# Supplementary material for: Development of a genetic toolset for the highly engineerable and metabolically versatile Acinetobacter baylyi ADP1
Source: bioRxiv preprint, doi:10.1101/696302, version 1 (2019-07-09)
Supplement: Supplemental Files [file 696302_file04.zip › ADP1 Supplemental Files/ADP1 Tools Vectors/Chromosomal Integrations/LIbrary integrations at 0980/Promoters/BWB312 del_0980kan-laci-c11e8-mcherry.gb]

LOCUS       del_0980::kan-lacI-C11E 6612 bp ds-DNA     linear       14-MAR-2019
DEFINITION  .
FEATURES             Location/Qualifiers
     misc_feature    2011..2030
                     /label="BioBrick prefix"
                     /ApEinfo_revcolor=#ff9ccd
                     /ApEinfo_fwdcolor=#ff9ccd
     protein_bind    3484..3500
                     /label="lac operator"
                     /ApEinfo_revcolor=#84b0dc
                     /ApEinfo_fwdcolor=#84b0dc
     promoter        2057..2134
                     /label="lacIq promoter"
                     /ApEinfo_revcolor=#f58a5e
                     /ApEinfo_fwdcolor=#f58a5e
     CDS             2135..3217
                     /label="lacI CDS"
                     /ApEinfo_revcolor=#d59687
                     /ApEinfo_fwdcolor=#d59687
     gene            168..854
                     /label="vanR gene"
                     /ApEinfo_revcolor=#84b0dc
                     /ApEinfo_fwdcolor=#84b0dc
     gene            1..1
                     /label=" gene"
                     /ApEinfo_revcolor=#b4abac
                     /ApEinfo_fwdcolor=#b4abac
     misc_feature    378..887
                     /label="Fw-Hom"
                     /ApEinfo_revcolor=#d59687
                     /ApEinfo_fwdcolor=#d59687
     terminator      4282..4368
                     /label="rrnB T1 terminator"
                     /ApEinfo_revcolor=#f58a5e
                     /ApEinfo_fwdcolor=#f58a5e
     misc_feature    4427..5099
                     /label="Bck-Hom "
                     /ApEinfo_revcolor=#ffef86
                     /ApEinfo_fwdcolor=#ffef86
     CDS             5235..6581
                     /label="vanK"
                     /ApEinfo_revcolor=#f8d3a9
                     /ApEinfo_fwdcolor=#f8d3a9
     gene            5003..5248
                     /label=" gene"
                     /ApEinfo_revcolor=#d59687
                     /ApEinfo_fwdcolor=#d59687
     misc_signal     4070..4089
                     /label="spKDL023"
                     /ApEinfo_revcolor=#b1ff67
                     /ApEinfo_fwdcolor=#b1ff67
     CDS             complement(1011..1805)
                     /label="KanR"
                     /ApEinfo_revcolor=#faac61
                     /ApEinfo_fwdcolor=#faac61
     misc_feature    4405..4426
                     /label="reverse primer location"
                     /ApEinfo_revcolor=#75c6a9
                     /ApEinfo_fwdcolor=#75c6a9
     misc_feature    3449..3454
                     /label="-35"
                     /ApEinfo_revcolor=#c6c9d1
                     /ApEinfo_fwdcolor=#c6c9d1
     CDS             3521..4231
                     /label="mCherry"
                     /ApEinfo_revcolor=#d59687
                     /ApEinfo_fwdcolor=#d59687
     misc_binding    3480..3502
                     /label="LacO"
                     /ApEinfo_revcolor=#84b0dc
                     /ApEinfo_fwdcolor=#84b0dc
     misc_feature    3444..3479
                     /label="C11E8 Promoter"
                     /ApEinfo_revcolor=#9eafd2
                     /ApEinfo_fwdcolor=#9eafd2
     terminator      901..995
                     /label="lambda t0 terminator"
                     /ApEinfo_revcolor=#c7b0e3
                     /ApEinfo_fwdcolor=#c7b0e3
     primer_bind     complement(2154..2173)
                     /label="LacI-R"
                     /ApEinfo_revcolor=#ffef86
                     /ApEinfo_fwdcolor=#ffef86
     misc_feature    3469..3474
                     /label="-10"
                     /ApEinfo_revcolor=#c6c9d1
                     /ApEinfo_fwdcolor=#c6c9d1
ORIGIN
        1 atttctattg tagatgattc aatctatagc agtacaaaag cagtctgagc aggctgcttt
       61 tgtttttatg acaaaaatca tatttcaaat aaactcaaag gcattgtcat caatgtaatg
      121 aacttgatag catcaggcat aatctttttt atataaaagt ggctgtaatg tcatcagggc
      181 accaagtttt aattaaactc agaaaaatga ttatcgatgg cgaacttgag ggtggcagcc
      241 gaatcgcaga aattccaacg gcagagcttt taggagtatc acgtcagcct attcgaatgg
      301 cctttcgtct gcttgagcaa gaaggcttgc tgattaaaaa tccaacccgt ggctatgttg
      361 tccgtgagat ttcggatgaa ttggtgcatg atgcccttga ggtgcgaggt gtactcgaag
      421 gcttggcagc aaaaaccata gcagagcagg gacttaccga acaacaaaaa aatattttgc
      481 atgaatgtat tgaagaaact gaaaagctat ttaatggaag aaatgaattt ggtgacgaag
      541 agctggaaaa atatcatcac tataatgtaa tttttcacga tactattatt gagggtgcaa
      601 aaaatattgc tctgatgcag gcgttggcta aaaacaacca attacctttg gcttctgcac
      661 aagcgattac ctacgatcaa aaccgtgcct tatctgaata tcgacgttta cattatgcgc
      721 atctacagca ttgctcaatt tataatgctt tagtgaatcg tcaagctgga cgtgcagaaa
      781 acttaatgcg tgagcatagt agtgttgtcg tactcggaga gactgtacgt cagattttag
      841 cggatgccga gtaaaaaact cctatacatg ggcttaatgt ataggagAAA AACTGAACTT
      901 attctcacca ataaaaaacg cccggcggca accgagcgtt ctgaacaaat ccagatggag
      961 ttctgaggtc attactggat ctatcaacag gagtccaagc gagctcggta ctaaaacaat
     1021 tcatccagta aaatataata ttttattttc tcccaatcag gcttgatccc cagtaagtca
     1081 aaaaatagct cgacatactg ttcttccccg atatcctccc tgatcgaccg gacgcagaag
     1141 gcaatgtcat accacttgtc cgccctgccg cttctcccaa gatcaataaa gccacttact
     1201 ttgccatctt tcacaaagat gttgctgtct cccaggtcgc cgtgggaaaa gacaagttcc
     1261 tcttcgggct tttccgtctt taaaaaatca tacagctcgc gcggatcttt aaatggagtg
     1321 tcttcttccc agttttcgca atccacatcg gccagatcgt tattcagtaa gtaatccaat
     1381 tcggctaagc ggccgtctaa gctattcgta tagggacaat ccgatatgtc gatggagtga
     1441 aagagcctga tgcactccgc atacagctcg atagtctttt cagggctttg ttcatcttca
     1501 tacccttccg agcaaaggac gccatcggcc tcactcatga gcagattgct ccagccatca
     1561 tgccgttcaa agtgcaggac ctttggaaca ggcagctttc cttccagcca tagcatcatg
     1621 tccttttccc gttccacatc ataggtggtc cctttatacc ggctgtccgt catttttaaa
     1681 tataggattt cattttctcc caccagctta tataccttag caggagacat tccttccgta
     1741 tcttttacgc agcggtattc ttcgatcagt tttttcaatt ccggtgatat tctcatttta
     1801 gccatttatt atttccttcc tcttttctac agtatttaaa gataccccaa gaagctaatt
     1861 ataacaagac gaactccaat tcactgttcc ttgcattcta aaaccttaaa tacagaaaac
     1921 agccttttca aagttgtttt caaagttggc gtataacata gtatcgacgg agccgatttt
     1981 gaaaccacaa ttatgataga atttgacgtc gaattcgcgg ccgcttctag aactatagct
     2041 agcatgcatt tacgttgaca ccatcgaatg gtgcaaaacc tttcgcggta tggcatgata
     2101 gcgcccggaa gagagtcaat tcagggtggt gaatgtgaaa ccagtaacgt tatacgatgt
     2161 cgcagagtat gccggtgtct cttatcagac cgtttcccgc gtggtgaacc aggccagcca
     2221 cgtttctgcg aaaacgcggg aaaaagtgga agcggcgatg gcggagctga attacattcc
     2281 caaccgcgtg gcacaacaac tggcgggcaa acagtcgttg ctgattggcg ttgccacctc
     2341 cagtctggcc ctgcacgcgc cgtcgcaaat tgtcgcggcg attaaatctc gcgccgatca
     2401 actgggtgcc agcgtggtgg tgtcgatggt agaacgaagc ggcgtcgaag cctgtaaagc
     2461 ggcggtgcac aatcttctcg cgcaacgcgt cagtgggctg atcattaact atccgctgga
     2521 tgaccaggat gccattgctg tggaagctgc ctgcactaat gttccggcgt tatttcttga
     2581 tgtctctgac cagacaccca tcaacagtat tattttctcc catgaagacg gtacgcgact
     2641 gggcgtggag catctggtcg cattgggtca ccagcaaatc gcgctgttag cgggcccatt
     2701 aagttctgtc tcggcgcgtc tgcgtctggc tggctggcat aaatatctca ctcgcaatca
     2761 aattcagccg atagcggaac gggaaggcga ctggagtgcc atgtccggtt ttcaacaaac
     2821 catgcaaatg ctgaatgagg gcatcgttcc cactgcgatg ctggttgcca acgatcagat
     2881 ggcgctgggc gcaatgcgcg ccattaccga gtccgggctg cgcgttggtg cggatatctc
     2941 ggtagtggga tacgacgata ccgaagacag ctcatgttat atcccgccgt caaccaccat
     3001 caaacaggat tttcgcctgc tggggcaaac cagcgtggac cgcttgctgc aactctctca
     3061 gggccaggcg gtgaagggca atcagctgtt gcccgtctca ctggtgaaaa gaaaaaccac
     3121 cctggcgccc aatacgcaaa ccgcctctcc ccgcgcgttg gccgattcat taatgcagct
     3181 ggcacgacag gtttcccgac tggaaagcgg gcagtgagcg caacgcaatt aatgtgagtt
     3241 agcgcgaatt gatctggttt gacagcttat catcgactgc acggtgcacc aatgcttctg
     3301 gcgtcaggca gccatcggaa gctgtggtat ggctgtgcag gtcgtaaatc actgcataat
     3361 tcgtgtcgct caaggcgcac tcccgttctg gataatgttt tttgcgccga catcataacg
     3421 gttctggcaa atattctgaa atgCCCACTT GACAATTGGC GTACTTTGTA TAATATCTCg
     3481 gaattgtgag cggataacaa tttcacacag gaaacagacc atggtgagca agggcgagga
     3541 ggataacatg gccatcatca aggagttcat gcgcttcaag gttcacatgg agggctccgt
     3601 gaacggccac gagttcgaga tcgagggcga gggcgagggc cgcccctacg agggcaccca
     3661 gaccgccaag ctgaaggtga ccaagggtgg ccccctgccc ttcgcctggg acatcctgtc
     3721 ccctcagttc atgtacggct ccaaggccta cgtgaagcac cccgccgaca tccccgacta
     3781 cttgaagctg tccttccccg agggcttcaa gtgggagcgc gtgatgaact tcgaggacgg
     3841 cggcgtggtg accgtgaccc aggactcctc cctgcaagac ggcgagttca tctacaaggt
     3901 gaagctgcgc ggcaccaact tcccctccga cggccccgta atgcagaaga agactatggg
     3961 ctgggaggcc tcctccgagc ggatgtaccc cgaggacggc gcgctgaagg gcgagatcaa
     4021 gcagaggctg aagctgaagg acggcggcca ctacgacgct gaggtcaaga ccacctacaa
     4081 ggccaagaag cccgtgcaac tgcccggcgc gtacaacgtc aacatcaagt tggacatcac
     4141 ctcccacaac gaggactaca ccatcgtgga acagtacgaa cgcgccgagg gccgccactc
     4201 caccggcggc atggacgagc tgtataagta agcctcaggg cccgatcgat gccgccgctt
     4261 aattaattaa tccagaggca tcaaataaaa cgaaaggctc agtcgaaaga ctgggccttt
     4321 cgttttatct gttgtttgtc ggtgaacgct ctcctgagta ggacaaatcc gccgccctag
     4381 acctagtgtc attttatttc ccccgtttca gcatcaagaa cctttggtgt gacgactcct
     4441 tatcacttat tggatccaat ttatgctaat ttttatgcag agtcaatcct attttattta
     4501 atttagtctc atttggattc tgtcttatag ggttgatata caatgaatat gcactaattt
     4561 aagtataaaa ataacgaatg gttgattttt tgaataaaaa gtatcgaaat taagtacttt
     4621 tgattattgt aataattgga tccaaaaaat aacaactctg gatcatctcc ttacatgaga
     4681 acttgacggt gtaatgtaac ctcatgcgtt gttcgtcaag gcttttgcca tatttacgct
     4741 aggaataaca atacctgtaa ataaacatag actgaagcta aatcgactta attgattcat
     4801 catgattcga gtaatccttt gaaattccca tgcatcttgc ttaggttttg cggtattaaa
     4861 ataatgattt tttaaggagg atccattccc gtttaaaaag catatatttt ttatttattg
     4921 gatctatatt tgttctaaat aaatatctag accaaatata atttttatca agtatataat
     4981 tttattgttt taattttagt atttaaactt tatgtacgct gatcgcacaa aattttccaa
     5041 gaaccaattg attttttgga tccattatat cagtatgcaa attgagcagg atgctccaga
     5101 aaccgatcca atcatactgt ttctgacata aataaattcc ttttaggcaa ttatggatat
     5161 ggatatgcat aatcacccag cattcaagct ttgtaatgtc gtgagtatct cctgtccaga
     5221 ttgggagata tataatgcaa agagacattt taagcgaaat taatcagaat aatatgagcc
     5281 gttatcaatg gtttgtgatc gttgtttgcg tgtgtctcaa tattattgat ggctttgatg
     5341 tgatggtcat ggcatttaca gctccatctg tttcagctga gtggtcactt tcaggtgcac
     5401 aaatcgggct tctacttagt gctggtttgt ttggcatggc tgcgggttct atttttctgg
     5461 cacctctggc agacaaaatt ggtcgccgtt tactgatttt aatttgttta gctattgcag
     5521 gcatcagcat gctcgcctgt ggtttggtgc atagccacag tatgttggca gcattacgct
     5581 ttgtgacagg tattggggtg gggggtattt tagccagtag caacgttttg gccagtgaat
     5641 atgccaattt acgctggcgt agtcttgctg ttagtctcat gtcaacgggg tatgggattg
     5701 gcgcaacatt aggcggcata ttgtcattac tattgattga gcatttaggc tggcgttcga
     5761 tctttctggc gggtggtgtg acgacagttg taatgttatt ggtgagctta tggttattac
     5821 cagaatcact ggattattta ttggcgaaga aaccgaagca agcactagaa aaaatcaatc
     5881 tgaccgtgca gcgtatcgga cttgttcgct taaatgcctt accacagcat gaaaaaaata
     5941 cacaacagca cagcagtgat attgccaagc tttttcaagg caagcaggga tttcaaacat
     6001 tatgtttgtg gtttgctttc tttctggtca tgttcggttt ttattttgtg atgagctgga
     6061 caccaaaaat tctgattgca atgggcatgt cgccaagtca gggcgtaacg acaggaatct
     6121 taattagtat tggtggtgtt tttggtgctg caattattgg tcttttggca tcacgtatta
     6181 aaatctttca tgccttaagt ctctttttgg gattaaccgc tgtgtgtgta tggttgttcg
     6241 tggccgtatc ttcgcaagtg agtattgcac tcatggtcgg tttattgctt ggtacactca
     6301 ttaatggctg tgtggcgggt ttatattcta tttctcccac tatttatgac gcagatatac
     6361 gtagtcgtgg tgtaggttat gccattggtt ttggccgtat tggtgcaatt ttatcaccaa
     6421 cagtggcagg tatttttctc gataaaggct tagctccgtc aaccttgtat gcctattacg
     6481 gtattgtttt tattttagcg attttcctga ttctgagctt gagtaaggca ttttatcgcc
     6541 agaaagaagg tctaggaagt tctataaaaa cagttgctta aatcaatata ataaaacagt
     6601 agagtttaaa aa
//
