# Supplementary material for: Development of a genetic toolset for the highly engineerable and metabolically versatile Acinetobacter baylyi ADP1
Source: bioRxiv preprint, doi:10.1101/696302, version 1 (2019-07-09)
Supplement: Supplemental Files [file 696302_file04.zip › ADP1 Supplemental Files/ADP1 Tools Vectors/Chromosomal Integrations/LIbrary integrations at 0980/Promoters/BWB323 del_0980kan-laci-f6c5-mcherry.gb]

LOCUS       del_0980::kan-lacI-F6C5 6615 bp ds-DNA     linear       14-MAR-2019
DEFINITION  .
FEATURES             Location/Qualifiers
     misc_feature    4430..5102
                     /label="Bck-Hom "
                     /ApEinfo_revcolor=#ffef86
                     /ApEinfo_fwdcolor=#ffef86
     protein_bind    3487..3503
                     /label="lac operator"
                     /ApEinfo_revcolor=#84b0dc
                     /ApEinfo_fwdcolor=#84b0dc
     CDS             complement(1011..1805)
                     /label="KanR"
                     /ApEinfo_revcolor=#faac61
                     /ApEinfo_fwdcolor=#faac61
     misc_feature    2011..2030
                     /label="BioBrick prefix"
                     /ApEinfo_revcolor=#ff9ccd
                     /ApEinfo_fwdcolor=#ff9ccd
     misc_feature    3444..3482
                     /label="F6C5 Promoter"
                     /ApEinfo_revcolor=#85dae9
                     /ApEinfo_fwdcolor=#85dae9
     gene            168..854
                     /label="vanR gene"
                     /ApEinfo_revcolor=#84b0dc
                     /ApEinfo_fwdcolor=#84b0dc
     CDS             5238..6584
                     /label="vanK"
                     /ApEinfo_revcolor=#f8d3a9
                     /ApEinfo_fwdcolor=#f8d3a9
     primer_bind     complement(2154..2173)
                     /label="LacI-R"
                     /ApEinfo_revcolor=#ffef86
                     /ApEinfo_fwdcolor=#ffef86
     CDS             3524..4234
                     /label="mCherry"
                     /ApEinfo_revcolor=#d59687
                     /ApEinfo_fwdcolor=#d59687
     terminator      901..995
                     /label="lambda t0 terminator"
                     /ApEinfo_revcolor=#c7b0e3
                     /ApEinfo_fwdcolor=#c7b0e3
     misc_signal     4073..4092
                     /label="spKDL023"
                     /ApEinfo_revcolor=#b1ff67
                     /ApEinfo_fwdcolor=#b1ff67
     CDS             2135..3217
                     /label="lacI CDS"
                     /ApEinfo_revcolor=#d59687
                     /ApEinfo_fwdcolor=#d59687
     misc_binding    3483..3505
                     /label="LacO"
                     /ApEinfo_revcolor=#84b0dc
                     /ApEinfo_fwdcolor=#84b0dc
     misc_feature    4408..4429
                     /label="reverse primer location"
                     /ApEinfo_revcolor=#75c6a9
                     /ApEinfo_fwdcolor=#75c6a9
     promoter        2057..2134
                     /label="lacIq promoter"
                     /ApEinfo_revcolor=#f58a5e
                     /ApEinfo_fwdcolor=#f58a5e
     gene            1..1
                     /label=" gene"
                     /ApEinfo_revcolor=#b4abac
                     /ApEinfo_fwdcolor=#b4abac
     misc_feature    378..887
                     /label="Fw-Hom"
                     /ApEinfo_revcolor=#d59687
                     /ApEinfo_fwdcolor=#d59687
     gene            5006..5251
                     /label=" gene"
                     /ApEinfo_revcolor=#d59687
                     /ApEinfo_fwdcolor=#d59687
     terminator      4285..4371
                     /label="rrnB T1 terminator"
                     /ApEinfo_revcolor=#f58a5e
                     /ApEinfo_fwdcolor=#f58a5e
ORIGIN
        1 atttctattg tagatgattc aatctatagc agtacaaaag cagtctgagc aggctgcttt
       61 tgtttttatg acaaaaatca tatttcaaat aaactcaaag gcattgtcat caatgtaatg
      121 aacttgatag catcaggcat aatctttttt atataaaagt ggctgtaatg tcatcagggc
      181 accaagtttt aattaaactc agaaaaatga ttatcgatgg cgaacttgag ggtggcagcc
      241 gaatcgcaga aattccaacg gcagagcttt taggagtatc acgtcagcct attcgaatgg
      301 cctttcgtct gcttgagcaa gaaggcttgc tgattaaaaa tccaacccgt ggctatgttg
      361 tccgtgagat ttcggatgaa ttggtgcatg atgcccttga ggtgcgaggt gtactcgaag
      421 gcttggcagc aaaaaccata gcagagcagg gacttaccga acaacaaaaa aatattttgc
      481 atgaatgtat tgaagaaact gaaaagctat ttaatggaag aaatgaattt ggtgacgaag
      541 agctggaaaa atatcatcac tataatgtaa tttttcacga tactattatt gagggtgcaa
      601 aaaatattgc tctgatgcag gcgttggcta aaaacaacca attacctttg gcttctgcac
      661 aagcgattac ctacgatcaa aaccgtgcct tatctgaata tcgacgttta cattatgcgc
      721 atctacagca ttgctcaatt tataatgctt tagtgaatcg tcaagctgga cgtgcagaaa
      781 acttaatgcg tgagcatagt agtgttgtcg tactcggaga gactgtacgt cagattttag
      841 cggatgccga gtaaaaaact cctatacatg ggcttaatgt ataggagAAA AACTGAACTT
      901 attctcacca ataaaaaacg cccggcggca accgagcgtt ctgaacaaat ccagatggag
      961 ttctgaggtc attactggat ctatcaacag gagtccaagc gagctcggta ctaaaacaat
     1021 tcatccagta aaatataata ttttattttc tcccaatcag gcttgatccc cagtaagtca
     1081 aaaaatagct cgacatactg ttcttccccg atatcctccc tgatcgaccg gacgcagaag
     1141 gcaatgtcat accacttgtc cgccctgccg cttctcccaa gatcaataaa gccacttact
     1201 ttgccatctt tcacaaagat gttgctgtct cccaggtcgc cgtgggaaaa gacaagttcc
     1261 tcttcgggct tttccgtctt taaaaaatca tacagctcgc gcggatcttt aaatggagtg
     1321 tcttcttccc agttttcgca atccacatcg gccagatcgt tattcagtaa gtaatccaat
     1381 tcggctaagc ggccgtctaa gctattcgta tagggacaat ccgatatgtc gatggagtga
     1441 aagagcctga tgcactccgc atacagctcg atagtctttt cagggctttg ttcatcttca
     1501 tacccttccg agcaaaggac gccatcggcc tcactcatga gcagattgct ccagccatca
     1561 tgccgttcaa agtgcaggac ctttggaaca ggcagctttc cttccagcca tagcatcatg
     1621 tccttttccc gttccacatc ataggtggtc cctttatacc ggctgtccgt catttttaaa
     1681 tataggattt cattttctcc caccagctta tataccttag caggagacat tccttccgta
     1741 tcttttacgc agcggtattc ttcgatcagt tttttcaatt ccggtgatat tctcatttta
     1801 gccatttatt atttccttcc tcttttctac agtatttaaa gataccccaa gaagctaatt
     1861 ataacaagac gaactccaat tcactgttcc ttgcattcta aaaccttaaa tacagaaaac
     1921 agccttttca aagttgtttt caaagttggc gtataacata gtatcgacgg agccgatttt
     1981 gaaaccacaa ttatgataga atttgacgtc gaattcgcgg ccgcttctag aactatagct
     2041 agcatgcatt tacgttgaca ccatcgaatg gtgcaaaacc tttcgcggta tggcatgata
     2101 gcgcccggaa gagagtcaat tcagggtggt gaatgtgaaa ccagtaacgt tatacgatgt
     2161 cgcagagtat gccggtgtct cttatcagac cgtttcccgc gtggtgaacc aggccagcca
     2221 cgtttctgcg aaaacgcggg aaaaagtgga agcggcgatg gcggagctga attacattcc
     2281 caaccgcgtg gcacaacaac tggcgggcaa acagtcgttg ctgattggcg ttgccacctc
     2341 cagtctggcc ctgcacgcgc cgtcgcaaat tgtcgcggcg attaaatctc gcgccgatca
     2401 actgggtgcc agcgtggtgg tgtcgatggt agaacgaagc ggcgtcgaag cctgtaaagc
     2461 ggcggtgcac aatcttctcg cgcaacgcgt cagtgggctg atcattaact atccgctgga
     2521 tgaccaggat gccattgctg tggaagctgc ctgcactaat gttccggcgt tatttcttga
     2581 tgtctctgac cagacaccca tcaacagtat tattttctcc catgaagacg gtacgcgact
     2641 gggcgtggag catctggtcg cattgggtca ccagcaaatc gcgctgttag cgggcccatt
     2701 aagttctgtc tcggcgcgtc tgcgtctggc tggctggcat aaatatctca ctcgcaatca
     2761 aattcagccg atagcggaac gggaaggcga ctggagtgcc atgtccggtt ttcaacaaac
     2821 catgcaaatg ctgaatgagg gcatcgttcc cactgcgatg ctggttgcca acgatcagat
     2881 ggcgctgggc gcaatgcgcg ccattaccga gtccgggctg cgcgttggtg cggatatctc
     2941 ggtagtggga tacgacgata ccgaagacag ctcatgttat atcccgccgt caaccaccat
     3001 caaacaggat tttcgcctgc tggggcaaac cagcgtggac cgcttgctgc aactctctca
     3061 gggccaggcg gtgaagggca atcagctgtt gcccgtctca ctggtgaaaa gaaaaaccac
     3121 cctggcgccc aatacgcaaa ccgcctctcc ccgcgcgttg gccgattcat taatgcagct
     3181 ggcacgacag gtttcccgac tggaaagcgg gcagtgagcg caacgcaatt aatgtgagtt
     3241 agcgcgaatt gatctggttt gacagcttat catcgactgc acggtgcacc aatgcttctg
     3301 gcgtcaggca gccatcggaa gctgtggtat ggctgtgcag gtcgtaaatc actgcataat
     3361 tcgtgtcgct caaggcgcac tcccgttctg gataatgttt tttgcgccga catcataacg
     3421 gttctggcaa atattctgaa atgCCAACTT GACACAAGAC ACCACTCGAC ATATAATTGG
     3481 TGggaattgt gagcggataa caatttcaca caggaaacag accatggtga gcaagggcga
     3541 ggaggataac atggccatca tcaaggagtt catgcgcttc aaggttcaca tggagggctc
     3601 cgtgaacggc cacgagttcg agatcgaggg cgagggcgag ggccgcccct acgagggcac
     3661 ccagaccgcc aagctgaagg tgaccaaggg tggccccctg cccttcgcct gggacatcct
     3721 gtcccctcag ttcatgtacg gctccaaggc ctacgtgaag caccccgccg acatccccga
     3781 ctacttgaag ctgtccttcc ccgagggctt caagtgggag cgcgtgatga acttcgagga
     3841 cggcggcgtg gtgaccgtga cccaggactc ctccctgcaa gacggcgagt tcatctacaa
     3901 ggtgaagctg cgcggcacca acttcccctc cgacggcccc gtaatgcaga agaagactat
     3961 gggctgggag gcctcctccg agcggatgta ccccgaggac ggcgcgctga agggcgagat
     4021 caagcagagg ctgaagctga aggacggcgg ccactacgac gctgaggtca agaccaccta
     4081 caaggccaag aagcccgtgc aactgcccgg cgcgtacaac gtcaacatca agttggacat
     4141 cacctcccac aacgaggact acaccatcgt ggaacagtac gaacgcgccg agggccgcca
     4201 ctccaccggc ggcatggacg agctgtataa gtaagcctca gggcccgatc gatgccgccg
     4261 cttaattaat taatccagag gcatcaaata aaacgaaagg ctcagtcgaa agactgggcc
     4321 tttcgtttta tctgttgttt gtcggtgaac gctctcctga gtaggacaaa tccgccgccc
     4381 tagacctagt gtcattttat ttcccccgtt tcagcatcaa gaacctttgg tgtgacgact
     4441 ccttatcact tattggatcc aatttatgct aatttttatg cagagtcaat cctattttat
     4501 ttaatttagt ctcatttgga ttctgtctta tagggttgat atacaatgaa tatgcactaa
     4561 tttaagtata aaaataacga atggttgatt ttttgaataa aaagtatcga aattaagtac
     4621 ttttgattat tgtaataatt ggatccaaaa aataacaact ctggatcatc tccttacatg
     4681 agaacttgac ggtgtaatgt aacctcatgc gttgttcgtc aaggcttttg ccatatttac
     4741 gctaggaata acaatacctg taaataaaca tagactgaag ctaaatcgac ttaattgatt
     4801 catcatgatt cgagtaatcc tttgaaattc ccatgcatct tgcttaggtt ttgcggtatt
     4861 aaaataatga ttttttaagg aggatccatt cccgtttaaa aagcatatat tttttattta
     4921 ttggatctat atttgttcta aataaatatc tagaccaaat ataattttta tcaagtatat
     4981 aattttattg ttttaatttt agtatttaaa ctttatgtac gctgatcgca caaaattttc
     5041 caagaaccaa ttgatttttt ggatccatta tatcagtatg caaattgagc aggatgctcc
     5101 agaaaccgat ccaatcatac tgtttctgac ataaataaat tccttttagg caattatgga
     5161 tatggatatg cataatcacc cagcattcaa gctttgtaat gtcgtgagta tctcctgtcc
     5221 agattgggag atatataatg caaagagaca ttttaagcga aattaatcag aataatatga
     5281 gccgttatca atggtttgtg atcgttgttt gcgtgtgtct caatattatt gatggctttg
     5341 atgtgatggt catggcattt acagctccat ctgtttcagc tgagtggtca ctttcaggtg
     5401 cacaaatcgg gcttctactt agtgctggtt tgtttggcat ggctgcgggt tctatttttc
     5461 tggcacctct ggcagacaaa attggtcgcc gtttactgat tttaatttgt ttagctattg
     5521 caggcatcag catgctcgcc tgtggtttgg tgcatagcca cagtatgttg gcagcattac
     5581 gctttgtgac aggtattggg gtggggggta ttttagccag tagcaacgtt ttggccagtg
     5641 aatatgccaa tttacgctgg cgtagtcttg ctgttagtct catgtcaacg gggtatggga
     5701 ttggcgcaac attaggcggc atattgtcat tactattgat tgagcattta ggctggcgtt
     5761 cgatctttct ggcgggtggt gtgacgacag ttgtaatgtt attggtgagc ttatggttat
     5821 taccagaatc actggattat ttattggcga agaaaccgaa gcaagcacta gaaaaaatca
     5881 atctgaccgt gcagcgtatc ggacttgttc gcttaaatgc cttaccacag catgaaaaaa
     5941 atacacaaca gcacagcagt gatattgcca agctttttca aggcaagcag ggatttcaaa
     6001 cattatgttt gtggtttgct ttctttctgg tcatgttcgg tttttatttt gtgatgagct
     6061 ggacaccaaa aattctgatt gcaatgggca tgtcgccaag tcagggcgta acgacaggaa
     6121 tcttaattag tattggtggt gtttttggtg ctgcaattat tggtcttttg gcatcacgta
     6181 ttaaaatctt tcatgcctta agtctctttt tgggattaac cgctgtgtgt gtatggttgt
     6241 tcgtggccgt atcttcgcaa gtgagtattg cactcatggt cggtttattg cttggtacac
     6301 tcattaatgg ctgtgtggcg ggtttatatt ctatttctcc cactatttat gacgcagata
     6361 tacgtagtcg tggtgtaggt tatgccattg gttttggccg tattggtgca attttatcac
     6421 caacagtggc aggtattttt ctcgataaag gcttagctcc gtcaaccttg tatgcctatt
     6481 acggtattgt ttttatttta gcgattttcc tgattctgag cttgagtaag gcattttatc
     6541 gccagaaaga aggtctagga agttctataa aaacagttgc ttaaatcaat ataataaaac
     6601 agtagagttt aaaaa
//
