# Supplementary material for: Development of a genetic toolset for the highly engineerable and metabolically versatile Acinetobacter baylyi ADP1
Source: bioRxiv preprint, doi:10.1101/696302, version 1 (2019-07-09)
Supplement: Supplemental Files [file 696302_file04.zip › ADP1 Supplemental Files/ADP1 Tools Vectors/Chromosomal Integrations/LIbrary integrations at 0980/Promoters/BWB314 del_0980kan-laci-d12g6-mcherry.gb]

LOCUS       del_0980::kan-lacI-D12G 6608 bp ds-DNA     linear       14-MAR-2019
DEFINITION  .
FEATURES             Location/Qualifiers
     CDS             complement(1011..1805)
                     /label="KanR"
                     /ApEinfo_revcolor=#faac61
                     /ApEinfo_fwdcolor=#faac61
     promoter        2057..2134
                     /label="lacIq promoter"
                     /ApEinfo_revcolor=#f58a5e
                     /ApEinfo_fwdcolor=#f58a5e
     CDS             2135..3217
                     /label="lacI CDS"
                     /ApEinfo_revcolor=#d59687
                     /ApEinfo_fwdcolor=#d59687
     misc_feature    4401..4422
                     /label="reverse primer location"
                     /ApEinfo_revcolor=#75c6a9
                     /ApEinfo_fwdcolor=#75c6a9
     primer_bind     complement(2154..2173)
                     /label="LacI-R"
                     /ApEinfo_revcolor=#ffef86
                     /ApEinfo_fwdcolor=#ffef86
     protein_bind    3480..3496
                     /label="lac operator"
                     /ApEinfo_revcolor=#84b0dc
                     /ApEinfo_fwdcolor=#84b0dc
     terminator      901..995
                     /label="lambda t0 terminator"
                     /ApEinfo_revcolor=#c7b0e3
                     /ApEinfo_fwdcolor=#c7b0e3
     misc_feature    4423..5095
                     /label="Bck-Hom "
                     /ApEinfo_revcolor=#ffef86
                     /ApEinfo_fwdcolor=#ffef86
     gene            168..854
                     /label="vanR gene"
                     /ApEinfo_revcolor=#84b0dc
                     /ApEinfo_fwdcolor=#84b0dc
     gene            1..1
                     /label=" gene"
                     /ApEinfo_revcolor=#b4abac
                     /ApEinfo_fwdcolor=#b4abac
     misc_binding    3476..3498
                     /label="LacO"
                     /ApEinfo_revcolor=#84b0dc
                     /ApEinfo_fwdcolor=#84b0dc
     CDS             3517..4227
                     /label="mCherry"
                     /ApEinfo_revcolor=#d59687
                     /ApEinfo_fwdcolor=#d59687
     misc_feature    3444..3475
                     /label="D12G6 Promoter"
                     /ApEinfo_revcolor=#ff9ccd
                     /ApEinfo_fwdcolor=#ff9ccd
     misc_signal     4066..4085
                     /label="spKDL023"
                     /ApEinfo_revcolor=#b1ff67
                     /ApEinfo_fwdcolor=#b1ff67
     misc_feature    378..887
                     /label="Fw-Hom"
                     /ApEinfo_revcolor=#d59687
                     /ApEinfo_fwdcolor=#d59687
     CDS             5231..6577
                     /label="vanK"
                     /ApEinfo_revcolor=#f8d3a9
                     /ApEinfo_fwdcolor=#f8d3a9
     terminator      4278..4364
                     /label="rrnB T1 terminator"
                     /ApEinfo_revcolor=#f58a5e
                     /ApEinfo_fwdcolor=#f58a5e
     gene            4999..5244
                     /label=" gene"
                     /ApEinfo_revcolor=#d59687
                     /ApEinfo_fwdcolor=#d59687
     misc_feature    2011..2030
                     /label="BioBrick prefix"
                     /ApEinfo_revcolor=#ff9ccd
                     /ApEinfo_fwdcolor=#ff9ccd
ORIGIN
        1 atttctattg tagatgattc aatctatagc agtacaaaag cagtctgagc aggctgcttt
       61 tgtttttatg acaaaaatca tatttcaaat aaactcaaag gcattgtcat caatgtaatg
      121 aacttgatag catcaggcat aatctttttt atataaaagt ggctgtaatg tcatcagggc
      181 accaagtttt aattaaactc agaaaaatga ttatcgatgg cgaacttgag ggtggcagcc
      241 gaatcgcaga aattccaacg gcagagcttt taggagtatc acgtcagcct attcgaatgg
      301 cctttcgtct gcttgagcaa gaaggcttgc tgattaaaaa tccaacccgt ggctatgttg
      361 tccgtgagat ttcggatgaa ttggtgcatg atgcccttga ggtgcgaggt gtactcgaag
      421 gcttggcagc aaaaaccata gcagagcagg gacttaccga acaacaaaaa aatattttgc
      481 atgaatgtat tgaagaaact gaaaagctat ttaatggaag aaatgaattt ggtgacgaag
      541 agctggaaaa atatcatcac tataatgtaa tttttcacga tactattatt gagggtgcaa
      601 aaaatattgc tctgatgcag gcgttggcta aaaacaacca attacctttg gcttctgcac
      661 aagcgattac ctacgatcaa aaccgtgcct tatctgaata tcgacgttta cattatgcgc
      721 atctacagca ttgctcaatt tataatgctt tagtgaatcg tcaagctgga cgtgcagaaa
      781 acttaatgcg tgagcatagt agtgttgtcg tactcggaga gactgtacgt cagattttag
      841 cggatgccga gtaaaaaact cctatacatg ggcttaatgt ataggagAAA AACTGAACTT
      901 attctcacca ataaaaaacg cccggcggca accgagcgtt ctgaacaaat ccagatggag
      961 ttctgaggtc attactggat ctatcaacag gagtccaagc gagctcggta ctaaaacaat
     1021 tcatccagta aaatataata ttttattttc tcccaatcag gcttgatccc cagtaagtca
     1081 aaaaatagct cgacatactg ttcttccccg atatcctccc tgatcgaccg gacgcagaag
     1141 gcaatgtcat accacttgtc cgccctgccg cttctcccaa gatcaataaa gccacttact
     1201 ttgccatctt tcacaaagat gttgctgtct cccaggtcgc cgtgggaaaa gacaagttcc
     1261 tcttcgggct tttccgtctt taaaaaatca tacagctcgc gcggatcttt aaatggagtg
     1321 tcttcttccc agttttcgca atccacatcg gccagatcgt tattcagtaa gtaatccaat
     1381 tcggctaagc ggccgtctaa gctattcgta tagggacaat ccgatatgtc gatggagtga
     1441 aagagcctga tgcactccgc atacagctcg atagtctttt cagggctttg ttcatcttca
     1501 tacccttccg agcaaaggac gccatcggcc tcactcatga gcagattgct ccagccatca
     1561 tgccgttcaa agtgcaggac ctttggaaca ggcagctttc cttccagcca tagcatcatg
     1621 tccttttccc gttccacatc ataggtggtc cctttatacc ggctgtccgt catttttaaa
     1681 tataggattt cattttctcc caccagctta tataccttag caggagacat tccttccgta
     1741 tcttttacgc agcggtattc ttcgatcagt tttttcaatt ccggtgatat tctcatttta
     1801 gccatttatt atttccttcc tcttttctac agtatttaaa gataccccaa gaagctaatt
     1861 ataacaagac gaactccaat tcactgttcc ttgcattcta aaaccttaaa tacagaaaac
     1921 agccttttca aagttgtttt caaagttggc gtataacata gtatcgacgg agccgatttt
     1981 gaaaccacaa ttatgataga atttgacgtc gaattcgcgg ccgcttctag aactatagct
     2041 agcatgcatt tacgttgaca ccatcgaatg gtgcaaaacc tttcgcggta tggcatgata
     2101 gcgcccggaa gagagtcaat tcagggtggt gaatgtgaaa ccagtaacgt tatacgatgt
     2161 cgcagagtat gccggtgtct cttatcagac cgtttcccgc gtggtgaacc aggccagcca
     2221 cgtttctgcg aaaacgcggg aaaaagtgga agcggcgatg gcggagctga attacattcc
     2281 caaccgcgtg gcacaacaac tggcgggcaa acagtcgttg ctgattggcg ttgccacctc
     2341 cagtctggcc ctgcacgcgc cgtcgcaaat tgtcgcggcg attaaatctc gcgccgatca
     2401 actgggtgcc agcgtggtgg tgtcgatggt agaacgaagc ggcgtcgaag cctgtaaagc
     2461 ggcggtgcac aatcttctcg cgcaacgcgt cagtgggctg atcattaact atccgctgga
     2521 tgaccaggat gccattgctg tggaagctgc ctgcactaat gttccggcgt tatttcttga
     2581 tgtctctgac cagacaccca tcaacagtat tattttctcc catgaagacg gtacgcgact
     2641 gggcgtggag catctggtcg cattgggtca ccagcaaatc gcgctgttag cgggcccatt
     2701 aagttctgtc tcggcgcgtc tgcgtctggc tggctggcat aaatatctca ctcgcaatca
     2761 aattcagccg atagcggaac gggaaggcga ctggagtgcc atgtccggtt ttcaacaaac
     2821 catgcaaatg ctgaatgagg gcatcgttcc cactgcgatg ctggttgcca acgatcagat
     2881 ggcgctgggc gcaatgcgcg ccattaccga gtccgggctg cgcgttggtg cggatatctc
     2941 ggtagtggga tacgacgata ccgaagacag ctcatgttat atcccgccgt caaccaccat
     3001 caaacaggat tttcgcctgc tggggcaaac cagcgtggac cgcttgctgc aactctctca
     3061 gggccaggcg gtgaagggca atcagctgtt gcccgtctca ctggtgaaaa gaaaaaccac
     3121 cctggcgccc aatacgcaaa ccgcctctcc ccgcgcgttg gccgattcat taatgcagct
     3181 ggcacgacag gtttcccgac tggaaagcgg gcagtgagcg caacgcaatt aatgtgagtt
     3241 agcgcgaatt gatctggttt gacagcttat catcgactgc acggtgcacc aatgcttctg
     3301 gcgtcaggca gccatcggaa gctgtggtat ggctgtgcag gtcgtaaatc actgcataat
     3361 tcgtgtcgct caaggcgcac tcccgttctg gataatgttt tttgcgccga catcataacg
     3421 gttctggcaa atattctgaa atgCCTGCTT GACAAAGTCC ATGTTATAAT ATGATggaat
     3481 tgtgagcgga taacaatttc acacaggaaa cagaccatgg tgagcaaggg cgaggaggat
     3541 aacatggcca tcatcaagga gttcatgcgc ttcaaggttc acatggaggg ctccgtgaac
     3601 ggccacgagt tcgagatcga gggcgagggc gagggccgcc cctacgaggg cacccagacc
     3661 gccaagctga aggtgaccaa gggtggcccc ctgcccttcg cctgggacat cctgtcccct
     3721 cagttcatgt acggctccaa ggcctacgtg aagcaccccg ccgacatccc cgactacttg
     3781 aagctgtcct tccccgaggg cttcaagtgg gagcgcgtga tgaacttcga ggacggcggc
     3841 gtggtgaccg tgacccagga ctcctccctg caagacggcg agttcatcta caaggtgaag
     3901 ctgcgcggca ccaacttccc ctccgacggc cccgtaatgc agaagaagac tatgggctgg
     3961 gaggcctcct ccgagcggat gtaccccgag gacggcgcgc tgaagggcga gatcaagcag
     4021 aggctgaagc tgaaggacgg cggccactac gacgctgagg tcaagaccac ctacaaggcc
     4081 aagaagcccg tgcaactgcc cggcgcgtac aacgtcaaca tcaagttgga catcacctcc
     4141 cacaacgagg actacaccat cgtggaacag tacgaacgcg ccgagggccg ccactccacc
     4201 ggcggcatgg acgagctgta taagtaagcc tcagggcccg atcgatgccg ccgcttaatt
     4261 aattaatcca gaggcatcaa ataaaacgaa aggctcagtc gaaagactgg gcctttcgtt
     4321 ttatctgttg tttgtcggtg aacgctctcc tgagtaggac aaatccgccg ccctagacct
     4381 agtgtcattt tatttccccc gtttcagcat caagaacctt tggtgtgacg actccttatc
     4441 acttattgga tccaatttat gctaattttt atgcagagtc aatcctattt tatttaattt
     4501 agtctcattt ggattctgtc ttatagggtt gatatacaat gaatatgcac taatttaagt
     4561 ataaaaataa cgaatggttg attttttgaa taaaaagtat cgaaattaag tacttttgat
     4621 tattgtaata attggatcca aaaaataaca actctggatc atctccttac atgagaactt
     4681 gacggtgtaa tgtaacctca tgcgttgttc gtcaaggctt ttgccatatt tacgctagga
     4741 ataacaatac ctgtaaataa acatagactg aagctaaatc gacttaattg attcatcatg
     4801 attcgagtaa tcctttgaaa ttcccatgca tcttgcttag gttttgcggt attaaaataa
     4861 tgatttttta aggaggatcc attcccgttt aaaaagcata tattttttat ttattggatc
     4921 tatatttgtt ctaaataaat atctagacca aatataattt ttatcaagta tataatttta
     4981 ttgttttaat tttagtattt aaactttatg tacgctgatc gcacaaaatt ttccaagaac
     5041 caattgattt tttggatcca ttatatcagt atgcaaattg agcaggatgc tccagaaacc
     5101 gatccaatca tactgtttct gacataaata aattcctttt aggcaattat ggatatggat
     5161 atgcataatc acccagcatt caagctttgt aatgtcgtga gtatctcctg tccagattgg
     5221 gagatatata atgcaaagag acattttaag cgaaattaat cagaataata tgagccgtta
     5281 tcaatggttt gtgatcgttg tttgcgtgtg tctcaatatt attgatggct ttgatgtgat
     5341 ggtcatggca tttacagctc catctgtttc agctgagtgg tcactttcag gtgcacaaat
     5401 cgggcttcta cttagtgctg gtttgtttgg catggctgcg ggttctattt ttctggcacc
     5461 tctggcagac aaaattggtc gccgtttact gattttaatt tgtttagcta ttgcaggcat
     5521 cagcatgctc gcctgtggtt tggtgcatag ccacagtatg ttggcagcat tacgctttgt
     5581 gacaggtatt ggggtggggg gtattttagc cagtagcaac gttttggcca gtgaatatgc
     5641 caatttacgc tggcgtagtc ttgctgttag tctcatgtca acggggtatg ggattggcgc
     5701 aacattaggc ggcatattgt cattactatt gattgagcat ttaggctggc gttcgatctt
     5761 tctggcgggt ggtgtgacga cagttgtaat gttattggtg agcttatggt tattaccaga
     5821 atcactggat tatttattgg cgaagaaacc gaagcaagca ctagaaaaaa tcaatctgac
     5881 cgtgcagcgt atcggacttg ttcgcttaaa tgccttacca cagcatgaaa aaaatacaca
     5941 acagcacagc agtgatattg ccaagctttt tcaaggcaag cagggatttc aaacattatg
     6001 tttgtggttt gctttctttc tggtcatgtt cggtttttat tttgtgatga gctggacacc
     6061 aaaaattctg attgcaatgg gcatgtcgcc aagtcagggc gtaacgacag gaatcttaat
     6121 tagtattggt ggtgtttttg gtgctgcaat tattggtctt ttggcatcac gtattaaaat
     6181 ctttcatgcc ttaagtctct ttttgggatt aaccgctgtg tgtgtatggt tgttcgtggc
     6241 cgtatcttcg caagtgagta ttgcactcat ggtcggttta ttgcttggta cactcattaa
     6301 tggctgtgtg gcgggtttat attctatttc tcccactatt tatgacgcag atatacgtag
     6361 tcgtggtgta ggttatgcca ttggttttgg ccgtattggt gcaattttat caccaacagt
     6421 ggcaggtatt tttctcgata aaggcttagc tccgtcaacc ttgtatgcct attacggtat
     6481 tgtttttatt ttagcgattt tcctgattct gagcttgagt aaggcatttt atcgccagaa
     6541 agaaggtcta ggaagttcta taaaaacagt tgcttaaatc aatataataa aacagtagag
     6601 tttaaaaa
//
