# Supplementary material for: Development of a genetic toolset for the highly engineerable and metabolically versatile Acinetobacter baylyi ADP1
Source: bioRxiv preprint, doi:10.1101/696302, version 1 (2019-07-09)
Supplement: Supplemental Files [file 696302_file04.zip › ADP1 Supplemental Files/ADP1 Tools Vectors/Chromosomal Integrations/LIbrary integrations at 0980/Promoters/BWB242 del_0980kan-laci-_-mcherry.gb]

LOCUS       del_0980::kan-lacI-_-mC 6584 bp ds-DNA     linear       14-JUN-2019
DEFINITION  .
FEATURES             Location/Qualifiers
     CDS             3493..4203
                     /label="mCherry"
                     /ApEinfo_revcolor=#d59687
                     /ApEinfo_fwdcolor=#d59687
     gene            4975..5220
                     /label=" gene"
                     /ApEinfo_revcolor=#d59687
                     /ApEinfo_fwdcolor=#d59687
     CDS             2135..3217
                     /label="lacI CDS"
                     /ApEinfo_revcolor=#d59687
                     /ApEinfo_fwdcolor=#d59687
     misc_binding    3452..3474
                     /label="LacO"
                     /ApEinfo_revcolor=#84b0dc
                     /ApEinfo_fwdcolor=#84b0dc
     misc_feature    2011..2030
                     /label="BioBrick prefix"
                     /ApEinfo_revcolor=#ff9ccd
                     /ApEinfo_fwdcolor=#ff9ccd
     CDS             5207..6553
                     /label="vanK"
                     /ApEinfo_revcolor=#f8d3a9
                     /ApEinfo_fwdcolor=#f8d3a9
     terminator      901..995
                     /label="lambda t0 terminator"
                     /ApEinfo_revcolor=#c7b0e3
                     /ApEinfo_fwdcolor=#c7b0e3
     gene            168..854
                     /label="vanR gene"
                     /ApEinfo_revcolor=#84b0dc
                     /ApEinfo_fwdcolor=#84b0dc
     misc_feature    4399..5071
                     /label="Bck-Hom "
                     /ApEinfo_revcolor=#ffef86
                     /ApEinfo_fwdcolor=#ffef86
     misc_feature    378..887
                     /label="Fw-Hom"
                     /ApEinfo_revcolor=#d59687
                     /ApEinfo_fwdcolor=#d59687
     terminator      4254..4340
                     /label="rrnB T1 terminator"
                     /ApEinfo_revcolor=#f58a5e
                     /ApEinfo_fwdcolor=#f58a5e
     primer_bind     complement(2154..2173)
                     /label="LacI-R"
                     /ApEinfo_revcolor=#ffef86
                     /ApEinfo_fwdcolor=#ffef86
     misc_signal     4042..4061
                     /label="spKDL023"
                     /ApEinfo_revcolor=#b1ff67
                     /ApEinfo_fwdcolor=#b1ff67
     protein_bind    3456..3472
                     /label="lac operator"
                     /ApEinfo_revcolor=#84b0dc
                     /ApEinfo_fwdcolor=#84b0dc
     gene            1..1
                     /label=" gene"
                     /ApEinfo_revcolor=#b4abac
                     /ApEinfo_fwdcolor=#b4abac
     CDS             complement(1011..1805)
                     /label="KanR"
                     /ApEinfo_revcolor=#faac61
                     /ApEinfo_fwdcolor=#faac61
     promoter        2057..2134
                     /label="lacIq promoter"
                     /ApEinfo_revcolor=#f58a5e
                     /ApEinfo_fwdcolor=#f58a5e
ORIGIN
        1 atttctattg tagatgattc aatctatagc agtacaaaag cagtctgagc aggctgcttt
       61 tgtttttatg acaaaaatca tatttcaaat aaactcaaag gcattgtcat caatgtaatg
      121 aacttgatag catcaggcat aatctttttt atataaaagt ggctgtaatg tcatcagggc
      181 accaagtttt aattaaactc agaaaaatga ttatcgatgg cgaacttgag ggtggcagcc
      241 gaatcgcaga aattccaacg gcagagcttt taggagtatc acgtcagcct attcgaatgg
      301 cctttcgtct gcttgagcaa gaaggcttgc tgattaaaaa tccaacccgt ggctatgttg
      361 tccgtgagat ttcggatgaa ttggtgcatg atgcccttga ggtgcgaggt gtactcgaag
      421 gcttggcagc aaaaaccata gcagagcagg gacttaccga acaacaaaaa aatattttgc
      481 atgaatgtat tgaagaaact gaaaagctat ttaatggaag aaatgaattt ggtgacgaag
      541 agctggaaaa atatcatcac tataatgtaa tttttcacga tactattatt gagggtgcaa
      601 aaaatattgc tctgatgcag gcgttggcta aaaacaacca attacctttg gcttctgcac
      661 aagcgattac ctacgatcaa aaccgtgcct tatctgaata tcgacgttta cattatgcgc
      721 atctacagca ttgctcaatt tataatgctt tagtgaatcg tcaagctgga cgtgcagaaa
      781 acttaatgcg tgagcatagt agtgttgtcg tactcggaga gactgtacgt cagattttag
      841 cggatgccga gtaaaaaact cctatacatg ggcttaatgt ataggagAAA AACTGAACTT
      901 attctcacca ataaaaaacg cccggcggca accgagcgtt ctgaacaaat ccagatggag
      961 ttctgaggtc attactggat ctatcaacag gagtccaagc gagctcggta ctaaaacaat
     1021 tcatccagta aaatataata ttttattttc tcccaatcag gcttgatccc cagtaagtca
     1081 aaaaatagct cgacatactg ttcttccccg atatcctccc tgatcgaccg gacgcagaag
     1141 gcaatgtcat accacttgtc cgccctgccg cttctcccaa gatcaataaa gccacttact
     1201 ttgccatctt tcacaaagat gttgctgtct cccaggtcgc cgtgggaaaa gacaagttcc
     1261 tcttcgggct tttccgtctt taaaaaatca tacagctcgc gcggatcttt aaatggagtg
     1321 tcttcttccc agttttcgca atccacatcg gccagatcgt tattcagtaa gtaatccaat
     1381 tcggctaagc ggccgtctaa gctattcgta tagggacaat ccgatatgtc gatggagtga
     1441 aagagcctga tgcactccgc atacagctcg atagtctttt cagggctttg ttcatcttca
     1501 tacccttccg agcaaaggac gccatcggcc tcactcatga gcagattgct ccagccatca
     1561 tgccgttcaa agtgcaggac ctttggaaca ggcagctttc cttccagcca tagcatcatg
     1621 tccttttccc gttccacatc ataggtggtc cctttatacc ggctgtccgt catttttaaa
     1681 tataggattt cattttctcc caccagctta tataccttag caggagacat tccttccgta
     1741 tcttttacgc agcggtattc ttcgatcagt tttttcaatt ccggtgatat tctcatttta
     1801 gccatttatt atttccttcc tcttttctac agtatttaaa gataccccaa gaagctaatt
     1861 ataacaagac gaactccaat tcactgttcc ttgcattcta aaaccttaaa tacagaaaac
     1921 agccttttca aagttgtttt caaagttggc gtataacata gtatcgacgg agccgatttt
     1981 gaaaccacaa ttatgataga atttgacgtc gaattcgcgg ccgcttctag aactatagct
     2041 agcatgcatt tacgttgaca ccatcgaatg gtgcaaaacc tttcgcggta tggcatgata
     2101 gcgcccggaa gagagtcaat tcagggtggt gaatgtgaaa ccagtaacgt tatacgatgt
     2161 cgcagagtat gccggtgtct cttatcagac cgtttcccgc gtggtgaacc aggccagcca
     2221 cgtttctgcg aaaacgcggg aaaaagtgga agcggcgatg gcggagctga attacattcc
     2281 caaccgcgtg gcacaacaac tggcgggcaa acagtcgttg ctgattggcg ttgccacctc
     2341 cagtctggcc ctgcacgcgc cgtcgcaaat tgtcgcggcg attaaatctc gcgccgatca
     2401 actgggtgcc agcgtggtgg tgtcgatggt agaacgaagc ggcgtcgaag cctgtaaagc
     2461 ggcggtgcac aatcttctcg cgcaacgcgt cagtgggctg atcattaact atccgctgga
     2521 tgaccaggat gccattgctg tggaagctgc ctgcactaat gttccggcgt tatttcttga
     2581 tgtctctgac cagacaccca tcaacagtat tattttctcc catgaagacg gtacgcgact
     2641 gggcgtggag catctggtcg cattgggtca ccagcaaatc gcgctgttag cgggcccatt
     2701 aagttctgtc tcggcgcgtc tgcgtctggc tggctggcat aaatatctca ctcgcaatca
     2761 aattcagccg atagcggaac gggaaggcga ctggagtgcc atgtccggtt ttcaacaaac
     2821 catgcaaatg ctgaatgagg gcatcgttcc cactgcgatg ctggttgcca acgatcagat
     2881 ggcgctgggc gcaatgcgcg ccattaccga gtccgggctg cgcgttggtg cggatatctc
     2941 ggtagtggga tacgacgata ccgaagacag ctcatgttat atcccgccgt caaccaccat
     3001 caaacaggat tttcgcctgc tggggcaaac cagcgtggac cgcttgctgc aactctctca
     3061 gggccaggcg gtgaagggca atcagctgtt gcccgtctca ctggtgaaaa gaaaaaccac
     3121 cctggcgccc aatacgcaaa ccgcctctcc ccgcgcgttg gccgattcat taatgcagct
     3181 ggcacgacag gtttcccgac tggaaagcgg gcagtgagcg caacgcaatt aatgtgagtt
     3241 agcgcgaatt gatctggttt gacagcttat catcgactgc acggtgcacc aatgcttctg
     3301 gcgtcaggca gccatcggaa gctgtggtat ggctgtgcag gtcgtaaatc actgcataat
     3361 tcgtgtcgct caaggcgcac tcccgttctg gataatgttt tttgcgccga catcataacg
     3421 gttctggcaa atattctgaa atgagctgtg tggaattgtg agcggataac aatttcacac
     3481 aggaaacaga ccatggtgag caagggcgag gaggataaca tggccatcat caaggagttc
     3541 atgcgcttca aggttcacat ggagggctcc gtgaacggcc acgagttcga gatcgagggc
     3601 gagggcgagg gccgccccta cgagggcacc cagaccgcca agctgaaggt gaccaagggt
     3661 ggccccctgc ccttcgcctg ggacatcctg tcccctcagt tcatgtacgg ctccaaggcc
     3721 tacgtgaagc accccgccga catccccgac tacttgaagc tgtccttccc cgagggcttc
     3781 aagtgggagc gcgtgatgaa cttcgaggac ggcggcgtgg tgaccgtgac ccaggactcc
     3841 tccctgcaag acggcgagtt catctacaag gtgaagctgc gcggcaccaa cttcccctcc
     3901 gacggccccg taatgcagaa gaagactatg ggctgggagg cctcctccga gcggatgtac
     3961 cccgaggacg gcgcgctgaa gggcgagatc aagcagaggc tgaagctgaa ggacggcggc
     4021 cactacgacg ctgaggtcaa gaccacctac aaggccaaga agcccgtgca actgcccggc
     4081 gcgtacaacg tcaacatcaa gttggacatc acctcccaca acgaggacta caccatcgtg
     4141 gaacagtacg aacgcgccga gggccgccac tccaccggcg gcatggacga gctgtataag
     4201 taagcctcag ggcccgatcg atgccgccgc ttaattaatt aatccagagg catcaaataa
     4261 aacgaaaggc tcagtcgaaa gactgggcct ttcgttttat ctgttgtttg tcggtgaacg
     4321 ctctcctgag taggacaaat ccgccgccct agacctagtg tcattttatt tcccccgttt
     4381 cagcatcaag aacctttggt gtgacgactc cttatcactt attggatcca atttatgcta
     4441 atttttatgc agagtcaatc ctattttatt taatttagtc tcatttggat tctgtcttat
     4501 agggttgata tacaatgaat atgcactaat ttaagtataa aaataacgaa tggttgattt
     4561 tttgaataaa aagtatcgaa attaagtact tttgattatt gtaataattg gatccaaaaa
     4621 ataacaactc tggatcatct ccttacatga gaacttgacg gtgtaatgta acctcatgcg
     4681 ttgttcgtca aggcttttgc catatttacg ctaggaataa caatacctgt aaataaacat
     4741 agactgaagc taaatcgact taattgattc atcatgattc gagtaatcct ttgaaattcc
     4801 catgcatctt gcttaggttt tgcggtatta aaataatgat tttttaagga ggatccattc
     4861 ccgtttaaaa agcatatatt ttttatttat tggatctata tttgttctaa ataaatatct
     4921 agaccaaata taatttttat caagtatata attttattgt tttaatttta gtatttaaac
     4981 tttatgtacg ctgatcgcac aaaattttcc aagaaccaat tgattttttg gatccattat
     5041 atcagtatgc aaattgagca ggatgctcca gaaaccgatc caatcatact gtttctgaca
     5101 taaataaatt ccttttaggc aattatggat atggatatgc ataatcaccc agcattcaag
     5161 ctttgtaatg tcgtgagtat ctcctgtcca gattgggaga tatataatgc aaagagacat
     5221 tttaagcgaa attaatcaga ataatatgag ccgttatcaa tggtttgtga tcgttgtttg
     5281 cgtgtgtctc aatattattg atggctttga tgtgatggtc atggcattta cagctccatc
     5341 tgtttcagct gagtggtcac tttcaggtgc acaaatcggg cttctactta gtgctggttt
     5401 gtttggcatg gctgcgggtt ctatttttct ggcacctctg gcagacaaaa ttggtcgccg
     5461 tttactgatt ttaatttgtt tagctattgc aggcatcagc atgctcgcct gtggtttggt
     5521 gcatagccac agtatgttgg cagcattacg ctttgtgaca ggtattgggg tggggggtat
     5581 tttagccagt agcaacgttt tggccagtga atatgccaat ttacgctggc gtagtcttgc
     5641 tgttagtctc atgtcaacgg ggtatgggat tggcgcaaca ttaggcggca tattgtcatt
     5701 actattgatt gagcatttag gctggcgttc gatctttctg gcgggtggtg tgacgacagt
     5761 tgtaatgtta ttggtgagct tatggttatt accagaatca ctggattatt tattggcgaa
     5821 gaaaccgaag caagcactag aaaaaatcaa tctgaccgtg cagcgtatcg gacttgttcg
     5881 cttaaatgcc ttaccacagc atgaaaaaaa tacacaacag cacagcagtg atattgccaa
     5941 gctttttcaa ggcaagcagg gatttcaaac attatgtttg tggtttgctt tctttctggt
     6001 catgttcggt ttttattttg tgatgagctg gacaccaaaa attctgattg caatgggcat
     6061 gtcgccaagt cagggcgtaa cgacaggaat cttaattagt attggtggtg tttttggtgc
     6121 tgcaattatt ggtcttttgg catcacgtat taaaatcttt catgccttaa gtctcttttt
     6181 gggattaacc gctgtgtgtg tatggttgtt cgtggccgta tcttcgcaag tgagtattgc
     6241 actcatggtc ggtttattgc ttggtacact cattaatggc tgtgtggcgg gtttatattc
     6301 tatttctccc actatttatg acgcagatat acgtagtcgt ggtgtaggtt atgccattgg
     6361 ttttggccgt attggtgcaa ttttatcacc aacagtggca ggtatttttc tcgataaagg
     6421 cttagctccg tcaaccttgt atgcctatta cggtattgtt tttattttag cgattttcct
     6481 gattctgagc ttgagtaagg cattttatcg ccagaaagaa ggtctaggaa gttctataaa
     6541 aacagttgct taaatcaata taataaaaca gtagagttta aaaa
//
