# Supplementary material for: Development of a genetic toolset for the highly engineerable and metabolically versatile Acinetobacter baylyi ADP1
Source: bioRxiv preprint, doi:10.1101/696302, version 1 (2019-07-09)
Supplement: Supplemental Files [file 696302_file04.zip › ADP1 Supplemental Files/ADP1 Tools Vectors/Chromosomal Integrations/LIbrary integrations at 0980/Promoters/BWB315 del_0980kan-laci-c8d2-mcherry.gb]

LOCUS       del_0980::kan-lacI-C8D2 6615 bp ds-DNA     linear       14-MAR-2019
DEFINITION  .
FEATURES             Location/Qualifiers
     misc_binding    3483..3505
                     /label="LacO"
                     /ApEinfo_revcolor=#84b0dc
                     /ApEinfo_fwdcolor=#84b0dc
     misc_signal     4073..4092
                     /label="spKDL023"
                     /ApEinfo_revcolor=#b1ff67
                     /ApEinfo_fwdcolor=#b1ff67
     CDS             complement(1011..1805)
                     /label="KanR"
                     /ApEinfo_revcolor=#faac61
                     /ApEinfo_fwdcolor=#faac61
     misc_feature    2011..2030
                     /label="BioBrick prefix"
                     /ApEinfo_revcolor=#ff9ccd
                     /ApEinfo_fwdcolor=#ff9ccd
     misc_feature    3444..3482
                     /label="C8D2 Promoter"
                     /ApEinfo_revcolor=#f8d3a9
                     /ApEinfo_fwdcolor=#f8d3a9
     misc_feature    4408..4429
                     /label="reverse primer location"
                     /ApEinfo_revcolor=#75c6a9
                     /ApEinfo_fwdcolor=#75c6a9
     misc_feature    378..887
                     /label="Fw-Hom"
                     /ApEinfo_revcolor=#d59687
                     /ApEinfo_fwdcolor=#d59687
     gene            1..1
                     /label=" gene"
                     /ApEinfo_revcolor=#b4abac
                     /ApEinfo_fwdcolor=#b4abac
     CDS             5238..6584
                     /label="vanK"
                     /ApEinfo_revcolor=#f8d3a9
                     /ApEinfo_fwdcolor=#f8d3a9
     CDS             3524..4234
                     /label="mCherry"
                     /ApEinfo_revcolor=#d59687
                     /ApEinfo_fwdcolor=#d59687
     protein_bind    3487..3503
                     /label="lac operator"
                     /ApEinfo_revcolor=#84b0dc
                     /ApEinfo_fwdcolor=#84b0dc
     gene            5006..5251
                     /label=" gene"
                     /ApEinfo_revcolor=#d59687
                     /ApEinfo_fwdcolor=#d59687
     misc_feature    4430..5102
                     /label="Bck-Hom "
                     /ApEinfo_revcolor=#ffef86
                     /ApEinfo_fwdcolor=#ffef86
     promoter        2057..2134
                     /label="lacIq promoter"
                     /ApEinfo_revcolor=#f58a5e
                     /ApEinfo_fwdcolor=#f58a5e
     terminator      901..995
                     /label="lambda t0 terminator"
                     /ApEinfo_revcolor=#c7b0e3
                     /ApEinfo_fwdcolor=#c7b0e3
     primer_bind     complement(2154..2173)
                     /label="LacI-R"
                     /ApEinfo_revcolor=#ffef86
                     /ApEinfo_fwdcolor=#ffef86
     gene            168..854
                     /label="vanR gene"
                     /ApEinfo_revcolor=#84b0dc
                     /ApEinfo_fwdcolor=#84b0dc
     terminator      4285..4371
                     /label="rrnB T1 terminator"
                     /ApEinfo_revcolor=#f58a5e
                     /ApEinfo_fwdcolor=#f58a5e
     CDS             2135..3217
                     /label="lacI CDS"
                     /ApEinfo_revcolor=#d59687
                     /ApEinfo_fwdcolor=#d59687
ORIGIN
        1 atttctattg tagatgattc aatctatagc agtacaaaag cagtctgagc aggctgcttt
       61 tgtttttatg acaaaaatca tatttcaaat aaactcaaag gcattgtcat caatgtaatg
      121 aacttgatag catcaggcat aatctttttt atataaaagt ggctgtaatg tcatcagggc
      181 accaagtttt aattaaactc agaaaaatga ttatcgatgg cgaacttgag ggtggcagcc
      241 gaatcgcaga aattccaacg gcagagcttt taggagtatc acgtcagcct attcgaatgg
      301 cctttcgtct gcttgagcaa gaaggcttgc tgattaaaaa tccaacccgt ggctatgttg
      361 tccgtgagat ttcggatgaa ttggtgcatg atgcccttga ggtgcgaggt gtactcgaag
      421 gcttggcagc aaaaaccata gcagagcagg gacttaccga acaacaaaaa aatattttgc
      481 atgaatgtat tgaagaaact gaaaagctat ttaatggaag aaatgaattt ggtgacgaag
      541 agctggaaaa atatcatcac tataatgtaa tttttcacga tactattatt gagggtgcaa
      601 aaaatattgc tctgatgcag gcgttggcta aaaacaacca attacctttg gcttctgcac
      661 aagcgattac ctacgatcaa aaccgtgcct tatctgaata tcgacgttta cattatgcgc
      721 atctacagca ttgctcaatt tataatgctt tagtgaatcg tcaagctgga cgtgcagaaa
      781 acttaatgcg tgagcatagt agtgttgtcg tactcggaga gactgtacgt cagattttag
      841 cggatgccga gtaaaaaact cctatacatg ggcttaatgt ataggagAAA AACTGAACTT
      901 attctcacca ataaaaaacg cccggcggca accgagcgtt ctgaacaaat ccagatggag
      961 ttctgaggtc attactggat ctatcaacag gagtccaagc gagctcggta ctaaaacaat
     1021 tcatccagta aaatataata ttttattttc tcccaatcag gcttgatccc cagtaagtca
     1081 aaaaatagct cgacatactg ttcttccccg atatcctccc tgatcgaccg gacgcagaag
     1141 gcaatgtcat accacttgtc cgccctgccg cttctcccaa gatcaataaa gccacttact
     1201 ttgccatctt tcacaaagat gttgctgtct cccaggtcgc cgtgggaaaa gacaagttcc
     1261 tcttcgggct tttccgtctt taaaaaatca tacagctcgc gcggatcttt aaatggagtg
     1321 tcttcttccc agttttcgca atccacatcg gccagatcgt tattcagtaa gtaatccaat
     1381 tcggctaagc ggccgtctaa gctattcgta tagggacaat ccgatatgtc gatggagtga
     1441 aagagcctga tgcactccgc atacagctcg atagtctttt cagggctttg ttcatcttca
     1501 tacccttccg agcaaaggac gccatcggcc tcactcatga gcagattgct ccagccatca
     1561 tgccgttcaa agtgcaggac ctttggaaca ggcagctttc cttccagcca tagcatcatg
     1621 tccttttccc gttccacatc ataggtggtc cctttatacc ggctgtccgt catttttaaa
     1681 tataggattt cattttctcc caccagctta tataccttag caggagacat tccttccgta
     1741 tcttttacgc agcggtattc ttcgatcagt tttttcaatt ccggtgatat tctcatttta
     1801 gccatttatt atttccttcc tcttttctac agtatttaaa gataccccaa gaagctaatt
     1861 ataacaagac gaactccaat tcactgttcc ttgcattcta aaaccttaaa tacagaaaac
     1921 agccttttca aagttgtttt caaagttggc gtataacata gtatcgacgg agccgatttt
     1981 gaaaccacaa ttatgataga atttgacgtc gaattcgcgg ccgcttctag aactatagct
     2041 agcatgcatt tacgttgaca ccatcgaatg gtgcaaaacc tttcgcggta tggcatgata
     2101 gcgcccggaa gagagtcaat tcagggtggt gaatgtgaaa ccagtaacgt tatacgatgt
     2161 cgcagagtat gccggtgtct cttatcagac cgtttcccgc gtggtgaacc aggccagcca
     2221 cgtttctgcg aaaacgcggg aaaaagtgga agcggcgatg gcggagctga attacattcc
     2281 caaccgcgtg gcacaacaac tggcgggcaa acagtcgttg ctgattggcg ttgccacctc
     2341 cagtctggcc ctgcacgcgc cgtcgcaaat tgtcgcggcg attaaatctc gcgccgatca
     2401 actgggtgcc agcgtggtgg tgtcgatggt agaacgaagc ggcgtcgaag cctgtaaagc
     2461 ggcggtgcac aatcttctcg cgcaacgcgt cagtgggctg atcattaact atccgctgga
     2521 tgaccaggat gccattgctg tggaagctgc ctgcactaat gttccggcgt tatttcttga
     2581 tgtctctgac cagacaccca tcaacagtat tattttctcc catgaagacg gtacgcgact
     2641 gggcgtggag catctggtcg cattgggtca ccagcaaatc gcgctgttag cgggcccatt
     2701 aagttctgtc tcggcgcgtc tgcgtctggc tggctggcat aaatatctca ctcgcaatca
     2761 aattcagccg atagcggaac gggaaggcga ctggagtgcc atgtccggtt ttcaacaaac
     2821 catgcaaatg ctgaatgagg gcatcgttcc cactgcgatg ctggttgcca acgatcagat
     2881 ggcgctgggc gcaatgcgcg ccattaccga gtccgggctg cgcgttggtg cggatatctc
     2941 ggtagtggga tacgacgata ccgaagacag ctcatgttat atcccgccgt caaccaccat
     3001 caaacaggat tttcgcctgc tggggcaaac cagcgtggac cgcttgctgc aactctctca
     3061 gggccaggcg gtgaagggca atcagctgtt gcccgtctca ctggtgaaaa gaaaaaccac
     3121 cctggcgccc aatacgcaaa ccgcctctcc ccgcgcgttg gccgattcat taatgcagct
     3181 ggcacgacag gtttcccgac tggaaagcgg gcagtgagcg caacgcaatt aatgtgagtt
     3241 agcgcgaatt gatctggttt gacagcttat catcgactgc acggtgcacc aatgcttctg
     3301 gcgtcaggca gccatcggaa gctgtggtat ggctgtgcag gtcgtaaatc actgcataat
     3361 tcgtgtcgct caaggcgcac tcccgttctg gataatgttt tttgcgccga catcataacg
     3421 gttctggcaa atattctgaa atgCAACTTT GACAGGCACC AACAGTTGGG ATATAATCAG
     3481 GAggaattgt gagcggataa caatttcaca caggaaacag accatggtga gcaagggcga
     3541 ggaggataac atggccatca tcaaggagtt catgcgcttc aaggttcaca tggagggctc
     3601 cgtgaacggc cacgagttcg agatcgaggg cgagggcgag ggccgcccct acgagggcac
     3661 ccagaccgcc aagctgaagg tgaccaaggg tggccccctg cccttcgcct gggacatcct
     3721 gtcccctcag ttcatgtacg gctccaaggc ctacgtgaag caccccgccg acatccccga
     3781 ctacttgaag ctgtccttcc ccgagggctt caagtgggag cgcgtgatga acttcgagga
     3841 cggcggcgtg gtgaccgtga cccaggactc ctccctgcaa gacggcgagt tcatctacaa
     3901 ggtgaagctg cgcggcacca acttcccctc cgacggcccc gtaatgcaga agaagactat
     3961 gggctgggag gcctcctccg agcggatgta ccccgaggac ggcgcgctga agggcgagat
     4021 caagcagagg ctgaagctga aggacggcgg ccactacgac gctgaggtca agaccaccta
     4081 caaggccaag aagcccgtgc aactgcccgg cgcgtacaac gtcaacatca agttggacat
     4141 cacctcccac aacgaggact acaccatcgt ggaacagtac gaacgcgccg agggccgcca
     4201 ctccaccggc ggcatggacg agctgtataa gtaagcctca gggcccgatc gatgccgccg
     4261 cttaattaat taatccagag gcatcaaata aaacgaaagg ctcagtcgaa agactgggcc
     4321 tttcgtttta tctgttgttt gtcggtgaac gctctcctga gtaggacaaa tccgccgccc
     4381 tagacctagt gtcattttat ttcccccgtt tcagcatcaa gaacctttgg tgtgacgact
     4441 ccttatcact tattggatcc aatttatgct aatttttatg cagagtcaat cctattttat
     4501 ttaatttagt ctcatttgga ttctgtctta tagggttgat atacaatgaa tatgcactaa
     4561 tttaagtata aaaataacga atggttgatt ttttgaataa aaagtatcga aattaagtac
     4621 ttttgattat tgtaataatt ggatccaaaa aataacaact ctggatcatc tccttacatg
     4681 agaacttgac ggtgtaatgt aacctcatgc gttgttcgtc aaggcttttg ccatatttac
     4741 gctaggaata acaatacctg taaataaaca tagactgaag ctaaatcgac ttaattgatt
     4801 catcatgatt cgagtaatcc tttgaaattc ccatgcatct tgcttaggtt ttgcggtatt
     4861 aaaataatga ttttttaagg aggatccatt cccgtttaaa aagcatatat tttttattta
     4921 ttggatctat atttgttcta aataaatatc tagaccaaat ataattttta tcaagtatat
     4981 aattttattg ttttaatttt agtatttaaa ctttatgtac gctgatcgca caaaattttc
     5041 caagaaccaa ttgatttttt ggatccatta tatcagtatg caaattgagc aggatgctcc
     5101 agaaaccgat ccaatcatac tgtttctgac ataaataaat tccttttagg caattatgga
     5161 tatggatatg cataatcacc cagcattcaa gctttgtaat gtcgtgagta tctcctgtcc
     5221 agattgggag atatataatg caaagagaca ttttaagcga aattaatcag aataatatga
     5281 gccgttatca atggtttgtg atcgttgttt gcgtgtgtct caatattatt gatggctttg
     5341 atgtgatggt catggcattt acagctccat ctgtttcagc tgagtggtca ctttcaggtg
     5401 cacaaatcgg gcttctactt agtgctggtt tgtttggcat ggctgcgggt tctatttttc
     5461 tggcacctct ggcagacaaa attggtcgcc gtttactgat tttaatttgt ttagctattg
     5521 caggcatcag catgctcgcc tgtggtttgg tgcatagcca cagtatgttg gcagcattac
     5581 gctttgtgac aggtattggg gtggggggta ttttagccag tagcaacgtt ttggccagtg
     5641 aatatgccaa tttacgctgg cgtagtcttg ctgttagtct catgtcaacg gggtatggga
     5701 ttggcgcaac attaggcggc atattgtcat tactattgat tgagcattta ggctggcgtt
     5761 cgatctttct ggcgggtggt gtgacgacag ttgtaatgtt attggtgagc ttatggttat
     5821 taccagaatc actggattat ttattggcga agaaaccgaa gcaagcacta gaaaaaatca
     5881 atctgaccgt gcagcgtatc ggacttgttc gcttaaatgc cttaccacag catgaaaaaa
     5941 atacacaaca gcacagcagt gatattgcca agctttttca aggcaagcag ggatttcaaa
     6001 cattatgttt gtggtttgct ttctttctgg tcatgttcgg tttttatttt gtgatgagct
     6061 ggacaccaaa aattctgatt gcaatgggca tgtcgccaag tcagggcgta acgacaggaa
     6121 tcttaattag tattggtggt gtttttggtg ctgcaattat tggtcttttg gcatcacgta
     6181 ttaaaatctt tcatgcctta agtctctttt tgggattaac cgctgtgtgt gtatggttgt
     6241 tcgtggccgt atcttcgcaa gtgagtattg cactcatggt cggtttattg cttggtacac
     6301 tcattaatgg ctgtgtggcg ggtttatatt ctatttctcc cactatttat gacgcagata
     6361 tacgtagtcg tggtgtaggt tatgccattg gttttggccg tattggtgca attttatcac
     6421 caacagtggc aggtattttt ctcgataaag gcttagctcc gtcaaccttg tatgcctatt
     6481 acggtattgt ttttatttta gcgattttcc tgattctgag cttgagtaag gcattttatc
     6541 gccagaaaga aggtctagga agttctataa aaacagttgc ttaaatcaat ataataaaac
     6601 agtagagttt aaaaa
//
