# Supplementary material for: Development of a genetic toolset for the highly engineerable and metabolically versatile Acinetobacter baylyi ADP1
Source: bioRxiv preprint, doi:10.1101/696302, version 1 (2019-07-09)
Supplement: Supplemental Files [file 696302_file04.zip › ADP1 Supplemental Files/ADP1 Tools Vectors/Chromosomal Integrations/LIbrary integrations at 0980/Promoters/BWB248 del_0980kan-laci-b12d11-mcherry.gb]

LOCUS       del_0980::kan-lacI-B12D 6614 bp ds-DNA     linear       14-MAR-2019
DEFINITION  .
FEATURES             Location/Qualifiers
     CDS             complement(1011..1805)
                     /label="KanR"
                     /ApEinfo_revcolor=#faac61
                     /ApEinfo_fwdcolor=#faac61
     promoter        2057..2134
                     /label="lacIq promoter"
                     /ApEinfo_revcolor=#f58a5e
                     /ApEinfo_fwdcolor=#f58a5e
     CDS             5237..6583
                     /label="vanK"
                     /ApEinfo_revcolor=#f8d3a9
                     /ApEinfo_fwdcolor=#f8d3a9
     misc_feature    2011..2030
                     /label="BioBrick prefix"
                     /ApEinfo_revcolor=#ff9ccd
                     /ApEinfo_fwdcolor=#ff9ccd
     misc_feature    3444..3481
                     /label="B12D11 Promoter"
                     /ApEinfo_revcolor=#b4abac
                     /ApEinfo_fwdcolor=#b4abac
     misc_feature    3471..3476
                     /label="-10"
                     /ApEinfo_revcolor=#f8d3a9
                     /ApEinfo_fwdcolor=#f8d3a9
     primer_bind     complement(2154..2173)
                     /label="LacI-R"
                     /ApEinfo_revcolor=#ffef86
                     /ApEinfo_fwdcolor=#ffef86
     gene            168..854
                     /label="vanR gene"
                     /ApEinfo_revcolor=#84b0dc
                     /ApEinfo_fwdcolor=#84b0dc
     misc_feature    4429..5101
                     /label="Bck-Hom "
                     /ApEinfo_revcolor=#ffef86
                     /ApEinfo_fwdcolor=#ffef86
     gene            5005..5250
                     /label=" gene"
                     /ApEinfo_revcolor=#d59687
                     /ApEinfo_fwdcolor=#d59687
     misc_signal     4072..4091
                     /label="spKDL023"
                     /ApEinfo_revcolor=#b1ff67
                     /ApEinfo_fwdcolor=#b1ff67
     terminator      901..995
                     /label="lambda t0 terminator"
                     /ApEinfo_revcolor=#c7b0e3
                     /ApEinfo_fwdcolor=#c7b0e3
     gene            1..1
                     /label=" gene"
                     /ApEinfo_revcolor=#b4abac
                     /ApEinfo_fwdcolor=#b4abac
     protein_bind    3486..3502
                     /label="lac operator"
                     /ApEinfo_revcolor=#84b0dc
                     /ApEinfo_fwdcolor=#84b0dc
     terminator      4284..4370
                     /label="rrnB T1 terminator"
                     /ApEinfo_revcolor=#f58a5e
                     /ApEinfo_fwdcolor=#f58a5e
     misc_feature    4407..4428
                     /label="reverse primer location"
                     /ApEinfo_revcolor=#75c6a9
                     /ApEinfo_fwdcolor=#75c6a9
     CDS             2135..3217
                     /label="lacI CDS"
                     /ApEinfo_revcolor=#d59687
                     /ApEinfo_fwdcolor=#d59687
     misc_feature    3449..3454
                     /label="-35"
                     /ApEinfo_revcolor=#f8d3a9
                     /ApEinfo_fwdcolor=#f8d3a9
     misc_binding    3482..3504
                     /label="LacO"
                     /ApEinfo_revcolor=#84b0dc
                     /ApEinfo_fwdcolor=#84b0dc
     misc_feature    378..887
                     /label="Fw-Hom"
                     /ApEinfo_revcolor=#d59687
                     /ApEinfo_fwdcolor=#d59687
     CDS             3523..4233
                     /label="mCherry"
                     /ApEinfo_revcolor=#d59687
                     /ApEinfo_fwdcolor=#d59687
ORIGIN
        1 atttctattg tagatgattc aatctatagc agtacaaaag cagtctgagc aggctgcttt
       61 tgtttttatg acaaaaatca tatttcaaat aaactcaaag gcattgtcat caatgtaatg
      121 aacttgatag catcaggcat aatctttttt atataaaagt ggctgtaatg tcatcagggc
      181 accaagtttt aattaaactc agaaaaatga ttatcgatgg cgaacttgag ggtggcagcc
      241 gaatcgcaga aattccaacg gcagagcttt taggagtatc acgtcagcct attcgaatgg
      301 cctttcgtct gcttgagcaa gaaggcttgc tgattaaaaa tccaacccgt ggctatgttg
      361 tccgtgagat ttcggatgaa ttggtgcatg atgcccttga ggtgcgaggt gtactcgaag
      421 gcttggcagc aaaaaccata gcagagcagg gacttaccga acaacaaaaa aatattttgc
      481 atgaatgtat tgaagaaact gaaaagctat ttaatggaag aaatgaattt ggtgacgaag
      541 agctggaaaa atatcatcac tataatgtaa tttttcacga tactattatt gagggtgcaa
      601 aaaatattgc tctgatgcag gcgttggcta aaaacaacca attacctttg gcttctgcac
      661 aagcgattac ctacgatcaa aaccgtgcct tatctgaata tcgacgttta cattatgcgc
      721 atctacagca ttgctcaatt tataatgctt tagtgaatcg tcaagctgga cgtgcagaaa
      781 acttaatgcg tgagcatagt agtgttgtcg tactcggaga gactgtacgt cagattttag
      841 cggatgccga gtaaaaaact cctatacatg ggcttaatgt ataggagAAA AACTGAACTT
      901 attctcacca ataaaaaacg cccggcggca accgagcgtt ctgaacaaat ccagatggag
      961 ttctgaggtc attactggat ctatcaacag gagtccaagc gagctcggta ctaaaacaat
     1021 tcatccagta aaatataata ttttattttc tcccaatcag gcttgatccc cagtaagtca
     1081 aaaaatagct cgacatactg ttcttccccg atatcctccc tgatcgaccg gacgcagaag
     1141 gcaatgtcat accacttgtc cgccctgccg cttctcccaa gatcaataaa gccacttact
     1201 ttgccatctt tcacaaagat gttgctgtct cccaggtcgc cgtgggaaaa gacaagttcc
     1261 tcttcgggct tttccgtctt taaaaaatca tacagctcgc gcggatcttt aaatggagtg
     1321 tcttcttccc agttttcgca atccacatcg gccagatcgt tattcagtaa gtaatccaat
     1381 tcggctaagc ggccgtctaa gctattcgta tagggacaat ccgatatgtc gatggagtga
     1441 aagagcctga tgcactccgc atacagctcg atagtctttt cagggctttg ttcatcttca
     1501 tacccttccg agcaaaggac gccatcggcc tcactcatga gcagattgct ccagccatca
     1561 tgccgttcaa agtgcaggac ctttggaaca ggcagctttc cttccagcca tagcatcatg
     1621 tccttttccc gttccacatc ataggtggtc cctttatacc ggctgtccgt catttttaaa
     1681 tataggattt cattttctcc caccagctta tataccttag caggagacat tccttccgta
     1741 tcttttacgc agcggtattc ttcgatcagt tttttcaatt ccggtgatat tctcatttta
     1801 gccatttatt atttccttcc tcttttctac agtatttaaa gataccccaa gaagctaatt
     1861 ataacaagac gaactccaat tcactgttcc ttgcattcta aaaccttaaa tacagaaaac
     1921 agccttttca aagttgtttt caaagttggc gtataacata gtatcgacgg agccgatttt
     1981 gaaaccacaa ttatgataga atttgacgtc gaattcgcgg ccgcttctag aactatagct
     2041 agcatgcatt tacgttgaca ccatcgaatg gtgcaaaacc tttcgcggta tggcatgata
     2101 gcgcccggaa gagagtcaat tcagggtggt gaatgtgaaa ccagtaacgt tatacgatgt
     2161 cgcagagtat gccggtgtct cttatcagac cgtttcccgc gtggtgaacc aggccagcca
     2221 cgtttctgcg aaaacgcggg aaaaagtgga agcggcgatg gcggagctga attacattcc
     2281 caaccgcgtg gcacaacaac tggcgggcaa acagtcgttg ctgattggcg ttgccacctc
     2341 cagtctggcc ctgcacgcgc cgtcgcaaat tgtcgcggcg attaaatctc gcgccgatca
     2401 actgggtgcc agcgtggtgg tgtcgatggt agaacgaagc ggcgtcgaag cctgtaaagc
     2461 ggcggtgcac aatcttctcg cgcaacgcgt cagtgggctg atcattaact atccgctgga
     2521 tgaccaggat gccattgctg tggaagctgc ctgcactaat gttccggcgt tatttcttga
     2581 tgtctctgac cagacaccca tcaacagtat tattttctcc catgaagacg gtacgcgact
     2641 gggcgtggag catctggtcg cattgggtca ccagcaaatc gcgctgttag cgggcccatt
     2701 aagttctgtc tcggcgcgtc tgcgtctggc tggctggcat aaatatctca ctcgcaatca
     2761 aattcagccg atagcggaac gggaaggcga ctggagtgcc atgtccggtt ttcaacaaac
     2821 catgcaaatg ctgaatgagg gcatcgttcc cactgcgatg ctggttgcca acgatcagat
     2881 ggcgctgggc gcaatgcgcg ccattaccga gtccgggctg cgcgttggtg cggatatctc
     2941 ggtagtggga tacgacgata ccgaagacag ctcatgttat atcccgccgt caaccaccat
     3001 caaacaggat tttcgcctgc tggggcaaac cagcgtggac cgcttgctgc aactctctca
     3061 gggccaggcg gtgaagggca atcagctgtt gcccgtctca ctggtgaaaa gaaaaaccac
     3121 cctggcgccc aatacgcaaa ccgcctctcc ccgcgcgttg gccgattcat taatgcagct
     3181 ggcacgacag gtttcccgac tggaaagcgg gcagtgagcg caacgcaatt aatgtgagtt
     3241 agcgcgaatt gatctggttt gacagcttat catcgactgc acggtgcacc aatgcttctg
     3301 gcgtcaggca gccatcggaa gctgtggtat ggctgtgcag gtcgtaaatc actgcataat
     3361 tcgtgtcgct caaggcgcac tcccgttctg gataatgttt tttgcgccga catcataacg
     3421 gttctggcaa atattctgaa atgCCACATT GACACCCCAC TAATGGGGAG TATAATGTCC
     3481 Cggaattgtg agcggataac aatttcacac aggaaacaga ccatggtgag caagggcgag
     3541 gaggataaca tggccatcat caaggagttc atgcgcttca aggttcacat ggagggctcc
     3601 gtgaacggcc acgagttcga gatcgagggc gagggcgagg gccgccccta cgagggcacc
     3661 cagaccgcca agctgaaggt gaccaagggt ggccccctgc ccttcgcctg ggacatcctg
     3721 tcccctcagt tcatgtacgg ctccaaggcc tacgtgaagc accccgccga catccccgac
     3781 tacttgaagc tgtccttccc cgagggcttc aagtgggagc gcgtgatgaa cttcgaggac
     3841 ggcggcgtgg tgaccgtgac ccaggactcc tccctgcaag acggcgagtt catctacaag
     3901 gtgaagctgc gcggcaccaa cttcccctcc gacggccccg taatgcagaa gaagactatg
     3961 ggctgggagg cctcctccga gcggatgtac cccgaggacg gcgcgctgaa gggcgagatc
     4021 aagcagaggc tgaagctgaa ggacggcggc cactacgacg ctgaggtcaa gaccacctac
     4081 aaggccaaga agcccgtgca actgcccggc gcgtacaacg tcaacatcaa gttggacatc
     4141 acctcccaca acgaggacta caccatcgtg gaacagtacg aacgcgccga gggccgccac
     4201 tccaccggcg gcatggacga gctgtataag taagcctcag ggcccgatcg atgccgccgc
     4261 ttaattaatt aatccagagg catcaaataa aacgaaaggc tcagtcgaaa gactgggcct
     4321 ttcgttttat ctgttgtttg tcggtgaacg ctctcctgag taggacaaat ccgccgccct
     4381 agacctagtg tcattttatt tcccccgttt cagcatcaag aacctttggt gtgacgactc
     4441 cttatcactt attggatcca atttatgcta atttttatgc agagtcaatc ctattttatt
     4501 taatttagtc tcatttggat tctgtcttat agggttgata tacaatgaat atgcactaat
     4561 ttaagtataa aaataacgaa tggttgattt tttgaataaa aagtatcgaa attaagtact
     4621 tttgattatt gtaataattg gatccaaaaa ataacaactc tggatcatct ccttacatga
     4681 gaacttgacg gtgtaatgta acctcatgcg ttgttcgtca aggcttttgc catatttacg
     4741 ctaggaataa caatacctgt aaataaacat agactgaagc taaatcgact taattgattc
     4801 atcatgattc gagtaatcct ttgaaattcc catgcatctt gcttaggttt tgcggtatta
     4861 aaataatgat tttttaagga ggatccattc ccgtttaaaa agcatatatt ttttatttat
     4921 tggatctata tttgttctaa ataaatatct agaccaaata taatttttat caagtatata
     4981 attttattgt tttaatttta gtatttaaac tttatgtacg ctgatcgcac aaaattttcc
     5041 aagaaccaat tgattttttg gatccattat atcagtatgc aaattgagca ggatgctcca
     5101 gaaaccgatc caatcatact gtttctgaca taaataaatt ccttttaggc aattatggat
     5161 atggatatgc ataatcaccc agcattcaag ctttgtaatg tcgtgagtat ctcctgtcca
     5221 gattgggaga tatataatgc aaagagacat tttaagcgaa attaatcaga ataatatgag
     5281 ccgttatcaa tggtttgtga tcgttgtttg cgtgtgtctc aatattattg atggctttga
     5341 tgtgatggtc atggcattta cagctccatc tgtttcagct gagtggtcac tttcaggtgc
     5401 acaaatcggg cttctactta gtgctggttt gtttggcatg gctgcgggtt ctatttttct
     5461 ggcacctctg gcagacaaaa ttggtcgccg tttactgatt ttaatttgtt tagctattgc
     5521 aggcatcagc atgctcgcct gtggtttggt gcatagccac agtatgttgg cagcattacg
     5581 ctttgtgaca ggtattgggg tggggggtat tttagccagt agcaacgttt tggccagtga
     5641 atatgccaat ttacgctggc gtagtcttgc tgttagtctc atgtcaacgg ggtatgggat
     5701 tggcgcaaca ttaggcggca tattgtcatt actattgatt gagcatttag gctggcgttc
     5761 gatctttctg gcgggtggtg tgacgacagt tgtaatgtta ttggtgagct tatggttatt
     5821 accagaatca ctggattatt tattggcgaa gaaaccgaag caagcactag aaaaaatcaa
     5881 tctgaccgtg cagcgtatcg gacttgttcg cttaaatgcc ttaccacagc atgaaaaaaa
     5941 tacacaacag cacagcagtg atattgccaa gctttttcaa ggcaagcagg gatttcaaac
     6001 attatgtttg tggtttgctt tctttctggt catgttcggt ttttattttg tgatgagctg
     6061 gacaccaaaa attctgattg caatgggcat gtcgccaagt cagggcgtaa cgacaggaat
     6121 cttaattagt attggtggtg tttttggtgc tgcaattatt ggtcttttgg catcacgtat
     6181 taaaatcttt catgccttaa gtctcttttt gggattaacc gctgtgtgtg tatggttgtt
     6241 cgtggccgta tcttcgcaag tgagtattgc actcatggtc ggtttattgc ttggtacact
     6301 cattaatggc tgtgtggcgg gtttatattc tatttctccc actatttatg acgcagatat
     6361 acgtagtcgt ggtgtaggtt atgccattgg ttttggccgt attggtgcaa ttttatcacc
     6421 aacagtggca ggtatttttc tcgataaagg cttagctccg tcaaccttgt atgcctatta
     6481 cggtattgtt tttattttag cgattttcct gattctgagc ttgagtaagg cattttatcg
     6541 ccagaaagaa ggtctaggaa gttctataaa aacagttgct taaatcaata taataaaaca
     6601 gtagagttta aaaa
//
