# Supplementary material for: Development of a genetic toolset for the highly engineerable and metabolically versatile Acinetobacter baylyi ADP1
Source: bioRxiv preprint, doi:10.1101/696302, version 1 (2019-07-09)
Supplement: Supplemental Files [file 696302_file04.zip › ADP1 Supplemental Files/ADP1 Tools Vectors/Chromosomal Integrations/LIbrary integrations at 0980/Promoters/BWB322 del_0980kan-laci-c7d6-mcherry.gb]

LOCUS       del_0980::kan-lacI-C7D6 6615 bp ds-DNA     linear       14-MAR-2019
DEFINITION  .
FEATURES             Location/Qualifiers
     misc_feature    3449..3454
                     /label="-35"
                     /ApEinfo_revcolor=#9eafd2
                     /ApEinfo_fwdcolor=#9eafd2
     primer_bind     complement(2154..2173)
                     /label="LacI-R"
                     /ApEinfo_revcolor=#ffef86
                     /ApEinfo_fwdcolor=#ffef86
     CDS             3524..4234
                     /label="mCherry"
                     /ApEinfo_revcolor=#d59687
                     /ApEinfo_fwdcolor=#d59687
     terminator      4285..4371
                     /label="rrnB T1 terminator"
                     /ApEinfo_revcolor=#f58a5e
                     /ApEinfo_fwdcolor=#f58a5e
     gene            168..854
                     /label="vanR gene"
                     /ApEinfo_revcolor=#84b0dc
                     /ApEinfo_fwdcolor=#84b0dc
     gene            5006..5251
                     /label=" gene"
                     /ApEinfo_revcolor=#d59687
                     /ApEinfo_fwdcolor=#d59687
     misc_signal     4073..4092
                     /label="spKDL023"
                     /ApEinfo_revcolor=#b1ff67
                     /ApEinfo_fwdcolor=#b1ff67
     CDS             complement(1011..1805)
                     /label="KanR"
                     /ApEinfo_revcolor=#faac61
                     /ApEinfo_fwdcolor=#faac61
     CDS             5238..6584
                     /label="vanK"
                     /ApEinfo_revcolor=#f8d3a9
                     /ApEinfo_fwdcolor=#f8d3a9
     misc_feature    3444..3482
                     /label="C7D6 Promoter"
                     /ApEinfo_revcolor=#b4abac
                     /ApEinfo_fwdcolor=#b4abac
     gene            1..1
                     /label=" gene"
                     /ApEinfo_revcolor=#b4abac
                     /ApEinfo_fwdcolor=#b4abac
     misc_binding    3483..3505
                     /label="LacO"
                     /ApEinfo_revcolor=#84b0dc
                     /ApEinfo_fwdcolor=#84b0dc
     terminator      901..995
                     /label="lambda t0 terminator"
                     /ApEinfo_revcolor=#c7b0e3
                     /ApEinfo_fwdcolor=#c7b0e3
     misc_feature    4430..5102
                     /label="Bck-Hom "
                     /ApEinfo_revcolor=#ffef86
                     /ApEinfo_fwdcolor=#ffef86
     promoter        2057..2134
                     /label="lacIq promoter"
                     /ApEinfo_revcolor=#f58a5e
                     /ApEinfo_fwdcolor=#f58a5e
     misc_feature    2011..2030
                     /label="BioBrick prefix"
                     /ApEinfo_revcolor=#ff9ccd
                     /ApEinfo_fwdcolor=#ff9ccd
     misc_feature    378..887
                     /label="Fw-Hom"
                     /ApEinfo_revcolor=#d59687
                     /ApEinfo_fwdcolor=#d59687
     protein_bind    3487..3503
                     /label="lac operator"
                     /ApEinfo_revcolor=#84b0dc
                     /ApEinfo_fwdcolor=#84b0dc
     CDS             2135..3217
                     /label="lacI CDS"
                     /ApEinfo_revcolor=#d59687
                     /ApEinfo_fwdcolor=#d59687
     misc_feature    4408..4429
                     /label="reverse primer location"
                     /ApEinfo_revcolor=#75c6a9
                     /ApEinfo_fwdcolor=#75c6a9
     misc_feature    3472..3477
                     /label="-10"
                     /ApEinfo_revcolor=#9eafd2
                     /ApEinfo_fwdcolor=#9eafd2
ORIGIN
        1 atttctattg tagatgattc aatctatagc agtacaaaag cagtctgagc aggctgcttt
       61 tgtttttatg acaaaaatca tatttcaaat aaactcaaag gcattgtcat caatgtaatg
      121 aacttgatag catcaggcat aatctttttt atataaaagt ggctgtaatg tcatcagggc
      181 accaagtttt aattaaactc agaaaaatga ttatcgatgg cgaacttgag ggtggcagcc
      241 gaatcgcaga aattccaacg gcagagcttt taggagtatc acgtcagcct attcgaatgg
      301 cctttcgtct gcttgagcaa gaaggcttgc tgattaaaaa tccaacccgt ggctatgttg
      361 tccgtgagat ttcggatgaa ttggtgcatg atgcccttga ggtgcgaggt gtactcgaag
      421 gcttggcagc aaaaaccata gcagagcagg gacttaccga acaacaaaaa aatattttgc
      481 atgaatgtat tgaagaaact gaaaagctat ttaatggaag aaatgaattt ggtgacgaag
      541 agctggaaaa atatcatcac tataatgtaa tttttcacga tactattatt gagggtgcaa
      601 aaaatattgc tctgatgcag gcgttggcta aaaacaacca attacctttg gcttctgcac
      661 aagcgattac ctacgatcaa aaccgtgcct tatctgaata tcgacgttta cattatgcgc
      721 atctacagca ttgctcaatt tataatgctt tagtgaatcg tcaagctgga cgtgcagaaa
      781 acttaatgcg tgagcatagt agtgttgtcg tactcggaga gactgtacgt cagattttag
      841 cggatgccga gtaaaaaact cctatacatg ggcttaatgt ataggagAAA AACTGAACTT
      901 attctcacca ataaaaaacg cccggcggca accgagcgtt ctgaacaaat ccagatggag
      961 ttctgaggtc attactggat ctatcaacag gagtccaagc gagctcggta ctaaaacaat
     1021 tcatccagta aaatataata ttttattttc tcccaatcag gcttgatccc cagtaagtca
     1081 aaaaatagct cgacatactg ttcttccccg atatcctccc tgatcgaccg gacgcagaag
     1141 gcaatgtcat accacttgtc cgccctgccg cttctcccaa gatcaataaa gccacttact
     1201 ttgccatctt tcacaaagat gttgctgtct cccaggtcgc cgtgggaaaa gacaagttcc
     1261 tcttcgggct tttccgtctt taaaaaatca tacagctcgc gcggatcttt aaatggagtg
     1321 tcttcttccc agttttcgca atccacatcg gccagatcgt tattcagtaa gtaatccaat
     1381 tcggctaagc ggccgtctaa gctattcgta tagggacaat ccgatatgtc gatggagtga
     1441 aagagcctga tgcactccgc atacagctcg atagtctttt cagggctttg ttcatcttca
     1501 tacccttccg agcaaaggac gccatcggcc tcactcatga gcagattgct ccagccatca
     1561 tgccgttcaa agtgcaggac ctttggaaca ggcagctttc cttccagcca tagcatcatg
     1621 tccttttccc gttccacatc ataggtggtc cctttatacc ggctgtccgt catttttaaa
     1681 tataggattt cattttctcc caccagctta tataccttag caggagacat tccttccgta
     1741 tcttttacgc agcggtattc ttcgatcagt tttttcaatt ccggtgatat tctcatttta
     1801 gccatttatt atttccttcc tcttttctac agtatttaaa gataccccaa gaagctaatt
     1861 ataacaagac gaactccaat tcactgttcc ttgcattcta aaaccttaaa tacagaaaac
     1921 agccttttca aagttgtttt caaagttggc gtataacata gtatcgacgg agccgatttt
     1981 gaaaccacaa ttatgataga atttgacgtc gaattcgcgg ccgcttctag aactatagct
     2041 agcatgcatt tacgttgaca ccatcgaatg gtgcaaaacc tttcgcggta tggcatgata
     2101 gcgcccggaa gagagtcaat tcagggtggt gaatgtgaaa ccagtaacgt tatacgatgt
     2161 cgcagagtat gccggtgtct cttatcagac cgtttcccgc gtggtgaacc aggccagcca
     2221 cgtttctgcg aaaacgcggg aaaaagtgga agcggcgatg gcggagctga attacattcc
     2281 caaccgcgtg gcacaacaac tggcgggcaa acagtcgttg ctgattggcg ttgccacctc
     2341 cagtctggcc ctgcacgcgc cgtcgcaaat tgtcgcggcg attaaatctc gcgccgatca
     2401 actgggtgcc agcgtggtgg tgtcgatggt agaacgaagc ggcgtcgaag cctgtaaagc
     2461 ggcggtgcac aatcttctcg cgcaacgcgt cagtgggctg atcattaact atccgctgga
     2521 tgaccaggat gccattgctg tggaagctgc ctgcactaat gttccggcgt tatttcttga
     2581 tgtctctgac cagacaccca tcaacagtat tattttctcc catgaagacg gtacgcgact
     2641 gggcgtggag catctggtcg cattgggtca ccagcaaatc gcgctgttag cgggcccatt
     2701 aagttctgtc tcggcgcgtc tgcgtctggc tggctggcat aaatatctca ctcgcaatca
     2761 aattcagccg atagcggaac gggaaggcga ctggagtgcc atgtccggtt ttcaacaaac
     2821 catgcaaatg ctgaatgagg gcatcgttcc cactgcgatg ctggttgcca acgatcagat
     2881 ggcgctgggc gcaatgcgcg ccattaccga gtccgggctg cgcgttggtg cggatatctc
     2941 ggtagtggga tacgacgata ccgaagacag ctcatgttat atcccgccgt caaccaccat
     3001 caaacaggat tttcgcctgc tggggcaaac cagcgtggac cgcttgctgc aactctctca
     3061 gggccaggcg gtgaagggca atcagctgtt gcccgtctca ctggtgaaaa gaaaaaccac
     3121 cctggcgccc aatacgcaaa ccgcctctcc ccgcgcgttg gccgattcat taatgcagct
     3181 ggcacgacag gtttcccgac tggaaagcgg gcagtgagcg caacgcaatt aatgtgagtt
     3241 agcgcgaatt gatctggttt gacagcttat catcgactgc acggtgcacc aatgcttctg
     3301 gcgtcaggca gccatcggaa gctgtggtat ggctgtgcag gtcgtaaatc actgcataat
     3361 tcgtgtcgct caaggcgcac tcccgttctg gataatgttt tttgcgccga catcataacg
     3421 gttctggcaa atattctgaa atgCATCCTT GACACCCCCC CATTTCATCG GTATAATCGG
     3481 AGggaattgt gagcggataa caatttcaca caggaaacag accatggtga gcaagggcga
     3541 ggaggataac atggccatca tcaaggagtt catgcgcttc aaggttcaca tggagggctc
     3601 cgtgaacggc cacgagttcg agatcgaggg cgagggcgag ggccgcccct acgagggcac
     3661 ccagaccgcc aagctgaagg tgaccaaggg tggccccctg cccttcgcct gggacatcct
     3721 gtcccctcag ttcatgtacg gctccaaggc ctacgtgaag caccccgccg acatccccga
     3781 ctacttgaag ctgtccttcc ccgagggctt caagtgggag cgcgtgatga acttcgagga
     3841 cggcggcgtg gtgaccgtga cccaggactc ctccctgcaa gacggcgagt tcatctacaa
     3901 ggtgaagctg cgcggcacca acttcccctc cgacggcccc gtaatgcaga agaagactat
     3961 gggctgggag gcctcctccg agcggatgta ccccgaggac ggcgcgctga agggcgagat
     4021 caagcagagg ctgaagctga aggacggcgg ccactacgac gctgaggtca agaccaccta
     4081 caaggccaag aagcccgtgc aactgcccgg cgcgtacaac gtcaacatca agttggacat
     4141 cacctcccac aacgaggact acaccatcgt ggaacagtac gaacgcgccg agggccgcca
     4201 ctccaccggc ggcatggacg agctgtataa gtaagcctca gggcccgatc gatgccgccg
     4261 cttaattaat taatccagag gcatcaaata aaacgaaagg ctcagtcgaa agactgggcc
     4321 tttcgtttta tctgttgttt gtcggtgaac gctctcctga gtaggacaaa tccgccgccc
     4381 tagacctagt gtcattttat ttcccccgtt tcagcatcaa gaacctttgg tgtgacgact
     4441 ccttatcact tattggatcc aatttatgct aatttttatg cagagtcaat cctattttat
     4501 ttaatttagt ctcatttgga ttctgtctta tagggttgat atacaatgaa tatgcactaa
     4561 tttaagtata aaaataacga atggttgatt ttttgaataa aaagtatcga aattaagtac
     4621 ttttgattat tgtaataatt ggatccaaaa aataacaact ctggatcatc tccttacatg
     4681 agaacttgac ggtgtaatgt aacctcatgc gttgttcgtc aaggcttttg ccatatttac
     4741 gctaggaata acaatacctg taaataaaca tagactgaag ctaaatcgac ttaattgatt
     4801 catcatgatt cgagtaatcc tttgaaattc ccatgcatct tgcttaggtt ttgcggtatt
     4861 aaaataatga ttttttaagg aggatccatt cccgtttaaa aagcatatat tttttattta
     4921 ttggatctat atttgttcta aataaatatc tagaccaaat ataattttta tcaagtatat
     4981 aattttattg ttttaatttt agtatttaaa ctttatgtac gctgatcgca caaaattttc
     5041 caagaaccaa ttgatttttt ggatccatta tatcagtatg caaattgagc aggatgctcc
     5101 agaaaccgat ccaatcatac tgtttctgac ataaataaat tccttttagg caattatgga
     5161 tatggatatg cataatcacc cagcattcaa gctttgtaat gtcgtgagta tctcctgtcc
     5221 agattgggag atatataatg caaagagaca ttttaagcga aattaatcag aataatatga
     5281 gccgttatca atggtttgtg atcgttgttt gcgtgtgtct caatattatt gatggctttg
     5341 atgtgatggt catggcattt acagctccat ctgtttcagc tgagtggtca ctttcaggtg
     5401 cacaaatcgg gcttctactt agtgctggtt tgtttggcat ggctgcgggt tctatttttc
     5461 tggcacctct ggcagacaaa attggtcgcc gtttactgat tttaatttgt ttagctattg
     5521 caggcatcag catgctcgcc tgtggtttgg tgcatagcca cagtatgttg gcagcattac
     5581 gctttgtgac aggtattggg gtggggggta ttttagccag tagcaacgtt ttggccagtg
     5641 aatatgccaa tttacgctgg cgtagtcttg ctgttagtct catgtcaacg gggtatggga
     5701 ttggcgcaac attaggcggc atattgtcat tactattgat tgagcattta ggctggcgtt
     5761 cgatctttct ggcgggtggt gtgacgacag ttgtaatgtt attggtgagc ttatggttat
     5821 taccagaatc actggattat ttattggcga agaaaccgaa gcaagcacta gaaaaaatca
     5881 atctgaccgt gcagcgtatc ggacttgttc gcttaaatgc cttaccacag catgaaaaaa
     5941 atacacaaca gcacagcagt gatattgcca agctttttca aggcaagcag ggatttcaaa
     6001 cattatgttt gtggtttgct ttctttctgg tcatgttcgg tttttatttt gtgatgagct
     6061 ggacaccaaa aattctgatt gcaatgggca tgtcgccaag tcagggcgta acgacaggaa
     6121 tcttaattag tattggtggt gtttttggtg ctgcaattat tggtcttttg gcatcacgta
     6181 ttaaaatctt tcatgcctta agtctctttt tgggattaac cgctgtgtgt gtatggttgt
     6241 tcgtggccgt atcttcgcaa gtgagtattg cactcatggt cggtttattg cttggtacac
     6301 tcattaatgg ctgtgtggcg ggtttatatt ctatttctcc cactatttat gacgcagata
     6361 tacgtagtcg tggtgtaggt tatgccattg gttttggccg tattggtgca attttatcac
     6421 caacagtggc aggtattttt ctcgataaag gcttagctcc gtcaaccttg tatgcctatt
     6481 acggtattgt ttttatttta gcgattttcc tgattctgag cttgagtaag gcattttatc
     6541 gccagaaaga aggtctagga agttctataa aaacagttgc ttaaatcaat ataataaaac
     6601 agtagagttt aaaaa
//
