# Supplementary material for: Development of a genetic toolset for the highly engineerable and metabolically versatile Acinetobacter baylyi ADP1
Source: bioRxiv preprint, doi:10.1101/696302, version 1 (2019-07-09)
Supplement: Supplemental Files [file 696302_file04.zip › ADP1 Supplemental Files/ADP1 Tools Vectors/Chromosomal Integrations/LIbrary integrations at 0980/Promoters/BWB311 del_0980kan-laci-b2e11-mcherry.gb]

LOCUS       del_0980::kan-lacI-B2E1 6615 bp ds-DNA     linear       14-MAR-2019
DEFINITION  .
FEATURES             Location/Qualifiers
     CDS             complement(1011..1805)
                     /label="KanR"
                     /ApEinfo_revcolor=#faac61
                     /ApEinfo_fwdcolor=#faac61
     protein_bind    3487..3503
                     /label="lac operator"
                     /ApEinfo_revcolor=#84b0dc
                     /ApEinfo_fwdcolor=#84b0dc
     gene            168..854
                     /label="vanR gene"
                     /ApEinfo_revcolor=#84b0dc
                     /ApEinfo_fwdcolor=#84b0dc
     CDS             5238..6584
                     /label="vanK"
                     /ApEinfo_revcolor=#f8d3a9
                     /ApEinfo_fwdcolor=#f8d3a9
     misc_binding    3483..3505
                     /label="LacO"
                     /ApEinfo_revcolor=#84b0dc
                     /ApEinfo_fwdcolor=#84b0dc
     misc_feature    4430..5102
                     /label="Bck-Hom "
                     /ApEinfo_revcolor=#ffef86
                     /ApEinfo_fwdcolor=#ffef86
     misc_feature    2011..2030
                     /label="BioBrick prefix"
                     /ApEinfo_revcolor=#ff9ccd
                     /ApEinfo_fwdcolor=#ff9ccd
     misc_feature    3444..3482
                     /label="B2E11 Promoter"
                     /ApEinfo_revcolor=#f58a5e
                     /ApEinfo_fwdcolor=#f58a5e
     terminator      4285..4371
                     /label="rrnB T1 terminator"
                     /ApEinfo_revcolor=#f58a5e
                     /ApEinfo_fwdcolor=#f58a5e
     CDS             2135..3217
                     /label="lacI CDS"
                     /ApEinfo_revcolor=#d59687
                     /ApEinfo_fwdcolor=#d59687
     misc_feature    378..887
                     /label="Fw-Hom"
                     /ApEinfo_revcolor=#d59687
                     /ApEinfo_fwdcolor=#d59687
     misc_feature    4408..4429
                     /label="reverse primer location"
                     /ApEinfo_revcolor=#75c6a9
                     /ApEinfo_fwdcolor=#75c6a9
     CDS             3524..4234
                     /label="mCherry"
                     /ApEinfo_revcolor=#d59687
                     /ApEinfo_fwdcolor=#d59687
     terminator      901..995
                     /label="lambda t0 terminator"
                     /ApEinfo_revcolor=#c7b0e3
                     /ApEinfo_fwdcolor=#c7b0e3
     primer_bind     complement(2154..2173)
                     /label="LacI-R"
                     /ApEinfo_revcolor=#ffef86
                     /ApEinfo_fwdcolor=#ffef86
     gene            1..1
                     /label=" gene"
                     /ApEinfo_revcolor=#b4abac
                     /ApEinfo_fwdcolor=#b4abac
     misc_signal     4073..4092
                     /label="spKDL023"
                     /ApEinfo_revcolor=#b1ff67
                     /ApEinfo_fwdcolor=#b1ff67
     gene            5006..5251
                     /label=" gene"
                     /ApEinfo_revcolor=#d59687
                     /ApEinfo_fwdcolor=#d59687
     promoter        2057..2134
                     /label="lacIq promoter"
                     /ApEinfo_revcolor=#f58a5e
                     /ApEinfo_fwdcolor=#f58a5e
ORIGIN
        1 atttctattg tagatgattc aatctatagc agtacaaaag cagtctgagc aggctgcttt
       61 tgtttttatg acaaaaatca tatttcaaat aaactcaaag gcattgtcat caatgtaatg
      121 aacttgatag catcaggcat aatctttttt atataaaagt ggctgtaatg tcatcagggc
      181 accaagtttt aattaaactc agaaaaatga ttatcgatgg cgaacttgag ggtggcagcc
      241 gaatcgcaga aattccaacg gcagagcttt taggagtatc acgtcagcct attcgaatgg
      301 cctttcgtct gcttgagcaa gaaggcttgc tgattaaaaa tccaacccgt ggctatgttg
      361 tccgtgagat ttcggatgaa ttggtgcatg atgcccttga ggtgcgaggt gtactcgaag
      421 gcttggcagc aaaaaccata gcagagcagg gacttaccga acaacaaaaa aatattttgc
      481 atgaatgtat tgaagaaact gaaaagctat ttaatggaag aaatgaattt ggtgacgaag
      541 agctggaaaa atatcatcac tataatgtaa tttttcacga tactattatt gagggtgcaa
      601 aaaatattgc tctgatgcag gcgttggcta aaaacaacca attacctttg gcttctgcac
      661 aagcgattac ctacgatcaa aaccgtgcct tatctgaata tcgacgttta cattatgcgc
      721 atctacagca ttgctcaatt tataatgctt tagtgaatcg tcaagctgga cgtgcagaaa
      781 acttaatgcg tgagcatagt agtgttgtcg tactcggaga gactgtacgt cagattttag
      841 cggatgccga gtaaaaaact cctatacatg ggcttaatgt ataggagAAA AACTGAACTT
      901 attctcacca ataaaaaacg cccggcggca accgagcgtt ctgaacaaat ccagatggag
      961 ttctgaggtc attactggat ctatcaacag gagtccaagc gagctcggta ctaaaacaat
     1021 tcatccagta aaatataata ttttattttc tcccaatcag gcttgatccc cagtaagtca
     1081 aaaaatagct cgacatactg ttcttccccg atatcctccc tgatcgaccg gacgcagaag
     1141 gcaatgtcat accacttgtc cgccctgccg cttctcccaa gatcaataaa gccacttact
     1201 ttgccatctt tcacaaagat gttgctgtct cccaggtcgc cgtgggaaaa gacaagttcc
     1261 tcttcgggct tttccgtctt taaaaaatca tacagctcgc gcggatcttt aaatggagtg
     1321 tcttcttccc agttttcgca atccacatcg gccagatcgt tattcagtaa gtaatccaat
     1381 tcggctaagc ggccgtctaa gctattcgta tagggacaat ccgatatgtc gatggagtga
     1441 aagagcctga tgcactccgc atacagctcg atagtctttt cagggctttg ttcatcttca
     1501 tacccttccg agcaaaggac gccatcggcc tcactcatga gcagattgct ccagccatca
     1561 tgccgttcaa agtgcaggac ctttggaaca ggcagctttc cttccagcca tagcatcatg
     1621 tccttttccc gttccacatc ataggtggtc cctttatacc ggctgtccgt catttttaaa
     1681 tataggattt cattttctcc caccagctta tataccttag caggagacat tccttccgta
     1741 tcttttacgc agcggtattc ttcgatcagt tttttcaatt ccggtgatat tctcatttta
     1801 gccatttatt atttccttcc tcttttctac agtatttaaa gataccccaa gaagctaatt
     1861 ataacaagac gaactccaat tcactgttcc ttgcattcta aaaccttaaa tacagaaaac
     1921 agccttttca aagttgtttt caaagttggc gtataacata gtatcgacgg agccgatttt
     1981 gaaaccacaa ttatgataga atttgacgtc gaattcgcgg ccgcttctag aactatagct
     2041 agcatgcatt tacgttgaca ccatcgaatg gtgcaaaacc tttcgcggta tggcatgata
     2101 gcgcccggaa gagagtcaat tcagggtggt gaatgtgaaa ccagtaacgt tatacgatgt
     2161 cgcagagtat gccggtgtct cttatcagac cgtttcccgc gtggtgaacc aggccagcca
     2221 cgtttctgcg aaaacgcggg aaaaagtgga agcggcgatg gcggagctga attacattcc
     2281 caaccgcgtg gcacaacaac tggcgggcaa acagtcgttg ctgattggcg ttgccacctc
     2341 cagtctggcc ctgcacgcgc cgtcgcaaat tgtcgcggcg attaaatctc gcgccgatca
     2401 actgggtgcc agcgtggtgg tgtcgatggt agaacgaagc ggcgtcgaag cctgtaaagc
     2461 ggcggtgcac aatcttctcg cgcaacgcgt cagtgggctg atcattaact atccgctgga
     2521 tgaccaggat gccattgctg tggaagctgc ctgcactaat gttccggcgt tatttcttga
     2581 tgtctctgac cagacaccca tcaacagtat tattttctcc catgaagacg gtacgcgact
     2641 gggcgtggag catctggtcg cattgggtca ccagcaaatc gcgctgttag cgggcccatt
     2701 aagttctgtc tcggcgcgtc tgcgtctggc tggctggcat aaatatctca ctcgcaatca
     2761 aattcagccg atagcggaac gggaaggcga ctggagtgcc atgtccggtt ttcaacaaac
     2821 catgcaaatg ctgaatgagg gcatcgttcc cactgcgatg ctggttgcca acgatcagat
     2881 ggcgctgggc gcaatgcgcg ccattaccga gtccgggctg cgcgttggtg cggatatctc
     2941 ggtagtggga tacgacgata ccgaagacag ctcatgttat atcccgccgt caaccaccat
     3001 caaacaggat tttcgcctgc tggggcaaac cagcgtggac cgcttgctgc aactctctca
     3061 gggccaggcg gtgaagggca atcagctgtt gcccgtctca ctggtgaaaa gaaaaaccac
     3121 cctggcgccc aatacgcaaa ccgcctctcc ccgcgcgttg gccgattcat taatgcagct
     3181 ggcacgacag gtttcccgac tggaaagcgg gcagtgagcg caacgcaatt aatgtgagtt
     3241 agcgcgaatt gatctggttt gacagcttat catcgactgc acggtgcacc aatgcttctg
     3301 gcgtcaggca gccatcggaa gctgtggtat ggctgtgcag gtcgtaaatc actgcataat
     3361 tcgtgtcgct caaggcgcac tcccgttctg gataatgttt tttgcgccga catcataacg
     3421 gttctggcaa atattctgaa atgCCGTGTT GACAATGTGT ATCTGTGTTT ATATAATGGC
     3481 CTggaattgt gagcggataa caatttcaca caggaaacag accatggtga gcaagggcga
     3541 ggaggataac atggccatca tcaaggagtt catgcgcttc aaggttcaca tggagggctc
     3601 cgtgaacggc cacgagttcg agatcgaggg cgagggcgag ggccgcccct acgagggcac
     3661 ccagaccgcc aagctgaagg tgaccaaggg tggccccctg cccttcgcct gggacatcct
     3721 gtcccctcag ttcatgtacg gctccaaggc ctacgtgaag caccccgccg acatccccga
     3781 ctacttgaag ctgtccttcc ccgagggctt caagtgggag cgcgtgatga acttcgagga
     3841 cggcggcgtg gtgaccgtga cccaggactc ctccctgcaa gacggcgagt tcatctacaa
     3901 ggtgaagctg cgcggcacca acttcccctc cgacggcccc gtaatgcaga agaagactat
     3961 gggctgggag gcctcctccg agcggatgta ccccgaggac ggcgcgctga agggcgagat
     4021 caagcagagg ctgaagctga aggacggcgg ccactacgac gctgaggtca agaccaccta
     4081 caaggccaag aagcccgtgc aactgcccgg cgcgtacaac gtcaacatca agttggacat
     4141 cacctcccac aacgaggact acaccatcgt ggaacagtac gaacgcgccg agggccgcca
     4201 ctccaccggc ggcatggacg agctgtataa gtaagcctca gggcccgatc gatgccgccg
     4261 cttaattaat taatccagag gcatcaaata aaacgaaagg ctcagtcgaa agactgggcc
     4321 tttcgtttta tctgttgttt gtcggtgaac gctctcctga gtaggacaaa tccgccgccc
     4381 tagacctagt gtcattttat ttcccccgtt tcagcatcaa gaacctttgg tgtgacgact
     4441 ccttatcact tattggatcc aatttatgct aatttttatg cagagtcaat cctattttat
     4501 ttaatttagt ctcatttgga ttctgtctta tagggttgat atacaatgaa tatgcactaa
     4561 tttaagtata aaaataacga atggttgatt ttttgaataa aaagtatcga aattaagtac
     4621 ttttgattat tgtaataatt ggatccaaaa aataacaact ctggatcatc tccttacatg
     4681 agaacttgac ggtgtaatgt aacctcatgc gttgttcgtc aaggcttttg ccatatttac
     4741 gctaggaata acaatacctg taaataaaca tagactgaag ctaaatcgac ttaattgatt
     4801 catcatgatt cgagtaatcc tttgaaattc ccatgcatct tgcttaggtt ttgcggtatt
     4861 aaaataatga ttttttaagg aggatccatt cccgtttaaa aagcatatat tttttattta
     4921 ttggatctat atttgttcta aataaatatc tagaccaaat ataattttta tcaagtatat
     4981 aattttattg ttttaatttt agtatttaaa ctttatgtac gctgatcgca caaaattttc
     5041 caagaaccaa ttgatttttt ggatccatta tatcagtatg caaattgagc aggatgctcc
     5101 agaaaccgat ccaatcatac tgtttctgac ataaataaat tccttttagg caattatgga
     5161 tatggatatg cataatcacc cagcattcaa gctttgtaat gtcgtgagta tctcctgtcc
     5221 agattgggag atatataatg caaagagaca ttttaagcga aattaatcag aataatatga
     5281 gccgttatca atggtttgtg atcgttgttt gcgtgtgtct caatattatt gatggctttg
     5341 atgtgatggt catggcattt acagctccat ctgtttcagc tgagtggtca ctttcaggtg
     5401 cacaaatcgg gcttctactt agtgctggtt tgtttggcat ggctgcgggt tctatttttc
     5461 tggcacctct ggcagacaaa attggtcgcc gtttactgat tttaatttgt ttagctattg
     5521 caggcatcag catgctcgcc tgtggtttgg tgcatagcca cagtatgttg gcagcattac
     5581 gctttgtgac aggtattggg gtggggggta ttttagccag tagcaacgtt ttggccagtg
     5641 aatatgccaa tttacgctgg cgtagtcttg ctgttagtct catgtcaacg gggtatggga
     5701 ttggcgcaac attaggcggc atattgtcat tactattgat tgagcattta ggctggcgtt
     5761 cgatctttct ggcgggtggt gtgacgacag ttgtaatgtt attggtgagc ttatggttat
     5821 taccagaatc actggattat ttattggcga agaaaccgaa gcaagcacta gaaaaaatca
     5881 atctgaccgt gcagcgtatc ggacttgttc gcttaaatgc cttaccacag catgaaaaaa
     5941 atacacaaca gcacagcagt gatattgcca agctttttca aggcaagcag ggatttcaaa
     6001 cattatgttt gtggtttgct ttctttctgg tcatgttcgg tttttatttt gtgatgagct
     6061 ggacaccaaa aattctgatt gcaatgggca tgtcgccaag tcagggcgta acgacaggaa
     6121 tcttaattag tattggtggt gtttttggtg ctgcaattat tggtcttttg gcatcacgta
     6181 ttaaaatctt tcatgcctta agtctctttt tgggattaac cgctgtgtgt gtatggttgt
     6241 tcgtggccgt atcttcgcaa gtgagtattg cactcatggt cggtttattg cttggtacac
     6301 tcattaatgg ctgtgtggcg ggtttatatt ctatttctcc cactatttat gacgcagata
     6361 tacgtagtcg tggtgtaggt tatgccattg gttttggccg tattggtgca attttatcac
     6421 caacagtggc aggtattttt ctcgataaag gcttagctcc gtcaaccttg tatgcctatt
     6481 acggtattgt ttttatttta gcgattttcc tgattctgag cttgagtaag gcattttatc
     6541 gccagaaaga aggtctagga agttctataa aaacagttgc ttaaatcaat ataataaaac
     6601 agtagagttt aaaaa
//
