# Supplementary material for: Development of a genetic toolset for the highly engineerable and metabolically versatile Acinetobacter baylyi ADP1
Source: bioRxiv preprint, doi:10.1101/696302, version 1 (2019-07-09)
Supplement: Supplemental Files [file 696302_file04.zip › ADP1 Supplemental Files/ADP1 Tools Vectors/Chromosomal Integrations/LIbrary integrations at 0980/Promoters/BWB309 del_0980kan-laci-b9e2-mcherry.gb]

LOCUS       del_0980::kan-lacI-B9E2 6613 bp ds-DNA     linear       14-MAR-2019
DEFINITION  .
FEATURES             Location/Qualifiers
     primer_bind     complement(2154..2173)
                     /label="LacI-R"
                     /ApEinfo_revcolor=#ffef86
                     /ApEinfo_fwdcolor=#ffef86
     misc_feature    3449..3454
                     /label="-35"
                     /ApEinfo_revcolor=#c6c9d1
                     /ApEinfo_fwdcolor=#c6c9d1
     misc_feature    3443..3480
                     /label="B9E2 Promoter"
                     /ApEinfo_revcolor=#f8d3a9
                     /ApEinfo_fwdcolor=#f8d3a9
     misc_feature    4406..4427
                     /label="reverse primer location"
                     /ApEinfo_revcolor=#75c6a9
                     /ApEinfo_fwdcolor=#75c6a9
     gene            1..1
                     /label=" gene"
                     /ApEinfo_revcolor=#b4abac
                     /ApEinfo_fwdcolor=#b4abac
     CDS             3522..4232
                     /label="mCherry"
                     /ApEinfo_revcolor=#d59687
                     /ApEinfo_fwdcolor=#d59687
     gene            168..854
                     /label="vanR gene"
                     /ApEinfo_revcolor=#84b0dc
                     /ApEinfo_fwdcolor=#84b0dc
     terminator      4283..4369
                     /label="rrnB T1 terminator"
                     /ApEinfo_revcolor=#f58a5e
                     /ApEinfo_fwdcolor=#f58a5e
     misc_feature    3470..3475
                     /label="-10"
                     /ApEinfo_revcolor=#c6c9d1
                     /ApEinfo_fwdcolor=#c6c9d1
     terminator      901..995
                     /label="lambda t0 terminator"
                     /ApEinfo_revcolor=#c7b0e3
                     /ApEinfo_fwdcolor=#c7b0e3
     protein_bind    3485..3501
                     /label="lac operator"
                     /ApEinfo_revcolor=#84b0dc
                     /ApEinfo_fwdcolor=#84b0dc
     CDS             2135..3217
                     /label="lacI CDS"
                     /ApEinfo_revcolor=#d59687
                     /ApEinfo_fwdcolor=#d59687
     CDS             5236..6582
                     /label="vanK"
                     /ApEinfo_revcolor=#f8d3a9
                     /ApEinfo_fwdcolor=#f8d3a9
     CDS             complement(1011..1805)
                     /label="KanR"
                     /ApEinfo_revcolor=#faac61
                     /ApEinfo_fwdcolor=#faac61
     misc_feature    4428..5100
                     /label="Bck-Hom "
                     /ApEinfo_revcolor=#ffef86
                     /ApEinfo_fwdcolor=#ffef86
     promoter        2057..2134
                     /label="lacIq promoter"
                     /ApEinfo_revcolor=#f58a5e
                     /ApEinfo_fwdcolor=#f58a5e
     misc_signal     4071..4090
                     /label="spKDL023"
                     /ApEinfo_revcolor=#b1ff67
                     /ApEinfo_fwdcolor=#b1ff67
     misc_feature    378..887
                     /label="Fw-Hom"
                     /ApEinfo_revcolor=#d59687
                     /ApEinfo_fwdcolor=#d59687
     misc_feature    2011..2030
                     /label="BioBrick prefix"
                     /ApEinfo_revcolor=#ff9ccd
                     /ApEinfo_fwdcolor=#ff9ccd
     gene            5004..5249
                     /label=" gene"
                     /ApEinfo_revcolor=#d59687
                     /ApEinfo_fwdcolor=#d59687
     misc_binding    3481..3503
                     /label="LacO"
                     /ApEinfo_revcolor=#84b0dc
                     /ApEinfo_fwdcolor=#84b0dc
ORIGIN
        1 atttctattg tagatgattc aatctatagc agtacaaaag cagtctgagc aggctgcttt
       61 tgtttttatg acaaaaatca tatttcaaat aaactcaaag gcattgtcat caatgtaatg
      121 aacttgatag catcaggcat aatctttttt atataaaagt ggctgtaatg tcatcagggc
      181 accaagtttt aattaaactc agaaaaatga ttatcgatgg cgaacttgag ggtggcagcc
      241 gaatcgcaga aattccaacg gcagagcttt taggagtatc acgtcagcct attcgaatgg
      301 cctttcgtct gcttgagcaa gaaggcttgc tgattaaaaa tccaacccgt ggctatgttg
      361 tccgtgagat ttcggatgaa ttggtgcatg atgcccttga ggtgcgaggt gtactcgaag
      421 gcttggcagc aaaaaccata gcagagcagg gacttaccga acaacaaaaa aatattttgc
      481 atgaatgtat tgaagaaact gaaaagctat ttaatggaag aaatgaattt ggtgacgaag
      541 agctggaaaa atatcatcac tataatgtaa tttttcacga tactattatt gagggtgcaa
      601 aaaatattgc tctgatgcag gcgttggcta aaaacaacca attacctttg gcttctgcac
      661 aagcgattac ctacgatcaa aaccgtgcct tatctgaata tcgacgttta cattatgcgc
      721 atctacagca ttgctcaatt tataatgctt tagtgaatcg tcaagctgga cgtgcagaaa
      781 acttaatgcg tgagcatagt agtgttgtcg tactcggaga gactgtacgt cagattttag
      841 cggatgccga gtaaaaaact cctatacatg ggcttaatgt ataggagAAA AACTGAACTT
      901 attctcacca ataaaaaacg cccggcggca accgagcgtt ctgaacaaat ccagatggag
      961 ttctgaggtc attactggat ctatcaacag gagtccaagc gagctcggta ctaaaacaat
     1021 tcatccagta aaatataata ttttattttc tcccaatcag gcttgatccc cagtaagtca
     1081 aaaaatagct cgacatactg ttcttccccg atatcctccc tgatcgaccg gacgcagaag
     1141 gcaatgtcat accacttgtc cgccctgccg cttctcccaa gatcaataaa gccacttact
     1201 ttgccatctt tcacaaagat gttgctgtct cccaggtcgc cgtgggaaaa gacaagttcc
     1261 tcttcgggct tttccgtctt taaaaaatca tacagctcgc gcggatcttt aaatggagtg
     1321 tcttcttccc agttttcgca atccacatcg gccagatcgt tattcagtaa gtaatccaat
     1381 tcggctaagc ggccgtctaa gctattcgta tagggacaat ccgatatgtc gatggagtga
     1441 aagagcctga tgcactccgc atacagctcg atagtctttt cagggctttg ttcatcttca
     1501 tacccttccg agcaaaggac gccatcggcc tcactcatga gcagattgct ccagccatca
     1561 tgccgttcaa agtgcaggac ctttggaaca ggcagctttc cttccagcca tagcatcatg
     1621 tccttttccc gttccacatc ataggtggtc cctttatacc ggctgtccgt catttttaaa
     1681 tataggattt cattttctcc caccagctta tataccttag caggagacat tccttccgta
     1741 tcttttacgc agcggtattc ttcgatcagt tttttcaatt ccggtgatat tctcatttta
     1801 gccatttatt atttccttcc tcttttctac agtatttaaa gataccccaa gaagctaatt
     1861 ataacaagac gaactccaat tcactgttcc ttgcattcta aaaccttaaa tacagaaaac
     1921 agccttttca aagttgtttt caaagttggc gtataacata gtatcgacgg agccgatttt
     1981 gaaaccacaa ttatgataga atttgacgtc gaattcgcgg ccgcttctag aactatagct
     2041 agcatgcatt tacgttgaca ccatcgaatg gtgcaaaacc tttcgcggta tggcatgata
     2101 gcgcccggaa gagagtcaat tcagggtggt gaatgtgaaa ccagtaacgt tatacgatgt
     2161 cgcagagtat gccggtgtct cttatcagac cgtttcccgc gtggtgaacc aggccagcca
     2221 cgtttctgcg aaaacgcggg aaaaagtgga agcggcgatg gcggagctga attacattcc
     2281 caaccgcgtg gcacaacaac tggcgggcaa acagtcgttg ctgattggcg ttgccacctc
     2341 cagtctggcc ctgcacgcgc cgtcgcaaat tgtcgcggcg attaaatctc gcgccgatca
     2401 actgggtgcc agcgtggtgg tgtcgatggt agaacgaagc ggcgtcgaag cctgtaaagc
     2461 ggcggtgcac aatcttctcg cgcaacgcgt cagtgggctg atcattaact atccgctgga
     2521 tgaccaggat gccattgctg tggaagctgc ctgcactaat gttccggcgt tatttcttga
     2581 tgtctctgac cagacaccca tcaacagtat tattttctcc catgaagacg gtacgcgact
     2641 gggcgtggag catctggtcg cattgggtca ccagcaaatc gcgctgttag cgggcccatt
     2701 aagttctgtc tcggcgcgtc tgcgtctggc tggctggcat aaatatctca ctcgcaatca
     2761 aattcagccg atagcggaac gggaaggcga ctggagtgcc atgtccggtt ttcaacaaac
     2821 catgcaaatg ctgaatgagg gcatcgttcc cactgcgatg ctggttgcca acgatcagat
     2881 ggcgctgggc gcaatgcgcg ccattaccga gtccgggctg cgcgttggtg cggatatctc
     2941 ggtagtggga tacgacgata ccgaagacag ctcatgttat atcccgccgt caaccaccat
     3001 caaacaggat tttcgcctgc tggggcaaac cagcgtggac cgcttgctgc aactctctca
     3061 gggccaggcg gtgaagggca atcagctgtt gcccgtctca ctggtgaaaa gaaaaaccac
     3121 cctggcgccc aatacgcaaa ccgcctctcc ccgcgcgttg gccgattcat taatgcagct
     3181 ggcacgacag gtttcccgac tggaaagcgg gcagtgagcg caacgcaatt aatgtgagtt
     3241 agcgcgaatt gatctggttt gacagcttat catcgactgc acggtgcacc aatgcttctg
     3301 gcgtcaggca gccatcggaa gctgtggtat ggctgtgcag gtcgtaaatc actgcataat
     3361 tcgtgtcgct caaggcgcac tcccgttctg gataatgttt tttgcgccga catcataacg
     3421 gttctggcaa atattctgaa atGCACTTTT GACATCGACA CACGTGTGGT ATAATGGGGT
     3481 ggaattgtga gcggataaca atttcacaca ggaaacagac catggtgagc aagggcgagg
     3541 aggataacat ggccatcatc aaggagttca tgcgcttcaa ggttcacatg gagggctccg
     3601 tgaacggcca cgagttcgag atcgagggcg agggcgaggg ccgcccctac gagggcaccc
     3661 agaccgccaa gctgaaggtg accaagggtg gccccctgcc cttcgcctgg gacatcctgt
     3721 cccctcagtt catgtacggc tccaaggcct acgtgaagca ccccgccgac atccccgact
     3781 acttgaagct gtccttcccc gagggcttca agtgggagcg cgtgatgaac ttcgaggacg
     3841 gcggcgtggt gaccgtgacc caggactcct ccctgcaaga cggcgagttc atctacaagg
     3901 tgaagctgcg cggcaccaac ttcccctccg acggccccgt aatgcagaag aagactatgg
     3961 gctgggaggc ctcctccgag cggatgtacc ccgaggacgg cgcgctgaag ggcgagatca
     4021 agcagaggct gaagctgaag gacggcggcc actacgacgc tgaggtcaag accacctaca
     4081 aggccaagaa gcccgtgcaa ctgcccggcg cgtacaacgt caacatcaag ttggacatca
     4141 cctcccacaa cgaggactac accatcgtgg aacagtacga acgcgccgag ggccgccact
     4201 ccaccggcgg catggacgag ctgtataagt aagcctcagg gcccgatcga tgccgccgct
     4261 taattaatta atccagaggc atcaaataaa acgaaaggct cagtcgaaag actgggcctt
     4321 tcgttttatc tgttgtttgt cggtgaacgc tctcctgagt aggacaaatc cgccgcccta
     4381 gacctagtgt cattttattt cccccgtttc agcatcaaga acctttggtg tgacgactcc
     4441 ttatcactta ttggatccaa tttatgctaa tttttatgca gagtcaatcc tattttattt
     4501 aatttagtct catttggatt ctgtcttata gggttgatat acaatgaata tgcactaatt
     4561 taagtataaa aataacgaat ggttgatttt ttgaataaaa agtatcgaaa ttaagtactt
     4621 ttgattattg taataattgg atccaaaaaa taacaactct ggatcatctc cttacatgag
     4681 aacttgacgg tgtaatgtaa cctcatgcgt tgttcgtcaa ggcttttgcc atatttacgc
     4741 taggaataac aatacctgta aataaacata gactgaagct aaatcgactt aattgattca
     4801 tcatgattcg agtaatcctt tgaaattccc atgcatcttg cttaggtttt gcggtattaa
     4861 aataatgatt ttttaaggag gatccattcc cgtttaaaaa gcatatattt tttatttatt
     4921 ggatctatat ttgttctaaa taaatatcta gaccaaatat aatttttatc aagtatataa
     4981 ttttattgtt ttaattttag tatttaaact ttatgtacgc tgatcgcaca aaattttcca
     5041 agaaccaatt gattttttgg atccattata tcagtatgca aattgagcag gatgctccag
     5101 aaaccgatcc aatcatactg tttctgacat aaataaattc cttttaggca attatggata
     5161 tggatatgca taatcaccca gcattcaagc tttgtaatgt cgtgagtatc tcctgtccag
     5221 attgggagat atataatgca aagagacatt ttaagcgaaa ttaatcagaa taatatgagc
     5281 cgttatcaat ggtttgtgat cgttgtttgc gtgtgtctca atattattga tggctttgat
     5341 gtgatggtca tggcatttac agctccatct gtttcagctg agtggtcact ttcaggtgca
     5401 caaatcgggc ttctacttag tgctggtttg tttggcatgg ctgcgggttc tatttttctg
     5461 gcacctctgg cagacaaaat tggtcgccgt ttactgattt taatttgttt agctattgca
     5521 ggcatcagca tgctcgcctg tggtttggtg catagccaca gtatgttggc agcattacgc
     5581 tttgtgacag gtattggggt ggggggtatt ttagccagta gcaacgtttt ggccagtgaa
     5641 tatgccaatt tacgctggcg tagtcttgct gttagtctca tgtcaacggg gtatgggatt
     5701 ggcgcaacat taggcggcat attgtcatta ctattgattg agcatttagg ctggcgttcg
     5761 atctttctgg cgggtggtgt gacgacagtt gtaatgttat tggtgagctt atggttatta
     5821 ccagaatcac tggattattt attggcgaag aaaccgaagc aagcactaga aaaaatcaat
     5881 ctgaccgtgc agcgtatcgg acttgttcgc ttaaatgcct taccacagca tgaaaaaaat
     5941 acacaacagc acagcagtga tattgccaag ctttttcaag gcaagcaggg atttcaaaca
     6001 ttatgtttgt ggtttgcttt ctttctggtc atgttcggtt tttattttgt gatgagctgg
     6061 acaccaaaaa ttctgattgc aatgggcatg tcgccaagtc agggcgtaac gacaggaatc
     6121 ttaattagta ttggtggtgt ttttggtgct gcaattattg gtcttttggc atcacgtatt
     6181 aaaatctttc atgccttaag tctctttttg ggattaaccg ctgtgtgtgt atggttgttc
     6241 gtggccgtat cttcgcaagt gagtattgca ctcatggtcg gtttattgct tggtacactc
     6301 attaatggct gtgtggcggg tttatattct atttctccca ctatttatga cgcagatata
     6361 cgtagtcgtg gtgtaggtta tgccattggt tttggccgta ttggtgcaat tttatcacca
     6421 acagtggcag gtatttttct cgataaaggc ttagctccgt caaccttgta tgcctattac
     6481 ggtattgttt ttattttagc gattttcctg attctgagct tgagtaaggc attttatcgc
     6541 cagaaagaag gtctaggaag ttctataaaa acagttgctt aaatcaatat aataaaacag
     6601 tagagtttaa aaa
//
