# Supplementary material for: Development of a genetic toolset for the highly engineerable and metabolically versatile Acinetobacter baylyi ADP1
Source: bioRxiv preprint, doi:10.1101/696302, version 1 (2019-07-09)
Supplement: Supplemental Files [file 696302_file04.zip › ADP1 Supplemental Files/ADP1 Tools Vectors/Chromosomal Integrations/LIbrary integrations at 0980/Promoters/BWB310 del_0980kan-laci-a4f11-mcherry.gb]

LOCUS       del_0980::kan-lacI-A4F1 6615 bp ds-DNA     linear       14-MAR-2019
DEFINITION  .
FEATURES             Location/Qualifiers
     CDS             5238..6584
                     /label="vanK"
                     /ApEinfo_revcolor=#f8d3a9
                     /ApEinfo_fwdcolor=#f8d3a9
     CDS             complement(1011..1805)
                     /label="KanR"
                     /ApEinfo_revcolor=#faac61
                     /ApEinfo_fwdcolor=#faac61
     gene            1..1
                     /label=" gene"
                     /ApEinfo_revcolor=#b4abac
                     /ApEinfo_fwdcolor=#b4abac
     misc_signal     4073..4092
                     /label="spKDL023"
                     /ApEinfo_revcolor=#b1ff67
                     /ApEinfo_fwdcolor=#b1ff67
     CDS             2135..3217
                     /label="lacI CDS"
                     /ApEinfo_revcolor=#d59687
                     /ApEinfo_fwdcolor=#d59687
     terminator      901..995
                     /label="lambda t0 terminator"
                     /ApEinfo_revcolor=#c7b0e3
                     /ApEinfo_fwdcolor=#c7b0e3
     primer_bind     complement(2154..2173)
                     /label="LacI-R"
                     /ApEinfo_revcolor=#ffef86
                     /ApEinfo_fwdcolor=#ffef86
     misc_feature    4430..5102
                     /label="Bck-Hom "
                     /ApEinfo_revcolor=#ffef86
                     /ApEinfo_fwdcolor=#ffef86
     misc_feature    4408..4429
                     /label="reverse primer location"
                     /ApEinfo_revcolor=#75c6a9
                     /ApEinfo_fwdcolor=#75c6a9
     terminator      4285..4371
                     /label="rrnB T1 terminator"
                     /ApEinfo_revcolor=#f58a5e
                     /ApEinfo_fwdcolor=#f58a5e
     misc_feature    3472..3477
                     /label="-10"
                     /ApEinfo_revcolor=#c6c9d1
                     /ApEinfo_fwdcolor=#c6c9d1
     CDS             3524..4234
                     /label="mCherry"
                     /ApEinfo_revcolor=#d59687
                     /ApEinfo_fwdcolor=#d59687
     promoter        2057..2134
                     /label="lacIq promoter"
                     /ApEinfo_revcolor=#f58a5e
                     /ApEinfo_fwdcolor=#f58a5e
     misc_feature    3444..3482
                     /label="A4F11 Promoter"
                     /ApEinfo_revcolor=#ffef86
                     /ApEinfo_fwdcolor=#ffef86
     misc_feature    378..887
                     /label="Fw-Hom"
                     /ApEinfo_revcolor=#d59687
                     /ApEinfo_fwdcolor=#d59687
     misc_feature    3449..3454
                     /label="-35"
                     /ApEinfo_revcolor=#c6c9d1
                     /ApEinfo_fwdcolor=#c6c9d1
     misc_feature    2011..2030
                     /label="BioBrick prefix"
                     /ApEinfo_revcolor=#ff9ccd
                     /ApEinfo_fwdcolor=#ff9ccd
     protein_bind    3487..3503
                     /label="lac operator"
                     /ApEinfo_revcolor=#84b0dc
                     /ApEinfo_fwdcolor=#84b0dc
     misc_binding    3483..3505
                     /label="LacO"
                     /ApEinfo_revcolor=#84b0dc
                     /ApEinfo_fwdcolor=#84b0dc
     gene            168..854
                     /label="vanR gene"
                     /ApEinfo_revcolor=#84b0dc
                     /ApEinfo_fwdcolor=#84b0dc
     gene            5006..5251
                     /label=" gene"
                     /ApEinfo_revcolor=#d59687
                     /ApEinfo_fwdcolor=#d59687
ORIGIN
        1 atttctattg tagatgattc aatctatagc agtacaaaag cagtctgagc aggctgcttt
       61 tgtttttatg acaaaaatca tatttcaaat aaactcaaag gcattgtcat caatgtaatg
      121 aacttgatag catcaggcat aatctttttt atataaaagt ggctgtaatg tcatcagggc
      181 accaagtttt aattaaactc agaaaaatga ttatcgatgg cgaacttgag ggtggcagcc
      241 gaatcgcaga aattccaacg gcagagcttt taggagtatc acgtcagcct attcgaatgg
      301 cctttcgtct gcttgagcaa gaaggcttgc tgattaaaaa tccaacccgt ggctatgttg
      361 tccgtgagat ttcggatgaa ttggtgcatg atgcccttga ggtgcgaggt gtactcgaag
      421 gcttggcagc aaaaaccata gcagagcagg gacttaccga acaacaaaaa aatattttgc
      481 atgaatgtat tgaagaaact gaaaagctat ttaatggaag aaatgaattt ggtgacgaag
      541 agctggaaaa atatcatcac tataatgtaa tttttcacga tactattatt gagggtgcaa
      601 aaaatattgc tctgatgcag gcgttggcta aaaacaacca attacctttg gcttctgcac
      661 aagcgattac ctacgatcaa aaccgtgcct tatctgaata tcgacgttta cattatgcgc
      721 atctacagca ttgctcaatt tataatgctt tagtgaatcg tcaagctgga cgtgcagaaa
      781 acttaatgcg tgagcatagt agtgttgtcg tactcggaga gactgtacgt cagattttag
      841 cggatgccga gtaaaaaact cctatacatg ggcttaatgt ataggagAAA AACTGAACTT
      901 attctcacca ataaaaaacg cccggcggca accgagcgtt ctgaacaaat ccagatggag
      961 ttctgaggtc attactggat ctatcaacag gagtccaagc gagctcggta ctaaaacaat
     1021 tcatccagta aaatataata ttttattttc tcccaatcag gcttgatccc cagtaagtca
     1081 aaaaatagct cgacatactg ttcttccccg atatcctccc tgatcgaccg gacgcagaag
     1141 gcaatgtcat accacttgtc cgccctgccg cttctcccaa gatcaataaa gccacttact
     1201 ttgccatctt tcacaaagat gttgctgtct cccaggtcgc cgtgggaaaa gacaagttcc
     1261 tcttcgggct tttccgtctt taaaaaatca tacagctcgc gcggatcttt aaatggagtg
     1321 tcttcttccc agttttcgca atccacatcg gccagatcgt tattcagtaa gtaatccaat
     1381 tcggctaagc ggccgtctaa gctattcgta tagggacaat ccgatatgtc gatggagtga
     1441 aagagcctga tgcactccgc atacagctcg atagtctttt cagggctttg ttcatcttca
     1501 tacccttccg agcaaaggac gccatcggcc tcactcatga gcagattgct ccagccatca
     1561 tgccgttcaa agtgcaggac ctttggaaca ggcagctttc cttccagcca tagcatcatg
     1621 tccttttccc gttccacatc ataggtggtc cctttatacc ggctgtccgt catttttaaa
     1681 tataggattt cattttctcc caccagctta tataccttag caggagacat tccttccgta
     1741 tcttttacgc agcggtattc ttcgatcagt tttttcaatt ccggtgatat tctcatttta
     1801 gccatttatt atttccttcc tcttttctac agtatttaaa gataccccaa gaagctaatt
     1861 ataacaagac gaactccaat tcactgttcc ttgcattcta aaaccttaaa tacagaaaac
     1921 agccttttca aagttgtttt caaagttggc gtataacata gtatcgacgg agccgatttt
     1981 gaaaccacaa ttatgataga atttgacgtc gaattcgcgg ccgcttctag aactatagct
     2041 agcatgcatt tacgttgaca ccatcgaatg gtgcaaaacc tttcgcggta tggcatgata
     2101 gcgcccggaa gagagtcaat tcagggtggt gaatgtgaaa ccagtaacgt tatacgatgt
     2161 cgcagagtat gccggtgtct cttatcagac cgtttcccgc gtggtgaacc aggccagcca
     2221 cgtttctgcg aaaacgcggg aaaaagtgga agcggcgatg gcggagctga attacattcc
     2281 caaccgcgtg gcacaacaac tggcgggcaa acagtcgttg ctgattggcg ttgccacctc
     2341 cagtctggcc ctgcacgcgc cgtcgcaaat tgtcgcggcg attaaatctc gcgccgatca
     2401 actgggtgcc agcgtggtgg tgtcgatggt agaacgaagc ggcgtcgaag cctgtaaagc
     2461 ggcggtgcac aatcttctcg cgcaacgcgt cagtgggctg atcattaact atccgctgga
     2521 tgaccaggat gccattgctg tggaagctgc ctgcactaat gttccggcgt tatttcttga
     2581 tgtctctgac cagacaccca tcaacagtat tattttctcc catgaagacg gtacgcgact
     2641 gggcgtggag catctggtcg cattgggtca ccagcaaatc gcgctgttag cgggcccatt
     2701 aagttctgtc tcggcgcgtc tgcgtctggc tggctggcat aaatatctca ctcgcaatca
     2761 aattcagccg atagcggaac gggaaggcga ctggagtgcc atgtccggtt ttcaacaaac
     2821 catgcaaatg ctgaatgagg gcatcgttcc cactgcgatg ctggttgcca acgatcagat
     2881 ggcgctgggc gcaatgcgcg ccattaccga gtccgggctg cgcgttggtg cggatatctc
     2941 ggtagtggga tacgacgata ccgaagacag ctcatgttat atcccgccgt caaccaccat
     3001 caaacaggat tttcgcctgc tggggcaaac cagcgtggac cgcttgctgc aactctctca
     3061 gggccaggcg gtgaagggca atcagctgtt gcccgtctca ctggtgaaaa gaaaaaccac
     3121 cctggcgccc aatacgcaaa ccgcctctcc ccgcgcgttg gccgattcat taatgcagct
     3181 ggcacgacag gtttcccgac tggaaagcgg gcagtgagcg caacgcaatt aatgtgagtt
     3241 agcgcgaatt gatctggttt gacagcttat catcgactgc acggtgcacc aatgcttctg
     3301 gcgtcaggca gccatcggaa gctgtggtat ggctgtgcag gtcgtaaatc actgcataat
     3361 tcgtgtcgct caaggcgcac tcccgttctg gataatgttt tttgcgccga catcataacg
     3421 gttctggcaa atattctgaa atgGCTCATT GACACGTTAA ATGCTCATTT CTATAATGCG
     3481 CTggaattgt gagcggataa caatttcaca caggaaacag accatggtga gcaagggcga
     3541 ggaggataac atggccatca tcaaggagtt catgcgcttc aaggttcaca tggagggctc
     3601 cgtgaacggc cacgagttcg agatcgaggg cgagggcgag ggccgcccct acgagggcac
     3661 ccagaccgcc aagctgaagg tgaccaaggg tggccccctg cccttcgcct gggacatcct
     3721 gtcccctcag ttcatgtacg gctccaaggc ctacgtgaag caccccgccg acatccccga
     3781 ctacttgaag ctgtccttcc ccgagggctt caagtgggag cgcgtgatga acttcgagga
     3841 cggcggcgtg gtgaccgtga cccaggactc ctccctgcaa gacggcgagt tcatctacaa
     3901 ggtgaagctg cgcggcacca acttcccctc cgacggcccc gtaatgcaga agaagactat
     3961 gggctgggag gcctcctccg agcggatgta ccccgaggac ggcgcgctga agggcgagat
     4021 caagcagagg ctgaagctga aggacggcgg ccactacgac gctgaggtca agaccaccta
     4081 caaggccaag aagcccgtgc aactgcccgg cgcgtacaac gtcaacatca agttggacat
     4141 cacctcccac aacgaggact acaccatcgt ggaacagtac gaacgcgccg agggccgcca
     4201 ctccaccggc ggcatggacg agctgtataa gtaagcctca gggcccgatc gatgccgccg
     4261 cttaattaat taatccagag gcatcaaata aaacgaaagg ctcagtcgaa agactgggcc
     4321 tttcgtttta tctgttgttt gtcggtgaac gctctcctga gtaggacaaa tccgccgccc
     4381 tagacctagt gtcattttat ttcccccgtt tcagcatcaa gaacctttgg tgtgacgact
     4441 ccttatcact tattggatcc aatttatgct aatttttatg cagagtcaat cctattttat
     4501 ttaatttagt ctcatttgga ttctgtctta tagggttgat atacaatgaa tatgcactaa
     4561 tttaagtata aaaataacga atggttgatt ttttgaataa aaagtatcga aattaagtac
     4621 ttttgattat tgtaataatt ggatccaaaa aataacaact ctggatcatc tccttacatg
     4681 agaacttgac ggtgtaatgt aacctcatgc gttgttcgtc aaggcttttg ccatatttac
     4741 gctaggaata acaatacctg taaataaaca tagactgaag ctaaatcgac ttaattgatt
     4801 catcatgatt cgagtaatcc tttgaaattc ccatgcatct tgcttaggtt ttgcggtatt
     4861 aaaataatga ttttttaagg aggatccatt cccgtttaaa aagcatatat tttttattta
     4921 ttggatctat atttgttcta aataaatatc tagaccaaat ataattttta tcaagtatat
     4981 aattttattg ttttaatttt agtatttaaa ctttatgtac gctgatcgca caaaattttc
     5041 caagaaccaa ttgatttttt ggatccatta tatcagtatg caaattgagc aggatgctcc
     5101 agaaaccgat ccaatcatac tgtttctgac ataaataaat tccttttagg caattatgga
     5161 tatggatatg cataatcacc cagcattcaa gctttgtaat gtcgtgagta tctcctgtcc
     5221 agattgggag atatataatg caaagagaca ttttaagcga aattaatcag aataatatga
     5281 gccgttatca atggtttgtg atcgttgttt gcgtgtgtct caatattatt gatggctttg
     5341 atgtgatggt catggcattt acagctccat ctgtttcagc tgagtggtca ctttcaggtg
     5401 cacaaatcgg gcttctactt agtgctggtt tgtttggcat ggctgcgggt tctatttttc
     5461 tggcacctct ggcagacaaa attggtcgcc gtttactgat tttaatttgt ttagctattg
     5521 caggcatcag catgctcgcc tgtggtttgg tgcatagcca cagtatgttg gcagcattac
     5581 gctttgtgac aggtattggg gtggggggta ttttagccag tagcaacgtt ttggccagtg
     5641 aatatgccaa tttacgctgg cgtagtcttg ctgttagtct catgtcaacg gggtatggga
     5701 ttggcgcaac attaggcggc atattgtcat tactattgat tgagcattta ggctggcgtt
     5761 cgatctttct ggcgggtggt gtgacgacag ttgtaatgtt attggtgagc ttatggttat
     5821 taccagaatc actggattat ttattggcga agaaaccgaa gcaagcacta gaaaaaatca
     5881 atctgaccgt gcagcgtatc ggacttgttc gcttaaatgc cttaccacag catgaaaaaa
     5941 atacacaaca gcacagcagt gatattgcca agctttttca aggcaagcag ggatttcaaa
     6001 cattatgttt gtggtttgct ttctttctgg tcatgttcgg tttttatttt gtgatgagct
     6061 ggacaccaaa aattctgatt gcaatgggca tgtcgccaag tcagggcgta acgacaggaa
     6121 tcttaattag tattggtggt gtttttggtg ctgcaattat tggtcttttg gcatcacgta
     6181 ttaaaatctt tcatgcctta agtctctttt tgggattaac cgctgtgtgt gtatggttgt
     6241 tcgtggccgt atcttcgcaa gtgagtattg cactcatggt cggtttattg cttggtacac
     6301 tcattaatgg ctgtgtggcg ggtttatatt ctatttctcc cactatttat gacgcagata
     6361 tacgtagtcg tggtgtaggt tatgccattg gttttggccg tattggtgca attttatcac
     6421 caacagtggc aggtattttt ctcgataaag gcttagctcc gtcaaccttg tatgcctatt
     6481 acggtattgt ttttatttta gcgattttcc tgattctgag cttgagtaag gcattttatc
     6541 gccagaaaga aggtctagga agttctataa aaacagttgc ttaaatcaat ataataaaac
     6601 agtagagttt aaaaa
//
