# Supplementary material for: Development of a genetic toolset for the highly engineerable and metabolically versatile Acinetobacter baylyi ADP1
Source: bioRxiv preprint, doi:10.1101/696302, version 1 (2019-07-09)
Supplement: Supplemental Files [file 696302_file04.zip › ADP1 Supplemental Files/ADP1 Tools Vectors/Chromosomal Integrations/LIbrary integrations at 0980/Promoters/BWB244 del_0980kan-laci-f10b12-mcherry.gb]

LOCUS       del_0980::kan-lacI-F10B 6615 bp ds-DNA     linear       14-MAR-2019
DEFINITION  .
FEATURES             Location/Qualifiers
     CDS             5238..6584
                     /label="vanK"
                     /ApEinfo_revcolor=#f8d3a9
                     /ApEinfo_fwdcolor=#f8d3a9
     gene            1..1
                     /label=" gene"
                     /ApEinfo_revcolor=#b4abac
                     /ApEinfo_fwdcolor=#b4abac
     CDS             2135..3217
                     /label="lacI CDS"
                     /ApEinfo_revcolor=#d59687
                     /ApEinfo_fwdcolor=#d59687
     misc_feature    4408..4429
                     /label="reverse primer location"
                     /ApEinfo_revcolor=#75c6a9
                     /ApEinfo_fwdcolor=#75c6a9
     misc_feature    4430..5102
                     /label="Bck-Hom "
                     /ApEinfo_revcolor=#ffef86
                     /ApEinfo_fwdcolor=#ffef86
     gene            168..854
                     /label="vanR gene"
                     /ApEinfo_revcolor=#84b0dc
                     /ApEinfo_fwdcolor=#84b0dc
     misc_feature    3444..3482
                     /label="F10B12 Promoter"
                     /ApEinfo_revcolor=#d6b295
                     /ApEinfo_fwdcolor=#d6b295
     misc_signal     4073..4092
                     /label="spKDL023"
                     /ApEinfo_revcolor=#b1ff67
                     /ApEinfo_fwdcolor=#b1ff67
     primer_bind     complement(2154..2173)
                     /label="LacI-R"
                     /ApEinfo_revcolor=#ffef86
                     /ApEinfo_fwdcolor=#ffef86
     misc_feature    2011..2030
                     /label="BioBrick prefix"
                     /ApEinfo_revcolor=#ff9ccd
                     /ApEinfo_fwdcolor=#ff9ccd
     protein_bind    3487..3503
                     /label="lac operator"
                     /ApEinfo_revcolor=#84b0dc
                     /ApEinfo_fwdcolor=#84b0dc
     terminator      4285..4371
                     /label="rrnB T1 terminator"
                     /ApEinfo_revcolor=#f58a5e
                     /ApEinfo_fwdcolor=#f58a5e
     terminator      901..995
                     /label="lambda t0 terminator"
                     /ApEinfo_revcolor=#c7b0e3
                     /ApEinfo_fwdcolor=#c7b0e3
     CDS             complement(1011..1805)
                     /label="KanR"
                     /ApEinfo_revcolor=#faac61
                     /ApEinfo_fwdcolor=#faac61
     CDS             3524..4234
                     /label="mCherry"
                     /ApEinfo_revcolor=#d59687
                     /ApEinfo_fwdcolor=#d59687
     misc_feature    378..887
                     /label="Fw-Hom"
                     /ApEinfo_revcolor=#d59687
                     /ApEinfo_fwdcolor=#d59687
     promoter        2057..2134
                     /label="lacIq promoter"
                     /ApEinfo_revcolor=#f58a5e
                     /ApEinfo_fwdcolor=#f58a5e
     misc_binding    3483..3505
                     /label="LacO"
                     /ApEinfo_revcolor=#84b0dc
                     /ApEinfo_fwdcolor=#84b0dc
     gene            5006..5251
                     /label=" gene"
                     /ApEinfo_revcolor=#d59687
                     /ApEinfo_fwdcolor=#d59687
ORIGIN
        1 atttctattg tagatgattc aatctatagc agtacaaaag cagtctgagc aggctgcttt
       61 tgtttttatg acaaaaatca tatttcaaat aaactcaaag gcattgtcat caatgtaatg
      121 aacttgatag catcaggcat aatctttttt atataaaagt ggctgtaatg tcatcagggc
      181 accaagtttt aattaaactc agaaaaatga ttatcgatgg cgaacttgag ggtggcagcc
      241 gaatcgcaga aattccaacg gcagagcttt taggagtatc acgtcagcct attcgaatgg
      301 cctttcgtct gcttgagcaa gaaggcttgc tgattaaaaa tccaacccgt ggctatgttg
      361 tccgtgagat ttcggatgaa ttggtgcatg atgcccttga ggtgcgaggt gtactcgaag
      421 gcttggcagc aaaaaccata gcagagcagg gacttaccga acaacaaaaa aatattttgc
      481 atgaatgtat tgaagaaact gaaaagctat ttaatggaag aaatgaattt ggtgacgaag
      541 agctggaaaa atatcatcac tataatgtaa tttttcacga tactattatt gagggtgcaa
      601 aaaatattgc tctgatgcag gcgttggcta aaaacaacca attacctttg gcttctgcac
      661 aagcgattac ctacgatcaa aaccgtgcct tatctgaata tcgacgttta cattatgcgc
      721 atctacagca ttgctcaatt tataatgctt tagtgaatcg tcaagctgga cgtgcagaaa
      781 acttaatgcg tgagcatagt agtgttgtcg tactcggaga gactgtacgt cagattttag
      841 cggatgccga gtaaaaaact cctatacatg ggcttaatgt ataggagAAA AACTGAACTT
      901 attctcacca ataaaaaacg cccggcggca accgagcgtt ctgaacaaat ccagatggag
      961 ttctgaggtc attactggat ctatcaacag gagtccaagc gagctcggta ctaaaacaat
     1021 tcatccagta aaatataata ttttattttc tcccaatcag gcttgatccc cagtaagtca
     1081 aaaaatagct cgacatactg ttcttccccg atatcctccc tgatcgaccg gacgcagaag
     1141 gcaatgtcat accacttgtc cgccctgccg cttctcccaa gatcaataaa gccacttact
     1201 ttgccatctt tcacaaagat gttgctgtct cccaggtcgc cgtgggaaaa gacaagttcc
     1261 tcttcgggct tttccgtctt taaaaaatca tacagctcgc gcggatcttt aaatggagtg
     1321 tcttcttccc agttttcgca atccacatcg gccagatcgt tattcagtaa gtaatccaat
     1381 tcggctaagc ggccgtctaa gctattcgta tagggacaat ccgatatgtc gatggagtga
     1441 aagagcctga tgcactccgc atacagctcg atagtctttt cagggctttg ttcatcttca
     1501 tacccttccg agcaaaggac gccatcggcc tcactcatga gcagattgct ccagccatca
     1561 tgccgttcaa agtgcaggac ctttggaaca ggcagctttc cttccagcca tagcatcatg
     1621 tccttttccc gttccacatc ataggtggtc cctttatacc ggctgtccgt catttttaaa
     1681 tataggattt cattttctcc caccagctta tataccttag caggagacat tccttccgta
     1741 tcttttacgc agcggtattc ttcgatcagt tttttcaatt ccggtgatat tctcatttta
     1801 gccatttatt atttccttcc tcttttctac agtatttaaa gataccccaa gaagctaatt
     1861 ataacaagac gaactccaat tcactgttcc ttgcattcta aaaccttaaa tacagaaaac
     1921 agccttttca aagttgtttt caaagttggc gtataacata gtatcgacgg agccgatttt
     1981 gaaaccacaa ttatgataga atttgacgtc gaattcgcgg ccgcttctag aactatagct
     2041 agcatgcatt tacgttgaca ccatcgaatg gtgcaaaacc tttcgcggta tggcatgata
     2101 gcgcccggaa gagagtcaat tcagggtggt gaatgtgaaa ccagtaacgt tatacgatgt
     2161 cgcagagtat gccggtgtct cttatcagac cgtttcccgc gtggtgaacc aggccagcca
     2221 cgtttctgcg aaaacgcggg aaaaagtgga agcggcgatg gcggagctga attacattcc
     2281 caaccgcgtg gcacaacaac tggcgggcaa acagtcgttg ctgattggcg ttgccacctc
     2341 cagtctggcc ctgcacgcgc cgtcgcaaat tgtcgcggcg attaaatctc gcgccgatca
     2401 actgggtgcc agcgtggtgg tgtcgatggt agaacgaagc ggcgtcgaag cctgtaaagc
     2461 ggcggtgcac aatcttctcg cgcaacgcgt cagtgggctg atcattaact atccgctgga
     2521 tgaccaggat gccattgctg tggaagctgc ctgcactaat gttccggcgt tatttcttga
     2581 tgtctctgac cagacaccca tcaacagtat tattttctcc catgaagacg gtacgcgact
     2641 gggcgtggag catctggtcg cattgggtca ccagcaaatc gcgctgttag cgggcccatt
     2701 aagttctgtc tcggcgcgtc tgcgtctggc tggctggcat aaatatctca ctcgcaatca
     2761 aattcagccg atagcggaac gggaaggcga ctggagtgcc atgtccggtt ttcaacaaac
     2821 catgcaaatg ctgaatgagg gcatcgttcc cactgcgatg ctggttgcca acgatcagat
     2881 ggcgctgggc gcaatgcgcg ccattaccga gtccgggctg cgcgttggtg cggatatctc
     2941 ggtagtggga tacgacgata ccgaagacag ctcatgttat atcccgccgt caaccaccat
     3001 caaacaggat tttcgcctgc tggggcaaac cagcgtggac cgcttgctgc aactctctca
     3061 gggccaggcg gtgaagggca atcagctgtt gcccgtctca ctggtgaaaa gaaaaaccac
     3121 cctggcgccc aatacgcaaa ccgcctctcc ccgcgcgttg gccgattcat taatgcagct
     3181 ggcacgacag gtttcccgac tggaaagcgg gcagtgagcg caacgcaatt aatgtgagtt
     3241 agcgcgaatt gatctggttt gacagcttat catcgactgc acggtgcacc aatgcttctg
     3301 gcgtcaggca gccatcggaa gctgtggtat ggctgtgcag gtcgtaaatc actgcataat
     3361 tcgtgtcgct caaggcgcac tcccgttctg gataatgttt tttgcgccga catcataacg
     3421 gttctggcaa atattctgaa atgCACCGTT GACACTCACG TTCTTGATGT GTATAATGGA
     3481 AGggaattgt gagcggataa caatttcaca caggaaacag accatggtga gcaagggcga
     3541 ggaggataac atggccatca tcaaggagtt catgcgcttc aaggttcaca tggagggctc
     3601 cgtgaacggc cacgagttcg agatcgaggg cgagggcgag ggccgcccct acgagggcac
     3661 ccagaccgcc aagctgaagg tgaccaaggg tggccccctg cccttcgcct gggacatcct
     3721 gtcccctcag ttcatgtacg gctccaaggc ctacgtgaag caccccgccg acatccccga
     3781 ctacttgaag ctgtccttcc ccgagggctt caagtgggag cgcgtgatga acttcgagga
     3841 cggcggcgtg gtgaccgtga cccaggactc ctccctgcaa gacggcgagt tcatctacaa
     3901 ggtgaagctg cgcggcacca acttcccctc cgacggcccc gtaatgcaga agaagactat
     3961 gggctgggag gcctcctccg agcggatgta ccccgaggac ggcgcgctga agggcgagat
     4021 caagcagagg ctgaagctga aggacggcgg ccactacgac gctgaggtca agaccaccta
     4081 caaggccaag aagcccgtgc aactgcccgg cgcgtacaac gtcaacatca agttggacat
     4141 cacctcccac aacgaggact acaccatcgt ggaacagtac gaacgcgccg agggccgcca
     4201 ctccaccggc ggcatggacg agctgtataa gtaagcctca gggcccgatc gatgccgccg
     4261 cttaattaat taatccagag gcatcaaata aaacgaaagg ctcagtcgaa agactgggcc
     4321 tttcgtttta tctgttgttt gtcggtgaac gctctcctga gtaggacaaa tccgccgccc
     4381 tagacctagt gtcattttat ttcccccgtt tcagcatcaa gaacctttgg tgtgacgact
     4441 ccttatcact tattggatcc aatttatgct aatttttatg cagagtcaat cctattttat
     4501 ttaatttagt ctcatttgga ttctgtctta tagggttgat atacaatgaa tatgcactaa
     4561 tttaagtata aaaataacga atggttgatt ttttgaataa aaagtatcga aattaagtac
     4621 ttttgattat tgtaataatt ggatccaaaa aataacaact ctggatcatc tccttacatg
     4681 agaacttgac ggtgtaatgt aacctcatgc gttgttcgtc aaggcttttg ccatatttac
     4741 gctaggaata acaatacctg taaataaaca tagactgaag ctaaatcgac ttaattgatt
     4801 catcatgatt cgagtaatcc tttgaaattc ccatgcatct tgcttaggtt ttgcggtatt
     4861 aaaataatga ttttttaagg aggatccatt cccgtttaaa aagcatatat tttttattta
     4921 ttggatctat atttgttcta aataaatatc tagaccaaat ataattttta tcaagtatat
     4981 aattttattg ttttaatttt agtatttaaa ctttatgtac gctgatcgca caaaattttc
     5041 caagaaccaa ttgatttttt ggatccatta tatcagtatg caaattgagc aggatgctcc
     5101 agaaaccgat ccaatcatac tgtttctgac ataaataaat tccttttagg caattatgga
     5161 tatggatatg cataatcacc cagcattcaa gctttgtaat gtcgtgagta tctcctgtcc
     5221 agattgggag atatataatg caaagagaca ttttaagcga aattaatcag aataatatga
     5281 gccgttatca atggtttgtg atcgttgttt gcgtgtgtct caatattatt gatggctttg
     5341 atgtgatggt catggcattt acagctccat ctgtttcagc tgagtggtca ctttcaggtg
     5401 cacaaatcgg gcttctactt agtgctggtt tgtttggcat ggctgcgggt tctatttttc
     5461 tggcacctct ggcagacaaa attggtcgcc gtttactgat tttaatttgt ttagctattg
     5521 caggcatcag catgctcgcc tgtggtttgg tgcatagcca cagtatgttg gcagcattac
     5581 gctttgtgac aggtattggg gtggggggta ttttagccag tagcaacgtt ttggccagtg
     5641 aatatgccaa tttacgctgg cgtagtcttg ctgttagtct catgtcaacg gggtatggga
     5701 ttggcgcaac attaggcggc atattgtcat tactattgat tgagcattta ggctggcgtt
     5761 cgatctttct ggcgggtggt gtgacgacag ttgtaatgtt attggtgagc ttatggttat
     5821 taccagaatc actggattat ttattggcga agaaaccgaa gcaagcacta gaaaaaatca
     5881 atctgaccgt gcagcgtatc ggacttgttc gcttaaatgc cttaccacag catgaaaaaa
     5941 atacacaaca gcacagcagt gatattgcca agctttttca aggcaagcag ggatttcaaa
     6001 cattatgttt gtggtttgct ttctttctgg tcatgttcgg tttttatttt gtgatgagct
     6061 ggacaccaaa aattctgatt gcaatgggca tgtcgccaag tcagggcgta acgacaggaa
     6121 tcttaattag tattggtggt gtttttggtg ctgcaattat tggtcttttg gcatcacgta
     6181 ttaaaatctt tcatgcctta agtctctttt tgggattaac cgctgtgtgt gtatggttgt
     6241 tcgtggccgt atcttcgcaa gtgagtattg cactcatggt cggtttattg cttggtacac
     6301 tcattaatgg ctgtgtggcg ggtttatatt ctatttctcc cactatttat gacgcagata
     6361 tacgtagtcg tggtgtaggt tatgccattg gttttggccg tattggtgca attttatcac
     6421 caacagtggc aggtattttt ctcgataaag gcttagctcc gtcaaccttg tatgcctatt
     6481 acggtattgt ttttatttta gcgattttcc tgattctgag cttgagtaag gcattttatc
     6541 gccagaaaga aggtctagga agttctataa aaacagttgc ttaaatcaat ataataaaac
     6601 agtagagttt aaaaa
//
