# Supplementary material for: Development of a genetic toolset for the highly engineerable and metabolically versatile Acinetobacter baylyi ADP1
Source: bioRxiv preprint, doi:10.1101/696302, version 1 (2019-07-09)
Supplement: Supplemental Files [file 696302_file04.zip › ADP1 Supplemental Files/ADP1 Tools Vectors/Chromosomal Integrations/LIbrary integrations at 0980/Promoters/BWB324 del_0980kan-laci-e4h11-mcherry.gb]

LOCUS       del_0980::kan-lacI-E4H1 6615 bp ds-DNA     linear       14-MAR-2019
DEFINITION  .
FEATURES             Location/Qualifiers
     CDS             3524..4234
                     /label="mCherry"
                     /ApEinfo_revcolor=#d59687
                     /ApEinfo_fwdcolor=#d59687
     protein_bind    3487..3503
                     /label="lac operator"
                     /ApEinfo_revcolor=#84b0dc
                     /ApEinfo_fwdcolor=#84b0dc
     CDS             5238..6584
                     /label="vanK"
                     /ApEinfo_revcolor=#f8d3a9
                     /ApEinfo_fwdcolor=#f8d3a9
     primer_bind     complement(2154..2173)
                     /label="LacI-R"
                     /ApEinfo_revcolor=#ffef86
                     /ApEinfo_fwdcolor=#ffef86
     misc_feature    4430..5102
                     /label="Bck-Hom "
                     /ApEinfo_revcolor=#ffef86
                     /ApEinfo_fwdcolor=#ffef86
     gene            5006..5251
                     /label=" gene"
                     /ApEinfo_revcolor=#d59687
                     /ApEinfo_fwdcolor=#d59687
     misc_feature    2011..2030
                     /label="BioBrick prefix"
                     /ApEinfo_revcolor=#ff9ccd
                     /ApEinfo_fwdcolor=#ff9ccd
     misc_binding    3483..3505
                     /label="LacO"
                     /ApEinfo_revcolor=#84b0dc
                     /ApEinfo_fwdcolor=#84b0dc
     misc_signal     4073..4092
                     /label="spKDL023"
                     /ApEinfo_revcolor=#b1ff67
                     /ApEinfo_fwdcolor=#b1ff67
     gene            1..1
                     /label=" gene"
                     /ApEinfo_revcolor=#b4abac
                     /ApEinfo_fwdcolor=#b4abac
     misc_feature    3444..3482
                     /label="E4H11 Promoter"
                     /ApEinfo_revcolor=#c7b0e3
                     /ApEinfo_fwdcolor=#c7b0e3
     misc_feature    378..887
                     /label="Fw-Hom"
                     /ApEinfo_revcolor=#d59687
                     /ApEinfo_fwdcolor=#d59687
     terminator      4285..4371
                     /label="rrnB T1 terminator"
                     /ApEinfo_revcolor=#f58a5e
                     /ApEinfo_fwdcolor=#f58a5e
     promoter        2057..2134
                     /label="lacIq promoter"
                     /ApEinfo_revcolor=#f58a5e
                     /ApEinfo_fwdcolor=#f58a5e
     misc_feature    4408..4429
                     /label="reverse primer location"
                     /ApEinfo_revcolor=#75c6a9
                     /ApEinfo_fwdcolor=#75c6a9
     terminator      901..995
                     /label="lambda t0 terminator"
                     /ApEinfo_revcolor=#c7b0e3
                     /ApEinfo_fwdcolor=#c7b0e3
     CDS             2135..3217
                     /label="lacI CDS"
                     /ApEinfo_revcolor=#d59687
                     /ApEinfo_fwdcolor=#d59687
     CDS             complement(1011..1805)
                     /label="KanR"
                     /ApEinfo_revcolor=#faac61
                     /ApEinfo_fwdcolor=#faac61
     gene            168..854
                     /label="vanR gene"
                     /ApEinfo_revcolor=#84b0dc
                     /ApEinfo_fwdcolor=#84b0dc
ORIGIN
        1 atttctattg tagatgattc aatctatagc agtacaaaag cagtctgagc aggctgcttt
       61 tgtttttatg acaaaaatca tatttcaaat aaactcaaag gcattgtcat caatgtaatg
      121 aacttgatag catcaggcat aatctttttt atataaaagt ggctgtaatg tcatcagggc
      181 accaagtttt aattaaactc agaaaaatga ttatcgatgg cgaacttgag ggtggcagcc
      241 gaatcgcaga aattccaacg gcagagcttt taggagtatc acgtcagcct attcgaatgg
      301 cctttcgtct gcttgagcaa gaaggcttgc tgattaaaaa tccaacccgt ggctatgttg
      361 tccgtgagat ttcggatgaa ttggtgcatg atgcccttga ggtgcgaggt gtactcgaag
      421 gcttggcagc aaaaaccata gcagagcagg gacttaccga acaacaaaaa aatattttgc
      481 atgaatgtat tgaagaaact gaaaagctat ttaatggaag aaatgaattt ggtgacgaag
      541 agctggaaaa atatcatcac tataatgtaa tttttcacga tactattatt gagggtgcaa
      601 aaaatattgc tctgatgcag gcgttggcta aaaacaacca attacctttg gcttctgcac
      661 aagcgattac ctacgatcaa aaccgtgcct tatctgaata tcgacgttta cattatgcgc
      721 atctacagca ttgctcaatt tataatgctt tagtgaatcg tcaagctgga cgtgcagaaa
      781 acttaatgcg tgagcatagt agtgttgtcg tactcggaga gactgtacgt cagattttag
      841 cggatgccga gtaaaaaact cctatacatg ggcttaatgt ataggagAAA AACTGAACTT
      901 attctcacca ataaaaaacg cccggcggca accgagcgtt ctgaacaaat ccagatggag
      961 ttctgaggtc attactggat ctatcaacag gagtccaagc gagctcggta ctaaaacaat
     1021 tcatccagta aaatataata ttttattttc tcccaatcag gcttgatccc cagtaagtca
     1081 aaaaatagct cgacatactg ttcttccccg atatcctccc tgatcgaccg gacgcagaag
     1141 gcaatgtcat accacttgtc cgccctgccg cttctcccaa gatcaataaa gccacttact
     1201 ttgccatctt tcacaaagat gttgctgtct cccaggtcgc cgtgggaaaa gacaagttcc
     1261 tcttcgggct tttccgtctt taaaaaatca tacagctcgc gcggatcttt aaatggagtg
     1321 tcttcttccc agttttcgca atccacatcg gccagatcgt tattcagtaa gtaatccaat
     1381 tcggctaagc ggccgtctaa gctattcgta tagggacaat ccgatatgtc gatggagtga
     1441 aagagcctga tgcactccgc atacagctcg atagtctttt cagggctttg ttcatcttca
     1501 tacccttccg agcaaaggac gccatcggcc tcactcatga gcagattgct ccagccatca
     1561 tgccgttcaa agtgcaggac ctttggaaca ggcagctttc cttccagcca tagcatcatg
     1621 tccttttccc gttccacatc ataggtggtc cctttatacc ggctgtccgt catttttaaa
     1681 tataggattt cattttctcc caccagctta tataccttag caggagacat tccttccgta
     1741 tcttttacgc agcggtattc ttcgatcagt tttttcaatt ccggtgatat tctcatttta
     1801 gccatttatt atttccttcc tcttttctac agtatttaaa gataccccaa gaagctaatt
     1861 ataacaagac gaactccaat tcactgttcc ttgcattcta aaaccttaaa tacagaaaac
     1921 agccttttca aagttgtttt caaagttggc gtataacata gtatcgacgg agccgatttt
     1981 gaaaccacaa ttatgataga atttgacgtc gaattcgcgg ccgcttctag aactatagct
     2041 agcatgcatt tacgttgaca ccatcgaatg gtgcaaaacc tttcgcggta tggcatgata
     2101 gcgcccggaa gagagtcaat tcagggtggt gaatgtgaaa ccagtaacgt tatacgatgt
     2161 cgcagagtat gccggtgtct cttatcagac cgtttcccgc gtggtgaacc aggccagcca
     2221 cgtttctgcg aaaacgcggg aaaaagtgga agcggcgatg gcggagctga attacattcc
     2281 caaccgcgtg gcacaacaac tggcgggcaa acagtcgttg ctgattggcg ttgccacctc
     2341 cagtctggcc ctgcacgcgc cgtcgcaaat tgtcgcggcg attaaatctc gcgccgatca
     2401 actgggtgcc agcgtggtgg tgtcgatggt agaacgaagc ggcgtcgaag cctgtaaagc
     2461 ggcggtgcac aatcttctcg cgcaacgcgt cagtgggctg atcattaact atccgctgga
     2521 tgaccaggat gccattgctg tggaagctgc ctgcactaat gttccggcgt tatttcttga
     2581 tgtctctgac cagacaccca tcaacagtat tattttctcc catgaagacg gtacgcgact
     2641 gggcgtggag catctggtcg cattgggtca ccagcaaatc gcgctgttag cgggcccatt
     2701 aagttctgtc tcggcgcgtc tgcgtctggc tggctggcat aaatatctca ctcgcaatca
     2761 aattcagccg atagcggaac gggaaggcga ctggagtgcc atgtccggtt ttcaacaaac
     2821 catgcaaatg ctgaatgagg gcatcgttcc cactgcgatg ctggttgcca acgatcagat
     2881 ggcgctgggc gcaatgcgcg ccattaccga gtccgggctg cgcgttggtg cggatatctc
     2941 ggtagtggga tacgacgata ccgaagacag ctcatgttat atcccgccgt caaccaccat
     3001 caaacaggat tttcgcctgc tggggcaaac cagcgtggac cgcttgctgc aactctctca
     3061 gggccaggcg gtgaagggca atcagctgtt gcccgtctca ctggtgaaaa gaaaaaccac
     3121 cctggcgccc aatacgcaaa ccgcctctcc ccgcgcgttg gccgattcat taatgcagct
     3181 ggcacgacag gtttcccgac tggaaagcgg gcagtgagcg caacgcaatt aatgtgagtt
     3241 agcgcgaatt gatctggttt gacagcttat catcgactgc acggtgcacc aatgcttctg
     3301 gcgtcaggca gccatcggaa gctgtggtat ggctgtgcag gtcgtaaatc actgcataat
     3361 tcgtgtcgct caaggcgcac tcccgttctg gataatgttt tttgcgccga catcataacg
     3421 gttctggcaa atattctgaa atgTTCCTTT GACACGCACG GGGCGTAATT TTATAATGGT
     3481 TTggaattgt gagcggataa caatttcaca caggaaacag accatggtga gcaagggcga
     3541 ggaggataac atggccatca tcaaggagtt catgcgcttc aaggttcaca tggagggctc
     3601 cgtgaacggc cacgagttcg agatcgaggg cgagggcgag ggccgcccct acgagggcac
     3661 ccagaccgcc aagctgaagg tgaccaaggg tggccccctg cccttcgcct gggacatcct
     3721 gtcccctcag ttcatgtacg gctccaaggc ctacgtgaag caccccgccg acatccccga
     3781 ctacttgaag ctgtccttcc ccgagggctt caagtgggag cgcgtgatga acttcgagga
     3841 cggcggcgtg gtgaccgtga cccaggactc ctccctgcaa gacggcgagt tcatctacaa
     3901 ggtgaagctg cgcggcacca acttcccctc cgacggcccc gtaatgcaga agaagactat
     3961 gggctgggag gcctcctccg agcggatgta ccccgaggac ggcgcgctga agggcgagat
     4021 caagcagagg ctgaagctga aggacggcgg ccactacgac gctgaggtca agaccaccta
     4081 caaggccaag aagcccgtgc aactgcccgg cgcgtacaac gtcaacatca agttggacat
     4141 cacctcccac aacgaggact acaccatcgt ggaacagtac gaacgcgccg agggccgcca
     4201 ctccaccggc ggcatggacg agctgtataa gtaagcctca gggcccgatc gatgccgccg
     4261 cttaattaat taatccagag gcatcaaata aaacgaaagg ctcagtcgaa agactgggcc
     4321 tttcgtttta tctgttgttt gtcggtgaac gctctcctga gtaggacaaa tccgccgccc
     4381 tagacctagt gtcattttat ttcccccgtt tcagcatcaa gaacctttgg tgtgacgact
     4441 ccttatcact tattggatcc aatttatgct aatttttatg cagagtcaat cctattttat
     4501 ttaatttagt ctcatttgga ttctgtctta tagggttgat atacaatgaa tatgcactaa
     4561 tttaagtata aaaataacga atggttgatt ttttgaataa aaagtatcga aattaagtac
     4621 ttttgattat tgtaataatt ggatccaaaa aataacaact ctggatcatc tccttacatg
     4681 agaacttgac ggtgtaatgt aacctcatgc gttgttcgtc aaggcttttg ccatatttac
     4741 gctaggaata acaatacctg taaataaaca tagactgaag ctaaatcgac ttaattgatt
     4801 catcatgatt cgagtaatcc tttgaaattc ccatgcatct tgcttaggtt ttgcggtatt
     4861 aaaataatga ttttttaagg aggatccatt cccgtttaaa aagcatatat tttttattta
     4921 ttggatctat atttgttcta aataaatatc tagaccaaat ataattttta tcaagtatat
     4981 aattttattg ttttaatttt agtatttaaa ctttatgtac gctgatcgca caaaattttc
     5041 caagaaccaa ttgatttttt ggatccatta tatcagtatg caaattgagc aggatgctcc
     5101 agaaaccgat ccaatcatac tgtttctgac ataaataaat tccttttagg caattatgga
     5161 tatggatatg cataatcacc cagcattcaa gctttgtaat gtcgtgagta tctcctgtcc
     5221 agattgggag atatataatg caaagagaca ttttaagcga aattaatcag aataatatga
     5281 gccgttatca atggtttgtg atcgttgttt gcgtgtgtct caatattatt gatggctttg
     5341 atgtgatggt catggcattt acagctccat ctgtttcagc tgagtggtca ctttcaggtg
     5401 cacaaatcgg gcttctactt agtgctggtt tgtttggcat ggctgcgggt tctatttttc
     5461 tggcacctct ggcagacaaa attggtcgcc gtttactgat tttaatttgt ttagctattg
     5521 caggcatcag catgctcgcc tgtggtttgg tgcatagcca cagtatgttg gcagcattac
     5581 gctttgtgac aggtattggg gtggggggta ttttagccag tagcaacgtt ttggccagtg
     5641 aatatgccaa tttacgctgg cgtagtcttg ctgttagtct catgtcaacg gggtatggga
     5701 ttggcgcaac attaggcggc atattgtcat tactattgat tgagcattta ggctggcgtt
     5761 cgatctttct ggcgggtggt gtgacgacag ttgtaatgtt attggtgagc ttatggttat
     5821 taccagaatc actggattat ttattggcga agaaaccgaa gcaagcacta gaaaaaatca
     5881 atctgaccgt gcagcgtatc ggacttgttc gcttaaatgc cttaccacag catgaaaaaa
     5941 atacacaaca gcacagcagt gatattgcca agctttttca aggcaagcag ggatttcaaa
     6001 cattatgttt gtggtttgct ttctttctgg tcatgttcgg tttttatttt gtgatgagct
     6061 ggacaccaaa aattctgatt gcaatgggca tgtcgccaag tcagggcgta acgacaggaa
     6121 tcttaattag tattggtggt gtttttggtg ctgcaattat tggtcttttg gcatcacgta
     6181 ttaaaatctt tcatgcctta agtctctttt tgggattaac cgctgtgtgt gtatggttgt
     6241 tcgtggccgt atcttcgcaa gtgagtattg cactcatggt cggtttattg cttggtacac
     6301 tcattaatgg ctgtgtggcg ggtttatatt ctatttctcc cactatttat gacgcagata
     6361 tacgtagtcg tggtgtaggt tatgccattg gttttggccg tattggtgca attttatcac
     6421 caacagtggc aggtattttt ctcgataaag gcttagctcc gtcaaccttg tatgcctatt
     6481 acggtattgt ttttatttta gcgattttcc tgattctgag cttgagtaag gcattttatc
     6541 gccagaaaga aggtctagga agttctataa aaacagttgc ttaaatcaat ataataaaac
     6601 agtagagttt aaaaa
//
