# Supplementary material for: Development of a genetic toolset for the highly engineerable and metabolically versatile Acinetobacter baylyi ADP1
Source: bioRxiv preprint, doi:10.1101/696302, version 1 (2019-07-09)
Supplement: Supplemental Files [file 696302_file04.zip › ADP1 Supplemental Files/ADP1 Tools Vectors/Chromosomal Integrations/LIbrary integrations at 0980/Promoters/BWB245 del_0980kan-laci-d7a3-mcherry.gb]

LOCUS       del_0980::kan-lacI-D7A3 6615 bp ds-DNA     linear       14-MAR-2019
DEFINITION  .
FEATURES             Location/Qualifiers
     gene            168..854
                     /label="vanR gene"
                     /ApEinfo_revcolor=#84b0dc
                     /ApEinfo_fwdcolor=#84b0dc
     misc_feature    3444..3482
                     /label="D7A3 Promoter"
                     /ApEinfo_revcolor=#d59687
                     /ApEinfo_fwdcolor=#d59687
     terminator      4285..4371
                     /label="rrnB T1 terminator"
                     /ApEinfo_revcolor=#f58a5e
                     /ApEinfo_fwdcolor=#f58a5e
     gene            5006..5251
                     /label=" gene"
                     /ApEinfo_revcolor=#d59687
                     /ApEinfo_fwdcolor=#d59687
     terminator      901..995
                     /label="lambda t0 terminator"
                     /ApEinfo_revcolor=#c7b0e3
                     /ApEinfo_fwdcolor=#c7b0e3
     misc_feature    3449..3454
                     /label="-35"
                     /ApEinfo_revcolor=#b4abac
                     /ApEinfo_fwdcolor=#b4abac
     misc_binding    3483..3505
                     /label="LacO"
                     /ApEinfo_revcolor=#84b0dc
                     /ApEinfo_fwdcolor=#84b0dc
     protein_bind    3487..3503
                     /label="lac operator"
                     /ApEinfo_revcolor=#84b0dc
                     /ApEinfo_fwdcolor=#84b0dc
     misc_feature    3472..3477
                     /label="-10"
                     /ApEinfo_revcolor=#b7e6d7
                     /ApEinfo_fwdcolor=#b7e6d7
     gene            1..1
                     /label=" gene"
                     /ApEinfo_revcolor=#b4abac
                     /ApEinfo_fwdcolor=#b4abac
     misc_signal     4073..4092
                     /label="spKDL023"
                     /ApEinfo_revcolor=#b1ff67
                     /ApEinfo_fwdcolor=#b1ff67
     misc_feature    4408..4429
                     /label="reverse primer location"
                     /ApEinfo_revcolor=#75c6a9
                     /ApEinfo_fwdcolor=#75c6a9
     misc_feature    4430..5102
                     /label="Bck-Hom "
                     /ApEinfo_revcolor=#ffef86
                     /ApEinfo_fwdcolor=#ffef86
     primer_bind     complement(2154..2173)
                     /label="LacI-R"
                     /ApEinfo_revcolor=#ffef86
                     /ApEinfo_fwdcolor=#ffef86
     CDS             complement(1011..1805)
                     /label="KanR"
                     /ApEinfo_revcolor=#faac61
                     /ApEinfo_fwdcolor=#faac61
     promoter        2057..2134
                     /label="lacIq promoter"
                     /ApEinfo_revcolor=#f58a5e
                     /ApEinfo_fwdcolor=#f58a5e
     misc_feature    2011..2030
                     /label="BioBrick prefix"
                     /ApEinfo_revcolor=#ff9ccd
                     /ApEinfo_fwdcolor=#ff9ccd
     CDS             2135..3217
                     /label="lacI CDS"
                     /ApEinfo_revcolor=#d59687
                     /ApEinfo_fwdcolor=#d59687
     misc_feature    378..887
                     /label="Fw-Hom"
                     /ApEinfo_revcolor=#d59687
                     /ApEinfo_fwdcolor=#d59687
     CDS             5238..6584
                     /label="vanK"
                     /ApEinfo_revcolor=#f8d3a9
                     /ApEinfo_fwdcolor=#f8d3a9
     CDS             3524..4234
                     /label="mCherry"
                     /ApEinfo_revcolor=#d59687
                     /ApEinfo_fwdcolor=#d59687
ORIGIN
        1 atttctattg tagatgattc aatctatagc agtacaaaag cagtctgagc aggctgcttt
       61 tgtttttatg acaaaaatca tatttcaaat aaactcaaag gcattgtcat caatgtaatg
      121 aacttgatag catcaggcat aatctttttt atataaaagt ggctgtaatg tcatcagggc
      181 accaagtttt aattaaactc agaaaaatga ttatcgatgg cgaacttgag ggtggcagcc
      241 gaatcgcaga aattccaacg gcagagcttt taggagtatc acgtcagcct attcgaatgg
      301 cctttcgtct gcttgagcaa gaaggcttgc tgattaaaaa tccaacccgt ggctatgttg
      361 tccgtgagat ttcggatgaa ttggtgcatg atgcccttga ggtgcgaggt gtactcgaag
      421 gcttggcagc aaaaaccata gcagagcagg gacttaccga acaacaaaaa aatattttgc
      481 atgaatgtat tgaagaaact gaaaagctat ttaatggaag aaatgaattt ggtgacgaag
      541 agctggaaaa atatcatcac tataatgtaa tttttcacga tactattatt gagggtgcaa
      601 aaaatattgc tctgatgcag gcgttggcta aaaacaacca attacctttg gcttctgcac
      661 aagcgattac ctacgatcaa aaccgtgcct tatctgaata tcgacgttta cattatgcgc
      721 atctacagca ttgctcaatt tataatgctt tagtgaatcg tcaagctgga cgtgcagaaa
      781 acttaatgcg tgagcatagt agtgttgtcg tactcggaga gactgtacgt cagattttag
      841 cggatgccga gtaaaaaact cctatacatg ggcttaatgt ataggagAAA AACTGAACTT
      901 attctcacca ataaaaaacg cccggcggca accgagcgtt ctgaacaaat ccagatggag
      961 ttctgaggtc attactggat ctatcaacag gagtccaagc gagctcggta ctaaaacaat
     1021 tcatccagta aaatataata ttttattttc tcccaatcag gcttgatccc cagtaagtca
     1081 aaaaatagct cgacatactg ttcttccccg atatcctccc tgatcgaccg gacgcagaag
     1141 gcaatgtcat accacttgtc cgccctgccg cttctcccaa gatcaataaa gccacttact
     1201 ttgccatctt tcacaaagat gttgctgtct cccaggtcgc cgtgggaaaa gacaagttcc
     1261 tcttcgggct tttccgtctt taaaaaatca tacagctcgc gcggatcttt aaatggagtg
     1321 tcttcttccc agttttcgca atccacatcg gccagatcgt tattcagtaa gtaatccaat
     1381 tcggctaagc ggccgtctaa gctattcgta tagggacaat ccgatatgtc gatggagtga
     1441 aagagcctga tgcactccgc atacagctcg atagtctttt cagggctttg ttcatcttca
     1501 tacccttccg agcaaaggac gccatcggcc tcactcatga gcagattgct ccagccatca
     1561 tgccgttcaa agtgcaggac ctttggaaca ggcagctttc cttccagcca tagcatcatg
     1621 tccttttccc gttccacatc ataggtggtc cctttatacc ggctgtccgt catttttaaa
     1681 tataggattt cattttctcc caccagctta tataccttag caggagacat tccttccgta
     1741 tcttttacgc agcggtattc ttcgatcagt tttttcaatt ccggtgatat tctcatttta
     1801 gccatttatt atttccttcc tcttttctac agtatttaaa gataccccaa gaagctaatt
     1861 ataacaagac gaactccaat tcactgttcc ttgcattcta aaaccttaaa tacagaaaac
     1921 agccttttca aagttgtttt caaagttggc gtataacata gtatcgacgg agccgatttt
     1981 gaaaccacaa ttatgataga atttgacgtc gaattcgcgg ccgcttctag aactatagct
     2041 agcatgcatt tacgttgaca ccatcgaatg gtgcaaaacc tttcgcggta tggcatgata
     2101 gcgcccggaa gagagtcaat tcagggtggt gaatgtgaaa ccagtaacgt tatacgatgt
     2161 cgcagagtat gccggtgtct cttatcagac cgtttcccgc gtggtgaacc aggccagcca
     2221 cgtttctgcg aaaacgcggg aaaaagtgga agcggcgatg gcggagctga attacattcc
     2281 caaccgcgtg gcacaacaac tggcgggcaa acagtcgttg ctgattggcg ttgccacctc
     2341 cagtctggcc ctgcacgcgc cgtcgcaaat tgtcgcggcg attaaatctc gcgccgatca
     2401 actgggtgcc agcgtggtgg tgtcgatggt agaacgaagc ggcgtcgaag cctgtaaagc
     2461 ggcggtgcac aatcttctcg cgcaacgcgt cagtgggctg atcattaact atccgctgga
     2521 tgaccaggat gccattgctg tggaagctgc ctgcactaat gttccggcgt tatttcttga
     2581 tgtctctgac cagacaccca tcaacagtat tattttctcc catgaagacg gtacgcgact
     2641 gggcgtggag catctggtcg cattgggtca ccagcaaatc gcgctgttag cgggcccatt
     2701 aagttctgtc tcggcgcgtc tgcgtctggc tggctggcat aaatatctca ctcgcaatca
     2761 aattcagccg atagcggaac gggaaggcga ctggagtgcc atgtccggtt ttcaacaaac
     2821 catgcaaatg ctgaatgagg gcatcgttcc cactgcgatg ctggttgcca acgatcagat
     2881 ggcgctgggc gcaatgcgcg ccattaccga gtccgggctg cgcgttggtg cggatatctc
     2941 ggtagtggga tacgacgata ccgaagacag ctcatgttat atcccgccgt caaccaccat
     3001 caaacaggat tttcgcctgc tggggcaaac cagcgtggac cgcttgctgc aactctctca
     3061 gggccaggcg gtgaagggca atcagctgtt gcccgtctca ctggtgaaaa gaaaaaccac
     3121 cctggcgccc aatacgcaaa ccgcctctcc ccgcgcgttg gccgattcat taatgcagct
     3181 ggcacgacag gtttcccgac tggaaagcgg gcagtgagcg caacgcaatt aatgtgagtt
     3241 agcgcgaatt gatctggttt gacagcttat catcgactgc acggtgcacc aatgcttctg
     3301 gcgtcaggca gccatcggaa gctgtggtat ggctgtgcag gtcgtaaatc actgcataat
     3361 tcgtgtcgct caaggcgcac tcccgttctg gataatgttt tttgcgccga catcataacg
     3421 gttctggcaa atattctgaa atgCCACATT GACAACATCG TATCTGTTCT GTATAATGGT
     3481 CAggaattgt gagcggataa caatttcaca caggaaacag accatggtga gcaagggcga
     3541 ggaggataac atggccatca tcaaggagtt catgcgcttc aaggttcaca tggagggctc
     3601 cgtgaacggc cacgagttcg agatcgaggg cgagggcgag ggccgcccct acgagggcac
     3661 ccagaccgcc aagctgaagg tgaccaaggg tggccccctg cccttcgcct gggacatcct
     3721 gtcccctcag ttcatgtacg gctccaaggc ctacgtgaag caccccgccg acatccccga
     3781 ctacttgaag ctgtccttcc ccgagggctt caagtgggag cgcgtgatga acttcgagga
     3841 cggcggcgtg gtgaccgtga cccaggactc ctccctgcaa gacggcgagt tcatctacaa
     3901 ggtgaagctg cgcggcacca acttcccctc cgacggcccc gtaatgcaga agaagactat
     3961 gggctgggag gcctcctccg agcggatgta ccccgaggac ggcgcgctga agggcgagat
     4021 caagcagagg ctgaagctga aggacggcgg ccactacgac gctgaggtca agaccaccta
     4081 caaggccaag aagcccgtgc aactgcccgg cgcgtacaac gtcaacatca agttggacat
     4141 cacctcccac aacgaggact acaccatcgt ggaacagtac gaacgcgccg agggccgcca
     4201 ctccaccggc ggcatggacg agctgtataa gtaagcctca gggcccgatc gatgccgccg
     4261 cttaattaat taatccagag gcatcaaata aaacgaaagg ctcagtcgaa agactgggcc
     4321 tttcgtttta tctgttgttt gtcggtgaac gctctcctga gtaggacaaa tccgccgccc
     4381 tagacctagt gtcattttat ttcccccgtt tcagcatcaa gaacctttgg tgtgacgact
     4441 ccttatcact tattggatcc aatttatgct aatttttatg cagagtcaat cctattttat
     4501 ttaatttagt ctcatttgga ttctgtctta tagggttgat atacaatgaa tatgcactaa
     4561 tttaagtata aaaataacga atggttgatt ttttgaataa aaagtatcga aattaagtac
     4621 ttttgattat tgtaataatt ggatccaaaa aataacaact ctggatcatc tccttacatg
     4681 agaacttgac ggtgtaatgt aacctcatgc gttgttcgtc aaggcttttg ccatatttac
     4741 gctaggaata acaatacctg taaataaaca tagactgaag ctaaatcgac ttaattgatt
     4801 catcatgatt cgagtaatcc tttgaaattc ccatgcatct tgcttaggtt ttgcggtatt
     4861 aaaataatga ttttttaagg aggatccatt cccgtttaaa aagcatatat tttttattta
     4921 ttggatctat atttgttcta aataaatatc tagaccaaat ataattttta tcaagtatat
     4981 aattttattg ttttaatttt agtatttaaa ctttatgtac gctgatcgca caaaattttc
     5041 caagaaccaa ttgatttttt ggatccatta tatcagtatg caaattgagc aggatgctcc
     5101 agaaaccgat ccaatcatac tgtttctgac ataaataaat tccttttagg caattatgga
     5161 tatggatatg cataatcacc cagcattcaa gctttgtaat gtcgtgagta tctcctgtcc
     5221 agattgggag atatataatg caaagagaca ttttaagcga aattaatcag aataatatga
     5281 gccgttatca atggtttgtg atcgttgttt gcgtgtgtct caatattatt gatggctttg
     5341 atgtgatggt catggcattt acagctccat ctgtttcagc tgagtggtca ctttcaggtg
     5401 cacaaatcgg gcttctactt agtgctggtt tgtttggcat ggctgcgggt tctatttttc
     5461 tggcacctct ggcagacaaa attggtcgcc gtttactgat tttaatttgt ttagctattg
     5521 caggcatcag catgctcgcc tgtggtttgg tgcatagcca cagtatgttg gcagcattac
     5581 gctttgtgac aggtattggg gtggggggta ttttagccag tagcaacgtt ttggccagtg
     5641 aatatgccaa tttacgctgg cgtagtcttg ctgttagtct catgtcaacg gggtatggga
     5701 ttggcgcaac attaggcggc atattgtcat tactattgat tgagcattta ggctggcgtt
     5761 cgatctttct ggcgggtggt gtgacgacag ttgtaatgtt attggtgagc ttatggttat
     5821 taccagaatc actggattat ttattggcga agaaaccgaa gcaagcacta gaaaaaatca
     5881 atctgaccgt gcagcgtatc ggacttgttc gcttaaatgc cttaccacag catgaaaaaa
     5941 atacacaaca gcacagcagt gatattgcca agctttttca aggcaagcag ggatttcaaa
     6001 cattatgttt gtggtttgct ttctttctgg tcatgttcgg tttttatttt gtgatgagct
     6061 ggacaccaaa aattctgatt gcaatgggca tgtcgccaag tcagggcgta acgacaggaa
     6121 tcttaattag tattggtggt gtttttggtg ctgcaattat tggtcttttg gcatcacgta
     6181 ttaaaatctt tcatgcctta agtctctttt tgggattaac cgctgtgtgt gtatggttgt
     6241 tcgtggccgt atcttcgcaa gtgagtattg cactcatggt cggtttattg cttggtacac
     6301 tcattaatgg ctgtgtggcg ggtttatatt ctatttctcc cactatttat gacgcagata
     6361 tacgtagtcg tggtgtaggt tatgccattg gttttggccg tattggtgca attttatcac
     6421 caacagtggc aggtattttt ctcgataaag gcttagctcc gtcaaccttg tatgcctatt
     6481 acggtattgt ttttatttta gcgattttcc tgattctgag cttgagtaag gcattttatc
     6541 gccagaaaga aggtctagga agttctataa aaacagttgc ttaaatcaat ataataaaac
     6601 agtagagttt aaaaa
//
