# Supplementary material for: Development of a genetic toolset for the highly engineerable and metabolically versatile Acinetobacter baylyi ADP1
Source: bioRxiv preprint, doi:10.1101/696302, version 1 (2019-07-09)
Supplement: Supplemental Files [file 696302_file04.zip › ADP1 Supplemental Files/ADP1 Tools Vectors/Chromosomal Integrations/LIbrary integrations at 0980/Promoters/BWB335 del_0980kan-laci-trc-mcherry.gb]

LOCUS       del_0980::kan-lacI-Trc- 6614 bp ds-DNA     linear       14-JUN-2019
DEFINITION  .
FEATURES             Location/Qualifiers
     misc_feature    3444..3448
                     /label="5 bp upstream"
                     /ApEinfo_revcolor=#b7e6d7
                     /ApEinfo_fwdcolor=#b7e6d7
     misc_binding    3482..3504
                     /label="LacO"
                     /ApEinfo_revcolor=#84b0dc
                     /ApEinfo_fwdcolor=#84b0dc
     misc_feature    2011..2030
                     /label="BioBrick prefix"
                     /ApEinfo_revcolor=#ff9ccd
                     /ApEinfo_fwdcolor=#ff9ccd
     misc_feature    3449..3454
                     /label="-35 Box"
                     /ApEinfo_revcolor=#9eafd2
                     /ApEinfo_fwdcolor=#9eafd2
     CDS             2135..3217
                     /label="lacI CDS"
                     /ApEinfo_revcolor=#d59687
                     /ApEinfo_fwdcolor=#d59687
     protein_bind    3486..3502
                     /label="lac operator"
                     /ApEinfo_revcolor=#84b0dc
                     /ApEinfo_fwdcolor=#84b0dc
     misc_feature    3472..3477
                     /label="-10 Box"
                     /ApEinfo_revcolor=#d6b295
                     /ApEinfo_fwdcolor=#d6b295
     misc_feature    3505..3509
                     /label="Space before BCD"
                     /ApEinfo_revcolor=#faac61
                     /ApEinfo_fwdcolor=#faac61
     gene            1..1
                     /label=" gene"
                     /ApEinfo_revcolor=#b4abac
                     /ApEinfo_fwdcolor=#b4abac
     misc_signal     4072..4091
                     /label="spKDL023"
                     /ApEinfo_revcolor=#b1ff67
                     /ApEinfo_fwdcolor=#b1ff67
     gene            168..854
                     /label="vanR gene"
                     /ApEinfo_revcolor=#84b0dc
                     /ApEinfo_fwdcolor=#84b0dc
     misc_feature    1999..2019
                     /label="Potential end"
                     /ApEinfo_revcolor=#9eafd2
                     /ApEinfo_fwdcolor=#9eafd2
     gene            5005..5250
                     /label=" gene"
                     /ApEinfo_revcolor=#d59687
                     /ApEinfo_fwdcolor=#d59687
     CDS             complement(1011..1805)
                     /label="KanR"
                     /ApEinfo_revcolor=#faac61
                     /ApEinfo_fwdcolor=#faac61
     misc_feature    3487..3487
                     /label="TSS"
                     /ApEinfo_revcolor=#d59687
                     /ApEinfo_fwdcolor=#d59687
     promoter        2057..2134
                     /label="lacIq promoter"
                     /ApEinfo_revcolor=#f58a5e
                     /ApEinfo_fwdcolor=#f58a5e
     misc_feature    4409..4428
                     /label="End"
                     /ApEinfo_revcolor=#9eafd2
                     /ApEinfo_fwdcolor=#9eafd2
     promoter        3449..3478
                     /label="trc promoter"
                     /ApEinfo_revcolor=#d59687
                     /ApEinfo_fwdcolor=#d59687
     primer_bind     complement(2154..2173)
                     /label="LacI-R"
                     /ApEinfo_revcolor=#ffef86
                     /ApEinfo_fwdcolor=#ffef86
     misc_feature    4429..5101
                     /label="Bck-Hom "
                     /ApEinfo_revcolor=#ffef86
                     /ApEinfo_fwdcolor=#ffef86
     CDS             5237..6583
                     /label="vanK"
                     /ApEinfo_revcolor=#f8d3a9
                     /ApEinfo_fwdcolor=#f8d3a9
     misc_feature    4218..4238
                     /label="Other end"
                     /ApEinfo_revcolor=#d59687
                     /ApEinfo_fwdcolor=#d59687
     terminator      901..995
                     /label="lambda t0 terminator"
                     /ApEinfo_revcolor=#c7b0e3
                     /ApEinfo_fwdcolor=#c7b0e3
     terminator      4284..4370
                     /label="rrnB T1 terminator"
                     /ApEinfo_revcolor=#f58a5e
                     /ApEinfo_fwdcolor=#f58a5e
     CDS             3523..4233
                     /label="mCherry"
                     /ApEinfo_revcolor=#d59687
                     /ApEinfo_fwdcolor=#d59687
     misc_feature    378..887
                     /label="Fw-Hom"
                     /ApEinfo_revcolor=#d59687
                     /ApEinfo_fwdcolor=#d59687
ORIGIN
        1 atttctattg tagatgattc aatctatagc agtacaaaag cagtctgagc aggctgcttt
       61 tgtttttatg acaaaaatca tatttcaaat aaactcaaag gcattgtcat caatgtaatg
      121 aacttgatag catcaggcat aatctttttt atataaaagt ggctgtaatg tcatcagggc
      181 accaagtttt aattaaactc agaaaaatga ttatcgatgg cgaacttgag ggtggcagcc
      241 gaatcgcaga aattccaacg gcagagcttt taggagtatc acgtcagcct attcgaatgg
      301 cctttcgtct gcttgagcaa gaaggcttgc tgattaaaaa tccaacccgt ggctatgttg
      361 tccgtgagat ttcggatgaa ttggtgcatg atgcccttga ggtgcgaggt gtactcgaag
      421 gcttggcagc aaaaaccata gcagagcagg gacttaccga acaacaaaaa aatattttgc
      481 atgaatgtat tgaagaaact gaaaagctat ttaatggaag aaatgaattt ggtgacgaag
      541 agctggaaaa atatcatcac tataatgtaa tttttcacga tactattatt gagggtgcaa
      601 aaaatattgc tctgatgcag gcgttggcta aaaacaacca attacctttg gcttctgcac
      661 aagcgattac ctacgatcaa aaccgtgcct tatctgaata tcgacgttta cattatgcgc
      721 atctacagca ttgctcaatt tataatgctt tagtgaatcg tcaagctgga cgtgcagaaa
      781 acttaatgcg tgagcatagt agtgttgtcg tactcggaga gactgtacgt cagattttag
      841 cggatgccga gtaaaaaact cctatacatg ggcttaatgt ataggagAAA AACTGAACTT
      901 attctcacca ataaaaaacg cccggcggca accgagcgtt ctgaacaaat ccagatggag
      961 ttctgaggtc attactggat ctatcaacag gagtccaagc gagctcggta ctaaaacaat
     1021 tcatccagta aaatataata ttttattttc tcccaatcag gcttgatccc cagtaagtca
     1081 aaaaatagct cgacatactg ttcttccccg atatcctccc tgatcgaccg gacgcagaag
     1141 gcaatgtcat accacttgtc cgccctgccg cttctcccaa gatcaataaa gccacttact
     1201 ttgccatctt tcacaaagat gttgctgtct cccaggtcgc cgtgggaaaa gacaagttcc
     1261 tcttcgggct tttccgtctt taaaaaatca tacagctcgc gcggatcttt aaatggagtg
     1321 tcttcttccc agttttcgca atccacatcg gccagatcgt tattcagtaa gtaatccaat
     1381 tcggctaagc ggccgtctaa gctattcgta tagggacaat ccgatatgtc gatggagtga
     1441 aagagcctga tgcactccgc atacagctcg atagtctttt cagggctttg ttcatcttca
     1501 tacccttccg agcaaaggac gccatcggcc tcactcatga gcagattgct ccagccatca
     1561 tgccgttcaa agtgcaggac ctttggaaca ggcagctttc cttccagcca tagcatcatg
     1621 tccttttccc gttccacatc ataggtggtc cctttatacc ggctgtccgt catttttaaa
     1681 tataggattt cattttctcc caccagctta tataccttag caggagacat tccttccgta
     1741 tcttttacgc agcggtattc ttcgatcagt tttttcaatt ccggtgatat tctcatttta
     1801 gccatttatt atttccttcc tcttttctac agtatttaaa gataccccaa gaagctaatt
     1861 ataacaagac gaactccaat tcactgttcc ttgcattcta aaaccttaaa tacagaaaac
     1921 agccttttca aagttgtttt caaagttggc gtataacata gtatcgacgg agccgatttt
     1981 gaaaccacaa ttatgataga atttgacgtc gaattcgcgg ccgcttctag aactatagct
     2041 agcatgcatt tacgttgaca ccatcgaatg gtgcaaaacc tttcgcggta tggcatgata
     2101 gcgcccggaa gagagtcaat tcagggtggt gaatgtgaaa ccagtaacgt tatacgatgt
     2161 cgcagagtat gccggtgtct cttatcagac cgtttcccgc gtggtgaacc aggccagcca
     2221 cgtttctgcg aaaacgcggg aaaaagtgga agcggcgatg gcggagctga attacattcc
     2281 caaccgcgtg gcacaacaac tggcgggcaa acagtcgttg ctgattggcg ttgccacctc
     2341 cagtctggcc ctgcacgcgc cgtcgcaaat tgtcgcggcg attaaatctc gcgccgatca
     2401 actgggtgcc agcgtggtgg tgtcgatggt agaacgaagc ggcgtcgaag cctgtaaagc
     2461 ggcggtgcac aatcttctcg cgcaacgcgt cagtgggctg atcattaact atccgctgga
     2521 tgaccaggat gccattgctg tggaagctgc ctgcactaat gttccggcgt tatttcttga
     2581 tgtctctgac cagacaccca tcaacagtat tattttctcc catgaagacg gtacgcgact
     2641 gggcgtggag catctggtcg cattgggtca ccagcaaatc gcgctgttag cgggcccatt
     2701 aagttctgtc tcggcgcgtc tgcgtctggc tggctggcat aaatatctca ctcgcaatca
     2761 aattcagccg atagcggaac gggaaggcga ctggagtgcc atgtccggtt ttcaacaaac
     2821 catgcaaatg ctgaatgagg gcatcgttcc cactgcgatg ctggttgcca acgatcagat
     2881 ggcgctgggc gcaatgcgcg ccattaccga gtccgggctg cgcgttggtg cggatatctc
     2941 ggtagtggga tacgacgata ccgaagacag ctcatgttat atcccgccgt caaccaccat
     3001 caaacaggat tttcgcctgc tggggcaaac cagcgtggac cgcttgctgc aactctctca
     3061 gggccaggcg gtgaagggca atcagctgtt gcccgtctca ctggtgaaaa gaaaaaccac
     3121 cctggcgccc aatacgcaaa ccgcctctcc ccgcgcgttg gccgattcat taatgcagct
     3181 ggcacgacag gtttcccgac tggaaagcgg gcagtgagcg caacgcaatt aatgtgagtt
     3241 agcgcgaatt gatctggttt gacagcttat catcgactgc acggtgcacc aatgcttctg
     3301 gcgtcaggca gccatcggaa gctgtggtat ggctgtgcag gtcgtaaatc actgcataat
     3361 tcgtgtcgct caaggcgcac tcccgttctg gataatgttt tttgcgccga catcataacg
     3421 gttctggcaa atattctgaa atgagctgtt gacaattaat catccggctc gtataatgtg
     3481 tggaattgtg agcggataac aatttcacac aggaaacaga ccatggtgag caagggcgag
     3541 gaggataaca tggccatcat caaggagttc atgcgcttca aggttcacat ggagggctcc
     3601 gtgaacggcc acgagttcga gatcgagggc gagggcgagg gccgccccta cgagggcacc
     3661 cagaccgcca agctgaaggt gaccaagggt ggccccctgc ccttcgcctg ggacatcctg
     3721 tcccctcagt tcatgtacgg ctccaaggcc tacgtgaagc accccgccga catccccgac
     3781 tacttgaagc tgtccttccc cgagggcttc aagtgggagc gcgtgatgaa cttcgaggac
     3841 ggcggcgtgg tgaccgtgac ccaggactcc tccctgcaag acggcgagtt catctacaag
     3901 gtgaagctgc gcggcaccaa cttcccctcc gacggccccg taatgcagaa gaagactatg
     3961 ggctgggagg cctcctccga gcggatgtac cccgaggacg gcgcgctgaa gggcgagatc
     4021 aagcagaggc tgaagctgaa ggacggcggc cactacgacg ctgaggtcaa gaccacctac
     4081 aaggccaaga agcccgtgca actgcccggc gcgtacaacg tcaacatcaa gttggacatc
     4141 acctcccaca acgaggacta caccatcgtg gaacagtacg aacgcgccga gggccgccac
     4201 tccaccggcg gcatggacga gctgtataag taagcctcag ggcccgatcg atgccgccgc
     4261 ttaattaatt aatccagagg catcaaataa aacgaaaggc tcagtcgaaa gactgggcct
     4321 ttcgttttat ctgttgtttg tcggtgaacg ctctcctgag taggacaaat ccgccgccct
     4381 agacctagtg tcattttatt tcccccgttt cagcatcaag aacctttggt gtgacgactc
     4441 cttatcactt attggatcca atttatgcta atttttatgc agagtcaatc ctattttatt
     4501 taatttagtc tcatttggat tctgtcttat agggttgata tacaatgaat atgcactaat
     4561 ttaagtataa aaataacgaa tggttgattt tttgaataaa aagtatcgaa attaagtact
     4621 tttgattatt gtaataattg gatccaaaaa ataacaactc tggatcatct ccttacatga
     4681 gaacttgacg gtgtaatgta acctcatgcg ttgttcgtca aggcttttgc catatttacg
     4741 ctaggaataa caatacctgt aaataaacat agactgaagc taaatcgact taattgattc
     4801 atcatgattc gagtaatcct ttgaaattcc catgcatctt gcttaggttt tgcggtatta
     4861 aaataatgat tttttaagga ggatccattc ccgtttaaaa agcatatatt ttttatttat
     4921 tggatctata tttgttctaa ataaatatct agaccaaata taatttttat caagtatata
     4981 attttattgt tttaatttta gtatttaaac tttatgtacg ctgatcgcac aaaattttcc
     5041 aagaaccaat tgattttttg gatccattat atcagtatgc aaattgagca ggatgctcca
     5101 gaaaccgatc caatcatact gtttctgaca taaataaatt ccttttaggc aattatggat
     5161 atggatatgc ataatcaccc agcattcaag ctttgtaatg tcgtgagtat ctcctgtcca
     5221 gattgggaga tatataatgc aaagagacat tttaagcgaa attaatcaga ataatatgag
     5281 ccgttatcaa tggtttgtga tcgttgtttg cgtgtgtctc aatattattg atggctttga
     5341 tgtgatggtc atggcattta cagctccatc tgtttcagct gagtggtcac tttcaggtgc
     5401 acaaatcggg cttctactta gtgctggttt gtttggcatg gctgcgggtt ctatttttct
     5461 ggcacctctg gcagacaaaa ttggtcgccg tttactgatt ttaatttgtt tagctattgc
     5521 aggcatcagc atgctcgcct gtggtttggt gcatagccac agtatgttgg cagcattacg
     5581 ctttgtgaca ggtattgggg tggggggtat tttagccagt agcaacgttt tggccagtga
     5641 atatgccaat ttacgctggc gtagtcttgc tgttagtctc atgtcaacgg ggtatgggat
     5701 tggcgcaaca ttaggcggca tattgtcatt actattgatt gagcatttag gctggcgttc
     5761 gatctttctg gcgggtggtg tgacgacagt tgtaatgtta ttggtgagct tatggttatt
     5821 accagaatca ctggattatt tattggcgaa gaaaccgaag caagcactag aaaaaatcaa
     5881 tctgaccgtg cagcgtatcg gacttgttcg cttaaatgcc ttaccacagc atgaaaaaaa
     5941 tacacaacag cacagcagtg atattgccaa gctttttcaa ggcaagcagg gatttcaaac
     6001 attatgtttg tggtttgctt tctttctggt catgttcggt ttttattttg tgatgagctg
     6061 gacaccaaaa attctgattg caatgggcat gtcgccaagt cagggcgtaa cgacaggaat
     6121 cttaattagt attggtggtg tttttggtgc tgcaattatt ggtcttttgg catcacgtat
     6181 taaaatcttt catgccttaa gtctcttttt gggattaacc gctgtgtgtg tatggttgtt
     6241 cgtggccgta tcttcgcaag tgagtattgc actcatggtc ggtttattgc ttggtacact
     6301 cattaatggc tgtgtggcgg gtttatattc tatttctccc actatttatg acgcagatat
     6361 acgtagtcgt ggtgtaggtt atgccattgg ttttggccgt attggtgcaa ttttatcacc
     6421 aacagtggca ggtatttttc tcgataaagg cttagctccg tcaaccttgt atgcctatta
     6481 cggtattgtt tttattttag cgattttcct gattctgagc ttgagtaagg cattttatcg
     6541 ccagaaagaa ggtctaggaa gttctataaa aacagttgct taaatcaata taataaaaca
     6601 gtagagttta aaaa
//
