# Supplementary material for: Development of a genetic toolset for the highly engineerable and metabolically versatile Acinetobacter baylyi ADP1
Source: bioRxiv preprint, doi:10.1101/696302, version 1 (2019-07-09)
Supplement: Supplemental Files [file 696302_file04.zip › ADP1 Supplemental Files/ADP1 Tools Vectors/Chromosomal Integrations/LIbrary integrations at 0980/Promoters/BWB243 del_0980kan-laci-t5-mcherry.gb]

LOCUS       del_0980::kan-lacI-T5-m 6629 bp ds-DNA     linear       14-JUN-2019
DEFINITION  .
FEATURES             Location/Qualifiers
     terminator      4299..4385
                     /label="rrnB T1 terminator"
                     /ApEinfo_revcolor=#f58a5e
                     /ApEinfo_fwdcolor=#f58a5e
     CDS             3538..4248
                     /label="mCherry"
                     /ApEinfo_revcolor=#d59687
                     /ApEinfo_fwdcolor=#d59687
     gene            168..854
                     /label="vanR gene"
                     /ApEinfo_revcolor=#84b0dc
                     /ApEinfo_fwdcolor=#84b0dc
     protein_bind    3501..3517
                     /label="lac operator"
                     /ApEinfo_revcolor=#84b0dc
                     /ApEinfo_fwdcolor=#84b0dc
     misc_feature    4444..5116
                     /label="Bck-Hom "
                     /ApEinfo_revcolor=#ffef86
                     /ApEinfo_fwdcolor=#ffef86
     CDS             2135..3217
                     /label="lacI CDS"
                     /ApEinfo_revcolor=#d59687
                     /ApEinfo_fwdcolor=#d59687
     misc_binding    3497..3519
                     /label="LacO"
                     /ApEinfo_revcolor=#84b0dc
                     /ApEinfo_fwdcolor=#84b0dc
     misc_feature    2011..2030
                     /label="BioBrick prefix"
                     /ApEinfo_revcolor=#ff9ccd
                     /ApEinfo_fwdcolor=#ff9ccd
     misc_feature    378..887
                     /label="Fw-Hom"
                     /ApEinfo_revcolor=#d59687
                     /ApEinfo_fwdcolor=#d59687
     terminator      901..995
                     /label="lambda t0 terminator"
                     /ApEinfo_revcolor=#c7b0e3
                     /ApEinfo_fwdcolor=#c7b0e3
     CDS             5252..6598
                     /label="vanK"
                     /ApEinfo_revcolor=#f8d3a9
                     /ApEinfo_fwdcolor=#f8d3a9
     misc_feature    4424..4443
                     /label="end"
                     /ApEinfo_revcolor=#ff9ccd
                     /ApEinfo_fwdcolor=#ff9ccd
     gene            5020..5265
                     /label=" gene"
                     /ApEinfo_revcolor=#d59687
                     /ApEinfo_fwdcolor=#d59687
     CDS             complement(1011..1805)
                     /label="KanR"
                     /ApEinfo_revcolor=#faac61
                     /ApEinfo_fwdcolor=#faac61
     promoter        3449..3493
                     /label="T5 promoter"
                     /ApEinfo_revcolor=#c7b0e3
                     /ApEinfo_fwdcolor=#c7b0e3
     misc_signal     4087..4106
                     /label="spKDL023"
                     /ApEinfo_revcolor=#b1ff67
                     /ApEinfo_fwdcolor=#b1ff67
     misc_feature    3487..3492
                     /label="-10 Box"
                     /ApEinfo_revcolor=#d6b295
                     /ApEinfo_fwdcolor=#d6b295
     gene            1..1
                     /label=" gene"
                     /ApEinfo_revcolor=#b4abac
                     /ApEinfo_fwdcolor=#b4abac
     primer_bind     complement(2154..2173)
                     /label="LacI-R"
                     /ApEinfo_revcolor=#ffef86
                     /ApEinfo_fwdcolor=#ffef86
     promoter        2057..2134
                     /label="lacIq promoter"
                     /ApEinfo_revcolor=#f58a5e
                     /ApEinfo_fwdcolor=#f58a5e
ORIGIN
        1 atttctattg tagatgattc aatctatagc agtacaaaag cagtctgagc aggctgcttt
       61 tgtttttatg acaaaaatca tatttcaaat aaactcaaag gcattgtcat caatgtaatg
      121 aacttgatag catcaggcat aatctttttt atataaaagt ggctgtaatg tcatcagggc
      181 accaagtttt aattaaactc agaaaaatga ttatcgatgg cgaacttgag ggtggcagcc
      241 gaatcgcaga aattccaacg gcagagcttt taggagtatc acgtcagcct attcgaatgg
      301 cctttcgtct gcttgagcaa gaaggcttgc tgattaaaaa tccaacccgt ggctatgttg
      361 tccgtgagat ttcggatgaa ttggtgcatg atgcccttga ggtgcgaggt gtactcgaag
      421 gcttggcagc aaaaaccata gcagagcagg gacttaccga acaacaaaaa aatattttgc
      481 atgaatgtat tgaagaaact gaaaagctat ttaatggaag aaatgaattt ggtgacgaag
      541 agctggaaaa atatcatcac tataatgtaa tttttcacga tactattatt gagggtgcaa
      601 aaaatattgc tctgatgcag gcgttggcta aaaacaacca attacctttg gcttctgcac
      661 aagcgattac ctacgatcaa aaccgtgcct tatctgaata tcgacgttta cattatgcgc
      721 atctacagca ttgctcaatt tataatgctt tagtgaatcg tcaagctgga cgtgcagaaa
      781 acttaatgcg tgagcatagt agtgttgtcg tactcggaga gactgtacgt cagattttag
      841 cggatgccga gtaaaaaact cctatacatg ggcttaatgt ataggagAAA AACTGAACTT
      901 attctcacca ataaaaaacg cccggcggca accgagcgtt ctgaacaaat ccagatggag
      961 ttctgaggtc attactggat ctatcaacag gagtccaagc gagctcggta ctaaaacaat
     1021 tcatccagta aaatataata ttttattttc tcccaatcag gcttgatccc cagtaagtca
     1081 aaaaatagct cgacatactg ttcttccccg atatcctccc tgatcgaccg gacgcagaag
     1141 gcaatgtcat accacttgtc cgccctgccg cttctcccaa gatcaataaa gccacttact
     1201 ttgccatctt tcacaaagat gttgctgtct cccaggtcgc cgtgggaaaa gacaagttcc
     1261 tcttcgggct tttccgtctt taaaaaatca tacagctcgc gcggatcttt aaatggagtg
     1321 tcttcttccc agttttcgca atccacatcg gccagatcgt tattcagtaa gtaatccaat
     1381 tcggctaagc ggccgtctaa gctattcgta tagggacaat ccgatatgtc gatggagtga
     1441 aagagcctga tgcactccgc atacagctcg atagtctttt cagggctttg ttcatcttca
     1501 tacccttccg agcaaaggac gccatcggcc tcactcatga gcagattgct ccagccatca
     1561 tgccgttcaa agtgcaggac ctttggaaca ggcagctttc cttccagcca tagcatcatg
     1621 tccttttccc gttccacatc ataggtggtc cctttatacc ggctgtccgt catttttaaa
     1681 tataggattt cattttctcc caccagctta tataccttag caggagacat tccttccgta
     1741 tcttttacgc agcggtattc ttcgatcagt tttttcaatt ccggtgatat tctcatttta
     1801 gccatttatt atttccttcc tcttttctac agtatttaaa gataccccaa gaagctaatt
     1861 ataacaagac gaactccaat tcactgttcc ttgcattcta aaaccttaaa tacagaaaac
     1921 agccttttca aagttgtttt caaagttggc gtataacata gtatcgacgg agccgatttt
     1981 gaaaccacaa ttatgataga atttgacgtc gaattcgcgg ccgcttctag aactatagct
     2041 agcatgcatt tacgttgaca ccatcgaatg gtgcaaaacc tttcgcggta tggcatgata
     2101 gcgcccggaa gagagtcaat tcagggtggt gaatgtgaaa ccagtaacgt tatacgatgt
     2161 cgcagagtat gccggtgtct cttatcagac cgtttcccgc gtggtgaacc aggccagcca
     2221 cgtttctgcg aaaacgcggg aaaaagtgga agcggcgatg gcggagctga attacattcc
     2281 caaccgcgtg gcacaacaac tggcgggcaa acagtcgttg ctgattggcg ttgccacctc
     2341 cagtctggcc ctgcacgcgc cgtcgcaaat tgtcgcggcg attaaatctc gcgccgatca
     2401 actgggtgcc agcgtggtgg tgtcgatggt agaacgaagc ggcgtcgaag cctgtaaagc
     2461 ggcggtgcac aatcttctcg cgcaacgcgt cagtgggctg atcattaact atccgctgga
     2521 tgaccaggat gccattgctg tggaagctgc ctgcactaat gttccggcgt tatttcttga
     2581 tgtctctgac cagacaccca tcaacagtat tattttctcc catgaagacg gtacgcgact
     2641 gggcgtggag catctggtcg cattgggtca ccagcaaatc gcgctgttag cgggcccatt
     2701 aagttctgtc tcggcgcgtc tgcgtctggc tggctggcat aaatatctca ctcgcaatca
     2761 aattcagccg atagcggaac gggaaggcga ctggagtgcc atgtccggtt ttcaacaaac
     2821 catgcaaatg ctgaatgagg gcatcgttcc cactgcgatg ctggttgcca acgatcagat
     2881 ggcgctgggc gcaatgcgcg ccattaccga gtccgggctg cgcgttggtg cggatatctc
     2941 ggtagtggga tacgacgata ccgaagacag ctcatgttat atcccgccgt caaccaccat
     3001 caaacaggat tttcgcctgc tggggcaaac cagcgtggac cgcttgctgc aactctctca
     3061 gggccaggcg gtgaagggca atcagctgtt gcccgtctca ctggtgaaaa gaaaaaccac
     3121 cctggcgccc aatacgcaaa ccgcctctcc ccgcgcgttg gccgattcat taatgcagct
     3181 ggcacgacag gtttcccgac tggaaagcgg gcagtgagcg caacgcaatt aatgtgagtt
     3241 agcgcgaatt gatctggttt gacagcttat catcgactgc acggtgcacc aatgcttctg
     3301 gcgtcaggca gccatcggaa gctgtggtat ggctgtgcag gtcgtaaatc actgcataat
     3361 tcgtgtcgct caaggcgcac tcccgttctg gataatgttt tttgcgccga catcataacg
     3421 gttctgGCAA ATATTCTGAA ATGAGCTGtc ataaaaaatt tatttgcttt gtgagcggat
     3481 aacaattata ataTGTGGAA TTGTGAGCGG Ataacaattt cacacaggaa acagaccatg
     3541 gtgagcaagg gcgaggagga taacatggcc atcatcaagg agttcatgcg cttcaaggtt
     3601 cacatggagg gctccgtgaa cggccacgag ttcgagatcg agggcgaggg cgagggccgc
     3661 ccctacgagg gcacccagac cgccaagctg aaggtgacca agggtggccc cctgcccttc
     3721 gcctgggaca tcctgtcccc tcagttcatg tacggctcca aggcctacgt gaagcacccc
     3781 gccgacatcc ccgactactt gaagctgtcc ttccccgagg gcttcaagtg ggagcgcgtg
     3841 atgaacttcg aggacggcgg cgtggtgacc gtgacccagg actcctccct gcaagacggc
     3901 gagttcatct acaaggtgaa gctgcgcggc accaacttcc cctccgacgg ccccgtaatg
     3961 cagaagaaga ctatgggctg ggaggcctcc tccgagcgga tgtaccccga ggacggcgcg
     4021 ctgaagggcg agatcaagca gaggctgaag ctgaaggacg gcggccacta cgacgctgag
     4081 gtcaagacca cctacaaggc caagaagccc gtgcaactgc ccggcgcgta caacgtcaac
     4141 atcaagttgg acatcacctc ccacaacgag gactacacca tcgtggaaca gtacgaacgc
     4201 gccgagggcc gccactccac cggcggcatg gacgagctgt ataagtaagc ctcagggccc
     4261 gatcgatgcc gccgcttaat taattaatcc agaggcatca aataaaacga aaggctcagt
     4321 cgaaagactg ggcctttcgt tttatctgtt gtttgtcggt gaacgctctc ctgagtagga
     4381 caaatccgcc gccctagacc tagtgtcatt ttatttcccc cgtttcagca tcaagaacct
     4441 ttggtgtgac gactccttat cacttattgg atccaattta tgctaatttt tatgcagagt
     4501 caatcctatt ttatttaatt tagtctcatt tggattctgt cttatagggt tgatatacaa
     4561 tgaatatgca ctaatttaag tataaaaata acgaatggtt gattttttga ataaaaagta
     4621 tcgaaattaa gtacttttga ttattgtaat aattggatcc aaaaaataac aactctggat
     4681 catctcctta catgagaact tgacggtgta atgtaacctc atgcgttgtt cgtcaaggct
     4741 tttgccatat ttacgctagg aataacaata cctgtaaata aacatagact gaagctaaat
     4801 cgacttaatt gattcatcat gattcgagta atcctttgaa attcccatgc atcttgctta
     4861 ggttttgcgg tattaaaata atgatttttt aaggaggatc cattcccgtt taaaaagcat
     4921 atatttttta tttattggat ctatatttgt tctaaataaa tatctagacc aaatataatt
     4981 tttatcaagt atataatttt attgttttaa ttttagtatt taaactttat gtacgctgat
     5041 cgcacaaaat tttccaagaa ccaattgatt ttttggatcc attatatcag tatgcaaatt
     5101 gagcaggatg ctccagaaac cgatccaatc atactgtttc tgacataaat aaattccttt
     5161 taggcaatta tggatatgga tatgcataat cacccagcat tcaagctttg taatgtcgtg
     5221 agtatctcct gtccagattg ggagatatat aatgcaaaga gacattttaa gcgaaattaa
     5281 tcagaataat atgagccgtt atcaatggtt tgtgatcgtt gtttgcgtgt gtctcaatat
     5341 tattgatggc tttgatgtga tggtcatggc atttacagct ccatctgttt cagctgagtg
     5401 gtcactttca ggtgcacaaa tcgggcttct acttagtgct ggtttgtttg gcatggctgc
     5461 gggttctatt tttctggcac ctctggcaga caaaattggt cgccgtttac tgattttaat
     5521 ttgtttagct attgcaggca tcagcatgct cgcctgtggt ttggtgcata gccacagtat
     5581 gttggcagca ttacgctttg tgacaggtat tggggtgggg ggtattttag ccagtagcaa
     5641 cgttttggcc agtgaatatg ccaatttacg ctggcgtagt cttgctgtta gtctcatgtc
     5701 aacggggtat gggattggcg caacattagg cggcatattg tcattactat tgattgagca
     5761 tttaggctgg cgttcgatct ttctggcggg tggtgtgacg acagttgtaa tgttattggt
     5821 gagcttatgg ttattaccag aatcactgga ttatttattg gcgaagaaac cgaagcaagc
     5881 actagaaaaa atcaatctga ccgtgcagcg tatcggactt gttcgcttaa atgccttacc
     5941 acagcatgaa aaaaatacac aacagcacag cagtgatatt gccaagcttt ttcaaggcaa
     6001 gcagggattt caaacattat gtttgtggtt tgctttcttt ctggtcatgt tcggttttta
     6061 ttttgtgatg agctggacac caaaaattct gattgcaatg ggcatgtcgc caagtcaggg
     6121 cgtaacgaca ggaatcttaa ttagtattgg tggtgttttt ggtgctgcaa ttattggtct
     6181 tttggcatca cgtattaaaa tctttcatgc cttaagtctc tttttgggat taaccgctgt
     6241 gtgtgtatgg ttgttcgtgg ccgtatcttc gcaagtgagt attgcactca tggtcggttt
     6301 attgcttggt acactcatta atggctgtgt ggcgggttta tattctattt ctcccactat
     6361 ttatgacgca gatatacgta gtcgtggtgt aggttatgcc attggttttg gccgtattgg
     6421 tgcaatttta tcaccaacag tggcaggtat ttttctcgat aaaggcttag ctccgtcaac
     6481 cttgtatgcc tattacggta ttgtttttat tttagcgatt ttcctgattc tgagcttgag
     6541 taaggcattt tatcgccaga aagaaggtct aggaagttct ataaaaacag ttgcttaaat
     6601 caatataata aaacagtaga gtttaaaaa
//
