# Supplementary material for: Development of a genetic toolset for the highly engineerable and metabolically versatile Acinetobacter baylyi ADP1
Source: bioRxiv preprint, doi:10.1101/696302, version 1 (2019-07-09)
Supplement: Supplemental Files [file 696302_file04.zip › ADP1 Supplemental Files/ADP1 Tools Vectors/Chromosomal Integrations/LIbrary integrations at 0980/Promoters/BWB249 del_0980kan-laci-c12h8-mcherry.gb]

LOCUS       del_0980::kan-lacI-C12H 6531 bp ds-DNA     linear       14-MAR-2019
DEFINITION  .
FEATURES             Location/Qualifiers
     terminator      901..995
                     /label="lambda t0 terminator"
                     /ApEinfo_revcolor=#c7b0e3
                     /ApEinfo_fwdcolor=#c7b0e3
     terminator      4201..4287
                     /label="rrnB T1 terminator"
                     /ApEinfo_revcolor=#f58a5e
                     /ApEinfo_fwdcolor=#f58a5e
     misc_feature    2011..2030
                     /label="BioBrick prefix"
                     /ApEinfo_revcolor=#ff9ccd
                     /ApEinfo_fwdcolor=#ff9ccd
     CDS             complement(1011..1805)
                     /label="KanR"
                     /ApEinfo_revcolor=#faac61
                     /ApEinfo_fwdcolor=#faac61
     misc_signal     3989..4008
                     /label="spKDL023"
                     /ApEinfo_revcolor=#b1ff67
                     /ApEinfo_fwdcolor=#b1ff67
     misc_feature    3382..3398
                     /label="C12H8 Promoter"
                     /ApEinfo_revcolor=#84b0dc
                     /ApEinfo_fwdcolor=#84b0dc
     CDS             5154..6500
                     /label="vanK"
                     /ApEinfo_revcolor=#f8d3a9
                     /ApEinfo_fwdcolor=#f8d3a9
     primer_bind     complement(2154..2173)
                     /label="LacI-R"
                     /ApEinfo_revcolor=#ffef86
                     /ApEinfo_fwdcolor=#ffef86
     protein_bind    3403..3419
                     /label="lac operator"
                     /ApEinfo_revcolor=#84b0dc
                     /ApEinfo_fwdcolor=#84b0dc
     misc_feature    4346..5018
                     /label="Bck-Hom "
                     /ApEinfo_revcolor=#ffef86
                     /ApEinfo_fwdcolor=#ffef86
     CDS             3440..4150
                     /label="mCherry"
                     /ApEinfo_revcolor=#d59687
                     /ApEinfo_fwdcolor=#d59687
     promoter        2057..2134
                     /label="lacIq promoter"
                     /ApEinfo_revcolor=#f58a5e
                     /ApEinfo_fwdcolor=#f58a5e
     gene            168..854
                     /label="vanR gene"
                     /ApEinfo_revcolor=#84b0dc
                     /ApEinfo_fwdcolor=#84b0dc
     gene            1..1
                     /label=" gene"
                     /ApEinfo_revcolor=#b4abac
                     /ApEinfo_fwdcolor=#b4abac
     gene            4922..5167
                     /label=" gene"
                     /ApEinfo_revcolor=#d59687
                     /ApEinfo_fwdcolor=#d59687
     misc_binding    3399..3421
                     /label="LacO"
                     /ApEinfo_revcolor=#84b0dc
                     /ApEinfo_fwdcolor=#84b0dc
     misc_feature    378..887
                     /label="Fw-Hom"
                     /ApEinfo_revcolor=#d59687
                     /ApEinfo_fwdcolor=#d59687
     misc_feature    4324..4345
                     /label="reverse primer location"
                     /ApEinfo_revcolor=#75c6a9
                     /ApEinfo_fwdcolor=#75c6a9
     CDS             2135..3217
                     /label="lacI CDS"
                     /ApEinfo_revcolor=#d59687
                     /ApEinfo_fwdcolor=#d59687
ORIGIN
        1 atttctattg tagatgattc aatctatagc agtacaaaag cagtctgagc aggctgcttt
       61 tgtttttatg acaaaaatca tatttcaaat aaactcaaag gcattgtcat caatgtaatg
      121 aacttgatag catcaggcat aatctttttt atataaaagt ggctgtaatg tcatcagggc
      181 accaagtttt aattaaactc agaaaaatga ttatcgatgg cgaacttgag ggtggcagcc
      241 gaatcgcaga aattccaacg gcagagcttt taggagtatc acgtcagcct attcgaatgg
      301 cctttcgtct gcttgagcaa gaaggcttgc tgattaaaaa tccaacccgt ggctatgttg
      361 tccgtgagat ttcggatgaa ttggtgcatg atgcccttga ggtgcgaggt gtactcgaag
      421 gcttggcagc aaaaaccata gcagagcagg gacttaccga acaacaaaaa aatattttgc
      481 atgaatgtat tgaagaaact gaaaagctat ttaatggaag aaatgaattt ggtgacgaag
      541 agctggaaaa atatcatcac tataatgtaa tttttcacga tactattatt gagggtgcaa
      601 aaaatattgc tctgatgcag gcgttggcta aaaacaacca attacctttg gcttctgcac
      661 aagcgattac ctacgatcaa aaccgtgcct tatctgaata tcgacgttta cattatgcgc
      721 atctacagca ttgctcaatt tataatgctt tagtgaatcg tcaagctgga cgtgcagaaa
      781 acttaatgcg tgagcatagt agtgttgtcg tactcggaga gactgtacgt cagattttag
      841 cggatgccga gtaaaaaact cctatacatg ggcttaatgt ataggagAAA AACTGAACTT
      901 attctcacca ataaaaaacg cccggcggca accgagcgtt ctgaacaaat ccagatggag
      961 ttctgaggtc attactggat ctatcaacag gagtccaagc gagctcggta ctaaaacaat
     1021 tcatccagta aaatataata ttttattttc tcccaatcag gcttgatccc cagtaagtca
     1081 aaaaatagct cgacatactg ttcttccccg atatcctccc tgatcgaccg gacgcagaag
     1141 gcaatgtcat accacttgtc cgccctgccg cttctcccaa gatcaataaa gccacttact
     1201 ttgccatctt tcacaaagat gttgctgtct cccaggtcgc cgtgggaaaa gacaagttcc
     1261 tcttcgggct tttccgtctt taaaaaatca tacagctcgc gcggatcttt aaatggagtg
     1321 tcttcttccc agttttcgca atccacatcg gccagatcgt tattcagtaa gtaatccaat
     1381 tcggctaagc ggccgtctaa gctattcgta tagggacaat ccgatatgtc gatggagtga
     1441 aagagcctga tgcactccgc atacagctcg atagtctttt cagggctttg ttcatcttca
     1501 tacccttccg agcaaaggac gccatcggcc tcactcatga gcagattgct ccagccatca
     1561 tgccgttcaa agtgcaggac ctttggaaca ggcagctttc cttccagcca tagcatcatg
     1621 tccttttccc gttccacatc ataggtggtc cctttatacc ggctgtccgt catttttaaa
     1681 tataggattt cattttctcc caccagctta tataccttag caggagacat tccttccgta
     1741 tcttttacgc agcggtattc ttcgatcagt tttttcaatt ccggtgatat tctcatttta
     1801 gccatttatt atttccttcc tcttttctac agtatttaaa gataccccaa gaagctaatt
     1861 ataacaagac gaactccaat tcactgttcc ttgcattcta aaaccttaaa tacagaaaac
     1921 agccttttca aagttgtttt caaagttggc gtataacata gtatcgacgg agccgatttt
     1981 gaaaccacaa ttatgataga atttgacgtc gaattcgcgg ccgcttctag aactatagct
     2041 agcatgcatt tacgttgaca ccatcgaatg gtgcaaaacc tttcgcggta tggcatgata
     2101 gcgcccggaa gagagtcaat tcagggtggt gaatgtgaaa ccagtaacgt tatacgatgt
     2161 cgcagagtat gccggtgtct cttatcagac cgtttcccgc gtggtgaacc aggccagcca
     2221 cgtttctgcg aaaacgcggg aaaaagtgga agcggcgatg gcggagctga attacattcc
     2281 caaccgcgtg gcacaacaac tggcgggcaa acagtcgttg ctgattggcg ttgccacctc
     2341 cagtctggcc ctgcacgcgc cgtcgcaaat tgtcgcggcg attaaatctc gcgccgatca
     2401 actgggtgcc agcgtggtgg tgtcgatggt agaacgaagc ggcgtcgaag cctgtaaagc
     2461 ggcggtgcac aatcttctcg cgcaacgcgt cagtgggctg atcattaact atccgctgga
     2521 tgaccaggat gccattgctg tggaagctgc ctgcactaat gttccggcgt tatttcttga
     2581 tgtctctgac cagacaccca tcaacagtat tattttctcc catgaagacg gtacgcgact
     2641 gggcgtggag catctggtcg cattgggtca ccagcaaatc gcgctgttag cgggcccatt
     2701 aagttctgtc tcggcgcgtc tgcgtctggc tggctggcat aaatatctca ctcgcaatca
     2761 aattcagccg atagcggaac gggaaggcga ctggagtgcc atgtccggtt ttcaacaaac
     2821 catgcaaatg ctgaatgagg gcatcgttcc cactgcgatg ctggttgcca acgatcagat
     2881 ggcgctgggc gcaatgcgcg ccattaccga gtccgggctg cgcgttggtg cggatatctc
     2941 ggtagtggga tacgacgata ccgaagacag ctcatgttat atcccgccgt caaccaccat
     3001 caaacaggat tttcgcctgc tggggcaaac cagcgtggac cgcttgctgc aactctctca
     3061 gggccaggcg gtgaagggca atcagctgtt gcccgtctca ctggtgaaaa gaaaaaccac
     3121 cctggcgccc aatacgcaaa ccgcctctcc ccgcgcgttg gccgattcat taatgcagct
     3181 ggcacgacag gtttcccgac tggaaagcgg gcagtgagcg caacgcaatt aatgtgagtt
     3241 agcgcgaatt gatctggttt gacagcttat catcgactgc acggtgcacc aatgcttctg
     3301 gcgtcaggca gccatcggaa gctgtggtat ggctgtgcag gtcgtaaatc actgcataat
     3361 tcgtgtcgct caaggcgcac tTGGATATAT AATAGGCCgg aattgtgagc ggataacaat
     3421 ttcacacagg aaacagacca tggtgagcaa gggcgaggag gataacatgg ccatcatcaa
     3481 ggagttcatg cgcttcaagg ttcacatgga gggctccgtg aacggccacg agttcgagat
     3541 cgagggcgag ggcgagggcc gcccctacga gggcacccag accgccaagc tgaaggtgac
     3601 caagggtggc cccctgccct tcgcctggga catcctgtcc cctcagttca tgtacggctc
     3661 caaggcctac gtgaagcacc ccgccgacat ccccgactac ttgaagctgt ccttccccga
     3721 gggcttcaag tgggagcgcg tgatgaactt cgaggacggc ggcgtggtga ccgtgaccca
     3781 ggactcctcc ctgcaagacg gcgagttcat ctacaaggtg aagctgcgcg gcaccaactt
     3841 cccctccgac ggccccgtaa tgcagaagaa gactatgggc tgggaggcct cctccgagcg
     3901 gatgtacccc gaggacggcg cgctgaaggg cgagatcaag cagaggctga agctgaagga
     3961 cggcggccac tacgacgctg aggtcaagac cacctacaag gccaagaagc ccgtgcaact
     4021 gcccggcgcg tacaacgtca acatcaagtt ggacatcacc tcccacaacg aggactacac
     4081 catcgtggaa cagtacgaac gcgccgaggg ccgccactcc accggcggca tggacgagct
     4141 gtataagtaa gcctcagggc ccgatcgatg ccgccgctta attaattaat ccagaggcat
     4201 caaataaaac gaaaggctca gtcgaaagac tgggcctttc gttttatctg ttgtttgtcg
     4261 gtgaacgctc tcctgagtag gacaaatccg ccgccctaga cctagtgtca ttttatttcc
     4321 cccgtttcag catcaagaac ctttggtgtg acgactcctt atcacttatt ggatccaatt
     4381 tatgctaatt tttatgcaga gtcaatccta ttttatttaa tttagtctca tttggattct
     4441 gtcttatagg gttgatatac aatgaatatg cactaattta agtataaaaa taacgaatgg
     4501 ttgatttttt gaataaaaag tatcgaaatt aagtactttt gattattgta ataattggat
     4561 ccaaaaaata acaactctgg atcatctcct tacatgagaa cttgacggtg taatgtaacc
     4621 tcatgcgttg ttcgtcaagg cttttgccat atttacgcta ggaataacaa tacctgtaaa
     4681 taaacataga ctgaagctaa atcgacttaa ttgattcatc atgattcgag taatcctttg
     4741 aaattcccat gcatcttgct taggttttgc ggtattaaaa taatgatttt ttaaggagga
     4801 tccattcccg tttaaaaagc atatattttt tatttattgg atctatattt gttctaaata
     4861 aatatctaga ccaaatataa tttttatcaa gtatataatt ttattgtttt aattttagta
     4921 tttaaacttt atgtacgctg atcgcacaaa attttccaag aaccaattga ttttttggat
     4981 ccattatatc agtatgcaaa ttgagcagga tgctccagaa accgatccaa tcatactgtt
     5041 tctgacataa ataaattcct tttaggcaat tatggatatg gatatgcata atcacccagc
     5101 attcaagctt tgtaatgtcg tgagtatctc ctgtccagat tgggagatat ataatgcaaa
     5161 gagacatttt aagcgaaatt aatcagaata atatgagccg ttatcaatgg tttgtgatcg
     5221 ttgtttgcgt gtgtctcaat attattgatg gctttgatgt gatggtcatg gcatttacag
     5281 ctccatctgt ttcagctgag tggtcacttt caggtgcaca aatcgggctt ctacttagtg
     5341 ctggtttgtt tggcatggct gcgggttcta tttttctggc acctctggca gacaaaattg
     5401 gtcgccgttt actgatttta atttgtttag ctattgcagg catcagcatg ctcgcctgtg
     5461 gtttggtgca tagccacagt atgttggcag cattacgctt tgtgacaggt attggggtgg
     5521 ggggtatttt agccagtagc aacgttttgg ccagtgaata tgccaattta cgctggcgta
     5581 gtcttgctgt tagtctcatg tcaacggggt atgggattgg cgcaacatta ggcggcatat
     5641 tgtcattact attgattgag catttaggct ggcgttcgat ctttctggcg ggtggtgtga
     5701 cgacagttgt aatgttattg gtgagcttat ggttattacc agaatcactg gattatttat
     5761 tggcgaagaa accgaagcaa gcactagaaa aaatcaatct gaccgtgcag cgtatcggac
     5821 ttgttcgctt aaatgcctta ccacagcatg aaaaaaatac acaacagcac agcagtgata
     5881 ttgccaagct ttttcaaggc aagcagggat ttcaaacatt atgtttgtgg tttgctttct
     5941 ttctggtcat gttcggtttt tattttgtga tgagctggac accaaaaatt ctgattgcaa
     6001 tgggcatgtc gccaagtcag ggcgtaacga caggaatctt aattagtatt ggtggtgttt
     6061 ttggtgctgc aattattggt cttttggcat cacgtattaa aatctttcat gccttaagtc
     6121 tctttttggg attaaccgct gtgtgtgtat ggttgttcgt ggccgtatct tcgcaagtga
     6181 gtattgcact catggtcggt ttattgcttg gtacactcat taatggctgt gtggcgggtt
     6241 tatattctat ttctcccact atttatgacg cagatatacg tagtcgtggt gtaggttatg
     6301 ccattggttt tggccgtatt ggtgcaattt tatcaccaac agtggcaggt atttttctcg
     6361 ataaaggctt agctccgtca accttgtatg cctattacgg tattgttttt attttagcga
     6421 ttttcctgat tctgagcttg agtaaggcat tttatcgcca gaaagaaggt ctaggaagtt
     6481 ctataaaaac agttgcttaa atcaatataa taaaacagta gagtttaaaa a
//
