# Supplementary material for: Development of a genetic toolset for the highly engineerable and metabolically versatile Acinetobacter baylyi ADP1
Source: bioRxiv preprint, doi:10.1101/696302, version 1 (2019-07-09)
Supplement: Supplemental Files [file 696302_file04.zip › ADP1 Supplemental Files/ADP1 Tools Vectors/Chromosomal Integrations/LIbrary integrations at 0980/Promoters/BWB308 del_0980kan-laci-c4c9-mcherry.gb]

LOCUS       del_0980::kan-lacI-C4C9 6674 bp ds-DNA     linear       14-MAR-2019
DEFINITION  .
FEATURES             Location/Qualifiers
     misc_binding    3542..3564
                     /label="LacO"
                     /ApEinfo_revcolor=#84b0dc
                     /ApEinfo_fwdcolor=#84b0dc
     misc_signal     4132..4151
                     /label="spKDL023"
                     /ApEinfo_revcolor=#b1ff67
                     /ApEinfo_fwdcolor=#b1ff67
     CDS             5297..6643
                     /label="vanK"
                     /ApEinfo_revcolor=#f8d3a9
                     /ApEinfo_fwdcolor=#f8d3a9
     misc_feature    4489..5161
                     /label="Bck-Hom "
                     /ApEinfo_revcolor=#ffef86
                     /ApEinfo_fwdcolor=#ffef86
     gene            168..854
                     /label="vanR gene"
                     /ApEinfo_revcolor=#84b0dc
                     /ApEinfo_fwdcolor=#84b0dc
     protein_bind    3546..3562
                     /label="lac operator"
                     /ApEinfo_revcolor=#84b0dc
                     /ApEinfo_fwdcolor=#84b0dc
     misc_feature    2011..2030
                     /label="BioBrick prefix"
                     /ApEinfo_revcolor=#ff9ccd
                     /ApEinfo_fwdcolor=#ff9ccd
     misc_feature    4467..4488
                     /label="reverse primer location"
                     /ApEinfo_revcolor=#75c6a9
                     /ApEinfo_fwdcolor=#75c6a9
     promoter        3448..3477
                     /label="trc promoter"
                     /ApEinfo_revcolor=#d59687
                     /ApEinfo_fwdcolor=#d59687
     terminator      4344..4430
                     /label="rrnB T1 terminator"
                     /ApEinfo_revcolor=#f58a5e
                     /ApEinfo_fwdcolor=#f58a5e
     primer_bind     complement(2154..2173)
                     /label="LacI-R"
                     /ApEinfo_revcolor=#ffef86
                     /ApEinfo_fwdcolor=#ffef86
     misc_feature    378..887
                     /label="Fw-Hom"
                     /ApEinfo_revcolor=#d59687
                     /ApEinfo_fwdcolor=#d59687
     CDS             3583..4293
                     /label="mCherry"
                     /ApEinfo_revcolor=#d59687
                     /ApEinfo_fwdcolor=#d59687
     CDS             complement(1011..1805)
                     /label="KanR"
                     /ApEinfo_revcolor=#faac61
                     /ApEinfo_fwdcolor=#faac61
     misc_feature    3503..3508
                     /label="-30"
                     /ApEinfo_revcolor=#d59687
                     /ApEinfo_fwdcolor=#d59687
     misc_feature    3531..3536
                     /label="-10"
                     /ApEinfo_revcolor=#c6c9d1
                     /ApEinfo_fwdcolor=#c6c9d1
     CDS             2135..3217
                     /label="lacI CDS"
                     /ApEinfo_revcolor=#d59687
                     /ApEinfo_fwdcolor=#d59687
     misc_feature    3448..3453
                     /label="-35 Box"
                     /ApEinfo_revcolor=#9eafd2
                     /ApEinfo_fwdcolor=#9eafd2
     gene            5065..5310
                     /label=" gene"
                     /ApEinfo_revcolor=#d59687
                     /ApEinfo_fwdcolor=#d59687
     promoter        2057..2134
                     /label="lacIq promoter"
                     /ApEinfo_revcolor=#f58a5e
                     /ApEinfo_fwdcolor=#f58a5e
     gene            1..1
                     /label=" gene"
                     /ApEinfo_revcolor=#b4abac
                     /ApEinfo_fwdcolor=#b4abac
     terminator      901..995
                     /label="lambda t0 terminator"
                     /ApEinfo_revcolor=#c7b0e3
                     /ApEinfo_fwdcolor=#c7b0e3
     misc_feature    3471..3476
                     /label="-10 Box"
                     /ApEinfo_revcolor=#d6b295
                     /ApEinfo_fwdcolor=#d6b295
     misc_feature    3481..3541
                     /label="C4C9 Promoter"
                     /ApEinfo_revcolor=#c7b0e3
                     /ApEinfo_fwdcolor=#c7b0e3
ORIGIN
        1 atttctattg tagatgattc aatctatagc agtacaaaag cagtctgagc aggctgcttt
       61 tgtttttatg acaaaaatca tatttcaaat aaactcaaag gcattgtcat caatgtaatg
      121 aacttgatag catcaggcat aatctttttt atataaaagt ggctgtaatg tcatcagggc
      181 accaagtttt aattaaactc agaaaaatga ttatcgatgg cgaacttgag ggtggcagcc
      241 gaatcgcaga aattccaacg gcagagcttt taggagtatc acgtcagcct attcgaatgg
      301 cctttcgtct gcttgagcaa gaaggcttgc tgattaaaaa tccaacccgt ggctatgttg
      361 tccgtgagat ttcggatgaa ttggtgcatg atgcccttga ggtgcgaggt gtactcgaag
      421 gcttggcagc aaaaaccata gcagagcagg gacttaccga acaacaaaaa aatattttgc
      481 atgaatgtat tgaagaaact gaaaagctat ttaatggaag aaatgaattt ggtgacgaag
      541 agctggaaaa atatcatcac tataatgtaa tttttcacga tactattatt gagggtgcaa
      601 aaaatattgc tctgatgcag gcgttggcta aaaacaacca attacctttg gcttctgcac
      661 aagcgattac ctacgatcaa aaccgtgcct tatctgaata tcgacgttta cattatgcgc
      721 atctacagca ttgctcaatt tataatgctt tagtgaatcg tcaagctgga cgtgcagaaa
      781 acttaatgcg tgagcatagt agtgttgtcg tactcggaga gactgtacgt cagattttag
      841 cggatgccga gtaaaaaact cctatacatg ggcttaatgt ataggagAAA AACTGAACTT
      901 attctcacca ataaaaaacg cccggcggca accgagcgtt ctgaacaaat ccagatggag
      961 ttctgaggtc attactggat ctatcaacag gagtccaagc gagctcggta ctaaaacaat
     1021 tcatccagta aaatataata ttttattttc tcccaatcag gcttgatccc cagtaagtca
     1081 aaaaatagct cgacatactg ttcttccccg atatcctccc tgatcgaccg gacgcagaag
     1141 gcaatgtcat accacttgtc cgccctgccg cttctcccaa gatcaataaa gccacttact
     1201 ttgccatctt tcacaaagat gttgctgtct cccaggtcgc cgtgggaaaa gacaagttcc
     1261 tcttcgggct tttccgtctt taaaaaatca tacagctcgc gcggatcttt aaatggagtg
     1321 tcttcttccc agttttcgca atccacatcg gccagatcgt tattcagtaa gtaatccaat
     1381 tcggctaagc ggccgtctaa gctattcgta tagggacaat ccgatatgtc gatggagtga
     1441 aagagcctga tgcactccgc atacagctcg atagtctttt cagggctttg ttcatcttca
     1501 tacccttccg agcaaaggac gccatcggcc tcactcatga gcagattgct ccagccatca
     1561 tgccgttcaa agtgcaggac ctttggaaca ggcagctttc cttccagcca tagcatcatg
     1621 tccttttccc gttccacatc ataggtggtc cctttatacc ggctgtccgt catttttaaa
     1681 tataggattt cattttctcc caccagctta tataccttag caggagacat tccttccgta
     1741 tcttttacgc agcggtattc ttcgatcagt tttttcaatt ccggtgatat tctcatttta
     1801 gccatttatt atttccttcc tcttttctac agtatttaaa gataccccaa gaagctaatt
     1861 ataacaagac gaactccaat tcactgttcc ttgcattcta aaaccttaaa tacagaaaac
     1921 agccttttca aagttgtttt caaagttggc gtataacata gtatcgacgg agccgatttt
     1981 gaaaccacaa ttatgataga atttgacgtc gaattcgcgg ccgcttctag aactatagct
     2041 agcatgcatt tacgttgaca ccatcgaatg gtgcaaaacc tttcgcggta tggcatgata
     2101 gcgcccggaa gagagtcaat tcagggtggt gaatgtgaaa ccagtaacgt tatacgatgt
     2161 cgcagagtat gccggtgtct cttatcagac cgtttcccgc gtggtgaacc aggccagcca
     2221 cgtttctgcg aaaacgcggg aaaaagtgga agcggcgatg gcggagctga attacattcc
     2281 caaccgcgtg gcacaacaac tggcgggcaa acagtcgttg ctgattggcg ttgccacctc
     2341 cagtctggcc ctgcacgcgc cgtcgcaaat tgtcgcggcg attaaatctc gcgccgatca
     2401 actgggtgcc agcgtggtgg tgtcgatggt agaacgaagc ggcgtcgaag cctgtaaagc
     2461 ggcggtgcac aatcttctcg cgcaacgcgt cagtgggctg atcattaact atccgctgga
     2521 tgaccaggat gccattgctg tggaagctgc ctgcactaat gttccggcgt tatttcttga
     2581 tgtctctgac cagacaccca tcaacagtat tattttctcc catgaagacg gtacgcgact
     2641 gggcgtggag catctggtcg cattgggtca ccagcaaatc gcgctgttag cgggcccatt
     2701 aagttctgtc tcggcgcgtc tgcgtctggc tggctggcat aaatatctca ctcgcaatca
     2761 aattcagccg atagcggaac gggaaggcga ctggagtgcc atgtccggtt ttcaacaaac
     2821 catgcaaatg ctgaatgagg gcatcgttcc cactgcgatg ctggttgcca acgatcagat
     2881 ggcgctgggc gcaatgcgcg ccattaccga gtccgggctg cgcgttggtg cggatatctc
     2941 ggtagtggga tacgacgata ccgaagacag ctcatgttat atcccgccgt caaccaccat
     3001 caaacaggat tttcgcctgc tggggcaaac cagcgtggac cgcttgctgc aactctctca
     3061 gggccaggcg gtgaagggca atcagctgtt gcccgtctca ctggtgaaaa gaaaaaccac
     3121 cctggcgccc aatacgcaaa ccgcctctcc ccgcgcgttg gccgattcat taatgcagct
     3181 ggcacgacag gtttcccgac tggaaagcgg gcagtgagcg caacgcaatt aatgtgagtt
     3241 agcgcgattg atctggtttg acagcttatc atcgactgca cggtgcacca atgcttctgg
     3301 cgtcaggcag ccatcggaag ctgtggtatg gctgtgcagg tcgtaaatca ctgcataatt
     3361 cgtgtcgctc aaggcgcact cccgttctgg ataatgtttt ttgcgccgac atcataacgg
     3421 ttctggcaaa tattctgaaa tgagctgttg acaattaatc atccggctcg tataatgtgt
     3481 GGAATTGTGA GCGGATAACA ATTTCACACA GGAAACAGAC CAGGGTAAGC TATAATGAGC
     3541 Aggaattgtg agcggataac aatttcacac aggaaacaga ccatggtgag caagggcgag
     3601 gaggataaca tggccatcat caaggagttc atgcgcttca aggttcacat ggagggctcc
     3661 gtgaacggcc acgagttcga gatcgagggc gagggcgagg gccgccccta cgagggcacc
     3721 cagaccgcca agctgaaggt gaccaagggt ggccccctgc ccttcgcctg ggacatcctg
     3781 tcccctcagt tcatgtacgg ctccaaggcc tacgtgaagc accccgccga catccccgac
     3841 tacttgaagc tgtccttccc cgagggcttc aagtgggagc gcgtgatgaa cttcgaggac
     3901 ggcggcgtgg tgaccgtgac ccaggactcc tccctgcaag acggcgagtt catctacaag
     3961 gtgaagctgc gcggcaccaa cttcccctcc gacggccccg taatgcagaa gaagactatg
     4021 ggctgggagg cctcctccga gcggatgtac cccgaggacg gcgcgctgaa gggcgagatc
     4081 aagcagaggc tgaagctgaa ggacggcggc cactacgacg ctgaggtcaa gaccacctac
     4141 aaggccaaga agcccgtgca actgcccggc gcgtacaacg tcaacatcaa gttggacatc
     4201 acctcccaca acgaggacta caccatcgtg gaacagtacg aacgcgccga gggccgccac
     4261 tccaccggcg gcatggacga gctgtataag taagcctcag ggcccgatcg atgccgccgc
     4321 ttaattaatt aatccagagg catcaaataa aacgaaaggc tcagtcgaaa gactgggcct
     4381 ttcgttttat ctgttgtttg tcggtgaacg ctctcctgag taggacaaat ccgccgccct
     4441 agacctagtg tcattttatt tcccccgttt cagcatcaag aacctttggt gtgacgactc
     4501 cttatcactt attggatcca atttatgcta atttttatgc agagtcaatc ctattttatt
     4561 taatttagtc tcatttggat tctgtcttat agggttgata tacaatgaat atgcactaat
     4621 ttaagtataa aaataacgaa tggttgattt tttgaataaa aagtatcgaa attaagtact
     4681 tttgattatt gtaataattg gatccaaaaa ataacaactc tggatcatct ccttacatga
     4741 gaacttgacg gtgtaatgta acctcatgcg ttgttcgtca aggcttttgc catatttacg
     4801 ctaggaataa caatacctgt aaataaacat agactgaagc taaatcgact taattgattc
     4861 atcatgattc gagtaatcct ttgaaattcc catgcatctt gcttaggttt tgcggtatta
     4921 aaataatgat tttttaagga ggatccattc ccgtttaaaa agcatatatt ttttatttat
     4981 tggatctata tttgttctaa ataaatatct agaccaaata taatttttat caagtatata
     5041 attttattgt tttaatttta gtatttaaac tttatgtacg ctgatcgcac aaaattttcc
     5101 aagaaccaat tgattttttg gatccattat atcagtatgc aaattgagca ggatgctcca
     5161 gaaaccgatc caatcatact gtttctgaca taaataaatt ccttttaggc aattatggat
     5221 atggatatgc ataatcaccc agcattcaag ctttgtaatg tcgtgagtat ctcctgtcca
     5281 gattgggaga tatataatgc aaagagacat tttaagcgaa attaatcaga ataatatgag
     5341 ccgttatcaa tggtttgtga tcgttgtttg cgtgtgtctc aatattattg atggctttga
     5401 tgtgatggtc atggcattta cagctccatc tgtttcagct gagtggtcac tttcaggtgc
     5461 acaaatcggg cttctactta gtgctggttt gtttggcatg gctgcgggtt ctatttttct
     5521 ggcacctctg gcagacaaaa ttggtcgccg tttactgatt ttaatttgtt tagctattgc
     5581 aggcatcagc atgctcgcct gtggtttggt gcatagccac agtatgttgg cagcattacg
     5641 ctttgtgaca ggtattgggg tggggggtat tttagccagt agcaacgttt tggccagtga
     5701 atatgccaat ttacgctggc gtagtcttgc tgttagtctc atgtcaacgg ggtatgggat
     5761 tggcgcaaca ttaggcggca tattgtcatt actattgatt gagcatttag gctggcgttc
     5821 gatctttctg gcgggtggtg tgacgacagt tgtaatgtta ttggtgagct tatggttatt
     5881 accagaatca ctggattatt tattggcgaa gaaaccgaag caagcactag aaaaaatcaa
     5941 tctgaccgtg cagcgtatcg gacttgttcg cttaaatgcc ttaccacagc atgaaaaaaa
     6001 tacacaacag cacagcagtg atattgccaa gctttttcaa ggcaagcagg gatttcaaac
     6061 attatgtttg tggtttgctt tctttctggt catgttcggt ttttattttg tgatgagctg
     6121 gacaccaaaa attctgattg caatgggcat gtcgccaagt cagggcgtaa cgacaggaat
     6181 cttaattagt attggtggtg tttttggtgc tgcaattatt ggtcttttgg catcacgtat
     6241 taaaatcttt catgccttaa gtctcttttt gggattaacc gctgtgtgtg tatggttgtt
     6301 cgtggccgta tcttcgcaag tgagtattgc actcatggtc ggtttattgc ttggtacact
     6361 cattaatggc tgtgtggcgg gtttatattc tatttctccc actatttatg acgcagatat
     6421 acgtagtcgt ggtgtaggtt atgccattgg ttttggccgt attggtgcaa ttttatcacc
     6481 aacagtggca ggtatttttc tcgataaagg cttagctccg tcaaccttgt atgcctatta
     6541 cggtattgtt tttattttag cgattttcct gattctgagc ttgagtaagg cattttatcg
     6601 ccagaaagaa ggtctaggaa gttctataaa aacagttgct taaatcaata taataaaaca
     6661 gtagagttta aaaa
//
