# Supplementary material for: Development of a genetic toolset for the highly engineerable and metabolically versatile Acinetobacter baylyi ADP1
Source: bioRxiv preprint, doi:10.1101/696302, version 1 (2019-07-09)
Supplement: Supplemental Files [file 696302_file04.zip › ADP1 Supplemental Files/ADP1 Tools Vectors/Chromosomal Integrations/LIbrary integrations at 0980/Promoters/BWB246 del_0980kan-laci-h1g12-mcherry.gb]

LOCUS       del_0980::kan-lacI-H1G1 6615 bp ds-DNA     linear       14-MAR-2019
DEFINITION  .
FEATURES             Location/Qualifiers
     misc_feature    4408..4429
                     /label="reverse primer location"
                     /ApEinfo_revcolor=#75c6a9
                     /ApEinfo_fwdcolor=#75c6a9
     protein_bind    3487..3503
                     /label="lac operator"
                     /ApEinfo_revcolor=#84b0dc
                     /ApEinfo_fwdcolor=#84b0dc
     CDS             complement(1011..1805)
                     /label="KanR"
                     /ApEinfo_revcolor=#faac61
                     /ApEinfo_fwdcolor=#faac61
     promoter        2057..2134
                     /label="lacIq promoter"
                     /ApEinfo_revcolor=#f58a5e
                     /ApEinfo_fwdcolor=#f58a5e
     misc_feature    3449..3454
                     /label="-35"
                     /ApEinfo_revcolor=#c6c9d1
                     /ApEinfo_fwdcolor=#c6c9d1
     misc_feature    378..887
                     /label="Fw-Hom"
                     /ApEinfo_revcolor=#d59687
                     /ApEinfo_fwdcolor=#d59687
     misc_feature    4430..5102
                     /label="Bck-Hom "
                     /ApEinfo_revcolor=#ffef86
                     /ApEinfo_fwdcolor=#ffef86
     misc_signal     4073..4092
                     /label="spKDL023"
                     /ApEinfo_revcolor=#b1ff67
                     /ApEinfo_fwdcolor=#b1ff67
     primer_bind     complement(2154..2173)
                     /label="LacI-R"
                     /ApEinfo_revcolor=#ffef86
                     /ApEinfo_fwdcolor=#ffef86
     CDS             2135..3217
                     /label="lacI CDS"
                     /ApEinfo_revcolor=#d59687
                     /ApEinfo_fwdcolor=#d59687
     CDS             3524..4234
                     /label="mCherry"
                     /ApEinfo_revcolor=#d59687
                     /ApEinfo_fwdcolor=#d59687
     gene            168..854
                     /label="vanR gene"
                     /ApEinfo_revcolor=#84b0dc
                     /ApEinfo_fwdcolor=#84b0dc
     misc_feature    3444..3482
                     /label="H1G12 Promoter"
                     /ApEinfo_revcolor=#ffef86
                     /ApEinfo_fwdcolor=#ffef86
     terminator      4285..4371
                     /label="rrnB T1 terminator"
                     /ApEinfo_revcolor=#f58a5e
                     /ApEinfo_fwdcolor=#f58a5e
     misc_binding    3483..3505
                     /label="LacO"
                     /ApEinfo_revcolor=#84b0dc
                     /ApEinfo_fwdcolor=#84b0dc
     gene            5006..5251
                     /label=" gene"
                     /ApEinfo_revcolor=#d59687
                     /ApEinfo_fwdcolor=#d59687
     CDS             5238..6584
                     /label="vanK"
                     /ApEinfo_revcolor=#f8d3a9
                     /ApEinfo_fwdcolor=#f8d3a9
     misc_feature    3472..3477
                     /label="-10"
                     /ApEinfo_revcolor=#c6c9d1
                     /ApEinfo_fwdcolor=#c6c9d1
     gene            1..1
                     /label=" gene"
                     /ApEinfo_revcolor=#b4abac
                     /ApEinfo_fwdcolor=#b4abac
     misc_feature    2011..2030
                     /label="BioBrick prefix"
                     /ApEinfo_revcolor=#ff9ccd
                     /ApEinfo_fwdcolor=#ff9ccd
     terminator      901..995
                     /label="lambda t0 terminator"
                     /ApEinfo_revcolor=#c7b0e3
                     /ApEinfo_fwdcolor=#c7b0e3
ORIGIN
        1 atttctattg tagatgattc aatctatagc agtacaaaag cagtctgagc aggctgcttt
       61 tgtttttatg acaaaaatca tatttcaaat aaactcaaag gcattgtcat caatgtaatg
      121 aacttgatag catcaggcat aatctttttt atataaaagt ggctgtaatg tcatcagggc
      181 accaagtttt aattaaactc agaaaaatga ttatcgatgg cgaacttgag ggtggcagcc
      241 gaatcgcaga aattccaacg gcagagcttt taggagtatc acgtcagcct attcgaatgg
      301 cctttcgtct gcttgagcaa gaaggcttgc tgattaaaaa tccaacccgt ggctatgttg
      361 tccgtgagat ttcggatgaa ttggtgcatg atgcccttga ggtgcgaggt gtactcgaag
      421 gcttggcagc aaaaaccata gcagagcagg gacttaccga acaacaaaaa aatattttgc
      481 atgaatgtat tgaagaaact gaaaagctat ttaatggaag aaatgaattt ggtgacgaag
      541 agctggaaaa atatcatcac tataatgtaa tttttcacga tactattatt gagggtgcaa
      601 aaaatattgc tctgatgcag gcgttggcta aaaacaacca attacctttg gcttctgcac
      661 aagcgattac ctacgatcaa aaccgtgcct tatctgaata tcgacgttta cattatgcgc
      721 atctacagca ttgctcaatt tataatgctt tagtgaatcg tcaagctgga cgtgcagaaa
      781 acttaatgcg tgagcatagt agtgttgtcg tactcggaga gactgtacgt cagattttag
      841 cggatgccga gtaaaaaact cctatacatg ggcttaatgt ataggagAAA AACTGAACTT
      901 attctcacca ataaaaaacg cccggcggca accgagcgtt ctgaacaaat ccagatggag
      961 ttctgaggtc attactggat ctatcaacag gagtccaagc gagctcggta ctaaaacaat
     1021 tcatccagta aaatataata ttttattttc tcccaatcag gcttgatccc cagtaagtca
     1081 aaaaatagct cgacatactg ttcttccccg atatcctccc tgatcgaccg gacgcagaag
     1141 gcaatgtcat accacttgtc cgccctgccg cttctcccaa gatcaataaa gccacttact
     1201 ttgccatctt tcacaaagat gttgctgtct cccaggtcgc cgtgggaaaa gacaagttcc
     1261 tcttcgggct tttccgtctt taaaaaatca tacagctcgc gcggatcttt aaatggagtg
     1321 tcttcttccc agttttcgca atccacatcg gccagatcgt tattcagtaa gtaatccaat
     1381 tcggctaagc ggccgtctaa gctattcgta tagggacaat ccgatatgtc gatggagtga
     1441 aagagcctga tgcactccgc atacagctcg atagtctttt cagggctttg ttcatcttca
     1501 tacccttccg agcaaaggac gccatcggcc tcactcatga gcagattgct ccagccatca
     1561 tgccgttcaa agtgcaggac ctttggaaca ggcagctttc cttccagcca tagcatcatg
     1621 tccttttccc gttccacatc ataggtggtc cctttatacc ggctgtccgt catttttaaa
     1681 tataggattt cattttctcc caccagctta tataccttag caggagacat tccttccgta
     1741 tcttttacgc agcggtattc ttcgatcagt tttttcaatt ccggtgatat tctcatttta
     1801 gccatttatt atttccttcc tcttttctac agtatttaaa gataccccaa gaagctaatt
     1861 ataacaagac gaactccaat tcactgttcc ttgcattcta aaaccttaaa tacagaaaac
     1921 agccttttca aagttgtttt caaagttggc gtataacata gtatcgacgg agccgatttt
     1981 gaaaccacaa ttatgataga atttgacgtc gaattcgcgg ccgcttctag aactatagct
     2041 agcatgcatt tacgttgaca ccatcgaatg gtgcaaaacc tttcgcggta tggcatgata
     2101 gcgcccggaa gagagtcaat tcagggtggt gaatgtgaaa ccagtaacgt tatacgatgt
     2161 cgcagagtat gccggtgtct cttatcagac cgtttcccgc gtggtgaacc aggccagcca
     2221 cgtttctgcg aaaacgcggg aaaaagtgga agcggcgatg gcggagctga attacattcc
     2281 caaccgcgtg gcacaacaac tggcgggcaa acagtcgttg ctgattggcg ttgccacctc
     2341 cagtctggcc ctgcacgcgc cgtcgcaaat tgtcgcggcg attaaatctc gcgccgatca
     2401 actgggtgcc agcgtggtgg tgtcgatggt agaacgaagc ggcgtcgaag cctgtaaagc
     2461 ggcggtgcac aatcttctcg cgcaacgcgt cagtgggctg atcattaact atccgctgga
     2521 tgaccaggat gccattgctg tggaagctgc ctgcactaat gttccggcgt tatttcttga
     2581 tgtctctgac cagacaccca tcaacagtat tattttctcc catgaagacg gtacgcgact
     2641 gggcgtggag catctggtcg cattgggtca ccagcaaatc gcgctgttag cgggcccatt
     2701 aagttctgtc tcggcgcgtc tgcgtctggc tggctggcat aaatatctca ctcgcaatca
     2761 aattcagccg atagcggaac gggaaggcga ctggagtgcc atgtccggtt ttcaacaaac
     2821 catgcaaatg ctgaatgagg gcatcgttcc cactgcgatg ctggttgcca acgatcagat
     2881 ggcgctgggc gcaatgcgcg ccattaccga gtccgggctg cgcgttggtg cggatatctc
     2941 ggtagtggga tacgacgata ccgaagacag ctcatgttat atcccgccgt caaccaccat
     3001 caaacaggat tttcgcctgc tggggcaaac cagcgtggac cgcttgctgc aactctctca
     3061 gggccaggcg gtgaagggca atcagctgtt gcccgtctca ctggtgaaaa gaaaaaccac
     3121 cctggcgccc aatacgcaaa ccgcctctcc ccgcgcgttg gccgattcat taatgcagct
     3181 ggcacgacag gtttcccgac tggaaagcgg gcagtgagcg caacgcaatt aatgtgagtt
     3241 agcgcgaatt gatctggttt gacagcttat catcgactgc acggtgcacc aatgcttctg
     3301 gcgtcaggca gccatcggaa gctgtggtat ggctgtgcag gtcgtaaatc actgcataat
     3361 tcgtgtcgct caaggcgcac tcccgttctg gataatgttt tttgcgccga catcataacg
     3421 gttctggcaa atattctgaa atgCATTTTT GACACTAATA TTACTTTAAT GTATAATGGA
     3481 CGggaattgt gagcggataa caatttcaca caggaaacag accatggtga gcaagggcga
     3541 ggaggataac atggccatca tcaaggagtt catgcgcttc aaggttcaca tggagggctc
     3601 cgtgaacggc cacgagttcg agatcgaggg cgagggcgag ggccgcccct acgagggcac
     3661 ccagaccgcc aagctgaagg tgaccaaggg tggccccctg cccttcgcct gggacatcct
     3721 gtcccctcag ttcatgtacg gctccaaggc ctacgtgaag caccccgccg acatccccga
     3781 ctacttgaag ctgtccttcc ccgagggctt caagtgggag cgcgtgatga acttcgagga
     3841 cggcggcgtg gtgaccgtga cccaggactc ctccctgcaa gacggcgagt tcatctacaa
     3901 ggtgaagctg cgcggcacca acttcccctc cgacggcccc gtaatgcaga agaagactat
     3961 gggctgggag gcctcctccg agcggatgta ccccgaggac ggcgcgctga agggcgagat
     4021 caagcagagg ctgaagctga aggacggcgg ccactacgac gctgaggtca agaccaccta
     4081 caaggccaag aagcccgtgc aactgcccgg cgcgtacaac gtcaacatca agttggacat
     4141 cacctcccac aacgaggact acaccatcgt ggaacagtac gaacgcgccg agggccgcca
     4201 ctccaccggc ggcatggacg agctgtataa gtaagcctca gggcccgatc gatgccgccg
     4261 cttaattaat taatccagag gcatcaaata aaacgaaagg ctcagtcgaa agactgggcc
     4321 tttcgtttta tctgttgttt gtcggtgaac gctctcctga gtaggacaaa tccgccgccc
     4381 tagacctagt gtcattttat ttcccccgtt tcagcatcaa gaacctttgg tgtgacgact
     4441 ccttatcact tattggatcc aatttatgct aatttttatg cagagtcaat cctattttat
     4501 ttaatttagt ctcatttgga ttctgtctta tagggttgat atacaatgaa tatgcactaa
     4561 tttaagtata aaaataacga atggttgatt ttttgaataa aaagtatcga aattaagtac
     4621 ttttgattat tgtaataatt ggatccaaaa aataacaact ctggatcatc tccttacatg
     4681 agaacttgac ggtgtaatgt aacctcatgc gttgttcgtc aaggcttttg ccatatttac
     4741 gctaggaata acaatacctg taaataaaca tagactgaag ctaaatcgac ttaattgatt
     4801 catcatgatt cgagtaatcc tttgaaattc ccatgcatct tgcttaggtt ttgcggtatt
     4861 aaaataatga ttttttaagg aggatccatt cccgtttaaa aagcatatat tttttattta
     4921 ttggatctat atttgttcta aataaatatc tagaccaaat ataattttta tcaagtatat
     4981 aattttattg ttttaatttt agtatttaaa ctttatgtac gctgatcgca caaaattttc
     5041 caagaaccaa ttgatttttt ggatccatta tatcagtatg caaattgagc aggatgctcc
     5101 agaaaccgat ccaatcatac tgtttctgac ataaataaat tccttttagg caattatgga
     5161 tatggatatg cataatcacc cagcattcaa gctttgtaat gtcgtgagta tctcctgtcc
     5221 agattgggag atatataatg caaagagaca ttttaagcga aattaatcag aataatatga
     5281 gccgttatca atggtttgtg atcgttgttt gcgtgtgtct caatattatt gatggctttg
     5341 atgtgatggt catggcattt acagctccat ctgtttcagc tgagtggtca ctttcaggtg
     5401 cacaaatcgg gcttctactt agtgctggtt tgtttggcat ggctgcgggt tctatttttc
     5461 tggcacctct ggcagacaaa attggtcgcc gtttactgat tttaatttgt ttagctattg
     5521 caggcatcag catgctcgcc tgtggtttgg tgcatagcca cagtatgttg gcagcattac
     5581 gctttgtgac aggtattggg gtggggggta ttttagccag tagcaacgtt ttggccagtg
     5641 aatatgccaa tttacgctgg cgtagtcttg ctgttagtct catgtcaacg gggtatggga
     5701 ttggcgcaac attaggcggc atattgtcat tactattgat tgagcattta ggctggcgtt
     5761 cgatctttct ggcgggtggt gtgacgacag ttgtaatgtt attggtgagc ttatggttat
     5821 taccagaatc actggattat ttattggcga agaaaccgaa gcaagcacta gaaaaaatca
     5881 atctgaccgt gcagcgtatc ggacttgttc gcttaaatgc cttaccacag catgaaaaaa
     5941 atacacaaca gcacagcagt gatattgcca agctttttca aggcaagcag ggatttcaaa
     6001 cattatgttt gtggtttgct ttctttctgg tcatgttcgg tttttatttt gtgatgagct
     6061 ggacaccaaa aattctgatt gcaatgggca tgtcgccaag tcagggcgta acgacaggaa
     6121 tcttaattag tattggtggt gtttttggtg ctgcaattat tggtcttttg gcatcacgta
     6181 ttaaaatctt tcatgcctta agtctctttt tgggattaac cgctgtgtgt gtatggttgt
     6241 tcgtggccgt atcttcgcaa gtgagtattg cactcatggt cggtttattg cttggtacac
     6301 tcattaatgg ctgtgtggcg ggtttatatt ctatttctcc cactatttat gacgcagata
     6361 tacgtagtcg tggtgtaggt tatgccattg gttttggccg tattggtgca attttatcac
     6421 caacagtggc aggtattttt ctcgataaag gcttagctcc gtcaaccttg tatgcctatt
     6481 acggtattgt ttttatttta gcgattttcc tgattctgag cttgagtaag gcattttatc
     6541 gccagaaaga aggtctagga agttctataa aaacagttgc ttaaatcaat ataataaaac
     6601 agtagagttt aaaaa
//
