# Supplementary material for: Development of a genetic toolset for the highly engineerable and metabolically versatile Acinetobacter baylyi ADP1
Source: bioRxiv preprint, doi:10.1101/696302, version 1 (2019-07-09)
Supplement: Supplemental Files [file 696302_file04.zip › ADP1 Supplemental Files/ADP1 Tools Vectors/Chromosomal Integrations/LIbrary integrations at 0980/BCDs/BWB327 del_0980kan-laci-trc-bcd14-mcherry.gb]

LOCUS       del_0980::kan-lacI-Trc- 6686 bp ds-DNA     linear       14-MAR-2019
DEFINITION  .
FEATURES             Location/Qualifiers
     gene            168..854
                     /label="vanR gene"
                     /ApEinfo_revcolor=#84b0dc
                     /ApEinfo_fwdcolor=#84b0dc
     misc_feature    4501..5173
                     /label="Bck-Hom "
                     /ApEinfo_revcolor=#ffef86
                     /ApEinfo_fwdcolor=#ffef86
     misc_feature    3580..3588
                     /label="BCD14 SD2"
                     /ApEinfo_revcolor=#b4abac
                     /ApEinfo_fwdcolor=#b4abac
     misc_feature    3487..3487
                     /label="TSS"
                     /ApEinfo_revcolor=#d59687
                     /ApEinfo_fwdcolor=#d59687
     CDS             5309..6655
                     /label="vanK"
                     /ApEinfo_revcolor=#f8d3a9
                     /ApEinfo_fwdcolor=#f8d3a9
     misc_feature    3472..3477
                     /label="-10 Box"
                     /ApEinfo_revcolor=#d6b295
                     /ApEinfo_fwdcolor=#d6b295
     protein_bind    3486..3502
                     /label="lac operator"
                     /ApEinfo_revcolor=#84b0dc
                     /ApEinfo_fwdcolor=#84b0dc
     misc_feature    4479..4500
                     /label="reverse primer location"
                     /ApEinfo_revcolor=#75c6a9
                     /ApEinfo_fwdcolor=#75c6a9
     misc_feature    3449..3454
                     /label="-35 Box"
                     /ApEinfo_revcolor=#9eafd2
                     /ApEinfo_fwdcolor=#9eafd2
     terminator      901..995
                     /label="lambda t0 terminator"
                     /ApEinfo_revcolor=#c7b0e3
                     /ApEinfo_fwdcolor=#c7b0e3
     misc_feature    378..887
                     /label="Fw-Hom"
                     /ApEinfo_revcolor=#d59687
                     /ApEinfo_fwdcolor=#d59687
     promoter        3449..3478
                     /label="trc promoter"
                     /ApEinfo_revcolor=#d59687
                     /ApEinfo_fwdcolor=#d59687
     terminator      4356..4442
                     /label="rrnB T1 terminator"
                     /ApEinfo_revcolor=#f58a5e
                     /ApEinfo_fwdcolor=#f58a5e
     gene            5077..5322
                     /label=" gene"
                     /ApEinfo_revcolor=#d59687
                     /ApEinfo_fwdcolor=#d59687
     misc_binding    3482..3504
                     /label="LacO"
                     /ApEinfo_revcolor=#84b0dc
                     /ApEinfo_fwdcolor=#84b0dc
     misc_signal     4144..4163
                     /label="spKDL023"
                     /ApEinfo_revcolor=#b1ff67
                     /ApEinfo_fwdcolor=#b1ff67
     misc_feature    3510..3575
                     /label="BCDt'"
                     /ApEinfo_revcolor=#b1ff67
                     /ApEinfo_fwdcolor=#b1ff67
     primer_bind     complement(2154..2173)
                     /label="LacI-R"
                     /ApEinfo_revcolor=#ffef86
                     /ApEinfo_fwdcolor=#ffef86
     misc_feature    3529..3536
                     /label="SD1"
                     /ApEinfo_revcolor=#f8d3a9
                     /ApEinfo_fwdcolor=#f8d3a9
     misc_feature    3510..3594
                     /label="BCD14"
                     /ApEinfo_revcolor=#84b0dc
                     /ApEinfo_fwdcolor=#84b0dc
     CDS             complement(1011..1805)
                     /label="KanR"
                     /ApEinfo_revcolor=#faac61
                     /ApEinfo_fwdcolor=#faac61
     CDS             3595..4305
                     /label="mCherry"
                     /ApEinfo_revcolor=#d59687
                     /ApEinfo_fwdcolor=#d59687
     promoter        2057..2134
                     /label="lacIq promoter"
                     /ApEinfo_revcolor=#f58a5e
                     /ApEinfo_fwdcolor=#f58a5e
     misc_feature    3542..3544
                     /label="Start codon internal"
                     /ApEinfo_revcolor=#75c6a9
                     /ApEinfo_fwdcolor=#75c6a9
     gene            1..1
                     /label=" gene"
                     /ApEinfo_revcolor=#b4abac
                     /ApEinfo_fwdcolor=#b4abac
     CDS             2135..3217
                     /label="lacI CDS"
                     /ApEinfo_revcolor=#d59687
                     /ApEinfo_fwdcolor=#d59687
     misc_feature    3505..3509
                     /label="Space before BCD"
                     /ApEinfo_revcolor=#faac61
                     /ApEinfo_fwdcolor=#faac61
     misc_feature    2011..2030
                     /label="BioBrick prefix"
                     /ApEinfo_revcolor=#ff9ccd
                     /ApEinfo_fwdcolor=#ff9ccd
ORIGIN
        1 atttctattg tagatgattc aatctatagc agtacaaaag cagtctgagc aggctgcttt
       61 tgtttttatg acaaaaatca tatttcaaat aaactcaaag gcattgtcat caatgtaatg
      121 aacttgatag catcaggcat aatctttttt atataaaagt ggctgtaatg tcatcagggc
      181 accaagtttt aattaaactc agaaaaatga ttatcgatgg cgaacttgag ggtggcagcc
      241 gaatcgcaga aattccaacg gcagagcttt taggagtatc acgtcagcct attcgaatgg
      301 cctttcgtct gcttgagcaa gaaggcttgc tgattaaaaa tccaacccgt ggctatgttg
      361 tccgtgagat ttcggatgaa ttggtgcatg atgcccttga ggtgcgaggt gtactcgaag
      421 gcttggcagc aaaaaccata gcagagcagg gacttaccga acaacaaaaa aatattttgc
      481 atgaatgtat tgaagaaact gaaaagctat ttaatggaag aaatgaattt ggtgacgaag
      541 agctggaaaa atatcatcac tataatgtaa tttttcacga tactattatt gagggtgcaa
      601 aaaatattgc tctgatgcag gcgttggcta aaaacaacca attacctttg gcttctgcac
      661 aagcgattac ctacgatcaa aaccgtgcct tatctgaata tcgacgttta cattatgcgc
      721 atctacagca ttgctcaatt tataatgctt tagtgaatcg tcaagctgga cgtgcagaaa
      781 acttaatgcg tgagcatagt agtgttgtcg tactcggaga gactgtacgt cagattttag
      841 cggatgccga gtaaaaaact cctatacatg ggcttaatgt ataggagAAA AACTGAACTT
      901 attctcacca ataaaaaacg cccggcggca accgagcgtt ctgaacaaat ccagatggag
      961 ttctgaggtc attactggat ctatcaacag gagtccaagc gagctcggta ctaaaacaat
     1021 tcatccagta aaatataata ttttattttc tcccaatcag gcttgatccc cagtaagtca
     1081 aaaaatagct cgacatactg ttcttccccg atatcctccc tgatcgaccg gacgcagaag
     1141 gcaatgtcat accacttgtc cgccctgccg cttctcccaa gatcaataaa gccacttact
     1201 ttgccatctt tcacaaagat gttgctgtct cccaggtcgc cgtgggaaaa gacaagttcc
     1261 tcttcgggct tttccgtctt taaaaaatca tacagctcgc gcggatcttt aaatggagtg
     1321 tcttcttccc agttttcgca atccacatcg gccagatcgt tattcagtaa gtaatccaat
     1381 tcggctaagc ggccgtctaa gctattcgta tagggacaat ccgatatgtc gatggagtga
     1441 aagagcctga tgcactccgc atacagctcg atagtctttt cagggctttg ttcatcttca
     1501 tacccttccg agcaaaggac gccatcggcc tcactcatga gcagattgct ccagccatca
     1561 tgccgttcaa agtgcaggac ctttggaaca ggcagctttc cttccagcca tagcatcatg
     1621 tccttttccc gttccacatc ataggtggtc cctttatacc ggctgtccgt catttttaaa
     1681 tataggattt cattttctcc caccagctta tataccttag caggagacat tccttccgta
     1741 tcttttacgc agcggtattc ttcgatcagt tttttcaatt ccggtgatat tctcatttta
     1801 gccatttatt atttccttcc tcttttctac agtatttaaa gataccccaa gaagctaatt
     1861 ataacaagac gaactccaat tcactgttcc ttgcattcta aaaccttaaa tacagaaaac
     1921 agccttttca aagttgtttt caaagttggc gtataacata gtatcgacgg agccgatttt
     1981 gaaaccacaa ttatgataga atttgacgtc gaattcgcgg ccgcttctag aactatagct
     2041 agcatgcatt tacgttgaca ccatcgaatg gtgcaaaacc tttcgcggta tggcatgata
     2101 gcgcccggaa gagagtcaat tcagggtggt gaatgtgaaa ccagtaacgt tatacgatgt
     2161 cgcagagtat gccggtgtct cttatcagac cgtttcccgc gtggtgaacc aggccagcca
     2221 cgtttctgcg aaaacgcggg aaaaagtgga agcggcgatg gcggagctga attacattcc
     2281 caaccgcgtg gcacaacaac tggcgggcaa acagtcgttg ctgattggcg ttgccacctc
     2341 cagtctggcc ctgcacgcgc cgtcgcaaat tgtcgcggcg attaaatctc gcgccgatca
     2401 actgggtgcc agcgtggtgg tgtcgatggt agaacgaagc ggcgtcgaag cctgtaaagc
     2461 ggcggtgcac aatcttctcg cgcaacgcgt cagtgggctg atcattaact atccgctgga
     2521 tgaccaggat gccattgctg tggaagctgc ctgcactaat gttccggcgt tatttcttga
     2581 tgtctctgac cagacaccca tcaacagtat tattttctcc catgaagacg gtacgcgact
     2641 gggcgtggag catctggtcg cattgggtca ccagcaaatc gcgctgttag cgggcccatt
     2701 aagttctgtc tcggcgcgtc tgcgtctggc tggctggcat aaatatctca ctcgcaatca
     2761 aattcagccg atagcggaac gggaaggcga ctggagtgcc atgtccggtt ttcaacaaac
     2821 catgcaaatg ctgaatgagg gcatcgttcc cactgcgatg ctggttgcca acgatcagat
     2881 ggcgctgggc gcaatgcgcg ccattaccga gtccgggctg cgcgttggtg cggatatctc
     2941 ggtagtggga tacgacgata ccgaagacag ctcatgttat atcccgccgt caaccaccat
     3001 caaacaggat tttcgcctgc tggggcaaac cagcgtggac cgcttgctgc aactctctca
     3061 gggccaggcg gtgaagggca atcagctgtt gcccgtctca ctggtgaaaa gaaaaaccac
     3121 cctggcgccc aatacgcaaa ccgcctctcc ccgcgcgttg gccgattcat taatgcagct
     3181 ggcacgacag gtttcccgac tggaaagcgg gcagtgagcg caacgcaatt aatgtgagtt
     3241 agcgcgaatt gatctggttt gacagcttat catcgactgc acggtgcacc aatgcttctg
     3301 gcgtcaggca gccatcggaa gctgtggtat ggctgtgcag gtcgtaaatc actgcataat
     3361 tcgtgtcgct caaggcgcac tcccgttctg gataatgttt tttgcgccga catcataacg
     3421 gttctggcaa atattctgaa atgagctgtt gacaattaat catccggctc gtataatgtg
     3481 tggaattgtg agcggataac aatttcacaG GGCCCAAGTT CACTTAAAAA GGAGATCAAC
     3541 AATGAAAGCA ATTTTCGTAC TGAAACATCT TAATCATGCG GTGGAGGGTT TCTAatggtg
     3601 agcaagggcg aggaggataa catggccatc atcaaggagt tcatgcgctt caaggttcac
     3661 atggagggct ccgtgaacgg ccacgagttc gagatcgagg gcgagggcga gggccgcccc
     3721 tacgagggca cccagaccgc caagctgaag gtgaccaagg gtggccccct gcccttcgcc
     3781 tgggacatcc tgtcccctca gttcatgtac ggctccaagg cctacgtgaa gcaccccgcc
     3841 gacatccccg actacttgaa gctgtccttc cccgagggct tcaagtggga gcgcgtgatg
     3901 aacttcgagg acggcggcgt ggtgaccgtg acccaggact cctccctgca agacggcgag
     3961 ttcatctaca aggtgaagct gcgcggcacc aacttcccct ccgacggccc cgtaatgcag
     4021 aagaagacta tgggctggga ggcctcctcc gagcggatgt accccgagga cggcgcgctg
     4081 aagggcgaga tcaagcagag gctgaagctg aaggacggcg gccactacga cgctgaggtc
     4141 aagaccacct acaaggccaa gaagcccgtg caactgcccg gcgcgtacaa cgtcaacatc
     4201 aagttggaca tcacctccca caacgaggac tacaccatcg tggaacagta cgaacgcgcc
     4261 gagggccgcc actccaccgg cggcatggac gagctgtata agtaagcctc agggcccgat
     4321 cgatgccgcc gcttaattaa ttaatccaga ggcatcaaat aaaacgaaag gctcagtcga
     4381 aagactgggc ctttcgtttt atctgttgtt tgtcggtgaa cgctctcctg agtaggacaa
     4441 atccgccgcc ctagacctag tgtcatttta tttcccccgt ttcagcatca agaacctttg
     4501 gtgtgacgac tccttatcac ttattggatc caatttatgc taatttttat gcagagtcaa
     4561 tcctatttta tttaatttag tctcatttgg attctgtctt atagggttga tatacaatga
     4621 atatgcacta atttaagtat aaaaataacg aatggttgat tttttgaata aaaagtatcg
     4681 aaattaagta cttttgatta ttgtaataat tggatccaaa aaataacaac tctggatcat
     4741 ctccttacat gagaacttga cggtgtaatg taacctcatg cgttgttcgt caaggctttt
     4801 gccatattta cgctaggaat aacaatacct gtaaataaac atagactgaa gctaaatcga
     4861 cttaattgat tcatcatgat tcgagtaatc ctttgaaatt cccatgcatc ttgcttaggt
     4921 tttgcggtat taaaataatg attttttaag gaggatccat tcccgtttaa aaagcatata
     4981 ttttttattt attggatcta tatttgttct aaataaatat ctagaccaaa tataattttt
     5041 atcaagtata taattttatt gttttaattt tagtatttaa actttatgta cgctgatcgc
     5101 acaaaatttt ccaagaacca attgattttt tggatccatt atatcagtat gcaaattgag
     5161 caggatgctc cagaaaccga tccaatcata ctgtttctga cataaataaa ttccttttag
     5221 gcaattatgg atatggatat gcataatcac ccagcattca agctttgtaa tgtcgtgagt
     5281 atctcctgtc cagattggga gatatataat gcaaagagac attttaagcg aaattaatca
     5341 gaataatatg agccgttatc aatggtttgt gatcgttgtt tgcgtgtgtc tcaatattat
     5401 tgatggcttt gatgtgatgg tcatggcatt tacagctcca tctgtttcag ctgagtggtc
     5461 actttcaggt gcacaaatcg ggcttctact tagtgctggt ttgtttggca tggctgcggg
     5521 ttctattttt ctggcacctc tggcagacaa aattggtcgc cgtttactga ttttaatttg
     5581 tttagctatt gcaggcatca gcatgctcgc ctgtggtttg gtgcatagcc acagtatgtt
     5641 ggcagcatta cgctttgtga caggtattgg ggtggggggt attttagcca gtagcaacgt
     5701 tttggccagt gaatatgcca atttacgctg gcgtagtctt gctgttagtc tcatgtcaac
     5761 ggggtatggg attggcgcaa cattaggcgg catattgtca ttactattga ttgagcattt
     5821 aggctggcgt tcgatctttc tggcgggtgg tgtgacgaca gttgtaatgt tattggtgag
     5881 cttatggtta ttaccagaat cactggatta tttattggcg aagaaaccga agcaagcact
     5941 agaaaaaatc aatctgaccg tgcagcgtat cggacttgtt cgcttaaatg ccttaccaca
     6001 gcatgaaaaa aatacacaac agcacagcag tgatattgcc aagctttttc aaggcaagca
     6061 gggatttcaa acattatgtt tgtggtttgc tttctttctg gtcatgttcg gtttttattt
     6121 tgtgatgagc tggacaccaa aaattctgat tgcaatgggc atgtcgccaa gtcagggcgt
     6181 aacgacagga atcttaatta gtattggtgg tgtttttggt gctgcaatta ttggtctttt
     6241 ggcatcacgt attaaaatct ttcatgcctt aagtctcttt ttgggattaa ccgctgtgtg
     6301 tgtatggttg ttcgtggccg tatcttcgca agtgagtatt gcactcatgg tcggtttatt
     6361 gcttggtaca ctcattaatg gctgtgtggc gggtttatat tctatttctc ccactattta
     6421 tgacgcagat atacgtagtc gtggtgtagg ttatgccatt ggttttggcc gtattggtgc
     6481 aattttatca ccaacagtgg caggtatttt tctcgataaa ggcttagctc cgtcaacctt
     6541 gtatgcctat tacggtattg tttttatttt agcgattttc ctgattctga gcttgagtaa
     6601 ggcattttat cgccagaaag aaggtctagg aagttctata aaaacagttg cttaaatcaa
     6661 tataataaaa cagtagagtt taaaaa
//
