# Supplementary material for: Development of a genetic toolset for the highly engineerable and metabolically versatile Acinetobacter baylyi ADP1
Source: bioRxiv preprint, doi:10.1101/696302, version 1 (2019-07-09)
Supplement: Supplemental Files [file 696302_file04.zip › ADP1 Supplemental Files/ADP1 Tools Vectors/Chromosomal Integrations/LIbrary integrations at 0980/BCDs/BWB328 del_0980kan-laci-trc-bcd20-mcherry.gb]

LOCUS       del_0980::kan-lacI-Trc- 6686 bp ds-DNA     linear       14-MAR-2019
DEFINITION  .
FEATURES             Location/Qualifiers
     misc_feature    3487..3487
                     /label="TSS"
                     /ApEinfo_revcolor=#d59687
                     /ApEinfo_fwdcolor=#d59687
     misc_feature    3510..3575
                     /label="BCDt'"
                     /ApEinfo_revcolor=#b1ff67
                     /ApEinfo_fwdcolor=#b1ff67
     promoter        3449..3478
                     /label="trc promoter"
                     /ApEinfo_revcolor=#d59687
                     /ApEinfo_fwdcolor=#d59687
     misc_feature    4479..4500
                     /label="reverse primer location"
                     /ApEinfo_revcolor=#75c6a9
                     /ApEinfo_fwdcolor=#75c6a9
     gene            168..854
                     /label="vanR gene"
                     /ApEinfo_revcolor=#84b0dc
                     /ApEinfo_fwdcolor=#84b0dc
     gene            5077..5322
                     /label=" gene"
                     /ApEinfo_revcolor=#d59687
                     /ApEinfo_fwdcolor=#d59687
     CDS             complement(1011..1805)
                     /label="KanR"
                     /ApEinfo_revcolor=#faac61
                     /ApEinfo_fwdcolor=#faac61
     CDS             5309..6655
                     /label="vanK"
                     /ApEinfo_revcolor=#f8d3a9
                     /ApEinfo_fwdcolor=#f8d3a9
     CDS             2135..3217
                     /label="lacI CDS"
                     /ApEinfo_revcolor=#d59687
                     /ApEinfo_fwdcolor=#d59687
     primer_bind     complement(2154..2173)
                     /label="LacI-R"
                     /ApEinfo_revcolor=#ffef86
                     /ApEinfo_fwdcolor=#ffef86
     misc_feature    2011..2030
                     /label="BioBrick prefix"
                     /ApEinfo_revcolor=#ff9ccd
                     /ApEinfo_fwdcolor=#ff9ccd
     terminator      4356..4442
                     /label="rrnB T1 terminator"
                     /ApEinfo_revcolor=#f58a5e
                     /ApEinfo_fwdcolor=#f58a5e
     misc_feature    3449..3454
                     /label="-35 Box"
                     /ApEinfo_revcolor=#9eafd2
                     /ApEinfo_fwdcolor=#9eafd2
     misc_feature    3542..3544
                     /label="Start codon internal"
                     /ApEinfo_revcolor=#75c6a9
                     /ApEinfo_fwdcolor=#75c6a9
     misc_feature    3510..3594
                     /label="BCD20"
                     /ApEinfo_revcolor=#84b0dc
                     /ApEinfo_fwdcolor=#84b0dc
     promoter        2057..2134
                     /label="lacIq promoter"
                     /ApEinfo_revcolor=#f58a5e
                     /ApEinfo_fwdcolor=#f58a5e
     misc_feature    3505..3509
                     /label="Space before BCD"
                     /ApEinfo_revcolor=#faac61
                     /ApEinfo_fwdcolor=#faac61
     terminator      901..995
                     /label="lambda t0 terminator"
                     /ApEinfo_revcolor=#c7b0e3
                     /ApEinfo_fwdcolor=#c7b0e3
     gene            1..1
                     /label=" gene"
                     /ApEinfo_revcolor=#b4abac
                     /ApEinfo_fwdcolor=#b4abac
     misc_feature    4501..5173
                     /label="Bck-Hom "
                     /ApEinfo_revcolor=#ffef86
                     /ApEinfo_fwdcolor=#ffef86
     protein_bind    3486..3502
                     /label="lac operator"
                     /ApEinfo_revcolor=#84b0dc
                     /ApEinfo_fwdcolor=#84b0dc
     misc_signal     4144..4163
                     /label="spKDL023"
                     /ApEinfo_revcolor=#b1ff67
                     /ApEinfo_fwdcolor=#b1ff67
     misc_binding    3482..3504
                     /label="LacO"
                     /ApEinfo_revcolor=#84b0dc
                     /ApEinfo_fwdcolor=#84b0dc
     CDS             3595..4305
                     /label="mCherry"
                     /ApEinfo_revcolor=#d59687
                     /ApEinfo_fwdcolor=#d59687
     misc_feature    378..887
                     /label="Fw-Hom"
                     /ApEinfo_revcolor=#d59687
                     /ApEinfo_fwdcolor=#d59687
     misc_feature    3472..3477
                     /label="-10 Box"
                     /ApEinfo_revcolor=#d6b295
                     /ApEinfo_fwdcolor=#d6b295
     misc_feature    3529..3536
                     /label="SD1"
                     /ApEinfo_revcolor=#f8d3a9
                     /ApEinfo_fwdcolor=#f8d3a9
     misc_feature    3580..3588
                     /label="BCD20 SD2"
                     /ApEinfo_revcolor=#85dae9
                     /ApEinfo_fwdcolor=#85dae9
ORIGIN
        1 atttctattg tagatgattc aatctatagc agtacaaaag cagtctgagc aggctgcttt
       61 tgtttttatg acaaaaatca tatttcaaat aaactcaaag gcattgtcat caatgtaatg
      121 aacttgatag catcaggcat aatctttttt atataaaagt ggctgtaatg tcatcagggc
      181 accaagtttt aattaaactc agaaaaatga ttatcgatgg cgaacttgag ggtggcagcc
      241 gaatcgcaga aattccaacg gcagagcttt taggagtatc acgtcagcct attcgaatgg
      301 cctttcgtct gcttgagcaa gaaggcttgc tgattaaaaa tccaacccgt ggctatgttg
      361 tccgtgagat ttcggatgaa ttggtgcatg atgcccttga ggtgcgaggt gtactcgaag
      421 gcttggcagc aaaaaccata gcagagcagg gacttaccga acaacaaaaa aatattttgc
      481 atgaatgtat tgaagaaact gaaaagctat ttaatggaag aaatgaattt ggtgacgaag
      541 agctggaaaa atatcatcac tataatgtaa tttttcacga tactattatt gagggtgcaa
      601 aaaatattgc tctgatgcag gcgttggcta aaaacaacca attacctttg gcttctgcac
      661 aagcgattac ctacgatcaa aaccgtgcct tatctgaata tcgacgttta cattatgcgc
      721 atctacagca ttgctcaatt tataatgctt tagtgaatcg tcaagctgga cgtgcagaaa
      781 acttaatgcg tgagcatagt agtgttgtcg tactcggaga gactgtacgt cagattttag
      841 cggatgccga gtaaaaaact cctatacatg ggcttaatgt ataggagAAA AACTGAACTT
      901 attctcacca ataaaaaacg cccggcggca accgagcgtt ctgaacaaat ccagatggag
      961 ttctgaggtc attactggat ctatcaacag gagtccaagc gagctcggta ctaaaacaat
     1021 tcatccagta aaatataata ttttattttc tcccaatcag gcttgatccc cagtaagtca
     1081 aaaaatagct cgacatactg ttcttccccg atatcctccc tgatcgaccg gacgcagaag
     1141 gcaatgtcat accacttgtc cgccctgccg cttctcccaa gatcaataaa gccacttact
     1201 ttgccatctt tcacaaagat gttgctgtct cccaggtcgc cgtgggaaaa gacaagttcc
     1261 tcttcgggct tttccgtctt taaaaaatca tacagctcgc gcggatcttt aaatggagtg
     1321 tcttcttccc agttttcgca atccacatcg gccagatcgt tattcagtaa gtaatccaat
     1381 tcggctaagc ggccgtctaa gctattcgta tagggacaat ccgatatgtc gatggagtga
     1441 aagagcctga tgcactccgc atacagctcg atagtctttt cagggctttg ttcatcttca
     1501 tacccttccg agcaaaggac gccatcggcc tcactcatga gcagattgct ccagccatca
     1561 tgccgttcaa agtgcaggac ctttggaaca ggcagctttc cttccagcca tagcatcatg
     1621 tccttttccc gttccacatc ataggtggtc cctttatacc ggctgtccgt catttttaaa
     1681 tataggattt cattttctcc caccagctta tataccttag caggagacat tccttccgta
     1741 tcttttacgc agcggtattc ttcgatcagt tttttcaatt ccggtgatat tctcatttta
     1801 gccatttatt atttccttcc tcttttctac agtatttaaa gataccccaa gaagctaatt
     1861 ataacaagac gaactccaat tcactgttcc ttgcattcta aaaccttaaa tacagaaaac
     1921 agccttttca aagttgtttt caaagttggc gtataacata gtatcgacgg agccgatttt
     1981 gaaaccacaa ttatgataga atttgacgtc gaattcgcgg ccgcttctag aactatagct
     2041 agcatgcatt tacgttgaca ccatcgaatg gtgcaaaacc tttcgcggta tggcatgata
     2101 gcgcccggaa gagagtcaat tcagggtggt gaatgtgaaa ccagtaacgt tatacgatgt
     2161 cgcagagtat gccggtgtct cttatcagac cgtttcccgc gtggtgaacc aggccagcca
     2221 cgtttctgcg aaaacgcggg aaaaagtgga agcggcgatg gcggagctga attacattcc
     2281 caaccgcgtg gcacaacaac tggcgggcaa acagtcgttg ctgattggcg ttgccacctc
     2341 cagtctggcc ctgcacgcgc cgtcgcaaat tgtcgcggcg attaaatctc gcgccgatca
     2401 actgggtgcc agcgtggtgg tgtcgatggt agaacgaagc ggcgtcgaag cctgtaaagc
     2461 ggcggtgcac aatcttctcg cgcaacgcgt cagtgggctg atcattaact atccgctgga
     2521 tgaccaggat gccattgctg tggaagctgc ctgcactaat gttccggcgt tatttcttga
     2581 tgtctctgac cagacaccca tcaacagtat tattttctcc catgaagacg gtacgcgact
     2641 gggcgtggag catctggtcg cattgggtca ccagcaaatc gcgctgttag cgggcccatt
     2701 aagttctgtc tcggcgcgtc tgcgtctggc tggctggcat aaatatctca ctcgcaatca
     2761 aattcagccg atagcggaac gggaaggcga ctggagtgcc atgtccggtt ttcaacaaac
     2821 catgcaaatg ctgaatgagg gcatcgttcc cactgcgatg ctggttgcca acgatcagat
     2881 ggcgctgggc gcaatgcgcg ccattaccga gtccgggctg cgcgttggtg cggatatctc
     2941 ggtagtggga tacgacgata ccgaagacag ctcatgttat atcccgccgt caaccaccat
     3001 caaacaggat tttcgcctgc tggggcaaac cagcgtggac cgcttgctgc aactctctca
     3061 gggccaggcg gtgaagggca atcagctgtt gcccgtctca ctggtgaaaa gaaaaaccac
     3121 cctggcgccc aatacgcaaa ccgcctctcc ccgcgcgttg gccgattcat taatgcagct
     3181 ggcacgacag gtttcccgac tggaaagcgg gcagtgagcg caacgcaatt aatgtgagtt
     3241 agcgcgaatt gatctggttt gacagcttat catcgactgc acggtgcacc aatgcttctg
     3301 gcgtcaggca gccatcggaa gctgtggtat ggctgtgcag gtcgtaaatc actgcataat
     3361 tcgtgtcgct caaggcgcac tcccgttctg gataatgttt tttgcgccga catcataacg
     3421 gttctggcaa atattctgaa atgagctgtt gacaattaat catccggctc gtataatgtg
     3481 tggaattgtg agcggataac aatttcacaG GGCCCAAGTT CACTTAAAAA GGAGATCAAC
     3541 AATGAAAGCA ATTTTCGTAC TGAAACATCT TAATCATGCT GAGGAAAGTT TCTAatggtg
     3601 agcaagggcg aggaggataa catggccatc atcaaggagt tcatgcgctt caaggttcac
     3661 atggagggct ccgtgaacgg ccacgagttc gagatcgagg gcgagggcga gggccgcccc
     3721 tacgagggca cccagaccgc caagctgaag gtgaccaagg gtggccccct gcccttcgcc
     3781 tgggacatcc tgtcccctca gttcatgtac ggctccaagg cctacgtgaa gcaccccgcc
     3841 gacatccccg actacttgaa gctgtccttc cccgagggct tcaagtggga gcgcgtgatg
     3901 aacttcgagg acggcggcgt ggtgaccgtg acccaggact cctccctgca agacggcgag
     3961 ttcatctaca aggtgaagct gcgcggcacc aacttcccct ccgacggccc cgtaatgcag
     4021 aagaagacta tgggctggga ggcctcctcc gagcggatgt accccgagga cggcgcgctg
     4081 aagggcgaga tcaagcagag gctgaagctg aaggacggcg gccactacga cgctgaggtc
     4141 aagaccacct acaaggccaa gaagcccgtg caactgcccg gcgcgtacaa cgtcaacatc
     4201 aagttggaca tcacctccca caacgaggac tacaccatcg tggaacagta cgaacgcgcc
     4261 gagggccgcc actccaccgg cggcatggac gagctgtata agtaagcctc agggcccgat
     4321 cgatgccgcc gcttaattaa ttaatccaga ggcatcaaat aaaacgaaag gctcagtcga
     4381 aagactgggc ctttcgtttt atctgttgtt tgtcggtgaa cgctctcctg agtaggacaa
     4441 atccgccgcc ctagacctag tgtcatttta tttcccccgt ttcagcatca agaacctttg
     4501 gtgtgacgac tccttatcac ttattggatc caatttatgc taatttttat gcagagtcaa
     4561 tcctatttta tttaatttag tctcatttgg attctgtctt atagggttga tatacaatga
     4621 atatgcacta atttaagtat aaaaataacg aatggttgat tttttgaata aaaagtatcg
     4681 aaattaagta cttttgatta ttgtaataat tggatccaaa aaataacaac tctggatcat
     4741 ctccttacat gagaacttga cggtgtaatg taacctcatg cgttgttcgt caaggctttt
     4801 gccatattta cgctaggaat aacaatacct gtaaataaac atagactgaa gctaaatcga
     4861 cttaattgat tcatcatgat tcgagtaatc ctttgaaatt cccatgcatc ttgcttaggt
     4921 tttgcggtat taaaataatg attttttaag gaggatccat tcccgtttaa aaagcatata
     4981 ttttttattt attggatcta tatttgttct aaataaatat ctagaccaaa tataattttt
     5041 atcaagtata taattttatt gttttaattt tagtatttaa actttatgta cgctgatcgc
     5101 acaaaatttt ccaagaacca attgattttt tggatccatt atatcagtat gcaaattgag
     5161 caggatgctc cagaaaccga tccaatcata ctgtttctga cataaataaa ttccttttag
     5221 gcaattatgg atatggatat gcataatcac ccagcattca agctttgtaa tgtcgtgagt
     5281 atctcctgtc cagattggga gatatataat gcaaagagac attttaagcg aaattaatca
     5341 gaataatatg agccgttatc aatggtttgt gatcgttgtt tgcgtgtgtc tcaatattat
     5401 tgatggcttt gatgtgatgg tcatggcatt tacagctcca tctgtttcag ctgagtggtc
     5461 actttcaggt gcacaaatcg ggcttctact tagtgctggt ttgtttggca tggctgcggg
     5521 ttctattttt ctggcacctc tggcagacaa aattggtcgc cgtttactga ttttaatttg
     5581 tttagctatt gcaggcatca gcatgctcgc ctgtggtttg gtgcatagcc acagtatgtt
     5641 ggcagcatta cgctttgtga caggtattgg ggtggggggt attttagcca gtagcaacgt
     5701 tttggccagt gaatatgcca atttacgctg gcgtagtctt gctgttagtc tcatgtcaac
     5761 ggggtatggg attggcgcaa cattaggcgg catattgtca ttactattga ttgagcattt
     5821 aggctggcgt tcgatctttc tggcgggtgg tgtgacgaca gttgtaatgt tattggtgag
     5881 cttatggtta ttaccagaat cactggatta tttattggcg aagaaaccga agcaagcact
     5941 agaaaaaatc aatctgaccg tgcagcgtat cggacttgtt cgcttaaatg ccttaccaca
     6001 gcatgaaaaa aatacacaac agcacagcag tgatattgcc aagctttttc aaggcaagca
     6061 gggatttcaa acattatgtt tgtggtttgc tttctttctg gtcatgttcg gtttttattt
     6121 tgtgatgagc tggacaccaa aaattctgat tgcaatgggc atgtcgccaa gtcagggcgt
     6181 aacgacagga atcttaatta gtattggtgg tgtttttggt gctgcaatta ttggtctttt
     6241 ggcatcacgt attaaaatct ttcatgcctt aagtctcttt ttgggattaa ccgctgtgtg
     6301 tgtatggttg ttcgtggccg tatcttcgca agtgagtatt gcactcatgg tcggtttatt
     6361 gcttggtaca ctcattaatg gctgtgtggc gggtttatat tctatttctc ccactattta
     6421 tgacgcagat atacgtagtc gtggtgtagg ttatgccatt ggttttggcc gtattggtgc
     6481 aattttatca ccaacagtgg caggtatttt tctcgataaa ggcttagctc cgtcaacctt
     6541 gtatgcctat tacggtattg tttttatttt agcgattttc ctgattctga gcttgagtaa
     6601 ggcattttat cgccagaaag aaggtctagg aagttctata aaaacagttg cttaaatcaa
     6661 tataataaaa cagtagagtt taaaaa
//
