# Supplementary material for: Development of a genetic toolset for the highly engineerable and metabolically versatile Acinetobacter baylyi ADP1
Source: bioRxiv preprint, doi:10.1101/696302, version 1 (2019-07-09)
Supplement: Supplemental Files [file 696302_file04.zip › ADP1 Supplemental Files/ADP1 Tools Vectors/Chromosomal Integrations/LIbrary integrations at 0980/BCDs/BWB326 del_0980kan-laci-trc-bcd9-mcherry.gb]

LOCUS       del_0980::kan-lacI-Trc- 6686 bp ds-DNA     linear       14-MAR-2019
DEFINITION  .
FEATURES             Location/Qualifiers
     misc_feature    3529..3536
                     /label="SD1"
                     /ApEinfo_revcolor=#f8d3a9
                     /ApEinfo_fwdcolor=#f8d3a9
     misc_feature    3487..3487
                     /label="TSS"
                     /ApEinfo_revcolor=#d59687
                     /ApEinfo_fwdcolor=#d59687
     terminator      4356..4442
                     /label="rrnB T1 terminator"
                     /ApEinfo_revcolor=#f58a5e
                     /ApEinfo_fwdcolor=#f58a5e
     misc_binding    3482..3504
                     /label="LacO"
                     /ApEinfo_revcolor=#84b0dc
                     /ApEinfo_fwdcolor=#84b0dc
     misc_feature    3510..3575
                     /label="BCDt'"
                     /ApEinfo_revcolor=#b1ff67
                     /ApEinfo_fwdcolor=#b1ff67
     promoter        3449..3478
                     /label="trc promoter"
                     /ApEinfo_revcolor=#d59687
                     /ApEinfo_fwdcolor=#d59687
     misc_feature    2011..2030
                     /label="BioBrick prefix"
                     /ApEinfo_revcolor=#ff9ccd
                     /ApEinfo_fwdcolor=#ff9ccd
     protein_bind    3486..3502
                     /label="lac operator"
                     /ApEinfo_revcolor=#84b0dc
                     /ApEinfo_fwdcolor=#84b0dc
     CDS             2135..3217
                     /label="lacI CDS"
                     /ApEinfo_revcolor=#d59687
                     /ApEinfo_fwdcolor=#d59687
     misc_signal     4144..4163
                     /label="spKDL023"
                     /ApEinfo_revcolor=#b1ff67
                     /ApEinfo_fwdcolor=#b1ff67
     CDS             5309..6655
                     /label="vanK"
                     /ApEinfo_revcolor=#f8d3a9
                     /ApEinfo_fwdcolor=#f8d3a9
     CDS             3595..4305
                     /label="mCherry"
                     /ApEinfo_revcolor=#d59687
                     /ApEinfo_fwdcolor=#d59687
     misc_feature    4479..4500
                     /label="reverse primer location"
                     /ApEinfo_revcolor=#75c6a9
                     /ApEinfo_fwdcolor=#75c6a9
     misc_feature    4501..5173
                     /label="Bck-Hom "
                     /ApEinfo_revcolor=#ffef86
                     /ApEinfo_fwdcolor=#ffef86
     primer_bind     complement(2154..2173)
                     /label="LacI-R"
                     /ApEinfo_revcolor=#ffef86
                     /ApEinfo_fwdcolor=#ffef86
     misc_feature    3505..3509
                     /label="Space before BCD"
                     /ApEinfo_revcolor=#faac61
                     /ApEinfo_fwdcolor=#faac61
     gene            168..854
                     /label="vanR gene"
                     /ApEinfo_revcolor=#84b0dc
                     /ApEinfo_fwdcolor=#84b0dc
     misc_feature    378..887
                     /label="Fw-Hom"
                     /ApEinfo_revcolor=#d59687
                     /ApEinfo_fwdcolor=#d59687
     misc_feature    3580..3588
                     /label="BCD9 SD2"
                     /ApEinfo_revcolor=#75c6a9
                     /ApEinfo_fwdcolor=#75c6a9
     misc_feature    3472..3477
                     /label="-10 Box"
                     /ApEinfo_revcolor=#d6b295
                     /ApEinfo_fwdcolor=#d6b295
     terminator      901..995
                     /label="lambda t0 terminator"
                     /ApEinfo_revcolor=#c7b0e3
                     /ApEinfo_fwdcolor=#c7b0e3
     CDS             complement(1011..1805)
                     /label="KanR"
                     /ApEinfo_revcolor=#faac61
                     /ApEinfo_fwdcolor=#faac61
     misc_feature    3449..3454
                     /label="-35 Box"
                     /ApEinfo_revcolor=#9eafd2
                     /ApEinfo_fwdcolor=#9eafd2
     promoter        2057..2134
                     /label="lacIq promoter"
                     /ApEinfo_revcolor=#f58a5e
                     /ApEinfo_fwdcolor=#f58a5e
     gene            1..1
                     /label=" gene"
                     /ApEinfo_revcolor=#b4abac
                     /ApEinfo_fwdcolor=#b4abac
     misc_feature    3510..3594
                     /label="BCD9"
                     /ApEinfo_revcolor=#84b0dc
                     /ApEinfo_fwdcolor=#84b0dc
     misc_feature    3542..3544
                     /label="Start codon internal"
                     /ApEinfo_revcolor=#75c6a9
                     /ApEinfo_fwdcolor=#75c6a9
     gene            5077..5322
                     /label=" gene"
                     /ApEinfo_revcolor=#d59687
                     /ApEinfo_fwdcolor=#d59687
ORIGIN
        1 atttctattg tagatgattc aatctatagc agtacaaaag cagtctgagc aggctgcttt
       61 tgtttttatg acaaaaatca tatttcaaat aaactcaaag gcattgtcat caatgtaatg
      121 aacttgatag catcaggcat aatctttttt atataaaagt ggctgtaatg tcatcagggc
      181 accaagtttt aattaaactc agaaaaatga ttatcgatgg cgaacttgag ggtggcagcc
      241 gaatcgcaga aattccaacg gcagagcttt taggagtatc acgtcagcct attcgaatgg
      301 cctttcgtct gcttgagcaa gaaggcttgc tgattaaaaa tccaacccgt ggctatgttg
      361 tccgtgagat ttcggatgaa ttggtgcatg atgcccttga ggtgcgaggt gtactcgaag
      421 gcttggcagc aaaaaccata gcagagcagg gacttaccga acaacaaaaa aatattttgc
      481 atgaatgtat tgaagaaact gaaaagctat ttaatggaag aaatgaattt ggtgacgaag
      541 agctggaaaa atatcatcac tataatgtaa tttttcacga tactattatt gagggtgcaa
      601 aaaatattgc tctgatgcag gcgttggcta aaaacaacca attacctttg gcttctgcac
      661 aagcgattac ctacgatcaa aaccgtgcct tatctgaata tcgacgttta cattatgcgc
      721 atctacagca ttgctcaatt tataatgctt tagtgaatcg tcaagctgga cgtgcagaaa
      781 acttaatgcg tgagcatagt agtgttgtcg tactcggaga gactgtacgt cagattttag
      841 cggatgccga gtaaaaaact cctatacatg ggcttaatgt ataggagAAA AACTGAACTT
      901 attctcacca ataaaaaacg cccggcggca accgagcgtt ctgaacaaat ccagatggag
      961 ttctgaggtc attactggat ctatcaacag gagtccaagc gagctcggta ctaaaacaat
     1021 tcatccagta aaatataata ttttattttc tcccaatcag gcttgatccc cagtaagtca
     1081 aaaaatagct cgacatactg ttcttccccg atatcctccc tgatcgaccg gacgcagaag
     1141 gcaatgtcat accacttgtc cgccctgccg cttctcccaa gatcaataaa gccacttact
     1201 ttgccatctt tcacaaagat gttgctgtct cccaggtcgc cgtgggaaaa gacaagttcc
     1261 tcttcgggct tttccgtctt taaaaaatca tacagctcgc gcggatcttt aaatggagtg
     1321 tcttcttccc agttttcgca atccacatcg gccagatcgt tattcagtaa gtaatccaat
     1381 tcggctaagc ggccgtctaa gctattcgta tagggacaat ccgatatgtc gatggagtga
     1441 aagagcctga tgcactccgc atacagctcg atagtctttt cagggctttg ttcatcttca
     1501 tacccttccg agcaaaggac gccatcggcc tcactcatga gcagattgct ccagccatca
     1561 tgccgttcaa agtgcaggac ctttggaaca ggcagctttc cttccagcca tagcatcatg
     1621 tccttttccc gttccacatc ataggtggtc cctttatacc ggctgtccgt catttttaaa
     1681 tataggattt cattttctcc caccagctta tataccttag caggagacat tccttccgta
     1741 tcttttacgc agcggtattc ttcgatcagt tttttcaatt ccggtgatat tctcatttta
     1801 gccatttatt atttccttcc tcttttctac agtatttaaa gataccccaa gaagctaatt
     1861 ataacaagac gaactccaat tcactgttcc ttgcattcta aaaccttaaa tacagaaaac
     1921 agccttttca aagttgtttt caaagttggc gtataacata gtatcgacgg agccgatttt
     1981 gaaaccacaa ttatgataga atttgacgtc gaattcgcgg ccgcttctag aactatagct
     2041 agcatgcatt tacgttgaca ccatcgaatg gtgcaaaacc tttcgcggta tggcatgata
     2101 gcgcccggaa gagagtcaat tcagggtggt gaatgtgaaa ccagtaacgt tatacgatgt
     2161 cgcagagtat gccggtgtct cttatcagac cgtttcccgc gtggtgaacc aggccagcca
     2221 cgtttctgcg aaaacgcggg aaaaagtgga agcggcgatg gcggagctga attacattcc
     2281 caaccgcgtg gcacaacaac tggcgggcaa acagtcgttg ctgattggcg ttgccacctc
     2341 cagtctggcc ctgcacgcgc cgtcgcaaat tgtcgcggcg attaaatctc gcgccgatca
     2401 actgggtgcc agcgtggtgg tgtcgatggt agaacgaagc ggcgtcgaag cctgtaaagc
     2461 ggcggtgcac aatcttctcg cgcaacgcgt cagtgggctg atcattaact atccgctgga
     2521 tgaccaggat gccattgctg tggaagctgc ctgcactaat gttccggcgt tatttcttga
     2581 tgtctctgac cagacaccca tcaacagtat tattttctcc catgaagacg gtacgcgact
     2641 gggcgtggag catctggtcg cattgggtca ccagcaaatc gcgctgttag cgggcccatt
     2701 aagttctgtc tcggcgcgtc tgcgtctggc tggctggcat aaatatctca ctcgcaatca
     2761 aattcagccg atagcggaac gggaaggcga ctggagtgcc atgtccggtt ttcaacaaac
     2821 catgcaaatg ctgaatgagg gcatcgttcc cactgcgatg ctggttgcca acgatcagat
     2881 ggcgctgggc gcaatgcgcg ccattaccga gtccgggctg cgcgttggtg cggatatctc
     2941 ggtagtggga tacgacgata ccgaagacag ctcatgttat atcccgccgt caaccaccat
     3001 caaacaggat tttcgcctgc tggggcaaac cagcgtggac cgcttgctgc aactctctca
     3061 gggccaggcg gtgaagggca atcagctgtt gcccgtctca ctggtgaaaa gaaaaaccac
     3121 cctggcgccc aatacgcaaa ccgcctctcc ccgcgcgttg gccgattcat taatgcagct
     3181 ggcacgacag gtttcccgac tggaaagcgg gcagtgagcg caacgcaatt aatgtgagtt
     3241 agcgcgaatt gatctggttt gacagcttat catcgactgc acggtgcacc aatgcttctg
     3301 gcgtcaggca gccatcggaa gctgtggtat ggctgtgcag gtcgtaaatc actgcataat
     3361 tcgtgtcgct caaggcgcac tcccgttctg gataatgttt tttgcgccga catcataacg
     3421 gttctggcaa atattctgaa atgagctgtt gacaattaat catccggctc gtataatgtg
     3481 tggaattgtg agcggataac aatttcacaG GGCCCAAGTT CACTTAAAAA GGAGATCAAC
     3541 AATGAAAGCA ATTTTCGTAC TGAAACATCT TAATCATGCA GAGGAGTCTT TCTAatggtg
     3601 agcaagggcg aggaggataa catggccatc atcaaggagt tcatgcgctt caaggttcac
     3661 atggagggct ccgtgaacgg ccacgagttc gagatcgagg gcgagggcga gggccgcccc
     3721 tacgagggca cccagaccgc caagctgaag gtgaccaagg gtggccccct gcccttcgcc
     3781 tgggacatcc tgtcccctca gttcatgtac ggctccaagg cctacgtgaa gcaccccgcc
     3841 gacatccccg actacttgaa gctgtccttc cccgagggct tcaagtggga gcgcgtgatg
     3901 aacttcgagg acggcggcgt ggtgaccgtg acccaggact cctccctgca agacggcgag
     3961 ttcatctaca aggtgaagct gcgcggcacc aacttcccct ccgacggccc cgtaatgcag
     4021 aagaagacta tgggctggga ggcctcctcc gagcggatgt accccgagga cggcgcgctg
     4081 aagggcgaga tcaagcagag gctgaagctg aaggacggcg gccactacga cgctgaggtc
     4141 aagaccacct acaaggccaa gaagcccgtg caactgcccg gcgcgtacaa cgtcaacatc
     4201 aagttggaca tcacctccca caacgaggac tacaccatcg tggaacagta cgaacgcgcc
     4261 gagggccgcc actccaccgg cggcatggac gagctgtata agtaagcctc agggcccgat
     4321 cgatgccgcc gcttaattaa ttaatccaga ggcatcaaat aaaacgaaag gctcagtcga
     4381 aagactgggc ctttcgtttt atctgttgtt tgtcggtgaa cgctctcctg agtaggacaa
     4441 atccgccgcc ctagacctag tgtcatttta tttcccccgt ttcagcatca agaacctttg
     4501 gtgtgacgac tccttatcac ttattggatc caatttatgc taatttttat gcagagtcaa
     4561 tcctatttta tttaatttag tctcatttgg attctgtctt atagggttga tatacaatga
     4621 atatgcacta atttaagtat aaaaataacg aatggttgat tttttgaata aaaagtatcg
     4681 aaattaagta cttttgatta ttgtaataat tggatccaaa aaataacaac tctggatcat
     4741 ctccttacat gagaacttga cggtgtaatg taacctcatg cgttgttcgt caaggctttt
     4801 gccatattta cgctaggaat aacaatacct gtaaataaac atagactgaa gctaaatcga
     4861 cttaattgat tcatcatgat tcgagtaatc ctttgaaatt cccatgcatc ttgcttaggt
     4921 tttgcggtat taaaataatg attttttaag gaggatccat tcccgtttaa aaagcatata
     4981 ttttttattt attggatcta tatttgttct aaataaatat ctagaccaaa tataattttt
     5041 atcaagtata taattttatt gttttaattt tagtatttaa actttatgta cgctgatcgc
     5101 acaaaatttt ccaagaacca attgattttt tggatccatt atatcagtat gcaaattgag
     5161 caggatgctc cagaaaccga tccaatcata ctgtttctga cataaataaa ttccttttag
     5221 gcaattatgg atatggatat gcataatcac ccagcattca agctttgtaa tgtcgtgagt
     5281 atctcctgtc cagattggga gatatataat gcaaagagac attttaagcg aaattaatca
     5341 gaataatatg agccgttatc aatggtttgt gatcgttgtt tgcgtgtgtc tcaatattat
     5401 tgatggcttt gatgtgatgg tcatggcatt tacagctcca tctgtttcag ctgagtggtc
     5461 actttcaggt gcacaaatcg ggcttctact tagtgctggt ttgtttggca tggctgcggg
     5521 ttctattttt ctggcacctc tggcagacaa aattggtcgc cgtttactga ttttaatttg
     5581 tttagctatt gcaggcatca gcatgctcgc ctgtggtttg gtgcatagcc acagtatgtt
     5641 ggcagcatta cgctttgtga caggtattgg ggtggggggt attttagcca gtagcaacgt
     5701 tttggccagt gaatatgcca atttacgctg gcgtagtctt gctgttagtc tcatgtcaac
     5761 ggggtatggg attggcgcaa cattaggcgg catattgtca ttactattga ttgagcattt
     5821 aggctggcgt tcgatctttc tggcgggtgg tgtgacgaca gttgtaatgt tattggtgag
     5881 cttatggtta ttaccagaat cactggatta tttattggcg aagaaaccga agcaagcact
     5941 agaaaaaatc aatctgaccg tgcagcgtat cggacttgtt cgcttaaatg ccttaccaca
     6001 gcatgaaaaa aatacacaac agcacagcag tgatattgcc aagctttttc aaggcaagca
     6061 gggatttcaa acattatgtt tgtggtttgc tttctttctg gtcatgttcg gtttttattt
     6121 tgtgatgagc tggacaccaa aaattctgat tgcaatgggc atgtcgccaa gtcagggcgt
     6181 aacgacagga atcttaatta gtattggtgg tgtttttggt gctgcaatta ttggtctttt
     6241 ggcatcacgt attaaaatct ttcatgcctt aagtctcttt ttgggattaa ccgctgtgtg
     6301 tgtatggttg ttcgtggccg tatcttcgca agtgagtatt gcactcatgg tcggtttatt
     6361 gcttggtaca ctcattaatg gctgtgtggc gggtttatat tctatttctc ccactattta
     6421 tgacgcagat atacgtagtc gtggtgtagg ttatgccatt ggttttggcc gtattggtgc
     6481 aattttatca ccaacagtgg caggtatttt tctcgataaa ggcttagctc cgtcaacctt
     6541 gtatgcctat tacggtattg tttttatttt agcgattttc ctgattctga gcttgagtaa
     6601 ggcattttat cgccagaaag aaggtctagg aagttctata aaaacagttg cttaaatcaa
     6661 tataataaaa cagtagagtt taaaaa
//
