# Supplementary material for: Development of a genetic toolset for the highly engineerable and metabolically versatile Acinetobacter baylyi ADP1
Source: bioRxiv preprint, doi:10.1101/696302, version 1 (2019-07-09)
Supplement: Supplemental Files [file 696302_file04.zip › ADP1 Supplemental Files/ADP1 Tools Vectors/Chromosomal Integrations/LIbrary integrations at 0980/BCDs/BWB325 del_0980kan-laci-trc-bcd7-mcherry.gb]

LOCUS       del_0980::kan-lacI-Trc- 6686 bp ds-DNA     linear       14-MAR-2019
DEFINITION  .
FEATURES             Location/Qualifiers
     misc_feature    3510..3575
                     /label="BCDt'"
                     /ApEinfo_revcolor=#b1ff67
                     /ApEinfo_fwdcolor=#b1ff67
     misc_feature    378..887
                     /label="Fw-Hom"
                     /ApEinfo_revcolor=#d59687
                     /ApEinfo_fwdcolor=#d59687
     misc_feature    4479..4500
                     /label="reverse primer location"
                     /ApEinfo_revcolor=#75c6a9
                     /ApEinfo_fwdcolor=#75c6a9
     CDS             5309..6655
                     /label="vanK"
                     /ApEinfo_revcolor=#f8d3a9
                     /ApEinfo_fwdcolor=#f8d3a9
     misc_feature    3472..3477
                     /label="-10 Box"
                     /ApEinfo_revcolor=#d6b295
                     /ApEinfo_fwdcolor=#d6b295
     misc_feature    3449..3454
                     /label="-35 Box"
                     /ApEinfo_revcolor=#9eafd2
                     /ApEinfo_fwdcolor=#9eafd2
     CDS             complement(1011..1805)
                     /label="KanR"
                     /ApEinfo_revcolor=#faac61
                     /ApEinfo_fwdcolor=#faac61
     misc_feature    2011..2030
                     /label="BioBrick prefix"
                     /ApEinfo_revcolor=#ff9ccd
                     /ApEinfo_fwdcolor=#ff9ccd
     gene            1..1
                     /label=" gene"
                     /ApEinfo_revcolor=#b4abac
                     /ApEinfo_fwdcolor=#b4abac
     gene            5077..5322
                     /label=" gene"
                     /ApEinfo_revcolor=#d59687
                     /ApEinfo_fwdcolor=#d59687
     protein_bind    3486..3502
                     /label="lac operator"
                     /ApEinfo_revcolor=#84b0dc
                     /ApEinfo_fwdcolor=#84b0dc
     CDS             2135..3217
                     /label="lacI CDS"
                     /ApEinfo_revcolor=#d59687
                     /ApEinfo_fwdcolor=#d59687
     misc_feature    3542..3544
                     /label="Start codon internal"
                     /ApEinfo_revcolor=#75c6a9
                     /ApEinfo_fwdcolor=#75c6a9
     CDS             3595..4305
                     /label="mCherry"
                     /ApEinfo_revcolor=#d59687
                     /ApEinfo_fwdcolor=#d59687
     misc_feature    3529..3536
                     /label="SD1"
                     /ApEinfo_revcolor=#f8d3a9
                     /ApEinfo_fwdcolor=#f8d3a9
     primer_bind     complement(2154..2173)
                     /label="LacI-R"
                     /ApEinfo_revcolor=#ffef86
                     /ApEinfo_fwdcolor=#ffef86
     terminator      901..995
                     /label="lambda t0 terminator"
                     /ApEinfo_revcolor=#c7b0e3
                     /ApEinfo_fwdcolor=#c7b0e3
     misc_feature    3505..3509
                     /label="Space before BCD"
                     /ApEinfo_revcolor=#faac61
                     /ApEinfo_fwdcolor=#faac61
     misc_feature    3487..3487
                     /label="TSS"
                     /ApEinfo_revcolor=#d59687
                     /ApEinfo_fwdcolor=#d59687
     terminator      4356..4442
                     /label="rrnB T1 terminator"
                     /ApEinfo_revcolor=#f58a5e
                     /ApEinfo_fwdcolor=#f58a5e
     promoter        2057..2134
                     /label="lacIq promoter"
                     /ApEinfo_revcolor=#f58a5e
                     /ApEinfo_fwdcolor=#f58a5e
     misc_feature    3580..3588
                     /label="BCD7 SD2"
                     /ApEinfo_revcolor=#9eafd2
                     /ApEinfo_fwdcolor=#9eafd2
     misc_binding    3482..3504
                     /label="LacO"
                     /ApEinfo_revcolor=#84b0dc
                     /ApEinfo_fwdcolor=#84b0dc
     misc_signal     4144..4163
                     /label="spKDL023"
                     /ApEinfo_revcolor=#b1ff67
                     /ApEinfo_fwdcolor=#b1ff67
     misc_feature    3510..3594
                     /label="BCD7"
                     /ApEinfo_revcolor=#84b0dc
                     /ApEinfo_fwdcolor=#84b0dc
     gene            168..854
                     /label="vanR gene"
                     /ApEinfo_revcolor=#84b0dc
                     /ApEinfo_fwdcolor=#84b0dc
     misc_feature    4501..5173
                     /label="Bck-Hom "
                     /ApEinfo_revcolor=#ffef86
                     /ApEinfo_fwdcolor=#ffef86
     promoter        3449..3478
                     /label="trc promoter"
                     /ApEinfo_revcolor=#d59687
                     /ApEinfo_fwdcolor=#d59687
ORIGIN
        1 atttctattg tagatgattc aatctatagc agtacaaaag cagtctgagc aggctgcttt
       61 tgtttttatg acaaaaatca tatttcaaat aaactcaaag gcattgtcat caatgtaatg
      121 aacttgatag catcaggcat aatctttttt atataaaagt ggctgtaatg tcatcagggc
      181 accaagtttt aattaaactc agaaaaatga ttatcgatgg cgaacttgag ggtggcagcc
      241 gaatcgcaga aattccaacg gcagagcttt taggagtatc acgtcagcct attcgaatgg
      301 cctttcgtct gcttgagcaa gaaggcttgc tgattaaaaa tccaacccgt ggctatgttg
      361 tccgtgagat ttcggatgaa ttggtgcatg atgcccttga ggtgcgaggt gtactcgaag
      421 gcttggcagc aaaaaccata gcagagcagg gacttaccga acaacaaaaa aatattttgc
      481 atgaatgtat tgaagaaact gaaaagctat ttaatggaag aaatgaattt ggtgacgaag
      541 agctggaaaa atatcatcac tataatgtaa tttttcacga tactattatt gagggtgcaa
      601 aaaatattgc tctgatgcag gcgttggcta aaaacaacca attacctttg gcttctgcac
      661 aagcgattac ctacgatcaa aaccgtgcct tatctgaata tcgacgttta cattatgcgc
      721 atctacagca ttgctcaatt tataatgctt tagtgaatcg tcaagctgga cgtgcagaaa
      781 acttaatgcg tgagcatagt agtgttgtcg tactcggaga gactgtacgt cagattttag
      841 cggatgccga gtaaaaaact cctatacatg ggcttaatgt ataggagAAA AACTGAACTT
      901 attctcacca ataaaaaacg cccggcggca accgagcgtt ctgaacaaat ccagatggag
      961 ttctgaggtc attactggat ctatcaacag gagtccaagc gagctcggta ctaaaacaat
     1021 tcatccagta aaatataata ttttattttc tcccaatcag gcttgatccc cagtaagtca
     1081 aaaaatagct cgacatactg ttcttccccg atatcctccc tgatcgaccg gacgcagaag
     1141 gcaatgtcat accacttgtc cgccctgccg cttctcccaa gatcaataaa gccacttact
     1201 ttgccatctt tcacaaagat gttgctgtct cccaggtcgc cgtgggaaaa gacaagttcc
     1261 tcttcgggct tttccgtctt taaaaaatca tacagctcgc gcggatcttt aaatggagtg
     1321 tcttcttccc agttttcgca atccacatcg gccagatcgt tattcagtaa gtaatccaat
     1381 tcggctaagc ggccgtctaa gctattcgta tagggacaat ccgatatgtc gatggagtga
     1441 aagagcctga tgcactccgc atacagctcg atagtctttt cagggctttg ttcatcttca
     1501 tacccttccg agcaaaggac gccatcggcc tcactcatga gcagattgct ccagccatca
     1561 tgccgttcaa agtgcaggac ctttggaaca ggcagctttc cttccagcca tagcatcatg
     1621 tccttttccc gttccacatc ataggtggtc cctttatacc ggctgtccgt catttttaaa
     1681 tataggattt cattttctcc caccagctta tataccttag caggagacat tccttccgta
     1741 tcttttacgc agcggtattc ttcgatcagt tttttcaatt ccggtgatat tctcatttta
     1801 gccatttatt atttccttcc tcttttctac agtatttaaa gataccccaa gaagctaatt
     1861 ataacaagac gaactccaat tcactgttcc ttgcattcta aaaccttaaa tacagaaaac
     1921 agccttttca aagttgtttt caaagttggc gtataacata gtatcgacgg agccgatttt
     1981 gaaaccacaa ttatgataga atttgacgtc gaattcgcgg ccgcttctag aactatagct
     2041 agcatgcatt tacgttgaca ccatcgaatg gtgcaaaacc tttcgcggta tggcatgata
     2101 gcgcccggaa gagagtcaat tcagggtggt gaatgtgaaa ccagtaacgt tatacgatgt
     2161 cgcagagtat gccggtgtct cttatcagac cgtttcccgc gtggtgaacc aggccagcca
     2221 cgtttctgcg aaaacgcggg aaaaagtgga agcggcgatg gcggagctga attacattcc
     2281 caaccgcgtg gcacaacaac tggcgggcaa acagtcgttg ctgattggcg ttgccacctc
     2341 cagtctggcc ctgcacgcgc cgtcgcaaat tgtcgcggcg attaaatctc gcgccgatca
     2401 actgggtgcc agcgtggtgg tgtcgatggt agaacgaagc ggcgtcgaag cctgtaaagc
     2461 ggcggtgcac aatcttctcg cgcaacgcgt cagtgggctg atcattaact atccgctgga
     2521 tgaccaggat gccattgctg tggaagctgc ctgcactaat gttccggcgt tatttcttga
     2581 tgtctctgac cagacaccca tcaacagtat tattttctcc catgaagacg gtacgcgact
     2641 gggcgtggag catctggtcg cattgggtca ccagcaaatc gcgctgttag cgggcccatt
     2701 aagttctgtc tcggcgcgtc tgcgtctggc tggctggcat aaatatctca ctcgcaatca
     2761 aattcagccg atagcggaac gggaaggcga ctggagtgcc atgtccggtt ttcaacaaac
     2821 catgcaaatg ctgaatgagg gcatcgttcc cactgcgatg ctggttgcca acgatcagat
     2881 ggcgctgggc gcaatgcgcg ccattaccga gtccgggctg cgcgttggtg cggatatctc
     2941 ggtagtggga tacgacgata ccgaagacag ctcatgttat atcccgccgt caaccaccat
     3001 caaacaggat tttcgcctgc tggggcaaac cagcgtggac cgcttgctgc aactctctca
     3061 gggccaggcg gtgaagggca atcagctgtt gcccgtctca ctggtgaaaa gaaaaaccac
     3121 cctggcgccc aatacgcaaa ccgcctctcc ccgcgcgttg gccgattcat taatgcagct
     3181 ggcacgacag gtttcccgac tggaaagcgg gcagtgagcg caacgcaatt aatgtgagtt
     3241 agcgcgaatt gatctggttt gacagcttat catcgactgc acggtgcacc aatgcttctg
     3301 gcgtcaggca gccatcggaa gctgtggtat ggctgtgcag gtcgtaaatc actgcataat
     3361 tcgtgtcgct caaggcgcac tcccgttctg gataatgttt tttgcgccga catcataacg
     3421 gttctggcaa atattctgaa atgagctgtt gacaattaat catccggctc gtataatgtg
     3481 tggaattgtg agcggataac aatttcacaG GGCCCAAGTT CACTTAAAAA GGAGATCAAC
     3541 AATGAAAGCA ATTTTCGTAC TGAAACATCT TAATCATGCT GGGGAGGGTT TCTAatggtg
     3601 agcaagggcg aggaggataa catggccatc atcaaggagt tcatgcgctt caaggttcac
     3661 atggagggct ccgtgaacgg ccacgagttc gagatcgagg gcgagggcga gggccgcccc
     3721 tacgagggca cccagaccgc caagctgaag gtgaccaagg gtggccccct gcccttcgcc
     3781 tgggacatcc tgtcccctca gttcatgtac ggctccaagg cctacgtgaa gcaccccgcc
     3841 gacatccccg actacttgaa gctgtccttc cccgagggct tcaagtggga gcgcgtgatg
     3901 aacttcgagg acggcggcgt ggtgaccgtg acccaggact cctccctgca agacggcgag
     3961 ttcatctaca aggtgaagct gcgcggcacc aacttcccct ccgacggccc cgtaatgcag
     4021 aagaagacta tgggctggga ggcctcctcc gagcggatgt accccgagga cggcgcgctg
     4081 aagggcgaga tcaagcagag gctgaagctg aaggacggcg gccactacga cgctgaggtc
     4141 aagaccacct acaaggccaa gaagcccgtg caactgcccg gcgcgtacaa cgtcaacatc
     4201 aagttggaca tcacctccca caacgaggac tacaccatcg tggaacagta cgaacgcgcc
     4261 gagggccgcc actccaccgg cggcatggac gagctgtata agtaagcctc agggcccgat
     4321 cgatgccgcc gcttaattaa ttaatccaga ggcatcaaat aaaacgaaag gctcagtcga
     4381 aagactgggc ctttcgtttt atctgttgtt tgtcggtgaa cgctctcctg agtaggacaa
     4441 atccgccgcc ctagacctag tgtcatttta tttcccccgt ttcagcatca agaacctttg
     4501 gtgtgacgac tccttatcac ttattggatc caatttatgc taatttttat gcagagtcaa
     4561 tcctatttta tttaatttag tctcatttgg attctgtctt atagggttga tatacaatga
     4621 atatgcacta atttaagtat aaaaataacg aatggttgat tttttgaata aaaagtatcg
     4681 aaattaagta cttttgatta ttgtaataat tggatccaaa aaataacaac tctggatcat
     4741 ctccttacat gagaacttga cggtgtaatg taacctcatg cgttgttcgt caaggctttt
     4801 gccatattta cgctaggaat aacaatacct gtaaataaac atagactgaa gctaaatcga
     4861 cttaattgat tcatcatgat tcgagtaatc ctttgaaatt cccatgcatc ttgcttaggt
     4921 tttgcggtat taaaataatg attttttaag gaggatccat tcccgtttaa aaagcatata
     4981 ttttttattt attggatcta tatttgttct aaataaatat ctagaccaaa tataattttt
     5041 atcaagtata taattttatt gttttaattt tagtatttaa actttatgta cgctgatcgc
     5101 acaaaatttt ccaagaacca attgattttt tggatccatt atatcagtat gcaaattgag
     5161 caggatgctc cagaaaccga tccaatcata ctgtttctga cataaataaa ttccttttag
     5221 gcaattatgg atatggatat gcataatcac ccagcattca agctttgtaa tgtcgtgagt
     5281 atctcctgtc cagattggga gatatataat gcaaagagac attttaagcg aaattaatca
     5341 gaataatatg agccgttatc aatggtttgt gatcgttgtt tgcgtgtgtc tcaatattat
     5401 tgatggcttt gatgtgatgg tcatggcatt tacagctcca tctgtttcag ctgagtggtc
     5461 actttcaggt gcacaaatcg ggcttctact tagtgctggt ttgtttggca tggctgcggg
     5521 ttctattttt ctggcacctc tggcagacaa aattggtcgc cgtttactga ttttaatttg
     5581 tttagctatt gcaggcatca gcatgctcgc ctgtggtttg gtgcatagcc acagtatgtt
     5641 ggcagcatta cgctttgtga caggtattgg ggtggggggt attttagcca gtagcaacgt
     5701 tttggccagt gaatatgcca atttacgctg gcgtagtctt gctgttagtc tcatgtcaac
     5761 ggggtatggg attggcgcaa cattaggcgg catattgtca ttactattga ttgagcattt
     5821 aggctggcgt tcgatctttc tggcgggtgg tgtgacgaca gttgtaatgt tattggtgag
     5881 cttatggtta ttaccagaat cactggatta tttattggcg aagaaaccga agcaagcact
     5941 agaaaaaatc aatctgaccg tgcagcgtat cggacttgtt cgcttaaatg ccttaccaca
     6001 gcatgaaaaa aatacacaac agcacagcag tgatattgcc aagctttttc aaggcaagca
     6061 gggatttcaa acattatgtt tgtggtttgc tttctttctg gtcatgttcg gtttttattt
     6121 tgtgatgagc tggacaccaa aaattctgat tgcaatgggc atgtcgccaa gtcagggcgt
     6181 aacgacagga atcttaatta gtattggtgg tgtttttggt gctgcaatta ttggtctttt
     6241 ggcatcacgt attaaaatct ttcatgcctt aagtctcttt ttgggattaa ccgctgtgtg
     6301 tgtatggttg ttcgtggccg tatcttcgca agtgagtatt gcactcatgg tcggtttatt
     6361 gcttggtaca ctcattaatg gctgtgtggc gggtttatat tctatttctc ccactattta
     6421 tgacgcagat atacgtagtc gtggtgtagg ttatgccatt ggttttggcc gtattggtgc
     6481 aattttatca ccaacagtgg caggtatttt tctcgataaa ggcttagctc cgtcaacctt
     6541 gtatgcctat tacggtattg tttttatttt agcgattttc ctgattctga gcttgagtaa
     6601 ggcattttat cgccagaaag aaggtctagg aagttctata aaaacagttg cttaaatcaa
     6661 tataataaaa cagtagagtt taaaaa
//
