# Supplementary material for: Development of a genetic toolset for the highly engineerable and metabolically versatile Acinetobacter baylyi ADP1
Source: bioRxiv preprint, doi:10.1101/696302, version 1 (2019-07-09)
Supplement: Supplemental Files [file 696302_file04.zip › ADP1 Supplemental Files/ADP1 Tools Vectors/Chromosomal Integrations/LIbrary integrations at 0980/BCDs/BWB329 del_0980kan-laci-trc-bcd24-mcherry.gb]

LOCUS       del_0980::kan-lacI-Trc- 6686 bp ds-DNA     linear       14-MAR-2019
DEFINITION  .
FEATURES             Location/Qualifiers
     misc_feature    3542..3544
                     /label="Start codon internal"
                     /ApEinfo_revcolor=#75c6a9
                     /ApEinfo_fwdcolor=#75c6a9
     CDS             2135..3217
                     /label="lacI CDS"
                     /ApEinfo_revcolor=#d59687
                     /ApEinfo_fwdcolor=#d59687
     gene            1..1
                     /label=" gene"
                     /ApEinfo_revcolor=#b4abac
                     /ApEinfo_fwdcolor=#b4abac
     CDS             3595..4305
                     /label="mCherry"
                     /ApEinfo_revcolor=#d59687
                     /ApEinfo_fwdcolor=#d59687
     misc_feature    4479..4500
                     /label="reverse primer location"
                     /ApEinfo_revcolor=#75c6a9
                     /ApEinfo_fwdcolor=#75c6a9
     misc_signal     4144..4163
                     /label="spKDL023"
                     /ApEinfo_revcolor=#b1ff67
                     /ApEinfo_fwdcolor=#b1ff67
     misc_feature    3510..3575
                     /label="BCDt'"
                     /ApEinfo_revcolor=#b1ff67
                     /ApEinfo_fwdcolor=#b1ff67
     misc_feature    2011..2030
                     /label="BioBrick prefix"
                     /ApEinfo_revcolor=#ff9ccd
                     /ApEinfo_fwdcolor=#ff9ccd
     misc_feature    4501..5173
                     /label="Bck-Hom "
                     /ApEinfo_revcolor=#ffef86
                     /ApEinfo_fwdcolor=#ffef86
     gene            168..854
                     /label="vanR gene"
                     /ApEinfo_revcolor=#84b0dc
                     /ApEinfo_fwdcolor=#84b0dc
     misc_feature    3510..3594
                     /label="BCD24"
                     /ApEinfo_revcolor=#84b0dc
                     /ApEinfo_fwdcolor=#84b0dc
     misc_binding    3482..3504
                     /label="LacO"
                     /ApEinfo_revcolor=#84b0dc
                     /ApEinfo_fwdcolor=#84b0dc
     misc_feature    3449..3454
                     /label="-35 Box"
                     /ApEinfo_revcolor=#9eafd2
                     /ApEinfo_fwdcolor=#9eafd2
     misc_feature    378..887
                     /label="Fw-Hom"
                     /ApEinfo_revcolor=#d59687
                     /ApEinfo_fwdcolor=#d59687
     misc_feature    3580..3588
                     /label="BCD24 SD2"
                     /ApEinfo_revcolor=#b1ff67
                     /ApEinfo_fwdcolor=#b1ff67
     misc_feature    3487..3487
                     /label="TSS"
                     /ApEinfo_revcolor=#d59687
                     /ApEinfo_fwdcolor=#d59687
     misc_feature    3472..3477
                     /label="-10 Box"
                     /ApEinfo_revcolor=#d6b295
                     /ApEinfo_fwdcolor=#d6b295
     CDS             5309..6655
                     /label="vanK"
                     /ApEinfo_revcolor=#f8d3a9
                     /ApEinfo_fwdcolor=#f8d3a9
     gene            5077..5322
                     /label=" gene"
                     /ApEinfo_revcolor=#d59687
                     /ApEinfo_fwdcolor=#d59687
     CDS             complement(1011..1805)
                     /label="KanR"
                     /ApEinfo_revcolor=#faac61
                     /ApEinfo_fwdcolor=#faac61
     primer_bind     complement(2154..2173)
                     /label="LacI-R"
                     /ApEinfo_revcolor=#ffef86
                     /ApEinfo_fwdcolor=#ffef86
     misc_feature    3529..3536
                     /label="SD1"
                     /ApEinfo_revcolor=#f8d3a9
                     /ApEinfo_fwdcolor=#f8d3a9
     misc_feature    3505..3509
                     /label="Space before BCD"
                     /ApEinfo_revcolor=#faac61
                     /ApEinfo_fwdcolor=#faac61
     terminator      4356..4442
                     /label="rrnB T1 terminator"
                     /ApEinfo_revcolor=#f58a5e
                     /ApEinfo_fwdcolor=#f58a5e
     promoter        3449..3478
                     /label="trc promoter"
                     /ApEinfo_revcolor=#d59687
                     /ApEinfo_fwdcolor=#d59687
     terminator      901..995
                     /label="lambda t0 terminator"
                     /ApEinfo_revcolor=#c7b0e3
                     /ApEinfo_fwdcolor=#c7b0e3
     promoter        2057..2134
                     /label="lacIq promoter"
                     /ApEinfo_revcolor=#f58a5e
                     /ApEinfo_fwdcolor=#f58a5e
     protein_bind    3486..3502
                     /label="lac operator"
                     /ApEinfo_revcolor=#84b0dc
                     /ApEinfo_fwdcolor=#84b0dc
ORIGIN
        1 atttctattg tagatgattc aatctatagc agtacaaaag cagtctgagc aggctgcttt
       61 tgtttttatg acaaaaatca tatttcaaat aaactcaaag gcattgtcat caatgtaatg
      121 aacttgatag catcaggcat aatctttttt atataaaagt ggctgtaatg tcatcagggc
      181 accaagtttt aattaaactc agaaaaatga ttatcgatgg cgaacttgag ggtggcagcc
      241 gaatcgcaga aattccaacg gcagagcttt taggagtatc acgtcagcct attcgaatgg
      301 cctttcgtct gcttgagcaa gaaggcttgc tgattaaaaa tccaacccgt ggctatgttg
      361 tccgtgagat ttcggatgaa ttggtgcatg atgcccttga ggtgcgaggt gtactcgaag
      421 gcttggcagc aaaaaccata gcagagcagg gacttaccga acaacaaaaa aatattttgc
      481 atgaatgtat tgaagaaact gaaaagctat ttaatggaag aaatgaattt ggtgacgaag
      541 agctggaaaa atatcatcac tataatgtaa tttttcacga tactattatt gagggtgcaa
      601 aaaatattgc tctgatgcag gcgttggcta aaaacaacca attacctttg gcttctgcac
      661 aagcgattac ctacgatcaa aaccgtgcct tatctgaata tcgacgttta cattatgcgc
      721 atctacagca ttgctcaatt tataatgctt tagtgaatcg tcaagctgga cgtgcagaaa
      781 acttaatgcg tgagcatagt agtgttgtcg tactcggaga gactgtacgt cagattttag
      841 cggatgccga gtaaaaaact cctatacatg ggcttaatgt ataggagAAA AACTGAACTT
      901 attctcacca ataaaaaacg cccggcggca accgagcgtt ctgaacaaat ccagatggag
      961 ttctgaggtc attactggat ctatcaacag gagtccaagc gagctcggta ctaaaacaat
     1021 tcatccagta aaatataata ttttattttc tcccaatcag gcttgatccc cagtaagtca
     1081 aaaaatagct cgacatactg ttcttccccg atatcctccc tgatcgaccg gacgcagaag
     1141 gcaatgtcat accacttgtc cgccctgccg cttctcccaa gatcaataaa gccacttact
     1201 ttgccatctt tcacaaagat gttgctgtct cccaggtcgc cgtgggaaaa gacaagttcc
     1261 tcttcgggct tttccgtctt taaaaaatca tacagctcgc gcggatcttt aaatggagtg
     1321 tcttcttccc agttttcgca atccacatcg gccagatcgt tattcagtaa gtaatccaat
     1381 tcggctaagc ggccgtctaa gctattcgta tagggacaat ccgatatgtc gatggagtga
     1441 aagagcctga tgcactccgc atacagctcg atagtctttt cagggctttg ttcatcttca
     1501 tacccttccg agcaaaggac gccatcggcc tcactcatga gcagattgct ccagccatca
     1561 tgccgttcaa agtgcaggac ctttggaaca ggcagctttc cttccagcca tagcatcatg
     1621 tccttttccc gttccacatc ataggtggtc cctttatacc ggctgtccgt catttttaaa
     1681 tataggattt cattttctcc caccagctta tataccttag caggagacat tccttccgta
     1741 tcttttacgc agcggtattc ttcgatcagt tttttcaatt ccggtgatat tctcatttta
     1801 gccatttatt atttccttcc tcttttctac agtatttaaa gataccccaa gaagctaatt
     1861 ataacaagac gaactccaat tcactgttcc ttgcattcta aaaccttaaa tacagaaaac
     1921 agccttttca aagttgtttt caaagttggc gtataacata gtatcgacgg agccgatttt
     1981 gaaaccacaa ttatgataga atttgacgtc gaattcgcgg ccgcttctag aactatagct
     2041 agcatgcatt tacgttgaca ccatcgaatg gtgcaaaacc tttcgcggta tggcatgata
     2101 gcgcccggaa gagagtcaat tcagggtggt gaatgtgaaa ccagtaacgt tatacgatgt
     2161 cgcagagtat gccggtgtct cttatcagac cgtttcccgc gtggtgaacc aggccagcca
     2221 cgtttctgcg aaaacgcggg aaaaagtgga agcggcgatg gcggagctga attacattcc
     2281 caaccgcgtg gcacaacaac tggcgggcaa acagtcgttg ctgattggcg ttgccacctc
     2341 cagtctggcc ctgcacgcgc cgtcgcaaat tgtcgcggcg attaaatctc gcgccgatca
     2401 actgggtgcc agcgtggtgg tgtcgatggt agaacgaagc ggcgtcgaag cctgtaaagc
     2461 ggcggtgcac aatcttctcg cgcaacgcgt cagtgggctg atcattaact atccgctgga
     2521 tgaccaggat gccattgctg tggaagctgc ctgcactaat gttccggcgt tatttcttga
     2581 tgtctctgac cagacaccca tcaacagtat tattttctcc catgaagacg gtacgcgact
     2641 gggcgtggag catctggtcg cattgggtca ccagcaaatc gcgctgttag cgggcccatt
     2701 aagttctgtc tcggcgcgtc tgcgtctggc tggctggcat aaatatctca ctcgcaatca
     2761 aattcagccg atagcggaac gggaaggcga ctggagtgcc atgtccggtt ttcaacaaac
     2821 catgcaaatg ctgaatgagg gcatcgttcc cactgcgatg ctggttgcca acgatcagat
     2881 ggcgctgggc gcaatgcgcg ccattaccga gtccgggctg cgcgttggtg cggatatctc
     2941 ggtagtggga tacgacgata ccgaagacag ctcatgttat atcccgccgt caaccaccat
     3001 caaacaggat tttcgcctgc tggggcaaac cagcgtggac cgcttgctgc aactctctca
     3061 gggccaggcg gtgaagggca atcagctgtt gcccgtctca ctggtgaaaa gaaaaaccac
     3121 cctggcgccc aatacgcaaa ccgcctctcc ccgcgcgttg gccgattcat taatgcagct
     3181 ggcacgacag gtttcccgac tggaaagcgg gcagtgagcg caacgcaatt aatgtgagtt
     3241 agcgcgaatt gatctggttt gacagcttat catcgactgc acggtgcacc aatgcttctg
     3301 gcgtcaggca gccatcggaa gctgtggtat ggctgtgcag gtcgtaaatc actgcataat
     3361 tcgtgtcgct caaggcgcac tcccgttctg gataatgttt tttgcgccga catcataacg
     3421 gttctggcaa atattctgaa atgagctgtt gacaattaat catccggctc gtataatgtg
     3481 tggaattgtg agcggataac aatttcacaG GGCCCAAGTT CACTTAAAAA GGAGATCAAC
     3541 AATGAAAGCA ATTTTCGTAC TGAAACATCT TAATCATGCG ATGGACGGTT TCTAatggtg
     3601 agcaagggcg aggaggataa catggccatc atcaaggagt tcatgcgctt caaggttcac
     3661 atggagggct ccgtgaacgg ccacgagttc gagatcgagg gcgagggcga gggccgcccc
     3721 tacgagggca cccagaccgc caagctgaag gtgaccaagg gtggccccct gcccttcgcc
     3781 tgggacatcc tgtcccctca gttcatgtac ggctccaagg cctacgtgaa gcaccccgcc
     3841 gacatccccg actacttgaa gctgtccttc cccgagggct tcaagtggga gcgcgtgatg
     3901 aacttcgagg acggcggcgt ggtgaccgtg acccaggact cctccctgca agacggcgag
     3961 ttcatctaca aggtgaagct gcgcggcacc aacttcccct ccgacggccc cgtaatgcag
     4021 aagaagacta tgggctggga ggcctcctcc gagcggatgt accccgagga cggcgcgctg
     4081 aagggcgaga tcaagcagag gctgaagctg aaggacggcg gccactacga cgctgaggtc
     4141 aagaccacct acaaggccaa gaagcccgtg caactgcccg gcgcgtacaa cgtcaacatc
     4201 aagttggaca tcacctccca caacgaggac tacaccatcg tggaacagta cgaacgcgcc
     4261 gagggccgcc actccaccgg cggcatggac gagctgtata agtaagcctc agggcccgat
     4321 cgatgccgcc gcttaattaa ttaatccaga ggcatcaaat aaaacgaaag gctcagtcga
     4381 aagactgggc ctttcgtttt atctgttgtt tgtcggtgaa cgctctcctg agtaggacaa
     4441 atccgccgcc ctagacctag tgtcatttta tttcccccgt ttcagcatca agaacctttg
     4501 gtgtgacgac tccttatcac ttattggatc caatttatgc taatttttat gcagagtcaa
     4561 tcctatttta tttaatttag tctcatttgg attctgtctt atagggttga tatacaatga
     4621 atatgcacta atttaagtat aaaaataacg aatggttgat tttttgaata aaaagtatcg
     4681 aaattaagta cttttgatta ttgtaataat tggatccaaa aaataacaac tctggatcat
     4741 ctccttacat gagaacttga cggtgtaatg taacctcatg cgttgttcgt caaggctttt
     4801 gccatattta cgctaggaat aacaatacct gtaaataaac atagactgaa gctaaatcga
     4861 cttaattgat tcatcatgat tcgagtaatc ctttgaaatt cccatgcatc ttgcttaggt
     4921 tttgcggtat taaaataatg attttttaag gaggatccat tcccgtttaa aaagcatata
     4981 ttttttattt attggatcta tatttgttct aaataaatat ctagaccaaa tataattttt
     5041 atcaagtata taattttatt gttttaattt tagtatttaa actttatgta cgctgatcgc
     5101 acaaaatttt ccaagaacca attgattttt tggatccatt atatcagtat gcaaattgag
     5161 caggatgctc cagaaaccga tccaatcata ctgtttctga cataaataaa ttccttttag
     5221 gcaattatgg atatggatat gcataatcac ccagcattca agctttgtaa tgtcgtgagt
     5281 atctcctgtc cagattggga gatatataat gcaaagagac attttaagcg aaattaatca
     5341 gaataatatg agccgttatc aatggtttgt gatcgttgtt tgcgtgtgtc tcaatattat
     5401 tgatggcttt gatgtgatgg tcatggcatt tacagctcca tctgtttcag ctgagtggtc
     5461 actttcaggt gcacaaatcg ggcttctact tagtgctggt ttgtttggca tggctgcggg
     5521 ttctattttt ctggcacctc tggcagacaa aattggtcgc cgtttactga ttttaatttg
     5581 tttagctatt gcaggcatca gcatgctcgc ctgtggtttg gtgcatagcc acagtatgtt
     5641 ggcagcatta cgctttgtga caggtattgg ggtggggggt attttagcca gtagcaacgt
     5701 tttggccagt gaatatgcca atttacgctg gcgtagtctt gctgttagtc tcatgtcaac
     5761 ggggtatggg attggcgcaa cattaggcgg catattgtca ttactattga ttgagcattt
     5821 aggctggcgt tcgatctttc tggcgggtgg tgtgacgaca gttgtaatgt tattggtgag
     5881 cttatggtta ttaccagaat cactggatta tttattggcg aagaaaccga agcaagcact
     5941 agaaaaaatc aatctgaccg tgcagcgtat cggacttgtt cgcttaaatg ccttaccaca
     6001 gcatgaaaaa aatacacaac agcacagcag tgatattgcc aagctttttc aaggcaagca
     6061 gggatttcaa acattatgtt tgtggtttgc tttctttctg gtcatgttcg gtttttattt
     6121 tgtgatgagc tggacaccaa aaattctgat tgcaatgggc atgtcgccaa gtcagggcgt
     6181 aacgacagga atcttaatta gtattggtgg tgtttttggt gctgcaatta ttggtctttt
     6241 ggcatcacgt attaaaatct ttcatgcctt aagtctcttt ttgggattaa ccgctgtgtg
     6301 tgtatggttg ttcgtggccg tatcttcgca agtgagtatt gcactcatgg tcggtttatt
     6361 gcttggtaca ctcattaatg gctgtgtggc gggtttatat tctatttctc ccactattta
     6421 tgacgcagat atacgtagtc gtggtgtagg ttatgccatt ggttttggcc gtattggtgc
     6481 aattttatca ccaacagtgg caggtatttt tctcgataaa ggcttagctc cgtcaacctt
     6541 gtatgcctat tacggtattg tttttatttt agcgattttc ctgattctga gcttgagtaa
     6601 ggcattttat cgccagaaag aaggtctagg aagttctata aaaacagttg cttaaatcaa
     6661 tataataaaa cagtagagtt taaaaa
//
