# Supplementary material for: Development of a genetic toolset for the highly engineerable and metabolically versatile Acinetobacter baylyi ADP1
Source: bioRxiv preprint, doi:10.1101/696302, version 1 (2019-07-09)
Supplement: Supplemental Files [file 696302_file04.zip › ADP1 Supplemental Files/ADP1 Tools Vectors/Chromosomal Integrations/Counter selection vector maps/BWB340 del_0980_trc-lacI-mcherry.gb]

LOCUS       del_vanAB::Trc-lacI-mC 13072 bp ds-DNA     circular     06-MAR-2019
DEFINITION  .
FEATURES             Location/Qualifiers
     misc_feature    3559..3564
                     /label="-35 Box"
                     /ApEinfo_revcolor=#9eafd2
                     /ApEinfo_fwdcolor=#9eafd2
     CDS             11225..12286
                     /label=""
                     /ApEinfo_revcolor=#d6b295
                     /ApEinfo_fwdcolor=#d6b295
     misc_feature    1978..4538
                     /label="COMT Insert Cassette"
                     /ApEinfo_revcolor=#f8d3a9
                     /ApEinfo_fwdcolor=#f8d3a9
     misc_feature    2121..2140
                     /label="BioBrick prefix"
                     /ApEinfo_revcolor=#ff9ccd
                     /ApEinfo_fwdcolor=#ff9ccd
     misc_feature    3582..3587
                     /label="-10 Box"
                     /ApEinfo_revcolor=#d6b295
                     /ApEinfo_fwdcolor=#d6b295
     CDS             6725..8008
                     /label=""
                     /ApEinfo_revcolor=#75c6a9
                     /ApEinfo_fwdcolor=#75c6a9
     gene            1455..1931
                     /label="vanR gene"
                     /ApEinfo_revcolor=#84b0dc
                     /ApEinfo_fwdcolor=#84b0dc
     misc_binding    3592..3614
                     /label="LacO"
                     /ApEinfo_revcolor=#84b0dc
                     /ApEinfo_fwdcolor=#84b0dc
     CDS             complement(5212..5360)
                     /label=""
                     /ApEinfo_revcolor=#d59687
                     /ApEinfo_fwdcolor=#d59687
     promoter        2167..2244
                     /label="lacIq promoter"
                     /ApEinfo_revcolor=#f58a5e
                     /ApEinfo_fwdcolor=#f58a5e
     CDS             1245..1454
                     /label="vanR"
                     /ApEinfo_revcolor=#c6c9d1
                     /ApEinfo_fwdcolor=#c6c9d1
     protein_bind    3596..3612
                     /label="lac operator"
                     /ApEinfo_revcolor=#84b0dc
                     /ApEinfo_fwdcolor=#84b0dc
     misc_feature    4539..5211
                     /label="Homology back"
                     /ApEinfo_revcolor=#c7b0e3
                     /ApEinfo_fwdcolor=#c7b0e3
     CDS             complement(9506..10318)
                     /label=""
                     /ApEinfo_revcolor=#c6c9d1
                     /ApEinfo_fwdcolor=#c6c9d1
     CDS             10917..11216
                     /label=""
                     /ApEinfo_revcolor=#84b0dc
                     /ApEinfo_fwdcolor=#84b0dc
     CDS             12292..13062
                     /label=""
                     /ApEinfo_revcolor=#75c6a9
                     /ApEinfo_fwdcolor=#75c6a9
     CDS             80..1078
                     /label=""
                     /ApEinfo_revcolor=#ffef86
                     /ApEinfo_fwdcolor=#ffef86
     misc_signal     4182..4201
                     /label="spKDL023"
                     /ApEinfo_revcolor=#b1ff67
                     /ApEinfo_fwdcolor=#b1ff67
     CDS             10593..10898
                     /label=""
                     /ApEinfo_revcolor=#c6c9d1
                     /ApEinfo_fwdcolor=#c6c9d1
     CDS             2245..3327
                     /label="lacI CDS"
                     /ApEinfo_revcolor=#d59687
                     /ApEinfo_fwdcolor=#d59687
     terminator      4394..4480
                     /label="rrnB T1 terminator"
                     /ApEinfo_revcolor=#f58a5e
                     /ApEinfo_fwdcolor=#f58a5e
     CDS             3633..4343
                     /label="mCherry"
                     /ApEinfo_revcolor=#d59687
                     /ApEinfo_fwdcolor=#d59687
     misc_feature    1455..1931
                     /label="Homology Front"
                     /ApEinfo_revcolor=#d6b295
                     /ApEinfo_fwdcolor=#d6b295
     gene            5115..5211
                     /label=" gene"
                     /ApEinfo_revcolor=#d59687
                     /ApEinfo_fwdcolor=#d59687
     CDS             complement(8101..9246)
                     /label=""
                     /ApEinfo_revcolor=#f8d3a9
                     /ApEinfo_fwdcolor=#f8d3a9
     promoter        3559..3588
                     /label="trc promoter"
                     /ApEinfo_revcolor=#d59687
                     /ApEinfo_fwdcolor=#d59687
     primer_bind     complement(2264..2283)
                     /label="LacI-R"
                     /ApEinfo_revcolor=#ffef86
                     /ApEinfo_fwdcolor=#ffef86
ORIGIN
        1 tgtggctcaa tcctatattc gactttttat aaaattgagt cacatcatta aattttcttt
       61 tttaatgtga gtgacaagca tgaacagttt aaacaccaat aacgaatttt ctctccaaga
      121 actgcaaaaa gaatctgtca tgggtgtgat gggtacagag acccaacgtg aagtccgtgt
      181 aatcgatcta agtgattttg aacagcgtaa atatgaaatt gcagatcaac tttgggatgc
      241 tgctgttgaa attggttttt ttcaggtttc tcatcatggt attcctcagc aagacattga
      301 gcatgcattt ggattggcag aacaattttt tgccctgcca cgtgaagtaa aagcacaata
      361 tcctttaaag cgtaattccg gctgggaaag caaagcacag attcgtcctt ctactaaaac
      421 accggatcaa aaggaatctt atcaggttac tcgtccacgt atgacggggt tatggcctac
      481 gcagcaagaa ttaccagatt ttaaagaaca ggtattaaat tttgaaagtc agtgctggtc
      541 ggtaggcatg aaaattttgt cttgctttgc ctacaaaatg ggattttcag aagacttttt
      601 taccttggcg catgatccat ccaaggaaac ctatcaaagc actttgcgga tgttgcatta
      661 ctatgcggtt gatcctgcgt ttaaagatga actcggttta tggcgtgcag gtgcacatac
      721 cgattttgat tgtttaacgc tattgttcca gcaaaaaggt cagggtggcc tacaggtatg
      781 tcctggtaaa gaaatggaaa atcgtgcatg gacttcaatt gaaccgcgtg aagatgtgat
      841 tacttgtaat attggcgata tgttgatgcg ctggagtgat gatgtgttgc cttcaaattt
      901 tcatcgtgta aaaaatccag ccgatcatga atatcaggga gcgcgttata gcttggcatt
      961 tttctgtcaa gccaatgaag atgtactcat ccaaagccca aaaggcaaat acccagatat
     1021 tacggctaag gattacttgg cgcagcgtgt gagtgctaat ttctctggaa aatactaatt
     1081 tctattgtag atgattcaat ctatagcagt acaaaagcag tctgagcagg ctgcttttgt
     1141 ttttatgaca aaaatcatat ttcaaataaa ctcaaaggca ttgtcatcaa tgtaatgaac
     1201 ttgatagcat caggcataat cttttttata taaaagtggc tgtaatgtca tcagggcacc
     1261 aagttttaat taaactcaga aaaatgatta tcgatggcga acttgagggt ggcagccgaa
     1321 tcgcagaaat tccaacggca gagcttttag gagtatcacg tcagcctatt cgaatggcct
     1381 ttcgtctgct tgagcaagaa ggcttgctga ttaaaaatcc aacccgtggc tatgttgtcc
     1441 gtgagatttc ggatgaattg gtgcatgatg cccttgaggt gcgaggtgta ctcgaaggct
     1501 tggcagcaaa aaccatagca gagcagggac ttaccgaaca acaaaaaaat attttgcatg
     1561 aatgtattga agaaactgaa aagctattta atggaagaaa tgaatttggt gacgaagagc
     1621 tggaaaaata tcatcactat aatgtaattt ttcacgatac tattattgag ggtgcaaaaa
     1681 atattgctct gatgcaggcg ttggctaaaa acaaccaatt acctttggct tctgcacaag
     1741 cgattaccta cgatcaaaac cgtgccttat ctgaatatcg acgtttacat tatgcgcatc
     1801 tacagcattg ctcaatttat aatgctttag tgaatcgtca agctggacgt gcagaaaact
     1861 taatgcgtga gcatagtagt gttgtcgtac tcggagagac tgtacgtcag attttagcgg
     1921 atgccgagta aAAAACTCCT ATACATGGGC TTAATGTATA GGAGAAAAAC TGAACTTgac
     1981 gaactccaat tcactgttcc ttgcattcta aaaccttaaa tacagaaaac agccttttca
     2041 aagttgtttt caaagttggc gtataacata gtatcgacgg agccgatttt gaaaccacaa
     2101 ttatgataga atttgacgtc gaattcgcgg ccgcttctag aactatagct agcatgcatt
     2161 tacgttgaca ccatcgaatg gtgcaaaacc tttcgcggta tggcatgata gcgcccggaa
     2221 gagagtcaat tcagggtggt gaatgtgaaa ccagtaacgt tatacgatgt cgcagagtat
     2281 gccggtgtct cttatcagac cgtttcccgc gtggtgaacc aggccagcca cgtttctgcg
     2341 aaaacgcggg aaaaagtgga agcggcgatg gcggagctga attacattcc caaccgcgtg
     2401 gcacaacaac tggcgggcaa acagtcgttg ctgattggcg ttgccacctc cagtctggcc
     2461 ctgcacgcgc cgtcgcaaat tgtcgcggcg attaaatctc gcgccgatca actgggtgcc
     2521 agcgtggtgg tgtcgatggt agaacgaagc ggcgtcgaag cctgtaaagc ggcggtgcac
     2581 aatcttctcg cgcaacgcgt cagtgggctg atcattaact atccgctgga tgaccaggat
     2641 gccattgctg tggaagctgc ctgcactaat gttccggcgt tatttcttga tgtctctgac
     2701 cagacaccca tcaacagtat tattttctcc catgaagacg gtacgcgact gggcgtggag
     2761 catctggtcg cattgggtca ccagcaaatc gcgctgttag cgggcccatt aagttctgtc
     2821 tcggcgcgtc tgcgtctggc tggctggcat aaatatctca ctcgcaatca aattcagccg
     2881 atagcggaac gggaaggcga ctggagtgcc atgtccggtt ttcaacaaac catgcaaatg
     2941 ctgaatgagg gcatcgttcc cactgcgatg ctggttgcca acgatcagat ggcgctgggc
     3001 gcaatgcgcg ccattaccga gtccgggctg cgcgttggtg cggatatctc ggtagtggga
     3061 tacgacgata ccgaagacag ctcatgttat atcccgccgt caaccaccat caaacaggat
     3121 tttcgcctgc tggggcaaac cagcgtggac cgcttgctgc aactctctca gggccaggcg
     3181 gtgaagggca atcagctgtt gcccgtctca ctggtgaaaa gaaaaaccac cctggcgccc
     3241 aatacgcaaa ccgcctctcc ccgcgcgttg gccgattcat taatgcagct ggcacgacag
     3301 gtttcccgac tggaaagcgg gcagtgagcg caacgcaatt aatgtgagtt agcgcgaatt
     3361 gatctggttt gacagcttat catcgactgc acggtgcacc aatgcttctg gcgtcaggca
     3421 gccatcggaa gctgtggtat ggctgtgcag gtcgtaaatc actgcataat tcgtgtcgct
     3481 caaggcgcac tcccgttctg gataatgttt tttgcgccga catcataacg gttctggcaa
     3541 atattctgaa atgagctgtt gacaattaat catccggctc gtataatgtg tggaattgtg
     3601 agcggataac aatttcacac aggaaacaga ccatggtgag caagggcgag gaggataaca
     3661 tggccatcat caaggagttc atgcgcttca aggttcacat ggagggctcc gtgaacggcc
     3721 acgagttcga gatcgagggc gagggcgagg gccgccccta cgagggcacc cagaccgcca
     3781 agctgaaggt gaccaagggt ggccccctgc ccttcgcctg ggacatcctg tcccctcagt
     3841 tcatgtacgg ctccaaggcc tacgtgaagc accccgccga catccccgac tacttgaagc
     3901 tgtccttccc cgagggcttc aagtgggagc gcgtgatgaa cttcgaggac ggcggcgtgg
     3961 tgaccgtgac ccaggactcc tccctgcaag acggcgagtt catctacaag gtgaagctgc
     4021 gcggcaccaa cttcccctcc gacggccccg taatgcagaa gaagactatg ggctgggagg
     4081 cctcctccga gcggatgtac cccgaggacg gcgcgctgaa gggcgagatc aagcagaggc
     4141 tgaagctgaa ggacggcggc cactacgacg ctgaggtcaa gaccacctac aaggccaaga
     4201 agcccgtgca actgcccggc gcgtacaacg tcaacatcaa gttggacatc acctcccaca
     4261 acgaggacta caccatcgtg gaacagtacg aacgcgccga gggccgccac tccaccggcg
     4321 gcatggacga gctgtataag taagcctcag ggcccgatcg atgccgccgc ttaattaatt
     4381 aatccagagg catcaaataa aacgaaaggc tcagtcgaaa gactgggcct ttcgttttat
     4441 ctgttgtttg tcggtgaacg ctctcctgag taggacaaat ccgccgccct agacctagtg
     4501 tcattttatt tcccccgttt cagcatcaag aacctttggt gtgacgactc cttatcactt
     4561 attggatcca atttatgcta atttttatgc agagtcaatc ctattttatt taatttagtc
     4621 tcatttggat tctgtcttat agggttgata tacaatgaat atgcactaat ttaagtataa
     4681 aaataacgaa tggttgattt tttgaataaa aagtatcgaa attaagtact tttgattatt
     4741 gtaataattg gatccaaaaa ataacaactc tggatcatct ccttacatga gaacttgacg
     4801 gtgtaatgta acctcatgcg ttgttcgtca aggcttttgc catatttacg ctaggaataa
     4861 caatacctgt aaataaacat agactgaagc taaatcgact taattgattc atcatgattc
     4921 gagtaatcct ttgaaattcc catgcatctt gcttaggttt tgcggtatta aaataatgat
     4981 tttttaagga ggatccattc ccgtttaaaa agcatatatt ttttatttat tggatctata
     5041 tttgttctaa ataaatatct agaccaaata taatttttat caagtatata attttattgt
     5101 tttaatttta gtatttaaac tttatgtacg ctgatcgcac aaaattttcc aagaaccaat
     5161 tgattttttg gatccattat atcagtatgc aaattgagca ggatgctcca gaaaccgatc
     5221 caatcatact gtttctgaca taaataaatt ccttttaggc aattatggat atggatatgc
     5281 ataatcaccc agcattcaag ctttgtaatg tcgtgagtat ctcctgtcca gattgggaga
     5341 tatataatgc aaagagacat tttaagcgaa attaatcaga ataatatgag ccgttatcaa
     5401 tggtttgtga tcgttgtttg cgtgtgtctc aatattattg atggctttga tgtgatggtc
     5461 atggcattta cagctccatc tgtttcagct gagtggtcac tttcaggtgc acaaatcggg
     5521 cttctactta gtgctggttt gtttggcatg gctgcgggtt ctatttttct ggcacctctg
     5581 gcagacaaaa ttggtcgccg tttactgatt ttaatttgtt tagctattgc aggcatcagc
     5641 atgctcgcct gtggtttggt gcatagccac agtatgttgg cagcattacg ctttgtgaca
     5701 ggtattgggg tggggggtat tttagccagt agcaacgttt tggccagtga atatgccaat
     5761 ttacgctggc gtagtcttgc tgttagtctc atgtcaacgg ggtatgggat tggcgcaaca
     5821 ttaggcggca tattgtcatt actattgatt gagcatttag gctggcgttc gatctttctg
     5881 gcgggtggtg tgacgacagt tgtaatgtta ttggtgagct tatggttatt accagaatca
     5941 ctggattatt tattggcgaa gaaaccgaag caagcactag aaaaaatcaa tctgaccgtg
     6001 cagcgtatcg gacttgttcg cttaaatgcc ttaccacagc atgaaaaaaa tacacaacag
     6061 cacagcagtg atattgccaa gctttttcaa ggcaagcagg gatttcaaac attatgtttg
     6121 tggtttgctt tctttctggt catgttcggt ttttattttg tgatgagctg gacaccaaaa
     6181 attctgattg caatgggcat gtcgccaagt cagggcgtaa cgacaggaat cttaattagt
     6241 attggtggtg tttttggtgc tgcaattatt ggtcttttgg catcacgtat taaaatcttt
     6301 catgccttaa gtctcttttt gggattaacc gctgtgtgtg tatggttgtt cgtggccgta
     6361 tcttcgcaag tgagtattgc actcatggtc ggtttattgc ttggtacact cattaatggc
     6421 tgtgtggcgg gtttatattc tatttctccc actatttatg acgcagatat acgtagtcgt
     6481 ggtgtaggtt atgccattgg ttttggccgt attggtgcaa ttttatcacc aacagtggca
     6541 ggtatttttc tcgataaagg cttagctccg tcaaccttgt atgcctatta cggtattgtt
     6601 tttattttag cgattttcct gattctgagc ttgagtaagg cattttatcg ccagaaagaa
     6661 ggtctaggaa gttctataaa aacagttgct taaatcaata taataaaaca gtagagttta
     6721 aaaaatgaaa aagacatcct tatgggtggg gggctgctta tgcctattat ttacccctgt
     6781 agtccatgcc gaatttattg cagacagtaa agcagaactc acacttcgaa acttttattt
     6841 tgatcgggat tataaacaag atccgtaccc ctataccgcc gcccgagatt gggcgcaagg
     6901 ggtaattttt aaaggtcagt ctggttatac agatggacca gtgggttttg gtgttgatgt
     6961 actggcgatg gctggattca atttgatggg aaatcgtgct gatgattatg cacgtagtgg
     7021 tttgttgcct gtcaattcag ataattcacg tgatgattat tatggcaaag tcggaataac
     7081 aggcaaggca aagtatcgca acaatgagct gtttgtgggt gatttggtgc cgttactgcc
     7141 tactattttc tcttcacctg cgcgcttgtt tccacaaact tatcgaggag tacgtttttt
     7201 atcgacagaa attccaaaat ttcaactgga aggtttttat gtcgatgaag tgcgtcagcg
     7261 tgattccatc cgttttaccg atgttggaac agacaatatc aatcgtcgtt ttgatcgcgc
     7321 tgcaacgaca gattatttct ataccttggg tggcgcatat caggttaatg atgcgtatag
     7381 agtacgagct tatcaggcag aattgcataa tatttaccaa caacaatttt tgggctttaa
     7441 cggcaaacaa ccgctgaatc aacaattaaa ttttttgagt gatgttcggt ttttcaatag
     7501 cgaagatgcg ggtacaaaga aaattggaga ggtagataac cgtcatttaa gtggtttatt
     7561 tggcctcaat tatcaaaatc atacgatctc tttaggttat atgcagtcat ttggtgctac
     7621 aggtttacca tttttgtctg gtacagaaag cccggttgta ttggatttta tgagttcgga
     7681 ttattctaac aaagatgaaa aagtatattc cgtccgttat gaatacgagt ttaaaaatgt
     7741 aaatgtgggg gatatttctc tgaatgggtt acgctttatg acccgttatg ccaaaggtga
     7801 agacattaat ttactcaatt atggcgacca gcgtttcaaa gaagaatcga tggaagttga
     7861 gttgggatat cgtattcccg aaggtaagtt caaaggctta ggattacgtg ggcgcttttc
     7921 tcactaccgt aatgatatgc caacgattat gacttttcat tcaaccaacg aaacacgttt
     7981 aaatgtagat tatactttta agttttaaac ccactatttg tatacattta aaatgctata
     8041 aagattaagt catgttaaag catggcttaa tctttagttt tttacttaaa cggcatggtt
     8101 ttagctctga gccaattcgg tatgccatgc atcataacga taaacccagt cagcattgcc
     8161 ttgttgcttc atccattgat tcccttgtga accgagctgg atttgtgcgg tacgctgttt
     8221 gcgtgtttcc tcatatattt ttaacgcatt tttgatttgc tgtttatggc ggatgccttc
     8281 aaaggcacgg cccaatacaa cagcatcttc aattgccatg cctgcacctt gcgccataaa
     8341 aggcagcata ggatggcatg catcacctaa tagcgtgaca caatcttgag accactgagg
     8401 taatggatca cgttcgtata aagcactttt taatgtagta tcacaggctt gcagtaaggc
     8461 ttttgcgttt ggatgaaagt ctttataaaa ctcccgtaat tcatcgacat ccccttgact
     8521 ggtccaggat tcttccgtcc acgtttcctg acctgtagtg gcaaaaataa aagtatcttt
     8581 gccctgatta agtggaaagg tgacgatctg ctgctctgga acaggtcccc accatttggt
     8641 gaaagcctca atttcaggaa cgtgtttgac tttttcggta ggaacaacgc aacggaatga
     8701 aacaattcct gtaaagcgcg gagattcttc accaaatatg gcagttcgaa cacgtgaatg
     8761 gatgccatcc gcacccacta caacatcaaa tttctgctgt gagccatctt caaagatcag
     8821 tcgaatacca ttttcatcct gacttagcgt tttaaggcgt tttgaaaaat gaatatgttc
     8881 aagcggaaat tgatctgcca gcgcttgtac gatatcagca cgatgtatcg tcacttgtgg
     8941 agcaccataa cgttgttcgg catctttact catgcctaag cgtgaagttt caagtccagt
     9001 atcccagtca cgactaatac gataggtggg catagctcct gactgtcgaa tagcttcacc
     9061 tgctcccaag ccatcgattg cgcgtacaac atttggggtg aggttgatat cagctccgac
     9121 tctggaaaag ctagaggcct gttcaaaaat actgacggca tgaccacttc ttctaagtgc
     9181 aattcctgct gccaagcctc ctacaccacc accaataatt gcaattttta aagtatccat
     9241 actcattatt taccagataa aaacatcatt taaaaaatac ttagttttaa atataaaaca
     9301 aagttaccta tataaaacat aagctatatt tatgctaatt taaaggcaag tcaatctttt
     9361 tttgattgag caggtgaatg tattgggaat gtctcaaatt agagaataga aagagaggca
     9421 tcgtaagggg atatacggcg catttttaat tagactttat ttcatgctga atattttaag
     9481 tgatggcaat cctttgccat atacatcaat agataaattt agagatttta tctgctgtct
     9541 cgatgacctg agccgcgaca ctatgtttaa acgtatattc atcgtaagtg gtgatagggc
     9601 aacttacaga caacactgcc accatatctt tggaggattg acgataaatg ggtgctgcac
     9661 aggcagccat atcattattg taatgtcccc aactgaccat ggacggctga gttttgacat
     9721 aattcagacg caataataat tcttttaagt tttttggcgt gagttccgag aaggtatccc
     9781 attcatcaaa tttacgataa cgctgacgaa tttcagtttc tgataaattg gatagcaata
     9841 gctgaccaat cacagtcgca tgtgcaggcc agcgcgttcc taaactaatc gtactggtaa
     9901 aagggccact cgattgaata ttgtttacaa agacaatatg tgtaccttcc aaaattgaaa
     9961 gatggactgc aatcttggtt tgatcgcgta gttctttcat taagggggta gataaatcaa
    10021 gtaaggacag tttggataaa ctgttaaaac caagctccat gacttttgaa tctagggcat
    10081 aggttttttg agttgcctta cgcaaatatc cgcaagattc cagcgtataa atcaaacgaa
    10141 atgcactaga acggttcaca tccaaaattt ctgcaatttc agaaatggtc atttcttgag
    10201 attcttgatt aaaggcttgc aaaatcgcga ggcctcgaac cagccctgga accaagtagc
    10261 gatcatcgtt tttagtactt tcagcctctt gtacatcttc ttcaatgact acactcattc
    10321 tataaaaatt cctaaaagta aaaagggagt gatgttggtg cgttgtgctt tattttggaa
    10381 ctattctaat catatcgaag tgataaaaca atgtttatat ataaaactaa atttatgtca
    10441 taaaacgtaa ttaaatatta aattttaaat aagtatttga ataatatgat tttaaaatta
    10501 ttgacataaa atcaataagc gcattatgct gtgcttatgt tttgaaaata aactaatgtt
    10561 ttgtatataa aacaatatcg agggctcaaa cgatgagttg gatttcagtt tgtggcattg
    10621 atgatgtctc ggaagatgaa ccaaaagcag tagagattaa tgacaaaaag attggcgtat
    10681 ttgtgattga tgaaaactat ttcgcaatcg aaaacgtttg tccgcatgcc tttgcattac
    10741 tgacagaagg gtttattgaa gatcagacgg ttgaatgtcc gctgcatgaa gctatttttg
    10801 atatccaaac agggcaatta aaaagtggac caggctgccg cgatctttgt acatatcctg
    10861 tacgtgttga agatcagcag atccagattc aactgtgagg gaaaaggaat tttgctatga
    10921 aacaatttaa tgaaaaactg gctaactgga tgagcccatc gccatcaaaa gaagcgggta
    10981 ttaacaatat tcagattcct gggcaggttg aacatctggt ctggcagact cgttataaaa
    11041 aaccaacggt gtatgagcag gactttgtca aacatttgat tcaggctttt gcttcaggcg
    11101 taactgagct gaatgatctg gtcgactctc taaatcgaca agggtttcgc cgtgaatctg
    11161 gtgaagtctg gaccatgcaa agcttcacag aagaaatgca gcgtttgggc tattaacagc
    11221 aaggatgaca acaatgaatg caatttatca acacgcttca agtactgaac aatatcttga
    11281 tttgggttta cgtgaccaat ggtatccagt actcgccagt tgggaagtca gtgccaatcc
    11341 agttgggatt acccgtttgg gtgaaaatat tgtggtttgg cgtgatgaag ctggtcagct
    11401 ttatgcattg gaagatcgct gtccgcaccg tggtgcgcgt ttatcgttgg gctggaatct
    11461 gggggatcgg gttgcttgct ggtatcacgg tgtagaagtg gggggagatg gtgtggttgc
    11521 agatgtacct gcggtgcatg aatgtccact caagggtgca gcctgtgtta aaagctatcc
    11581 aattattgaa aagcatgacg ctatttttat ctggtttgga atcgacgcca atgagccacc
    11641 agcagagcta gtgttccctg aacagttagc cagtgaagcg tggagttcat ttttgtgtca
    11701 ggcagactgg aaggtcaatc atcaatatgc aattgataat gtcatggatc cgatgcatgg
    11761 aacgtatttg cattgtactt cgcactccat ggcagaaggt gaacgtaccg cagaaatgaa
    11821 acatcgcagc actgagcatg gttttatttt tgaaaaggaa ggtcaaactg gcgttaattt
    11881 tgactgggtt gaatatggta atacaggtgc aagctggtta cgtctgtcta ttccatatcg
    11941 taaagacttt ggcccaggtg gtgtgttctg gattgttggt tttgcaacgc ctattgatgc
    12001 cgataatacc cgtgtatttt tctggcgctg ccgcaaggtc aatggctggc aacgcaatgt
    12061 ttggcgtttc ttatatcgta atcacctaga aaaattgcat tgggatgtgc tggagcagga
    12121 tcgtattatt ctggaaaatc ttgcaccgaa tgcacgttct aaagaattcc tttatcaaca
    12181 tgatgttgga ttgtcacgtt tacgccgtct gatgaaaaaa gaagccgaaa agcagttgaa
    12241 aaaaattgca gtgctaaaca cttcatcttt gaccgaaaca ccataaggat tgtggttatg
    12301 accattcata cattactgca cggtaaaaaa attattgtca cgggagcagc acgtgggctt
    12361 ggtttgggct ttgctcaagc aattgctgag gcgggtgcac aagtcatcat ggcagatatt
    12421 ttaatcgaat tggttgaagg cgaggcaaag cagttacaac aacaaggttt gcaggtgcaa
    12481 gctgttggac tggatttatc tcaacctgaa tcaattcaga ctgcagttca atttgccgta
    12541 aatacttggg gtggtctgga tggtttagtg aactgtgctg cattggcaac aggtgtgggg
    12601 ggtaaggact taactcaata cgatcctgat ttgtgggatc gggttatgac ggtcaatgtc
    12661 aaaggtacat ggttgatggt tcaggcatgt gtaccgtatt tgaaacagtc acaaagcgca
    12721 aagattatca atattgcttc tgatactgca ctttggggtg cgcccaagtt gatggcttat
    12781 gttgcaagta agggtgccat tctttcgatg actcgctcaa tggcaagaga gttgggggaa
    12841 tttaacatct gtgtaaatac actctctcca gggcttactc tggttgaagc aaccgagtac
    12901 gtaccacaag aacgacatga cctatatgtc actggtcgcg ccattcagcg tcagcaacat
    12961 ccacaggatt taaacggcac agcgctttat ttgctatctg atcttgcatc gtttgtgacg
    13021 ggacaaaata tcccagtcaa tggtggcttt gtctttaact aggagcaaaa ac
//
