# Supplementary material for: Development of a genetic toolset for the highly engineerable and metabolically versatile Acinetobacter baylyi ADP1
Source: bioRxiv preprint, doi:10.1101/696302, version 1 (2019-07-09)
Supplement: Supplemental Files [file 696302_file04.zip › ADP1 Supplemental Files/ADP1 Tools Vectors/Chromosomal Integrations/Counter selection vector maps/BWB301 del_0980_trc-sacbkan.gb]

LOCUS       vanA,B::Trc-sacB/Kan_( 13361 bp ds-DNA     circular     07-DEC-2018
DEFINITION  .
FEATURES             Location/Qualifiers
     misc_feature    4828..5500
                     /label="Back Homology"
                     /ApEinfo_revcolor=#c7b0e3
                     /ApEinfo_fwdcolor=#c7b0e3
     misc_feature    1978..1998
                     /label="possible start"
                     /ApEinfo_revcolor=#d6b295
                     /ApEinfo_fwdcolor=#d6b295
     misc_feature    3762..3764
                     /label="Leu to Phe mutation"
                     /ApEinfo_revcolor=#84b0dc
                     /ApEinfo_fwdcolor=#84b0dc
     misc_feature    3137..3166
                     /label="pTrc"
                     /ApEinfo_revcolor=#ffef86
                     /ApEinfo_fwdcolor=#ffef86
     CDS             complement(9795..10607)
                     /label=""
                     /ApEinfo_revcolor=#c6c9d1
                     /ApEinfo_fwdcolor=#c6c9d1
     CDS             complement(5404..5649)
                     /label=""
                     /ApEinfo_revcolor=#d59687
                     /ApEinfo_fwdcolor=#d59687
     CDS             3219..3305
                     /label="signal peptide"
                     /ApEinfo_revcolor=#b1ff67
                     /ApEinfo_fwdcolor=#b1ff67
     CDS             80..1078
                     /label=""
                     /ApEinfo_revcolor=#ffef86
                     /ApEinfo_fwdcolor=#ffef86
     CDS             complement(2137..2931)
                     /label="KanR"
                     /ApEinfo_revcolor=#75c6a9
                     /ApEinfo_fwdcolor=#75c6a9
     CDS             12581..13351
                     /label=""
                     /ApEinfo_revcolor=#75c6a9
                     /ApEinfo_fwdcolor=#75c6a9
     CDS             1245..1931
                     /label="vanR"
                     /ApEinfo_revcolor=#c6c9d1
                     /ApEinfo_fwdcolor=#c6c9d1
     CDS             7014..8297
                     /label=""
                     /ApEinfo_revcolor=#75c6a9
                     /ApEinfo_fwdcolor=#75c6a9
     misc_feature    1978..4827
                     /label="Trc-sacB /kan cassette"
                     /ApEinfo_revcolor=#75c6a9
                     /ApEinfo_fwdcolor=#75c6a9
     CDS             11514..12575
                     /label=""
                     /ApEinfo_revcolor=#d6b295
                     /ApEinfo_fwdcolor=#d6b295
     protein_bind    3175..3191
                     /label="lac operator"
                     /ApEinfo_revcolor=#f8d3a9
                     /ApEinfo_fwdcolor=#f8d3a9
     terminator      4683..4769
                     /label="rrnB T1 terminator"
                     /ApEinfo_revcolor=#75c6a9
                     /ApEinfo_fwdcolor=#75c6a9
     misc_feature    complement(4806..4827)
                     /label="Possible end"
                     /ApEinfo_revcolor=#d6b295
                     /ApEinfo_fwdcolor=#d6b295
     CDS             10882..11187
                     /label=""
                     /ApEinfo_revcolor=#c6c9d1
                     /ApEinfo_fwdcolor=#c6c9d1
     terminator      2027..2121
                     /label="lambda t0 terminator"
                     /ApEinfo_revcolor=#d6b295
                     /ApEinfo_fwdcolor=#d6b295
     CDS             complement(8390..9535)
                     /label=""
                     /ApEinfo_revcolor=#f8d3a9
                     /ApEinfo_fwdcolor=#f8d3a9
     misc_feature    4644..4654
                     /label="BioBrick suffix"
                     /ApEinfo_revcolor=#d59687
                     /ApEinfo_fwdcolor=#d59687
     CDS             11206..11505
                     /label=""
                     /ApEinfo_revcolor=#84b0dc
                     /ApEinfo_fwdcolor=#84b0dc
     CDS             3219..4640
                     /label="SacB"
                     /ApEinfo_revcolor=#d59687
                     /ApEinfo_fwdcolor=#d59687
     RBS             3201..3212
                     /label="strong bacterial ribosome binding site (Elowitz and Leibler, 2000)"
                     /ApEinfo_revcolor=#84b0dc
                     /ApEinfo_fwdcolor=#84b0dc
ORIGIN
        1 tgtggctcaa tcctatattc gactttttat aaaattgagt cacatcatta aattttcttt
       61 tttaatgtga gtgacaagca tgaacagttt aaacaccaat aacgaatttt ctctccaaga
      121 actgcaaaaa gaatctgtca tgggtgtgat gggtacagag acccaacgtg aagtccgtgt
      181 aatcgatcta agtgattttg aacagcgtaa atatgaaatt gcagatcaac tttgggatgc
      241 tgctgttgaa attggttttt ttcaggtttc tcatcatggt attcctcagc aagacattga
      301 gcatgcattt ggattggcag aacaattttt tgccctgcca cgtgaagtaa aagcacaata
      361 tcctttaaag cgtaattccg gctgggaaag caaagcacag attcgtcctt ctactaaaac
      421 accggatcaa aaggaatctt atcaggttac tcgtccacgt atgacggggt tatggcctac
      481 gcagcaagaa ttaccagatt ttaaagaaca ggtattaaat tttgaaagtc agtgctggtc
      541 ggtaggcatg aaaattttgt cttgctttgc ctacaaaatg ggattttcag aagacttttt
      601 taccttggcg catgatccat ccaaggaaac ctatcaaagc actttgcgga tgttgcatta
      661 ctatgcggtt gatcctgcgt ttaaagatga actcggttta tggcgtgcag gtgcacatac
      721 cgattttgat tgtttaacgc tattgttcca gcaaaaaggt cagggtggcc tacaggtatg
      781 tcctggtaaa gaaatggaaa atcgtgcatg gacttcaatt gaaccgcgtg aagatgtgat
      841 tacttgtaat attggcgata tgttgatgcg ctggagtgat gatgtgttgc cttcaaattt
      901 tcatcgtgta aaaaatccag ccgatcatga atatcaggga gcgcgttata gcttggcatt
      961 tttctgtcaa gccaatgaag atgtactcat ccaaagccca aaaggcaaat acccagatat
     1021 tacggctaag gattacttgg cgcagcgtgt gagtgctaat ttctctggaa aatactaatt
     1081 tctattgtag atgattcaat ctatagcagt acaaaagcag tctgagcagg ctgcttttgt
     1141 ttttatgaca aaaatcatat ttcaaataaa ctcaaaggca ttgtcatcaa tgtaatgaac
     1201 ttgatagcat caggcataat cttttttata taaaagtggc tgtaatgtca tcagggcacc
     1261 aagttttaat taaactcaga aaaatgatta tcgatggcga acttgagggt ggcagccgaa
     1321 tcgcagaaat tccaacggca gagcttttag gagtatcacg tcagcctatt cgaatggcct
     1381 ttcgtctgct tgagcaagaa ggcttgctga ttaaaaatcc aacccgtggc tatgttgtcc
     1441 gtgagatttc ggatgaattg gtgcatgatg cccttgaggt gcgaggtgta ctcgaaggct
     1501 tggcagcaaa aaccatagca gagcagggac ttaccgaaca acaaaaaaat attttgcatg
     1561 aatgtattga agaaactgaa aagctattta atggaagaaa tgaatttggt gacgaagagc
     1621 tggaaaaata tcatcactat aatgtaattt ttcacgatac tattattgag ggtgcaaaaa
     1681 atattgctct gatgcaggcg ttggctaaaa acaaccaatt acctttggct tctgcacaag
     1741 cgattaccta cgatcaaaac cgtgccttat ctgaatatcg acgtttacat tatgcgcatc
     1801 tacagcattg ctcaatttat aatgctttag tgaatcgtca agctggacgt gcagaaaact
     1861 taatgcgtga gcatagtagt gttgtcgtac tcggagagac tgtacgtcag attttagcgg
     1921 atgccgagta aaaaactcct atacatgggc ttaatgtata ggagaaaaac tgaacttctc
     1981 agaaacgatt ttgagacgtt ttaataaaaa atcgcctagt gcttggattc tcaccaataa
     2041 aaaacgcccg gcggcaaccg agcgttctga acaaatccag atggagttct gaggtcatta
     2101 ctggatctat caacgggagt ccaagcgagc tcggtactaa aacaattcat ccagtaaaat
     2161 ataatatttt attttctccc aatcaggctt gatccccagt aagtcaaaaa atagctcgac
     2221 atactgttct tccccgatat cctccctgat cgaccggacg cagaaggcaa tgtcatacca
     2281 cttgtccgcc ctgccgcttc tcccaagatc aataaagcca cttactttgc catctttcac
     2341 aaagatgttg ctgtctccca ggtcgccgtg ggaaaagaca agttcctctt cgggcttttc
     2401 cgtctttaaa aaatcataca gctcgcgcgg atctttaaat ggagtgtctt cttcccagtt
     2461 ttcgcaatcc acatcggcca gatcgttatt cagtaagtaa tccaattcgg ctaagcggcc
     2521 gtctaagcta ttcgtatagg gacaatccga tatgtcgatg gagtgaaaga gcctgatgca
     2581 ctccgcatac agctcgatag tcttttcagg gctttgttca tcttcatacc cttccgagca
     2641 aaggacgcca tcggcctcac tcatgagcag attgctccag ccatcatgcc gttcaaagtg
     2701 caggaccttt ggaacaggca gctttccttc cagccatagc atcatgtcct tttcccgttc
     2761 cacatcatag gtggtccctt tataccggct gtccgtcatt tttaaatata ggatttcatt
     2821 ttctcccacc agcttatata ccttagcagg agacattcct tccgtatctt ttacgcagcg
     2881 gtattcttcg atcagttttt tcaattccgg tgatattctc attttagcca tttattattt
     2941 ccttcctctt ttctacagta tttaaagata ccccaagaag ctaattataa caagacgaac
     3001 tccaattcac tgttccttgc attctaaaac cttaaataca gaaaacagcc ttttcaaagt
     3061 tgttttcaaa gttggcgtat aacatagtat cgacggagcc gattttgaaa ccacaattat
     3121 gatagaattt gacgtcttga caattaatca tccggctcgt ataatgGATT CAAATTGTGA
     3181 GCGGATAACa attactaAag aaagaggaga aatactagat gaacatcaaa aagtttgcaa
     3241 aacaagcaac agtattaacc tttactaccg cactgctggc aggaggcgca actcaagcgt
     3301 ttgcgaaaga aacgaaccaa aagccatata aggaaacata cggcatttcc catattacac
     3361 gccatgatat gctgcaaatc cctgaacagc aaaaaaatga aaaatatcaa gttcctgaat
     3421 tcgattcgtc cacaattaaa aatatctctt ctgcaaaagg cctggacgtt tgggacagct
     3481 ggccattaca aaacgctgac ggcactgtcg caaactatca cggctaccac atcgtctttg
     3541 cattagccgg agatcctaaa aatgcggatg acacatcgat ttacatgttc tatcaaaaag
     3601 tcggcgaaac ttctattgac agctggaaaa acgctggccg cgtctttaaa gacagcgaca
     3661 aattcgatgc aaatgattct atcctaaaag accaaacaca agaatggtca ggttcagcca
     3721 catttacatc tgacggaaaa atccgtttat tctacactga tttgtccggt aaacattacg
     3781 gcaaacaaac actgacaact gcacaagtta acgtatcagc atcagacagc tctttgaaca
     3841 tcaacggtgt agaggattat aaatcaatct ttgacggtga cggaaaaacg tatcaaaatg
     3901 tacagcagtt catcgatgaa ggcaactaca gctcaggcga caaccatacg ctgagagatc
     3961 ctcactacgt agaagataaa ggccacaaat acttagtatt tgaagcaaac actggaactg
     4021 aagatggcta ccaaggcgaa gaatctttat ttaacaaagc atactatggc aaaagcacat
     4081 cattcttccg tcaagaaagt caaaaacttc tgcaaagcga taaaaaacgc acggctgagt
     4141 tagcaaacgg cgctctcggt atgattgagc taaacgatga ttacacactg aaaaaagtga
     4201 tgaaaccgct gattgcatct aacacagtaa cagatgaaat tgaacgcgcg aacgtcttta
     4261 aaatgaacgg caaatggtac ctgttcactg actcccgcgg atcaaaaatg acgattgacg
     4321 gcattacgtc taacgatatt tacatgcttg gttatgtttc taattcttta actggcccat
     4381 acaagccgct gaacaaaact ggccttgtgt taaaaatgga tcttgatcct aacgatgtaa
     4441 cctttactta ctcacacttc gctgtacctc aagcgaaagg aaacaatgtc gtgattacaa
     4501 gctatatgac aaacagagga ttctacgcag acaaacaatc aacgtttgcg ccaagcttcc
     4561 tgctgaacat caaaggcaag aaaacatctg ttgtcaaaga cagcatcctt gaacaaggac
     4621 aattaacagt taacaaataa taatactagt agcggccgct taattaatta atccagaggc
     4681 atcaaataaa acgaaaggct cagtcgaaag actgggcctt tcgttttatc tgttgtttgt
     4741 cggtgaacgc tctcctgagt aggacaaatc cgccgcccta gacctagtgt cattttattt
     4801 cccccgtttc agcatcaaga acctttggtg tgacgactcc ttatcactta ttggatccaa
     4861 tttatgctaa tttttatgca gagtcaatcc tattttattt aatttagtct catttggatt
     4921 ctgtcttata gggttgatat acaatgaata tgcactaatt taagtataaa aataacgaat
     4981 ggttgatttt ttgaataaaa agtatcgaaa ttaagtactt ttgattattg taataattgg
     5041 atccaaaaaa taacaactct ggatcatctc cttacatgag aacttgacgg tgtaatgtaa
     5101 cctcatgcgt tgttcgtcaa ggcttttgcc atatttacgc taggaataac aatacctgta
     5161 aataaacata gactgaagct aaatcgactt aattgattca tcatgattcg agtaatcctt
     5221 tgaaattccc atgcatcttg cttaggtttt gcggtattaa aataatgatt ttttaaggag
     5281 gatccattcc cgtttaaaaa gcatatattt tttatttatt ggatctatat ttgttctaaa
     5341 taaatatcta gaccaaatat aatttttatc aagtatataa ttttattgtt ttaattttag
     5401 tatttaaact ttatgtacgc tgatcgcaca aaattttcca agaaccaatt gattttttgg
     5461 atccattata tcagtatgca aattgagcag gatgctccag aaaccgatcc aatcatactg
     5521 tttctgacat aaataaattc cttttaggca attatggata tggatatgca taatcaccca
     5581 gcattcaagc tttgtaatgt cgtgagtatc tcctgtccag attgggagat atataatgca
     5641 aagagacatt ttaagcgaaa ttaatcagaa taatatgagc cgttatcaat ggtttgtgat
     5701 cgttgtttgc gtgtgtctca atattattga tggctttgat gtgatggtca tggcatttac
     5761 agctccatct gtttcagctg agtggtcact ttcaggtgca caaatcgggc ttctacttag
     5821 tgctggtttg tttggcatgg ctgcgggttc tatttttctg gcacctctgg cagacaaaat
     5881 tggtcgccgt ttactgattt taatttgttt agctattgca ggcatcagca tgctcgcctg
     5941 tggtttggtg catagccaca gtatgttggc agcattacgc tttgtgacag gtattggggt
     6001 ggggggtatt ttagccagta gcaacgtttt ggccagtgaa tatgccaatt tacgctggcg
     6061 tagtcttgct gttagtctca tgtcaacggg gtatgggatt ggcgcaacat taggcggcat
     6121 attgtcatta ctattgattg agcatttagg ctggcgttcg atctttctgg cgggtggtgt
     6181 gacgacagtt gtaatgttat tggtgagctt atggttatta ccagaatcac tggattattt
     6241 attggcgaag aaaccgaagc aagcactaga aaaaatcaat ctgaccgtgc agcgtatcgg
     6301 acttgttcgc ttaaatgcct taccacagca tgaaaaaaat acacaacagc acagcagtga
     6361 tattgccaag ctttttcaag gcaagcaggg atttcaaaca ttatgtttgt ggtttgcttt
     6421 ctttctggtc atgttcggtt tttattttgt gatgagctgg acaccaaaaa ttctgattgc
     6481 aatgggcatg tcgccaagtc agggcgtaac gacaggaatc ttaattagta ttggtggtgt
     6541 ttttggtgct gcaattattg gtcttttggc atcacgtatt aaaatctttc atgccttaag
     6601 tctctttttg ggattaaccg ctgtgtgtgt atggttgttc gtggccgtat cttcgcaagt
     6661 gagtattgca ctcatggtcg gtttattgct tggtacactc attaatggct gtgtggcggg
     6721 tttatattct atttctccca ctatttatga cgcagatata cgtagtcgtg gtgtaggtta
     6781 tgccattggt tttggccgta ttggtgcaat tttatcacca acagtggcag gtatttttct
     6841 cgataaaggc ttagctccgt caaccttgta tgcctattac ggtattgttt ttattttagc
     6901 gattttcctg attctgagct tgagtaaggc attttatcgc cagaaagaag gtctaggaag
     6961 ttctataaaa acagttgctt aaatcaatat aataaaacag tagagtttaa aaaatgaaaa
     7021 agacatcctt atgggtgggg ggctgcttat gcctattatt tacccctgta gtccatgccg
     7081 aatttattgc agacagtaaa gcagaactca cacttcgaaa cttttatttt gatcgggatt
     7141 ataaacaaga tccgtacccc tataccgccg cccgagattg ggcgcaaggg gtaattttta
     7201 aaggtcagtc tggttataca gatggaccag tgggttttgg tgttgatgta ctggcgatgg
     7261 ctggattcaa tttgatggga aatcgtgctg atgattatgc acgtagtggt ttgttgcctg
     7321 tcaattcaga taattcacgt gatgattatt atggcaaagt cggaataaca ggcaaggcaa
     7381 agtatcgcaa caatgagctg tttgtgggtg atttggtgcc gttactgcct actattttct
     7441 cttcacctgc gcgcttgttt ccacaaactt atcgaggagt acgtttttta tcgacagaaa
     7501 ttccaaaatt tcaactggaa ggtttttatg tcgatgaagt gcgtcagcgt gattccatcc
     7561 gttttaccga tgttggaaca gacaatatca atcgtcgttt tgatcgcgct gcaacgacag
     7621 attatttcta taccttgggt ggcgcatatc aggttaatga tgcgtataga gtacgagctt
     7681 atcaggcaga attgcataat atttaccaac aacaattttt gggctttaac ggcaaacaac
     7741 cgctgaatca acaattaaat tttttgagtg atgttcggtt tttcaatagc gaagatgcgg
     7801 gtacaaagaa aattggagag gtagataacc gtcatttaag tggtttattt ggcctcaatt
     7861 atcaaaatca tacgatctct ttaggttata tgcagtcatt tggtgctaca ggtttaccat
     7921 ttttgtctgg tacagaaagc ccggttgtat tggattttat gagttcggat tattctaaca
     7981 aagatgaaaa agtatattcc gtccgttatg aatacgagtt taaaaatgta aatgtggggg
     8041 atatttctct gaatgggtta cgctttatga cccgttatgc caaaggtgaa gacattaatt
     8101 tactcaatta tggcgaccag cgtttcaaag aagaatcgat ggaagttgag ttgggatatc
     8161 gtattcccga aggtaagttc aaaggcttag gattacgtgg gcgcttttct cactaccgta
     8221 atgatatgcc aacgattatg acttttcatt caaccaacga aacacgttta aatgtagatt
     8281 atacttttaa gttttaaacc cactatttgt atacatttaa aatgctataa agattaagtc
     8341 atgttaaagc atggcttaat ctttagtttt ttacttaaac ggcatggttt tagctctgag
     8401 ccaattcggt atgccatgca tcataacgat aaacccagtc agcattgcct tgttgcttca
     8461 tccattgatt cccttgtgaa ccgagctgga tttgtgcggt acgctgtttg cgtgtttcct
     8521 catatatttt taacgcattt ttgatttgct gtttatggcg gatgccttca aaggcacggc
     8581 ccaatacaac agcatcttca attgccatgc ctgcaccttg cgccataaaa ggcagcatag
     8641 gatggcatgc atcacctaat agcgtgacac aatcttgaga ccactgaggt aatggatcac
     8701 gttcgtataa agcacttttt aatgtagtat cacaggcttg cagtaaggct tttgcgtttg
     8761 gatgaaagtc tttataaaac tcccgtaatt catcgacatc cccttgactg gtccaggatt
     8821 cttccgtcca cgtttcctga cctgtagtgg caaaaataaa agtatctttg ccctgattaa
     8881 gtggaaaggt gacgatctgc tgctctggaa caggtcccca ccatttggtg aaagcctcaa
     8941 tttcaggaac gtgtttgact ttttcggtag gaacaacgca acggaatgaa acaattcctg
     9001 taaagcgcgg agattcttca ccaaatatgg cagttcgaac acgtgaatgg atgccatccg
     9061 cacccactac aacatcaaat ttctgctgtg agccatcttc aaagatcagt cgaataccat
     9121 tttcatcctg acttagcgtt ttaaggcgtt ttgaaaaatg aatatgttca agcggaaatt
     9181 gatctgccag cgcttgtacg atatcagcac gatgtatcgt cacttgtgga gcaccataac
     9241 gttgttcggc atctttactc atgcctaagc gtgaagtttc aagtccagta tcccagtcac
     9301 gactaatacg ataggtgggc atagctcctg actgtcgaat agcttcacct gctcccaagc
     9361 catcgattgc gcgtacaaca tttggggtga ggttgatatc agctccgact ctggaaaagc
     9421 tagaggcctg ttcaaaaata ctgacggcat gaccacttct tctaagtgca attcctgctg
     9481 ccaagcctcc tacaccacca ccaataattg caatttttaa agtatccata ctcattattt
     9541 accagataaa aacatcattt aaaaaatact tagttttaaa tataaaacaa agttacctat
     9601 ataaaacata agctatattt atgctaattt aaaggcaagt caatcttttt ttgattgagc
     9661 aggtgaatgt attgggaatg tctcaaatta gagaatagaa agagaggcat cgtaagggga
     9721 tatacggcgc atttttaatt agactttatt tcatgctgaa tattttaagt gatggcaatc
     9781 ctttgccata tacatcaata gataaattta gagattttat ctgctgtctc gatgacctga
     9841 gccgcgacac tatgtttaaa cgtatattca tcgtaagtgg tgatagggca acttacagac
     9901 aacactgcca ccatatcttt ggaggattga cgataaatgg gtgctgcaca ggcagccata
     9961 tcattattgt aatgtcccca actgaccatg gacggctgag ttttgacata attcagacgc
    10021 aataataatt cttttaagtt ttttggcgtg agttccgaga aggtatccca ttcatcaaat
    10081 ttacgataac gctgacgaat ttcagtttct gataaattgg atagcaatag ctgaccaatc
    10141 acagtcgcat gtgcaggcca gcgcgttcct aaactaatcg tactggtaaa agggccactc
    10201 gattgaatat tgtttacaaa gacaatatgt gtaccttcca aaattgaaag atggactgca
    10261 atcttggttt gatcgcgtag ttctttcatt aagggggtag ataaatcaag taaggacagt
    10321 ttggataaac tgttaaaacc aagctccatg acttttgaat ctagggcata ggttttttga
    10381 gttgccttac gcaaatatcc gcaagattcc agcgtataaa tcaaacgaaa tgcactagaa
    10441 cggttcacat ccaaaatttc tgcaatttca gaaatggtca tttcttgaga ttcttgatta
    10501 aaggcttgca aaatcgcgag gcctcgaacc agccctggaa ccaagtagcg atcatcgttt
    10561 ttagtacttt cagcctcttg tacatcttct tcaatgacta cactcattct ataaaaattc
    10621 ctaaaagtaa aaagggagtg atgttggtgc gttgtgcttt attttggaac tattctaatc
    10681 atatcgaagt gataaaacaa tgtttatata taaaactaaa tttatgtcat aaaacgtaat
    10741 taaatattaa attttaaata agtatttgaa taatatgatt ttaaaattat tgacataaaa
    10801 tcaataagcg cattatgctg tgcttatgtt ttgaaaataa actaatgttt tgtatataaa
    10861 acaatatcga gggctcaaac gatgagttgg atttcagttt gtggcattga tgatgtctcg
    10921 gaagatgaac caaaagcagt agagattaat gacaaaaaga ttggcgtatt tgtgattgat
    10981 gaaaactatt tcgcaatcga aaacgtttgt ccgcatgcct ttgcattact gacagaaggg
    11041 tttattgaag atcagacggt tgaatgtccg ctgcatgaag ctatttttga tatccaaaca
    11101 gggcaattaa aaagtggacc aggctgccgc gatctttgta catatcctgt acgtgttgaa
    11161 gatcagcaga tccagattca actgtgaggg aaaaggaatt ttgctatgaa acaatttaat
    11221 gaaaaactgg ctaactggat gagcccatcg ccatcaaaag aagcgggtat taacaatatt
    11281 cagattcctg ggcaggttga acatctggtc tggcagactc gttataaaaa accaacggtg
    11341 tatgagcagg actttgtcaa acatttgatt caggcttttg cttcaggcgt aactgagctg
    11401 aatgatctgg tcgactctct aaatcgacaa gggtttcgcc gtgaatctgg tgaagtctgg
    11461 accatgcaaa gcttcacaga agaaatgcag cgtttgggct attaacagca aggatgacaa
    11521 caatgaatgc aatttatcaa cacgcttcaa gtactgaaca atatcttgat ttgggtttac
    11581 gtgaccaatg gtatccagta ctcgccagtt gggaagtcag tgccaatcca gttgggatta
    11641 cccgtttggg tgaaaatatt gtggtttggc gtgatgaagc tggtcagctt tatgcattgg
    11701 aagatcgctg tccgcaccgt ggtgcgcgtt tatcgttggg ctggaatctg ggggatcggg
    11761 ttgcttgctg gtatcacggt gtagaagtgg ggggagatgg tgtggttgca gatgtacctg
    11821 cggtgcatga atgtccactc aagggtgcag cctgtgttaa aagctatcca attattgaaa
    11881 agcatgacgc tatttttatc tggtttggaa tcgacgccaa tgagccacca gcagagctag
    11941 tgttccctga acagttagcc agtgaagcgt ggagttcatt tttgtgtcag gcagactgga
    12001 aggtcaatca tcaatatgca attgataatg tcatggatcc gatgcatgga acgtatttgc
    12061 attgtacttc gcactccatg gcagaaggtg aacgtaccgc agaaatgaaa catcgcagca
    12121 ctgagcatgg ttttattttt gaaaaggaag gtcaaactgg cgttaatttt gactgggttg
    12181 aatatggtaa tacaggtgca agctggttac gtctgtctat tccatatcgt aaagactttg
    12241 gcccaggtgg tgtgttctgg attgttggtt ttgcaacgcc tattgatgcc gataataccc
    12301 gtgtattttt ctggcgctgc cgcaaggtca atggctggca acgcaatgtt tggcgtttct
    12361 tatatcgtaa tcacctagaa aaattgcatt gggatgtgct ggagcaggat cgtattattc
    12421 tggaaaatct tgcaccgaat gcacgttcta aagaattcct ttatcaacat gatgttggat
    12481 tgtcacgttt acgccgtctg atgaaaaaag aagccgaaaa gcagttgaaa aaaattgcag
    12541 tgctaaacac ttcatctttg accgaaacac cataaggatt gtggttatga ccattcatac
    12601 attactgcac ggtaaaaaaa ttattgtcac gggagcagca cgtgggcttg gtttgggctt
    12661 tgctcaagca attgctgagg cgggtgcaca agtcatcatg gcagatattt taatcgaatt
    12721 ggttgaaggc gaggcaaagc agttacaaca acaaggtttg caggtgcaag ctgttggact
    12781 ggatttatct caacctgaat caattcagac tgcagttcaa tttgccgtaa atacttgggg
    12841 tggtctggat ggtttagtga actgtgctgc attggcaaca ggtgtggggg gtaaggactt
    12901 aactcaatac gatcctgatt tgtgggatcg ggttatgacg gtcaatgtca aaggtacatg
    12961 gttgatggtt caggcatgtg taccgtattt gaaacagtca caaagcgcaa agattatcaa
    13021 tattgcttct gatactgcac tttggggtgc gcccaagttg atggcttatg ttgcaagtaa
    13081 gggtgccatt ctttcgatga ctcgctcaat ggcaagagag ttgggggaat ttaacatctg
    13141 tgtaaataca ctctctccag ggcttactct ggttgaagca accgagtacg taccacaaga
    13201 acgacatgac ctatatgtca ctggtcgcgc cattcagcgt cagcaacatc cacaggattt
    13261 aaacggcaca gcgctttatt tgctatctga tcttgcatcg tttgtgacgg gacaaaatat
    13321 cccagtcaat ggtggctttg tctttaacta ggagcaaaaa c
//
