# Supplementary material for: Development of a genetic toolset for the highly engineerable and metabolically versatile Acinetobacter baylyi ADP1
Source: bioRxiv preprint, doi:10.1101/696302, version 1 (2019-07-09)
Supplement: Supplemental Files [file 696302_file04.zip › ADP1 Supplemental Files/ADP1 Tools Vectors/Chromosomal Integrations/Chromosomal Mapping Integrations/BWB279 aciad2683-rv-ko-cassette.gb]

LOCUS       ACIAD2683_Rv_KO_Cassett 6320 bp ds-DNA     linear       04-JAN-2019
DEFINITION  .
FEATURES             Location/Qualifiers
     gene            517..1281
                     /label=" gene"
                     /ApEinfo_revcolor=#85dae9
                     /ApEinfo_fwdcolor=#85dae9
     CDS             complement(2630..3712)
                     /label="lacI CDS"
                     /ApEinfo_revcolor=#d59687
                     /ApEinfo_fwdcolor=#d59687
     misc_binding    complement(2237..2259)
                     /label="LacO"
                     /ApEinfo_revcolor=#84b0dc
                     /ApEinfo_fwdcolor=#84b0dc
     misc_signal     complement(1650..1669)
                     /label="spKDL023"
                     /ApEinfo_revcolor=#b1ff67
                     /ApEinfo_fwdcolor=#b1ff67
     primer_bind     3674..3693
                     /label="LacI-R"
                     /ApEinfo_revcolor=#ffef86
                     /ApEinfo_fwdcolor=#ffef86
     misc_feature    complement(2287..2292)
                     /label="-35 Box"
                     /ApEinfo_revcolor=#9eafd2
                     /ApEinfo_fwdcolor=#9eafd2
     CDS             4042..4836
                     /label="KanR"
                     /ApEinfo_revcolor=#faac61
                     /ApEinfo_fwdcolor=#faac61
     Terminator      complement(2520..2574)
                     /label="L3S2P24 Terminator"
                     /ApEinfo_revcolor=#faac61
                     /ApEinfo_fwdcolor=#faac61
     misc_feature    complement(1284..4946)
                     /label="KO Cassette -mCherry"
                     /ApEinfo_revcolor=#75c6a9
                     /ApEinfo_fwdcolor=#75c6a9
     promoter        complement(2263..2292)
                     /label="trc promoter"
                     /ApEinfo_revcolor=#d59687
                     /ApEinfo_fwdcolor=#d59687
     Terminator      complement(1284..1331)
                     /label="L3S1P22 Term"
                     /ApEinfo_revcolor=#ff9ccd
                     /ApEinfo_fwdcolor=#ff9ccd
     misc_feature    complement(3817..3836)
                     /label="BioBrick prefix"
                     /ApEinfo_revcolor=#ff9ccd
                     /ApEinfo_fwdcolor=#ff9ccd
     promoter        complement(3713..3790)
                     /label="lacIq promoter"
                     /ApEinfo_revcolor=#f58a5e
                     /ApEinfo_fwdcolor=#f58a5e
     terminator      complement(1371..1457)
                     /label="rrnB T1 terminator"
                     /ApEinfo_revcolor=#f58a5e
                     /ApEinfo_fwdcolor=#f58a5e
     gene            221..487
                     /label=" gene"
                     /ApEinfo_revcolor=#ff9ccd
                     /ApEinfo_fwdcolor=#ff9ccd
     misc_feature    complement(2264..2269)
                     /label="-10 Box"
                     /ApEinfo_revcolor=#d6b295
                     /ApEinfo_fwdcolor=#d6b295
     terminator      complement(4852..4946)
                     /label="lambda t0 terminator"
                     /ApEinfo_revcolor=#c7b0e3
                     /ApEinfo_fwdcolor=#c7b0e3
     CDS             complement(1508..2218)
                     /label="mCherry"
                     /ApEinfo_revcolor=#d59687
                     /ApEinfo_fwdcolor=#d59687
     gene            4987..6320
                     /label=" gene"
                     /ApEinfo_revcolor=#b7e6d7
                     /ApEinfo_fwdcolor=#b7e6d7
     protein_bind    complement(2239..2255)
                     /label="lac operator"
                     /ApEinfo_revcolor=#84b0dc
                     /ApEinfo_fwdcolor=#84b0dc
     Terminator      complement(2380..2432)
                     /label="L3S3P21"
                     /ApEinfo_revcolor=#ffef86
                     /ApEinfo_fwdcolor=#ffef86
ORIGIN
        1 cctatatatt atttattcat tcaataagtt taaaaaaact taatttttcg atcatagaca
       61 caaacgattg atttattatt ttttaatata atcataagta tgtagaatca ctttgatctt
      121 ataaatttgt catttttaag tcaaatgaaa taaactttat cttctattcc acaccaatac
      181 gctcaaaaat tttacttttc attgacgtat tcaatacttt ctagttattc ccgacagtta
      241 acgactgatc agcaatgcat ttacatccac atgacaaagg tgaattgtgt tgcgcggcag
      301 ctttccccat caccagcata tgattatcgc cagcaataat cgttgcgaca gtcttgtgtg
      361 ttggacacgt ggctttatct ccaacacatg caatcgcttt gccattaatc agaaaacgac
      421 gattggcagt aatgacttta ccaccgcctg tagtgggtga tccaatggta atatatggac
      481 gggacataag gtttccttat ctgatttaaa accgttttat aggacttcaa attcgattcg
      541 tcgattttta cggcgccctt ctgctgttgt attgtctgca acaggcttat ttgaacctac
      601 accttccgtg cttagattat ctgaagatat atttttagtg atcagataat tttttacagc
      661 cactgcacgt tcctggctga gtaccaagtt tttcgaggca tctcctgaac tgtcagtatg
      721 cccaatgatt ttaactttct tgccccccac tttcttcaaa gcggctgcca tttcatccag
      781 gatctgctgg cctgatgcag tgagaattgc gctaccagat tcaaactcaa taatccgatt
      841 ttttagtgca tcatcaacaa tcttttgttc agcctgattg attgtaagct gagaattaaa
      901 gcgataagga ggctgaacca gtgactgaaa ttgactgata gtcggttgaa tatcattcgg
      961 attactcatt tttccagtta attcaacttg tgttccacgt accgtaagtt tgccttgttt
     1021 gacttttttc aaatcaggac taatcacttg cgttacagag tcactccagc cataaggtgc
     1081 agatacagga cgcacctgta ctttatcaac gacttggtct gcaccatata ccgcctgcat
     1141 tttttgtaga atcgcttgtt tggatgcttc atttggaacc accccctcaa caatgatcgg
     1201 ctgagcaaat acagatgtca gtgataacca accacttacg aatatgcata attttaattg
     1261 tgtcgcatgt ctagttttca taattttgtt atcaataaaa aaggccgcga tttgcggcct
     1321 tattgttcgt cAACGGGGGA AATAAAATGa cactaggtct agggcggcgg atttgtccta
     1381 ctcaggagag cgttcaccga caaacaacag ataaaacgaa aggcccagtc tttcgactga
     1441 gcctttcgtt ttatttgatg cctctggatt aattaattaa gcggcggcat cgatcgggcc
     1501 ctgaggctta cttatacagc tcgtccatgc cgccggtgga gtggcggccc tcggcgcgtt
     1561 cgtactgttc cacgatggtg tagtcctcgt tgtgggaggt gatgtccaac ttgatgttga
     1621 cgttgtacgc gccgggcagt tgcacgggct tcttggcctt gtaggtggtc ttgacctcag
     1681 cgtcgtagtg gccgccgtcc ttcagcttca gcctctgctt gatctcgccc ttcagcgcgc
     1741 cgtcctcggg gtacatccgc tcggaggagg cctcccagcc catagtcttc ttctgcatta
     1801 cggggccgtc ggaggggaag ttggtgccgc gcagcttcac cttgtagatg aactcgccgt
     1861 cttgcaggga ggagtcctgg gtcacggtca ccacgccgcc gtcctcgaag ttcatcacgc
     1921 gctcccactt gaagccctcg gggaaggaca gcttcaagta gtcggggatg tcggcggggt
     1981 gcttcacgta ggccttggag ccgtacatga actgagggga caggatgtcc caggcgaagg
     2041 gcagggggcc acccttggtc accttcagct tggcggtctg ggtgccctcg taggggcggc
     2101 cctcgccctc gccctcgatc tcgaactcgt ggccgttcac ggagccctcc atgtgaacct
     2161 tgaagcgcat gaactccttg atgatggcca tgttatcctc ctcgcccttg ctcaccatgg
     2221 tctgtttcct gtgtgaaatt gttatccgct cacaattcca cacattatac gagccggatg
     2281 attaattgtc aacagctcat ttcagaatat ttgccagaac cgttatgatg tcggcgcaaa
     2341 aaacattatc cagaacggga gtgcgccttg agcgacacgG GGAGACCAGA AACAAAAAAA
     2401 GGCCCCCCGT TAGGGAGGCC TTCAATAATT GGattatgca gtgatttacg acctgcacag
     2461 ccataccaca gcttccgatg gctgcctgac gccagaagca tTGGTGCACC GTGCAGTCGg
     2521 gaccaaaacg aaaaaacacc ctttcgggtg tcttttctgg aatttggtac cgagTGATAA
     2581 GCTGTCAAAC CAGATCAATT CGcgctaact cacattaatt gcgttgcgct cactgcccgc
     2641 tttccagtcg ggaaacctgt cgtgccagct gcattaatga atcggccaac gcgcggggag
     2701 aggcggtttg cgtattgggc gccagggtgg tttttctttt caccagtgag acgggcaaca
     2761 gctgattgcc cttcaccgcc tggccctgag agagttgcag caagcggtcc acgctggttt
     2821 gccccagcag gcgaaaatcc tgtttgatgg tggttgacgg cgggatataa catgagctgt
     2881 cttcggtatc gtcgtatccc actaccgaga tatccgcacc aacgcgcagc ccggactcgg
     2941 taatggcgcg cattgcgccc agcgccatct gatcgttggc aaccagcatc gcagtgggaa
     3001 cgatgccctc attcagcatt tgcatggttt gttgaaaacc ggacatggca ctccagtcgc
     3061 cttcccgttc cgctatcggc tgaatttgat tgcgagtgag atatttatgc cagccagcca
     3121 gacgcagacg cgccgagaca gaacttaatg ggcccgctaa cagcgcgatt tgctggtgac
     3181 ccaatgcgac cagatgctcc acgcccagtc gcgtaccgtc ttcatgggag aaaataatac
     3241 tgttgatggg tgtctggtca gagacatcaa gaaataacgc cggaacatta gtgcaggcag
     3301 cttccacagc aatggcatcc tggtcatcca gcggatagtt aatgatcagc ccactgacgc
     3361 gttgcgcgag aagattgtgc accgccgctt tacaggcttc gacgccgctt cgttctacca
     3421 tcgacaccac cacgctggca cccagttgat cggcgcgaga tttaatcgcc gcgacaattt
     3481 gcgacggcgc gtgcagggcc agactggagg tggcaacgcc aatcagcaac gactgtttgc
     3541 ccgccagttg ttgtgccacg cggttgggaa tgtaattcag ctccgccatc gccgcttcca
     3601 ctttttcccg cgttttcgca gaaacgtggc tggcctggtt caccacgcgg gaaacggtct
     3661 gataagagac accggcatac tctgcgacat cgtataacgt tactggtttc acattcacca
     3721 ccctgaattg actctcttcc gggcgctatc atgccatacc gcgaaaggtt ttgcaccatt
     3781 cgatggtgtc aacgtaaatg catgctagct atagttctag aagcggccgc gaattcgacg
     3841 tcaaattcta tcataattgt ggtttcaaaa tcggctccgt cgatactatg ttatacgcca
     3901 actttgaaaa caactttgaa aaggctgttt tctgtattta aggttttaga atgcaaggaa
     3961 cagtgaattg gagttcgtct tgttataatt agcttcttgg ggtatcttta aatactgtag
     4021 aaaagaggaa ggaaataata aatggctaaa atgagaatat caccggaatt gaaaaaactg
     4081 atcgaagaat accgctgcgt aaaagatacg gaaggaatgt ctcctgctaa ggtatataag
     4141 ctggtgggag aaaatgaaat cctatattta aaaatgacgg acagccggta taaagggacc
     4201 acctatgatg tggaacggga aaaggacatg atgctatggc tggaaggaaa gctgcctgtt
     4261 ccaaaggtcc tgcactttga acggcatgat ggctggagca atctgctcat gagtgaggcc
     4321 gatggcgtcc tttgctcgga agggtatgaa gatgaacaaa gccctgaaaa gactatcgag
     4381 ctgtatgcgg agtgcatcag gctctttcac tccatcgaca tatcggattg tccctatacg
     4441 aatagcttag acggccgctt agccgaattg gattacttac tgaataacga tctggccgat
     4501 gtggattgcg aaaactggga agaagacact ccatttaaag atccgcgcga gctgtatgat
     4561 tttttaaaga cggaaaagcc cgaagaggaa cttgtctttt cccacggcga cctgggagac
     4621 agcaacatct ttgtgaaaga tggcaaagta agtggcttta ttgatcttgg gagaagcggc
     4681 agggcggaca agtggtatga cattgccttc tgcgtccggt cgatcaggga ggatatcggg
     4741 gaagaacagt atgtcgagct attttttgac ttactgggga tcaagcctga ttgggagaaa
     4801 ataaaatatt atattttact ggatgaattg ttttagtacc gagctcgctt ggactcctgt
     4861 tgatagatcc agtaatgacc tcagaactcc atctggattt gttcagaacg ctcggttgcc
     4921 gccgggcgtt ttttattggt gagaatatca ccccccctac tatttttaga tcttcattcc
     4981 aaaacattag cgctctccca caggtggcgg tgttgtcact gctggctgat tctgcgcctg
     5041 acccacagat gatgctggtg ctggttgtgc agcaaccaca cgtacggctt tagtggtagt
     5101 gaccttatcc accagttgta aacctgcata accacgactt gatccaatat tgcctgaatg
     5161 gttaccacta atcagacgga aattgacttt gacaaataga ttcggatccg ccttgctttt
     5221 ccagatcatc tcaaagctgc cattttgttc tttacgttga gcactatcaa tcaaacggtt
     5281 aattccgtat tcacctggct catcaaatat cgtatgtgtt ttgccttgta aatctactgc
     5341 cgtgattcgt gcaccaggaa ttgcaccctg atttggccag acaaaattta cccattgctg
     5401 aatgccgttt tcataggtca tacgctgtcc atcaatatcg atggaatatg aaagtaactg
     5461 cggattttgt aatggataaa actggaaatt ggattgattg gccgcaggtg cagctgctgg
     5521 tgcctgattt aactctcccg ttgccatacc attggttggt gcgacataac gctgaaagtt
     5581 cattacaaat tgtggattta aactaattcc cagatctttc catgttttag aggttaaggt
     5641 ataaccacga cgaatcacca aaggatcaag attttctttt acaaatcggg caatactgcc
     5701 attctcacca aaaatttgtc caatttcggc gctggtcgct tgcaaactcg cagaagaatt
     5761 aaatggatac ttttggctta aattggtcgt aaatggttga taagcctgca tcacccacag
     5821 cttattcatt tcatcttgag caggaatgat aaggctatca aatgactgag tcagcggagc
     5881 gccaagaaaa cgctgcaata attgctgatc caactcacct actcccacag acattttttc
     5941 atcaataatt ttctgtgttg tattaaacac cgaattctga tcattaatag tctgtttcac
     6001 cagtgccatt gcgctcggac caatttcacc tgcatttttc aattcattaa atttacttcg
     6061 tacttgtgcc agactttcca tatattcatc cagcaaggac ttgttttgct ggtcatcacg
     6121 cttgcgtacc aactgataaa acatttgata ctgttgcgaa atttgtccct gagctttggc
     6181 catcgcttgt tgcttgagct tctgatcatc ccgattgaga actttacgct taaaccaagc
     6241 gacaaaacct ttttgaggtg ctgcaagttc tgcttgaaca acagggttgt cccagttggt
     6301 ttctattgcg acacgatcaa
//
