# Supplementary material for: Development of a genetic toolset for the highly engineerable and metabolically versatile Acinetobacter baylyi ADP1
Source: bioRxiv preprint, doi:10.1101/696302, version 1 (2019-07-09)
Supplement: Supplemental Files [file 696302_file04.zip › ADP1 Supplemental Files/ADP1 Tools Vectors/Chromosomal Integrations/Chromosomal Mapping Integrations/BWB286 aciad3440-rv-ko-cassette.gb]

LOCUS       ACIAD3440_Rv_KO_Cassett 5625 bp ds-DNA     linear       21-DEC-2018
DEFINITION  .
FEATURES             Location/Qualifiers
     misc_feature    complement(2057..2062)
                     /label="-10 Box"
                     /ApEinfo_revcolor=#d6b295
                     /ApEinfo_fwdcolor=#d6b295
     gene            1..320
                     /label=" gene"
                     /ApEinfo_revcolor=#ff9ccd
                     /ApEinfo_fwdcolor=#ff9ccd
     terminator      complement(4645..4739)
                     /label="lambda t0 terminator"
                     /ApEinfo_revcolor=#c7b0e3
                     /ApEinfo_fwdcolor=#c7b0e3
     CDS             complement(2423..3505)
                     /label="lacI CDS"
                     /ApEinfo_revcolor=#d59687
                     /ApEinfo_fwdcolor=#d59687
     CDS             complement(1301..2011)
                     /label="mCherry"
                     /ApEinfo_revcolor=#d59687
                     /ApEinfo_fwdcolor=#d59687
     misc_binding    complement(2030..2052)
                     /label="LacO"
                     /ApEinfo_revcolor=#84b0dc
                     /ApEinfo_fwdcolor=#84b0dc
     misc_signal     complement(1443..1462)
                     /label="spKDL023"
                     /ApEinfo_revcolor=#b1ff67
                     /ApEinfo_fwdcolor=#b1ff67
     CDS             3835..4629
                     /label="KanR"
                     /ApEinfo_revcolor=#faac61
                     /ApEinfo_fwdcolor=#faac61
     promoter        complement(2056..2085)
                     /label="trc promoter"
                     /ApEinfo_revcolor=#d59687
                     /ApEinfo_fwdcolor=#d59687
     Terminator      complement(2313..2367)
                     /label="L3S2P24 Terminator"
                     /ApEinfo_revcolor=#faac61
                     /ApEinfo_fwdcolor=#faac61
     Terminator      complement(2173..2225)
                     /label="L3S3P21"
                     /ApEinfo_revcolor=#ffef86
                     /ApEinfo_fwdcolor=#ffef86
     Terminator      complement(1077..1124)
                     /label="L3S1P22 Term"
                     /ApEinfo_revcolor=#ff9ccd
                     /ApEinfo_fwdcolor=#ff9ccd
     misc_feature    complement(2080..2085)
                     /label="-35 Box"
                     /ApEinfo_revcolor=#9eafd2
                     /ApEinfo_fwdcolor=#9eafd2
     primer_bind     3467..3486
                     /label="LacI-R"
                     /ApEinfo_revcolor=#ffef86
                     /ApEinfo_fwdcolor=#ffef86
     terminator      complement(1164..1250)
                     /label="rrnB T1 terminator"
                     /ApEinfo_revcolor=#f58a5e
                     /ApEinfo_fwdcolor=#f58a5e
     gene            4808..5625
                     /label="kef gene"
                     /ApEinfo_revcolor=#d59687
                     /ApEinfo_fwdcolor=#d59687
     misc_feature    complement(3610..3629)
                     /label="BioBrick prefix"
                     /ApEinfo_revcolor=#ff9ccd
                     /ApEinfo_fwdcolor=#ff9ccd
     misc_feature    complement(1077..4739)
                     /label="KO Cassette -mCherry"
                     /ApEinfo_revcolor=#75c6a9
                     /ApEinfo_fwdcolor=#75c6a9
     promoter        complement(3506..3583)
                     /label="lacIq promoter"
                     /ApEinfo_revcolor=#f58a5e
                     /ApEinfo_fwdcolor=#f58a5e
     protein_bind    complement(2032..2048)
                     /label="lac operator"
                     /ApEinfo_revcolor=#84b0dc
                     /ApEinfo_fwdcolor=#84b0dc
ORIGIN
        1 ttacattgca ctaaaatgac tgtatcccaa aaatctttat tatattcatg gtgctgcatt
       61 ctttgaatac cattcacagt ctcgccaaca taaacgctat atttaccttc aagctcttgt
      121 gccttactga tcaaaaaata aattcctgaa ccatgtgcat catctttttc aataagttgc
      181 tttaaactgg ctcttggtgc ggcatagaca taacctgtcc aattcataag ttcggctcta
      241 acaattccat tatgctgacc atctacataa aacaaacgaa tttggcgacc acgtttttgc
      301 atttttccct ttaaagtcat agagtttgta aaatattaag cgtaataaat ttcttttaac
      361 ttcatattta tcagtcaatg atttgattta tctagtacaa ctcaacctgc ctttctggat
      421 aattttatac tgttctccag tctttttata tagatcaaag tgatgaggca attatggtta
      481 atttatcagt ttctgtatcg agtttcctaa atttcgacaa ctatccaact ctgcctccat
      541 tagtttctat atctaagaca actacaaatt gactcccttt tccccacaga ttatcattcc
      601 cctgctggcc tacattgcca gtcggttttg acagaccgtt catacagcgc atcagggtat
      661 atagtcttct gagtattacc cttatgtgta aaaaccttct cgtccccctt tgcggtagaa
      721 cgggaggggg acgcgtccgc gcgtgctggt tctgtatgtc cagtctgtca accctctttc
      781 gttctgccac cataatcaat tgacagtgat tcggtagaac ttctaataca tacaggagta
      841 gtcaccatga ctcacatcgc ccgtttattt ctttgcttac cgcatccatc cattttgtct
      901 ttgtgcttat ccaaacgcag attgcccaca ccttcatgat ctttttttaa attcagatca
      961 cggcatgttt acgtttcatt tttaatatct ggaatgcttt tccataggtt cgctcgtcct
     1021 cattatttct ggcgccaaaa aaatcattcc atttcaaaaa ataaggataa caatagtttt
     1081 gttatcaata aaaaaggccg cgatttgcgg ccttattgtt cgtcAACGGG GGAAATAAAA
     1141 TGacactagg tctagggcgg cggatttgtc ctactcagga gagcgttcac cgacaaacaa
     1201 cagataaaac gaaaggccca gtctttcgac tgagcctttc gttttatttg atgcctctgg
     1261 attaattaat taagcggcgg catcgatcgg gccctgaggc ttacttatac agctcgtcca
     1321 tgccgccggt ggagtggcgg ccctcggcgc gttcgtactg ttccacgatg gtgtagtcct
     1381 cgttgtggga ggtgatgtcc aacttgatgt tgacgttgta cgcgccgggc agttgcacgg
     1441 gcttcttggc cttgtaggtg gtcttgacct cagcgtcgta gtggccgccg tccttcagct
     1501 tcagcctctg cttgatctcg cccttcagcg cgccgtcctc ggggtacatc cgctcggagg
     1561 aggcctccca gcccatagtc ttcttctgca ttacggggcc gtcggagggg aagttggtgc
     1621 cgcgcagctt caccttgtag atgaactcgc cgtcttgcag ggaggagtcc tgggtcacgg
     1681 tcaccacgcc gccgtcctcg aagttcatca cgcgctccca cttgaagccc tcggggaagg
     1741 acagcttcaa gtagtcgggg atgtcggcgg ggtgcttcac gtaggccttg gagccgtaca
     1801 tgaactgagg ggacaggatg tcccaggcga agggcagggg gccacccttg gtcaccttca
     1861 gcttggcggt ctgggtgccc tcgtaggggc ggccctcgcc ctcgccctcg atctcgaact
     1921 cgtggccgtt cacggagccc tccatgtgaa ccttgaagcg catgaactcc ttgatgatgg
     1981 ccatgttatc ctcctcgccc ttgctcacca tggtctgttt cctgtgtgaa attgttatcc
     2041 gctcacaatt ccacacatta tacgagccgg atgattaatt gtcaacagct catttcagaa
     2101 tatttgccag aaccgttatg atgtcggcgc aaaaaacatt atccagaacg ggagtgcgcc
     2161 ttgagcgaca cgGGGAGACC AGAAACAAAA AAAGGCCCCC CGTTAGGGAG GCCTTCAATA
     2221 ATTGGattat gcagtgattt acgacctgca cagccatacc acagcttccg atggctgcct
     2281 gacgccagaa gcatTGGTGC ACCGTGCAGT CGggaccaaa acgaaaaaac accctttcgg
     2341 gtgtcttttc tggaatttgg taccgagTGA TAAGCTGTCA AACCAGATCA ATTCGcgcta
     2401 actcacatta attgcgttgc gctcactgcc cgctttccag tcgggaaacc tgtcgtgcca
     2461 gctgcattaa tgaatcggcc aacgcgcggg gagaggcggt ttgcgtattg ggcgccaggg
     2521 tggtttttct tttcaccagt gagacgggca acagctgatt gcccttcacc gcctggccct
     2581 gagagagttg cagcaagcgg tccacgctgg tttgccccag caggcgaaaa tcctgtttga
     2641 tggtggttga cggcgggata taacatgagc tgtcttcggt atcgtcgtat cccactaccg
     2701 agatatccgc accaacgcgc agcccggact cggtaatggc gcgcattgcg cccagcgcca
     2761 tctgatcgtt ggcaaccagc atcgcagtgg gaacgatgcc ctcattcagc atttgcatgg
     2821 tttgttgaaa accggacatg gcactccagt cgccttcccg ttccgctatc ggctgaattt
     2881 gattgcgagt gagatattta tgccagccag ccagacgcag acgcgccgag acagaactta
     2941 atgggcccgc taacagcgcg atttgctggt gacccaatgc gaccagatgc tccacgccca
     3001 gtcgcgtacc gtcttcatgg gagaaaataa tactgttgat gggtgtctgg tcagagacat
     3061 caagaaataa cgccggaaca ttagtgcagg cagcttccac agcaatggca tcctggtcat
     3121 ccagcggata gttaatgatc agcccactga cgcgttgcgc gagaagattg tgcaccgccg
     3181 ctttacaggc ttcgacgccg cttcgttcta ccatcgacac caccacgctg gcacccagtt
     3241 gatcggcgcg agatttaatc gccgcgacaa tttgcgacgg cgcgtgcagg gccagactgg
     3301 aggtggcaac gccaatcagc aacgactgtt tgcccgccag ttgttgtgcc acgcggttgg
     3361 gaatgtaatt cagctccgcc atcgccgctt ccactttttc ccgcgttttc gcagaaacgt
     3421 ggctggcctg gttcaccacg cgggaaacgg tctgataaga gacaccggca tactctgcga
     3481 catcgtataa cgttactggt ttcacattca ccaccctgaa ttgactctct tccgggcgct
     3541 atcatgccat accgcgaaag gttttgcacc attcgatggt gtcaacgtaa atgcatgcta
     3601 gctatagttc tagaagcggc cgcgaattcg acgtcaaatt ctatcataat tgtggtttca
     3661 aaatcggctc cgtcgatact atgttatacg ccaactttga aaacaacttt gaaaaggctg
     3721 ttttctgtat ttaaggtttt agaatgcaag gaacagtgaa ttggagttcg tcttgttata
     3781 attagcttct tggggtatct ttaaatactg tagaaaagag gaaggaaata ataaatggct
     3841 aaaatgagaa tatcaccgga attgaaaaaa ctgatcgaag aataccgctg cgtaaaagat
     3901 acggaaggaa tgtctcctgc taaggtatat aagctggtgg gagaaaatga aatcctatat
     3961 ttaaaaatga cggacagccg gtataaaggg accacctatg atgtggaacg ggaaaaggac
     4021 atgatgctat ggctggaagg aaagctgcct gttccaaagg tcctgcactt tgaacggcat
     4081 gatggctgga gcaatctgct catgagtgag gccgatggcg tcctttgctc ggaagggtat
     4141 gaagatgaac aaagccctga aaagactatc gagctgtatg cggagtgcat caggctcttt
     4201 cactccatcg acatatcgga ttgtccctat acgaatagct tagacggccg cttagccgaa
     4261 ttggattact tactgaataa cgatctggcc gatgtggatt gcgaaaactg ggaagaagac
     4321 actccattta aagatccgcg cgagctgtat gattttttaa agacggaaaa gcccgaagag
     4381 gaacttgtct tttcccacgg cgacctggga gacagcaaca tctttgtgaa agatggcaaa
     4441 gtaagtggct ttattgatct tgggagaagc ggcagggcgg acaagtggta tgacattgcc
     4501 ttctgcgtcc ggtcgatcag ggaggatatc ggggaagaac agtatgtcga gctatttttt
     4561 gacttactgg ggatcaagcc tgattgggag aaaataaaat attatatttt actggatgaa
     4621 ttgttttagt accgagctcg cttggactcc tgttgataga tccagtaatg acctcagaac
     4681 tccatctgga tttgttcaga acgctcggtt gccgccgggc gttttttatt ggtgagaatc
     4741 tccgctttta ttgcgtgatc gcctgtaaaa acaagaagtg acccttctgg atcacttctt
     4801 taccgcatta aggctgttcg tctttatcca gcagatcttg cgtatcttta tcatttaaga
     4861 tcttggcaga ttgcttgggt tgaatcagtg gtgcagtcgg acgcggatgc tgattggtat
     4921 attgcaaccc accacctgca tatacatcat cggcggcaat ctcggtttca taacgttctt
     4981 catcacgctc acgaatttcg cgggtaatct gtcgaatctc ttgctcatct acgcccagct
     5041 cttccagtac agcaccacca aacttaatgg cagactcgaa ggtttcgcgc ataatataat
     5101 caacattctg cttgaccaga tacagcgaat gttcacggtc ataagaacgt accagtagct
     5161 tggccagtgg aaattcatgc tgtaccagat ccacaatttt attggtcatt tctttttgat
     5221 cgacacacac caaaatggct tcggcctgat ctgcacccga tgcatgcaaa atatccagac
     5281 gcgagccatc accataataa attttaaatc caaatttttc ggcgttttga atcatgtcga
     5341 tatcggtatc gataatcgtg acatccacac cacgcgctaa aagtaactga ctggccactt
     5401 gtccaaagcg cccaaagcca atcagtaaca cattgccttt taagttttct gcaatatcta
     5461 cattttcaag tgagacctgc ttgctgcttt tggtaaagcg tccaaataaa attccaataa
     5521 tcggcgtaag taccatcgaa agcaccacaa tcgcggtcag gttagattta atggtactgt
     5581 caatcacttg cgcactggtc gcagcagcaa acagtacaaa tgcaa
//
