# Supplementary material for: Development of a genetic toolset for the highly engineerable and metabolically versatile Acinetobacter baylyi ADP1
Source: bioRxiv preprint, doi:10.1101/696302, version 1 (2019-07-09)
Supplement: Supplemental Files [file 696302_file04.zip › ADP1 Supplemental Files/ADP1 Tools Vectors/Chromosomal Integrations/Chromosomal Mapping Integrations/BWB284 aciad3191-rv-ko-cassette-fade.gb]

LOCUS       ACIAD3191_Rv_KO_Cassett 5735 bp ds-DNA     linear       21-DEC-2018
DEFINITION  .
FEATURES             Location/Qualifiers
     misc_feature    complement(2065..2070)
                     /label="-10 Box"
                     /ApEinfo_revcolor=#d6b295
                     /ApEinfo_fwdcolor=#d6b295
     Terminator      complement(1085..1132)
                     /label="L3S1P22 Term"
                     /ApEinfo_revcolor=#ff9ccd
                     /ApEinfo_fwdcolor=#ff9ccd
     CDS             3843..4637
                     /label="KanR"
                     /ApEinfo_revcolor=#faac61
                     /ApEinfo_fwdcolor=#faac61
     promoter        complement(3514..3591)
                     /label="lacIq promoter"
                     /ApEinfo_revcolor=#f58a5e
                     /ApEinfo_fwdcolor=#f58a5e
     misc_binding    complement(2038..2060)
                     /label="LacO"
                     /ApEinfo_revcolor=#84b0dc
                     /ApEinfo_fwdcolor=#84b0dc
     misc_signal     complement(1451..1470)
                     /label="spKDL023"
                     /ApEinfo_revcolor=#b1ff67
                     /ApEinfo_fwdcolor=#b1ff67
     misc_feature    complement(3618..3637)
                     /label="BioBrick prefix"
                     /ApEinfo_revcolor=#ff9ccd
                     /ApEinfo_fwdcolor=#ff9ccd
     Terminator      complement(2181..2233)
                     /label="L3S3P21"
                     /ApEinfo_revcolor=#ffef86
                     /ApEinfo_fwdcolor=#ffef86
     terminator      complement(1172..1258)
                     /label="rrnB T1 terminator"
                     /ApEinfo_revcolor=#f58a5e
                     /ApEinfo_fwdcolor=#f58a5e
     primer_bind     3475..3494
                     /label="LacI-R"
                     /ApEinfo_revcolor=#ffef86
                     /ApEinfo_fwdcolor=#ffef86
     CDS             complement(1309..2019)
                     /label="mCherry"
                     /ApEinfo_revcolor=#d59687
                     /ApEinfo_fwdcolor=#d59687
     gene            1..141
                     /label=" gene"
                     /ApEinfo_revcolor=#faac61
                     /ApEinfo_fwdcolor=#faac61
     gene            4812..5735
                     /label=" gene"
                     /ApEinfo_revcolor=#f8d3a9
                     /ApEinfo_fwdcolor=#f8d3a9
     Terminator      complement(2321..2375)
                     /label="L3S2P24 Terminator"
                     /ApEinfo_revcolor=#faac61
                     /ApEinfo_fwdcolor=#faac61
     CDS             639..896
                     /label="CDS"
                     /ApEinfo_revcolor=#faac61
                     /ApEinfo_fwdcolor=#faac61
     terminator      complement(4653..4747)
                     /label="lambda t0 terminator"
                     /ApEinfo_revcolor=#c7b0e3
                     /ApEinfo_fwdcolor=#c7b0e3
     CDS             complement(2431..3513)
                     /label="lacI CDS"
                     /ApEinfo_revcolor=#d59687
                     /ApEinfo_fwdcolor=#d59687
     protein_bind    complement(2040..2056)
                     /label="lac operator"
                     /ApEinfo_revcolor=#84b0dc
                     /ApEinfo_fwdcolor=#84b0dc
     misc_feature    complement(1085..4747)
                     /label="KO Cassette -mCherry"
                     /ApEinfo_revcolor=#75c6a9
                     /ApEinfo_fwdcolor=#75c6a9
     gene            260..652
                     /label=" gene"
                     /ApEinfo_revcolor=#ff9ccd
                     /ApEinfo_fwdcolor=#ff9ccd
     promoter        complement(2064..2093)
                     /label="trc promoter"
                     /ApEinfo_revcolor=#d59687
                     /ApEinfo_fwdcolor=#d59687
     misc_feature    complement(2088..2093)
                     /label="-35 Box"
                     /ApEinfo_revcolor=#9eafd2
                     /ApEinfo_fwdcolor=#9eafd2
ORIGIN
        1 acgaataaaa acgcaatgac tggaaacaac catgttggaa tatcgaccat tttcggcctc
       61 cttcacacct agcgttgttg gtaagatcac tttagcggag aaataagatt gaatcagaaa
      121 aaattgtcca acaattctca ttttttaatt tttttatgca ttttgaccag acaatatatc
      181 taattgaacg attatttttt ttaaattatt gatattaaaa atattaaata aaatatcttt
      241 ttttaagatt gtttaacaat cagagtagtt tagtcatgac ttttaatcgt ttccattctt
      301 gttgactcac ctgatcacac caaatgatga gcgataacga tggattctga ctataaatga
      361 tcatataaat ctgatgatca attaatcgat caagctgaaa cgaatagact ttttctcgct
      421 caacatactg taaagaccat gttttttggt caagctgttc aatggtattg atttttggtt
      481 gtctacaaaa aaagaaatag ccaatcaatg cagaaacaca aatagcgcac caaatccaga
      541 aattgaacag ccaccacatc atacacagca tcaccaataa aagcgtgagc tgaaacaaaa
      601 tagcaagctt actctgtttc agctggaagc gaagctgatt agccatgcac ataatgcttg
      661 agtttctgaa tcaattgctt taactcaacc tgtggtggtt cacttacttc cataaaccag
      721 tccagtaaat caggatcttc ctgtgcaacc aattcagcaa ataaggcttt ttctgatgct
      781 ggcgctgtta aataatagtt tttaacgtaa ggatcaaaat aaacatcaat ttcttttaaa
      841 ccacgtcgtg cacgataaat tactttccgc tcttctaaag tcaattcttc agacatctca
      901 acttctctct ctattaaagc gtaaatagtt taaccgaagc acattcaaaa tttgaattga
      961 ttttaaagtt attgaccgaa ttcatcattt aaagatttga attgagcatt cttcacattg
     1021 tgtcaaccac ctgaattcgc ttttactgca atcatatctc aaacaaaaaa taaaggaccg
     1081 atacttttgt tatcaataaa aaaggccgcg atttgcggcc ttattgttcg tcAACGGGGG
     1141 AAATAAAATG acactaggtc tagggcggcg gatttgtcct actcaggaga gcgttcaccg
     1201 acaaacaaca gataaaacga aaggcccagt ctttcgactg agcctttcgt tttatttgat
     1261 gcctctggat taattaatta agcggcggca tcgatcgggc cctgaggctt acttatacag
     1321 ctcgtccatg ccgccggtgg agtggcggcc ctcggcgcgt tcgtactgtt ccacgatggt
     1381 gtagtcctcg ttgtgggagg tgatgtccaa cttgatgttg acgttgtacg cgccgggcag
     1441 ttgcacgggc ttcttggcct tgtaggtggt cttgacctca gcgtcgtagt ggccgccgtc
     1501 cttcagcttc agcctctgct tgatctcgcc cttcagcgcg ccgtcctcgg ggtacatccg
     1561 ctcggaggag gcctcccagc ccatagtctt cttctgcatt acggggccgt cggaggggaa
     1621 gttggtgccg cgcagcttca ccttgtagat gaactcgccg tcttgcaggg aggagtcctg
     1681 ggtcacggtc accacgccgc cgtcctcgaa gttcatcacg cgctcccact tgaagccctc
     1741 ggggaaggac agcttcaagt agtcggggat gtcggcgggg tgcttcacgt aggccttgga
     1801 gccgtacatg aactgagggg acaggatgtc ccaggcgaag ggcagggggc cacccttggt
     1861 caccttcagc ttggcggtct gggtgccctc gtaggggcgg ccctcgccct cgccctcgat
     1921 ctcgaactcg tggccgttca cggagccctc catgtgaacc ttgaagcgca tgaactcctt
     1981 gatgatggcc atgttatcct cctcgccctt gctcaccatg gtctgtttcc tgtgtgaaat
     2041 tgttatccgc tcacaattcc acacattata cgagccggat gattaattgt caacagctca
     2101 tttcagaata tttgccagaa ccgttatgat gtcggcgcaa aaaacattat ccagaacggg
     2161 agtgcgcctt gagcgacacg GGGAGACCAG AAACAAAAAA AGGCCCCCCG TTAGGGAGGC
     2221 CTTCAATAAT TGGattatgc agtgatttac gacctgcaca gccataccac agcttccgat
     2281 ggctgcctga cgccagaagc atTGGTGCAC CGTGCAGTCG ggaccaaaac gaaaaaacac
     2341 cctttcgggt gtcttttctg gaatttggta ccgagTGATA AGCTGTCAAA CCAGATCAAT
     2401 TCGcgctaac tcacattaat tgcgttgcgc tcactgcccg ctttccagtc gggaaacctg
     2461 tcgtgccagc tgcattaatg aatcggccaa cgcgcgggga gaggcggttt gcgtattggg
     2521 cgccagggtg gtttttcttt tcaccagtga gacgggcaac agctgattgc ccttcaccgc
     2581 ctggccctga gagagttgca gcaagcggtc cacgctggtt tgccccagca ggcgaaaatc
     2641 ctgtttgatg gtggttgacg gcgggatata acatgagctg tcttcggtat cgtcgtatcc
     2701 cactaccgag atatccgcac caacgcgcag cccggactcg gtaatggcgc gcattgcgcc
     2761 cagcgccatc tgatcgttgg caaccagcat cgcagtggga acgatgccct cattcagcat
     2821 ttgcatggtt tgttgaaaac cggacatggc actccagtcg ccttcccgtt ccgctatcgg
     2881 ctgaatttga ttgcgagtga gatatttatg ccagccagcc agacgcagac gcgccgagac
     2941 agaacttaat gggcccgcta acagcgcgat ttgctggtga cccaatgcga ccagatgctc
     3001 cacgcccagt cgcgtaccgt cttcatggga gaaaataata ctgttgatgg gtgtctggtc
     3061 agagacatca agaaataacg ccggaacatt agtgcaggca gcttccacag caatggcatc
     3121 ctggtcatcc agcggatagt taatgatcag cccactgacg cgttgcgcga gaagattgtg
     3181 caccgccgct ttacaggctt cgacgccgct tcgttctacc atcgacacca ccacgctggc
     3241 acccagttga tcggcgcgag atttaatcgc cgcgacaatt tgcgacggcg cgtgcagggc
     3301 cagactggag gtggcaacgc caatcagcaa cgactgtttg cccgccagtt gttgtgccac
     3361 gcggttggga atgtaattca gctccgccat cgccgcttcc actttttccc gcgttttcgc
     3421 agaaacgtgg ctggcctggt tcaccacgcg ggaaacggtc tgataagaga caccggcata
     3481 ctctgcgaca tcgtataacg ttactggttt cacattcacc accctgaatt gactctcttc
     3541 cgggcgctat catgccatac cgcgaaaggt tttgcaccat tcgatggtgt caacgtaaat
     3601 gcatgctagc tatagttcta gaagcggccg cgaattcgac gtcaaattct atcataattg
     3661 tggtttcaaa atcggctccg tcgatactat gttatacgcc aactttgaaa acaactttga
     3721 aaaggctgtt ttctgtattt aaggttttag aatgcaagga acagtgaatt ggagttcgtc
     3781 ttgttataat tagcttcttg gggtatcttt aaatactgta gaaaagagga aggaaataat
     3841 aaatggctaa aatgagaata tcaccggaat tgaaaaaact gatcgaagaa taccgctgcg
     3901 taaaagatac ggaaggaatg tctcctgcta aggtatataa gctggtggga gaaaatgaaa
     3961 tcctatattt aaaaatgacg gacagccggt ataaagggac cacctatgat gtggaacggg
     4021 aaaaggacat gatgctatgg ctggaaggaa agctgcctgt tccaaaggtc ctgcactttg
     4081 aacggcatga tggctggagc aatctgctca tgagtgaggc cgatggcgtc ctttgctcgg
     4141 aagggtatga agatgaacaa agccctgaaa agactatcga gctgtatgcg gagtgcatca
     4201 ggctctttca ctccatcgac atatcggatt gtccctatac gaatagctta gacggccgct
     4261 tagccgaatt ggattactta ctgaataacg atctggccga tgtggattgc gaaaactggg
     4321 aagaagacac tccatttaaa gatccgcgcg agctgtatga ttttttaaag acggaaaagc
     4381 ccgaagagga acttgtcttt tcccacggcg acctgggaga cagcaacatc tttgtgaaag
     4441 atggcaaagt aagtggcttt attgatcttg ggagaagcgg cagggcggac aagtggtatg
     4501 acattgcctt ctgcgtccgg tcgatcaggg aggatatcgg ggaagaacag tatgtcgagc
     4561 tattttttga cttactgggg atcaagcctg attgggagaa aataaaatat tatattttac
     4621 tggatgaatt gttttagtac cgagctcgct tggactcctg ttgatagatc cagtaatgac
     4681 ctcagaactc catctggatt tgttcagaac gctcggttgc cgccgggcgt tttttattgg
     4741 tgagaataag ttaagttttc ataaacaaaa aaaggagctt tgtttaagct cctttttttg
     4801 tttagctcaa gttaggatac taatttgggt tttgttttac gctcaaccgt gtctgttttc
     4861 ttgtcaaagt gtagtacacc atcatcaaaa cgagcatttt taagtgcttt acgatcagct
     4921 agataattat tggtcacttt ccaaggtgca tgcttaccct gttttggcat cacattggca
     4981 gcacgagcaa tataacctga ggttaaactc cccataaccg tatcttccat caattcagtt
     5041 tgatcacctt caggaattac ctcgtcataa ccctgtttat ccatatagtt taataaacga
     5101 caaatataat ctgccgctac atcgaccttt aatgtccaag aagcattgat ataaccaatg
     5161 atcatcgcca tatttggtac atcactgacc atcacccctt gataaagcat cgatttagat
     5221 gtatctaaag gctgaccatc aattgtgcct ttaattcccc ctaaaatctg gatctctaaa
     5281 ccagtcgcgg aaaccacaat atcagcatca agatgtttac cagatttcaa ctgaatacct
     5341 gtctcagtaa atttctcgat ctgatcggtt tcaacgcttg cttgtccaga gcgcaaaatc
     5401 ttaaataaat caccatctgg cacaacgcac aaacgctgat cccatgggtt atagcttggt
     5461 gtaaagtgtt tcatatccac tttacctttc aattgcatct caatcgattt caataagaat
     5521 ttgcgtacca gtttaggctg cttttgtgat aaagtataga taccacgctg tacaccgata
     5581 ttgcgggcac gtgtgagttt atatgcaaga tcctcaggta aaactttgcg cattttgtca
     5641 tagacaaaat caatcgatgg aatcgatgcg atatacgttg gagaacgctg caacatcgtg
     5701 acatgttctg ccccaccttt cgacattgct ggaac
//
