# Supplementary material for: Development of a genetic toolset for the highly engineerable and metabolically versatile Acinetobacter baylyi ADP1
Source: bioRxiv preprint, doi:10.1101/696302, version 1 (2019-07-09)
Supplement: Supplemental Files [file 696302_file04.zip › ADP1 Supplemental Files/ADP1 Tools Vectors/Chromosomal Integrations/Chromosomal Mapping Integrations/BWB222 aciad0121-fw-ko-cassette.gb]

LOCUS       ACIAD0121_Fw_KO_Cassett 5563 bp ds-DNA     circular     20-DEC-2018
DEFINITION  .
FEATURES             Location/Qualifiers
     misc_binding    3615..3637
                     /label="LacO"
                     /ApEinfo_revcolor=#84b0dc
                     /ApEinfo_fwdcolor=#84b0dc
     gene            4591..5563
                     /label=" gene"
                     /ApEinfo_revcolor=#b1ff67
                     /ApEinfo_fwdcolor=#b1ff67
     gene            199..915
                     /label=" gene"
                     /ApEinfo_revcolor=#ffef86
                     /ApEinfo_fwdcolor=#ffef86
     misc_feature    928..4590
                     /label="KO Cassette -mCherry"
                     /ApEinfo_revcolor=#75c6a9
                     /ApEinfo_fwdcolor=#75c6a9
     misc_signal     4205..4224
                     /label="spKDL023"
                     /ApEinfo_revcolor=#b1ff67
                     /ApEinfo_fwdcolor=#b1ff67
     misc_feature    396..927
                     /label="Front ACIAD0121 Hom"
                     /ApEinfo_revcolor=#b7e6d7
                     /ApEinfo_fwdcolor=#b7e6d7
     misc_feature    3582..3587
                     /label="-35 Box"
                     /ApEinfo_revcolor=#9eafd2
                     /ApEinfo_fwdcolor=#9eafd2
     gene            1..84
                     /label=" gene"
                     /ApEinfo_revcolor=#ffef86
                     /ApEinfo_fwdcolor=#ffef86
     misc_feature    2038..2057
                     /label="BioBrick prefix"
                     /ApEinfo_revcolor=#ff9ccd
                     /ApEinfo_fwdcolor=#ff9ccd
     misc_feature    4591..5117
                     /label="ACIAD0121 Back Hom"
                     /ApEinfo_revcolor=#f8d3a9
                     /ApEinfo_fwdcolor=#f8d3a9
     terminator      4417..4503
                     /label="rrnB T1 terminator"
                     /ApEinfo_revcolor=#f58a5e
                     /ApEinfo_fwdcolor=#f58a5e
     Terminator      4543..4590
                     /label="L3S1P22 Term"
                     /ApEinfo_revcolor=#ff9ccd
                     /ApEinfo_fwdcolor=#ff9ccd
     primer_bind     complement(2181..2200)
                     /label="LacI-R"
                     /ApEinfo_revcolor=#ffef86
                     /ApEinfo_fwdcolor=#ffef86
     misc_feature    3605..3610
                     /label="-10 Box"
                     /ApEinfo_revcolor=#d6b295
                     /ApEinfo_fwdcolor=#d6b295
     Terminator      3442..3494
                     /label="L3S3P21"
                     /ApEinfo_revcolor=#ffef86
                     /ApEinfo_fwdcolor=#ffef86
     terminator      928..1022
                     /label="lambda t0 terminator"
                     /ApEinfo_revcolor=#c7b0e3
                     /ApEinfo_fwdcolor=#c7b0e3
     Terminator      3300..3354
                     /label="L3S2P24 Terminator"
                     /ApEinfo_revcolor=#faac61
                     /ApEinfo_fwdcolor=#faac61
     CDS             2162..3244
                     /label="lacI CDS"
                     /ApEinfo_revcolor=#d59687
                     /ApEinfo_fwdcolor=#d59687
     CDS             3656..4366
                     /label="mCherry"
                     /ApEinfo_revcolor=#d59687
                     /ApEinfo_fwdcolor=#d59687
     CDS             complement(1038..1832)
                     /label="KanR"
                     /ApEinfo_revcolor=#faac61
                     /ApEinfo_fwdcolor=#faac61
     promoter        3582..3611
                     /label="trc promoter"
                     /ApEinfo_revcolor=#d59687
                     /ApEinfo_fwdcolor=#d59687
     promoter        2084..2161
                     /label="lacIq promoter"
                     /ApEinfo_revcolor=#f58a5e
                     /ApEinfo_fwdcolor=#f58a5e
     protein_bind    3619..3635
                     /label="lac operator"
                     /ApEinfo_revcolor=#84b0dc
                     /ApEinfo_fwdcolor=#84b0dc
ORIGIN
        1 atgacagcgc aatactatgc aaaaggtaaa gttgaagcag gtactgtaac agcagttgct
       61 gattacgaag ttatttatcc ttaacggatt tttaatgatc cgccatgtgc tctgtatagg
      121 atgacatggc gtttttgaca aaatacaaga aaaggataaa acgtgaaaaa agcatctaaa
      181 ttctggtcaa gtgtgctgat gatgtactgt atgggcagta cctcaatagt acattcgaat
      241 gttgtgatga caggcacccg agtgatttat cctgccgagc agaaagagaa gactttgcag
      301 tttagcaata atgctgatca aagttatctt gtgcaaatct ggctggataa agataatccg
      361 caatcgacac ctgaaacagc agatgcacct tttttgatca atccgcaggt gttccgaatt
      421 aatcccaaac ggggtcaaat ggttcggatg gtctatacag gtgatgcaat tttacctgca
      481 gacagagagt cggtttttta cctgaatttt aagcaaattc ccgcactcga gaaaaataaa
      541 cttgatcaaa atatgttggt gttattggtt aagagtcgaa taaaagtttt ttatcgtcct
      601 aaaaccatca ttggaccacc agaagatagc tttaaaacac tgacatattc actggtaaaa
      661 gatcagcatc tcacttggct agaagtcaat aatccgagtg gctactacgt cactgcaact
      721 caggcgactg tcaaagacaa tgtattgcag gccaaagcca ttgatgttgg catgattcca
      781 cccaaatcaa cagcacgatg gaaacttgat caatcactgg ttcaagaggt aggtacggaa
      841 gtgaccttgc gtctggtcaa tgattatggg gcttatgtaa atcagcttat tcaaccccaa
      901 cagcactcca attaaggtag gctgatgatt ctcaccaata aaaaacgccc ggcggcaacc
      961 gagcgttctg aacaaatcca gatggagttc tgaggtcatt actggatcta tcaacaggag
     1021 tccaagcgag ctcggtacta aaacaattca tccagtaaaa tataatattt tattttctcc
     1081 caatcaggct tgatccccag taagtcaaaa aatagctcga catactgttc ttccccgata
     1141 tcctccctga tcgaccggac gcagaaggca atgtcatacc acttgtccgc cctgccgctt
     1201 ctcccaagat caataaagcc acttactttg ccatctttca caaagatgtt gctgtctccc
     1261 aggtcgccgt gggaaaagac aagttcctct tcgggctttt ccgtctttaa aaaatcatac
     1321 agctcgcgcg gatctttaaa tggagtgtct tcttcccagt tttcgcaatc cacatcggcc
     1381 agatcgttat tcagtaagta atccaattcg gctaagcggc cgtctaagct attcgtatag
     1441 ggacaatccg atatgtcgat ggagtgaaag agcctgatgc actccgcata cagctcgata
     1501 gtcttttcag ggctttgttc atcttcatac ccttccgagc aaaggacgcc atcggcctca
     1561 ctcatgagca gattgctcca gccatcatgc cgttcaaagt gcaggacctt tggaacaggc
     1621 agctttcctt ccagccatag catcatgtcc ttttcccgtt ccacatcata ggtggtccct
     1681 ttataccggc tgtccgtcat ttttaaatat aggatttcat tttctcccac cagcttatat
     1741 accttagcag gagacattcc ttccgtatct tttacgcagc ggtattcttc gatcagtttt
     1801 ttcaattccg gtgatattct cattttagcc atttattatt tccttcctct tttctacagt
     1861 atttaaagat accccaagaa gctaattata acaagacgaa ctccaattca ctgttccttg
     1921 cattctaaaa ccttaaatac agaaaacagc cttttcaaag ttgttttcaa agttggcgta
     1981 taacatagta tcgacggagc cgattttgaa accacaatta tgatagaatt tgacgtcgaa
     2041 ttcgcggccg cttctagaac tatagctagc atgcatttac gttgacacca tcgaatggtg
     2101 caaaaccttt cgcggtatgg catgatagcg cccggaagag agtcaattca gggtggtgaa
     2161 tgtgaaacca gtaacgttat acgatgtcgc agagtatgcc ggtgtctctt atcagaccgt
     2221 ttcccgcgtg gtgaaccagg ccagccacgt ttctgcgaaa acgcgggaaa aagtggaagc
     2281 ggcgatggcg gagctgaatt acattcccaa ccgcgtggca caacaactgg cgggcaaaca
     2341 gtcgttgctg attggcgttg ccacctccag tctggccctg cacgcgccgt cgcaaattgt
     2401 cgcggcgatt aaatctcgcg ccgatcaact gggtgccagc gtggtggtgt cgatggtaga
     2461 acgaagcggc gtcgaagcct gtaaagcggc ggtgcacaat cttctcgcgc aacgcgtcag
     2521 tgggctgatc attaactatc cgctggatga ccaggatgcc attgctgtgg aagctgcctg
     2581 cactaatgtt ccggcgttat ttcttgatgt ctctgaccag acacccatca acagtattat
     2641 tttctcccat gaagacggta cgcgactggg cgtggagcat ctggtcgcat tgggtcacca
     2701 gcaaatcgcg ctgttagcgg gcccattaag ttctgtctcg gcgcgtctgc gtctggctgg
     2761 ctggcataaa tatctcactc gcaatcaaat tcagccgata gcggaacggg aaggcgactg
     2821 gagtgccatg tccggttttc aacaaaccat gcaaatgctg aatgagggca tcgttcccac
     2881 tgcgatgctg gttgccaacg atcagatggc gctgggcgca atgcgcgcca ttaccgagtc
     2941 cgggctgcgc gttggtgcgg atatctcggt agtgggatac gacgataccg aagacagctc
     3001 atgttatatc ccgccgtcaa ccaccatcaa acaggatttt cgcctgctgg ggcaaaccag
     3061 cgtggaccgc ttgctgcaac tctctcaggg ccaggcggtg aagggcaatc agctgttgcc
     3121 cgtctcactg gtgaaaagaa aaaccaccct ggcgcccaat acgcaaaccg cctctccccg
     3181 cgcgttggcc gattcattaa tgcagctggc acgacaggtt tcccgactgg aaagcgggca
     3241 gtgagcgcaa cgcaattaat gtgagttagc gCGAATTGAT CTGGTTTGAC AGCTTATCAc
     3301 tcggtaccaa attccagaaa agacacccga aagggtgttt tttcgttttg gtccCGACTG
     3361 CACGGTGCAC CAatgcttct ggcgtcaggc agccatcgga agctgtggta tggctgtgca
     3421 ggtcgtaaat cactgcataa tCCAATTATT GAAGGCCTCC CTAACGGGGG GCCTTTTTTT
     3481 GTTTCTGGTC TCCCcgtgtc gctcaaggcg cactcccgtt ctggataatg ttttttgcgc
     3541 cgacatcata acggttctgg caaatattct gaaatgagct gttgacaatt aatcatccgg
     3601 ctcgtataat gtgtggaatt gtgagcggat aacaatttca cacaggaaac agaccatggt
     3661 gagcaagggc gaggaggata acatggccat catcaaggag ttcatgcgct tcaaggttca
     3721 catggagggc tccgtgaacg gccacgagtt cgagatcgag ggcgagggcg agggccgccc
     3781 ctacgagggc acccagaccg ccaagctgaa ggtgaccaag ggtggccccc tgcccttcgc
     3841 ctgggacatc ctgtcccctc agttcatgta cggctccaag gcctacgtga agcaccccgc
     3901 cgacatcccc gactacttga agctgtcctt ccccgagggc ttcaagtggg agcgcgtgat
     3961 gaacttcgag gacggcggcg tggtgaccgt gacccaggac tcctccctgc aagacggcga
     4021 gttcatctac aaggtgaagc tgcgcggcac caacttcccc tccgacggcc ccgtaatgca
     4081 gaagaagact atgggctggg aggcctcctc cgagcggatg taccccgagg acggcgcgct
     4141 gaagggcgag atcaagcaga ggctgaagct gaaggacggc ggccactacg acgctgaggt
     4201 caagaccacc tacaaggcca agaagcccgt gcaactgccc ggcgcgtaca acgtcaacat
     4261 caagttggac atcacctccc acaacgagga ctacaccatc gtggaacagt acgaacgcgc
     4321 cgagggccgc cactccaccg gcggcatgga cgagctgtat aagtaagcct cagggcccga
     4381 tcgatgccgc cgcttaatta attaatccag aggcatcaaa taaaacgaaa ggctcagtcg
     4441 aaagactggg cctttcgttt tatctgttgt ttgtcggtga acgctctcct gagtaggaca
     4501 aatccgccgc cctagaccta gtgtCATTTT ATTTCCCCCG TTgacgaaca ataaggccgc
     4561 aaatcgcggc cttttttatt gataacaaaa atgatacttc ataataaaaa ttttcagtta
     4621 aattttagat ttctcgtgtt atgtatttcc ttcttattga tcgtgctgat ctcaggtcag
     4681 agttgggcaa cttgtcagat aaatacaagg cctcagtatc tggaaacgga tgatggaagt
     4741 gctgctaaaa taagatttgg taatatacaa ctgatgaatc aagcaatcca gccactgggt
     4801 agtgtaattg ccagtacgat tgttgcaccg actgaatttc gtggacgcaa tgccaattcg
     4861 gaatcgattt tatggacgtg tgatgaaggc gaccagaatg atattacctt tctcgtttcg
     4921 accaatggag atgattatta cgggggtcgc actgaggttt cagcaacaga tgcaggcggg
     4981 caatcggggg tattttatac ctatgcacag ttgatcggtt taaggctgac catgggtgga
     5041 aaagtcatta ctccctatta tcaggatgta cccgtaaatt atgaaactgg agcaggtagc
     5101 aatggttgtg aagtcggaaa aatctgtatt cgacttaaac atattccaaa cttgcaggca
     5161 gagctaatac gcatacaaac cagccctgaa ggtggctcca atcaggtcag accaccttta
     5221 gctagtggat tatatagtta tgctgggcca gcagcgtaca ttcaactgag taataaaacc
     5281 aatggtattg ggccacagcc tgtagctttt ggacatgatg aaattggaga aagtcacaca
     5341 aacaagttta atttttggtg ggctgataat ggatttggtt ataccttatt caatgcgatg
     5401 tatatcagtc cacccaccaa ttcatgtttg accaccttta ccacacctgt agtcaatttt
     5461 cctaaaacca atatccagac attaaataat ggcggggagg tttcggcaga ttttgaggta
     5521 caggtgcaat gtcataataa tgctcaacga ggaacctcaa cgg
//
