# Supplementary material for: Development of a genetic toolset for the highly engineerable and metabolically versatile Acinetobacter baylyi ADP1
Source: bioRxiv preprint, doi:10.1101/696302, version 1 (2019-07-09)
Supplement: Supplemental Files [file 696302_file04.zip › ADP1 Supplemental Files/ADP1 Tools Vectors/Chromosomal Integrations/Chromosomal Mapping Integrations/BWB253 aciad1198-fw-ko-cassette.gb]

LOCUS       ACIAD1198_Fw_KO_Cassett 5149 bp ds-DNA     linear       21-DEC-2018
DEFINITION  .
FEATURES             Location/Qualifiers
     misc_feature    1900..1919
                     /label="BioBrick prefix"
                     /ApEinfo_revcolor=#ff9ccd
                     /ApEinfo_fwdcolor=#ff9ccd
     misc_binding    3477..3499
                     /label="LacO"
                     /ApEinfo_revcolor=#84b0dc
                     /ApEinfo_fwdcolor=#84b0dc
     misc_signal     4067..4086
                     /label="spKDL023"
                     /ApEinfo_revcolor=#b1ff67
                     /ApEinfo_fwdcolor=#b1ff67
     Terminator      3304..3356
                     /label="L3S3P21"
                     /ApEinfo_revcolor=#ffef86
                     /ApEinfo_fwdcolor=#ffef86
     protein_bind    3481..3497
                     /label="lac operator"
                     /ApEinfo_revcolor=#84b0dc
                     /ApEinfo_fwdcolor=#84b0dc
     primer_bind     complement(2043..2062)
                     /label="LacI-R"
                     /ApEinfo_revcolor=#ffef86
                     /ApEinfo_fwdcolor=#ffef86
     Terminator      3162..3216
                     /label="L3S2P24 Terminator"
                     /ApEinfo_revcolor=#faac61
                     /ApEinfo_fwdcolor=#faac61
     misc_feature    3444..3449
                     /label="-35 Box"
                     /ApEinfo_revcolor=#9eafd2
                     /ApEinfo_fwdcolor=#9eafd2
     terminator      790..884
                     /label="lambda t0 terminator"
                     /ApEinfo_revcolor=#c7b0e3
                     /ApEinfo_fwdcolor=#c7b0e3
     gene            4596..5149
                     /label=" gene"
                     /ApEinfo_revcolor=#ff9ccd
                     /ApEinfo_fwdcolor=#ff9ccd
     promoter        1946..2023
                     /label="lacIq promoter"
                     /ApEinfo_revcolor=#f58a5e
                     /ApEinfo_fwdcolor=#f58a5e
     CDS             complement(900..1694)
                     /label="KanR"
                     /ApEinfo_revcolor=#faac61
                     /ApEinfo_fwdcolor=#faac61
     Terminator      4405..4452
                     /label="L3S1P22 Term"
                     /ApEinfo_revcolor=#ff9ccd
                     /ApEinfo_fwdcolor=#ff9ccd
     promoter        3444..3473
                     /label="trc promoter"
                     /ApEinfo_revcolor=#d59687
                     /ApEinfo_fwdcolor=#d59687
     misc_feature    790..4452
                     /label="KO Cassette -mCherry"
                     /ApEinfo_revcolor=#75c6a9
                     /ApEinfo_fwdcolor=#75c6a9
     misc_feature    3467..3472
                     /label="-10 Box"
                     /ApEinfo_revcolor=#d6b295
                     /ApEinfo_fwdcolor=#d6b295
     CDS             3518..4228
                     /label="mCherry"
                     /ApEinfo_revcolor=#d59687
                     /ApEinfo_fwdcolor=#d59687
     CDS             2024..3106
                     /label="lacI CDS"
                     /ApEinfo_revcolor=#d59687
                     /ApEinfo_fwdcolor=#d59687
     gene            1..565
                     /label=" gene"
                     /ApEinfo_revcolor=#d59687
                     /ApEinfo_fwdcolor=#d59687
     terminator      4279..4365
                     /label="rrnB T1 terminator"
                     /ApEinfo_revcolor=#f58a5e
                     /ApEinfo_fwdcolor=#f58a5e
ORIGIN
        1 gcacatccaa ccagagttga tattttttaa cccattcctg agtaaataat atgagctgtt
       61 cggcagaacc agatttaagt tcaaactcga cttcacaaat tttctcagat tgatcggagg
      121 tagaaacgat accgtcatca agacaaactt caatggctgt atcttctatc tgaaaaattc
      181 ggaaagtgcg ctccacatct gttttaaatt gaaatttaag ttcatcttga tgatcaccta
      241 gaacttcttc caaacgatcc ttaacagttt tattattttc aaacaggctt aaatctagtt
      301 caggttcaag ctcgcattta cccagatgaa tctcactttc aatacgttct aggtgattct
      361 ttcccgctgc tttaaatgtt tgaacccaat gatcgccttc aagacgtaat cttaatgcca
      421 catgattctt tgcgagaagt cggtctggcg tatcgtaata cttggcttga agtcgaattt
      481 tttctgctgt tttaggcttc aatgcctgta atagactctt ttttttgctt tctggaagct
      541 gaaacttaag ctcgatttcg accatcttga tactcctaaa cttctttatt tctaatagtt
      601 tgtcaatgta aataagaata tcaccatgcc tataattatg tcttgatatt tgctgcatga
      661 aaatgcaggt agtgtattgt tttgttttta aatagaccat ctaaaacatg gacagcgcgt
      721 caattaaaaa actttttttc tcaatttttt tggagtaagg tgataaaaaa tgatcatagg
      781 acgatgagaa ttctcaccaa taaaaaacgc ccggcggcaa ccgagcgttc tgaacaaatc
      841 cagatggagt tctgaggtca ttactggatc tatcaacagg agtccaagcg agctcggtac
      901 taaaacaatt catccagtaa aatataatat tttattttct cccaatcagg cttgatcccc
      961 agtaagtcaa aaaatagctc gacatactgt tcttccccga tatcctccct gatcgaccgg
     1021 acgcagaagg caatgtcata ccacttgtcc gccctgccgc ttctcccaag atcaataaag
     1081 ccacttactt tgccatcttt cacaaagatg ttgctgtctc ccaggtcgcc gtgggaaaag
     1141 acaagttcct cttcgggctt ttccgtcttt aaaaaatcat acagctcgcg cggatcttta
     1201 aatggagtgt cttcttccca gttttcgcaa tccacatcgg ccagatcgtt attcagtaag
     1261 taatccaatt cggctaagcg gccgtctaag ctattcgtat agggacaatc cgatatgtcg
     1321 atggagtgaa agagcctgat gcactccgca tacagctcga tagtcttttc agggctttgt
     1381 tcatcttcat acccttccga gcaaaggacg ccatcggcct cactcatgag cagattgctc
     1441 cagccatcat gccgttcaaa gtgcaggacc tttggaacag gcagctttcc ttccagccat
     1501 agcatcatgt ccttttcccg ttccacatca taggtggtcc ctttataccg gctgtccgtc
     1561 atttttaaat ataggatttc attttctccc accagcttat ataccttagc aggagacatt
     1621 ccttccgtat cttttacgca gcggtattct tcgatcagtt ttttcaattc cggtgatatt
     1681 ctcattttag ccatttatta tttccttcct cttttctaca gtatttaaag ataccccaag
     1741 aagctaatta taacaagacg aactccaatt cactgttcct tgcattctaa aaccttaaat
     1801 acagaaaaca gccttttcaa agttgttttc aaagttggcg tataacatag tatcgacgga
     1861 gccgattttg aaaccacaat tatgatagaa tttgacgtcg aattcgcggc cgcttctaga
     1921 actatagcta gcatgcattt acgttgacac catcgaatgg tgcaaaacct ttcgcggtat
     1981 ggcatgatag cgcccggaag agagtcaatt cagggtggtg aatgtgaaac cagtaacgtt
     2041 atacgatgtc gcagagtatg ccggtgtctc ttatcagacc gtttcccgcg tggtgaacca
     2101 ggccagccac gtttctgcga aaacgcggga aaaagtggaa gcggcgatgg cggagctgaa
     2161 ttacattccc aaccgcgtgg cacaacaact ggcgggcaaa cagtcgttgc tgattggcgt
     2221 tgccacctcc agtctggccc tgcacgcgcc gtcgcaaatt gtcgcggcga ttaaatctcg
     2281 cgccgatcaa ctgggtgcca gcgtggtggt gtcgatggta gaacgaagcg gcgtcgaagc
     2341 ctgtaaagcg gcggtgcaca atcttctcgc gcaacgcgtc agtgggctga tcattaacta
     2401 tccgctggat gaccaggatg ccattgctgt ggaagctgcc tgcactaatg ttccggcgtt
     2461 atttcttgat gtctctgacc agacacccat caacagtatt attttctccc atgaagacgg
     2521 tacgcgactg ggcgtggagc atctggtcgc attgggtcac cagcaaatcg cgctgttagc
     2581 gggcccatta agttctgtct cggcgcgtct gcgtctggct ggctggcata aatatctcac
     2641 tcgcaatcaa attcagccga tagcggaacg ggaaggcgac tggagtgcca tgtccggttt
     2701 tcaacaaacc atgcaaatgc tgaatgaggg catcgttccc actgcgatgc tggttgccaa
     2761 cgatcagatg gcgctgggcg caatgcgcgc cattaccgag tccgggctgc gcgttggtgc
     2821 ggatatctcg gtagtgggat acgacgatac cgaagacagc tcatgttata tcccgccgtc
     2881 aaccaccatc aaacaggatt ttcgcctgct ggggcaaacc agcgtggacc gcttgctgca
     2941 actctctcag ggccaggcgg tgaagggcaa tcagctgttg cccgtctcac tggtgaaaag
     3001 aaaaaccacc ctggcgccca atacgcaaac cgcctctccc cgcgcgttgg ccgattcatt
     3061 aatgcagctg gcacgacagg tttcccgact ggaaagcggg cagtgagcgc aacgcaatta
     3121 atgtgagtta gcgCGAATTG ATCTGGTTTG ACAGCTTATC Actcggtacc aaattccaga
     3181 aaagacaccc gaaagggtgt tttttcgttt tggtccCGAC TGCACGGTGC ACCAatgctt
     3241 ctggcgtcag gcagccatcg gaagctgtgg tatggctgtg caggtcgtaa atcactgcat
     3301 aatCCAATTA TTGAAGGCCT CCCTAACGGG GGGCCTTTTT TTGTTTCTGG TCTCCCcgtg
     3361 tcgctcaagg cgcactcccg ttctggataa tgttttttgc gccgacatca taacggttct
     3421 ggcaaatatt ctgaaatgag ctgttgacaa ttaatcatcc ggctcgtata atgtgtggaa
     3481 ttgtgagcgg ataacaattt cacacaggaa acagaccatg gtgagcaagg gcgaggagga
     3541 taacatggcc atcatcaagg agttcatgcg cttcaaggtt cacatggagg gctccgtgaa
     3601 cggccacgag ttcgagatcg agggcgaggg cgagggccgc ccctacgagg gcacccagac
     3661 cgccaagctg aaggtgacca agggtggccc cctgcccttc gcctgggaca tcctgtcccc
     3721 tcagttcatg tacggctcca aggcctacgt gaagcacccc gccgacatcc ccgactactt
     3781 gaagctgtcc ttccccgagg gcttcaagtg ggagcgcgtg atgaacttcg aggacggcgg
     3841 cgtggtgacc gtgacccagg actcctccct gcaagacggc gagttcatct acaaggtgaa
     3901 gctgcgcggc accaacttcc cctccgacgg ccccgtaatg cagaagaaga ctatgggctg
     3961 ggaggcctcc tccgagcgga tgtaccccga ggacggcgcg ctgaagggcg agatcaagca
     4021 gaggctgaag ctgaaggacg gcggccacta cgacgctgag gtcaagacca cctacaaggc
     4081 caagaagccc gtgcaactgc ccggcgcgta caacgtcaac atcaagttgg acatcacctc
     4141 ccacaacgag gactacacca tcgtggaaca gtacgaacgc gccgagggcc gccactccac
     4201 cggcggcatg gacgagctgt ataagtaagc ctcagggccc gatcgatgcc gccgcttaat
     4261 taattaatcc agaggcatca aataaaacga aaggctcagt cgaaagactg ggcctttcgt
     4321 tttatctgtt gtttgtcggt gaacgctctc ctgagtagga caaatccgcc gccctagacc
     4381 tagtgtCATT TTATTTCCCC CGTTgacgaa caataaggcc gcaaatcgcg gcctttttta
     4441 ttgataacaa aaaagaggat aagaaagtta aattggatca taaagcgact actcagttac
     4501 gaaatattga gttttccagt tgatctttca tttaattatt ctaatatctg tgtatctata
     4561 aaggctagga tgccttggcc tttggatgaa ataatatggg acgtattctg atgaaaaaat
     4621 taacaacagc acttttacca cttgcattac tcgtaaccag ctttggcgca caggcagcga
     4681 cttcggatgg caataacttt gctgtttctg cgggttgggc tcatatcatg ccacaaggca
     4741 ccaagcaggg tgtaaattct acatcatcaa ttccttattt taataccttc aattcagctg
     4801 caggctttga attggacaat gctgatactg cagaatttaa gttagattat ttggtcaatg
     4861 ataatgtgac agttggtttg atcttgggtg ttccacctaa ggtcgacatt caaggtaagg
     4921 gacaattgtt agctggcgca ttaaatcttg atagctttag caaagttggg gatgtaaaag
     4981 tttatagccc agtgctgact ggtaaatata catttggaag tgtaaacaat aagttccgtc
     5041 catatgtagg tgccggtttt atgtatgcaa gtttccgtga ttttaaactt aatccagaag
     5101 taaatgctaa aattgctcct cttggtggaa ccatcagtaa tgtcgatat
//
