# Supplementary material for: Development of a genetic toolset for the highly engineerable and metabolically versatile Acinetobacter baylyi ADP1
Source: bioRxiv preprint, doi:10.1101/696302, version 1 (2019-07-09)
Supplement: Supplemental Files [file 696302_file04.zip › ADP1 Supplemental Files/ADP1 Tools Vectors/Chromosomal Integrations/Chromosomal Mapping Integrations/BWB254 aciad1320-fw-ko-cassette.gb]

LOCUS       ACIAD1320_Fw_KO_Cassett 5049 bp ds-DNA     linear       21-DEC-2018
DEFINITION  .
FEATURES             Location/Qualifiers
     terminator      4095..4181
                     /label="rrnB T1 terminator"
                     /ApEinfo_revcolor=#f58a5e
                     /ApEinfo_fwdcolor=#f58a5e
     misc_binding    3293..3315
                     /label="LacO"
                     /ApEinfo_revcolor=#84b0dc
                     /ApEinfo_fwdcolor=#84b0dc
     misc_feature    606..4268
                     /label="KO Cassette -mCherry"
                     /ApEinfo_revcolor=#75c6a9
                     /ApEinfo_fwdcolor=#75c6a9
     misc_feature    3283..3288
                     /label="-10 Box"
                     /ApEinfo_revcolor=#d6b295
                     /ApEinfo_fwdcolor=#d6b295
     misc_signal     3883..3902
                     /label="spKDL023"
                     /ApEinfo_revcolor=#b1ff67
                     /ApEinfo_fwdcolor=#b1ff67
     protein_bind    3297..3313
                     /label="lac operator"
                     /ApEinfo_revcolor=#84b0dc
                     /ApEinfo_fwdcolor=#84b0dc
     promoter        3260..3289
                     /label="trc promoter"
                     /ApEinfo_revcolor=#d59687
                     /ApEinfo_fwdcolor=#d59687
     primer_bind     complement(1859..1878)
                     /label="LacI-R"
                     /ApEinfo_revcolor=#ffef86
                     /ApEinfo_fwdcolor=#ffef86
     misc_feature    3260..3265
                     /label="-35 Box"
                     /ApEinfo_revcolor=#9eafd2
                     /ApEinfo_fwdcolor=#9eafd2
     promoter        1762..1839
                     /label="lacIq promoter"
                     /ApEinfo_revcolor=#f58a5e
                     /ApEinfo_fwdcolor=#f58a5e
     Terminator      3120..3172
                     /label="L3S3P21"
                     /ApEinfo_revcolor=#ffef86
                     /ApEinfo_fwdcolor=#ffef86
     terminator      606..700
                     /label="lambda t0 terminator"
                     /ApEinfo_revcolor=#c7b0e3
                     /ApEinfo_fwdcolor=#c7b0e3
     misc_feature    1716..1735
                     /label="BioBrick prefix"
                     /ApEinfo_revcolor=#ff9ccd
                     /ApEinfo_fwdcolor=#ff9ccd
     gene            4360..5049
                     /label="pyrD gene"
                     /ApEinfo_revcolor=#d59687
                     /ApEinfo_fwdcolor=#d59687
     Terminator      2978..3032
                     /label="L3S2P24 Terminator"
                     /ApEinfo_revcolor=#faac61
                     /ApEinfo_fwdcolor=#faac61
     gene            1..605
                     /label=" gene"
                     /ApEinfo_revcolor=#9eafd2
                     /ApEinfo_fwdcolor=#9eafd2
     CDS             1840..2922
                     /label="lacI CDS"
                     /ApEinfo_revcolor=#d59687
                     /ApEinfo_fwdcolor=#d59687
     CDS             complement(716..1510)
                     /label="KanR"
                     /ApEinfo_revcolor=#faac61
                     /ApEinfo_fwdcolor=#faac61
     Terminator      4221..4268
                     /label="L3S1P22 Term"
                     /ApEinfo_revcolor=#ff9ccd
                     /ApEinfo_fwdcolor=#ff9ccd
     CDS             3334..4044
                     /label="mCherry"
                     /ApEinfo_revcolor=#d59687
                     /ApEinfo_fwdcolor=#d59687
ORIGIN
        1 acagtaacct gacgtcactt caactggatg cgctgaagtt gatcacgaca gaagagcagt
       61 gtgaaaatta tgattatcag tttcagccga cagtaaaagc caagcagcat ccctttaatg
      121 ttttaccaaa acctaagaaa gatttggctg tttctagtta ctggaaagtt tgtgctgtag
      181 tttttgtatt gttattaatg gttcagttta gttatgatct tttaagatgg atccaactca
      241 agaaagtggc agaccaaacg gtggctcaat caattagtca atataaagac tggtttgggg
      301 aaaacagccg agtgactgag caaaatatta aaagtatgtt tcaaagccaa ttaagaatga
      361 atcaggctgg agacacaaat gctctaaatc tgttaagccg gattgggccg attttgatgc
      421 agcgacaagt cacagcgcag caagtcaatt atgaagccaa tattttaacc atgcaattaa
      481 aagcaaattc gtcagacagt ttacaaagtt tgacgcagca acttaatcag caaggattta
      541 aagcagagtt ggggcaagtt caggccaatg gagcaggctc gattgggatg gtgaaagtac
      601 aataaattct caccaataaa aaacgcccgg cggcaaccga gcgttctgaa caaatccaga
      661 tggagttctg aggtcattac tggatctatc aacaggagtc caagcgagct cggtactaaa
      721 acaattcatc cagtaaaata taatatttta ttttctccca atcaggcttg atccccagta
      781 agtcaaaaaa tagctcgaca tactgttctt ccccgatatc ctccctgatc gaccggacgc
      841 agaaggcaat gtcataccac ttgtccgccc tgccgcttct cccaagatca ataaagccac
      901 ttactttgcc atctttcaca aagatgttgc tgtctcccag gtcgccgtgg gaaaagacaa
      961 gttcctcttc gggcttttcc gtctttaaaa aatcatacag ctcgcgcgga tctttaaatg
     1021 gagtgtcttc ttcccagttt tcgcaatcca catcggccag atcgttattc agtaagtaat
     1081 ccaattcggc taagcggccg tctaagctat tcgtataggg acaatccgat atgtcgatgg
     1141 agtgaaagag cctgatgcac tccgcataca gctcgatagt cttttcaggg ctttgttcat
     1201 cttcataccc ttccgagcaa aggacgccat cggcctcact catgagcaga ttgctccagc
     1261 catcatgccg ttcaaagtgc aggacctttg gaacaggcag ctttccttcc agccatagca
     1321 tcatgtcctt ttcccgttcc acatcatagg tggtcccttt ataccggctg tccgtcattt
     1381 ttaaatatag gatttcattt tctcccacca gcttatatac cttagcagga gacattcctt
     1441 ccgtatcttt tacgcagcgg tattcttcga tcagtttttt caattccggt gatattctca
     1501 ttttagccat ttattatttc cttcctcttt tctacagtat ttaaagatac cccaagaagc
     1561 taattataac aagacgaact ccaattcact gttccttgca ttctaaaacc ttaaatacag
     1621 aaaacagcct tttcaaagtt gttttcaaag ttggcgtata acatagtatc gacggagccg
     1681 attttgaaac cacaattatg atagaatttg acgtcgaatt cgcggccgct tctagaacta
     1741 tagctagcat gcatttacgt tgacaccatc gaatggtgca aaacctttcg cggtatggca
     1801 tgatagcgcc cggaagagag tcaattcagg gtggtgaatg tgaaaccagt aacgttatac
     1861 gatgtcgcag agtatgccgg tgtctcttat cagaccgttt cccgcgtggt gaaccaggcc
     1921 agccacgttt ctgcgaaaac gcgggaaaaa gtggaagcgg cgatggcgga gctgaattac
     1981 attcccaacc gcgtggcaca acaactggcg ggcaaacagt cgttgctgat tggcgttgcc
     2041 acctccagtc tggccctgca cgcgccgtcg caaattgtcg cggcgattaa atctcgcgcc
     2101 gatcaactgg gtgccagcgt ggtggtgtcg atggtagaac gaagcggcgt cgaagcctgt
     2161 aaagcggcgg tgcacaatct tctcgcgcaa cgcgtcagtg ggctgatcat taactatccg
     2221 ctggatgacc aggatgccat tgctgtggaa gctgcctgca ctaatgttcc ggcgttattt
     2281 cttgatgtct ctgaccagac acccatcaac agtattattt tctcccatga agacggtacg
     2341 cgactgggcg tggagcatct ggtcgcattg ggtcaccagc aaatcgcgct gttagcgggc
     2401 ccattaagtt ctgtctcggc gcgtctgcgt ctggctggct ggcataaata tctcactcgc
     2461 aatcaaattc agccgatagc ggaacgggaa ggcgactgga gtgccatgtc cggttttcaa
     2521 caaaccatgc aaatgctgaa tgagggcatc gttcccactg cgatgctggt tgccaacgat
     2581 cagatggcgc tgggcgcaat gcgcgccatt accgagtccg ggctgcgcgt tggtgcggat
     2641 atctcggtag tgggatacga cgataccgaa gacagctcat gttatatccc gccgtcaacc
     2701 accatcaaac aggattttcg cctgctgggg caaaccagcg tggaccgctt gctgcaactc
     2761 tctcagggcc aggcggtgaa gggcaatcag ctgttgcccg tctcactggt gaaaagaaaa
     2821 accaccctgg cgcccaatac gcaaaccgcc tctccccgcg cgttggccga ttcattaatg
     2881 cagctggcac gacaggtttc ccgactggaa agcgggcagt gagcgcaacg caattaatgt
     2941 gagttagcgC GAATTGATCT GGTTTGACAG CTTATCActc ggtaccaaat tccagaaaag
     3001 acacccgaaa gggtgttttt tcgttttggt ccCGACTGCA CGGTGCACCA atgcttctgg
     3061 cgtcaggcag ccatcggaag ctgtggtatg gctgtgcagg tcgtaaatca ctgcataatC
     3121 CAATTATTGA AGGCCTCCCT AACGGGGGGC CTTTTTTTGT TTCTGGTCTC CCcgtgtcgc
     3181 tcaaggcgca ctcccgttct ggataatgtt ttttgcgccg acatcataac ggttctggca
     3241 aatattctga aatgagctgt tgacaattaa tcatccggct cgtataatgt gtggaattgt
     3301 gagcggataa caatttcaca caggaaacag accatggtga gcaagggcga ggaggataac
     3361 atggccatca tcaaggagtt catgcgcttc aaggttcaca tggagggctc cgtgaacggc
     3421 cacgagttcg agatcgaggg cgagggcgag ggccgcccct acgagggcac ccagaccgcc
     3481 aagctgaagg tgaccaaggg tggccccctg cccttcgcct gggacatcct gtcccctcag
     3541 ttcatgtacg gctccaaggc ctacgtgaag caccccgccg acatccccga ctacttgaag
     3601 ctgtccttcc ccgagggctt caagtgggag cgcgtgatga acttcgagga cggcggcgtg
     3661 gtgaccgtga cccaggactc ctccctgcaa gacggcgagt tcatctacaa ggtgaagctg
     3721 cgcggcacca acttcccctc cgacggcccc gtaatgcaga agaagactat gggctgggag
     3781 gcctcctccg agcggatgta ccccgaggac ggcgcgctga agggcgagat caagcagagg
     3841 ctgaagctga aggacggcgg ccactacgac gctgaggtca agaccaccta caaggccaag
     3901 aagcccgtgc aactgcccgg cgcgtacaac gtcaacatca agttggacat cacctcccac
     3961 aacgaggact acaccatcgt ggaacagtac gaacgcgccg agggccgcca ctccaccggc
     4021 ggcatggacg agctgtataa gtaagcctca gggcccgatc gatgccgccg cttaattaat
     4081 taatccagag gcatcaaata aaacgaaagg ctcagtcgaa agactgggcc tttcgtttta
     4141 tctgttgttt gtcggtgaac gctctcctga gtaggacaaa tccgccgccc tagacctagt
     4201 gtCATTTTAT TTCCCCCGTT gacgaacaat aaggccgcaa atcgcggcct tttttattga
     4261 taacaaaagt ctttaaaata aagcgttcac aagcatggtg ttttatgaga cctgtgccta
     4321 taataggtgc acctcaaaag ctaaagactt tgatcgacta tgttatattc gcttgctcgc
     4381 cctatgttgt tttctttggc acccgagcgt gcacatgaat taactttgtc tatgttaaaa
     4441 acagcccata aaatgggaat gttacgccag actattcaac caaagcctgt cacttgtatg
     4501 gggattgaat tcccaaatcc agtaggttta gcagcgggtc tagataaaaa tggcgcatat
     4561 attgacgctc tagctggatt aggctttggt tttattgaaa taggcacgat tactcctcgt
     4621 cctcaatcgg gtaatccaaa accaagatta tttagaatcc cagaagcaaa agcaatcatc
     4681 aaccgcatgg ggtttaataa tgagggggtt gatcagctgg ttgaaaatgt caaagctgca
     4741 aaattcagag gtattttagg gatcaatatt ggtaaaaatg ccgatacacc tgtcgaaaat
     4801 gcagttgatg attatctgat ttgtctggaa aaagtatata actacgcttc ctatatcact
     4861 gttaatattt catctccaaa taccaaaaac ctccgtagct tacaaagtgg tgatgctcta
     4921 acggagttac ttgaaacgct gaagaaacgt cagttagaac ttgccgagca atatcatcat
     4981 tatgtgcctt tagttctcaa ggttgcacca gatttaaccc atgaagatat tcagtttatc
     5041 tctgagcag
//
