# Supplementary material for: Development of a genetic toolset for the highly engineerable and metabolically versatile Acinetobacter baylyi ADP1
Source: bioRxiv preprint, doi:10.1101/696302, version 1 (2019-07-09)
Supplement: Supplemental Files [file 696302_file04.zip › ADP1 Supplemental Files/ADP1 Tools Vectors/Chromosomal Integrations/Chromosomal Mapping Integrations/BWB272 aciad2049-rv-ko-cassette.gb]

LOCUS       ACIAD2049_Rv_KO_Cassett 5844 bp ds-DNA     linear       21-DEC-2018
DEFINITION  .
FEATURES             Location/Qualifiers
     misc_feature    complement(2030..2035)
                     /label="-35 Box"
                     /ApEinfo_revcolor=#9eafd2
                     /ApEinfo_fwdcolor=#9eafd2
     misc_binding    complement(1980..2002)
                     /label="LacO"
                     /ApEinfo_revcolor=#84b0dc
                     /ApEinfo_fwdcolor=#84b0dc
     protein_bind    complement(1982..1998)
                     /label="lac operator"
                     /ApEinfo_revcolor=#84b0dc
                     /ApEinfo_fwdcolor=#84b0dc
     CDS             complement(1251..1961)
                     /label="mCherry"
                     /ApEinfo_revcolor=#d59687
                     /ApEinfo_fwdcolor=#d59687
     misc_feature    complement(1027..4689)
                     /label="KO Cassette -mCherry"
                     /ApEinfo_revcolor=#75c6a9
                     /ApEinfo_fwdcolor=#75c6a9
     terminator      complement(4595..4689)
                     /label="lambda t0 terminator"
                     /ApEinfo_revcolor=#c7b0e3
                     /ApEinfo_fwdcolor=#c7b0e3
     Terminator      complement(1027..1074)
                     /label="L3S1P22 Term"
                     /ApEinfo_revcolor=#ff9ccd
                     /ApEinfo_fwdcolor=#ff9ccd
     terminator      complement(1114..1200)
                     /label="rrnB T1 terminator"
                     /ApEinfo_revcolor=#f58a5e
                     /ApEinfo_fwdcolor=#f58a5e
     Terminator      complement(2123..2175)
                     /label="L3S3P21"
                     /ApEinfo_revcolor=#ffef86
                     /ApEinfo_fwdcolor=#ffef86
     primer_bind     3417..3436
                     /label="LacI-R"
                     /ApEinfo_revcolor=#ffef86
                     /ApEinfo_fwdcolor=#ffef86
     CDS             complement(2373..3455)
                     /label="lacI CDS"
                     /ApEinfo_revcolor=#d59687
                     /ApEinfo_fwdcolor=#d59687
     gene            5801..5844
                     /label=" gene"
                     /ApEinfo_revcolor=#ff9ccd
                     /ApEinfo_fwdcolor=#ff9ccd
     misc_feature    complement(2007..2012)
                     /label="-10 Box"
                     /ApEinfo_revcolor=#d6b295
                     /ApEinfo_fwdcolor=#d6b295
     promoter        complement(3456..3533)
                     /label="lacIq promoter"
                     /ApEinfo_revcolor=#f58a5e
                     /ApEinfo_fwdcolor=#f58a5e
     gene            5087..5635
                     /label=" gene"
                     /ApEinfo_revcolor=#f8d3a9
                     /ApEinfo_fwdcolor=#f8d3a9
     misc_feature    complement(3560..3579)
                     /label="BioBrick prefix"
                     /ApEinfo_revcolor=#ff9ccd
                     /ApEinfo_fwdcolor=#ff9ccd
     CDS             3785..4579
                     /label="KanR"
                     /ApEinfo_revcolor=#faac61
                     /ApEinfo_fwdcolor=#faac61
     promoter        complement(2006..2035)
                     /label="trc promoter"
                     /ApEinfo_revcolor=#d59687
                     /ApEinfo_fwdcolor=#d59687
     Terminator      complement(2263..2317)
                     /label="L3S2P24 Terminator"
                     /ApEinfo_revcolor=#faac61
                     /ApEinfo_fwdcolor=#faac61
     misc_signal     complement(1393..1412)
                     /label="spKDL023"
                     /ApEinfo_revcolor=#b1ff67
                     /ApEinfo_fwdcolor=#b1ff67
     gene            206..751
                     /label=" gene"
                     /ApEinfo_revcolor=#b7e6d7
                     /ApEinfo_fwdcolor=#b7e6d7
ORIGIN
        1 gaacagcaca ccaactgata aagagaataa taataattat catgtacttg tgtttctaat
       61 ttttacaaat cttaaatcat ttatcctatt catctgtaat taatttttat aaaaatatca
      121 aataaggaat gagcggtaga tttaatcagt tttagtttaa aaaaattaat gtgccagatt
      181 tataacgtaa ccctaattaa ataagttgag gaacctaccc atgtcaaatg tagaatttac
      241 agatattgca acattaagaa agagagcacg tcagcacgtt gaagaaggtg ctgtaacaga
      301 aggttatcaa gcagatcgag aaaaaattct taacctttta aatgaagcac ttgcaaccga
      361 gctcatttgt gttttgcgtt ataaacgcca ctactttatg gctcaaggta ttaaagcctc
      421 tgtggctgca gctgaatttc ttgaacatgc aaatcaggaa gcaacgcatg cagacaacat
      481 tgccgaacga atcgttcaat taggaggtga accgaacttt aatcctagag gtttagaaga
      541 acgatcacat gcagaatatg tagaaggtca cacacttaaa gaaatggtta ccgaagattt
      601 ggttgctgag cgtattgcaa tcgactctta tcgagaaatt attcaataca ttggtgacaa
      661 agaccctaca acccgcagaa tactcgaaga tatccttgct caagaggaag aacatgcaga
      721 tgatatggca gatattttaa gtgatctata aaattatctt ttaacagctt aatgacttga
      781 tccaattaat aatacacata ccattcagac tgaaactatt gaattcaata caatttttca
      841 gtcttgtttg gtaatattat ctgacgaaca aaaacatatt actgtcttac aaaataaaaa
      901 gtcgaatgag aaagaaattt tcgacttaca tttaacttag aattatattt tagttttatc
      961 ttgaatataa attgtaaata aagataataa gaatcacttt taatttcttt ctttttcggg
     1021 taaacctttt gttatcaata aaaaaggccg cgatttgcgg ccttattgtt cgtcAACGGG
     1081 GGAAATAAAA TGacactagg tctagggcgg cggatttgtc ctactcagga gagcgttcac
     1141 cgacaaacaa cagataaaac gaaaggccca gtctttcgac tgagcctttc gttttatttg
     1201 atgcctctgg attaattaat taagcggcgg catcgatcgg gccctgaggc ttacttatac
     1261 agctcgtcca tgccgccggt ggagtggcgg ccctcggcgc gttcgtactg ttccacgatg
     1321 gtgtagtcct cgttgtggga ggtgatgtcc aacttgatgt tgacgttgta cgcgccgggc
     1381 agttgcacgg gcttcttggc cttgtaggtg gtcttgacct cagcgtcgta gtggccgccg
     1441 tccttcagct tcagcctctg cttgatctcg cccttcagcg cgccgtcctc ggggtacatc
     1501 cgctcggagg aggcctccca gcccatagtc ttcttctgca ttacggggcc gtcggagggg
     1561 aagttggtgc cgcgcagctt caccttgtag atgaactcgc cgtcttgcag ggaggagtcc
     1621 tgggtcacgg tcaccacgcc gccgtcctcg aagttcatca cgcgctccca cttgaagccc
     1681 tcggggaagg acagcttcaa gtagtcgggg atgtcggcgg ggtgcttcac gtaggccttg
     1741 gagccgtaca tgaactgagg ggacaggatg tcccaggcga agggcagggg gccacccttg
     1801 gtcaccttca gcttggcggt ctgggtgccc tcgtaggggc ggccctcgcc ctcgccctcg
     1861 atctcgaact cgtggccgtt cacggagccc tccatgtgaa ccttgaagcg catgaactcc
     1921 ttgatgatgg ccatgttatc ctcctcgccc ttgctcacca tggtctgttt cctgtgtgaa
     1981 attgttatcc gctcacaatt ccacacatta tacgagccgg atgattaatt gtcaacagct
     2041 catttcagaa tatttgccag aaccgttatg atgtcggcgc aaaaaacatt atccagaacg
     2101 ggagtgcgcc ttgagcgaca cgGGGAGACC AGAAACAAAA AAAGGCCCCC CGTTAGGGAG
     2161 GCCTTCAATA ATTGGattat gcagtgattt acgacctgca cagccatacc acagcttccg
     2221 atggctgcct gacgccagaa gcatTGGTGC ACCGTGCAGT CGggaccaaa acgaaaaaac
     2281 accctttcgg gtgtcttttc tggaatttgg taccgagTGA TAAGCTGTCA AACCAGATCA
     2341 ATTCGcgcta actcacatta attgcgttgc gctcactgcc cgctttccag tcgggaaacc
     2401 tgtcgtgcca gctgcattaa tgaatcggcc aacgcgcggg gagaggcggt ttgcgtattg
     2461 ggcgccaggg tggtttttct tttcaccagt gagacgggca acagctgatt gcccttcacc
     2521 gcctggccct gagagagttg cagcaagcgg tccacgctgg tttgccccag caggcgaaaa
     2581 tcctgtttga tggtggttga cggcgggata taacatgagc tgtcttcggt atcgtcgtat
     2641 cccactaccg agatatccgc accaacgcgc agcccggact cggtaatggc gcgcattgcg
     2701 cccagcgcca tctgatcgtt ggcaaccagc atcgcagtgg gaacgatgcc ctcattcagc
     2761 atttgcatgg tttgttgaaa accggacatg gcactccagt cgccttcccg ttccgctatc
     2821 ggctgaattt gattgcgagt gagatattta tgccagccag ccagacgcag acgcgccgag
     2881 acagaactta atgggcccgc taacagcgcg atttgctggt gacccaatgc gaccagatgc
     2941 tccacgccca gtcgcgtacc gtcttcatgg gagaaaataa tactgttgat gggtgtctgg
     3001 tcagagacat caagaaataa cgccggaaca ttagtgcagg cagcttccac agcaatggca
     3061 tcctggtcat ccagcggata gttaatgatc agcccactga cgcgttgcgc gagaagattg
     3121 tgcaccgccg ctttacaggc ttcgacgccg cttcgttcta ccatcgacac caccacgctg
     3181 gcacccagtt gatcggcgcg agatttaatc gccgcgacaa tttgcgacgg cgcgtgcagg
     3241 gccagactgg aggtggcaac gccaatcagc aacgactgtt tgcccgccag ttgttgtgcc
     3301 acgcggttgg gaatgtaatt cagctccgcc atcgccgctt ccactttttc ccgcgttttc
     3361 gcagaaacgt ggctggcctg gttcaccacg cgggaaacgg tctgataaga gacaccggca
     3421 tactctgcga catcgtataa cgttactggt ttcacattca ccaccctgaa ttgactctct
     3481 tccgggcgct atcatgccat accgcgaaag gttttgcacc attcgatggt gtcaacgtaa
     3541 atgcatgcta gctatagttc tagaagcggc cgcgaattcg acgtcaaatt ctatcataat
     3601 tgtggtttca aaatcggctc cgtcgatact atgttatacg ccaactttga aaacaacttt
     3661 gaaaaggctg ttttctgtat ttaaggtttt agaatgcaag gaacagtgaa ttggagttcg
     3721 tcttgttata attagcttct tggggtatct ttaaatactg tagaaaagag gaaggaaata
     3781 ataaatggct aaaatgagaa tatcaccgga attgaaaaaa ctgatcgaag aataccgctg
     3841 cgtaaaagat acggaaggaa tgtctcctgc taaggtatat aagctggtgg gagaaaatga
     3901 aatcctatat ttaaaaatga cggacagccg gtataaaggg accacctatg atgtggaacg
     3961 ggaaaaggac atgatgctat ggctggaagg aaagctgcct gttccaaagg tcctgcactt
     4021 tgaacggcat gatggctgga gcaatctgct catgagtgag gccgatggcg tcctttgctc
     4081 ggaagggtat gaagatgaac aaagccctga aaagactatc gagctgtatg cggagtgcat
     4141 caggctcttt cactccatcg acatatcgga ttgtccctat acgaatagct tagacggccg
     4201 cttagccgaa ttggattact tactgaataa cgatctggcc gatgtggatt gcgaaaactg
     4261 ggaagaagac actccattta aagatccgcg cgagctgtat gattttttaa agacggaaaa
     4321 gcccgaagag gaacttgtct tttcccacgg cgacctggga gacagcaaca tctttgtgaa
     4381 agatggcaaa gtaagtggct ttattgatct tgggagaagc ggcagggcgg acaagtggta
     4441 tgacattgcc ttctgcgtcc ggtcgatcag ggaggatatc ggggaagaac agtatgtcga
     4501 gctatttttt gacttactgg ggatcaagcc tgattgggag aaaataaaat attatatttt
     4561 actggatgaa ttgttttagt accgagctcg cttggactcc tgttgataga tccagtaatg
     4621 acctcagaac tccatctgga tttgttcaga acgctcggtt gccgccgggc gttttttatt
     4681 ggtgagaatt ctaataattt aaaactggcg caatcatttg cgccagtttt cctttatctt
     4741 aagagtatta aaaataatat tctaacgttg ctgttgattc ggatttttct gttgctgatc
     4801 ctgatattgc taacgctgtt gatcagacta ctgattcttt tattgatttt gcttattcat
     4861 aactttttat atcgcgtata tataacccaa cctaagtttg tgtaaatcaa ttcactagta
     4921 cgcatctata agtccagatt tcatttatta tatatttcct cttcttgtta tccatagtgc
     4981 catacattca attcacctta taccttttaa atgcatgcaa cgttaaaagc cttgtctttt
     5041 caatcaagct atttagaata ttgcgatctt tttagatctc acgtttatga aaaaacaaat
     5101 tgcaaaatcc atttttaaac tttctggatg gacctaccat attgaaccca atattgttga
     5161 aaataagcaa gtcatcatcg gatttgagca tacctccaat ctcgatgcgg tcctttcaat
     5221 tgcattgttt gaaattctag atttaaaaat tcatacactc attaaaaaag aacttttcaa
     5281 aggcccttta aaacctttac ttcaaaagct tggtggaatt cctgtagatc gtgcgtctaa
     5341 atctgacatc gtttctcaga tggttcgatt attcgatcaa aatgagagct tcaatttagt
     5401 cattgcacct gaagcaacac gtgcaaaaga tggcactcaa agaaaaccaa tacgtactgg
     5461 attttggcat atcgcagctg cggctaacgt acctattgtg cttatgtatg caaatgcaaa
     5521 gaccaaacaa ggtggaatcc ttggaaaaat tcaaccgaac aatcttgatg aagatctgaa
     5581 aactattcag aaactatata aagaaaaagt aggcttagat atttgtatcg gataaatcgc
     5641 taattgctga acgatattta aaatttaatt ttattatccc gagcggcgct attcgattat
     5701 tttcttaacc acttgctact ttctacaaaa aaagagcttg tgatagaatt acattatttg
     5761 atctggtaat ggtaccaatc tgtaaggagc atatttcaac atggcaggtc actctaagtg
     5821 ggcaaacaca aagcatcgta aagc
//
