# Supplementary material for: Development of a genetic toolset for the highly engineerable and metabolically versatile Acinetobacter baylyi ADP1
Source: bioRxiv preprint, doi:10.1101/696302, version 1 (2019-07-09)
Supplement: Supplemental Files [file 696302_file04.zip › ADP1 Supplemental Files/ADP1 Tools Vectors/Chromosomal Integrations/Chromosomal Mapping Integrations/BWB282 aciad3068-rv-ko-cassette-rela.gb]

LOCUS       ACIAD3068_Rv_KO_Cassett 5890 bp ds-DNA     linear       21-DEC-2018
DEFINITION  .
FEATURES             Location/Qualifiers
     misc_feature    complement(3416..3435)
                     /label="BioBrick prefix"
                     /ApEinfo_revcolor=#ff9ccd
                     /ApEinfo_fwdcolor=#ff9ccd
     Terminator      complement(883..930)
                     /label="L3S1P22 Term"
                     /ApEinfo_revcolor=#ff9ccd
                     /ApEinfo_fwdcolor=#ff9ccd
     promoter        complement(3312..3389)
                     /label="lacIq promoter"
                     /ApEinfo_revcolor=#f58a5e
                     /ApEinfo_fwdcolor=#f58a5e
     CDS             complement(1107..1817)
                     /label="mCherry"
                     /ApEinfo_revcolor=#d59687
                     /ApEinfo_fwdcolor=#d59687
     CDS             3641..4435
                     /label="KanR"
                     /ApEinfo_revcolor=#faac61
                     /ApEinfo_fwdcolor=#faac61
     promoter        complement(1862..1891)
                     /label="trc promoter"
                     /ApEinfo_revcolor=#d59687
                     /ApEinfo_fwdcolor=#d59687
     CDS             complement(2229..3311)
                     /label="lacI CDS"
                     /ApEinfo_revcolor=#d59687
                     /ApEinfo_fwdcolor=#d59687
     Terminator      complement(2119..2173)
                     /label="L3S2P24 Terminator"
                     /ApEinfo_revcolor=#faac61
                     /ApEinfo_fwdcolor=#faac61
     misc_feature    complement(1863..1868)
                     /label="-10 Box"
                     /ApEinfo_revcolor=#d6b295
                     /ApEinfo_fwdcolor=#d6b295
     misc_signal     complement(1249..1268)
                     /label="spKDL023"
                     /ApEinfo_revcolor=#b1ff67
                     /ApEinfo_fwdcolor=#b1ff67
     gene            54..836
                     /label=" gene"
                     /ApEinfo_revcolor=#9eafd2
                     /ApEinfo_fwdcolor=#9eafd2
     gene            4578..5890
                     /label="rumA gene"
                     /ApEinfo_revcolor=#b7e6d7
                     /ApEinfo_fwdcolor=#b7e6d7
     terminator      complement(970..1056)
                     /label="rrnB T1 terminator"
                     /ApEinfo_revcolor=#f58a5e
                     /ApEinfo_fwdcolor=#f58a5e
     Terminator      complement(1979..2031)
                     /label="L3S3P21"
                     /ApEinfo_revcolor=#ffef86
                     /ApEinfo_fwdcolor=#ffef86
     terminator      complement(4451..4545)
                     /label="lambda t0 terminator"
                     /ApEinfo_revcolor=#c7b0e3
                     /ApEinfo_fwdcolor=#c7b0e3
     misc_binding    complement(1836..1858)
                     /label="LacO"
                     /ApEinfo_revcolor=#84b0dc
                     /ApEinfo_fwdcolor=#84b0dc
     misc_feature    complement(883..4545)
                     /label="KO Cassette -mCherry"
                     /ApEinfo_revcolor=#75c6a9
                     /ApEinfo_fwdcolor=#75c6a9
     protein_bind    complement(1838..1854)
                     /label="lac operator"
                     /ApEinfo_revcolor=#84b0dc
                     /ApEinfo_fwdcolor=#84b0dc
     misc_feature    complement(1886..1891)
                     /label="-35 Box"
                     /ApEinfo_revcolor=#9eafd2
                     /ApEinfo_fwdcolor=#9eafd2
     primer_bind     3273..3292
                     /label="LacI-R"
                     /ApEinfo_revcolor=#ffef86
                     /ApEinfo_fwdcolor=#ffef86
ORIGIN
        1 gcatccatct tctccaatac atcgtcttca tccattaaac caagagcaaa aagatgaaac
       61 aaactatttt gatcagtggt gcaggtcaag gcattggcgc cgaaattgcc aaaacttttt
      121 atgatcatgg ctattatgtg ggtttatttg atctgaatat tcaagcagtg gatacacttg
      181 cccagcaatt gggcagcaga gcctattcag gctaccttga tgtgagtgat tatgcatcat
      241 ggcaaacagc tcttgagcaa tttatgactt gggcaggtca gcttaatatt ctgatcaata
      301 atgcagggat tctttactct ggctgttttg aaagtattaa tattgaagct catcaacgaa
      361 ccatggcagt caactgtatg ggtgtactca atggttgcca cgctgcacta ccctacctaa
      421 aacaaagcaa ctttgcgcgc gttattaatt tatcctcggc ctctgccatt tacggtcagg
      481 ccgatcttgc gtcttattca gccagtaaat ttgcagtacg cgggctcacc gaagcactcg
      541 atattgaatg gtcaaagtac aatatccgtg tattagatgt catgccgctt tttgtgcaaa
      601 cagcgatggt taaagatatg gatgcaggca gcattcaaaa cattggcgta gatctgacac
      661 cacgcgacgt tgcaattgaa gtactcaaac tcgctcaaaa agaacagacc acttttcaag
      721 ctacacatac gcctgtcgga ctcaaaacca aaatactgta tcaattgtcg agcgtcagcc
      781 ctcaactcat aaaccgactg agtaatcttt ggctatcacg acgcaataag tcataaaaca
      841 gatctaaacg tcagcctgca attgcaggct gacatatgtt gattttgtta tcaataaaaa
      901 aggccgcgat ttgcggcctt attgttcgtc AACGGGGGAA ATAAAATGac actaggtcta
      961 gggcggcgga tttgtcctac tcaggagagc gttcaccgac aaacaacaga taaaacgaaa
     1021 ggcccagtct ttcgactgag cctttcgttt tatttgatgc ctctggatta attaattaag
     1081 cggcggcatc gatcgggccc tgaggcttac ttatacagct cgtccatgcc gccggtggag
     1141 tggcggccct cggcgcgttc gtactgttcc acgatggtgt agtcctcgtt gtgggaggtg
     1201 atgtccaact tgatgttgac gttgtacgcg ccgggcagtt gcacgggctt cttggccttg
     1261 taggtggtct tgacctcagc gtcgtagtgg ccgccgtcct tcagcttcag cctctgcttg
     1321 atctcgccct tcagcgcgcc gtcctcgggg tacatccgct cggaggaggc ctcccagccc
     1381 atagtcttct tctgcattac ggggccgtcg gaggggaagt tggtgccgcg cagcttcacc
     1441 ttgtagatga actcgccgtc ttgcagggag gagtcctggg tcacggtcac cacgccgccg
     1501 tcctcgaagt tcatcacgcg ctcccacttg aagccctcgg ggaaggacag cttcaagtag
     1561 tcggggatgt cggcggggtg cttcacgtag gccttggagc cgtacatgaa ctgaggggac
     1621 aggatgtccc aggcgaaggg cagggggcca cccttggtca ccttcagctt ggcggtctgg
     1681 gtgccctcgt aggggcggcc ctcgccctcg ccctcgatct cgaactcgtg gccgttcacg
     1741 gagccctcca tgtgaacctt gaagcgcatg aactccttga tgatggccat gttatcctcc
     1801 tcgcccttgc tcaccatggt ctgtttcctg tgtgaaattg ttatccgctc acaattccac
     1861 acattatacg agccggatga ttaattgtca acagctcatt tcagaatatt tgccagaacc
     1921 gttatgatgt cggcgcaaaa aacattatcc agaacgggag tgcgccttga gcgacacgGG
     1981 GAGACCAGAA ACAAAAAAAG GCCCCCCGTT AGGGAGGCCT TCAATAATTG Gattatgcag
     2041 tgatttacga cctgcacagc cataccacag cttccgatgg ctgcctgacg ccagaagcat
     2101 TGGTGCACCG TGCAGTCGgg accaaaacga aaaaacaccc tttcgggtgt cttttctgga
     2161 atttggtacc gagTGATAAG CTGTCAAACC AGATCAATTC Gcgctaactc acattaattg
     2221 cgttgcgctc actgcccgct ttccagtcgg gaaacctgtc gtgccagctg cattaatgaa
     2281 tcggccaacg cgcggggaga ggcggtttgc gtattgggcg ccagggtggt ttttcttttc
     2341 accagtgaga cgggcaacag ctgattgccc ttcaccgcct ggccctgaga gagttgcagc
     2401 aagcggtcca cgctggtttg ccccagcagg cgaaaatcct gtttgatggt ggttgacggc
     2461 gggatataac atgagctgtc ttcggtatcg tcgtatccca ctaccgagat atccgcacca
     2521 acgcgcagcc cggactcggt aatggcgcgc attgcgccca gcgccatctg atcgttggca
     2581 accagcatcg cagtgggaac gatgccctca ttcagcattt gcatggtttg ttgaaaaccg
     2641 gacatggcac tccagtcgcc ttcccgttcc gctatcggct gaatttgatt gcgagtgaga
     2701 tatttatgcc agccagccag acgcagacgc gccgagacag aacttaatgg gcccgctaac
     2761 agcgcgattt gctggtgacc caatgcgacc agatgctcca cgcccagtcg cgtaccgtct
     2821 tcatgggaga aaataatact gttgatgggt gtctggtcag agacatcaag aaataacgcc
     2881 ggaacattag tgcaggcagc ttccacagca atggcatcct ggtcatccag cggatagtta
     2941 atgatcagcc cactgacgcg ttgcgcgaga agattgtgca ccgccgcttt acaggcttcg
     3001 acgccgcttc gttctaccat cgacaccacc acgctggcac ccagttgatc ggcgcgagat
     3061 ttaatcgccg cgacaatttg cgacggcgcg tgcagggcca gactggaggt ggcaacgcca
     3121 atcagcaacg actgtttgcc cgccagttgt tgtgccacgc ggttgggaat gtaattcagc
     3181 tccgccatcg ccgcttccac tttttcccgc gttttcgcag aaacgtggct ggcctggttc
     3241 accacgcggg aaacggtctg ataagagaca ccggcatact ctgcgacatc gtataacgtt
     3301 actggtttca cattcaccac cctgaattga ctctcttccg ggcgctatca tgccataccg
     3361 cgaaaggttt tgcaccattc gatggtgtca acgtaaatgc atgctagcta tagttctaga
     3421 agcggccgcg aattcgacgt caaattctat cataattgtg gtttcaaaat cggctccgtc
     3481 gatactatgt tatacgccaa ctttgaaaac aactttgaaa aggctgtttt ctgtatttaa
     3541 ggttttagaa tgcaaggaac agtgaattgg agttcgtctt gttataatta gcttcttggg
     3601 gtatctttaa atactgtaga aaagaggaag gaaataataa atggctaaaa tgagaatatc
     3661 accggaattg aaaaaactga tcgaagaata ccgctgcgta aaagatacgg aaggaatgtc
     3721 tcctgctaag gtatataagc tggtgggaga aaatgaaatc ctatatttaa aaatgacgga
     3781 cagccggtat aaagggacca cctatgatgt ggaacgggaa aaggacatga tgctatggct
     3841 ggaaggaaag ctgcctgttc caaaggtcct gcactttgaa cggcatgatg gctggagcaa
     3901 tctgctcatg agtgaggccg atggcgtcct ttgctcggaa gggtatgaag atgaacaaag
     3961 ccctgaaaag actatcgagc tgtatgcgga gtgcatcagg ctctttcact ccatcgacat
     4021 atcggattgt ccctatacga atagcttaga cggccgctta gccgaattgg attacttact
     4081 gaataacgat ctggccgatg tggattgcga aaactgggaa gaagacactc catttaaaga
     4141 tccgcgcgag ctgtatgatt ttttaaagac ggaaaagccc gaagaggaac ttgtcttttc
     4201 ccacggcgac ctgggagaca gcaacatctt tgtgaaagat ggcaaagtaa gtggctttat
     4261 tgatcttggg agaagcggca gggcggacaa gtggtatgac attgccttct gcgtccggtc
     4321 gatcagggag gatatcgggg aagaacagta tgtcgagcta ttttttgact tactggggat
     4381 caagcctgat tgggagaaaa taaaatatta tattttactg gatgaattgt tttagtaccg
     4441 agctcgcttg gactcctgtt gatagatcca gtaatgacct cagaactcca tctggatttg
     4501 ttcagaacgc tcggttgccg ccgggcgttt tttattggtg agaataccat tctcctatgg
     4561 tgttgtaact catgttttta atcgtttatc tcttgaattt tctcaaataa agcaattgat
     4621 tcaacatgtt cagtatgtgt aaacatgtcc ataacgccta ctttctttaa ctgataacca
     4681 tgttgagcca gtacacctgc atcccttgcc aatgttgctg gattacatga tacataaacg
     4741 attctttttg cctcaaaatt cgcaatatag tgcatgattt caaatgcacc ggaacgtgga
     4801 ggatcaatca ataatgcatc aaatccttga tttgcccaag aatgatgcga aaaatctttt
     4861 gttaaatctt gtgaatagaa ctcaacattg tgcaaagcat tttgggctgc attttcaaac
     4921 gctcgttgaa ccatctcttc acttccctct acacccacca cacgtcctgt gtcaccgaca
     4981 caacgcgcca aaggcagcga aaaatttccc aacccgcaaa ataagtcaag aacatgctca
     5041 cctttttgca acttaagcaa atcacatgcc aattttaaca tttgttgatt tacggttgcg
     5101 ttgacttgtg taaaatcaag tggagaaaac gcaaaattta ggttaaaagc aggtacagca
     5161 taatgcaatc gcatctctgc accagatcgg tctacgcgct ttaagctatc tgaacccttt
     5221 gcctgtaaat agagttgcca gtttttatgc tgcgcataat cgcacaattg agtgatatca
     5281 ctatctggta aagtgttgag atgtcgaacc agtaatgaaa cctcatcatc gcccattgcc
     5341 agctcaatat gaccaatctc agctttggca acaagccgat ttaacacatc ataaagttcg
     5401 ggtaatgctt gagaaagtct ttgatctaaa acagcacagc tttgaatggg tgttaaacga
     5461 ttactcccat gctcacgaaa gcccatgatc agcttttgtt ttgccggaat ataacgcacg
     5521 cctacgcgtg cgcgacgtcg ataatctgca cgtagtgaac ggactggcgt tagccactca
     5581 ttaacggtta aaccagcaaa atgctgtaaa tgcgacgcca atacatgctg cttgatctga
     5641 atttgttggt taggcgtaat atgttgcata ctacaaccac cacaaacacc aaaatgcgga
     5701 cagacaggca caatacgatc aatagaaggc tgatcgagaa tttcaatcag ctcaccttct
     5761 tcaaaacgtt tggtttcgtg ggtgattttt gcccgaacaa cctctccagg taaagcatag
     5821 cgaacaaata cctttttgcc atgttttgtc tgaggatgtt cagcgaactc accaaaatgt
     5881 gctatccctc
//
