# Supplementary material for: Development of a genetic toolset for the highly engineerable and metabolically versatile Acinetobacter baylyi ADP1
Source: bioRxiv preprint, doi:10.1101/696302, version 1 (2019-07-09)
Supplement: Supplemental Files [file 696302_file04.zip › ADP1 Supplemental Files/ADP1 Tools Vectors/Chromosomal Integrations/Chromosomal Mapping Integrations/BWB203 aciad0980_vanab_trc-laci-mcherry.gb]

LOCUS       del_vanAB::Trc-lacI-mC 13072 bp ds-DNA     linear       11-MAR-2019
DEFINITION  .
FEATURES             Location/Qualifiers
     CDS             11225..12286
                     /label=""
                     /ApEinfo_revcolor=#d6b295
                     /ApEinfo_fwdcolor=#d6b295
     misc_feature    2121..2140
                     /label="BioBrick prefix"
                     /ApEinfo_revcolor=#ff9ccd
                     /ApEinfo_fwdcolor=#ff9ccd
     promoter        3559..3588
                     /label="trc promoter"
                     /ApEinfo_revcolor=#d59687
                     /ApEinfo_fwdcolor=#d59687
     terminator      4394..4480
                     /label="rrnB T1 terminator"
                     /ApEinfo_revcolor=#f58a5e
                     /ApEinfo_fwdcolor=#f58a5e
     CDS             complement(9506..10318)
                     /label=""
                     /ApEinfo_revcolor=#c6c9d1
                     /ApEinfo_fwdcolor=#c6c9d1
     CDS             2245..3327
                     /label="lacI CDS"
                     /ApEinfo_revcolor=#d59687
                     /ApEinfo_fwdcolor=#d59687
     CDS             6725..8008
                     /label=""
                     /ApEinfo_revcolor=#75c6a9
                     /ApEinfo_fwdcolor=#75c6a9
     CDS             12292..13062
                     /label=""
                     /ApEinfo_revcolor=#75c6a9
                     /ApEinfo_fwdcolor=#75c6a9
     CDS             3633..4343
                     /label="mCherry"
                     /ApEinfo_revcolor=#d59687
                     /ApEinfo_fwdcolor=#d59687
     misc_feature    4539..5211
                     /label="Homology back"
                     /ApEinfo_revcolor=#c7b0e3
                     /ApEinfo_fwdcolor=#c7b0e3
     gene            5115..5211
                     /label=" gene"
                     /ApEinfo_revcolor=#d59687
                     /ApEinfo_fwdcolor=#d59687
     gene            1455..1931
                     /label="vanR gene"
                     /ApEinfo_revcolor=#84b0dc
                     /ApEinfo_fwdcolor=#84b0dc
     misc_signal     4182..4201
                     /label="spKDL023"
                     /ApEinfo_revcolor=#b1ff67
                     /ApEinfo_fwdcolor=#b1ff67
     primer_bind     complement(2264..2283)
                     /label="LacI-R"
                     /ApEinfo_revcolor=#ffef86
                     /ApEinfo_fwdcolor=#ffef86
     CDS             10593..10898
                     /label=""
                     /ApEinfo_revcolor=#c6c9d1
                     /ApEinfo_fwdcolor=#c6c9d1
     misc_feature    3559..3564
                     /label="-35 Box"
                     /ApEinfo_revcolor=#9eafd2
                     /ApEinfo_fwdcolor=#9eafd2
     misc_binding    3592..3614
                     /label="LacO"
                     /ApEinfo_revcolor=#84b0dc
                     /ApEinfo_fwdcolor=#84b0dc
     CDS             complement(8101..9246)
                     /label=""
                     /ApEinfo_revcolor=#f8d3a9
                     /ApEinfo_fwdcolor=#f8d3a9
     CDS             complement(5212..5360)
                     /label=""
                     /ApEinfo_revcolor=#d59687
                     /ApEinfo_fwdcolor=#d59687
     protein_bind    3596..3612
                     /label="lac operator"
                     /ApEinfo_revcolor=#84b0dc
                     /ApEinfo_fwdcolor=#84b0dc
     misc_feature    1978..4538
                     /label="COMT Insert Cassette"
                     /ApEinfo_revcolor=#f8d3a9
                     /ApEinfo_fwdcolor=#f8d3a9
     promoter        2167..2244
                     /label="lacIq promoter"
                     /ApEinfo_revcolor=#f58a5e
                     /ApEinfo_fwdcolor=#f58a5e
     CDS             80..1078
                     /label=""
                     /ApEinfo_revcolor=#ffef86
                     /ApEinfo_fwdcolor=#ffef86
     misc_feature    1455..1931
                     /label="Homology Front"
                     /ApEinfo_revcolor=#d6b295
                     /ApEinfo_fwdcolor=#d6b295
     misc_feature    3582..3587
                     /label="-10 Box"
                     /ApEinfo_revcolor=#d6b295
                     /ApEinfo_fwdcolor=#d6b295
     CDS             10917..11216
                     /label=""
                     /ApEinfo_revcolor=#84b0dc
                     /ApEinfo_fwdcolor=#84b0dc
     CDS             1245..1454
                     /label="vanR"
                     /ApEinfo_revcolor=#c6c9d1
                     /ApEinfo_fwdcolor=#c6c9d1
ORIGIN
        1 tgtggctcaa tcctatattc gactttttat aaaattgagt cacatcatta aattttcttt
       61 tttaatgtga gtgacaagca tgaacagttt aaacaccaat aacgaatttt ctctccaaga
      121 actgcaaaaa gaatctgtca tgggtgtgat gggtacagag acccaacgtg aagtccgtgt
      181 aatcgatcta agtgattttg aacagcgtaa atatgaaatt gcagatcaac tttgggatgc
      241 tgctgttgaa attggttttt ttcaggtttc tcatcatggt attcctcagc aagacattga
      301 gcatgcattt ggattggcag aacaattttt tgccctgcca cgtgaagtaa aagcacaata
      361 tcctttaaag cgtaattccg gctgggaaag caaagcacag attcgtcctt ctactaaaac
      421 accggatcaa aaggaatctt atcaggttac tcgtccacgt atgacggggt tatggcctac
      481 gcagcaagaa ttaccagatt ttaaagaaca ggtattaaat tttgaaagtc agtgctggtc
      541 ggtaggcatg aaaattttgt cttgctttgc ctacaaaatg ggattttcag aagacttttt
      601 taccttggcg catgatccat ccaaggaaac ctatcaaagc actttgcgga tgttgcatta
      661 ctatgcggtt gatcctgcgt ttaaagatga actcggttta tggcgtgcag gtgcacatac
      721 cgattttgat tgtttaacgc tattgttcca gcaaaaaggt cagggtggcc tacaggtatg
      781 tcctggtaaa gaaatggaaa atcgtgcatg gacttcaatt gaaccgcgtg aagatgtgat
      841 tacttgtaat attggcgata tgttgatgcg ctggagtgat gatgtgttgc cttcaaattt
      901 tcatcgtgta aaaaatccag ccgatcatga atatcaggga gcgcgttata gcttggcatt
      961 tttctgtcaa gccaatgaag atgtactcat ccaaagccca aaaggcaaat acccagatat
     1021 tacggctaag gattacttgg cgcagcgtgt gagtgctaat ttctctggaa aatactaatt
     1081 tctattgtag atgattcaat ctatagcagt acaaaagcag tctgagcagg ctgcttttgt
     1141 ttttatgaca aaaatcatat ttcaaataaa ctcaaaggca ttgtcatcaa tgtaatgaac
     1201 ttgatagcat caggcataat cttttttata taaaagtggc tgtaatgtca tcagggcacc
     1261 aagttttaat taaactcaga aaaatgatta tcgatggcga acttgagggt ggcagccgaa
     1321 tcgcagaaat tccaacggca gagcttttag gagtatcacg tcagcctatt cgaatggcct
     1381 ttcgtctgct tgagcaagaa ggcttgctga ttaaaaatcc aacccgtggc tatgttgtcc
     1441 gtgagatttc ggatgaattg gtgcatgatg cccttgaggt gcgaggtgta ctcgaaggct
     1501 tggcagcaaa aaccatagca gagcagggac ttaccgaaca acaaaaaaat attttgcatg
     1561 aatgtattga agaaactgaa aagctattta atggaagaaa tgaatttggt gacgaagagc
     1621 tggaaaaata tcatcactat aatgtaattt ttcacgatac tattattgag ggtgcaaaaa
     1681 atattgctct gatgcaggcg ttggctaaaa acaaccaatt acctttggct tctgcacaag
     1741 cgattaccta cgatcaaaac cgtgccttat ctgaatatcg acgtttacat tatgcgcatc
     1801 tacagcattg ctcaatttat aatgctttag tgaatcgtca agctggacgt gcagaaaact
     1861 taatgcgtga gcatagtagt gttgtcgtac tcggagagac tgtacgtcag attttagcgg
     1921 atgccgagta aAAAACTCCT ATACATGGGC TTAATGTATA GGAGAAAAAC TGAACTTgac
     1981 gaactccaat tcactgttcc ttgcattcta aaaccttaaa tacagaaaac agccttttca
     2041 aagttgtttt caaagttggc gtataacata gtatcgacgg agccgatttt gaaaccacaa
     2101 ttatgataga atttgacgtc gaattcgcgg ccgcttctag aactatagct agcatgcatt
     2161 tacgttgaca ccatcgaatg gtgcaaaacc tttcgcggta tggcatgata gcgcccggaa
     2221 gagagtcaat tcagggtggt gaatgtgaaa ccagtaacgt tatacgatgt cgcagagtat
     2281 gccggtgtct cttatcagac cgtttcccgc gtggtgaacc aggccagcca cgtttctgcg
     2341 aaaacgcggg aaaaagtgga agcggcgatg gcggagctga attacattcc caaccgcgtg
     2401 gcacaacaac tggcgggcaa acagtcgttg ctgattggcg ttgccacctc cagtctggcc
     2461 ctgcacgcgc cgtcgcaaat tgtcgcggcg attaaatctc gcgccgatca actgggtgcc
     2521 agcgtggtgg tgtcgatggt agaacgaagc ggcgtcgaag cctgtaaagc ggcggtgcac
     2581 aatcttctcg cgcaacgcgt cagtgggctg atcattaact atccgctgga tgaccaggat
     2641 gccattgctg tggaagctgc ctgcactaat gttccggcgt tatttcttga tgtctctgac
     2701 cagacaccca tcaacagtat tattttctcc catgaagacg gtacgcgact gggcgtggag
     2761 catctggtcg cattgggtca ccagcaaatc gcgctgttag cgggcccatt aagttctgtc
     2821 tcggcgcgtc tgcgtctggc tggctggcat aaatatctca ctcgcaatca aattcagccg
     2881 atagcggaac gggaaggcga ctggagtgcc atgtccggtt ttcaacaaac catgcaaatg
     2941 ctgaatgagg gcatcgttcc cactgcgatg ctggttgcca acgatcagat ggcgctgggc
     3001 gcaatgcgcg ccattaccga gtccgggctg cgcgttggtg cggatatctc ggtagtggga
     3061 tacgacgata ccgaagacag ctcatgttat atcccgccgt caaccaccat caaacaggat
     3121 tttcgcctgc tggggcaaac cagcgtggac cgcttgctgc aactctctca gggccaggcg
     3181 gtgaagggca atcagctgtt gcccgtctca ctggtgaaaa gaaaaaccac cctggcgccc
     3241 aatacgcaaa ccgcctctcc ccgcgcgttg gccgattcat taatgcagct ggcacgacag
     3301 gtttcccgac tggaaagcgg gcagtgagcg caacgcaatt aatgtgagtt agcgcgaatt
     3361 gatctggttt gacagcttat catcgactgc acggtgcacc aatgcttctg gcgtcaggca
     3421 gccatcggaa gctgtggtat ggctgtgcag gtcgtaaatc actgcataat tcgtgtcgct
     3481 caaggcgcac tcccgttctg gataatgttt tttgcgccga catcataacg gttctggcaa
     3541 atattctgaa atgagctgtt gacaattaat catccggctc gtataatgtg tggaattgtg
     3601 agcggataac aatttcacac aggaaacaga ccatggtgag caagggcgag gaggataaca
     3661 tggccatcat caaggagttc atgcgcttca aggttcacat ggagggctcc gtgaacggcc
     3721 acgagttcga gatcgagggc gagggcgagg gccgccccta cgagggcacc cagaccgcca
     3781 agctgaaggt gaccaagggt ggccccctgc ccttcgcctg ggacatcctg tcccctcagt
     3841 tcatgtacgg ctccaaggcc tacgtgaagc accccgccga catccccgac tacttgaagc
     3901 tgtccttccc cgagggcttc aagtgggagc gcgtgatgaa cttcgaggac ggcggcgtgg
     3961 tgaccgtgac ccaggactcc tccctgcaag acggcgagtt catctacaag gtgaagctgc
     4021 gcggcaccaa cttcccctcc gacggccccg taatgcagaa gaagactatg ggctgggagg
     4081 cctcctccga gcggatgtac cccgaggacg gcgcgctgaa gggcgagatc aagcagaggc
     4141 tgaagctgaa ggacggcggc cactacgacg ctgaggtcaa gaccacctac aaggccaaga
     4201 agcccgtgca actgcccggc gcgtacaacg tcaacatcaa gttggacatc acctcccaca
     4261 acgaggacta caccatcgtg gaacagtacg aacgcgccga gggccgccac tccaccggcg
     4321 gcatggacga gctgtataag taagcctcag ggcccgatcg atgccgccgc ttaattaatt
     4381 aatccagagg catcaaataa aacgaaaggc tcagtcgaaa gactgggcct ttcgttttat
     4441 ctgttgtttg tcggtgaacg ctctcctgag taggacaaat ccgccgccct agacctagtg
     4501 tcattttatt tcccccgttt cagcatcaag aacctttggt gtgacgactc cttatcactt
     4561 attggatcca atttatgcta atttttatgc agagtcaatc ctattttatt taatttagtc
     4621 tcatttggat tctgtcttat agggttgata tacaatgaat atgcactaat ttaagtataa
     4681 aaataacgaa tggttgattt tttgaataaa aagtatcgaa attaagtact tttgattatt
     4741 gtaataattg gatccaaaaa ataacaactc tggatcatct ccttacatga gaacttgacg
     4801 gtgtaatgta acctcatgcg ttgttcgtca aggcttttgc catatttacg ctaggaataa
     4861 caatacctgt aaataaacat agactgaagc taaatcgact taattgattc atcatgattc
     4921 gagtaatcct ttgaaattcc catgcatctt gcttaggttt tgcggtatta aaataatgat
     4981 tttttaagga ggatccattc ccgtttaaaa agcatatatt ttttatttat tggatctata
     5041 tttgttctaa ataaatatct agaccaaata taatttttat caagtatata attttattgt
     5101 tttaatttta gtatttaaac tttatgtacg ctgatcgcac aaaattttcc aagaaccaat
     5161 tgattttttg gatccattat atcagtatgc aaattgagca ggatgctcca gaaaccgatc
     5221 caatcatact gtttctgaca taaataaatt ccttttaggc aattatggat atggatatgc
     5281 ataatcaccc agcattcaag ctttgtaatg tcgtgagtat ctcctgtcca gattgggaga
     5341 tatataatgc aaagagacat tttaagcgaa attaatcaga ataatatgag ccgttatcaa
     5401 tggtttgtga tcgttgtttg cgtgtgtctc aatattattg atggctttga tgtgatggtc
     5461 atggcattta cagctccatc tgtttcagct gagtggtcac tttcaggtgc acaaatcggg
     5521 cttctactta gtgctggttt gtttggcatg gctgcgggtt ctatttttct ggcacctctg
     5581 gcagacaaaa ttggtcgccg tttactgatt ttaatttgtt tagctattgc aggcatcagc
     5641 atgctcgcct gtggtttggt gcatagccac agtatgttgg cagcattacg ctttgtgaca
     5701 ggtattgggg tggggggtat tttagccagt agcaacgttt tggccagtga atatgccaat
     5761 ttacgctggc gtagtcttgc tgttagtctc atgtcaacgg ggtatgggat tggcgcaaca
     5821 ttaggcggca tattgtcatt actattgatt gagcatttag gctggcgttc gatctttctg
     5881 gcgggtggtg tgacgacagt tgtaatgtta ttggtgagct tatggttatt accagaatca
     5941 ctggattatt tattggcgaa gaaaccgaag caagcactag aaaaaatcaa tctgaccgtg
     6001 cagcgtatcg gacttgttcg cttaaatgcc ttaccacagc atgaaaaaaa tacacaacag
     6061 cacagcagtg atattgccaa gctttttcaa ggcaagcagg gatttcaaac attatgtttg
     6121 tggtttgctt tctttctggt catgttcggt ttttattttg tgatgagctg gacaccaaaa
     6181 attctgattg caatgggcat gtcgccaagt cagggcgtaa cgacaggaat cttaattagt
     6241 attggtggtg tttttggtgc tgcaattatt ggtcttttgg catcacgtat taaaatcttt
     6301 catgccttaa gtctcttttt gggattaacc gctgtgtgtg tatggttgtt cgtggccgta
     6361 tcttcgcaag tgagtattgc actcatggtc ggtttattgc ttggtacact cattaatggc
     6421 tgtgtggcgg gtttatattc tatttctccc actatttatg acgcagatat acgtagtcgt
     6481 ggtgtaggtt atgccattgg ttttggccgt attggtgcaa ttttatcacc aacagtggca
     6541 ggtatttttc tcgataaagg cttagctccg tcaaccttgt atgcctatta cggtattgtt
     6601 tttattttag cgattttcct gattctgagc ttgagtaagg cattttatcg ccagaaagaa
     6661 ggtctaggaa gttctataaa aacagttgct taaatcaata taataaaaca gtagagttta
     6721 aaaaatgaaa aagacatcct tatgggtggg gggctgctta tgcctattat ttacccctgt
     6781 agtccatgcc gaatttattg cagacagtaa agcagaactc acacttcgaa acttttattt
     6841 tgatcgggat tataaacaag atccgtaccc ctataccgcc gcccgagatt gggcgcaagg
     6901 ggtaattttt aaaggtcagt ctggttatac agatggacca gtgggttttg gtgttgatgt
     6961 actggcgatg gctggattca atttgatggg aaatcgtgct gatgattatg cacgtagtgg
     7021 tttgttgcct gtcaattcag ataattcacg tgatgattat tatggcaaag tcggaataac
     7081 aggcaaggca aagtatcgca acaatgagct gtttgtgggt gatttggtgc cgttactgcc
     7141 tactattttc tcttcacctg cgcgcttgtt tccacaaact tatcgaggag tacgtttttt
     7201 atcgacagaa attccaaaat ttcaactgga aggtttttat gtcgatgaag tgcgtcagcg
     7261 tgattccatc cgttttaccg atgttggaac agacaatatc aatcgtcgtt ttgatcgcgc
     7321 tgcaacgaca gattatttct ataccttggg tggcgcatat caggttaatg atgcgtatag
     7381 agtacgagct tatcaggcag aattgcataa tatttaccaa caacaatttt tgggctttaa
     7441 cggcaaacaa ccgctgaatc aacaattaaa ttttttgagt gatgttcggt ttttcaatag
     7501 cgaagatgcg ggtacaaaga aaattggaga ggtagataac cgtcatttaa gtggtttatt
     7561 tggcctcaat tatcaaaatc atacgatctc tttaggttat atgcagtcat ttggtgctac
     7621 aggtttacca tttttgtctg gtacagaaag cccggttgta ttggatttta tgagttcgga
     7681 ttattctaac aaagatgaaa aagtatattc cgtccgttat gaatacgagt ttaaaaatgt
     7741 aaatgtgggg gatatttctc tgaatgggtt acgctttatg acccgttatg ccaaaggtga
     7801 agacattaat ttactcaatt atggcgacca gcgtttcaaa gaagaatcga tggaagttga
     7861 gttgggatat cgtattcccg aaggtaagtt caaaggctta ggattacgtg ggcgcttttc
     7921 tcactaccgt aatgatatgc caacgattat gacttttcat tcaaccaacg aaacacgttt
     7981 aaatgtagat tatactttta agttttaaac ccactatttg tatacattta aaatgctata
     8041 aagattaagt catgttaaag catggcttaa tctttagttt tttacttaaa cggcatggtt
     8101 ttagctctga gccaattcgg tatgccatgc atcataacga taaacccagt cagcattgcc
     8161 ttgttgcttc atccattgat tcccttgtga accgagctgg atttgtgcgg tacgctgttt
     8221 gcgtgtttcc tcatatattt ttaacgcatt tttgatttgc tgtttatggc ggatgccttc
     8281 aaaggcacgg cccaatacaa cagcatcttc aattgccatg cctgcacctt gcgccataaa
     8341 aggcagcata ggatggcatg catcacctaa tagcgtgaca caatcttgag accactgagg
     8401 taatggatca cgttcgtata aagcactttt taatgtagta tcacaggctt gcagtaaggc
     8461 ttttgcgttt ggatgaaagt ctttataaaa ctcccgtaat tcatcgacat ccccttgact
     8521 ggtccaggat tcttccgtcc acgtttcctg acctgtagtg gcaaaaataa aagtatcttt
     8581 gccctgatta agtggaaagg tgacgatctg ctgctctgga acaggtcccc accatttggt
     8641 gaaagcctca atttcaggaa cgtgtttgac tttttcggta ggaacaacgc aacggaatga
     8701 aacaattcct gtaaagcgcg gagattcttc accaaatatg gcagttcgaa cacgtgaatg
     8761 gatgccatcc gcacccacta caacatcaaa tttctgctgt gagccatctt caaagatcag
     8821 tcgaatacca ttttcatcct gacttagcgt tttaaggcgt tttgaaaaat gaatatgttc
     8881 aagcggaaat tgatctgcca gcgcttgtac gatatcagca cgatgtatcg tcacttgtgg
     8941 agcaccataa cgttgttcgg catctttact catgcctaag cgtgaagttt caagtccagt
     9001 atcccagtca cgactaatac gataggtggg catagctcct gactgtcgaa tagcttcacc
     9061 tgctcccaag ccatcgattg cgcgtacaac atttggggtg aggttgatat cagctccgac
     9121 tctggaaaag ctagaggcct gttcaaaaat actgacggca tgaccacttc ttctaagtgc
     9181 aattcctgct gccaagcctc ctacaccacc accaataatt gcaattttta aagtatccat
     9241 actcattatt taccagataa aaacatcatt taaaaaatac ttagttttaa atataaaaca
     9301 aagttaccta tataaaacat aagctatatt tatgctaatt taaaggcaag tcaatctttt
     9361 tttgattgag caggtgaatg tattgggaat gtctcaaatt agagaataga aagagaggca
     9421 tcgtaagggg atatacggcg catttttaat tagactttat ttcatgctga atattttaag
     9481 tgatggcaat cctttgccat atacatcaat agataaattt agagatttta tctgctgtct
     9541 cgatgacctg agccgcgaca ctatgtttaa acgtatattc atcgtaagtg gtgatagggc
     9601 aacttacaga caacactgcc accatatctt tggaggattg acgataaatg ggtgctgcac
     9661 aggcagccat atcattattg taatgtcccc aactgaccat ggacggctga gttttgacat
     9721 aattcagacg caataataat tcttttaagt tttttggcgt gagttccgag aaggtatccc
     9781 attcatcaaa tttacgataa cgctgacgaa tttcagtttc tgataaattg gatagcaata
     9841 gctgaccaat cacagtcgca tgtgcaggcc agcgcgttcc taaactaatc gtactggtaa
     9901 aagggccact cgattgaata ttgtttacaa agacaatatg tgtaccttcc aaaattgaaa
     9961 gatggactgc aatcttggtt tgatcgcgta gttctttcat taagggggta gataaatcaa
    10021 gtaaggacag tttggataaa ctgttaaaac caagctccat gacttttgaa tctagggcat
    10081 aggttttttg agttgcctta cgcaaatatc cgcaagattc cagcgtataa atcaaacgaa
    10141 atgcactaga acggttcaca tccaaaattt ctgcaatttc agaaatggtc atttcttgag
    10201 attcttgatt aaaggcttgc aaaatcgcga ggcctcgaac cagccctgga accaagtagc
    10261 gatcatcgtt tttagtactt tcagcctctt gtacatcttc ttcaatgact acactcattc
    10321 tataaaaatt cctaaaagta aaaagggagt gatgttggtg cgttgtgctt tattttggaa
    10381 ctattctaat catatcgaag tgataaaaca atgtttatat ataaaactaa atttatgtca
    10441 taaaacgtaa ttaaatatta aattttaaat aagtatttga ataatatgat tttaaaatta
    10501 ttgacataaa atcaataagc gcattatgct gtgcttatgt tttgaaaata aactaatgtt
    10561 ttgtatataa aacaatatcg agggctcaaa cgatgagttg gatttcagtt tgtggcattg
    10621 atgatgtctc ggaagatgaa ccaaaagcag tagagattaa tgacaaaaag attggcgtat
    10681 ttgtgattga tgaaaactat ttcgcaatcg aaaacgtttg tccgcatgcc tttgcattac
    10741 tgacagaagg gtttattgaa gatcagacgg ttgaatgtcc gctgcatgaa gctatttttg
    10801 atatccaaac agggcaatta aaaagtggac caggctgccg cgatctttgt acatatcctg
    10861 tacgtgttga agatcagcag atccagattc aactgtgagg gaaaaggaat tttgctatga
    10921 aacaatttaa tgaaaaactg gctaactgga tgagcccatc gccatcaaaa gaagcgggta
    10981 ttaacaatat tcagattcct gggcaggttg aacatctggt ctggcagact cgttataaaa
    11041 aaccaacggt gtatgagcag gactttgtca aacatttgat tcaggctttt gcttcaggcg
    11101 taactgagct gaatgatctg gtcgactctc taaatcgaca agggtttcgc cgtgaatctg
    11161 gtgaagtctg gaccatgcaa agcttcacag aagaaatgca gcgtttgggc tattaacagc
    11221 aaggatgaca acaatgaatg caatttatca acacgcttca agtactgaac aatatcttga
    11281 tttgggttta cgtgaccaat ggtatccagt actcgccagt tgggaagtca gtgccaatcc
    11341 agttgggatt acccgtttgg gtgaaaatat tgtggtttgg cgtgatgaag ctggtcagct
    11401 ttatgcattg gaagatcgct gtccgcaccg tggtgcgcgt ttatcgttgg gctggaatct
    11461 gggggatcgg gttgcttgct ggtatcacgg tgtagaagtg gggggagatg gtgtggttgc
    11521 agatgtacct gcggtgcatg aatgtccact caagggtgca gcctgtgtta aaagctatcc
    11581 aattattgaa aagcatgacg ctatttttat ctggtttgga atcgacgcca atgagccacc
    11641 agcagagcta gtgttccctg aacagttagc cagtgaagcg tggagttcat ttttgtgtca
    11701 ggcagactgg aaggtcaatc atcaatatgc aattgataat gtcatggatc cgatgcatgg
    11761 aacgtatttg cattgtactt cgcactccat ggcagaaggt gaacgtaccg cagaaatgaa
    11821 acatcgcagc actgagcatg gttttatttt tgaaaaggaa ggtcaaactg gcgttaattt
    11881 tgactgggtt gaatatggta atacaggtgc aagctggtta cgtctgtcta ttccatatcg
    11941 taaagacttt ggcccaggtg gtgtgttctg gattgttggt tttgcaacgc ctattgatgc
    12001 cgataatacc cgtgtatttt tctggcgctg ccgcaaggtc aatggctggc aacgcaatgt
    12061 ttggcgtttc ttatatcgta atcacctaga aaaattgcat tgggatgtgc tggagcagga
    12121 tcgtattatt ctggaaaatc ttgcaccgaa tgcacgttct aaagaattcc tttatcaaca
    12181 tgatgttgga ttgtcacgtt tacgccgtct gatgaaaaaa gaagccgaaa agcagttgaa
    12241 aaaaattgca gtgctaaaca cttcatcttt gaccgaaaca ccataaggat tgtggttatg
    12301 accattcata cattactgca cggtaaaaaa attattgtca cgggagcagc acgtgggctt
    12361 ggtttgggct ttgctcaagc aattgctgag gcgggtgcac aagtcatcat ggcagatatt
    12421 ttaatcgaat tggttgaagg cgaggcaaag cagttacaac aacaaggttt gcaggtgcaa
    12481 gctgttggac tggatttatc tcaacctgaa tcaattcaga ctgcagttca atttgccgta
    12541 aatacttggg gtggtctgga tggtttagtg aactgtgctg cattggcaac aggtgtgggg
    12601 ggtaaggact taactcaata cgatcctgat ttgtgggatc gggttatgac ggtcaatgtc
    12661 aaaggtacat ggttgatggt tcaggcatgt gtaccgtatt tgaaacagtc acaaagcgca
    12721 aagattatca atattgcttc tgatactgca ctttggggtg cgcccaagtt gatggcttat
    12781 gttgcaagta agggtgccat tctttcgatg actcgctcaa tggcaagaga gttgggggaa
    12841 tttaacatct gtgtaaatac actctctcca gggcttactc tggttgaagc aaccgagtac
    12901 gtaccacaag aacgacatga cctatatgtc actggtcgcg ccattcagcg tcagcaacat
    12961 ccacaggatt taaacggcac agcgctttat ttgctatctg atcttgcatc gtttgtgacg
    13021 ggacaaaata tcccagtcaa tggtggcttt gtctttaact aggagcaaaa ac
//
