# Supplementary material for: Development of a genetic toolset for the highly engineerable and metabolically versatile Acinetobacter baylyi ADP1
Source: bioRxiv preprint, doi:10.1101/696302, version 1 (2019-07-09)
Supplement: Supplemental Files [file 696302_file04.zip › ADP1 Supplemental Files/ADP1 Tools Vectors/Chromosomal Integrations/Chromosomal Mapping Integrations/BWB223 aciad0360-pild-fw-ko-cassette-normal.gb]

LOCUS       ACIAD0360_(pilD)_Fw_KO_ 4945 bp ds-DNA     linear       04-JAN-2019
DEFINITION  .
FEATURES             Location/Qualifiers
     primer_bind     complement(1888..1907)
                     /label="LacI-R"
                     /ApEinfo_revcolor=#ffef86
                     /ApEinfo_fwdcolor=#ffef86
     CDS             complement(745..1539)
                     /label="KanR"
                     /ApEinfo_revcolor=#faac61
                     /ApEinfo_fwdcolor=#faac61
     misc_signal     3912..3931
                     /label="spKDL023"
                     /ApEinfo_revcolor=#b1ff67
                     /ApEinfo_fwdcolor=#b1ff67
     CDS             4298..4945
                     /label="pilC"
                     /ApEinfo_revcolor=#faac61
                     /ApEinfo_fwdcolor=#faac61
     terminator      4124..4210
                     /label="rrnB T1 terminator"
                     /ApEinfo_revcolor=#f58a5e
                     /ApEinfo_fwdcolor=#f58a5e
     Terminator      3149..3201
                     /label="L3S3P21"
                     /ApEinfo_revcolor=#ffef86
                     /ApEinfo_fwdcolor=#ffef86
     misc_feature    4298..4826
                     /label="ACIAD0360 Back Hom"
                     /ApEinfo_revcolor=#b7e6d7
                     /ApEinfo_fwdcolor=#b7e6d7
     Terminator      4250..4297
                     /label="L3S1P22 Term"
                     /ApEinfo_revcolor=#ff9ccd
                     /ApEinfo_fwdcolor=#ff9ccd
     misc_feature    3312..3317
                     /label="-10 Box"
                     /ApEinfo_revcolor=#d6b295
                     /ApEinfo_fwdcolor=#d6b295
     misc_feature    102..634
                     /label="ACIAD0360 Front Hom"
                     /ApEinfo_revcolor=#75c6a9
                     /ApEinfo_fwdcolor=#75c6a9
     promoter        3289..3318
                     /label="trc promoter"
                     /ApEinfo_revcolor=#d59687
                     /ApEinfo_fwdcolor=#d59687
     promoter        1791..1868
                     /label="lacIq promoter"
                     /ApEinfo_revcolor=#f58a5e
                     /ApEinfo_fwdcolor=#f58a5e
     gene            1..45
                     /label=" gene"
                     /ApEinfo_revcolor=#b4abac
                     /ApEinfo_fwdcolor=#b4abac
     Terminator      3007..3061
                     /label="L3S2P24 Terminator"
                     /ApEinfo_revcolor=#faac61
                     /ApEinfo_fwdcolor=#faac61
     misc_feature    635..4297
                     /label="KO Cassette -mCherry"
                     /ApEinfo_revcolor=#75c6a9
                     /ApEinfo_fwdcolor=#75c6a9
     CDS             42..629
                     /label="coaE"
                     /ApEinfo_revcolor=#b1ff67
                     /ApEinfo_fwdcolor=#b1ff67
     protein_bind    3326..3342
                     /label="lac operator"
                     /ApEinfo_revcolor=#84b0dc
                     /ApEinfo_fwdcolor=#84b0dc
     CDS             3363..4073
                     /label="mCherry"
                     /ApEinfo_revcolor=#d59687
                     /ApEinfo_fwdcolor=#d59687
     CDS             1869..2951
                     /label="lacI CDS"
                     /ApEinfo_revcolor=#d59687
                     /ApEinfo_fwdcolor=#d59687
     misc_binding    3322..3344
                     /label="LacO"
                     /ApEinfo_revcolor=#84b0dc
                     /ApEinfo_fwdcolor=#84b0dc
     terminator      635..729
                     /label="lambda t0 terminator"
                     /ApEinfo_revcolor=#c7b0e3
                     /ApEinfo_fwdcolor=#c7b0e3
     misc_feature    1745..1764
                     /label="BioBrick prefix"
                     /ApEinfo_revcolor=#ff9ccd
                     /ApEinfo_fwdcolor=#ff9ccd
     misc_feature    3289..3294
                     /label="-35 Box"
                     /ApEinfo_revcolor=#9eafd2
                     /ApEinfo_fwdcolor=#9eafd2
ORIGIN
        1 accctcacca ttgagctgga gaaacaaaag cagaaatctg attagtgatt cagatagttt
       61 tcatgtaaag ctataagttg ctgataaaga tgtttcaaat gcccatcatt gaggacgata
      121 tcatcggcac gttgttgttt ttcagctctt ggcatttgtg ccgcaataat cttttgaatc
      181 tgctggatgg attgaccatc tcgttggctg gcacgtgcaa tttgaatttc ttcactagca
      241 tcaatcagta agttgcgatc tgtcagttcg tgctgattag tttcaaataa gagtggagaa
      301 accagaatga catacgggct tgtggcagca ttgagttgtt caataataga ctttcgaatg
      361 atgggatggg taatagcttc aagcgtatgc cgtgattctg gtgactgaaa aatatgctct
      421 cttaatgcgc ggcgattcag acttccatct gcttgtaaca cccagtcacc aaacgctgta
      481 gcaatctctt tgagtgcagg ttgcccgaca tcgaccactt cacgcgccac aatgtcggca
      541 tctactacct gtatgccttg cttttcaaac cattggcttg cagcagattt accgctacca
      601 atcccaccgg tcaggcccac aataaacatg atccattctc accaataaaa aacgcccggc
      661 ggcaaccgag cgttctgaac aaatccagat ggagttctga ggtcattact ggatctatca
      721 acaggagtcc aagcgagctc ggtactaaaa caattcatcc agtaaaatat aatattttat
      781 tttctcccaa tcaggcttga tccccagtaa gtcaaaaaat agctcgacat actgttcttc
      841 cccgatatcc tccctgatcg accggacgca gaaggcaatg tcataccact tgtccgccct
      901 gccgcttctc ccaagatcaa taaagccact tactttgcca tctttcacaa agatgttgct
      961 gtctcccagg tcgccgtggg aaaagacaag ttcctcttcg ggcttttccg tctttaaaaa
     1021 atcatacagc tcgcgcggat ctttaaatgg agtgtcttct tcccagtttt cgcaatccac
     1081 atcggccaga tcgttattca gtaagtaatc caattcggct aagcggccgt ctaagctatt
     1141 cgtataggga caatccgata tgtcgatgga gtgaaagagc ctgatgcact ccgcatacag
     1201 ctcgatagtc ttttcagggc tttgttcatc ttcataccct tccgagcaaa ggacgccatc
     1261 ggcctcactc atgagcagat tgctccagcc atcatgccgt tcaaagtgca ggacctttgg
     1321 aacaggcagc tttccttcca gccatagcat catgtccttt tcccgttcca catcataggt
     1381 ggtcccttta taccggctgt ccgtcatttt taaatatagg atttcatttt ctcccaccag
     1441 cttatatacc ttagcaggag acattccttc cgtatctttt acgcagcggt attcttcgat
     1501 cagttttttc aattccggtg atattctcat tttagccatt tattatttcc ttcctctttt
     1561 ctacagtatt taaagatacc ccaagaagct aattataaca agacgaactc caattcactg
     1621 ttccttgcat tctaaaacct taaatacaga aaacagcctt ttcaaagttg ttttcaaagt
     1681 tggcgtataa catagtatcg acggagccga ttttgaaacc acaattatga tagaatttga
     1741 cgtcgaattc gcggccgctt ctagaactat agctagcatg catttacgtt gacaccatcg
     1801 aatggtgcaa aacctttcgc ggtatggcat gatagcgccc ggaagagagt caattcaggg
     1861 tggtgaatgt gaaaccagta acgttatacg atgtcgcaga gtatgccggt gtctcttatc
     1921 agaccgtttc ccgcgtggtg aaccaggcca gccacgtttc tgcgaaaacg cgggaaaaag
     1981 tggaagcggc gatggcggag ctgaattaca ttcccaaccg cgtggcacaa caactggcgg
     2041 gcaaacagtc gttgctgatt ggcgttgcca cctccagtct ggccctgcac gcgccgtcgc
     2101 aaattgtcgc ggcgattaaa tctcgcgccg atcaactggg tgccagcgtg gtggtgtcga
     2161 tggtagaacg aagcggcgtc gaagcctgta aagcggcggt gcacaatctt ctcgcgcaac
     2221 gcgtcagtgg gctgatcatt aactatccgc tggatgacca ggatgccatt gctgtggaag
     2281 ctgcctgcac taatgttccg gcgttatttc ttgatgtctc tgaccagaca cccatcaaca
     2341 gtattatttt ctcccatgaa gacggtacgc gactgggcgt ggagcatctg gtcgcattgg
     2401 gtcaccagca aatcgcgctg ttagcgggcc cattaagttc tgtctcggcg cgtctgcgtc
     2461 tggctggctg gcataaatat ctcactcgca atcaaattca gccgatagcg gaacgggaag
     2521 gcgactggag tgccatgtcc ggttttcaac aaaccatgca aatgctgaat gagggcatcg
     2581 ttcccactgc gatgctggtt gccaacgatc agatggcgct gggcgcaatg cgcgccatta
     2641 ccgagtccgg gctgcgcgtt ggtgcggata tctcggtagt gggatacgac gataccgaag
     2701 acagctcatg ttatatcccg ccgtcaacca ccatcaaaca ggattttcgc ctgctggggc
     2761 aaaccagcgt ggaccgcttg ctgcaactct ctcagggcca ggcggtgaag ggcaatcagc
     2821 tgttgcccgt ctcactggtg aaaagaaaaa ccaccctggc gcccaatacg caaaccgcct
     2881 ctccccgcgc gttggccgat tcattaatgc agctggcacg acaggtttcc cgactggaaa
     2941 gcgggcagtg agcgcaacgc aattaatgtg agttagcgCG AATTGATCTG GTTTGACAGC
     3001 TTATCActcg gtaccaaatt ccagaaaaga cacccgaaag ggtgtttttt cgttttggtc
     3061 cCGACTGCAC GGTGCACCAa tgcttctggc gtcaggcagc catcggaagc tgtggtatgg
     3121 ctgtgcaggt cgtaaatcac tgcataatCC AATTATTGAA GGCCTCCCTA ACGGGGGGCC
     3181 TTTTTTTGTT TCTGGTCTCC Ccgtgtcgct caaggcgcac tcccgttctg gataatgttt
     3241 tttgcgccga catcataacg gttctggcaa atattctgaa atgagctgtt gacaattaat
     3301 catccggctc gtataatgtg tggaattgtg agcggataac aatttcacac aggaaacaga
     3361 ccatggtgag caagggcgag gaggataaca tggccatcat caaggagttc atgcgcttca
     3421 aggttcacat ggagggctcc gtgaacggcc acgagttcga gatcgagggc gagggcgagg
     3481 gccgccccta cgagggcacc cagaccgcca agctgaaggt gaccaagggt ggccccctgc
     3541 ccttcgcctg ggacatcctg tcccctcagt tcatgtacgg ctccaaggcc tacgtgaagc
     3601 accccgccga catccccgac tacttgaagc tgtccttccc cgagggcttc aagtgggagc
     3661 gcgtgatgaa cttcgaggac ggcggcgtgg tgaccgtgac ccaggactcc tccctgcaag
     3721 acggcgagtt catctacaag gtgaagctgc gcggcaccaa cttcccctcc gacggccccg
     3781 taatgcagaa gaagactatg ggctgggagg cctcctccga gcggatgtac cccgaggacg
     3841 gcgcgctgaa gggcgagatc aagcagaggc tgaagctgaa ggacggcggc cactacgacg
     3901 ctgaggtcaa gaccacctac aaggccaaga agcccgtgca actgcccggc gcgtacaacg
     3961 tcaacatcaa gttggacatc acctcccaca acgaggacta caccatcgtg gaacagtacg
     4021 aacgcgccga gggccgccac tccaccggcg gcatggacga gctgtataag taagcctcag
     4081 ggcccgatcg atgccgccgc ttaattaatt aatccagagg catcaaataa aacgaaaggc
     4141 tcagtcgaaa gactgggcct ttcgttttat ctgttgtttg tcggtgaacg ctctcctgag
     4201 taggacaaat ccgccgccct agacctagtg tCATTTTATT TCCCCCGTTg acgaacaata
     4261 aggccgcaaa tcgcggcctt ttttattgat aacaaaatta aaccacagag cccatttgga
     4321 aaattggaag atacattgca ataaccagtc caccgactaa aatgcccaaa atcgccataa
     4381 tcagcggttc catcatggag gtaaggccat cgaccgcatg atcgacttca ctttcataat
     4441 aatttgcgac tttatccagc atttcatcga gtgctccaga ttcttcacca atcgctacca
     4501 tttggatagc catggttgga aaacgattgg atacgcgcat agcgaagtta agttgttgtc
     4561 cagttgatac atcttctcgg attttaagca ctgcctgttc ataaacagta ttattcgtgg
     4621 cacctgcggt agaggccagc gcatcaatga gtggtacacc tgcagcaaaa gttgtggcca
     4681 aagtgcgact gtatcgggca atgattgcct tgtagaccag atcaccaaca atgggcaatc
     4741 ggagaaccaa acgatcaagt tgatcgcgaa agcgtttact gcgttttcta gcttccagga
     4801 aacctgcaat tgcagcccca atcaccagaa ttaaaataaa ccagtaatct tgcatccagt
     4861 ttgacatatt gaccaccagt tgcgtaaaag caggtaaatc tgcaccaaat gatgtaaata
     4921 agtctttaaa tacagggaca acctt
//
