# Supplementary material for: Development of a genetic toolset for the highly engineerable and metabolically versatile Acinetobacter baylyi ADP1
Source: bioRxiv preprint, doi:10.1101/696302, version 1 (2019-07-09)
Supplement: Supplemental Files [file 696302_file04.zip › ADP1 Supplemental Files/ADP1 Tools Vectors/Chromosomal Integrations/Chromosomal Mapping Integrations/BWB285 aciad3335-rv-ko-cassette.gb]

LOCUS       ACIAD3335_Rv_KO_Cassett 5991 bp ds-DNA     linear       21-DEC-2018
DEFINITION  .
FEATURES             Location/Qualifiers
     gene            1..1382
                     /label=" gene"
                     /ApEinfo_revcolor=#f58a5e
                     /ApEinfo_fwdcolor=#f58a5e
     misc_signal     complement(1762..1781)
                     /label="spKDL023"
                     /ApEinfo_revcolor=#b1ff67
                     /ApEinfo_fwdcolor=#b1ff67
     gene            5104..5568
                     /label=" gene"
                     /ApEinfo_revcolor=#f8d3a9
                     /ApEinfo_fwdcolor=#f8d3a9
     Terminator      complement(2632..2686)
                     /label="L3S2P24 Terminator"
                     /ApEinfo_revcolor=#faac61
                     /ApEinfo_fwdcolor=#faac61
     protein_bind    complement(2351..2367)
                     /label="lac operator"
                     /ApEinfo_revcolor=#84b0dc
                     /ApEinfo_fwdcolor=#84b0dc
     promoter        complement(3825..3902)
                     /label="lacIq promoter"
                     /ApEinfo_revcolor=#f58a5e
                     /ApEinfo_fwdcolor=#f58a5e
     terminator      complement(1483..1569)
                     /label="rrnB T1 terminator"
                     /ApEinfo_revcolor=#f58a5e
                     /ApEinfo_fwdcolor=#f58a5e
     CDS             4154..4948
                     /label="KanR"
                     /ApEinfo_revcolor=#faac61
                     /ApEinfo_fwdcolor=#faac61
     misc_feature    complement(3929..3948)
                     /label="BioBrick prefix"
                     /ApEinfo_revcolor=#ff9ccd
                     /ApEinfo_fwdcolor=#ff9ccd
     promoter        complement(2375..2404)
                     /label="trc promoter"
                     /ApEinfo_revcolor=#d59687
                     /ApEinfo_fwdcolor=#d59687
     gene            5893..5991
                     /label=" gene"
                     /ApEinfo_revcolor=#b4abac
                     /ApEinfo_fwdcolor=#b4abac
     misc_feature    complement(2399..2404)
                     /label="-35 Box"
                     /ApEinfo_revcolor=#9eafd2
                     /ApEinfo_fwdcolor=#9eafd2
     Terminator      complement(1396..1443)
                     /label="L3S1P22 Term"
                     /ApEinfo_revcolor=#ff9ccd
                     /ApEinfo_fwdcolor=#ff9ccd
     misc_binding    complement(2349..2371)
                     /label="LacO"
                     /ApEinfo_revcolor=#84b0dc
                     /ApEinfo_fwdcolor=#84b0dc
     primer_bind     3786..3805
                     /label="LacI-R"
                     /ApEinfo_revcolor=#ffef86
                     /ApEinfo_fwdcolor=#ffef86
     CDS             complement(2742..3824)
                     /label="lacI CDS"
                     /ApEinfo_revcolor=#d59687
                     /ApEinfo_fwdcolor=#d59687
     CDS             complement(1620..2330)
                     /label="mCherry"
                     /ApEinfo_revcolor=#d59687
                     /ApEinfo_fwdcolor=#d59687
     misc_feature    complement(2376..2381)
                     /label="-10 Box"
                     /ApEinfo_revcolor=#d6b295
                     /ApEinfo_fwdcolor=#d6b295
     misc_feature    complement(1396..5058)
                     /label="KO Cassette -mCherry"
                     /ApEinfo_revcolor=#75c6a9
                     /ApEinfo_fwdcolor=#75c6a9
     terminator      complement(4964..5058)
                     /label="lambda t0 terminator"
                     /ApEinfo_revcolor=#c7b0e3
                     /ApEinfo_fwdcolor=#c7b0e3
     Terminator      complement(2492..2544)
                     /label="L3S3P21"
                     /ApEinfo_revcolor=#ffef86
                     /ApEinfo_fwdcolor=#ffef86
ORIGIN
        1 aaacgcgtat agaaacccag ataaacctga tccatttttt ctggaaaagc atatcccatt
       61 aatccagcaa tatctgtata tgtaccttgc tgcttaaagg tattgtacga aaaattaaag
      121 tttctggaac tccagctata accaagttga tataaaccac cctgatcctc ttgatgttga
      181 ctataggcat aggcagcatt gactacacca ccccgtgttc caagctgttg caccacacca
      241 gcgcccaata aaccaagctg cggactaagt tctgaatgta attccactgt ggtatgtgcg
      301 tttaaaccat aacggtaatt accattgaat aatggctgat catcatagtg aaaagatgct
      361 gtagcatagt ctaacttggt tacccctaga ttaaacgacc attcatctag ccctttttgt
      421 aataaagatt ttgtaccata caacttaaaa ctcaaggttt tttgctcacc attaatatct
      481 gtaatcacta attgagcatt acccgctcca ttcagtgtag gcttgctttg aatttcaaac
      541 tgaccaggtg aaatcgattg tgtattttgt tttagaccat caataaataa atcaactgtc
      601 gaaggcaaaa tactttcccc tttaaacttt aataaaggag ttacaacacg atacggctgc
      661 aaattatagt ttttagacag ggatatacca ctgatccgtg ttgaacgtgc ccatgaaaat
      721 gccgctgact gtgcatcccc aatcaccaag ctcattaatt ggtctggata atctttttgc
      781 cagtaagtat ccagaatata agaacggaac tgattatttt cagatgattt tgagaatgtc
      841 gaacttgatg aaatacttaa tagaccacct tgtacaccaa ataatcgcat ttcattccac
      901 aaattcaact cgtgctggtt ttcgattgat tgtgcataaa catcataatt catcaacatc
      961 ccaaactttt gctggtctgg gtttagtttt gctatttcct ttttattatc atatgcatat
     1021 tcatttttac gattcaataa attgagagaa acatgcaaat tcagtttttg tgctgcttca
     1081 tcatattcat aggttaaacc tgcaacagtt ttaagatcaa tatgttgaat atcagtttgc
     1141 ggtgtaaata atccagaggt atttattcca agtttctgta atatttctaa agatgtaaat
     1201 aatgaattac cctcttgagt aaattggaaa atatctggaa caggtgcatt atttaatgtg
     1261 acttccagat ataaatcttg atgtataggc tgttcagata agacatcagc atatgcatag
     1321 ggcgtgaccc atgcataagt aatgcctaca cctgccccaa gcagataagc aaatttagac
     1381 attgaatact aaaaattttg ttatcaataa aaaaggccgc gatttgcggc cttattgttc
     1441 gtcAACGGGG GAAATAAAAT Gacactaggt ctagggcggc ggatttgtcc tactcaggag
     1501 agcgttcacc gacaaacaac agataaaacg aaaggcccag tctttcgact gagcctttcg
     1561 ttttatttga tgcctctgga ttaattaatt aagcggcggc atcgatcggg ccctgaggct
     1621 tacttataca gctcgtccat gccgccggtg gagtggcggc cctcggcgcg ttcgtactgt
     1681 tccacgatgg tgtagtcctc gttgtgggag gtgatgtcca acttgatgtt gacgttgtac
     1741 gcgccgggca gttgcacggg cttcttggcc ttgtaggtgg tcttgacctc agcgtcgtag
     1801 tggccgccgt ccttcagctt cagcctctgc ttgatctcgc ccttcagcgc gccgtcctcg
     1861 gggtacatcc gctcggagga ggcctcccag cccatagtct tcttctgcat tacggggccg
     1921 tcggagggga agttggtgcc gcgcagcttc accttgtaga tgaactcgcc gtcttgcagg
     1981 gaggagtcct gggtcacggt caccacgccg ccgtcctcga agttcatcac gcgctcccac
     2041 ttgaagccct cggggaagga cagcttcaag tagtcgggga tgtcggcggg gtgcttcacg
     2101 taggccttgg agccgtacat gaactgaggg gacaggatgt cccaggcgaa gggcaggggg
     2161 ccacccttgg tcaccttcag cttggcggtc tgggtgccct cgtaggggcg gccctcgccc
     2221 tcgccctcga tctcgaactc gtggccgttc acggagccct ccatgtgaac cttgaagcgc
     2281 atgaactcct tgatgatggc catgttatcc tcctcgccct tgctcaccat ggtctgtttc
     2341 ctgtgtgaaa ttgttatccg ctcacaattc cacacattat acgagccgga tgattaattg
     2401 tcaacagctc atttcagaat atttgccaga accgttatga tgtcggcgca aaaaacatta
     2461 tccagaacgg gagtgcgcct tgagcgacac gGGGAGACCA GAAACAAAAA AAGGCCCCCC
     2521 GTTAGGGAGG CCTTCAATAA TTGGattatg cagtgattta cgacctgcac agccatacca
     2581 cagcttccga tggctgcctg acgccagaag catTGGTGCA CCGTGCAGTC Gggaccaaaa
     2641 cgaaaaaaca ccctttcggg tgtcttttct ggaatttggt accgagTGAT AAGCTGTCAA
     2701 ACCAGATCAA TTCGcgctaa ctcacattaa ttgcgttgcg ctcactgccc gctttccagt
     2761 cgggaaacct gtcgtgccag ctgcattaat gaatcggcca acgcgcgggg agaggcggtt
     2821 tgcgtattgg gcgccagggt ggtttttctt ttcaccagtg agacgggcaa cagctgattg
     2881 cccttcaccg cctggccctg agagagttgc agcaagcggt ccacgctggt ttgccccagc
     2941 aggcgaaaat cctgtttgat ggtggttgac ggcgggatat aacatgagct gtcttcggta
     3001 tcgtcgtatc ccactaccga gatatccgca ccaacgcgca gcccggactc ggtaatggcg
     3061 cgcattgcgc ccagcgccat ctgatcgttg gcaaccagca tcgcagtggg aacgatgccc
     3121 tcattcagca tttgcatggt ttgttgaaaa ccggacatgg cactccagtc gccttcccgt
     3181 tccgctatcg gctgaatttg attgcgagtg agatatttat gccagccagc cagacgcaga
     3241 cgcgccgaga cagaacttaa tgggcccgct aacagcgcga tttgctggtg acccaatgcg
     3301 accagatgct ccacgcccag tcgcgtaccg tcttcatggg agaaaataat actgttgatg
     3361 ggtgtctggt cagagacatc aagaaataac gccggaacat tagtgcaggc agcttccaca
     3421 gcaatggcat cctggtcatc cagcggatag ttaatgatca gcccactgac gcgttgcgcg
     3481 agaagattgt gcaccgccgc tttacaggct tcgacgccgc ttcgttctac catcgacacc
     3541 accacgctgg cacccagttg atcggcgcga gatttaatcg ccgcgacaat ttgcgacggc
     3601 gcgtgcaggg ccagactgga ggtggcaacg ccaatcagca acgactgttt gcccgccagt
     3661 tgttgtgcca cgcggttggg aatgtaattc agctccgcca tcgccgcttc cactttttcc
     3721 cgcgttttcg cagaaacgtg gctggcctgg ttcaccacgc gggaaacggt ctgataagag
     3781 acaccggcat actctgcgac atcgtataac gttactggtt tcacattcac caccctgaat
     3841 tgactctctt ccgggcgcta tcatgccata ccgcgaaagg ttttgcacca ttcgatggtg
     3901 tcaacgtaaa tgcatgctag ctatagttct agaagcggcc gcgaattcga cgtcaaattc
     3961 tatcataatt gtggtttcaa aatcggctcc gtcgatacta tgttatacgc caactttgaa
     4021 aacaactttg aaaaggctgt tttctgtatt taaggtttta gaatgcaagg aacagtgaat
     4081 tggagttcgt cttgttataa ttagcttctt ggggtatctt taaatactgt agaaaagagg
     4141 aaggaaataa taaatggcta aaatgagaat atcaccggaa ttgaaaaaac tgatcgaaga
     4201 ataccgctgc gtaaaagata cggaaggaat gtctcctgct aaggtatata agctggtggg
     4261 agaaaatgaa atcctatatt taaaaatgac ggacagccgg tataaaggga ccacctatga
     4321 tgtggaacgg gaaaaggaca tgatgctatg gctggaagga aagctgcctg ttccaaaggt
     4381 cctgcacttt gaacggcatg atggctggag caatctgctc atgagtgagg ccgatggcgt
     4441 cctttgctcg gaagggtatg aagatgaaca aagccctgaa aagactatcg agctgtatgc
     4501 ggagtgcatc aggctctttc actccatcga catatcggat tgtccctata cgaatagctt
     4561 agacggccgc ttagccgaat tggattactt actgaataac gatctggccg atgtggattg
     4621 cgaaaactgg gaagaagaca ctccatttaa agatccgcgc gagctgtatg attttttaaa
     4681 gacggaaaag cccgaagagg aacttgtctt ttcccacggc gacctgggag acagcaacat
     4741 ctttgtgaaa gatggcaaag taagtggctt tattgatctt gggagaagcg gcagggcgga
     4801 caagtggtat gacattgcct tctgcgtccg gtcgatcagg gaggatatcg gggaagaaca
     4861 gtatgtcgag ctattttttg acttactggg gatcaagcct gattgggaga aaataaaata
     4921 ttatatttta ctggatgaat tgttttagta ccgagctcgc ttggactcct gttgatagat
     4981 ccagtaatga cctcagaact ccatctggat ttgttcagaa cgctcggttg ccgccgggcg
     5041 ttttttattg gtgagaattt ataacatccc atgataaata tttacccaca ccttaatcac
     5101 aaattaataa gaaatttgtg cagtaacagt atcgctatat tgtccttctt ttacatttgt
     5161 attttgtcca gtcaatgttg ctacaactgt ataatcctga ttattacctg taccactgct
     5221 tgctacattt gcagtattat tactatcaaa tttaatgtta taaccaagga ttgaattttg
     5281 atcattcaca ttctttaagt tattttgtcc ccacatcgca atattataac cagtacctgc
     5341 tgtacaagct acagttaagg tggtatttgc agattgtgtt tttagatcag aaagcaataa
     5401 attaccaaaa ttaatatcat ttggttttgc aatagaacat gactttaaaa cattaagttt
     5461 tacatcaaaa ttagttgatg cagtttctgc atttacttga gaaacgacaa gagaagaact
     5521 tacagccaag atagcaagag ataaaaaacg tttcataaga gacaccaaga aataaaatta
     5581 aaacaaaata aataaacagt aagcacatta taagaccaaa ctttgaacaa atctataaat
     5641 ttatattaaa taattaaaaa tatttttaga gcattaactc aaaataaaat attgaataaa
     5701 tgaaaaataa gtaattgttt taattatatt tttaaaataa agctattatt atttatttta
     5761 agaaaaattt aacaattgta atatttagaa taaaaaaatg aatattttaa aaatatatac
     5821 attatttaaa taaattcaaa aataaaacca ctcaatataa taataatgat tatcaattga
     5881 taataaaata tatcaatatt ctattgaaca aaattttaac ttaggtttta taattttttg
     5941 attttttatt acactatatg ctcttataat ttgatttgca cttttttgat c
//
