# Supplementary material for: Development of a genetic toolset for the highly engineerable and metabolically versatile Acinetobacter baylyi ADP1
Source: bioRxiv preprint, doi:10.1101/696302, version 1 (2019-07-09)
Supplement: Supplemental Files [file 696302_file04.zip › ADP1 Supplemental Files/ADP1 Tools Vectors/Chromosomal Integrations/Chromosomal Mapping Integrations/BWB265 aciad1790-rv-ko-cassette.gb]

LOCUS       ACIAD1790_Rv_KO_Cassett 5695 bp ds-DNA     linear       21-DEC-2018
DEFINITION  .
FEATURES             Location/Qualifiers
     promoter        complement(1670..1699)
                     /label="trc promoter"
                     /ApEinfo_revcolor=#d59687
                     /ApEinfo_fwdcolor=#d59687
     misc_feature    complement(1694..1699)
                     /label="-35 Box"
                     /ApEinfo_revcolor=#9eafd2
                     /ApEinfo_fwdcolor=#9eafd2
     misc_binding    complement(1644..1666)
                     /label="LacO"
                     /ApEinfo_revcolor=#84b0dc
                     /ApEinfo_fwdcolor=#84b0dc
     primer_bind     3081..3100
                     /label="LacI-R"
                     /ApEinfo_revcolor=#ffef86
                     /ApEinfo_fwdcolor=#ffef86
     CDS             7..690
                     /label="CDS"
                     /ApEinfo_revcolor=#9eafd2
                     /ApEinfo_fwdcolor=#9eafd2
     gene            1..10
                     /label=" gene"
                     /ApEinfo_revcolor=#85dae9
                     /ApEinfo_fwdcolor=#85dae9
     misc_feature    complement(1671..1676)
                     /label="-10 Box"
                     /ApEinfo_revcolor=#d6b295
                     /ApEinfo_fwdcolor=#d6b295
     gene            5561..5695
                     /label=" gene"
                     /ApEinfo_revcolor=#f58a5e
                     /ApEinfo_fwdcolor=#f58a5e
     Terminator      complement(1787..1839)
                     /label="L3S3P21"
                     /ApEinfo_revcolor=#ffef86
                     /ApEinfo_fwdcolor=#ffef86
     gene            5220..5528
                     /label=" gene"
                     /ApEinfo_revcolor=#b4abac
                     /ApEinfo_fwdcolor=#b4abac
     Terminator      complement(1927..1981)
                     /label="L3S2P24 Terminator"
                     /ApEinfo_revcolor=#faac61
                     /ApEinfo_fwdcolor=#faac61
     terminator      complement(778..864)
                     /label="rrnB T1 terminator"
                     /ApEinfo_revcolor=#f58a5e
                     /ApEinfo_fwdcolor=#f58a5e
     CDS             complement(2037..3119)
                     /label="lacI CDS"
                     /ApEinfo_revcolor=#d59687
                     /ApEinfo_fwdcolor=#d59687
     misc_feature    complement(3224..3243)
                     /label="BioBrick prefix"
                     /ApEinfo_revcolor=#ff9ccd
                     /ApEinfo_fwdcolor=#ff9ccd
     protein_bind    complement(1646..1662)
                     /label="lac operator"
                     /ApEinfo_revcolor=#84b0dc
                     /ApEinfo_fwdcolor=#84b0dc
     CDS             complement(915..1625)
                     /label="mCherry"
                     /ApEinfo_revcolor=#d59687
                     /ApEinfo_fwdcolor=#d59687
     misc_feature    complement(691..4353)
                     /label="KO Cassette -mCherry"
                     /ApEinfo_revcolor=#75c6a9
                     /ApEinfo_fwdcolor=#75c6a9
     Terminator      complement(691..738)
                     /label="L3S1P22 Term"
                     /ApEinfo_revcolor=#ff9ccd
                     /ApEinfo_fwdcolor=#ff9ccd
     CDS             3449..4243
                     /label="KanR"
                     /ApEinfo_revcolor=#faac61
                     /ApEinfo_fwdcolor=#faac61
     terminator      complement(4259..4353)
                     /label="lambda t0 terminator"
                     /ApEinfo_revcolor=#c7b0e3
                     /ApEinfo_fwdcolor=#c7b0e3
     misc_signal     complement(1057..1076)
                     /label="spKDL023"
                     /ApEinfo_revcolor=#b1ff67
                     /ApEinfo_fwdcolor=#b1ff67
     CDS             4354..5211
                     /label="CDS"
                     /ApEinfo_revcolor=#9eafd2
                     /ApEinfo_fwdcolor=#9eafd2
     promoter        complement(3120..3197)
                     /label="lacIq promoter"
                     /ApEinfo_revcolor=#f58a5e
                     /ApEinfo_fwdcolor=#f58a5e
ORIGIN
        1 aataaaatga ttaagggtaa gttaaatttt gaggattttc agaaatttaa ttatatattg
       61 tatgaccagt atttatttag aaatttactg agtatttatg aaaatgaaaa agtaaagtat
      121 aaaattttag caattaatgt ttttaaagaa aaacgggttg ctccaatagt gatacatata
      181 gattcgatga gttcagcttt attgcaagat tattatgaaa atatttattt aatagaacaa
      241 actgaatatc tcaacaaatt tgatcagatg ggtttggtgc aaaatctgat taagactgat
      301 ttaaatctag ataatttggc agaacagtta acaaaattga tgctcataaa taaaaatact
      361 ttgtttagat tttatgaccc tcgagtactt atacatttgt atatgtcaaa aggtcttcag
      421 attttaaata ctgatattga tcgttggctc aaacgatatt tttcaatttt tgaaacatgg
      481 tcatttgatt taatggagca ttcttttgaa ataaatgccg tagattttat ctctgaaaaa
      541 tctactcaaa agtctaaaat acagctcgaa aattttgatc aaattaattc caggacaaaa
      601 gaattttcca gaaaaaatgt cgatttccaa gccttaatag acttcatgga aaaacaatat
      661 ttagcttttg aggtgaaaga tgacagataa ttttgttatc aataaaaaag gccgcgattt
      721 gcggccttat tgttcgtcAA CGGGGGAAAT AAAATGacac taggtctagg gcggcggatt
      781 tgtcctactc aggagagcgt tcaccgacaa acaacagata aaacgaaagg cccagtcttt
      841 cgactgagcc tttcgtttta tttgatgcct ctggattaat taattaagcg gcggcatcga
      901 tcgggccctg aggcttactt atacagctcg tccatgccgc cggtggagtg gcggccctcg
      961 gcgcgttcgt actgttccac gatggtgtag tcctcgttgt gggaggtgat gtccaacttg
     1021 atgttgacgt tgtacgcgcc gggcagttgc acgggcttct tggccttgta ggtggtcttg
     1081 acctcagcgt cgtagtggcc gccgtccttc agcttcagcc tctgcttgat ctcgcccttc
     1141 agcgcgccgt cctcggggta catccgctcg gaggaggcct cccagcccat agtcttcttc
     1201 tgcattacgg ggccgtcgga ggggaagttg gtgccgcgca gcttcacctt gtagatgaac
     1261 tcgccgtctt gcagggagga gtcctgggtc acggtcacca cgccgccgtc ctcgaagttc
     1321 atcacgcgct cccacttgaa gccctcgggg aaggacagct tcaagtagtc ggggatgtcg
     1381 gcggggtgct tcacgtaggc cttggagccg tacatgaact gaggggacag gatgtcccag
     1441 gcgaagggca gggggccacc cttggtcacc ttcagcttgg cggtctgggt gccctcgtag
     1501 gggcggccct cgccctcgcc ctcgatctcg aactcgtggc cgttcacgga gccctccatg
     1561 tgaaccttga agcgcatgaa ctccttgatg atggccatgt tatcctcctc gcccttgctc
     1621 accatggtct gtttcctgtg tgaaattgtt atccgctcac aattccacac attatacgag
     1681 ccggatgatt aattgtcaac agctcatttc agaatatttg ccagaaccgt tatgatgtcg
     1741 gcgcaaaaaa cattatccag aacgggagtg cgccttgagc gacacgGGGA GACCAGAAAC
     1801 AAAAAAAGGC CCCCCGTTAG GGAGGCCTTC AATAATTGGa ttatgcagtg atttacgacc
     1861 tgcacagcca taccacagct tccgatggct gcctgacgcc agaagcatTG GTGCACCGTG
     1921 CAGTCGggac caaaacgaaa aaacaccctt tcgggtgtct tttctggaat ttggtaccga
     1981 gTGATAAGCT GTCAAACCAG ATCAATTCGc gctaactcac attaattgcg ttgcgctcac
     2041 tgcccgcttt ccagtcggga aacctgtcgt gccagctgca ttaatgaatc ggccaacgcg
     2101 cggggagagg cggtttgcgt attgggcgcc agggtggttt ttcttttcac cagtgagacg
     2161 ggcaacagct gattgccctt caccgcctgg ccctgagaga gttgcagcaa gcggtccacg
     2221 ctggtttgcc ccagcaggcg aaaatcctgt ttgatggtgg ttgacggcgg gatataacat
     2281 gagctgtctt cggtatcgtc gtatcccact accgagatat ccgcaccaac gcgcagcccg
     2341 gactcggtaa tggcgcgcat tgcgcccagc gccatctgat cgttggcaac cagcatcgca
     2401 gtgggaacga tgccctcatt cagcatttgc atggtttgtt gaaaaccgga catggcactc
     2461 cagtcgcctt cccgttccgc tatcggctga atttgattgc gagtgagata tttatgccag
     2521 ccagccagac gcagacgcgc cgagacagaa cttaatgggc ccgctaacag cgcgatttgc
     2581 tggtgaccca atgcgaccag atgctccacg cccagtcgcg taccgtcttc atgggagaaa
     2641 ataatactgt tgatgggtgt ctggtcagag acatcaagaa ataacgccgg aacattagtg
     2701 caggcagctt ccacagcaat ggcatcctgg tcatccagcg gatagttaat gatcagccca
     2761 ctgacgcgtt gcgcgagaag attgtgcacc gccgctttac aggcttcgac gccgcttcgt
     2821 tctaccatcg acaccaccac gctggcaccc agttgatcgg cgcgagattt aatcgccgcg
     2881 acaatttgcg acggcgcgtg cagggccaga ctggaggtgg caacgccaat cagcaacgac
     2941 tgtttgcccg ccagttgttg tgccacgcgg ttgggaatgt aattcagctc cgccatcgcc
     3001 gcttccactt tttcccgcgt tttcgcagaa acgtggctgg cctggttcac cacgcgggaa
     3061 acggtctgat aagagacacc ggcatactct gcgacatcgt ataacgttac tggtttcaca
     3121 ttcaccaccc tgaattgact ctcttccggg cgctatcatg ccataccgcg aaaggttttg
     3181 caccattcga tggtgtcaac gtaaatgcat gctagctata gttctagaag cggccgcgaa
     3241 ttcgacgtca aattctatca taattgtggt ttcaaaatcg gctccgtcga tactatgtta
     3301 tacgccaact ttgaaaacaa ctttgaaaag gctgttttct gtatttaagg ttttagaatg
     3361 caaggaacag tgaattggag ttcgtcttgt tataattagc ttcttggggt atctttaaat
     3421 actgtagaaa agaggaagga aataataaat ggctaaaatg agaatatcac cggaattgaa
     3481 aaaactgatc gaagaatacc gctgcgtaaa agatacggaa ggaatgtctc ctgctaaggt
     3541 atataagctg gtgggagaaa atgaaatcct atatttaaaa atgacggaca gccggtataa
     3601 agggaccacc tatgatgtgg aacgggaaaa ggacatgatg ctatggctgg aaggaaagct
     3661 gcctgttcca aaggtcctgc actttgaacg gcatgatggc tggagcaatc tgctcatgag
     3721 tgaggccgat ggcgtccttt gctcggaagg gtatgaagat gaacaaagcc ctgaaaagac
     3781 tatcgagctg tatgcggagt gcatcaggct ctttcactcc atcgacatat cggattgtcc
     3841 ctatacgaat agcttagacg gccgcttagc cgaattggat tacttactga ataacgatct
     3901 ggccgatgtg gattgcgaaa actgggaaga agacactcca tttaaagatc cgcgcgagct
     3961 gtatgatttt ttaaagacgg aaaagcccga agaggaactt gtcttttccc acggcgacct
     4021 gggagacagc aacatctttg tgaaagatgg caaagtaagt ggctttattg atcttgggag
     4081 aagcggcagg gcggacaagt ggtatgacat tgccttctgc gtccggtcga tcagggagga
     4141 tatcggggaa gaacagtatg tcgagctatt ttttgactta ctggggatca agcctgattg
     4201 ggagaaaata aaatattata ttttactgga tgaattgttt tagtaccgag ctcgcttgga
     4261 ctcctgttga tagatccagt aatgacctca gaactccatc tggatttgtt cagaacgctc
     4321 ggttgccgcc gggcgttttt tattggtgag aatctagaca gtatcgtgga caacaaatcc
     4381 ctctaaattc ttgaaatatt tctgttcaaa ggcttctggg cttaaccagc cgtttgtaga
     4441 atgtcgtctg attcgattgt aataaatctc aatatagtca aacaagacag cattcgcttc
     4501 ttttcgagtg gcaaacacac tgccatggac catatgacct ttcaatgtat gaaagaagct
     4561 ttcggtcact gcattatccc aacagtttcc cctgcgtgac atactttgaa cgcagttatt
     4621 cgtcaataat agcgccctaa aatcacgact acagtactgt gagccttggt ccgaatgtac
     4681 catgacaccc attggatacc cctgacgagc cattgcataa tgaaacgcat cacacaccaa
     4741 ttgacggtct attcgatggc tggtttgcca accgacaata cgacggctga atagatccag
     4801 catcacacat aaatacagcc aaccttgctt agtacggata taggtaatat ccgttgtcca
     4861 gatcttattg ggttcattga ccgtaaattg acgatccaac aagttaggcg ctgtaggcaa
     4921 acgatggttt gaatcagtcg tatgcttgta tttacgtgca attttgctcc gtaaaccaag
     4981 ttttttaagc attcttccaa cggttcgttc gctcatgctg taacctaaat catgcatgtc
     5041 atgtaccaat gaaggtgcac ccaatcgtgc atgatgctgc caatacacgg cttttaaatc
     5101 attatatttc tgcgctagat tggtctggcg ttttcgccag gcataatagc ctgaagtgct
     5161 gacacccagg catttacagg cagaagatac agtgacttca ttcacatcca gatcttgaat
     5221 taccgtgtac ttttcttggc atgatctgtc agaaagtaca catgcgcttt ttttaagatg
     5281 tcattggctt ccctgagctg tttgacttct ttctctaatt ccaagatccg ctgttgttct
     5341 ggtgaaagtt gacgtttgct tgaacccact ggattggctt cacgaatcca tttgtctaaa
     5401 gttgaataac ccacacctaa tttctgggcg attgtagcta taggctcgtg tgagtttgaa
     5461 agtgcataat caattgcttg ctgtttaaat tcaggactaa aacgtttggc catttcttgg
     5521 atctccaaag ttaacgttac gttatcttta gagggaagta ctgtccatta ttttggctag
     5581 gatcaaacaa aaggccatgg aggattggct agaggcgcaa gcacaaaaga tactcagcta
     5641 tggtaaaaca gaaattgagc caatcatcaa attttatatt gagtggctta agtca
//
