# Supplementary material for: Development of a genetic toolset for the highly engineerable and metabolically versatile Acinetobacter baylyi ADP1
Source: bioRxiv preprint, doi:10.1101/696302, version 1 (2019-07-09)
Supplement: Supplemental Files [file 696302_file04.zip › ADP1 Supplemental Files/ADP1 Tools Vectors/Chromosomal Integrations/Chromosomal Mapping Integrations/BWB273 aciad2185-rv-ko-cassette.gb]

LOCUS       ACIAD2185_Rv_KO_Cassett 5235 bp ds-DNA     linear       21-DEC-2018
DEFINITION  .
FEATURES             Location/Qualifiers
     Terminator      complement(1872..1924)
                     /label="L3S3P21"
                     /ApEinfo_revcolor=#ffef86
                     /ApEinfo_fwdcolor=#ffef86
     promoter        complement(1755..1784)
                     /label="trc promoter"
                     /ApEinfo_revcolor=#d59687
                     /ApEinfo_fwdcolor=#d59687
     CDS             complement(1000..1710)
                     /label="mCherry"
                     /ApEinfo_revcolor=#d59687
                     /ApEinfo_fwdcolor=#d59687
     primer_bind     3166..3185
                     /label="LacI-R"
                     /ApEinfo_revcolor=#ffef86
                     /ApEinfo_fwdcolor=#ffef86
     gene            1..221
                     /label=" gene"
                     /ApEinfo_revcolor=#f8d3a9
                     /ApEinfo_fwdcolor=#f8d3a9
     protein_bind    complement(1731..1747)
                     /label="lac operator"
                     /ApEinfo_revcolor=#84b0dc
                     /ApEinfo_fwdcolor=#84b0dc
     gene            237..728
                     /label=" gene"
                     /ApEinfo_revcolor=#faac61
                     /ApEinfo_fwdcolor=#faac61
     misc_feature    complement(776..4438)
                     /label="KO Cassette -mCherry"
                     /ApEinfo_revcolor=#75c6a9
                     /ApEinfo_fwdcolor=#75c6a9
     Terminator      complement(2012..2066)
                     /label="L3S2P24 Terminator"
                     /ApEinfo_revcolor=#faac61
                     /ApEinfo_fwdcolor=#faac61
     misc_feature    complement(3309..3328)
                     /label="BioBrick prefix"
                     /ApEinfo_revcolor=#ff9ccd
                     /ApEinfo_fwdcolor=#ff9ccd
     CDS             4439..5235
                     /label="CDS"
                     /ApEinfo_revcolor=#d59687
                     /ApEinfo_fwdcolor=#d59687
     CDS             complement(2122..3204)
                     /label="lacI CDS"
                     /ApEinfo_revcolor=#d59687
                     /ApEinfo_fwdcolor=#d59687
     CDS             3534..4328
                     /label="KanR"
                     /ApEinfo_revcolor=#faac61
                     /ApEinfo_fwdcolor=#faac61
     terminator      complement(863..949)
                     /label="rrnB T1 terminator"
                     /ApEinfo_revcolor=#f58a5e
                     /ApEinfo_fwdcolor=#f58a5e
     misc_feature    complement(1779..1784)
                     /label="-35 Box"
                     /ApEinfo_revcolor=#9eafd2
                     /ApEinfo_fwdcolor=#9eafd2
     misc_signal     complement(1142..1161)
                     /label="spKDL023"
                     /ApEinfo_revcolor=#b1ff67
                     /ApEinfo_fwdcolor=#b1ff67
     misc_feature    complement(1756..1761)
                     /label="-10 Box"
                     /ApEinfo_revcolor=#d6b295
                     /ApEinfo_fwdcolor=#d6b295
     terminator      complement(4344..4438)
                     /label="lambda t0 terminator"
                     /ApEinfo_revcolor=#c7b0e3
                     /ApEinfo_fwdcolor=#c7b0e3
     misc_binding    complement(1729..1751)
                     /label="LacO"
                     /ApEinfo_revcolor=#84b0dc
                     /ApEinfo_fwdcolor=#84b0dc
     Terminator      complement(776..823)
                     /label="L3S1P22 Term"
                     /ApEinfo_revcolor=#ff9ccd
                     /ApEinfo_fwdcolor=#ff9ccd
     promoter        complement(3205..3282)
                     /label="lacIq promoter"
                     /ApEinfo_revcolor=#f58a5e
                     /ApEinfo_fwdcolor=#f58a5e
     phage           1..5235
                     /label="putative prophage"
                     /ApEinfo_revcolor=#b4abac
                     /ApEinfo_fwdcolor=#b4abac
ORIGIN
        1 atttcaaatc catttgtcag ttttacaata tagcctttaa gatgctttgt tccgcactgg
       61 gcaattccgc atttaatgcg ttccttaaac tgatagtgtc caacgagatc tttgatccta
      121 acgccattct cattttgaga aatatgaaca gaatcaataa agttcggtct agatgttatt
      181 tcttcaaaat tatggattaa tttaaattgt tgagccgaca ttttattacc ctcttatcaa
      241 accgtacctt tcacataacg aatgaatgaa taccgtacat ggagtgcggc caacccacag
      301 cgaacatcat atttcgcatc catcaccgta cggttttccg ttttaagctc tgcccatgat
      361 ctatcatgga aataacggct aatgatcacc tgcatccact caagtgtcgt ttcactgtct
      421 gtaccattaa taatatccag tactaaacgt tgtacggcac gagcttcatt atcgttaatc
      481 tgacacgaca ctttgtgacg tatagcttgt tgtactcctt gagcatcaca aaggtaataa
      541 gcaataagtt tagctcgatc tttcttcttt acacgtacct tggctttctt cattgcaata
      601 gcaatcgggc tatcggaata ctgtccacca cgacaagaac gttgccacgc tccacattgg
      661 cgtaaccaat ctggcaaatc atacttgctc caatccaccg tctgcataat gtgcactgct
      721 gtattcatct catcacctaa tttgtttcaa gttaaatttt ataagcgtta ttgttttttg
      781 ttatcaataa aaaaggccgc gatttgcggc cttattgttc gtcAACGGGG GAAATAAAAT
      841 Gacactaggt ctagggcggc ggatttgtcc tactcaggag agcgttcacc gacaaacaac
      901 agataaaacg aaaggcccag tctttcgact gagcctttcg ttttatttga tgcctctgga
      961 ttaattaatt aagcggcggc atcgatcggg ccctgaggct tacttataca gctcgtccat
     1021 gccgccggtg gagtggcggc cctcggcgcg ttcgtactgt tccacgatgg tgtagtcctc
     1081 gttgtgggag gtgatgtcca acttgatgtt gacgttgtac gcgccgggca gttgcacggg
     1141 cttcttggcc ttgtaggtgg tcttgacctc agcgtcgtag tggccgccgt ccttcagctt
     1201 cagcctctgc ttgatctcgc ccttcagcgc gccgtcctcg gggtacatcc gctcggagga
     1261 ggcctcccag cccatagtct tcttctgcat tacggggccg tcggagggga agttggtgcc
     1321 gcgcagcttc accttgtaga tgaactcgcc gtcttgcagg gaggagtcct gggtcacggt
     1381 caccacgccg ccgtcctcga agttcatcac gcgctcccac ttgaagccct cggggaagga
     1441 cagcttcaag tagtcgggga tgtcggcggg gtgcttcacg taggccttgg agccgtacat
     1501 gaactgaggg gacaggatgt cccaggcgaa gggcaggggg ccacccttgg tcaccttcag
     1561 cttggcggtc tgggtgccct cgtaggggcg gccctcgccc tcgccctcga tctcgaactc
     1621 gtggccgttc acggagccct ccatgtgaac cttgaagcgc atgaactcct tgatgatggc
     1681 catgttatcc tcctcgccct tgctcaccat ggtctgtttc ctgtgtgaaa ttgttatccg
     1741 ctcacaattc cacacattat acgagccgga tgattaattg tcaacagctc atttcagaat
     1801 atttgccaga accgttatga tgtcggcgca aaaaacatta tccagaacgg gagtgcgcct
     1861 tgagcgacac gGGGAGACCA GAAACAAAAA AAGGCCCCCC GTTAGGGAGG CCTTCAATAA
     1921 TTGGattatg cagtgattta cgacctgcac agccatacca cagcttccga tggctgcctg
     1981 acgccagaag catTGGTGCA CCGTGCAGTC Gggaccaaaa cgaaaaaaca ccctttcggg
     2041 tgtcttttct ggaatttggt accgagTGAT AAGCTGTCAA ACCAGATCAA TTCGcgctaa
     2101 ctcacattaa ttgcgttgcg ctcactgccc gctttccagt cgggaaacct gtcgtgccag
     2161 ctgcattaat gaatcggcca acgcgcgggg agaggcggtt tgcgtattgg gcgccagggt
     2221 ggtttttctt ttcaccagtg agacgggcaa cagctgattg cccttcaccg cctggccctg
     2281 agagagttgc agcaagcggt ccacgctggt ttgccccagc aggcgaaaat cctgtttgat
     2341 ggtggttgac ggcgggatat aacatgagct gtcttcggta tcgtcgtatc ccactaccga
     2401 gatatccgca ccaacgcgca gcccggactc ggtaatggcg cgcattgcgc ccagcgccat
     2461 ctgatcgttg gcaaccagca tcgcagtggg aacgatgccc tcattcagca tttgcatggt
     2521 ttgttgaaaa ccggacatgg cactccagtc gccttcccgt tccgctatcg gctgaatttg
     2581 attgcgagtg agatatttat gccagccagc cagacgcaga cgcgccgaga cagaacttaa
     2641 tgggcccgct aacagcgcga tttgctggtg acccaatgcg accagatgct ccacgcccag
     2701 tcgcgtaccg tcttcatggg agaaaataat actgttgatg ggtgtctggt cagagacatc
     2761 aagaaataac gccggaacat tagtgcaggc agcttccaca gcaatggcat cctggtcatc
     2821 cagcggatag ttaatgatca gcccactgac gcgttgcgcg agaagattgt gcaccgccgc
     2881 tttacaggct tcgacgccgc ttcgttctac catcgacacc accacgctgg cacccagttg
     2941 atcggcgcga gatttaatcg ccgcgacaat ttgcgacggc gcgtgcaggg ccagactgga
     3001 ggtggcaacg ccaatcagca acgactgttt gcccgccagt tgttgtgcca cgcggttggg
     3061 aatgtaattc agctccgcca tcgccgcttc cactttttcc cgcgttttcg cagaaacgtg
     3121 gctggcctgg ttcaccacgc gggaaacggt ctgataagag acaccggcat actctgcgac
     3181 atcgtataac gttactggtt tcacattcac caccctgaat tgactctctt ccgggcgcta
     3241 tcatgccata ccgcgaaagg ttttgcacca ttcgatggtg tcaacgtaaa tgcatgctag
     3301 ctatagttct agaagcggcc gcgaattcga cgtcaaattc tatcataatt gtggtttcaa
     3361 aatcggctcc gtcgatacta tgttatacgc caactttgaa aacaactttg aaaaggctgt
     3421 tttctgtatt taaggtttta gaatgcaagg aacagtgaat tggagttcgt cttgttataa
     3481 ttagcttctt ggggtatctt taaatactgt agaaaagagg aaggaaataa taaatggcta
     3541 aaatgagaat atcaccggaa ttgaaaaaac tgatcgaaga ataccgctgc gtaaaagata
     3601 cggaaggaat gtctcctgct aaggtatata agctggtggg agaaaatgaa atcctatatt
     3661 taaaaatgac ggacagccgg tataaaggga ccacctatga tgtggaacgg gaaaaggaca
     3721 tgatgctatg gctggaagga aagctgcctg ttccaaaggt cctgcacttt gaacggcatg
     3781 atggctggag caatctgctc atgagtgagg ccgatggcgt cctttgctcg gaagggtatg
     3841 aagatgaaca aagccctgaa aagactatcg agctgtatgc ggagtgcatc aggctctttc
     3901 actccatcga catatcggat tgtccctata cgaatagctt agacggccgc ttagccgaat
     3961 tggattactt actgaataac gatctggccg atgtggattg cgaaaactgg gaagaagaca
     4021 ctccatttaa agatccgcgc gagctgtatg attttttaaa gacggaaaag cccgaagagg
     4081 aacttgtctt ttcccacggc gacctgggag acagcaacat ctttgtgaaa gatggcaaag
     4141 taagtggctt tattgatctt gggagaagcg gcagggcgga caagtggtat gacattgcct
     4201 tctgcgtccg gtcgatcagg gaggatatcg gggaagaaca gtatgtcgag ctattttttg
     4261 acttactggg gatcaagcct gattgggaga aaataaaata ttatatttta ctggatgaat
     4321 tgttttagta ccgagctcgc ttggactcct gttgatagat ccagtaatga cctcagaact
     4381 ccatctggat ttgttcagaa cgctcggttg ccgccgggcg ttttttattg gtgagaattc
     4441 accatactcg atcctccacg accttgtatt ttgaaagatc aatgcgttca ggttcgggtg
     4501 tctttggtat aaaacgaatc tgttgtgaat acccaataaa ccgatccaga tgtactgcat
     4561 cacgacaaat caattcgata tccgtgaact gtccttgaac gtgatgatct gatttagaac
     4621 atcccatgac tccgttcttg atctcttcaa ccgagtagcc ctccctcagt cgtgtgagaa
     4681 tttttgattt acgcttgtta tcgagtttgg ttcgatcatt ttttccaaac gtggttttcc
     4741 aaaattcaaa aatctcttga atctcatttt tgaaattttg attggcttgc tcaggcacag
     4801 gttcgtcgtt agacggacat atgtttttat ttatggattc aggaatcaga ttaaaggatt
     4861 caggaatcag ggcgttttgg tctgagatag aaacagtttc ataactgtta ttgtcctgtt
     4921 ttaactgttc cgattcggta tctgttatct gttcttgatg ggttttaaca ccgttagtat
     4981 caatagaaat caaagactta ttataaaatt cagccaattg atctttattt aacagatgtg
     5041 gcttacccac gatagttttg tttttagggt tacgatcata gacagtatag agcccatcct
     5101 ggtctggtaa ctcgctatct ttctctaatc cgtgtggcgt ctgatgtttt acaaaattta
     5161 caatctggat aatatcgata ccatcaatgt tgtataactc gataaatccg tacttggaaa
     5221 tgttggataa ctgtt
//
