# Supplementary material for: Development of a genetic toolset for the highly engineerable and metabolically versatile Acinetobacter baylyi ADP1
Source: bioRxiv preprint, doi:10.1101/696302, version 1 (2019-07-09)
Supplement: Supplemental Files [file 696302_file04.zip › ADP1 Supplemental Files/ADP1 Tools Vectors/Chromosomal Integrations/Chromosomal Mapping Integrations/BWB264 aciad1670-fw-ko-cassette.gb]

LOCUS       ACIAD1670_Fw_KO_Cassett 5588 bp ds-DNA     linear       21-DEC-2018
DEFINITION  .
FEATURES             Location/Qualifiers
     misc_feature    3591..3596
                     /label="-35 Box"
                     /ApEinfo_revcolor=#9eafd2
                     /ApEinfo_fwdcolor=#9eafd2
     primer_bind     complement(2190..2209)
                     /label="LacI-R"
                     /ApEinfo_revcolor=#ffef86
                     /ApEinfo_fwdcolor=#ffef86
     CDS             complement(1047..1841)
                     /label="KanR"
                     /ApEinfo_revcolor=#faac61
                     /ApEinfo_fwdcolor=#faac61
     misc_feature    2047..2066
                     /label="BioBrick prefix"
                     /ApEinfo_revcolor=#ff9ccd
                     /ApEinfo_fwdcolor=#ff9ccd
     misc_signal     4214..4233
                     /label="spKDL023"
                     /ApEinfo_revcolor=#b1ff67
                     /ApEinfo_fwdcolor=#b1ff67
     promoter        2093..2170
                     /label="lacIq promoter"
                     /ApEinfo_revcolor=#f58a5e
                     /ApEinfo_fwdcolor=#f58a5e
     misc_feature    937..4599
                     /label="KO Cassette -mCherry"
                     /ApEinfo_revcolor=#75c6a9
                     /ApEinfo_fwdcolor=#75c6a9
     terminator      4426..4512
                     /label="rrnB T1 terminator"
                     /ApEinfo_revcolor=#f58a5e
                     /ApEinfo_fwdcolor=#f58a5e
     gene            4766..5588
                     /label=" gene"
                     /ApEinfo_revcolor=#c6c9d1
                     /ApEinfo_fwdcolor=#c6c9d1
     misc_binding    3624..3646
                     /label="LacO"
                     /ApEinfo_revcolor=#84b0dc
                     /ApEinfo_fwdcolor=#84b0dc
     promoter        3591..3620
                     /label="trc promoter"
                     /ApEinfo_revcolor=#d59687
                     /ApEinfo_fwdcolor=#d59687
     protein_bind    3628..3644
                     /label="lac operator"
                     /ApEinfo_revcolor=#84b0dc
                     /ApEinfo_fwdcolor=#84b0dc
     gene            148..789
                     /label=" gene"
                     /ApEinfo_revcolor=#c6c9d1
                     /ApEinfo_fwdcolor=#c6c9d1
     CDS             3665..4375
                     /label="mCherry"
                     /ApEinfo_revcolor=#d59687
                     /ApEinfo_fwdcolor=#d59687
     gene            1..128
                     /label=" gene"
                     /ApEinfo_revcolor=#84b0dc
                     /ApEinfo_fwdcolor=#84b0dc
     terminator      937..1031
                     /label="lambda t0 terminator"
                     /ApEinfo_revcolor=#c7b0e3
                     /ApEinfo_fwdcolor=#c7b0e3
     Terminator      3451..3503
                     /label="L3S3P21"
                     /ApEinfo_revcolor=#ffef86
                     /ApEinfo_fwdcolor=#ffef86
     misc_feature    3614..3619
                     /label="-10 Box"
                     /ApEinfo_revcolor=#d6b295
                     /ApEinfo_fwdcolor=#d6b295
     CDS             2171..3253
                     /label="lacI CDS"
                     /ApEinfo_revcolor=#d59687
                     /ApEinfo_fwdcolor=#d59687
     Terminator      3309..3363
                     /label="L3S2P24 Terminator"
                     /ApEinfo_revcolor=#faac61
                     /ApEinfo_fwdcolor=#faac61
     Terminator      4552..4599
                     /label="L3S1P22 Term"
                     /ApEinfo_revcolor=#ff9ccd
                     /ApEinfo_fwdcolor=#ff9ccd
ORIGIN
        1 tgttcatgtc cccgatgaaa taatacaatc gctttttgct caggattatc agaagcagcc
       61 caacgttgat aaaataaact ggttccatcg tgacttataa attgatgttg tgtattgtta
      121 tgcatcatta tgatctcaaa ataaaaatta ggttaccgta attgcattct ttacgcggtt
      181 ataaattgtg ataaataaca gaatggtcat catagctaaa agaccatttg tgacatagct
      241 gatggtttga taggaaatga tagaatcaag ataagatgcc atgatgctcc agatagccaa
      301 taaactaaac caaaaagcac gatcactttt gcccataggt ccatcgtaac gacgcatttg
      361 accaattaaa ggtgccatta cacctgtgta ttcactcaga attgctagaa aaatgacgaa
      421 taaaagcagt ggtgtagaaa taaaactgat gaccataaag caagcataga gtgctgtatc
      481 tgaaatcaca tcgcaaagct cattcagata agcacctaac tgtgtttgct ggttaaactc
      541 tcgtgccaac atgccatcaa tggcattaaa agccatgcga attaacatcc aaaaaggaat
      601 aagtaaaaat ccgatatagt gatgcgtatc ttgtctatag acataaaata aagcacatcc
      661 aagcaccagt gaaattatca tcgcaagaat agtgacctga tttgccgtga ttccacgtgc
      721 atacaagtat tttactaaag ggcgtaatag gttttgaaac gctggtttta attgataaat
      781 agatggcatt gttattttta aaatagtgat ttaaatcgta ttttaatcat gtctataaat
      841 aagttacaag aaagaagtga ttttaaatag cctaagcaaa tttgattatg ctttgaaaga
      901 acttataatt aaatttattt tggctttaga tagacaattc tcaccaataa aaaacgcccg
      961 gcggcaaccg agcgttctga acaaatccag atggagttct gaggtcatta ctggatctat
     1021 caacaggagt ccaagcgagc tcggtactaa aacaattcat ccagtaaaat ataatatttt
     1081 attttctccc aatcaggctt gatccccagt aagtcaaaaa atagctcgac atactgttct
     1141 tccccgatat cctccctgat cgaccggacg cagaaggcaa tgtcatacca cttgtccgcc
     1201 ctgccgcttc tcccaagatc aataaagcca cttactttgc catctttcac aaagatgttg
     1261 ctgtctccca ggtcgccgtg ggaaaagaca agttcctctt cgggcttttc cgtctttaaa
     1321 aaatcataca gctcgcgcgg atctttaaat ggagtgtctt cttcccagtt ttcgcaatcc
     1381 acatcggcca gatcgttatt cagtaagtaa tccaattcgg ctaagcggcc gtctaagcta
     1441 ttcgtatagg gacaatccga tatgtcgatg gagtgaaaga gcctgatgca ctccgcatac
     1501 agctcgatag tcttttcagg gctttgttca tcttcatacc cttccgagca aaggacgcca
     1561 tcggcctcac tcatgagcag attgctccag ccatcatgcc gttcaaagtg caggaccttt
     1621 ggaacaggca gctttccttc cagccatagc atcatgtcct tttcccgttc cacatcatag
     1681 gtggtccctt tataccggct gtccgtcatt tttaaatata ggatttcatt ttctcccacc
     1741 agcttatata ccttagcagg agacattcct tccgtatctt ttacgcagcg gtattcttcg
     1801 atcagttttt tcaattccgg tgatattctc attttagcca tttattattt ccttcctctt
     1861 ttctacagta tttaaagata ccccaagaag ctaattataa caagacgaac tccaattcac
     1921 tgttccttgc attctaaaac cttaaataca gaaaacagcc ttttcaaagt tgttttcaaa
     1981 gttggcgtat aacatagtat cgacggagcc gattttgaaa ccacaattat gatagaattt
     2041 gacgtcgaat tcgcggccgc ttctagaact atagctagca tgcatttacg ttgacaccat
     2101 cgaatggtgc aaaacctttc gcggtatggc atgatagcgc ccggaagaga gtcaattcag
     2161 ggtggtgaat gtgaaaccag taacgttata cgatgtcgca gagtatgccg gtgtctctta
     2221 tcagaccgtt tcccgcgtgg tgaaccaggc cagccacgtt tctgcgaaaa cgcgggaaaa
     2281 agtggaagcg gcgatggcgg agctgaatta cattcccaac cgcgtggcac aacaactggc
     2341 gggcaaacag tcgttgctga ttggcgttgc cacctccagt ctggccctgc acgcgccgtc
     2401 gcaaattgtc gcggcgatta aatctcgcgc cgatcaactg ggtgccagcg tggtggtgtc
     2461 gatggtagaa cgaagcggcg tcgaagcctg taaagcggcg gtgcacaatc ttctcgcgca
     2521 acgcgtcagt gggctgatca ttaactatcc gctggatgac caggatgcca ttgctgtgga
     2581 agctgcctgc actaatgttc cggcgttatt tcttgatgtc tctgaccaga cacccatcaa
     2641 cagtattatt ttctcccatg aagacggtac gcgactgggc gtggagcatc tggtcgcatt
     2701 gggtcaccag caaatcgcgc tgttagcggg cccattaagt tctgtctcgg cgcgtctgcg
     2761 tctggctggc tggcataaat atctcactcg caatcaaatt cagccgatag cggaacggga
     2821 aggcgactgg agtgccatgt ccggttttca acaaaccatg caaatgctga atgagggcat
     2881 cgttcccact gcgatgctgg ttgccaacga tcagatggcg ctgggcgcaa tgcgcgccat
     2941 taccgagtcc gggctgcgcg ttggtgcgga tatctcggta gtgggatacg acgataccga
     3001 agacagctca tgttatatcc cgccgtcaac caccatcaaa caggattttc gcctgctggg
     3061 gcaaaccagc gtggaccgct tgctgcaact ctctcagggc caggcggtga agggcaatca
     3121 gctgttgccc gtctcactgg tgaaaagaaa aaccaccctg gcgcccaata cgcaaaccgc
     3181 ctctccccgc gcgttggccg attcattaat gcagctggca cgacaggttt cccgactgga
     3241 aagcgggcag tgagcgcaac gcaattaatg tgagttagcg CGAATTGATC TGGTTTGACA
     3301 GCTTATCAct cggtaccaaa ttccagaaaa gacacccgaa agggtgtttt ttcgttttgg
     3361 tccCGACTGC ACGGTGCACC Aatgcttctg gcgtcaggca gccatcggaa gctgtggtat
     3421 ggctgtgcag gtcgtaaatc actgcataat CCAATTATTG AAGGCCTCCC TAACGGGGGG
     3481 CCTTTTTTTG TTTCTGGTCT CCCcgtgtcg ctcaaggcgc actcccgttc tggataatgt
     3541 tttttgcgcc gacatcataa cggttctggc aaatattctg aaatgagctg ttgacaatta
     3601 atcatccggc tcgtataatg tgtggaattg tgagcggata acaatttcac acaggaaaca
     3661 gaccatggtg agcaagggcg aggaggataa catggccatc atcaaggagt tcatgcgctt
     3721 caaggttcac atggagggct ccgtgaacgg ccacgagttc gagatcgagg gcgagggcga
     3781 gggccgcccc tacgagggca cccagaccgc caagctgaag gtgaccaagg gtggccccct
     3841 gcccttcgcc tgggacatcc tgtcccctca gttcatgtac ggctccaagg cctacgtgaa
     3901 gcaccccgcc gacatccccg actacttgaa gctgtccttc cccgagggct tcaagtggga
     3961 gcgcgtgatg aacttcgagg acggcggcgt ggtgaccgtg acccaggact cctccctgca
     4021 agacggcgag ttcatctaca aggtgaagct gcgcggcacc aacttcccct ccgacggccc
     4081 cgtaatgcag aagaagacta tgggctggga ggcctcctcc gagcggatgt accccgagga
     4141 cggcgcgctg aagggcgaga tcaagcagag gctgaagctg aaggacggcg gccactacga
     4201 cgctgaggtc aagaccacct acaaggccaa gaagcccgtg caactgcccg gcgcgtacaa
     4261 cgtcaacatc aagttggaca tcacctccca caacgaggac tacaccatcg tggaacagta
     4321 cgaacgcgcc gagggccgcc actccaccgg cggcatggac gagctgtata agtaagcctc
     4381 agggcccgat cgatgccgcc gcttaattaa ttaatccaga ggcatcaaat aaaacgaaag
     4441 gctcagtcga aagactgggc ctttcgtttt atctgttgtt tgtcggtgaa cgctctcctg
     4501 agtaggacaa atccgccgcc ctagacctag tgtCATTTTA TTTCCCCCGT Tgacgaacaa
     4561 taaggccgca aatcgcggcc ttttttattg ataacaaaat ctttgcagaa agatgaagat
     4621 aaatcattaa gatggtttag cttaaatttt aggatagttg tcatccaatc gtcattcaag
     4681 ccagatattt taagtcaaaa tttttgaatg actgaagaca atgaagacta gcaacatact
     4741 gaagttttta atggcaactg gcggaatgct tgttttaagt gcttgcaacg ataatcatga
     4801 taacaatagc acctctgatc gttctgcaac agtagaaact tcagcgtatg ttcaaaccaa
     4861 aactccctat aaacctcagc aagatttaaa cacctatcag gctgcaccaa caggattcca
     4921 gcctgttttc actgagctgg ttgcgcgtca tggttcgcgt ggtttatcta gtatgaaata
     4981 tgatttggca ctttataatc tctggaaaca agccaaaact gaaaatgcat taacgccact
     5041 gggtgaacag cttggcgctg atattgaagc aataatgaaa gccaacatct tgctggggta
     5101 tggtgtggca ggaatccgtc agtttggtta tggtaatgaa agccaattgg gtattgagga
     5161 acatcgaggg attgcagatc gtttattaca gcgtttacct caattgttca atacctctac
     5221 tctaggacaa atggatattg ctgtacaaag ttctggagta gatcgtgcag tagatagtgc
     5281 caaatttttt accaatgaat tgatcgtgaa acgacctgat cttcaagaaa aaattcgtcc
     5341 agtgagctat gcgagtttaa gtagcgatac ctacccatcg attgacgatc aaggagttga
     5401 tcgctttttg ctttattttc atagtttaaa taaaacaaca gatttgagcc aaattaattc
     5461 aacgcttaga caaaatatct atgatgccag cctgaagtat caggattttg aagaaaatga
     5521 tgcggatcta aagcaaaaat taaaagaatt atcaagcaat aacaatgctc aacaaatcgc
     5581 gttgaaag
//
