# Supplementary material for: Development of a genetic toolset for the highly engineerable and metabolically versatile Acinetobacter baylyi ADP1
Source: bioRxiv preprint, doi:10.1101/696302, version 1 (2019-07-09)
Supplement: Supplemental Files [file 696302_file04.zip › ADP1 Supplemental Files/ADP1 Tools Vectors/Chromosomal Integrations/Chromosomal Mapping Integrations/BWB252 aciad1081-fw-ko-cassette.gb]

LOCUS       ACIAD1081_Fw_KO_Cassett 6069 bp ds-DNA     linear       21-DEC-2018
DEFINITION  .
FEATURES             Location/Qualifiers
     terminator      4102..4188
                     /label="rrnB T1 terminator"
                     /ApEinfo_revcolor=#f58a5e
                     /ApEinfo_fwdcolor=#f58a5e
     misc_feature    3267..3272
                     /label="-35 Box"
                     /ApEinfo_revcolor=#9eafd2
                     /ApEinfo_fwdcolor=#9eafd2
     misc_binding    3300..3322
                     /label="LacO"
                     /ApEinfo_revcolor=#84b0dc
                     /ApEinfo_fwdcolor=#84b0dc
     primer_bind     complement(1866..1885)
                     /label="LacI-R"
                     /ApEinfo_revcolor=#ffef86
                     /ApEinfo_fwdcolor=#ffef86
     Terminator      3127..3179
                     /label="L3S3P21"
                     /ApEinfo_revcolor=#ffef86
                     /ApEinfo_fwdcolor=#ffef86
     gene            1..50
                     /label=" gene"
                     /ApEinfo_revcolor=#b1ff67
                     /ApEinfo_fwdcolor=#b1ff67
     protein_bind    3304..3320
                     /label="lac operator"
                     /ApEinfo_revcolor=#84b0dc
                     /ApEinfo_fwdcolor=#84b0dc
     gene            6006..6069
                     /label="aceA gene"
                     /ApEinfo_revcolor=#b4abac
                     /ApEinfo_fwdcolor=#b4abac
     misc_feature    3290..3295
                     /label="-10 Box"
                     /ApEinfo_revcolor=#d6b295
                     /ApEinfo_fwdcolor=#d6b295
     CDS             3341..4051
                     /label="mCherry"
                     /ApEinfo_revcolor=#d59687
                     /ApEinfo_fwdcolor=#d59687
     terminator      613..707
                     /label="lambda t0 terminator"
                     /ApEinfo_revcolor=#c7b0e3
                     /ApEinfo_fwdcolor=#c7b0e3
     misc_signal     3890..3909
                     /label="spKDL023"
                     /ApEinfo_revcolor=#b1ff67
                     /ApEinfo_fwdcolor=#b1ff67
     gene            5449..5601
                     /label=" gene"
                     /ApEinfo_revcolor=#d59687
                     /ApEinfo_fwdcolor=#d59687
     CDS             complement(723..1517)
                     /label="KanR"
                     /ApEinfo_revcolor=#faac61
                     /ApEinfo_fwdcolor=#faac61
     promoter        1769..1846
                     /label="lacIq promoter"
                     /ApEinfo_revcolor=#f58a5e
                     /ApEinfo_fwdcolor=#f58a5e
     gene            4398..5387
                     /label=" gene"
                     /ApEinfo_revcolor=#ffef86
                     /ApEinfo_fwdcolor=#ffef86
     Terminator      4228..4275
                     /label="L3S1P22 Term"
                     /ApEinfo_revcolor=#ff9ccd
                     /ApEinfo_fwdcolor=#ff9ccd
     misc_feature    1723..1742
                     /label="BioBrick prefix"
                     /ApEinfo_revcolor=#ff9ccd
                     /ApEinfo_fwdcolor=#ff9ccd
     gene            56..379
                     /label=" gene"
                     /ApEinfo_revcolor=#ff9ccd
                     /ApEinfo_fwdcolor=#ff9ccd
     CDS             1847..2929
                     /label="lacI CDS"
                     /ApEinfo_revcolor=#d59687
                     /ApEinfo_fwdcolor=#d59687
     Terminator      2985..3039
                     /label="L3S2P24 Terminator"
                     /ApEinfo_revcolor=#faac61
                     /ApEinfo_fwdcolor=#faac61
     promoter        3267..3296
                     /label="trc promoter"
                     /ApEinfo_revcolor=#d59687
                     /ApEinfo_fwdcolor=#d59687
     misc_feature    613..4275
                     /label="KO Cassette -mCherry"
                     /ApEinfo_revcolor=#75c6a9
                     /ApEinfo_fwdcolor=#75c6a9
ORIGIN
        1 gtgttggcgg caatgtttct gcagaattcg gtcattattc taattggtaa ttataatgaa
       61 aaaatttata atttttgctg tcgtaggttt attgattgct ctattaattg agccaatact
      121 tgataaagca atgaagagtg atgaggatac aaaatacatt caaaaaataa tatctgaaga
      181 tcctgagtta aagaaggatt acggaaaagt tgaaagctat agtgttgtgt ctaaaggtag
      241 gttttctggt tcgcctagtg tacctgccca taaccattat aaaatccgaa ttcagacaaa
      301 aaataatagc caagttatat ttcttaatat atttaaggat gaatcaggta aattattgaa
      361 gtatgaatat tctgattaat aattctattt tggaactgtt gagttagtgc tcaaagacaa
      421 aataatttca tagtcctgtt cattagttca ggacttttta tatgcaacaa gctcaagata
      481 atgttttagt agggatttaa acatccgctg aaccctcctt ttttcagcgt aaatcaataa
      541 acagaatgct taattaagac gcagaaaata aacaatttaa cccgacacag catctttatt
      601 ttctaaatgt gtattctcac caataaaaaa cgcccggcgg caaccgagcg ttctgaacaa
      661 atccagatgg agttctgagg tcattactgg atctatcaac aggagtccaa gcgagctcgg
      721 tactaaaaca attcatccag taaaatataa tattttattt tctcccaatc aggcttgatc
      781 cccagtaagt caaaaaatag ctcgacatac tgttcttccc cgatatcctc cctgatcgac
      841 cggacgcaga aggcaatgtc ataccacttg tccgccctgc cgcttctccc aagatcaata
      901 aagccactta ctttgccatc tttcacaaag atgttgctgt ctcccaggtc gccgtgggaa
      961 aagacaagtt cctcttcggg cttttccgtc tttaaaaaat catacagctc gcgcggatct
     1021 ttaaatggag tgtcttcttc ccagttttcg caatccacat cggccagatc gttattcagt
     1081 aagtaatcca attcggctaa gcggccgtct aagctattcg tatagggaca atccgatatg
     1141 tcgatggagt gaaagagcct gatgcactcc gcatacagct cgatagtctt ttcagggctt
     1201 tgttcatctt catacccttc cgagcaaagg acgccatcgg cctcactcat gagcagattg
     1261 ctccagccat catgccgttc aaagtgcagg acctttggaa caggcagctt tccttccagc
     1321 catagcatca tgtccttttc ccgttccaca tcataggtgg tccctttata ccggctgtcc
     1381 gtcattttta aatataggat ttcattttct cccaccagct tatatacctt agcaggagac
     1441 attccttccg tatcttttac gcagcggtat tcttcgatca gttttttcaa ttccggtgat
     1501 attctcattt tagccattta ttatttcctt cctcttttct acagtattta aagatacccc
     1561 aagaagctaa ttataacaag acgaactcca attcactgtt ccttgcattc taaaacctta
     1621 aatacagaaa acagcctttt caaagttgtt ttcaaagttg gcgtataaca tagtatcgac
     1681 ggagccgatt ttgaaaccac aattatgata gaatttgacg tcgaattcgc ggccgcttct
     1741 agaactatag ctagcatgca tttacgttga caccatcgaa tggtgcaaaa cctttcgcgg
     1801 tatggcatga tagcgcccgg aagagagtca attcagggtg gtgaatgtga aaccagtaac
     1861 gttatacgat gtcgcagagt atgccggtgt ctcttatcag accgtttccc gcgtggtgaa
     1921 ccaggccagc cacgtttctg cgaaaacgcg ggaaaaagtg gaagcggcga tggcggagct
     1981 gaattacatt cccaaccgcg tggcacaaca actggcgggc aaacagtcgt tgctgattgg
     2041 cgttgccacc tccagtctgg ccctgcacgc gccgtcgcaa attgtcgcgg cgattaaatc
     2101 tcgcgccgat caactgggtg ccagcgtggt ggtgtcgatg gtagaacgaa gcggcgtcga
     2161 agcctgtaaa gcggcggtgc acaatcttct cgcgcaacgc gtcagtgggc tgatcattaa
     2221 ctatccgctg gatgaccagg atgccattgc tgtggaagct gcctgcacta atgttccggc
     2281 gttatttctt gatgtctctg accagacacc catcaacagt attattttct cccatgaaga
     2341 cggtacgcga ctgggcgtgg agcatctggt cgcattgggt caccagcaaa tcgcgctgtt
     2401 agcgggccca ttaagttctg tctcggcgcg tctgcgtctg gctggctggc ataaatatct
     2461 cactcgcaat caaattcagc cgatagcgga acgggaaggc gactggagtg ccatgtccgg
     2521 ttttcaacaa accatgcaaa tgctgaatga gggcatcgtt cccactgcga tgctggttgc
     2581 caacgatcag atggcgctgg gcgcaatgcg cgccattacc gagtccgggc tgcgcgttgg
     2641 tgcggatatc tcggtagtgg gatacgacga taccgaagac agctcatgtt atatcccgcc
     2701 gtcaaccacc atcaaacagg attttcgcct gctggggcaa accagcgtgg accgcttgct
     2761 gcaactctct cagggccagg cggtgaaggg caatcagctg ttgcccgtct cactggtgaa
     2821 aagaaaaacc accctggcgc ccaatacgca aaccgcctct ccccgcgcgt tggccgattc
     2881 attaatgcag ctggcacgac aggtttcccg actggaaagc gggcagtgag cgcaacgcaa
     2941 ttaatgtgag ttagcgCGAA TTGATCTGGT TTGACAGCTT ATCActcggt accaaattcc
     3001 agaaaagaca cccgaaaggg tgttttttcg ttttggtccC GACTGCACGG TGCACCAatg
     3061 cttctggcgt caggcagcca tcggaagctg tggtatggct gtgcaggtcg taaatcactg
     3121 cataatCCAA TTATTGAAGG CCTCCCTAAC GGGGGGCCTT TTTTTGTTTC TGGTCTCCCc
     3181 gtgtcgctca aggcgcactc ccgttctgga taatgttttt tgcgccgaca tcataacggt
     3241 tctggcaaat attctgaaat gagctgttga caattaatca tccggctcgt ataatgtgtg
     3301 gaattgtgag cggataacaa tttcacacag gaaacagacc atggtgagca agggcgagga
     3361 ggataacatg gccatcatca aggagttcat gcgcttcaag gttcacatgg agggctccgt
     3421 gaacggccac gagttcgaga tcgagggcga gggcgagggc cgcccctacg agggcaccca
     3481 gaccgccaag ctgaaggtga ccaagggtgg ccccctgccc ttcgcctggg acatcctgtc
     3541 ccctcagttc atgtacggct ccaaggccta cgtgaagcac cccgccgaca tccccgacta
     3601 cttgaagctg tccttccccg agggcttcaa gtgggagcgc gtgatgaact tcgaggacgg
     3661 cggcgtggtg accgtgaccc aggactcctc cctgcaagac ggcgagttca tctacaaggt
     3721 gaagctgcgc ggcaccaact tcccctccga cggccccgta atgcagaaga agactatggg
     3781 ctgggaggcc tcctccgagc ggatgtaccc cgaggacggc gcgctgaagg gcgagatcaa
     3841 gcagaggctg aagctgaagg acggcggcca ctacgacgct gaggtcaaga ccacctacaa
     3901 ggccaagaag cccgtgcaac tgcccggcgc gtacaacgtc aacatcaagt tggacatcac
     3961 ctcccacaac gaggactaca ccatcgtgga acagtacgaa cgcgccgagg gccgccactc
     4021 caccggcggc atggacgagc tgtataagta agcctcaggg cccgatcgat gccgccgctt
     4081 aattaattaa tccagaggca tcaaataaaa cgaaaggctc agtcgaaaga ctgggccttt
     4141 cgttttatct gttgtttgtc ggtgaacgct ctcctgagta ggacaaatcc gccgccctag
     4201 acctagtgtC ATTTTATTTC CCCCGTTgac gaacaataag gccgcaaatc gcggcctttt
     4261 ttattgataa caaaaaattc acctgttata ttcgttattg tgcgaaaatt taaatagaaa
     4321 gcggggaggc agataggact acctccagat aaaattagta taagcttgaa aaaagaagaa
     4381 tttaagaaaa atttgattta gtagtgagaa aattgtgaat tattgaccat aaattcacga
     4441 ttttcttctt caatcatctg acgtgctaca aacagaatca attgacgtaa ccaacgatgc
     4501 gctggatgat gatgtagaag tgggcaccat gccattttta gttcaaattc tggaatataa
     4561 aatggtgggt ctttgatgac cagttttgga ttttgcgctt gtaagcgcgc gatacgggtt
     4621 ggcaaggttg caattaaatc tacattctga gctaagagtg caggcatttg atagtgacgg
     4681 gtaaatacag agattttgcg tttttgacca attcgctcta gcgcttgatc aatccagcct
     4741 aaaccagcct gtttatctgg attaacgcca aaacccacac ccatacctgt tttagagacc
     4801 cagatatgtt gtgcatccag ataacttttt aaattaagat gttgtactgc tggatgtttg
     4861 tcattcagta agcagctaaa gctatcgcgc cataccaaca cctgatggaa gctttgaggg
     4921 atatcattaa agcgattgat tgccaaatcg actttacctt gttccatatc tcggtaagag
     4981 acatcacttg gtgttaaaaa atctaaaact acattgggtg cttcagaacg taaagcttta
     5041 atcagacgag gaatgagagt tgcctcggca tagtctgatg tcatgattct aaatacacga
     5101 ctgctggtat aaggtctaaa ttctgttctt ggttcaagaa tcatggaaag gtctgacaag
     5161 gcatctcgaa tacgtggttg taattccagt gcacgttcag ttggcgtcat accttcagaa
     5221 gaacggatta ataatggatc attaaacaaa ttacgcaaac ggcgtaagat attactcatg
     5281 gcgggttgtg tcacacctag ctgttcagct gcacgagtaa cgttcttttc gcgaagtagt
     5341 acatcaagat aaattaatag attgaggtcg actcgctcca gattcataaa aaaaataccg
     5401 agaataaaat tgagaaattg tttaggatta tgccacagtt aaattgcttt gtgtgaaagt
     5461 aaactcaaaa aagaaacaac tttattggga attaaaggtt taacagatca attcaattat
     5521 ttttttctat cattcatttt taagtctcta atttgtaaag tagaacttaa atttcgaatt
     5581 ccatttatat tagtttatta gaaacactaa tattctttgg tgattataaa tcaaaaaatt
     5641 gatgtttaaa ttggcaattt ttgcctattt tctggaggtt ttcttataaa aatgcaatcc
     5701 atcgacttaa gtctaataca tggtaaaaat tatttttatg ggtttgaaca acaaataatt
     5761 aaaatggttt aaaattaaat ttatttaaaa tcaatatctt aatttggtgt ataagagtta
     5821 taatacgact ttgatctacc cattttttaa ataaataccg aaaattacct tagaatattg
     5881 gattaatttt tttgctaata ctaagctgta ttcatattga tgaagtggct aaataatagt
     5941 ctagtcaaat aaacatgaga tttagcacga catctcttcg atgaaatcct aaaagggaat
     6001 atatcatgac atatcaatca gctcttgagc acgtacgtgc cgtaaaaaat aaattaggtg
     6061 gcacttggg
//
