# Supplementary material for: Development of a genetic toolset for the highly engineerable and metabolically versatile Acinetobacter baylyi ADP1
Source: bioRxiv preprint, doi:10.1101/696302, version 1 (2019-07-09)
Supplement: Supplemental Files [file 696302_file04.zip › ADP1 Supplemental Files/ADP1 Tools Vectors/Chromosomal Integrations/Chromosomal Mapping Integrations/BWB266 aciad1931-rv-ko-cassette.gb]

LOCUS       ACIAD1931_Rv_KO_Cassett 5131 bp ds-DNA     linear       04-JAN-2019
DEFINITION  .
FEATURES             Location/Qualifiers
     primer_bind     3135..3154
                     /label="LacI-R"
                     /ApEinfo_revcolor=#ffef86
                     /ApEinfo_fwdcolor=#ffef86
     CDS             complement(969..1679)
                     /label="mCherry"
                     /ApEinfo_revcolor=#d59687
                     /ApEinfo_fwdcolor=#d59687
     misc_signal     complement(1111..1130)
                     /label="spKDL023"
                     /ApEinfo_revcolor=#b1ff67
                     /ApEinfo_fwdcolor=#b1ff67
     protein_bind    complement(1700..1716)
                     /label="lac operator"
                     /ApEinfo_revcolor=#84b0dc
                     /ApEinfo_fwdcolor=#84b0dc
     CDS             complement(2091..3173)
                     /label="lacI CDS"
                     /ApEinfo_revcolor=#d59687
                     /ApEinfo_fwdcolor=#d59687
     misc_binding    complement(1698..1720)
                     /label="LacO"
                     /ApEinfo_revcolor=#84b0dc
                     /ApEinfo_fwdcolor=#84b0dc
     CDS             54..650
                     /label="CDS"
                     /ApEinfo_revcolor=#ffef86
                     /ApEinfo_fwdcolor=#ffef86
     misc_feature    complement(745..4407)
                     /label="KO Cassette -mCherry"
                     /ApEinfo_revcolor=#75c6a9
                     /ApEinfo_fwdcolor=#75c6a9
     Terminator      complement(1981..2035)
                     /label="L3S2P24 Terminator"
                     /ApEinfo_revcolor=#faac61
                     /ApEinfo_fwdcolor=#faac61
     terminator      complement(832..918)
                     /label="rrnB T1 terminator"
                     /ApEinfo_revcolor=#f58a5e
                     /ApEinfo_fwdcolor=#f58a5e
     misc_feature    complement(1748..1753)
                     /label="-35 Box"
                     /ApEinfo_revcolor=#9eafd2
                     /ApEinfo_fwdcolor=#9eafd2
     misc_feature    complement(1725..1730)
                     /label="-10 Box"
                     /ApEinfo_revcolor=#d6b295
                     /ApEinfo_fwdcolor=#d6b295
     Terminator      complement(1841..1893)
                     /label="L3S3P21"
                     /ApEinfo_revcolor=#ffef86
                     /ApEinfo_fwdcolor=#ffef86
     promoter        complement(3174..3251)
                     /label="lacIq promoter"
                     /ApEinfo_revcolor=#f58a5e
                     /ApEinfo_fwdcolor=#f58a5e
     promoter        complement(1724..1753)
                     /label="trc promoter"
                     /ApEinfo_revcolor=#d59687
                     /ApEinfo_fwdcolor=#d59687
     CDS             3503..4297
                     /label="KanR"
                     /ApEinfo_revcolor=#faac61
                     /ApEinfo_fwdcolor=#faac61
     Terminator      complement(745..792)
                     /label="L3S1P22 Term"
                     /ApEinfo_revcolor=#ff9ccd
                     /ApEinfo_fwdcolor=#ff9ccd
     gene            1..54
                     /label=" gene"
                     /ApEinfo_revcolor=#b4abac
                     /ApEinfo_fwdcolor=#b4abac
     gene            4666..5131
                     /label=" gene"
                     /ApEinfo_revcolor=#c7b0e3
                     /ApEinfo_fwdcolor=#c7b0e3
     terminator      complement(4313..4407)
                     /label="lambda t0 terminator"
                     /ApEinfo_revcolor=#c7b0e3
                     /ApEinfo_fwdcolor=#c7b0e3
     misc_feature    complement(3278..3297)
                     /label="BioBrick prefix"
                     /ApEinfo_revcolor=#ff9ccd
                     /ApEinfo_fwdcolor=#ff9ccd
ORIGIN
        1 cagtctgttc tcagttatgt gcctcttgat gttttaatgg aatatgcaat ttaatgagca
       61 atatttcaga cattattttg gcttcgagca gtcagacccg taaagcatta atggatcgtt
      121 taggtctgac ctatcgcatt atttcgccag atattgatga atccccccaa ggtgaaacgc
      181 atgcggatga tctggcacaa cgtttagcat ttgaaaaagc gcgcgttgtt tcagcgcaat
      241 atccaaactc aattgtaatt ggttcagatc aggttgcatg gcgtatagat ctacctaaac
      301 agtttatagg caaaccgctg accattgaaa acgcaatggc acagctcaag caaaattcgg
      361 gtcaaacgtt atgttttagt acaggtttga gcatacaaca tttagcatca ggttttgaac
      421 acacacttat cgagcattat caggtaaaat ttagagtatt gaccgatgct gaaatcgagc
      481 gctatgtcac caccgagcag cccttacaat gtgcagggag ttttcgatgt gaaggactag
      541 gcatcagctt atttgaatcg atgcaaggat cagaccagac tacactgatg ggattaccac
      601 taataacgct ttgtaaatac ttgcgtcaat tgaatattca actaccctaa atcaatctta
      661 aaaccttaaa aaaagcattc aggaatcatg gtttctgaat gctttttttt cataggttat
      721 ttgagccaaa gcttaaataa gcgcttttgt tatcaataaa aaaggccgcg atttgcggcc
      781 ttattgttcg tcAACGGGGG AAATAAAATG acactaggtc tagggcggcg gatttgtcct
      841 actcaggaga gcgttcaccg acaaacaaca gataaaacga aaggcccagt ctttcgactg
      901 agcctttcgt tttatttgat gcctctggat taattaatta agcggcggca tcgatcgggc
      961 cctgaggctt acttatacag ctcgtccatg ccgccggtgg agtggcggcc ctcggcgcgt
     1021 tcgtactgtt ccacgatggt gtagtcctcg ttgtgggagg tgatgtccaa cttgatgttg
     1081 acgttgtacg cgccgggcag ttgcacgggc ttcttggcct tgtaggtggt cttgacctca
     1141 gcgtcgtagt ggccgccgtc cttcagcttc agcctctgct tgatctcgcc cttcagcgcg
     1201 ccgtcctcgg ggtacatccg ctcggaggag gcctcccagc ccatagtctt cttctgcatt
     1261 acggggccgt cggaggggaa gttggtgccg cgcagcttca ccttgtagat gaactcgccg
     1321 tcttgcaggg aggagtcctg ggtcacggtc accacgccgc cgtcctcgaa gttcatcacg
     1381 cgctcccact tgaagccctc ggggaaggac agcttcaagt agtcggggat gtcggcgggg
     1441 tgcttcacgt aggccttgga gccgtacatg aactgagggg acaggatgtc ccaggcgaag
     1501 ggcagggggc cacccttggt caccttcagc ttggcggtct gggtgccctc gtaggggcgg
     1561 ccctcgccct cgccctcgat ctcgaactcg tggccgttca cggagccctc catgtgaacc
     1621 ttgaagcgca tgaactcctt gatgatggcc atgttatcct cctcgccctt gctcaccatg
     1681 gtctgtttcc tgtgtgaaat tgttatccgc tcacaattcc acacattata cgagccggat
     1741 gattaattgt caacagctca tttcagaata tttgccagaa ccgttatgat gtcggcgcaa
     1801 aaaacattat ccagaacggg agtgcgcctt gagcgacacg GGGAGACCAG AAACAAAAAA
     1861 AGGCCCCCCG TTAGGGAGGC CTTCAATAAT TGGattatgc agtgatttac gacctgcaca
     1921 gccataccac agcttccgat ggctgcctga cgccagaagc atTGGTGCAC CGTGCAGTCG
     1981 ggaccaaaac gaaaaaacac cctttcgggt gtcttttctg gaatttggta ccgagTGATA
     2041 AGCTGTCAAA CCAGATCAAT TCGcgctaac tcacattaat tgcgttgcgc tcactgcccg
     2101 ctttccagtc gggaaacctg tcgtgccagc tgcattaatg aatcggccaa cgcgcgggga
     2161 gaggcggttt gcgtattggg cgccagggtg gtttttcttt tcaccagtga gacgggcaac
     2221 agctgattgc ccttcaccgc ctggccctga gagagttgca gcaagcggtc cacgctggtt
     2281 tgccccagca ggcgaaaatc ctgtttgatg gtggttgacg gcgggatata acatgagctg
     2341 tcttcggtat cgtcgtatcc cactaccgag atatccgcac caacgcgcag cccggactcg
     2401 gtaatggcgc gcattgcgcc cagcgccatc tgatcgttgg caaccagcat cgcagtggga
     2461 acgatgccct cattcagcat ttgcatggtt tgttgaaaac cggacatggc actccagtcg
     2521 ccttcccgtt ccgctatcgg ctgaatttga ttgcgagtga gatatttatg ccagccagcc
     2581 agacgcagac gcgccgagac agaacttaat gggcccgcta acagcgcgat ttgctggtga
     2641 cccaatgcga ccagatgctc cacgcccagt cgcgtaccgt cttcatggga gaaaataata
     2701 ctgttgatgg gtgtctggtc agagacatca agaaataacg ccggaacatt agtgcaggca
     2761 gcttccacag caatggcatc ctggtcatcc agcggatagt taatgatcag cccactgacg
     2821 cgttgcgcga gaagattgtg caccgccgct ttacaggctt cgacgccgct tcgttctacc
     2881 atcgacacca ccacgctggc acccagttga tcggcgcgag atttaatcgc cgcgacaatt
     2941 tgcgacggcg cgtgcagggc cagactggag gtggcaacgc caatcagcaa cgactgtttg
     3001 cccgccagtt gttgtgccac gcggttggga atgtaattca gctccgccat cgccgcttcc
     3061 actttttccc gcgttttcgc agaaacgtgg ctggcctggt tcaccacgcg ggaaacggtc
     3121 tgataagaga caccggcata ctctgcgaca tcgtataacg ttactggttt cacattcacc
     3181 accctgaatt gactctcttc cgggcgctat catgccatac cgcgaaaggt tttgcaccat
     3241 tcgatggtgt caacgtaaat gcatgctagc tatagttcta gaagcggccg cgaattcgac
     3301 gtcaaattct atcataattg tggtttcaaa atcggctccg tcgatactat gttatacgcc
     3361 aactttgaaa acaactttga aaaggctgtt ttctgtattt aaggttttag aatgcaagga
     3421 acagtgaatt ggagttcgtc ttgttataat tagcttcttg gggtatcttt aaatactgta
     3481 gaaaagagga aggaaataat aaatggctaa aatgagaata tcaccggaat tgaaaaaact
     3541 gatcgaagaa taccgctgcg taaaagatac ggaaggaatg tctcctgcta aggtatataa
     3601 gctggtggga gaaaatgaaa tcctatattt aaaaatgacg gacagccggt ataaagggac
     3661 cacctatgat gtggaacggg aaaaggacat gatgctatgg ctggaaggaa agctgcctgt
     3721 tccaaaggtc ctgcactttg aacggcatga tggctggagc aatctgctca tgagtgaggc
     3781 cgatggcgtc ctttgctcgg aagggtatga agatgaacaa agccctgaaa agactatcga
     3841 gctgtatgcg gagtgcatca ggctctttca ctccatcgac atatcggatt gtccctatac
     3901 gaatagctta gacggccgct tagccgaatt ggattactta ctgaataacg atctggccga
     3961 tgtggattgc gaaaactggg aagaagacac tccatttaaa gatccgcgcg agctgtatga
     4021 ttttttaaag acggaaaagc ccgaagagga acttgtcttt tcccacggcg acctgggaga
     4081 cagcaacatc tttgtgaaag atggcaaagt aagtggcttt attgatcttg ggagaagcgg
     4141 cagggcggac aagtggtatg acattgcctt ctgcgtccgg tcgatcaggg aggatatcgg
     4201 ggaagaacag tatgtcgagc tattttttga cttactgggg atcaagcctg attgggagaa
     4261 aataaaatat tatattttac tggatgaatt gttttagtac cgagctcgct tggactcctg
     4321 ttgatagatc cagtaatgac ctcagaactc catctggatt tgttcagaac gctcggttgc
     4381 cgccgggcgt tttttattgg tgagaatatt tacatcctat aaaatcaaaa ttccaaaaac
     4441 acataaaact taaaatatgc ttaaaataga gtaaagccat caaatactaa tatatgaatg
     4501 gttattgtga taagcaaaaa ccacctattt gttaaaaaaa atgtaaacac cttgggttag
     4561 tgcacaaagt ttgtgctact gaaaattcta gttcatgtaa aatatctatc accattacat
     4621 atcccttcag attgcgatct atgatcattt ttatcgaggc aattcatgtc taatccactt
     4681 caggtcttag gcggaatcac cgcagaacaa tttttaaatg agtattggca aaagaaacca
     4741 ttgctggttc gcaatgccat gcctgaaatt atcaatattc ttgaacctga tgatgtgaaa
     4801 gaactggcct tagaagaaac agtcagtgct cgtctcatta agcaaaaaga taaagatcca
     4861 aaccagtgga gtgtcaaatc ctctccgtta attaaaggtg attttcagaa attaccgaag
     4921 ctttggacac ttttagttca agcagtagat cactactctt ttgatctggc agaactttgg
     4981 aaagaatttc cgtttattcc ccagtggcga cgagatgaca tcatggtgtc ttacgcaccc
     5041 aaaggtggct cagtaggaaa acattttgat ttttacgatg tttttttagt acaaggttac
     5101 gggcatcgcc gttggcaact tggacaaatg t
//
