# Supplementary material for: Development of a genetic toolset for the highly engineerable and metabolically versatile Acinetobacter baylyi ADP1
Source: bioRxiv preprint, doi:10.1101/696302, version 1 (2019-07-09)
Supplement: Supplemental Files [file 696302_file04.zip › ADP1 Supplemental Files/ADP1 Tools Vectors/Chromosomal Integrations/Chromosomal Mapping Integrations/BWB263 aciad1567-fw-ko-cassette.gb]

LOCUS       ACIAD1567_Fw_KO_Cassett 7063 bp ds-DNA     linear       21-DEC-2018
DEFINITION  .
FEATURES             Location/Qualifiers
     Terminator      5639..5686
                     /label="L3S1P22 Term"
                     /ApEinfo_revcolor=#ff9ccd
                     /ApEinfo_fwdcolor=#ff9ccd
     primer_bind     complement(3277..3296)
                     /label="LacI-R"
                     /ApEinfo_revcolor=#ffef86
                     /ApEinfo_fwdcolor=#ffef86
     protein_bind    4715..4731
                     /label="lac operator"
                     /ApEinfo_revcolor=#84b0dc
                     /ApEinfo_fwdcolor=#84b0dc
     misc_signal     5301..5320
                     /label="spKDL023"
                     /ApEinfo_revcolor=#b1ff67
                     /ApEinfo_fwdcolor=#b1ff67
     promoter        3180..3257
                     /label="lacIq promoter"
                     /ApEinfo_revcolor=#f58a5e
                     /ApEinfo_fwdcolor=#f58a5e
     Terminator      4396..4450
                     /label="L3S2P24 Terminator"
                     /ApEinfo_revcolor=#faac61
                     /ApEinfo_fwdcolor=#faac61
     misc_feature    4678..4683
                     /label="-35 Box"
                     /ApEinfo_revcolor=#9eafd2
                     /ApEinfo_fwdcolor=#9eafd2
     CDS             5687..6487
                     /label="CDS"
                     /ApEinfo_revcolor=#faac61
                     /ApEinfo_fwdcolor=#faac61
     promoter        4678..4707
                     /label="trc promoter"
                     /ApEinfo_revcolor=#d59687
                     /ApEinfo_fwdcolor=#d59687
     terminator      5513..5599
                     /label="rrnB T1 terminator"
                     /ApEinfo_revcolor=#f58a5e
                     /ApEinfo_fwdcolor=#f58a5e
     terminator      2024..2118
                     /label="lambda t0 terminator"
                     /ApEinfo_revcolor=#c7b0e3
                     /ApEinfo_fwdcolor=#c7b0e3
     CDS             3258..4340
                     /label="lacI CDS"
                     /ApEinfo_revcolor=#d59687
                     /ApEinfo_fwdcolor=#d59687
     misc_binding    4711..4733
                     /label="LacO"
                     /ApEinfo_revcolor=#84b0dc
                     /ApEinfo_fwdcolor=#84b0dc
     CDS             4752..5462
                     /label="mCherry"
                     /ApEinfo_revcolor=#d59687
                     /ApEinfo_fwdcolor=#d59687
     gene            6484..7063
                     /label=" gene"
                     /ApEinfo_revcolor=#84b0dc
                     /ApEinfo_fwdcolor=#84b0dc
     CDS             830..2023
                     /label="CDS"
                     /ApEinfo_revcolor=#b1ff67
                     /ApEinfo_fwdcolor=#b1ff67
     Terminator      4538..4590
                     /label="L3S3P21"
                     /ApEinfo_revcolor=#ffef86
                     /ApEinfo_fwdcolor=#ffef86
     misc_feature    3134..3153
                     /label="BioBrick prefix"
                     /ApEinfo_revcolor=#ff9ccd
                     /ApEinfo_fwdcolor=#ff9ccd
     misc_feature    2024..5686
                     /label="KO Cassette -mCherry"
                     /ApEinfo_revcolor=#75c6a9
                     /ApEinfo_fwdcolor=#75c6a9
     misc_feature    4701..4706
                     /label="-10 Box"
                     /ApEinfo_revcolor=#d6b295
                     /ApEinfo_fwdcolor=#d6b295
     gene            69..833
                     /label=" gene"
                     /ApEinfo_revcolor=#85dae9
                     /ApEinfo_fwdcolor=#85dae9
     CDS             complement(2134..2928)
                     /label="KanR"
                     /ApEinfo_revcolor=#faac61
                     /ApEinfo_fwdcolor=#faac61
ORIGIN
        1 tagcaaatgg tgcttctaat tttactctta agaataatac ttacttatga gttttaatgg
       61 agtaaaaaat gaggctaaag ggaaatgttg tactcgtgac aggtggtgct tctggtttag
      121 gaggtgcagt tgtacagcgc cttgctgagc aaggagcaag gttagtgatt atcgatttaa
      181 atcaatcatt aggtgaacaa cttgcacgtc aggtcagtgg actatttgtg caggccgatg
      241 tgaccaatga agaacagatt gatcaggctt ttcaacaggc agaagaattt tataagaaga
      301 aagtacgcgt tgtggtgaat tgcgcaggta ttggtcctcc tggtaaagcc attgatcgtg
      361 aaggtaatcc acttgcgtta tccaccttca gcaagattat taatattaat ttaaacggta
      421 catttaatgt tttatcgaaa tttgctgcac ggctgcatag agaagccgtt gaaggtgaag
      481 aacgcggtgt aattattaat acggccagtg tagctgcgtt tgatgggcaa ataggtcagc
      541 ctgcttatgc agcctccaaa gcaggcgtgg ttggcatgac cttgcctttg gcacgtgagt
      601 ttgcacgtta cggcattcgg gtcatgacca tcgcaccagg gatttttctc acacctttat
      661 tagccacgtt accgcaagat gttcaagact cattaggtgc tcaagtgcca tttccaagcc
      721 gtttggggca gcctgatgaa tttgcccaat tagtcgaaag tatcatcctc aatccaatgt
      781 taaatggcga agtgatccga ttagatggtg caatacggat gacagcaaaa tgatcaataa
      841 tgatttaaat ctggcacatg acatcgccat taaggttgaa aagtttgtac gtgaggtggt
      901 aattccgtat gagcgtgacc cacggcgtga tcatcacaat tgcccaaccg aagaattggc
      961 tgttgaactg cgagagaaag cgcgtgaggc gggggttctt gcaccacata ttttgcctga
     1021 tggtacacat ttaagtcagc gtggaacagc acaggttttg attaaaacgg gtttatcacc
     1081 cttagggccg ctggcttgtc aaactgccgc gcctgacgaa ggcaatatgt atttgttagg
     1141 tcaagtgggc agtgatttta tcaagcaaaa atttctaaag cctttggtcg aaggaaatgc
     1201 acgttctgct ttttttatga ccgaacctgc gcaagaaaat ggcgcaggtt ctgatccatc
     1261 catgatgcaa acgcgttgtt ggaaagaggg cgatgagtgg gtcattcgtg gtcgaaaagc
     1321 ctttattact ggtgcagatg gtgcacaggt cggcattatt atggctaagg cagaacaagg
     1381 tgcttgtatg tttctggtcg aattgccgca tcctgcgatt cagattgagc aagtaccacg
     1441 taccattgac agttcaatgc caggtgggca tgcaacatta tggatgaatg acttgcgagt
     1501 gccagcacaa caaatgctag gtgaaccggg tgaaggtttt aaatatgcgc aggttcggct
     1561 ttctccagcc cgtctttcgc attgtatgcg ctggtatggt gcctgtttgc gtgccaatga
     1621 aattgcgacc gaatatgcca atcagcgtat ggcatttgga cagttgctga ttgatcatga
     1681 aggatgcagc tttatgctgg ccgaaaacct tattgatcta aagcaggttg aactcatgat
     1741 taattggtgt gcctcggttt tagatcaggg tgaattgggt acatttgaaa gttcgatggc
     1801 aaaagtatcg gtgagtgaaa ccttaatgcg agtggctgat cgttgtgtac aagtgatggg
     1861 tggctctggt ttgaccgagc aaacaattgt cgagcaagta ttccgtgaga ttcgagcctt
     1921 tcgtatttat gacggtccga ccgaagtaca taagtggtca attgcaaaga aaattaagcg
     1981 agattggctg aaacgaagca agcaacagaa gcaaggaggc tgaattctca ccaataaaaa
     2041 acgcccggcg gcaaccgagc gttctgaaca aatccagatg gagttctgag gtcattactg
     2101 gatctatcaa caggagtcca agcgagctcg gtactaaaac aattcatcca gtaaaatata
     2161 atattttatt ttctcccaat caggcttgat ccccagtaag tcaaaaaata gctcgacata
     2221 ctgttcttcc ccgatatcct ccctgatcga ccggacgcag aaggcaatgt cataccactt
     2281 gtccgccctg ccgcttctcc caagatcaat aaagccactt actttgccat ctttcacaaa
     2341 gatgttgctg tctcccaggt cgccgtggga aaagacaagt tcctcttcgg gcttttccgt
     2401 ctttaaaaaa tcatacagct cgcgcggatc tttaaatgga gtgtcttctt cccagttttc
     2461 gcaatccaca tcggccagat cgttattcag taagtaatcc aattcggcta agcggccgtc
     2521 taagctattc gtatagggac aatccgatat gtcgatggag tgaaagagcc tgatgcactc
     2581 cgcatacagc tcgatagtct tttcagggct ttgttcatct tcataccctt ccgagcaaag
     2641 gacgccatcg gcctcactca tgagcagatt gctccagcca tcatgccgtt caaagtgcag
     2701 gacctttgga acaggcagct ttccttccag ccatagcatc atgtcctttt cccgttccac
     2761 atcataggtg gtccctttat accggctgtc cgtcattttt aaatatagga tttcattttc
     2821 tcccaccagc ttatatacct tagcaggaga cattccttcc gtatctttta cgcagcggta
     2881 ttcttcgatc agttttttca attccggtga tattctcatt ttagccattt attatttcct
     2941 tcctcttttc tacagtattt aaagataccc caagaagcta attataacaa gacgaactcc
     3001 aattcactgt tccttgcatt ctaaaacctt aaatacagaa aacagccttt tcaaagttgt
     3061 tttcaaagtt ggcgtataac atagtatcga cggagccgat tttgaaacca caattatgat
     3121 agaatttgac gtcgaattcg cggccgcttc tagaactata gctagcatgc atttacgttg
     3181 acaccatcga atggtgcaaa acctttcgcg gtatggcatg atagcgcccg gaagagagtc
     3241 aattcagggt ggtgaatgtg aaaccagtaa cgttatacga tgtcgcagag tatgccggtg
     3301 tctcttatca gaccgtttcc cgcgtggtga accaggccag ccacgtttct gcgaaaacgc
     3361 gggaaaaagt ggaagcggcg atggcggagc tgaattacat tcccaaccgc gtggcacaac
     3421 aactggcggg caaacagtcg ttgctgattg gcgttgccac ctccagtctg gccctgcacg
     3481 cgccgtcgca aattgtcgcg gcgattaaat ctcgcgccga tcaactgggt gccagcgtgg
     3541 tggtgtcgat ggtagaacga agcggcgtcg aagcctgtaa agcggcggtg cacaatcttc
     3601 tcgcgcaacg cgtcagtggg ctgatcatta actatccgct ggatgaccag gatgccattg
     3661 ctgtggaagc tgcctgcact aatgttccgg cgttatttct tgatgtctct gaccagacac
     3721 ccatcaacag tattattttc tcccatgaag acggtacgcg actgggcgtg gagcatctgg
     3781 tcgcattggg tcaccagcaa atcgcgctgt tagcgggccc attaagttct gtctcggcgc
     3841 gtctgcgtct ggctggctgg cataaatatc tcactcgcaa tcaaattcag ccgatagcgg
     3901 aacgggaagg cgactggagt gccatgtccg gttttcaaca aaccatgcaa atgctgaatg
     3961 agggcatcgt tcccactgcg atgctggttg ccaacgatca gatggcgctg ggcgcaatgc
     4021 gcgccattac cgagtccggg ctgcgcgttg gtgcggatat ctcggtagtg ggatacgacg
     4081 ataccgaaga cagctcatgt tatatcccgc cgtcaaccac catcaaacag gattttcgcc
     4141 tgctggggca aaccagcgtg gaccgcttgc tgcaactctc tcagggccag gcggtgaagg
     4201 gcaatcagct gttgcccgtc tcactggtga aaagaaaaac caccctggcg cccaatacgc
     4261 aaaccgcctc tccccgcgcg ttggccgatt cattaatgca gctggcacga caggtttccc
     4321 gactggaaag cgggcagtga gcgcaacgca attaatgtga gttagcgCGA ATTGATCTGG
     4381 TTTGACAGCT TATCActcgg taccaaattc cagaaaagac acccgaaagg gtgttttttc
     4441 gttttggtcc CGACTGCACG GTGCACCAat gcttctggcg tcaggcagcc atcggaagct
     4501 gtggtatggc tgtgcaggtc gtaaatcact gcataatCCA ATTATTGAAG GCCTCCCTAA
     4561 CGGGGGGCCT TTTTTTGTTT CTGGTCTCCC cgtgtcgctc aaggcgcact cccgttctgg
     4621 ataatgtttt ttgcgccgac atcataacgg ttctggcaaa tattctgaaa tgagctgttg
     4681 acaattaatc atccggctcg tataatgtgt ggaattgtga gcggataaca atttcacaca
     4741 ggaaacagac catggtgagc aagggcgagg aggataacat ggccatcatc aaggagttca
     4801 tgcgcttcaa ggttcacatg gagggctccg tgaacggcca cgagttcgag atcgagggcg
     4861 agggcgaggg ccgcccctac gagggcaccc agaccgccaa gctgaaggtg accaagggtg
     4921 gccccctgcc cttcgcctgg gacatcctgt cccctcagtt catgtacggc tccaaggcct
     4981 acgtgaagca ccccgccgac atccccgact acttgaagct gtccttcccc gagggcttca
     5041 agtgggagcg cgtgatgaac ttcgaggacg gcggcgtggt gaccgtgacc caggactcct
     5101 ccctgcaaga cggcgagttc atctacaagg tgaagctgcg cggcaccaac ttcccctccg
     5161 acggccccgt aatgcagaag aagactatgg gctgggaggc ctcctccgag cggatgtacc
     5221 ccgaggacgg cgcgctgaag ggcgagatca agcagaggct gaagctgaag gacggcggcc
     5281 actacgacgc tgaggtcaag accacctaca aggccaagaa gcccgtgcaa ctgcccggcg
     5341 cgtacaacgt caacatcaag ttggacatca cctcccacaa cgaggactac accatcgtgg
     5401 aacagtacga acgcgccgag ggccgccact ccaccggcgg catggacgag ctgtataagt
     5461 aagcctcagg gcccgatcga tgccgccgct taattaatta atccagaggc atcaaataaa
     5521 acgaaaggct cagtcgaaag actgggcctt tcgttttatc tgttgtttgt cggtgaacgc
     5581 tctcctgagt aggacaaatc cgccgcccta gacctagtgt CATTTTATTT CCCCCGTTga
     5641 cgaacaataa ggccgcaaat cgcggccttt tttattgata acaaaactgc caatgagtca
     5701 gcatctttta gttgaagtag aaaaaggtgt ggcgtattta actttaaatc gtccccagca
     5761 aggcaatgcg attgatttgg cacttgcaca agcgctactt catgctgcaa ttcaatgtga
     5821 tcaggatcga agcattcgct gtgttgtcct tacaggggct ggacgttttt tctgtgctgg
     5881 aggtgatatt gctgcattta ctgaagctca agcgcaggta cctgcttttt taagtgagct
     5941 tgcgggtatt ttacatttag ccatttcgcg atttatgcgt atgaacaagc ctttattggt
     6001 ggtggtcaat ggaactgcag caggtgctgg tatgagtctg gcgctgattg gggatgtggt
     6061 tattgcagtt gaaaatgcgc aatttgcacc atcttatggg gcgattggtt taagtccaga
     6121 cgctggattg acatggcatt tgcctaaatt ggtcggttta cgcaaagccc aacagatttt
     6181 aatactcaat caaaaactga gcgctgctga agcagatcaa atcggtctga ttagtgaagt
     6241 ggtcaccact gagcaactgc aaaagcgtca aactgcattg attgagcagt tgctgaatag
     6301 tgccacacct gcgttatcca atgtcaaaca gctattgttg aatagccatc aaaataccct
     6361 tgaaacacat ctggagcttg aagcgcgcag tattgcagca atcagtctag gtgaatcagc
     6421 caaagaagga cttgtggcgt ttctagaaaa acgtgcagca caatttaatc aggatagtga
     6481 aatatgaatg ttgcttatat tgtagatgcg gtgcgtaccg caggcggtcg tcgtaacggt
     6541 aaactggcta gctggcatcc tgttgatctg ggtgcagaag tcattaatgc cttgctggat
     6601 cgtacaggta ttgatccgaa tgtgattgat gatgcagttt ttggatgtgt cactcaggca
     6661 ggcgaacaaa cttttgcatt tgcccgaaat attgtacttg cttctaaatt accgattcat
     6721 gtgcctggcg tcactattga caggcagtgc ggtagttcac aacaagctgt gcaatttgct
     6781 gcccaagcga ttctatcggg catgcaggat gtggtgattg caggcggtgt cgaaagtatg
     6841 tcgcgtgccc cgatgttgag caatgcgagc ttacatgcca aagcaggact ccccgcagat
     6901 cctttaagcc cacgcattaa agcacggttt gatgttgatc aatttagcca gtttacaggc
     6961 gctgaaatga tggcaaaaaa atatggcttt gatcgtgagc aactggatca atacgctttg
     7021 ttgagtcatc aacgcgcaat tcaagctacc gaaacgggta att
//
