# Supplementary material for: Development of a genetic toolset for the highly engineerable and metabolically versatile Acinetobacter baylyi ADP1
Source: bioRxiv preprint, doi:10.1101/696302, version 1 (2019-07-09)
Supplement: Supplemental Files [file 696302_file04.zip › ADP1 Supplemental Files/ADP1 Tools Vectors/Chromosomal Integrations/Chromosomal Mapping Integrations/BWB280 aciad2821-rv-ko-cassette.gb]

LOCUS       ACIAD2821_Rv_KO_Cassett 6233 bp ds-DNA     linear       21-DEC-2018
DEFINITION  .
FEATURES             Location/Qualifiers
     gene            1..38
                     /label=" gene"
                     /ApEinfo_revcolor=#75c6a9
                     /ApEinfo_fwdcolor=#75c6a9
     misc_feature    complement(3746..3765)
                     /label="BioBrick prefix"
                     /ApEinfo_revcolor=#ff9ccd
                     /ApEinfo_fwdcolor=#ff9ccd
     protein_bind    complement(2168..2184)
                     /label="lac operator"
                     /ApEinfo_revcolor=#84b0dc
                     /ApEinfo_fwdcolor=#84b0dc
     misc_binding    complement(2166..2188)
                     /label="LacO"
                     /ApEinfo_revcolor=#84b0dc
                     /ApEinfo_fwdcolor=#84b0dc
     misc_feature    complement(1213..4875)
                     /label="KO Cassette -mCherry"
                     /ApEinfo_revcolor=#75c6a9
                     /ApEinfo_fwdcolor=#75c6a9
     CDS             3971..4765
                     /label="KanR"
                     /ApEinfo_revcolor=#faac61
                     /ApEinfo_fwdcolor=#faac61
     terminator      complement(4781..4875)
                     /label="lambda t0 terminator"
                     /ApEinfo_revcolor=#c7b0e3
                     /ApEinfo_fwdcolor=#c7b0e3
     gene            231..1211
                     /label=" gene"
                     /ApEinfo_revcolor=#9eafd2
                     /ApEinfo_fwdcolor=#9eafd2
     Terminator      complement(2449..2503)
                     /label="L3S2P24 Terminator"
                     /ApEinfo_revcolor=#faac61
                     /ApEinfo_fwdcolor=#faac61
     primer_bind     3603..3622
                     /label="LacI-R"
                     /ApEinfo_revcolor=#ffef86
                     /ApEinfo_fwdcolor=#ffef86
     misc_feature    complement(2216..2221)
                     /label="-35 Box"
                     /ApEinfo_revcolor=#9eafd2
                     /ApEinfo_fwdcolor=#9eafd2
     Terminator      complement(1213..1260)
                     /label="L3S1P22 Term"
                     /ApEinfo_revcolor=#ff9ccd
                     /ApEinfo_fwdcolor=#ff9ccd
     promoter        complement(2192..2221)
                     /label="trc promoter"
                     /ApEinfo_revcolor=#d59687
                     /ApEinfo_fwdcolor=#d59687
     terminator      complement(1300..1386)
                     /label="rrnB T1 terminator"
                     /ApEinfo_revcolor=#f58a5e
                     /ApEinfo_fwdcolor=#f58a5e
     CDS             complement(2559..3641)
                     /label="lacI CDS"
                     /ApEinfo_revcolor=#d59687
                     /ApEinfo_fwdcolor=#d59687
     Terminator      complement(2309..2361)
                     /label="L3S3P21"
                     /ApEinfo_revcolor=#ffef86
                     /ApEinfo_fwdcolor=#ffef86
     misc_signal     complement(1579..1598)
                     /label="spKDL023"
                     /ApEinfo_revcolor=#b1ff67
                     /ApEinfo_fwdcolor=#b1ff67
     gene            4894..6231
                     /label=" gene"
                     /ApEinfo_revcolor=#f8d3a9
                     /ApEinfo_fwdcolor=#f8d3a9
     CDS             complement(1437..2147)
                     /label="mCherry"
                     /ApEinfo_revcolor=#d59687
                     /ApEinfo_fwdcolor=#d59687
     misc_feature    complement(2193..2198)
                     /label="-10 Box"
                     /ApEinfo_revcolor=#d6b295
                     /ApEinfo_fwdcolor=#d6b295
     promoter        complement(3642..3719)
                     /label="lacIq promoter"
                     /ApEinfo_revcolor=#f58a5e
                     /ApEinfo_fwdcolor=#f58a5e
ORIGIN
        1 ctcgttgaga tttccattgg aggattaaat aggctcataa caatacttcc ttgaacttaa
       61 cgttctattg tatagaacaa tgttctgttt atttatgttt gatgattgat tgatcaaagt
      121 caagtttttt ctccatcaaa ttattagatc aaagtctaag catatttgta gatattattt
      181 atttgcattt aaaatagaat agtgctctac tagatagaac tagacgaaat ctgtttctag
      241 gtttccactg tttttgctgg gtaggtaaag gtatgagcaa tcaaaaggac atcgatattc
      301 tggtgagtga ggtaggccct cgcgatggtt tgcaaagtat taagcagact atgccaactg
      361 atatgaagaa aatgtggatt tcagctttat ctgaagcagg agtgcgagaa attgaggtgg
      421 gatcattcgt accaccaaaa ttattaccgc agatggccga ttgtgctgac ttggttcagc
      481 atgcattaac tttagaaaat gtatttgtta ctgcgttagt accgaactta cgtggtgcag
      541 agtcagcatt taaatcaggt gttcaaaaaa tcacaattcc tgtttcagta agtgaacctc
      601 attctttatc caatgtaaga aaaactcacg aacagatgta ctcagaggtt gcatcaatcg
      661 ttgcattgcg gaatgagcaa tatccgaatg ttttgattga agctggatta tcgacagtat
      721 ttggatgcac gatccaaggg attgtgactg aaaaagaaag cttattcatg gccaataaaa
      781 tggctgcctt aggtattgat gaggtgggtt tagcagacac tgttggatat gccacaccgt
      841 tacaggtcaa gagtctattt aaacaactga aaattgaatt aggaaatatt gcaggtagtg
      901 cacattttca taatacacgc ggacaaggct tagcgaatgt gcttgcagcc tatgaggtag
      961 gagtgacaac ttttgatgcc tctcagggcg gaataggagg atgtccctac gctcctggtg
     1021 catcaggaaa cattgtgact gaggaccttg tttttttact cgaaagtatg ggcctccgta
     1081 caggtattga tattgaaaag ttagttgccg ctagagagtg gttaaaaaaa gcattaccaa
     1141 atgaaccgct atatggattc atccctgatg cgggtgtagg taaagctttt aaatatgcaa
     1201 aggatatgtg aattttgtta tcaataaaaa aggccgcgat ttgcggcctt attgttcgtc
     1261 AACGGGGGAA ATAAAATGac actaggtcta gggcggcgga tttgtcctac tcaggagagc
     1321 gttcaccgac aaacaacaga taaaacgaaa ggcccagtct ttcgactgag cctttcgttt
     1381 tatttgatgc ctctggatta attaattaag cggcggcatc gatcgggccc tgaggcttac
     1441 ttatacagct cgtccatgcc gccggtggag tggcggccct cggcgcgttc gtactgttcc
     1501 acgatggtgt agtcctcgtt gtgggaggtg atgtccaact tgatgttgac gttgtacgcg
     1561 ccgggcagtt gcacgggctt cttggccttg taggtggtct tgacctcagc gtcgtagtgg
     1621 ccgccgtcct tcagcttcag cctctgcttg atctcgccct tcagcgcgcc gtcctcgggg
     1681 tacatccgct cggaggaggc ctcccagccc atagtcttct tctgcattac ggggccgtcg
     1741 gaggggaagt tggtgccgcg cagcttcacc ttgtagatga actcgccgtc ttgcagggag
     1801 gagtcctggg tcacggtcac cacgccgccg tcctcgaagt tcatcacgcg ctcccacttg
     1861 aagccctcgg ggaaggacag cttcaagtag tcggggatgt cggcggggtg cttcacgtag
     1921 gccttggagc cgtacatgaa ctgaggggac aggatgtccc aggcgaaggg cagggggcca
     1981 cccttggtca ccttcagctt ggcggtctgg gtgccctcgt aggggcggcc ctcgccctcg
     2041 ccctcgatct cgaactcgtg gccgttcacg gagccctcca tgtgaacctt gaagcgcatg
     2101 aactccttga tgatggccat gttatcctcc tcgcccttgc tcaccatggt ctgtttcctg
     2161 tgtgaaattg ttatccgctc acaattccac acattatacg agccggatga ttaattgtca
     2221 acagctcatt tcagaatatt tgccagaacc gttatgatgt cggcgcaaaa aacattatcc
     2281 agaacgggag tgcgccttga gcgacacgGG GAGACCAGAA ACAAAAAAAG GCCCCCCGTT
     2341 AGGGAGGCCT TCAATAATTG Gattatgcag tgatttacga cctgcacagc cataccacag
     2401 cttccgatgg ctgcctgacg ccagaagcat TGGTGCACCG TGCAGTCGgg accaaaacga
     2461 aaaaacaccc tttcgggtgt cttttctgga atttggtacc gagTGATAAG CTGTCAAACC
     2521 AGATCAATTC Gcgctaactc acattaattg cgttgcgctc actgcccgct ttccagtcgg
     2581 gaaacctgtc gtgccagctg cattaatgaa tcggccaacg cgcggggaga ggcggtttgc
     2641 gtattgggcg ccagggtggt ttttcttttc accagtgaga cgggcaacag ctgattgccc
     2701 ttcaccgcct ggccctgaga gagttgcagc aagcggtcca cgctggtttg ccccagcagg
     2761 cgaaaatcct gtttgatggt ggttgacggc gggatataac atgagctgtc ttcggtatcg
     2821 tcgtatccca ctaccgagat atccgcacca acgcgcagcc cggactcggt aatggcgcgc
     2881 attgcgccca gcgccatctg atcgttggca accagcatcg cagtgggaac gatgccctca
     2941 ttcagcattt gcatggtttg ttgaaaaccg gacatggcac tccagtcgcc ttcccgttcc
     3001 gctatcggct gaatttgatt gcgagtgaga tatttatgcc agccagccag acgcagacgc
     3061 gccgagacag aacttaatgg gcccgctaac agcgcgattt gctggtgacc caatgcgacc
     3121 agatgctcca cgcccagtcg cgtaccgtct tcatgggaga aaataatact gttgatgggt
     3181 gtctggtcag agacatcaag aaataacgcc ggaacattag tgcaggcagc ttccacagca
     3241 atggcatcct ggtcatccag cggatagtta atgatcagcc cactgacgcg ttgcgcgaga
     3301 agattgtgca ccgccgcttt acaggcttcg acgccgcttc gttctaccat cgacaccacc
     3361 acgctggcac ccagttgatc ggcgcgagat ttaatcgccg cgacaatttg cgacggcgcg
     3421 tgcagggcca gactggaggt ggcaacgcca atcagcaacg actgtttgcc cgccagttgt
     3481 tgtgccacgc ggttgggaat gtaattcagc tccgccatcg ccgcttccac tttttcccgc
     3541 gttttcgcag aaacgtggct ggcctggttc accacgcggg aaacggtctg ataagagaca
     3601 ccggcatact ctgcgacatc gtataacgtt actggtttca cattcaccac cctgaattga
     3661 ctctcttccg ggcgctatca tgccataccg cgaaaggttt tgcaccattc gatggtgtca
     3721 acgtaaatgc atgctagcta tagttctaga agcggccgcg aattcgacgt caaattctat
     3781 cataattgtg gtttcaaaat cggctccgtc gatactatgt tatacgccaa ctttgaaaac
     3841 aactttgaaa aggctgtttt ctgtatttaa ggttttagaa tgcaaggaac agtgaattgg
     3901 agttcgtctt gttataatta gcttcttggg gtatctttaa atactgtaga aaagaggaag
     3961 gaaataataa atggctaaaa tgagaatatc accggaattg aaaaaactga tcgaagaata
     4021 ccgctgcgta aaagatacgg aaggaatgtc tcctgctaag gtatataagc tggtgggaga
     4081 aaatgaaatc ctatatttaa aaatgacgga cagccggtat aaagggacca cctatgatgt
     4141 ggaacgggaa aaggacatga tgctatggct ggaaggaaag ctgcctgttc caaaggtcct
     4201 gcactttgaa cggcatgatg gctggagcaa tctgctcatg agtgaggccg atggcgtcct
     4261 ttgctcggaa gggtatgaag atgaacaaag ccctgaaaag actatcgagc tgtatgcgga
     4321 gtgcatcagg ctctttcact ccatcgacat atcggattgt ccctatacga atagcttaga
     4381 cggccgctta gccgaattgg attacttact gaataacgat ctggccgatg tggattgcga
     4441 aaactgggaa gaagacactc catttaaaga tccgcgcgag ctgtatgatt ttttaaagac
     4501 ggaaaagccc gaagaggaac ttgtcttttc ccacggcgac ctgggagaca gcaacatctt
     4561 tgtgaaagat ggcaaagtaa gtggctttat tgatcttggg agaagcggca gggcggacaa
     4621 gtggtatgac attgccttct gcgtccggtc gatcagggag gatatcgggg aagaacagta
     4681 tgtcgagcta ttttttgact tactggggat caagcctgat tgggagaaaa taaaatatta
     4741 tattttactg gatgaattgt tttagtaccg agctcgcttg gactcctgtt gatagatcca
     4801 gtaatgacct cagaactcca tctggatttg ttcagaacgc tcggttgccg ccgggcgttt
     4861 tttattggtg agaattgatt ggctatttaa tttgtgtatt atgcaaggac tgcatatatg
     4921 aatactttaa ataaactccc agataattgt aatttgtctc atcaagaggc ttgtgatcgt
     4981 gctattaaga aagcgacttt gcgctttatt ccattgttgg ctttagcata ttttttcaat
     5041 tatctcgatc gtactagtgt gggttatgct gcactacaaa tgactgactc ccttggatta
     5101 actgccgctc agtttggtct aggggctgga atcatgttta ttggttattg cttatgcgag
     5161 attcctagta atttggcaat gtataaattt ggggctagag tttggatggc ccgaattatg
     5221 attacatggg gaatcgcagc ggcggctacg gcttttgttg ttggccctca ttctttttat
     5281 attgtgcgtt tcctgttagg tgttgctgaa gcaggctttt tccctggtgt aattttcttt
     5341 ttgacaattt ggttcccact acagtataga acgcacattc ttgcattgtt tacgattgct
     5401 acaccaatat catttttggt aggtggtcca ttatctattt ggcttttagg ttttcatggt
     5461 catttagggc ttgagggttg gcaatggatg tttttgattg aaggtttacc agcatgtatt
     5521 cttggggtaa ttacttataa agtgttagta aatagtccta aagaagcaaa atggctaaca
     5581 gatgaagaac gtcatgcatt gatgacatca ttgtcaaatg aaatgaaaac tggtgcaagt
     5641 aagcataact ttaaagaagt attaaaagat gtaagagttt ggattttagg atcaattact
     5701 tttagcttta ctttaggtac ttatgggatt ggcatttggt tgcctcaaat gcttaaggct
     5761 cagggtgttg aattgagctt gattggttgg attgcggcta ttccatactt cttttctaca
     5821 attggattac ttttttgggc aaaacatgtt gataaaacag gtaaaccaat taaaaacctt
     5881 gttatcgcac ttttaatggc tggtatagca ttattggtcg ctattaattt gtcaggttta
     5941 gtccctgcct tgattggtat taccattgca cttgtaggta ctatttctgc aaaaaccata
     6001 ttttatacac tacctggaaa gtttttatca ggacaagccg cagcaggcgg cattgcttta
     6061 attaactcaa ttggagcttt cggtgggttt gttggaccat tcttaatggg ctatttaaag
     6121 actgccacca actcattcaa tagtggtttc atgattatgt gcagtatttt gttcttcgca
     6181 gtattcatga ctttagtatt aaatttctgt atgaaaaaag aatcaacgta att
//
