# Supplementary material for: Development of a genetic toolset for the highly engineerable and metabolically versatile Acinetobacter baylyi ADP1
Source: bioRxiv preprint, doi:10.1101/696302, version 1 (2019-07-09)
Supplement: Supplemental Files [file 696302_file04.zip › ADP1 Supplemental Files/ADP1 Tools Vectors/Chromosomal Integrations/Chromosomal Mapping Integrations/BWB251 aciad0851-fw-ko-cassette.gb]

LOCUS       ACIAD0851_Fw_KO_Cassett 5165 bp ds-DNA     linear       20-DEC-2018
DEFINITION  .
FEATURES             Location/Qualifiers
     misc_feature    628..4290
                     /label="KO Cassette -mCherry"
                     /ApEinfo_revcolor=#75c6a9
                     /ApEinfo_fwdcolor=#75c6a9
     gene            4546..5010
                     /label="bfrA gene"
                     /ApEinfo_revcolor=#84b0dc
                     /ApEinfo_fwdcolor=#84b0dc
     primer_bind     complement(1881..1900)
                     /label="LacI-R"
                     /ApEinfo_revcolor=#ffef86
                     /ApEinfo_fwdcolor=#ffef86
     Terminator      3142..3194
                     /label="L3S3P21"
                     /ApEinfo_revcolor=#ffef86
                     /ApEinfo_fwdcolor=#ffef86
     CDS             complement(738..1532)
                     /label="KanR"
                     /ApEinfo_revcolor=#faac61
                     /ApEinfo_fwdcolor=#faac61
     protein_bind    3319..3335
                     /label="lac operator"
                     /ApEinfo_revcolor=#84b0dc
                     /ApEinfo_fwdcolor=#84b0dc
     terminator      628..722
                     /label="lambda t0 terminator"
                     /ApEinfo_revcolor=#c7b0e3
                     /ApEinfo_fwdcolor=#c7b0e3
     CDS             1862..2944
                     /label="lacI CDS"
                     /ApEinfo_revcolor=#d59687
                     /ApEinfo_fwdcolor=#d59687
     misc_binding    3315..3337
                     /label="LacO"
                     /ApEinfo_revcolor=#84b0dc
                     /ApEinfo_fwdcolor=#84b0dc
     misc_feature    1738..1757
                     /label="BioBrick prefix"
                     /ApEinfo_revcolor=#ff9ccd
                     /ApEinfo_fwdcolor=#ff9ccd
     promoter        1784..1861
                     /label="lacIq promoter"
                     /ApEinfo_revcolor=#f58a5e
                     /ApEinfo_fwdcolor=#f58a5e
     CDS             3356..4066
                     /label="mCherry"
                     /ApEinfo_revcolor=#d59687
                     /ApEinfo_fwdcolor=#d59687
     gene            49..624
                     /label=" gene"
                     /ApEinfo_revcolor=#ffef86
                     /ApEinfo_fwdcolor=#ffef86
     Terminator      3000..3054
                     /label="L3S2P24 Terminator"
                     /ApEinfo_revcolor=#faac61
                     /ApEinfo_fwdcolor=#faac61
     terminator      4117..4203
                     /label="rrnB T1 terminator"
                     /ApEinfo_revcolor=#f58a5e
                     /ApEinfo_fwdcolor=#f58a5e
     misc_feature    3282..3287
                     /label="-35 Box"
                     /ApEinfo_revcolor=#9eafd2
                     /ApEinfo_fwdcolor=#9eafd2
     misc_signal     3905..3924
                     /label="spKDL023"
                     /ApEinfo_revcolor=#b1ff67
                     /ApEinfo_fwdcolor=#b1ff67
     Terminator      4243..4290
                     /label="L3S1P22 Term"
                     /ApEinfo_revcolor=#ff9ccd
                     /ApEinfo_fwdcolor=#ff9ccd
     promoter        3282..3311
                     /label="trc promoter"
                     /ApEinfo_revcolor=#d59687
                     /ApEinfo_fwdcolor=#d59687
     misc_feature    3305..3310
                     /label="-10 Box"
                     /ApEinfo_revcolor=#d6b295
                     /ApEinfo_fwdcolor=#d6b295
ORIGIN
        1 ctatcaatca attgttaatt tatgtgatga taagaatcta taccgttaat gtctaaaatg
       61 aataaaaaat ttcgattgat ctttcaaaat ctgatcacag ctttcatcct tgtttctgta
      121 acgaatagta gtttcgcaaa catttatatt cctatttcat tttttaaaaa gcctgaccac
      181 tctaaaactg tcaaagccaa agtatttaaa actgaagatt ttgatgcaac cacactccaa
      241 ttgttaaatg aaggttttgt gcctatacag tctaaaaaat ttgatggaca tgatagtgct
      301 aaaggttatg agtatatcgt ttcaaatatg gagaaacgtg cggacacatt aggtgcatca
      361 atggttgtat ttagtgatca gccatcggca aatatgtatg gatattatac ttttttaaat
      421 cctgcaccac agaatccgca aaaccaacga tcaaatgatc atttttttgg aagtaatacc
      481 tcaaatgggt taacagaaag tgctccagtt tataatcctc agaaaaagta tcaagtgagt
      541 tacttttata aatttgattc aattacgggt atttatccag ttgacttatc cgatgcagat
      601 caatcaaaaa ctggctatac atagggtatt ctcaccaata aaaaacgccc ggcggcaacc
      661 gagcgttctg aacaaatcca gatggagttc tgaggtcatt actggatcta tcaacaggag
      721 tccaagcgag ctcggtacta aaacaattca tccagtaaaa tataatattt tattttctcc
      781 caatcaggct tgatccccag taagtcaaaa aatagctcga catactgttc ttccccgata
      841 tcctccctga tcgaccggac gcagaaggca atgtcatacc acttgtccgc cctgccgctt
      901 ctcccaagat caataaagcc acttactttg ccatctttca caaagatgtt gctgtctccc
      961 aggtcgccgt gggaaaagac aagttcctct tcgggctttt ccgtctttaa aaaatcatac
     1021 agctcgcgcg gatctttaaa tggagtgtct tcttcccagt tttcgcaatc cacatcggcc
     1081 agatcgttat tcagtaagta atccaattcg gctaagcggc cgtctaagct attcgtatag
     1141 ggacaatccg atatgtcgat ggagtgaaag agcctgatgc actccgcata cagctcgata
     1201 gtcttttcag ggctttgttc atcttcatac ccttccgagc aaaggacgcc atcggcctca
     1261 ctcatgagca gattgctcca gccatcatgc cgttcaaagt gcaggacctt tggaacaggc
     1321 agctttcctt ccagccatag catcatgtcc ttttcccgtt ccacatcata ggtggtccct
     1381 ttataccggc tgtccgtcat ttttaaatat aggatttcat tttctcccac cagcttatat
     1441 accttagcag gagacattcc ttccgtatct tttacgcagc ggtattcttc gatcagtttt
     1501 ttcaattccg gtgatattct cattttagcc atttattatt tccttcctct tttctacagt
     1561 atttaaagat accccaagaa gctaattata acaagacgaa ctccaattca ctgttccttg
     1621 cattctaaaa ccttaaatac agaaaacagc cttttcaaag ttgttttcaa agttggcgta
     1681 taacatagta tcgacggagc cgattttgaa accacaatta tgatagaatt tgacgtcgaa
     1741 ttcgcggccg cttctagaac tatagctagc atgcatttac gttgacacca tcgaatggtg
     1801 caaaaccttt cgcggtatgg catgatagcg cccggaagag agtcaattca gggtggtgaa
     1861 tgtgaaacca gtaacgttat acgatgtcgc agagtatgcc ggtgtctctt atcagaccgt
     1921 ttcccgcgtg gtgaaccagg ccagccacgt ttctgcgaaa acgcgggaaa aagtggaagc
     1981 ggcgatggcg gagctgaatt acattcccaa ccgcgtggca caacaactgg cgggcaaaca
     2041 gtcgttgctg attggcgttg ccacctccag tctggccctg cacgcgccgt cgcaaattgt
     2101 cgcggcgatt aaatctcgcg ccgatcaact gggtgccagc gtggtggtgt cgatggtaga
     2161 acgaagcggc gtcgaagcct gtaaagcggc ggtgcacaat cttctcgcgc aacgcgtcag
     2221 tgggctgatc attaactatc cgctggatga ccaggatgcc attgctgtgg aagctgcctg
     2281 cactaatgtt ccggcgttat ttcttgatgt ctctgaccag acacccatca acagtattat
     2341 tttctcccat gaagacggta cgcgactggg cgtggagcat ctggtcgcat tgggtcacca
     2401 gcaaatcgcg ctgttagcgg gcccattaag ttctgtctcg gcgcgtctgc gtctggctgg
     2461 ctggcataaa tatctcactc gcaatcaaat tcagccgata gcggaacggg aaggcgactg
     2521 gagtgccatg tccggttttc aacaaaccat gcaaatgctg aatgagggca tcgttcccac
     2581 tgcgatgctg gttgccaacg atcagatggc gctgggcgca atgcgcgcca ttaccgagtc
     2641 cgggctgcgc gttggtgcgg atatctcggt agtgggatac gacgataccg aagacagctc
     2701 atgttatatc ccgccgtcaa ccaccatcaa acaggatttt cgcctgctgg ggcaaaccag
     2761 cgtggaccgc ttgctgcaac tctctcaggg ccaggcggtg aagggcaatc agctgttgcc
     2821 cgtctcactg gtgaaaagaa aaaccaccct ggcgcccaat acgcaaaccg cctctccccg
     2881 cgcgttggcc gattcattaa tgcagctggc acgacaggtt tcccgactgg aaagcgggca
     2941 gtgagcgcaa cgcaattaat gtgagttagc gCGAATTGAT CTGGTTTGAC AGCTTATCAc
     3001 tcggtaccaa attccagaaa agacacccga aagggtgttt tttcgttttg gtccCGACTG
     3061 CACGGTGCAC CAatgcttct ggcgtcaggc agccatcgga agctgtggta tggctgtgca
     3121 ggtcgtaaat cactgcataa tCCAATTATT GAAGGCCTCC CTAACGGGGG GCCTTTTTTT
     3181 GTTTCTGGTC TCCCcgtgtc gctcaaggcg cactcccgtt ctggataatg ttttttgcgc
     3241 cgacatcata acggttctgg caaatattct gaaatgagct gttgacaatt aatcatccgg
     3301 ctcgtataat gtgtggaatt gtgagcggat aacaatttca cacaggaaac agaccatggt
     3361 gagcaagggc gaggaggata acatggccat catcaaggag ttcatgcgct tcaaggttca
     3421 catggagggc tccgtgaacg gccacgagtt cgagatcgag ggcgagggcg agggccgccc
     3481 ctacgagggc acccagaccg ccaagctgaa ggtgaccaag ggtggccccc tgcccttcgc
     3541 ctgggacatc ctgtcccctc agttcatgta cggctccaag gcctacgtga agcaccccgc
     3601 cgacatcccc gactacttga agctgtcctt ccccgagggc ttcaagtggg agcgcgtgat
     3661 gaacttcgag gacggcggcg tggtgaccgt gacccaggac tcctccctgc aagacggcga
     3721 gttcatctac aaggtgaagc tgcgcggcac caacttcccc tccgacggcc ccgtaatgca
     3781 gaagaagact atgggctggg aggcctcctc cgagcggatg taccccgagg acggcgcgct
     3841 gaagggcgag atcaagcaga ggctgaagct gaaggacggc ggccactacg acgctgaggt
     3901 caagaccacc tacaaggcca agaagcccgt gcaactgccc ggcgcgtaca acgtcaacat
     3961 caagttggac atcacctccc acaacgagga ctacaccatc gtggaacagt acgaacgcgc
     4021 cgagggccgc cactccaccg gcggcatgga cgagctgtat aagtaagcct cagggcccga
     4081 tcgatgccgc cgcttaatta attaatccag aggcatcaaa taaaacgaaa ggctcagtcg
     4141 aaagactggg cctttcgttt tatctgttgt ttgtcggtga acgctctcct gagtaggaca
     4201 aatccgccgc cctagaccta gtgtCATTTT ATTTCCCCCG TTgacgaaca ataaggccgc
     4261 aaatcgcggc cttttttatt gataacaaaa tgtgttgtta tgaaataaga agcattgtat
     4321 ttagttacaa aaatctggcc catataaaag catattttaa gctgcgcata aaaccaatga
     4381 aatatcgcaa agctttattt tatttggata aaattcacca attaaaactg taaatgcgta
     4441 tgtttatcat tttaatttta taaaaatcaa atgcttaaga tttaatttct ttgcaaatat
     4501 caataaattt gagcataata ttgccatcga agaggagaat tactaatgcg tggcaatcca
     4561 gaagtcatag actatctaaa catgttgatc ggtggtgaac tggctgctcg tgatcaatat
     4621 ctgattcatt ctcgtatgta tgaagattgg ggactcggta aaatttatga gcgaattgat
     4681 catgagatgc aagaagaagc ttcacatgca gatgccttga ttcgccgtgt attgttcctt
     4741 gagggcaaac caaatatgaa tcgtgatgat atcgttacgg gtgaagatgt ggtgtcttgc
     4801 ttaaaggctg atttggcact tgaatatcat gttcgtcaga aactggcgga tggcgttaaa
     4861 ttgtgtgaag aaaaagcaga ttatgtcagc cgtgatatgt tacgtgcaca aatgtcagat
     4921 accgaagaag atcatacata ttggcttgaa aaacaactac gtttaattga gttaatgggt
     4981 ttacaaaatt atattcagtc tcaaatgtaa gctaattatt gacaaaagac tcagcttcgg
     5041 ctgagttttt tatgcatatt attttttgag attttaacta gatatcattt caagatgttt
     5101 gatgaagtgg tgatttaaat acattgtttt aagccgtgct atttttttta tttttcagta
     5161 ttatg
//
