# Supplementary material for: Development of a genetic toolset for the highly engineerable and metabolically versatile Acinetobacter baylyi ADP1
Source: bioRxiv preprint, doi:10.1101/696302, version 1 (2019-07-09)
Supplement: Supplemental Files [file 696302_file04.zip › ADP1 Supplemental Files/ADP1 Tools Vectors/Chromosomal Integrations/Chromosomal Mapping Integrations/BWB225 aciad0611-fw-ko-cassette.gb]

LOCUS       ACIAD0611_Fw_KO_Cassett 5350 bp ds-DNA     linear       20-DEC-2018
DEFINITION  .
FEATURES             Location/Qualifiers
     CDS             complement(1016..1810)
                     /label="KanR"
                     /ApEinfo_revcolor=#faac61
                     /ApEinfo_fwdcolor=#faac61
     promoter        3560..3589
                     /label="trc promoter"
                     /ApEinfo_revcolor=#d59687
                     /ApEinfo_fwdcolor=#d59687
     terminator      906..1000
                     /label="lambda t0 terminator"
                     /ApEinfo_revcolor=#c7b0e3
                     /ApEinfo_fwdcolor=#c7b0e3
     Terminator      4521..4568
                     /label="L3S1P22 Term"
                     /ApEinfo_revcolor=#ff9ccd
                     /ApEinfo_fwdcolor=#ff9ccd
     CDS             3634..4344
                     /label="mCherry"
                     /ApEinfo_revcolor=#d59687
                     /ApEinfo_fwdcolor=#d59687
     protein_bind    3597..3613
                     /label="lac operator"
                     /ApEinfo_revcolor=#84b0dc
                     /ApEinfo_fwdcolor=#84b0dc
     CDS             2140..3222
                     /label="lacI CDS"
                     /ApEinfo_revcolor=#d59687
                     /ApEinfo_fwdcolor=#d59687
     misc_feature    374..905
                     /label="ACIAD0611 Front Hom"
                     /ApEinfo_revcolor=#b1ff67
                     /ApEinfo_fwdcolor=#b1ff67
     misc_feature    2016..2035
                     /label="BioBrick prefix"
                     /ApEinfo_revcolor=#ff9ccd
                     /ApEinfo_fwdcolor=#ff9ccd
     terminator      4395..4481
                     /label="rrnB T1 terminator"
                     /ApEinfo_revcolor=#f58a5e
                     /ApEinfo_fwdcolor=#f58a5e
     misc_binding    3593..3615
                     /label="LacO"
                     /ApEinfo_revcolor=#84b0dc
                     /ApEinfo_fwdcolor=#84b0dc
     primer_bind     complement(2159..2178)
                     /label="LacI-R"
                     /ApEinfo_revcolor=#ffef86
                     /ApEinfo_fwdcolor=#ffef86
     misc_feature    4569..5099
                     /label="ACIAD0611 Back Hom"
                     /ApEinfo_revcolor=#b4abac
                     /ApEinfo_fwdcolor=#b4abac
     Terminator      3278..3332
                     /label="L3S2P24 Terminator"
                     /ApEinfo_revcolor=#faac61
                     /ApEinfo_fwdcolor=#faac61
     misc_feature    3560..3565
                     /label="-35 Box"
                     /ApEinfo_revcolor=#9eafd2
                     /ApEinfo_fwdcolor=#9eafd2
     misc_signal     4183..4202
                     /label="spKDL023"
                     /ApEinfo_revcolor=#b1ff67
                     /ApEinfo_fwdcolor=#b1ff67
     promoter        2062..2139
                     /label="lacIq promoter"
                     /ApEinfo_revcolor=#f58a5e
                     /ApEinfo_fwdcolor=#f58a5e
     gene            4778..5350
                     /label=" gene"
                     /ApEinfo_revcolor=#d6b295
                     /ApEinfo_fwdcolor=#d6b295
     misc_feature    3583..3588
                     /label="-10 Box"
                     /ApEinfo_revcolor=#d6b295
                     /ApEinfo_fwdcolor=#d6b295
     gene            1..754
                     /label=" gene"
                     /ApEinfo_revcolor=#75c6a9
                     /ApEinfo_fwdcolor=#75c6a9
     misc_feature    906..4568
                     /label="KO Cassette -mCherry"
                     /ApEinfo_revcolor=#75c6a9
                     /ApEinfo_fwdcolor=#75c6a9
     Terminator      3420..3472
                     /label="L3S3P21"
                     /ApEinfo_revcolor=#ffef86
                     /ApEinfo_fwdcolor=#ffef86
ORIGIN
        1 tggaaaaacc aatccatgcc aaaaatacaa ttgaccatag cgccatactg ccaagaaacc
       61 cgcggaaaaa gtaattgatc gatttaccta catgatcgta ggtttctgct ttccacgaat
      121 cgaggctgag tggttcggca tagcccatca cccaatatag gccgcttaag atagaaaaaa
      181 taaacgcagt ccagcaaaaa cgctgaatca gtcgtgatac cagtttagtc tgctgatgct
      241 gcttaaaata gtgtaaacac atccagatca aaatcggcag agttaccacc gaagtaccaa
      301 tctgcatgag catatgtaca tgggtatgat agcccaaaat cgaaatttct ctgctcagtg
      361 catcttgaaa gacaaaggtt cgaaaatcgg catgggtaaa accatcccaa ataatatgtg
      421 tggctgcgcc aattaaaact gaaaccacac agccaatcag aaagccacag gtacggtcta
      481 gagtattcag attgagtgga tcgtgtaaag acaaccagcg atagataaat ggacgataca
      541 gcacatacca caccgcacaa aacaacagcc caaccaacag attaggcaca atcatcccag
      601 accactcatg actgatggtc aagctggcat tggtaaataa tcgaaacaga tcgggagtca
      661 tacagccgat tgccagagca gcaacaggta agcgctggcc gctcagtttg gcaatgggag
      721 gtgccaaaat ggcatgtgaa agcgtaaacg gcatattgaa agcaaaatta ttttgtcttt
      781 taggtcgtgc ctagtgtagt caacaatgca gtttgagaat gttttttatt gcaaaaatag
      841 tgcaatgtta taatattaca aaaattaagc agattttaag attttaagaa ttcgagggga
      901 atccaattct caccaataaa aaacgcccgg cggcaaccga gcgttctgaa caaatccaga
      961 tggagttctg aggtcattac tggatctatc aacaggagtc caagcgagct cggtactaaa
     1021 acaattcatc cagtaaaata taatatttta ttttctccca atcaggcttg atccccagta
     1081 agtcaaaaaa tagctcgaca tactgttctt ccccgatatc ctccctgatc gaccggacgc
     1141 agaaggcaat gtcataccac ttgtccgccc tgccgcttct cccaagatca ataaagccac
     1201 ttactttgcc atctttcaca aagatgttgc tgtctcccag gtcgccgtgg gaaaagacaa
     1261 gttcctcttc gggcttttcc gtctttaaaa aatcatacag ctcgcgcgga tctttaaatg
     1321 gagtgtcttc ttcccagttt tcgcaatcca catcggccag atcgttattc agtaagtaat
     1381 ccaattcggc taagcggccg tctaagctat tcgtataggg acaatccgat atgtcgatgg
     1441 agtgaaagag cctgatgcac tccgcataca gctcgatagt cttttcaggg ctttgttcat
     1501 cttcataccc ttccgagcaa aggacgccat cggcctcact catgagcaga ttgctccagc
     1561 catcatgccg ttcaaagtgc aggacctttg gaacaggcag ctttccttcc agccatagca
     1621 tcatgtcctt ttcccgttcc acatcatagg tggtcccttt ataccggctg tccgtcattt
     1681 ttaaatatag gatttcattt tctcccacca gcttatatac cttagcagga gacattcctt
     1741 ccgtatcttt tacgcagcgg tattcttcga tcagtttttt caattccggt gatattctca
     1801 ttttagccat ttattatttc cttcctcttt tctacagtat ttaaagatac cccaagaagc
     1861 taattataac aagacgaact ccaattcact gttccttgca ttctaaaacc ttaaatacag
     1921 aaaacagcct tttcaaagtt gttttcaaag ttggcgtata acatagtatc gacggagccg
     1981 attttgaaac cacaattatg atagaatttg acgtcgaatt cgcggccgct tctagaacta
     2041 tagctagcat gcatttacgt tgacaccatc gaatggtgca aaacctttcg cggtatggca
     2101 tgatagcgcc cggaagagag tcaattcagg gtggtgaatg tgaaaccagt aacgttatac
     2161 gatgtcgcag agtatgccgg tgtctcttat cagaccgttt cccgcgtggt gaaccaggcc
     2221 agccacgttt ctgcgaaaac gcgggaaaaa gtggaagcgg cgatggcgga gctgaattac
     2281 attcccaacc gcgtggcaca acaactggcg ggcaaacagt cgttgctgat tggcgttgcc
     2341 acctccagtc tggccctgca cgcgccgtcg caaattgtcg cggcgattaa atctcgcgcc
     2401 gatcaactgg gtgccagcgt ggtggtgtcg atggtagaac gaagcggcgt cgaagcctgt
     2461 aaagcggcgg tgcacaatct tctcgcgcaa cgcgtcagtg ggctgatcat taactatccg
     2521 ctggatgacc aggatgccat tgctgtggaa gctgcctgca ctaatgttcc ggcgttattt
     2581 cttgatgtct ctgaccagac acccatcaac agtattattt tctcccatga agacggtacg
     2641 cgactgggcg tggagcatct ggtcgcattg ggtcaccagc aaatcgcgct gttagcgggc
     2701 ccattaagtt ctgtctcggc gcgtctgcgt ctggctggct ggcataaata tctcactcgc
     2761 aatcaaattc agccgatagc ggaacgggaa ggcgactgga gtgccatgtc cggttttcaa
     2821 caaaccatgc aaatgctgaa tgagggcatc gttcccactg cgatgctggt tgccaacgat
     2881 cagatggcgc tgggcgcaat gcgcgccatt accgagtccg ggctgcgcgt tggtgcggat
     2941 atctcggtag tgggatacga cgataccgaa gacagctcat gttatatccc gccgtcaacc
     3001 accatcaaac aggattttcg cctgctgggg caaaccagcg tggaccgctt gctgcaactc
     3061 tctcagggcc aggcggtgaa gggcaatcag ctgttgcccg tctcactggt gaaaagaaaa
     3121 accaccctgg cgcccaatac gcaaaccgcc tctccccgcg cgttggccga ttcattaatg
     3181 cagctggcac gacaggtttc ccgactggaa agcgggcagt gagcgcaacg caattaatgt
     3241 gagttagcgC GAATTGATCT GGTTTGACAG CTTATCActc ggtaccaaat tccagaaaag
     3301 acacccgaaa gggtgttttt tcgttttggt ccCGACTGCA CGGTGCACCA atgcttctgg
     3361 cgtcaggcag ccatcggaag ctgtggtatg gctgtgcagg tcgtaaatca ctgcataatC
     3421 CAATTATTGA AGGCCTCCCT AACGGGGGGC CTTTTTTTGT TTCTGGTCTC CCcgtgtcgc
     3481 tcaaggcgca ctcccgttct ggataatgtt ttttgcgccg acatcataac ggttctggca
     3541 aatattctga aatgagctgt tgacaattaa tcatccggct cgtataatgt gtggaattgt
     3601 gagcggataa caatttcaca caggaaacag accatggtga gcaagggcga ggaggataac
     3661 atggccatca tcaaggagtt catgcgcttc aaggttcaca tggagggctc cgtgaacggc
     3721 cacgagttcg agatcgaggg cgagggcgag ggccgcccct acgagggcac ccagaccgcc
     3781 aagctgaagg tgaccaaggg tggccccctg cccttcgcct gggacatcct gtcccctcag
     3841 ttcatgtacg gctccaaggc ctacgtgaag caccccgccg acatccccga ctacttgaag
     3901 ctgtccttcc ccgagggctt caagtgggag cgcgtgatga acttcgagga cggcggcgtg
     3961 gtgaccgtga cccaggactc ctccctgcaa gacggcgagt tcatctacaa ggtgaagctg
     4021 cgcggcacca acttcccctc cgacggcccc gtaatgcaga agaagactat gggctgggag
     4081 gcctcctccg agcggatgta ccccgaggac ggcgcgctga agggcgagat caagcagagg
     4141 ctgaagctga aggacggcgg ccactacgac gctgaggtca agaccaccta caaggccaag
     4201 aagcccgtgc aactgcccgg cgcgtacaac gtcaacatca agttggacat cacctcccac
     4261 aacgaggact acaccatcgt ggaacagtac gaacgcgccg agggccgcca ctccaccggc
     4321 ggcatggacg agctgtataa gtaagcctca gggcccgatc gatgccgccg cttaattaat
     4381 taatccagag gcatcaaata aaacgaaagg ctcagtcgaa agactgggcc tttcgtttta
     4441 tctgttgttt gtcggtgaac gctctcctga gtaggacaaa tccgccgccc tagacctagt
     4501 gtCATTTTAT TTCCCCCGTT gacgaacaat aaggccgcaa atcgcggcct tttttattga
     4561 taacaaaagt gattgatgca attaacaatg ttttacgtgg agtaccctat gggtactctg
     4621 cgtggtttaa gtgaactgct ctaccgtttt tgccttcata tttgcattaa aatcacctta
     4681 atttctaatc aaagccataa aactcaagct ttgaatggaa atataaatac ccggttaaat
     4741 ttacttgtaa aaaaatagat atattataac gtaacgagtg attggctttt ggagcatcac
     4801 gatgcttact cgttctcatg tctttgcact ttctattctc tcactttcga ttcagcatgt
     4861 ttttgcacaa aactcaccca gtgatgctgc tgtcaatgat ttgccaacca ttgaacttca
     4921 agctcaagcc tcgcccaaac agccattcaa tgaggcggct ggagatgcga gtgtgggacg
     4981 cgatcaactg attcaaggcg caaccacgat cggtaatgcc ttgaatggtc aatcgggagt
     5041 ttactcggcg caatatacag gtggggtgag tcggcctgtg attcgtggct tagatggcgc
     5101 acgtgtaaaa attacccaaa atggcggtga tacgctcgat gtctcctcgg tttctcctga
     5161 ccatgctgta acggtcgatc ctaacgcatc cgatcagatc cagattttaa aaggtcctga
     5221 agcgctgctt tatggtgcag gctcggtagg cggattggtc aatgtgattg atcataaaat
     5281 tccatctaaa atgccagaca acgggtatga agggcagttg ggtgttcgct acaacacggg
     5341 tgatgatggc
//
