# Supplementary material for: Development of a genetic toolset for the highly engineerable and metabolically versatile Acinetobacter baylyi ADP1
Source: bioRxiv preprint, doi:10.1101/696302, version 1 (2019-07-09)
Supplement: Supplemental Files [file 696302_file04.zip › ADP1 Supplemental Files/ADP1 Tools Vectors/Chromosomal Integrations/Chromosomal Mapping Integrations/BWB303aciad0487-flipped-rv-ko-cassette.gb]

LOCUS       ACIAD0487_(Flipped)_Rv_ 5989 bp ds-DNA     linear       04-JAN-2019
DEFINITION  .
FEATURES             Location/Qualifiers
     promoter        complement(3423..3500)
                     /label="lacIq promoter"
                     /ApEinfo_revcolor=#f58a5e
                     /ApEinfo_fwdcolor=#f58a5e
     CDS             complement(1218..1928)
                     /label="mCherry"
                     /ApEinfo_revcolor=#d59687
                     /ApEinfo_fwdcolor=#d59687
     misc_feature    complement(1974..1979)
                     /label="-10 Box"
                     /ApEinfo_revcolor=#d6b295
                     /ApEinfo_fwdcolor=#d6b295
     primer_bind     3384..3403
                     /label="LacI-R"
                     /ApEinfo_revcolor=#ffef86
                     /ApEinfo_fwdcolor=#ffef86
     terminator      complement(4562..4656)
                     /label="lambda t0 terminator"
                     /ApEinfo_revcolor=#c7b0e3
                     /ApEinfo_fwdcolor=#c7b0e3
     Terminator      complement(2230..2284)
                     /label="L3S2P24 Terminator"
                     /ApEinfo_revcolor=#faac61
                     /ApEinfo_fwdcolor=#faac61
     Terminator      complement(994..1041)
                     /label="L3S1P22 Term"
                     /ApEinfo_revcolor=#ff9ccd
                     /ApEinfo_fwdcolor=#ff9ccd
     promoter        complement(1973..2002)
                     /label="trc promoter"
                     /ApEinfo_revcolor=#d59687
                     /ApEinfo_fwdcolor=#d59687
     misc_feature    complement(3527..3546)
                     /label="BioBrick prefix"
                     /ApEinfo_revcolor=#ff9ccd
                     /ApEinfo_fwdcolor=#ff9ccd
     CDS             complement(2340..3422)
                     /label="lacI CDS"
                     /ApEinfo_revcolor=#d59687
                     /ApEinfo_fwdcolor=#d59687
     gene            4978..5982
                     /label=" gene"
                     /ApEinfo_revcolor=#75c6a9
                     /ApEinfo_fwdcolor=#75c6a9
     gene            138..770
                     /label=" gene"
                     /ApEinfo_revcolor=#85dae9
                     /ApEinfo_fwdcolor=#85dae9
     misc_feature    complement(1997..2002)
                     /label="-35 Box"
                     /ApEinfo_revcolor=#9eafd2
                     /ApEinfo_fwdcolor=#9eafd2
     Terminator      complement(2090..2142)
                     /label="L3S3P21"
                     /ApEinfo_revcolor=#ffef86
                     /ApEinfo_fwdcolor=#ffef86
     CDS             3752..4546
                     /label="KanR"
                     /ApEinfo_revcolor=#faac61
                     /ApEinfo_fwdcolor=#faac61
     misc_feature    complement(994..4656)
                     /label="KO Cassette -mCherry"
                     /ApEinfo_revcolor=#75c6a9
                     /ApEinfo_fwdcolor=#75c6a9
     terminator      complement(1081..1167)
                     /label="rrnB T1 terminator"
                     /ApEinfo_revcolor=#f58a5e
                     /ApEinfo_fwdcolor=#f58a5e
     gene            4679..4924
                     /label=" gene"
                     /ApEinfo_revcolor=#c6c9d1
                     /ApEinfo_fwdcolor=#c6c9d1
     misc_binding    complement(1947..1969)
                     /label="LacO"
                     /ApEinfo_revcolor=#84b0dc
                     /ApEinfo_fwdcolor=#84b0dc
     misc_signal     complement(1360..1379)
                     /label="spKDL023"
                     /ApEinfo_revcolor=#b1ff67
                     /ApEinfo_fwdcolor=#b1ff67
     protein_bind    complement(1949..1965)
                     /label="lac operator"
                     /ApEinfo_revcolor=#84b0dc
                     /ApEinfo_fwdcolor=#84b0dc
ORIGIN
        1 tttaagtttt tattaagaat ttatcctaat tgggtttttt atcatctttt cataaagtat
       61 gatttaataa tctattgctc atttaactaa atatattaag ttcaaataaa tcacattgtc
      121 cttttatcag gcgatattta tttgcggtgt tctaaaagaa tacggacagc gagtccagct
      181 aatacagtac ccataatcca gcgttggatg cttgcccaaa gtggtttttg ctgtagaaaa
      241 agtgcaatgc tgcctgcaga aaacacaatc agtgcattga ctgaaacact tacaaaaatt
      301 tgtatggttc cgagttgaat agactgcgcc aaaatactgc cttgctgtgg atgtataaac
      361 tgtggcaata aagacaaata cataatggca attttaggat taagtaaatt tgtcaaaaag
      421 cccattaaaa atagttttaa tggtgaatcg atagataagt cttttacact aaaaataggt
      481 gctgcatttg gacgtaaggc tttccatgcc agccaaagta aatatagggc acctacaata
      541 cgaatagtgt cataagcata tggaactgcg accacaagcg ctgtgatccc gaaagaagcg
      601 cagagcatat aaaatacaaa accaaccgca acgccaccga gggaaataaa tcctgcgatt
      661 ttgccctgac taatggagcg agagataaga taaatcatat tcgggcctgg ggtgattacc
      721 atcgccaagc aaatgagtcc gaatgccaaa atttgagaaa gatctagcat gaaaaattac
      781 ccgaatatta ttatattggt agatataaca taattatttt tataagtctt atcttcaatc
      841 agcgtgatat tttaaacgat taaggctgac taaacttaat ctctcatcac gtgttttttt
      901 acagagtttg agccttaaaa tttatatatt ctgaaaaaag ccccttaatt tcaggggctt
      961 tttcgttatt taaactgtag ggaagaacgc aaattttgtt atcaataaaa aaggccgcga
     1021 tttgcggcct tattgttcgt cAACGGGGGA AATAAAATGa cactaggtct agggcggcgg
     1081 atttgtccta ctcaggagag cgttcaccga caaacaacag ataaaacgaa aggcccagtc
     1141 tttcgactga gcctttcgtt ttatttgatg cctctggatt aattaattaa gcggcggcat
     1201 cgatcgggcc ctgaggctta cttatacagc tcgtccatgc cgccggtgga gtggcggccc
     1261 tcggcgcgtt cgtactgttc cacgatggtg tagtcctcgt tgtgggaggt gatgtccaac
     1321 ttgatgttga cgttgtacgc gccgggcagt tgcacgggct tcttggcctt gtaggtggtc
     1381 ttgacctcag cgtcgtagtg gccgccgtcc ttcagcttca gcctctgctt gatctcgccc
     1441 ttcagcgcgc cgtcctcggg gtacatccgc tcggaggagg cctcccagcc catagtcttc
     1501 ttctgcatta cggggccgtc ggaggggaag ttggtgccgc gcagcttcac cttgtagatg
     1561 aactcgccgt cttgcaggga ggagtcctgg gtcacggtca ccacgccgcc gtcctcgaag
     1621 ttcatcacgc gctcccactt gaagccctcg gggaaggaca gcttcaagta gtcggggatg
     1681 tcggcggggt gcttcacgta ggccttggag ccgtacatga actgagggga caggatgtcc
     1741 caggcgaagg gcagggggcc acccttggtc accttcagct tggcggtctg ggtgccctcg
     1801 taggggcggc cctcgccctc gccctcgatc tcgaactcgt ggccgttcac ggagccctcc
     1861 atgtgaacct tgaagcgcat gaactccttg atgatggcca tgttatcctc ctcgcccttg
     1921 ctcaccatgg tctgtttcct gtgtgaaatt gttatccgct cacaattcca cacattatac
     1981 gagccggatg attaattgtc aacagctcat ttcagaatat ttgccagaac cgttatgatg
     2041 tcggcgcaaa aaacattatc cagaacggga gtgcgccttg agcgacacgG GGAGACCAGA
     2101 AACAAAAAAA GGCCCCCCGT TAGGGAGGCC TTCAATAATT GGattatgca gtgatttacg
     2161 acctgcacag ccataccaca gcttccgatg gctgcctgac gccagaagca tTGGTGCACC
     2221 GTGCAGTCGg gaccaaaacg aaaaaacacc ctttcgggtg tcttttctgg aatttggtac
     2281 cgagTGATAA GCTGTCAAAC CAGATCAATT CGcgctaact cacattaatt gcgttgcgct
     2341 cactgcccgc tttccagtcg ggaaacctgt cgtgccagct gcattaatga atcggccaac
     2401 gcgcggggag aggcggtttg cgtattgggc gccagggtgg tttttctttt caccagtgag
     2461 acgggcaaca gctgattgcc cttcaccgcc tggccctgag agagttgcag caagcggtcc
     2521 acgctggttt gccccagcag gcgaaaatcc tgtttgatgg tggttgacgg cgggatataa
     2581 catgagctgt cttcggtatc gtcgtatccc actaccgaga tatccgcacc aacgcgcagc
     2641 ccggactcgg taatggcgcg cattgcgccc agcgccatct gatcgttggc aaccagcatc
     2701 gcagtgggaa cgatgccctc attcagcatt tgcatggttt gttgaaaacc ggacatggca
     2761 ctccagtcgc cttcccgttc cgctatcggc tgaatttgat tgcgagtgag atatttatgc
     2821 cagccagcca gacgcagacg cgccgagaca gaacttaatg ggcccgctaa cagcgcgatt
     2881 tgctggtgac ccaatgcgac cagatgctcc acgcccagtc gcgtaccgtc ttcatgggag
     2941 aaaataatac tgttgatggg tgtctggtca gagacatcaa gaaataacgc cggaacatta
     3001 gtgcaggcag cttccacagc aatggcatcc tggtcatcca gcggatagtt aatgatcagc
     3061 ccactgacgc gttgcgcgag aagattgtgc accgccgctt tacaggcttc gacgccgctt
     3121 cgttctacca tcgacaccac cacgctggca cccagttgat cggcgcgaga tttaatcgcc
     3181 gcgacaattt gcgacggcgc gtgcagggcc agactggagg tggcaacgcc aatcagcaac
     3241 gactgtttgc ccgccagttg ttgtgccacg cggttgggaa tgtaattcag ctccgccatc
     3301 gccgcttcca ctttttcccg cgttttcgca gaaacgtggc tggcctggtt caccacgcgg
     3361 gaaacggtct gataagagac accggcatac tctgcgacat cgtataacgt tactggtttc
     3421 acattcacca ccctgaattg actctcttcc gggcgctatc atgccatacc gcgaaaggtt
     3481 ttgcaccatt cgatggtgtc aacgtaaatg catgctagct atagttctag aagcggccgc
     3541 gaattcgacg tcaaattcta tcataattgt ggtttcaaaa tcggctccgt cgatactatg
     3601 ttatacgcca actttgaaaa caactttgaa aaggctgttt tctgtattta aggttttaga
     3661 atgcaaggaa cagtgaattg gagttcgtct tgttataatt agcttcttgg ggtatcttta
     3721 aatactgtag aaaagaggaa ggaaataata aatggctaaa atgagaatat caccggaatt
     3781 gaaaaaactg atcgaagaat accgctgcgt aaaagatacg gaaggaatgt ctcctgctaa
     3841 ggtatataag ctggtgggag aaaatgaaat cctatattta aaaatgacgg acagccggta
     3901 taaagggacc acctatgatg tggaacggga aaaggacatg atgctatggc tggaaggaaa
     3961 gctgcctgtt ccaaaggtcc tgcactttga acggcatgat ggctggagca atctgctcat
     4021 gagtgaggcc gatggcgtcc tttgctcgga agggtatgaa gatgaacaaa gccctgaaaa
     4081 gactatcgag ctgtatgcgg agtgcatcag gctctttcac tccatcgaca tatcggattg
     4141 tccctatacg aatagcttag acggccgctt agccgaattg gattacttac tgaataacga
     4201 tctggccgat gtggattgcg aaaactggga agaagacact ccatttaaag atccgcgcga
     4261 gctgtatgat tttttaaaga cggaaaagcc cgaagaggaa cttgtctttt cccacggcga
     4321 cctgggagac agcaacatct ttgtgaaaga tggcaaagta agtggcttta ttgatcttgg
     4381 gagaagcggc agggcggaca agtggtatga cattgccttc tgcgtccggt cgatcaggga
     4441 ggatatcggg gaagaacagt atgtcgagct attttttgac ttactgggga tcaagcctga
     4501 ttgggagaaa ataaaatatt atattttact ggatgaattg ttttagtacc gagctcgctt
     4561 ggactcctgt tgatagatcc agtaatgacc tcagaactcc atctggattt gttcagaacg
     4621 ctcggttgcc gccgggcgtt ttttattggt gagaataatc ccaaatgagg agagttaaat
     4681 gactaaacca acagattacg atgatcatgc gtcattttcc gcacccattg aagatttgca
     4741 agtccgaatt gcatttttgg acgaattagt tgagcaatta aatactcaac tggctttgca
     4801 gacacaagaa attgcggatt tgaaaaaaca aatgcagctt ttgtatcaac gtgttgaagc
     4861 ttcggattta tctgagggaa ttgcaccgtt tgatccaaat accaataaac ccccgcatta
     4921 ttgatctgat caaccgtgtg gtgaatctgt ctgtatattg acctgaagta atttgacatg
     4981 aaaagcatta ttttaattga tcttgaaaaa aatccaattc aagccaatag cttgcgttta
     5041 tatattgaga atgaacaatt gatatacttg tttcatccag agaataaact ggaatgtgcg
     5101 ctagatgaat tgacagaatt atcaagctgg atcagcagtg gacaggtcat tattttagat
     5161 gttccaaaaa taaaagatag agcaagtgca tatgcgctca tagcagggca attactggca
     5221 ttgattgaac cagaagctaa tattgaaatt atttcaaaga atactgctgt acagcaacta
     5281 ctagaaattt tgcaagcttc tggcaaagtt gtcgagcagg tattaccgca gatcaatcaa
     5341 aaagcgttat gccatctgcc gagcatgcag tcgtttaacg aacaaccgat gctacgagaa
     5401 attaagaagt actgtgatgc tgttggaaaa accatgaaag gtatcccgct aaccgtagag
     5461 ggattaaaaa actcaattgc caatatttta cagctctctc ctgcacaagt gccacagatt
     5521 atgtcgatgt tgattaatct taagattatt aagcgcgatc aaacgcagat taaatttcgc
     5581 aagaaaattt tgaaacaatg gttgaattta gagctcatcg aacaagaaat agcgattcaa
     5641 cctgcccaag tgcagtcagt gacacaacag cccgcaattg caggcttgcc gcatgttgtg
     5701 gtgggggatg tcgattcaat tatgcagttt ttaaaagagc agcatggacc atctgatgga
     5761 ccatttcctc caagtttgga tgagttgcag tggcaagccc tgcaaaaact ggatgagctt
     5821 aaacttggcc gacctaaaga tatttttagt ttgcgtgata tgctgcaaga ctggtttcct
     5881 caggccaata ttcaaaactt attaaaagcg ttaatggata aagggtatat tcaagtcaat
     5941 ggtgatcagt tgcattacag tcatcaaatg tttattcatt aatgttata
//
