# Supplementary material for: Development of a genetic toolset for the highly engineerable and metabolically versatile Acinetobacter baylyi ADP1
Source: bioRxiv preprint, doi:10.1101/696302, version 1 (2019-07-09)
Supplement: Supplemental Files [file 696302_file04.zip › ADP1 Supplemental Files/ADP1 Tools Vectors/Chromosomal Integrations/Chromosomal Mapping Integrations/BWB276 aciad2558-rv-ko-cassette.gb]

LOCUS       ACIAD2558_Rv_KO_Cassett 5545 bp ds-DNA     linear       21-DEC-2018
DEFINITION  .
FEATURES             Location/Qualifiers
     terminator      complement(4649..4743)
                     /label="lambda t0 terminator"
                     /ApEinfo_revcolor=#c7b0e3
                     /ApEinfo_fwdcolor=#c7b0e3
     Terminator      complement(2317..2371)
                     /label="L3S2P24 Terminator"
                     /ApEinfo_revcolor=#faac61
                     /ApEinfo_fwdcolor=#faac61
     misc_feature    complement(1081..4743)
                     /label="KO Cassette -mCherry"
                     /ApEinfo_revcolor=#75c6a9
                     /ApEinfo_fwdcolor=#75c6a9
     CDS             3839..4633
                     /label="KanR"
                     /ApEinfo_revcolor=#faac61
                     /ApEinfo_fwdcolor=#faac61
     CDS             complement(2427..3509)
                     /label="lacI CDS"
                     /ApEinfo_revcolor=#d59687
                     /ApEinfo_fwdcolor=#d59687
     Terminator      complement(2177..2229)
                     /label="L3S3P21"
                     /ApEinfo_revcolor=#ffef86
                     /ApEinfo_fwdcolor=#ffef86
     promoter        complement(3510..3587)
                     /label="lacIq promoter"
                     /ApEinfo_revcolor=#f58a5e
                     /ApEinfo_fwdcolor=#f58a5e
     gene            5391..5545
                     /label="proB gene"
                     /ApEinfo_revcolor=#d59687
                     /ApEinfo_fwdcolor=#d59687
     gene            1..998
                     /label="dusB gene"
                     /ApEinfo_revcolor=#d6b295
                     /ApEinfo_fwdcolor=#d6b295
     gene            4746..5363
                     /label=" gene"
                     /ApEinfo_revcolor=#c7b0e3
                     /ApEinfo_fwdcolor=#c7b0e3
     CDS             complement(1305..2015)
                     /label="mCherry"
                     /ApEinfo_revcolor=#d59687
                     /ApEinfo_fwdcolor=#d59687
     primer_bind     3471..3490
                     /label="LacI-R"
                     /ApEinfo_revcolor=#ffef86
                     /ApEinfo_fwdcolor=#ffef86
     Terminator      complement(1081..1128)
                     /label="L3S1P22 Term"
                     /ApEinfo_revcolor=#ff9ccd
                     /ApEinfo_fwdcolor=#ff9ccd
     misc_feature    complement(2084..2089)
                     /label="-35 Box"
                     /ApEinfo_revcolor=#9eafd2
                     /ApEinfo_fwdcolor=#9eafd2
     misc_binding    complement(2034..2056)
                     /label="LacO"
                     /ApEinfo_revcolor=#84b0dc
                     /ApEinfo_fwdcolor=#84b0dc
     misc_feature    complement(2061..2066)
                     /label="-10 Box"
                     /ApEinfo_revcolor=#d6b295
                     /ApEinfo_fwdcolor=#d6b295
     misc_feature    complement(3614..3633)
                     /label="BioBrick prefix"
                     /ApEinfo_revcolor=#ff9ccd
                     /ApEinfo_fwdcolor=#ff9ccd
     terminator      complement(1168..1254)
                     /label="rrnB T1 terminator"
                     /ApEinfo_revcolor=#f58a5e
                     /ApEinfo_fwdcolor=#f58a5e
     protein_bind    complement(2036..2052)
                     /label="lac operator"
                     /ApEinfo_revcolor=#84b0dc
                     /ApEinfo_fwdcolor=#84b0dc
     promoter        complement(2060..2089)
                     /label="trc promoter"
                     /ApEinfo_revcolor=#d59687
                     /ApEinfo_fwdcolor=#d59687
     misc_signal     complement(1447..1466)
                     /label="spKDL023"
                     /ApEinfo_revcolor=#b1ff67
                     /ApEinfo_fwdcolor=#b1ff67
ORIGIN
        1 tcggtctgaa catcgctcat taactggcct tgcatcaata aatgattgaa ataagcttca
       61 actaggcgag cttgttcagc cgtactttcc acttgataca tgttttgacg aaactcattg
      121 cttgaatgca gacctttggt gtaccaggca atgtgttttc gagcgattcg acatcctgaa
      181 tattcaccat aaaacctata taactcggac aaatgtccca gtaaaacctc tttcacttct
      241 gcaatatcag gtgcagccag atgctcgcct gttttcaaat aatgtgcaat ttcacgaaaa
      301 atccaagggc gtccttgcgc agcacgacca atcataatgg cgtcagcacc tgtataatcc
      361 aaaacatatt tggctttttg cggactgtcg atatccccat ttgcaatcac aggaatagtt
      421 aaaatcgatt tcacctgttt gatcaaatca taacgcgcag tacttaaata catgtcttca
      481 cgtgtacgac catggagtgc cagtgcagca ataccagact gctcagcttg cttggcaact
      541 ctaagaatat tttcctgccc atttaagaaa cctaaacggg tttttagcgt cacaggaaca
      601 tccaccgctg caactactgc atccagaata cgagcaacca agtcttcatc ttgtaaaagt
      661 gcagaaccag caagcttgtt acagactttt ttggcaggac agcccatgtt gatatccaca
      721 atctgggcgc catttgcgac ctgatagcgt gcagcttcag cgagttgctc tgggtcagaa
      781 cctgcaattt gtgctgaaat cggtgcgagt tctccatcaa aattggcccg atacaggctt
      841 tttttactca ttcttaaagt cttatctgcg gtcatcattt cacttaccgc atgccctgca
      901 ccaaaatatt tacacagtgt acggaacggg cgatctgtca ctcccgccat aggagctaca
      961 attaaattat ttgacagttg ataagaccca atatacatat atattcatac attttaagat
     1021 cgacatagta tacttcatcc gcctttttga ctcatctttt tatcaaggtg ttttgcttgc
     1081 ttttgttatc aataaaaaag gccgcgattt gcggccttat tgttcgtcAA CGGGGGAAAT
     1141 AAAATGacac taggtctagg gcggcggatt tgtcctactc aggagagcgt tcaccgacaa
     1201 acaacagata aaacgaaagg cccagtcttt cgactgagcc tttcgtttta tttgatgcct
     1261 ctggattaat taattaagcg gcggcatcga tcgggccctg aggcttactt atacagctcg
     1321 tccatgccgc cggtggagtg gcggccctcg gcgcgttcgt actgttccac gatggtgtag
     1381 tcctcgttgt gggaggtgat gtccaacttg atgttgacgt tgtacgcgcc gggcagttgc
     1441 acgggcttct tggccttgta ggtggtcttg acctcagcgt cgtagtggcc gccgtccttc
     1501 agcttcagcc tctgcttgat ctcgcccttc agcgcgccgt cctcggggta catccgctcg
     1561 gaggaggcct cccagcccat agtcttcttc tgcattacgg ggccgtcgga ggggaagttg
     1621 gtgccgcgca gcttcacctt gtagatgaac tcgccgtctt gcagggagga gtcctgggtc
     1681 acggtcacca cgccgccgtc ctcgaagttc atcacgcgct cccacttgaa gccctcgggg
     1741 aaggacagct tcaagtagtc ggggatgtcg gcggggtgct tcacgtaggc cttggagccg
     1801 tacatgaact gaggggacag gatgtcccag gcgaagggca gggggccacc cttggtcacc
     1861 ttcagcttgg cggtctgggt gccctcgtag gggcggccct cgccctcgcc ctcgatctcg
     1921 aactcgtggc cgttcacgga gccctccatg tgaaccttga agcgcatgaa ctccttgatg
     1981 atggccatgt tatcctcctc gcccttgctc accatggtct gtttcctgtg tgaaattgtt
     2041 atccgctcac aattccacac attatacgag ccggatgatt aattgtcaac agctcatttc
     2101 agaatatttg ccagaaccgt tatgatgtcg gcgcaaaaaa cattatccag aacgggagtg
     2161 cgccttgagc gacacgGGGA GACCAGAAAC AAAAAAAGGC CCCCCGTTAG GGAGGCCTTC
     2221 AATAATTGGa ttatgcagtg atttacgacc tgcacagcca taccacagct tccgatggct
     2281 gcctgacgcc agaagcatTG GTGCACCGTG CAGTCGggac caaaacgaaa aaacaccctt
     2341 tcgggtgtct tttctggaat ttggtaccga gTGATAAGCT GTCAAACCAG ATCAATTCGc
     2401 gctaactcac attaattgcg ttgcgctcac tgcccgcttt ccagtcggga aacctgtcgt
     2461 gccagctgca ttaatgaatc ggccaacgcg cggggagagg cggtttgcgt attgggcgcc
     2521 agggtggttt ttcttttcac cagtgagacg ggcaacagct gattgccctt caccgcctgg
     2581 ccctgagaga gttgcagcaa gcggtccacg ctggtttgcc ccagcaggcg aaaatcctgt
     2641 ttgatggtgg ttgacggcgg gatataacat gagctgtctt cggtatcgtc gtatcccact
     2701 accgagatat ccgcaccaac gcgcagcccg gactcggtaa tggcgcgcat tgcgcccagc
     2761 gccatctgat cgttggcaac cagcatcgca gtgggaacga tgccctcatt cagcatttgc
     2821 atggtttgtt gaaaaccgga catggcactc cagtcgcctt cccgttccgc tatcggctga
     2881 atttgattgc gagtgagata tttatgccag ccagccagac gcagacgcgc cgagacagaa
     2941 cttaatgggc ccgctaacag cgcgatttgc tggtgaccca atgcgaccag atgctccacg
     3001 cccagtcgcg taccgtcttc atgggagaaa ataatactgt tgatgggtgt ctggtcagag
     3061 acatcaagaa ataacgccgg aacattagtg caggcagctt ccacagcaat ggcatcctgg
     3121 tcatccagcg gatagttaat gatcagccca ctgacgcgtt gcgcgagaag attgtgcacc
     3181 gccgctttac aggcttcgac gccgcttcgt tctaccatcg acaccaccac gctggcaccc
     3241 agttgatcgg cgcgagattt aatcgccgcg acaatttgcg acggcgcgtg cagggccaga
     3301 ctggaggtgg caacgccaat cagcaacgac tgtttgcccg ccagttgttg tgccacgcgg
     3361 ttgggaatgt aattcagctc cgccatcgcc gcttccactt tttcccgcgt tttcgcagaa
     3421 acgtggctgg cctggttcac cacgcgggaa acggtctgat aagagacacc ggcatactct
     3481 gcgacatcgt ataacgttac tggtttcaca ttcaccaccc tgaattgact ctcttccggg
     3541 cgctatcatg ccataccgcg aaaggttttg caccattcga tggtgtcaac gtaaatgcat
     3601 gctagctata gttctagaag cggccgcgaa ttcgacgtca aattctatca taattgtggt
     3661 ttcaaaatcg gctccgtcga tactatgtta tacgccaact ttgaaaacaa ctttgaaaag
     3721 gctgttttct gtatttaagg ttttagaatg caaggaacag tgaattggag ttcgtcttgt
     3781 tataattagc ttcttggggt atctttaaat actgtagaaa agaggaagga aataataaat
     3841 ggctaaaatg agaatatcac cggaattgaa aaaactgatc gaagaatacc gctgcgtaaa
     3901 agatacggaa ggaatgtctc ctgctaaggt atataagctg gtgggagaaa atgaaatcct
     3961 atatttaaaa atgacggaca gccggtataa agggaccacc tatgatgtgg aacgggaaaa
     4021 ggacatgatg ctatggctgg aaggaaagct gcctgttcca aaggtcctgc actttgaacg
     4081 gcatgatggc tggagcaatc tgctcatgag tgaggccgat ggcgtccttt gctcggaagg
     4141 gtatgaagat gaacaaagcc ctgaaaagac tatcgagctg tatgcggagt gcatcaggct
     4201 ctttcactcc atcgacatat cggattgtcc ctatacgaat agcttagacg gccgcttagc
     4261 cgaattggat tacttactga ataacgatct ggccgatgtg gattgcgaaa actgggaaga
     4321 agacactcca tttaaagatc cgcgcgagct gtatgatttt ttaaagacgg aaaagcccga
     4381 agaggaactt gtcttttccc acggcgacct gggagacagc aacatctttg tgaaagatgg
     4441 caaagtaagt ggctttattg atcttgggag aagcggcagg gcggacaagt ggtatgacat
     4501 tgccttctgc gtccggtcga tcagggagga tatcggggaa gaacagtatg tcgagctatt
     4561 ttttgactta ctggggatca agcctgattg ggagaaaata aaatattata ttttactgga
     4621 tgaattgttt tagtaccgag ctcgcttgga ctcctgttga tagatccagt aatgacctca
     4681 gaactccatc tggatttgtt cagaacgctc ggttgccgcc gggcgttttt tattggtgag
     4741 aatatctggc tttattcgat tttgatggaa cgttatgtac taaggatagt ttcacgagtt
     4801 tcatttttta taccctgtca aaacggcaca ttgtgcgtca gggtattaaa atactaccct
     4861 ggattcaggc ttattatctt aagctttatc ccgctcattc catgcgccta aagctatttg
     4921 gaagcatgtt tcgcggtgcg ccctctcaac cgtttcaaga tcttggtaaa gaatacgcac
     4981 aaaccttact caataaactt gatcccgcac tcttttggca actcaaacag caccaacaac
     5041 aaggagataa agttgtcatt gtttctgctt cgattgacct atatttgaaa ccgttatgtg
     5101 atttacttga tgtcgatctg atttgtacag tagttgaaat taaggatcaa aaaattacgg
     5161 gggattatgc cacccctgac tgtagctctg agcagaaaaa aattcgtgtc tctgagcgct
     5221 acgatttatc cagctatcgt catgtttatg cctatggcaa tagccacgaa gatttagata
     5281 tgctttccct ggctgatacg tcgtatatgg tcggtgaaga tcaaagctta cctttacttc
     5341 aagctgtaaa aaagctcgcc taagcgagct ttttacagga cttaatccaa ttaataaatc
     5401 gccatatgat tgcgatgaat catttccaga gaacgtgctt cacctaacac ttgatgtact
     5461 ttatctgaag ccaaaccttt aatgatctca gccgaacgtg aactaaaatt cacgcgcccg
     5521 actgcaacac gctgcccaga ctgat
//
