# Supplementary material for: Development of a genetic toolset for the highly engineerable and metabolically versatile Acinetobacter baylyi ADP1
Source: bioRxiv preprint, doi:10.1101/696302, version 1 (2019-07-09)
Supplement: Supplemental Files [file 696302_file04.zip › ADP1 Supplemental Files/ADP1 Tools Vectors/Chromosomal Integrations/Chromosomal Mapping Integrations/BWB274 aciad2318-rv-ko-cassette.gb]

LOCUS       ACIAD2318_Rv_KO_Cassett 5741 bp ds-DNA     linear       21-DEC-2018
DEFINITION  .
FEATURES             Location/Qualifiers
     CDS             complement(2073..3155)
                     /label="lacI CDS"
                     /ApEinfo_revcolor=#d59687
                     /ApEinfo_fwdcolor=#d59687
     Terminator      complement(727..774)
                     /label="L3S1P22 Term"
                     /ApEinfo_revcolor=#ff9ccd
                     /ApEinfo_fwdcolor=#ff9ccd
     gene            432..701
                     /label=" gene"
                     /ApEinfo_revcolor=#d6b295
                     /ApEinfo_fwdcolor=#d6b295
     misc_signal     complement(1093..1112)
                     /label="spKDL023"
                     /ApEinfo_revcolor=#b1ff67
                     /ApEinfo_fwdcolor=#b1ff67
     misc_feature    complement(727..4389)
                     /label="KO Cassette -mCherry"
                     /ApEinfo_revcolor=#75c6a9
                     /ApEinfo_fwdcolor=#75c6a9
     misc_binding    complement(1680..1702)
                     /label="LacO"
                     /ApEinfo_revcolor=#84b0dc
                     /ApEinfo_fwdcolor=#84b0dc
     misc_feature    complement(1730..1735)
                     /label="-35 Box"
                     /ApEinfo_revcolor=#9eafd2
                     /ApEinfo_fwdcolor=#9eafd2
     primer_bind     3117..3136
                     /label="LacI-R"
                     /ApEinfo_revcolor=#ffef86
                     /ApEinfo_fwdcolor=#ffef86
     promoter        complement(3156..3233)
                     /label="lacIq promoter"
                     /ApEinfo_revcolor=#f58a5e
                     /ApEinfo_fwdcolor=#f58a5e
     protein_bind    complement(1682..1698)
                     /label="lac operator"
                     /ApEinfo_revcolor=#84b0dc
                     /ApEinfo_fwdcolor=#84b0dc
     terminator      complement(4295..4389)
                     /label="lambda t0 terminator"
                     /ApEinfo_revcolor=#c7b0e3
                     /ApEinfo_fwdcolor=#c7b0e3
     phage           727..4389
                     /label="putative prophage"
                     /ApEinfo_revcolor=#b4abac
                     /ApEinfo_fwdcolor=#b4abac
     CDS             3485..4279
                     /label="KanR"
                     /ApEinfo_revcolor=#faac61
                     /ApEinfo_fwdcolor=#faac61
     Terminator      complement(1963..2017)
                     /label="L3S2P24 Terminator"
                     /ApEinfo_revcolor=#faac61
                     /ApEinfo_fwdcolor=#faac61
     misc_feature    complement(1707..1712)
                     /label="-10 Box"
                     /ApEinfo_revcolor=#d6b295
                     /ApEinfo_fwdcolor=#d6b295
     promoter        complement(1706..1735)
                     /label="trc promoter"
                     /ApEinfo_revcolor=#d59687
                     /ApEinfo_fwdcolor=#d59687
     misc_feature    complement(3260..3279)
                     /label="BioBrick prefix"
                     /ApEinfo_revcolor=#ff9ccd
                     /ApEinfo_fwdcolor=#ff9ccd
     terminator      complement(814..900)
                     /label="rrnB T1 terminator"
                     /ApEinfo_revcolor=#f58a5e
                     /ApEinfo_fwdcolor=#f58a5e
     CDS             complement(951..1661)
                     /label="mCherry"
                     /ApEinfo_revcolor=#d59687
                     /ApEinfo_fwdcolor=#d59687
     Terminator      complement(1823..1875)
                     /label="L3S3P21"
                     /ApEinfo_revcolor=#ffef86
                     /ApEinfo_fwdcolor=#ffef86
     gene            1..345
                     /label=" gene"
                     /ApEinfo_revcolor=#faac61
                     /ApEinfo_fwdcolor=#faac61
     gene            4634..5740
                     /label=" gene"
                     /ApEinfo_revcolor=#d59687
                     /ApEinfo_fwdcolor=#d59687
ORIGIN
        1 ctctggtcag ttgccgaagg ctttacaacg cttaaagcac atggagtgaa tcttggagaa
       61 gcacttgatt gtattaatgc atcaagcggt aaaagtggtg tgacggagac cattttccct
      121 cagcgtgtat tgaatcgtag ttttcctgtt acttttgcac ttccgttact tgccaaagat
      181 gctggtatag cactagatct cgtgcatgcg gcaaaacttc ctgcgccgtt gattgcttta
      241 actcaaagtt taattcaggc tgcaaatcaa actgctgaag aaaatagtga tttttctgct
      301 gctgtgaaaa tgtacgaatc gtggagcaaa attacacttg agtaattaat cgacattgaa
      361 tttttttata aacaccctat attgagaaat aggtcgttac aattaaatcg acacataaag
      421 aggatacgct catgaataag cttgctgttg cactttttac tggaatgatg acctttgctg
      481 gtgtttccgt acaggctgca acacctgaac aagagtgtaa gaaattacaa gatgactata
      541 atctgattta tgcatctaaa ggtttttgtt ttaaagatcc tgaagccaag gccaaatatg
      601 gcaatgacaa ttgctttacc accaaaccaa aattttcaga taaagagcag caacgtcttg
      661 accagatcaa ggatcgtcag aaagaattga attgtaaata agaactgcac tttataagga
      721 aacacatttt gttatcaata aaaaaggccg cgatttgcgg ccttattgtt cgtcAACGGG
      781 GGAAATAAAA TGacactagg tctagggcgg cggatttgtc ctactcagga gagcgttcac
      841 cgacaaacaa cagataaaac gaaaggccca gtctttcgac tgagcctttc gttttatttg
      901 atgcctctgg attaattaat taagcggcgg catcgatcgg gccctgaggc ttacttatac
      961 agctcgtcca tgccgccggt ggagtggcgg ccctcggcgc gttcgtactg ttccacgatg
     1021 gtgtagtcct cgttgtggga ggtgatgtcc aacttgatgt tgacgttgta cgcgccgggc
     1081 agttgcacgg gcttcttggc cttgtaggtg gtcttgacct cagcgtcgta gtggccgccg
     1141 tccttcagct tcagcctctg cttgatctcg cccttcagcg cgccgtcctc ggggtacatc
     1201 cgctcggagg aggcctccca gcccatagtc ttcttctgca ttacggggcc gtcggagggg
     1261 aagttggtgc cgcgcagctt caccttgtag atgaactcgc cgtcttgcag ggaggagtcc
     1321 tgggtcacgg tcaccacgcc gccgtcctcg aagttcatca cgcgctccca cttgaagccc
     1381 tcggggaagg acagcttcaa gtagtcgggg atgtcggcgg ggtgcttcac gtaggccttg
     1441 gagccgtaca tgaactgagg ggacaggatg tcccaggcga agggcagggg gccacccttg
     1501 gtcaccttca gcttggcggt ctgggtgccc tcgtaggggc ggccctcgcc ctcgccctcg
     1561 atctcgaact cgtggccgtt cacggagccc tccatgtgaa ccttgaagcg catgaactcc
     1621 ttgatgatgg ccatgttatc ctcctcgccc ttgctcacca tggtctgttt cctgtgtgaa
     1681 attgttatcc gctcacaatt ccacacatta tacgagccgg atgattaatt gtcaacagct
     1741 catttcagaa tatttgccag aaccgttatg atgtcggcgc aaaaaacatt atccagaacg
     1801 ggagtgcgcc ttgagcgaca cgGGGAGACC AGAAACAAAA AAAGGCCCCC CGTTAGGGAG
     1861 GCCTTCAATA ATTGGattat gcagtgattt acgacctgca cagccatacc acagcttccg
     1921 atggctgcct gacgccagaa gcatTGGTGC ACCGTGCAGT CGggaccaaa acgaaaaaac
     1981 accctttcgg gtgtcttttc tggaatttgg taccgagTGA TAAGCTGTCA AACCAGATCA
     2041 ATTCGcgcta actcacatta attgcgttgc gctcactgcc cgctttccag tcgggaaacc
     2101 tgtcgtgcca gctgcattaa tgaatcggcc aacgcgcggg gagaggcggt ttgcgtattg
     2161 ggcgccaggg tggtttttct tttcaccagt gagacgggca acagctgatt gcccttcacc
     2221 gcctggccct gagagagttg cagcaagcgg tccacgctgg tttgccccag caggcgaaaa
     2281 tcctgtttga tggtggttga cggcgggata taacatgagc tgtcttcggt atcgtcgtat
     2341 cccactaccg agatatccgc accaacgcgc agcccggact cggtaatggc gcgcattgcg
     2401 cccagcgcca tctgatcgtt ggcaaccagc atcgcagtgg gaacgatgcc ctcattcagc
     2461 atttgcatgg tttgttgaaa accggacatg gcactccagt cgccttcccg ttccgctatc
     2521 ggctgaattt gattgcgagt gagatattta tgccagccag ccagacgcag acgcgccgag
     2581 acagaactta atgggcccgc taacagcgcg atttgctggt gacccaatgc gaccagatgc
     2641 tccacgccca gtcgcgtacc gtcttcatgg gagaaaataa tactgttgat gggtgtctgg
     2701 tcagagacat caagaaataa cgccggaaca ttagtgcagg cagcttccac agcaatggca
     2761 tcctggtcat ccagcggata gttaatgatc agcccactga cgcgttgcgc gagaagattg
     2821 tgcaccgccg ctttacaggc ttcgacgccg cttcgttcta ccatcgacac caccacgctg
     2881 gcacccagtt gatcggcgcg agatttaatc gccgcgacaa tttgcgacgg cgcgtgcagg
     2941 gccagactgg aggtggcaac gccaatcagc aacgactgtt tgcccgccag ttgttgtgcc
     3001 acgcggttgg gaatgtaatt cagctccgcc atcgccgctt ccactttttc ccgcgttttc
     3061 gcagaaacgt ggctggcctg gttcaccacg cgggaaacgg tctgataaga gacaccggca
     3121 tactctgcga catcgtataa cgttactggt ttcacattca ccaccctgaa ttgactctct
     3181 tccgggcgct atcatgccat accgcgaaag gttttgcacc attcgatggt gtcaacgtaa
     3241 atgcatgcta gctatagttc tagaagcggc cgcgaattcg acgtcaaatt ctatcataat
     3301 tgtggtttca aaatcggctc cgtcgatact atgttatacg ccaactttga aaacaacttt
     3361 gaaaaggctg ttttctgtat ttaaggtttt agaatgcaag gaacagtgaa ttggagttcg
     3421 tcttgttata attagcttct tggggtatct ttaaatactg tagaaaagag gaaggaaata
     3481 ataaatggct aaaatgagaa tatcaccgga attgaaaaaa ctgatcgaag aataccgctg
     3541 cgtaaaagat acggaaggaa tgtctcctgc taaggtatat aagctggtgg gagaaaatga
     3601 aatcctatat ttaaaaatga cggacagccg gtataaaggg accacctatg atgtggaacg
     3661 ggaaaaggac atgatgctat ggctggaagg aaagctgcct gttccaaagg tcctgcactt
     3721 tgaacggcat gatggctgga gcaatctgct catgagtgag gccgatggcg tcctttgctc
     3781 ggaagggtat gaagatgaac aaagccctga aaagactatc gagctgtatg cggagtgcat
     3841 caggctcttt cactccatcg acatatcgga ttgtccctat acgaatagct tagacggccg
     3901 cttagccgaa ttggattact tactgaataa cgatctggcc gatgtggatt gcgaaaactg
     3961 ggaagaagac actccattta aagatccgcg cgagctgtat gattttttaa agacggaaaa
     4021 gcccgaagag gaacttgtct tttcccacgg cgacctggga gacagcaaca tctttgtgaa
     4081 agatggcaaa gtaagtggct ttattgatct tgggagaagc ggcagggcgg acaagtggta
     4141 tgacattgcc ttctgcgtcc ggtcgatcag ggaggatatc ggggaagaac agtatgtcga
     4201 gctatttttt gacttactgg ggatcaagcc tgattgggag aaaataaaat attatatttt
     4261 actggatgaa ttgttttagt accgagctcg cttggactcc tgttgataga tccagtaatg
     4321 acctcagaac tccatctgga tttgttcaga acgctcggtt gccgccgggc gttttttatt
     4381 ggtgagaata taaaatgatg tatatcaaag gagctaaggc tcctttttta tttttttaaa
     4441 taataaaaat aaagagttag ttctaaaaaa tcgtatatat cgtcattaaa ttgtcattta
     4501 ctcttcaccc atttgtaaca aagtttgcag atactgctta gcaagttggt gagcttatgt
     4561 aactttttgt acaaaagtca gctaaaaaaa gttaattcgg ctttttgcca gttacaaaaa
     4621 aatctggaga tatttgatga aaaaattact tcttgcagcg actgttgcaa cactgagcct
     4681 aagcgcagca cacgcagctc ctacccttta cggtaagatc aatttgacgc ttgaccaagt
     4741 agataacagc gattttgctg gaaataatgt cactgcacta aattcgaatg catcccgaat
     4801 tggtattaag ggcgaagaaa aactgactga taatatctca gtgttatatt tagcggaatg
     4861 ggcaatttca actgatggtt ctggctctga tacagactta agtgcacgta accgctactt
     4921 aggtttaaaa tttaaggaca ttggctctct taaagcaggt aaatacgatt catatttcaa
     4981 aagtgccgct ggaaataatc aagatatttt caatgaccac acgatattgg atatgacgtc
     5041 tgtacttcac ggtgaagaac gtttaaataa cgtgattggt tttgagaccg ataaaaacct
     5101 gatcatccct ggcttacagt ttaatatcat gtcacaacaa ggcgaagata ccaaaactga
     5161 caatacaacg cttggacaag aaggtaagcg taacggcttt ggtgatggaa tttctacctc
     5221 attaagctat gacaacaaag actatggttt gtctgccgca attgcaggta actttggtgt
     5281 ggctggtaaa tataatgcct acagcctttc tggaatctac tcggatgcca ttcgtgtaac
     5341 aggatcattt gattttagca aatacggcgt tgacggcttg gtgtttggtg cattatggca
     5401 aaatgcaaaa ccaactgatg atactgtttt aactgtttca ggaacaggaa ccagcgcggt
     5461 aactacaacc tttaaagggc ttgaagaaga tgcattcagc ttaactgctg cgtatgtaat
     5521 tccttctaca ccttggaaaa tcaaaggtga gtatgttgaa tcgaatacct ctgtagatag
     5581 tcgttctgat cgtaaaattt ctcagtatgg tctaggtgtt gactacaacc tcaataaaca
     5641 agcacgttta tatggtgttc tagctcaaca aaaacgtgac tggttggcaa gtgatgataa
     5701 gaaaactgta gtcggtttag gtatggaata taatttctaa g
//
