# Supplementary material for: Development of a genetic toolset for the highly engineerable and metabolically versatile Acinetobacter baylyi ADP1
Source: bioRxiv preprint, doi:10.1101/696302, version 1 (2019-07-09)
Supplement: Supplemental Files [file 696302_file04.zip › ADP1 Supplemental Files/ADP1 Tools Vectors/Chromosomal Integrations/Chromosomal Mapping Integrations/BWB250 aciad0744-upp-fw-ko-cassette.gb]

LOCUS       ACIAD0744_(upp)_Fw_KO_C 5089 bp ds-DNA     linear       20-DEC-2018
DEFINITION  .
FEATURES             Location/Qualifiers
     Terminator      4262..4309
                     /label="L3S1P22 Term"
                     /ApEinfo_revcolor=#ff9ccd
                     /ApEinfo_fwdcolor=#ff9ccd
     misc_binding    3334..3356
                     /label="LacO"
                     /ApEinfo_revcolor=#84b0dc
                     /ApEinfo_fwdcolor=#84b0dc
     misc_feature    3301..3306
                     /label="-35 Box"
                     /ApEinfo_revcolor=#9eafd2
                     /ApEinfo_fwdcolor=#9eafd2
     gene            4494..5089
                     /label=" gene"
                     /ApEinfo_revcolor=#75c6a9
                     /ApEinfo_fwdcolor=#75c6a9
     primer_bind     complement(1900..1919)
                     /label="LacI-R"
                     /ApEinfo_revcolor=#ffef86
                     /ApEinfo_fwdcolor=#ffef86
     CDS             complement(757..1551)
                     /label="KanR"
                     /ApEinfo_revcolor=#faac61
                     /ApEinfo_fwdcolor=#faac61
     promoter        3301..3330
                     /label="trc promoter"
                     /ApEinfo_revcolor=#d59687
                     /ApEinfo_fwdcolor=#d59687
     gene            1..549
                     /label="nuoN gene"
                     /ApEinfo_revcolor=#faac61
                     /ApEinfo_fwdcolor=#faac61
     promoter        1803..1880
                     /label="lacIq promoter"
                     /ApEinfo_revcolor=#f58a5e
                     /ApEinfo_fwdcolor=#f58a5e
     misc_feature    4310..4838
                     /label="ACIAD0744 Back Hom"
                     /ApEinfo_revcolor=#9eafd2
                     /ApEinfo_fwdcolor=#9eafd2
     Terminator      3019..3073
                     /label="L3S2P24 Terminator"
                     /ApEinfo_revcolor=#faac61
                     /ApEinfo_fwdcolor=#faac61
     misc_feature    3324..3329
                     /label="-10 Box"
                     /ApEinfo_revcolor=#d6b295
                     /ApEinfo_fwdcolor=#d6b295
     Terminator      3161..3213
                     /label="L3S3P21"
                     /ApEinfo_revcolor=#ffef86
                     /ApEinfo_fwdcolor=#ffef86
     CDS             3375..4085
                     /label="mCherry"
                     /ApEinfo_revcolor=#d59687
                     /ApEinfo_fwdcolor=#d59687
     misc_feature    1757..1776
                     /label="BioBrick prefix"
                     /ApEinfo_revcolor=#ff9ccd
                     /ApEinfo_fwdcolor=#ff9ccd
     terminator      4136..4222
                     /label="rrnB T1 terminator"
                     /ApEinfo_revcolor=#f58a5e
                     /ApEinfo_fwdcolor=#f58a5e
     misc_feature    647..4309
                     /label="KO Cassette -mCherry"
                     /ApEinfo_revcolor=#75c6a9
                     /ApEinfo_fwdcolor=#75c6a9
     terminator      647..741
                     /label="lambda t0 terminator"
                     /ApEinfo_revcolor=#c7b0e3
                     /ApEinfo_fwdcolor=#c7b0e3
     CDS             1881..2963
                     /label="lacI CDS"
                     /ApEinfo_revcolor=#d59687
                     /ApEinfo_fwdcolor=#d59687
     protein_bind    3338..3354
                     /label="lac operator"
                     /ApEinfo_revcolor=#84b0dc
                     /ApEinfo_fwdcolor=#84b0dc
     misc_signal     3924..3943
                     /label="spKDL023"
                     /ApEinfo_revcolor=#b1ff67
                     /ApEinfo_fwdcolor=#b1ff67
ORIGIN
        1 ttagtgagca tgacttatgc aagtttaggt agcgtaaccg tatatgtgat cacttatgta
       61 ctcactacaa ttggtgcatt tggtgctgta gcgctgatgt cgagtcctta caacaacgtg
      121 gatgaagcag aaagtcttgc agattatcgt ggtctatttt ggcgtcgtcc agttttaacc
      181 gcgaccttaa cggtgatgat gctatctctt gcaggtattc cattaactgc tggatttatt
      241 ggtaaattcc tcgtggtaat ggctgccgta accactcaac actggttctt ggctgcaatg
      301 attgtggtgg gtagtggtat tggtttgtac tattatttgc gcgtcatgat tgtgatgtat
      361 atgaccccac cagatgtccc acgtatcgat gcagataagc attggggaca aaaagtgggc
      421 ggtatcatgg tacttgctgc ggctgcattg gtcttgatta ttggtatcta tccagatccg
      481 attatcaagc ttgcacttga aggtgaaatt ctttctccat tacattttgt gttagcaaat
      541 catcagtaat gtttggtttt taacaaaaag agcctccatt tttggaggct ttttttattt
      601 catgttcaaa aacaattata ataaccaaag tttatcgttg tgttagattc tcaccaataa
      661 aaaacgcccg gcggcaaccg agcgttctga acaaatccag atggagttct gaggtcatta
      721 ctggatctat caacaggagt ccaagcgagc tcggtactaa aacaattcat ccagtaaaat
      781 ataatatttt attttctccc aatcaggctt gatccccagt aagtcaaaaa atagctcgac
      841 atactgttct tccccgatat cctccctgat cgaccggacg cagaaggcaa tgtcatacca
      901 cttgtccgcc ctgccgcttc tcccaagatc aataaagcca cttactttgc catctttcac
      961 aaagatgttg ctgtctccca ggtcgccgtg ggaaaagaca agttcctctt cgggcttttc
     1021 cgtctttaaa aaatcataca gctcgcgcgg atctttaaat ggagtgtctt cttcccagtt
     1081 ttcgcaatcc acatcggcca gatcgttatt cagtaagtaa tccaattcgg ctaagcggcc
     1141 gtctaagcta ttcgtatagg gacaatccga tatgtcgatg gagtgaaaga gcctgatgca
     1201 ctccgcatac agctcgatag tcttttcagg gctttgttca tcttcatacc cttccgagca
     1261 aaggacgcca tcggcctcac tcatgagcag attgctccag ccatcatgcc gttcaaagtg
     1321 caggaccttt ggaacaggca gctttccttc cagccatagc atcatgtcct tttcccgttc
     1381 cacatcatag gtggtccctt tataccggct gtccgtcatt tttaaatata ggatttcatt
     1441 ttctcccacc agcttatata ccttagcagg agacattcct tccgtatctt ttacgcagcg
     1501 gtattcttcg atcagttttt tcaattccgg tgatattctc attttagcca tttattattt
     1561 ccttcctctt ttctacagta tttaaagata ccccaagaag ctaattataa caagacgaac
     1621 tccaattcac tgttccttgc attctaaaac cttaaataca gaaaacagcc ttttcaaagt
     1681 tgttttcaaa gttggcgtat aacatagtat cgacggagcc gattttgaaa ccacaattat
     1741 gatagaattt gacgtcgaat tcgcggccgc ttctagaact atagctagca tgcatttacg
     1801 ttgacaccat cgaatggtgc aaaacctttc gcggtatggc atgatagcgc ccggaagaga
     1861 gtcaattcag ggtggtgaat gtgaaaccag taacgttata cgatgtcgca gagtatgccg
     1921 gtgtctctta tcagaccgtt tcccgcgtgg tgaaccaggc cagccacgtt tctgcgaaaa
     1981 cgcgggaaaa agtggaagcg gcgatggcgg agctgaatta cattcccaac cgcgtggcac
     2041 aacaactggc gggcaaacag tcgttgctga ttggcgttgc cacctccagt ctggccctgc
     2101 acgcgccgtc gcaaattgtc gcggcgatta aatctcgcgc cgatcaactg ggtgccagcg
     2161 tggtggtgtc gatggtagaa cgaagcggcg tcgaagcctg taaagcggcg gtgcacaatc
     2221 ttctcgcgca acgcgtcagt gggctgatca ttaactatcc gctggatgac caggatgcca
     2281 ttgctgtgga agctgcctgc actaatgttc cggcgttatt tcttgatgtc tctgaccaga
     2341 cacccatcaa cagtattatt ttctcccatg aagacggtac gcgactgggc gtggagcatc
     2401 tggtcgcatt gggtcaccag caaatcgcgc tgttagcggg cccattaagt tctgtctcgg
     2461 cgcgtctgcg tctggctggc tggcataaat atctcactcg caatcaaatt cagccgatag
     2521 cggaacggga aggcgactgg agtgccatgt ccggttttca acaaaccatg caaatgctga
     2581 atgagggcat cgttcccact gcgatgctgg ttgccaacga tcagatggcg ctgggcgcaa
     2641 tgcgcgccat taccgagtcc gggctgcgcg ttggtgcgga tatctcggta gtgggatacg
     2701 acgataccga agacagctca tgttatatcc cgccgtcaac caccatcaaa caggattttc
     2761 gcctgctggg gcaaaccagc gtggaccgct tgctgcaact ctctcagggc caggcggtga
     2821 agggcaatca gctgttgccc gtctcactgg tgaaaagaaa aaccaccctg gcgcccaata
     2881 cgcaaaccgc ctctccccgc gcgttggccg attcattaat gcagctggca cgacaggttt
     2941 cccgactgga aagcgggcag tgagcgcaac gcaattaatg tgagttagcg CGAATTGATC
     3001 TGGTTTGACA GCTTATCAct cggtaccaaa ttccagaaaa gacacccgaa agggtgtttt
     3061 ttcgttttgg tccCGACTGC ACGGTGCACC Aatgcttctg gcgtcaggca gccatcggaa
     3121 gctgtggtat ggctgtgcag gtcgtaaatc actgcataat CCAATTATTG AAGGCCTCCC
     3181 TAACGGGGGG CCTTTTTTTG TTTCTGGTCT CCCcgtgtcg ctcaaggcgc actcccgttc
     3241 tggataatgt tttttgcgcc gacatcataa cggttctggc aaatattctg aaatgagctg
     3301 ttgacaatta atcatccggc tcgtataatg tgtggaattg tgagcggata acaatttcac
     3361 acaggaaaca gaccatggtg agcaagggcg aggaggataa catggccatc atcaaggagt
     3421 tcatgcgctt caaggttcac atggagggct ccgtgaacgg ccacgagttc gagatcgagg
     3481 gcgagggcga gggccgcccc tacgagggca cccagaccgc caagctgaag gtgaccaagg
     3541 gtggccccct gcccttcgcc tgggacatcc tgtcccctca gttcatgtac ggctccaagg
     3601 cctacgtgaa gcaccccgcc gacatccccg actacttgaa gctgtccttc cccgagggct
     3661 tcaagtggga gcgcgtgatg aacttcgagg acggcggcgt ggtgaccgtg acccaggact
     3721 cctccctgca agacggcgag ttcatctaca aggtgaagct gcgcggcacc aacttcccct
     3781 ccgacggccc cgtaatgcag aagaagacta tgggctggga ggcctcctcc gagcggatgt
     3841 accccgagga cggcgcgctg aagggcgaga tcaagcagag gctgaagctg aaggacggcg
     3901 gccactacga cgctgaggtc aagaccacct acaaggccaa gaagcccgtg caactgcccg
     3961 gcgcgtacaa cgtcaacatc aagttggaca tcacctccca caacgaggac tacaccatcg
     4021 tggaacagta cgaacgcgcc gagggccgcc actccaccgg cggcatggac gagctgtata
     4081 agtaagcctc agggcccgat cgatgccgcc gcttaattaa ttaatccaga ggcatcaaat
     4141 aaaacgaaag gctcagtcga aagactgggc ctttcgtttt atctgttgtt tgtcggtgaa
     4201 cgctctcctg agtaggacaa atccgccgcc ctagacctag tgtCATTTTA TTTCCCCCGT
     4261 Tgacgaacaa taaggccgca aatcgcggcc ttttttattg ataacaaaat tcctaaaaat
     4321 aaaaacaaaa gccacaatat tgtggctttt gttttttcat ttcttgattg ttaaatattt
     4381 ttataaagat ctcttgatac tttagtaata ataaatacta atattattta taataataat
     4441 tattctcatt tattaatgtg tttgctagaa tccctccatc tatgggggat gatatgaaca
     4501 agaatatttt atttttatct ttaatggcct tacctgtatt tgccttcgct gaaaataatc
     4561 tggtattacc tacaattaca gtgagtgctg agcagcaagt gcaaagctat gcagcagata
     4621 gattgaataa acaagcagcg ttgggaagtc ttggtgaaaa atctgtgctt gatacgccat
     4681 tttcacttgt gagctattca gatgtcatga ttcgggatca acaggcatct acagtatcag
     4741 aagtattaag agctgatccg agtattcgtg aaacgaccaa tgcaggacat ttaaatgaga
     4801 atcttcagat aagaggtttt acagtaggtt ttgaagacta caatatcaat ggcctatatg
     4861 gtatgtcgcc atctggacgt atacccactg atattctaga tcacgtcacc ttattagaag
     4921 gtccgaatgc attggtcgct gggatggcgc cagcaggtag tgtcggtggg gtggtcatgg
     4981 cacaaaccaa gcgagccaca aaagatctca ctcaagtttc tgcaatgtat gaggatggtg
     5041 gttactataa gtcaggattt gatgtgtcgc gtcgtttagg acaaaataa
//
