# Supplementary material for: Development of a genetic toolset for the highly engineerable and metabolically versatile Acinetobacter baylyi ADP1
Source: bioRxiv preprint, doi:10.1101/696302, version 1 (2019-07-09)
Supplement: Supplemental Files [file 696302_file04.zip › ADP1 Supplemental Files/ADP1 Tools Vectors/Chromosomal Integrations/Chromosomal Mapping Integrations/BWB262 aciad1443-fw-ko-cassette.gb]

LOCUS       ACIAD1443_Fw_KO_Cassett 6649 bp ds-DNA     linear       21-DEC-2018
DEFINITION  .
FEATURES             Location/Qualifiers
     misc_signal     4519..4538
                     /label="spKDL023"
                     /ApEinfo_revcolor=#b1ff67
                     /ApEinfo_fwdcolor=#b1ff67
     misc_feature    80..80
                     /label="-35 catA"
                     /ApEinfo_revcolor=#c6c9d1
                     /ApEinfo_fwdcolor=#c6c9d1
     CDS             3970..4680
                     /label="mCherry"
                     /ApEinfo_revcolor=#d59687
                     /ApEinfo_fwdcolor=#d59687
     misc_feature    44..47
                     /label="CatM/BenM Binding Site"
                     /ApEinfo_revcolor=#b7e6d7
                     /ApEinfo_fwdcolor=#b7e6d7
     primer_bind     complement(2495..2514)
                     /label="LacI-R"
                     /ApEinfo_revcolor=#ffef86
                     /ApEinfo_fwdcolor=#ffef86
     Terminator      3756..3808
                     /label="L3S3P21"
                     /ApEinfo_revcolor=#ffef86
                     /ApEinfo_fwdcolor=#ffef86
     misc_feature    1242..4904
                     /label="KO Cassette -mCherry"
                     /ApEinfo_revcolor=#75c6a9
                     /ApEinfo_fwdcolor=#75c6a9
     misc_feature    105..105
                     /label="-10 catA"
                     /ApEinfo_revcolor=#c6c9d1
                     /ApEinfo_fwdcolor=#c6c9d1
     misc_binding    3929..3951
                     /label="LacO"
                     /ApEinfo_revcolor=#84b0dc
                     /ApEinfo_fwdcolor=#84b0dc
     misc_feature    3919..3924
                     /label="-10 Box"
                     /ApEinfo_revcolor=#d6b295
                     /ApEinfo_fwdcolor=#d6b295
     terminator      1242..1336
                     /label="lambda t0 terminator"
                     /ApEinfo_revcolor=#c7b0e3
                     /ApEinfo_fwdcolor=#c7b0e3
     CDS             2476..3558
                     /label="lacI CDS"
                     /ApEinfo_revcolor=#d59687
                     /ApEinfo_fwdcolor=#d59687
     promoter        3896..3925
                     /label="trc promoter"
                     /ApEinfo_revcolor=#d59687
                     /ApEinfo_fwdcolor=#d59687
     gene            297..1232
                     /label="catA gene"
                     /ApEinfo_revcolor=#d59687
                     /ApEinfo_fwdcolor=#d59687
     CDS             complement(1352..2146)
                     /label="KanR"
                     /ApEinfo_revcolor=#faac61
                     /ApEinfo_fwdcolor=#faac61
     misc_feature    55..58
                     /label="CatM/BenM Binding Site"
                     /ApEinfo_revcolor=#b7e6d7
                     /ApEinfo_fwdcolor=#b7e6d7
     Terminator      3614..3668
                     /label="L3S2P24 Terminator"
                     /ApEinfo_revcolor=#faac61
                     /ApEinfo_fwdcolor=#faac61
     gene            6509..6649
                     /label="catM gene"
                     /ApEinfo_revcolor=#d59687
                     /ApEinfo_fwdcolor=#d59687
     misc_feature    2352..2371
                     /label="BioBrick prefix"
                     /ApEinfo_revcolor=#ff9ccd
                     /ApEinfo_fwdcolor=#ff9ccd
     misc_feature    115..115
                     /label="TSS catA"
                     /ApEinfo_revcolor=#b1ff67
                     /ApEinfo_fwdcolor=#b1ff67
     CDS             4905..6482
                     /label="CDS"
                     /ApEinfo_revcolor=#c6c9d1
                     /ApEinfo_fwdcolor=#c6c9d1
     misc_feature    3896..3901
                     /label="-35 Box"
                     /ApEinfo_revcolor=#9eafd2
                     /ApEinfo_fwdcolor=#9eafd2
     terminator      4731..4817
                     /label="rrnB T1 terminator"
                     /ApEinfo_revcolor=#f58a5e
                     /ApEinfo_fwdcolor=#f58a5e
     Terminator      4857..4904
                     /label="L3S1P22 Term"
                     /ApEinfo_revcolor=#ff9ccd
                     /ApEinfo_fwdcolor=#ff9ccd
     protein_bind    3933..3949
                     /label="lac operator"
                     /ApEinfo_revcolor=#84b0dc
                     /ApEinfo_fwdcolor=#84b0dc
     promoter        2398..2475
                     /label="lacIq promoter"
                     /ApEinfo_revcolor=#f58a5e
                     /ApEinfo_fwdcolor=#f58a5e
ORIGIN
        1 tttattaaga tttattttta aattagatgt cgaaaaaatt agtataccaa aaaagcatga
       61 aaacatactc tcttaggaat tggagtcgcc atgagtttca gatacagttg atcagtatgg
      121 aaggtataga aacgactatc gaaataaata agtttgtggt gtgtgaagca aggtaaagct
      181 caaggctgag gcaaaccaag caaaggttaa ttgaaccgat atgcacaaca cattcaacga
      241 tagcgtcgac agataagttt atcaaatgat gttttggcga tttcaaggag aaagccatgg
      301 aagttaaaat attcaatact caggatgtgc aagatttttt acgtgttgca agcggacttg
      361 agcaagaagg tggcaatccg cgtgtaaagc agatcatcca tcgtgtgctt tcagatttat
      421 ataaagccat tgaagatttg aatatcactt cagatgaata ctgggcaggt gtggcatatt
      481 taaatcagct aggtgccaat caagaagctg gtttactctc gccaggcttg ggttttgacc
      541 attacctcga tatgcgtatg gatgccgaag atgccgcact aggtattgaa aatgcgacac
      601 cacgtaccat tgaaggcccg ctatacgtgg caggtgcgcc tgaatcggta ggttatgcgc
      661 gcatggatga cggaagtgat ccaaatggtc ataccctgat tctacatggc acgatctttg
      721 atgcagatgg aaaaccttta cccaatgcca aagttgaaat ctggcatgcc aataccaaag
      781 gcttttattc acacttcgac ccaacaggcg agcagcaggc gttcaatatg cgccgtagta
      841 ttattaccga tgaaaacggt cagtatcgcg ttcgtaccat tttgcctgcg ggttatggtt
      901 gcccaccaga aggtccaacg caacagttgc tgaatcagtt gggccgtcat ggtaaccgcc
      961 ctgcgcacat tcactatttt gtttctgccg atggacaccg caaactaact acgcaaatta
     1021 atgtggctgg cgatccgtac acctatgacg actttgctta tgcaacccgt gaaggcttgg
     1081 tggttgatgc agtggaacac accgatcctg aagccattaa ggccaatgat gttgaaggcc
     1141 cattcgctga aatggttttc gatctaaaat tgacgcgttt ggttgatggt gtagataacc
     1201 aagttgttga tcgtccacgt ctagcggtgt aatacaccaa aattctcacc aataaaaaac
     1261 gcccggcggc aaccgagcgt tctgaacaaa tccagatgga gttctgaggt cattactgga
     1321 tctatcaaca ggagtccaag cgagctcggt actaaaacaa ttcatccagt aaaatataat
     1381 attttatttt ctcccaatca ggcttgatcc ccagtaagtc aaaaaatagc tcgacatact
     1441 gttcttcccc gatatcctcc ctgatcgacc ggacgcagaa ggcaatgtca taccacttgt
     1501 ccgccctgcc gcttctccca agatcaataa agccacttac tttgccatct ttcacaaaga
     1561 tgttgctgtc tcccaggtcg ccgtgggaaa agacaagttc ctcttcgggc ttttccgtct
     1621 ttaaaaaatc atacagctcg cgcggatctt taaatggagt gtcttcttcc cagttttcgc
     1681 aatccacatc ggccagatcg ttattcagta agtaatccaa ttcggctaag cggccgtcta
     1741 agctattcgt atagggacaa tccgatatgt cgatggagtg aaagagcctg atgcactccg
     1801 catacagctc gatagtcttt tcagggcttt gttcatcttc atacccttcc gagcaaagga
     1861 cgccatcggc ctcactcatg agcagattgc tccagccatc atgccgttca aagtgcagga
     1921 cctttggaac aggcagcttt ccttccagcc atagcatcat gtccttttcc cgttccacat
     1981 cataggtggt ccctttatac cggctgtccg tcatttttaa atataggatt tcattttctc
     2041 ccaccagctt atatacctta gcaggagaca ttccttccgt atcttttacg cagcggtatt
     2101 cttcgatcag ttttttcaat tccggtgata ttctcatttt agccatttat tatttccttc
     2161 ctcttttcta cagtatttaa agatacccca agaagctaat tataacaaga cgaactccaa
     2221 ttcactgttc cttgcattct aaaaccttaa atacagaaaa cagccttttc aaagttgttt
     2281 tcaaagttgg cgtataacat agtatcgacg gagccgattt tgaaaccaca attatgatag
     2341 aatttgacgt cgaattcgcg gccgcttcta gaactatagc tagcatgcat ttacgttgac
     2401 accatcgaat ggtgcaaaac ctttcgcggt atggcatgat agcgcccgga agagagtcaa
     2461 ttcagggtgg tgaatgtgaa accagtaacg ttatacgatg tcgcagagta tgccggtgtc
     2521 tcttatcaga ccgtttcccg cgtggtgaac caggccagcc acgtttctgc gaaaacgcgg
     2581 gaaaaagtgg aagcggcgat ggcggagctg aattacattc ccaaccgcgt ggcacaacaa
     2641 ctggcgggca aacagtcgtt gctgattggc gttgccacct ccagtctggc cctgcacgcg
     2701 ccgtcgcaaa ttgtcgcggc gattaaatct cgcgccgatc aactgggtgc cagcgtggtg
     2761 gtgtcgatgg tagaacgaag cggcgtcgaa gcctgtaaag cggcggtgca caatcttctc
     2821 gcgcaacgcg tcagtgggct gatcattaac tatccgctgg atgaccagga tgccattgct
     2881 gtggaagctg cctgcactaa tgttccggcg ttatttcttg atgtctctga ccagacaccc
     2941 atcaacagta ttattttctc ccatgaagac ggtacgcgac tgggcgtgga gcatctggtc
     3001 gcattgggtc accagcaaat cgcgctgtta gcgggcccat taagttctgt ctcggcgcgt
     3061 ctgcgtctgg ctggctggca taaatatctc actcgcaatc aaattcagcc gatagcggaa
     3121 cgggaaggcg actggagtgc catgtccggt tttcaacaaa ccatgcaaat gctgaatgag
     3181 ggcatcgttc ccactgcgat gctggttgcc aacgatcaga tggcgctggg cgcaatgcgc
     3241 gccattaccg agtccgggct gcgcgttggt gcggatatct cggtagtggg atacgacgat
     3301 accgaagaca gctcatgtta tatcccgccg tcaaccacca tcaaacagga ttttcgcctg
     3361 ctggggcaaa ccagcgtgga ccgcttgctg caactctctc agggccaggc ggtgaagggc
     3421 aatcagctgt tgcccgtctc actggtgaaa agaaaaacca ccctggcgcc caatacgcaa
     3481 accgcctctc cccgcgcgtt ggccgattca ttaatgcagc tggcacgaca ggtttcccga
     3541 ctggaaagcg ggcagtgagc gcaacgcaat taatgtgagt tagcgCGAAT TGATCTGGTT
     3601 TGACAGCTTA TCActcggta ccaaattcca gaaaagacac ccgaaagggt gttttttcgt
     3661 tttggtccCG ACTGCACGGT GCACCAatgc ttctggcgtc aggcagccat cggaagctgt
     3721 ggtatggctg tgcaggtcgt aaatcactgc ataatCCAAT TATTGAAGGC CTCCCTAACG
     3781 GGGGGCCTTT TTTTGTTTCT GGTCTCCCcg tgtcgctcaa ggcgcactcc cgttctggat
     3841 aatgtttttt gcgccgacat cataacggtt ctggcaaata ttctgaaatg agctgttgac
     3901 aattaatcat ccggctcgta taatgtgtgg aattgtgagc ggataacaat ttcacacagg
     3961 aaacagacca tggtgagcaa gggcgaggag gataacatgg ccatcatcaa ggagttcatg
     4021 cgcttcaagg ttcacatgga gggctccgtg aacggccacg agttcgagat cgagggcgag
     4081 ggcgagggcc gcccctacga gggcacccag accgccaagc tgaaggtgac caagggtggc
     4141 cccctgccct tcgcctggga catcctgtcc cctcagttca tgtacggctc caaggcctac
     4201 gtgaagcacc ccgccgacat ccccgactac ttgaagctgt ccttccccga gggcttcaag
     4261 tgggagcgcg tgatgaactt cgaggacggc ggcgtggtga ccgtgaccca ggactcctcc
     4321 ctgcaagacg gcgagttcat ctacaaggtg aagctgcgcg gcaccaactt cccctccgac
     4381 ggccccgtaa tgcagaagaa gactatgggc tgggaggcct cctccgagcg gatgtacccc
     4441 gaggacggcg cgctgaaggg cgagatcaag cagaggctga agctgaagga cggcggccac
     4501 tacgacgctg aggtcaagac cacctacaag gccaagaagc ccgtgcaact gcccggcgcg
     4561 tacaacgtca acatcaagtt ggacatcacc tcccacaacg aggactacac catcgtggaa
     4621 cagtacgaac gcgccgaggg ccgccactcc accggcggca tggacgagct gtataagtaa
     4681 gcctcagggc ccgatcgatg ccgccgctta attaattaat ccagaggcat caaataaaac
     4741 gaaaggctca gtcgaaagac tgggcctttc gttttatctg ttgtttgtcg gtgaacgctc
     4801 tcctgagtag gacaaatccg ccgccctaga cctagtgtCA TTTTATTTCC CCCGTTgacg
     4861 aacaataagg ccgcaaatcg cggccttttt tattgataac aaaagtgtat tcaaaatgca
     4921 atgatggcgt tgcaacagat ggagagtgca gcatgaccag cggcggacac attcaattgt
     4981 ttatcgaaca cacccggcag attgcgactg cccaagggga tatacagttg gcattgcaat
     5041 cgatgcagca atggcgcgaa gcatttgcta cagcattaaa acaaaatacc tttgatttaa
     5101 cgggctggtc accgcagaca aagatcgcca atcaactcaa gcaatttaac cataagctta
     5161 caacgcatgt atcgaattgg gataccgaat ggcatacttt tagtgctgct caatcggttg
     5221 cagaagtatt tcatgatcgg gtgatgttgc ttgtattcgg taagtttaat gccggaaaga
     5281 gttcattgtg taacttactg gccgaatgct ttcgttctca cgaacaaacc gtgcaatatt
     5341 ttcatgttca aaatgaacag atattttata ccgaatctca cttacgcgaa ggtgcaaccg
     5401 agacgacagc gcaactacag ggcgtatgtc tgggtgaaaa acttattttg ctagatacac
     5461 caggtttgca ttctggtact cagaaaaatg cagcgctcac acaaaaattt atcgacagtg
     5521 cagatggtgt gctgtggctc agtagcgcaa cttcaccggg tcaggtgcaa gagctagatg
     5581 cactggggcg cgagttaaag cgtcataaac ctttatttcc tgttattacc cgaagcgatt
     5641 ttgtcgaaga agatgaaatt gatggtgagc tatgtacagt gctttgcaat aaaaattcag
     5701 aacaacgtgc gttgcaagag tctgatgtat tgatgcgtgc gaaagaaaaa ctgcacagta
     5761 tgcaagtgga tgtgagttta ttaaagccgc ccgtgtccgt ttcaactcaa atggcgcgtg
     5821 aagcagatat gaacccacaa gccatgaacg aggctggttt tgagcgatta tttgcagcac
     5881 ttttggctct tattgagcct gctttgcgct ataagcagcg taaacctgcc gaagtattgt
     5941 tgcatttttt gcaagaacat atcattgaag gtttaaggtt ttacctgcaa cccgatctag
     6001 agcaaataca acaggacctc aaacaggctc aagatgattt acgacagcta cacaccgatt
     6061 tagccgaggc agtctggcgt agcgtattgc ctgagctacc acaacttctt gagcaacatg
     6121 caagtacaca aaatattgat gccgtagtga acagtttgaa cgagtggata aacgtcgcat
     6181 tcgaacaaca gcttgcaatt cagcttgatg cttatggttt aaatttggat tcgcttagca
     6241 agatcgaaaa aaccgaaaaa atgcagtatg aacgcattgc gggaatggtg gtgcatgatg
     6301 gcttgtacac gactctcacg cagcagattc aacaagctgt caaagcttct acgagtgaat
     6361 tgattgatca gtgtcaggct caacttgagc agtcaatcaa acatgttcaa acactcgatg
     6421 aaaccttcat cgattacagc gcagcactcg atcaactcag ccaagcgcta cgcattgaat
     6481 aaagagcagt aaatttttca gacatatttt attcgatgag tggcctgata tggtgcgttg
     6541 caaacacctc ctgtacacag gcgagaattt taggaatgta attactgtgg tccatatttc
     6601 gcaccgcgag tgaaattggg ctataggcat catcatctaa aattggaat
//
