# Supplementary material for: Development of a genetic toolset for the highly engineerable and metabolically versatile Acinetobacter baylyi ADP1
Source: bioRxiv preprint, doi:10.1101/696302, version 1 (2019-07-09)
Supplement: Supplemental Files [file 696302_file04.zip › ADP1 Supplemental Files/ADP1 Tools Vectors/Chromosomal Integrations/Chromosomal Mapping Integrations/BWB281 aciad2947-rv-ko-cassette.gb]

LOCUS       ACIAD2947_Rv_KO_Cassett 6264 bp ds-DNA     linear       21-DEC-2018
DEFINITION  .
FEATURES             Location/Qualifiers
     misc_feature    complement(1454..5116)
                     /label="KO Cassette -mCherry"
                     /ApEinfo_revcolor=#75c6a9
                     /ApEinfo_fwdcolor=#75c6a9
     terminator      complement(1541..1627)
                     /label="rrnB T1 terminator"
                     /ApEinfo_revcolor=#f58a5e
                     /ApEinfo_fwdcolor=#f58a5e
     Terminator      complement(1454..1501)
                     /label="L3S1P22 Term"
                     /ApEinfo_revcolor=#ff9ccd
                     /ApEinfo_fwdcolor=#ff9ccd
     protein_bind    complement(2409..2425)
                     /label="lac operator"
                     /ApEinfo_revcolor=#84b0dc
                     /ApEinfo_fwdcolor=#84b0dc
     misc_feature    complement(2457..2462)
                     /label="-35 Box"
                     /ApEinfo_revcolor=#9eafd2
                     /ApEinfo_fwdcolor=#9eafd2
     Terminator      complement(2690..2744)
                     /label="L3S2P24 Terminator"
                     /ApEinfo_revcolor=#faac61
                     /ApEinfo_fwdcolor=#faac61
     promoter        complement(3883..3960)
                     /label="lacIq promoter"
                     /ApEinfo_revcolor=#f58a5e
                     /ApEinfo_fwdcolor=#f58a5e
     CDS             4212..5006
                     /label="KanR"
                     /ApEinfo_revcolor=#faac61
                     /ApEinfo_fwdcolor=#faac61
     promoter        complement(2433..2462)
                     /label="trc promoter"
                     /ApEinfo_revcolor=#d59687
                     /ApEinfo_fwdcolor=#d59687
     gene            1118..1444
                     /label=" gene"
                     /ApEinfo_revcolor=#b4abac
                     /ApEinfo_fwdcolor=#b4abac
     misc_feature    complement(3987..4006)
                     /label="BioBrick prefix"
                     /ApEinfo_revcolor=#ff9ccd
                     /ApEinfo_fwdcolor=#ff9ccd
     CDS             complement(1678..2388)
                     /label="mCherry"
                     /ApEinfo_revcolor=#d59687
                     /ApEinfo_fwdcolor=#d59687
     misc_feature    complement(2434..2439)
                     /label="-10 Box"
                     /ApEinfo_revcolor=#d6b295
                     /ApEinfo_fwdcolor=#d6b295
     primer_bind     3844..3863
                     /label="LacI-R"
                     /ApEinfo_revcolor=#ffef86
                     /ApEinfo_fwdcolor=#ffef86
     Terminator      complement(2550..2602)
                     /label="L3S3P21"
                     /ApEinfo_revcolor=#ffef86
                     /ApEinfo_fwdcolor=#ffef86
     CDS             1..979
                     /label="CDS"
                     /ApEinfo_revcolor=#f8d3a9
                     /ApEinfo_fwdcolor=#f8d3a9
     misc_binding    complement(2407..2429)
                     /label="LacO"
                     /ApEinfo_revcolor=#84b0dc
                     /ApEinfo_fwdcolor=#84b0dc
     gene            5143..5949
                     /label=" gene"
                     /ApEinfo_revcolor=#b1ff67
                     /ApEinfo_fwdcolor=#b1ff67
     terminator      complement(5022..5116)
                     /label="lambda t0 terminator"
                     /ApEinfo_revcolor=#c7b0e3
                     /ApEinfo_fwdcolor=#c7b0e3
     CDS             complement(2800..3882)
                     /label="lacI CDS"
                     /ApEinfo_revcolor=#d59687
                     /ApEinfo_fwdcolor=#d59687
     gene            5976..6264
                     /label=" gene"
                     /ApEinfo_revcolor=#9eafd2
                     /ApEinfo_fwdcolor=#9eafd2
     misc_signal     complement(1820..1839)
                     /label="spKDL023"
                     /ApEinfo_revcolor=#b1ff67
                     /ApEinfo_fwdcolor=#b1ff67
ORIGIN
        1 acaaagcaca cgtgacacca ctcagatcag tctagtgagt caggtggctc aggcgtggtt
       61 aagctactct ttcgccgttg caaatttgaa gctggctgat caaacactga aagctcaact
      121 cgattcttat aatctgaaca aaaaacgttt tgatgtaggt attgatagtg aagttccttt
      181 acgtcaagct cagatttcgg tcgaaactgc acgtaacgat gtagccaact ataaaacgca
      241 aatcgttcag gctcagaact tactcaatct tttagtaggt cagtctgttc ctcagaattt
      301 gctaccgaat caacctgtca aatctattac acgtcaaaat gtatttagta caggcttacc
      361 aagtgacttg ttaaacaatc gtccagatgt aaaatctgcg gaatatcaac tgagtgcggc
      421 aggtgccaat attggtgctg ccaaagctgc gttatttcca acaattagct taacaggttc
      481 agcaggctat gcatctacac aattaagcga cctgtttaaa tctggcgctg gtgtctggtc
      541 aattggccca agtcttgaat taccaatttt tgattggggt acgcgtcgtg ccaatatcaa
      601 aatttctgaa actgaccaaa aaattgctct ttctaattat gaaaagtcaa ttcagtcagc
      661 tttccgtgaa gtgaatgatg ctttagcaac gcgtgccaat attggtgacc gtatctctgc
      721 ccagcgccgt ctggtagatg caactaatac cacatatagc ttatcaaatg cccgcttccg
      781 tgcaggtatc gataactatt tgactgtatt agatgcacaa cgtacctcct actcggctga
      841 acaaggtctt ttactgcttg aacaagcgaa tctgaataac cagattgaac tctacaaaac
      901 cttaggtggt ggtctaaaag ccaacaccac ggatactgtg gttcatcagc cttcaagtgc
      961 agatctgaaa aagaaataac gatttattcg atacttaaag ctcacttcgg tgggcttttt
     1021 tattggagat tttcattgca ttgacgatgc ttttttcata tcttgaatgg acattcattt
     1081 taaaaaaaat tgtatgttat taagtaattt agaaaatatg ccaggacatg agattactca
     1141 acaacttgat gttgtttatg gcagtaccgt gcgtagtaag catgttggcc gtgacttgct
     1201 ggcaggtctt aaaaatattg tcggtggtga actcacagcc tataccgaac ttttagaaga
     1261 atcgcgccaa gaagcaatgc aacgcatgat tgccaaagcc cagcaactcg gtgccaatgc
     1321 tattgtggga atacgctttt ctacgtctaa cattgctcaa ggtgcatccg agttatttgt
     1381 gtatggtaca gcggttattg ttcagccgaa tgcacctaaa cttccagatc cgtttaaccc
     1441 ataaggaaca atattttgtt atcaataaaa aaggccgcga tttgcggcct tattgttcgt
     1501 cAACGGGGGA AATAAAATGa cactaggtct agggcggcgg atttgtccta ctcaggagag
     1561 cgttcaccga caaacaacag ataaaacgaa aggcccagtc tttcgactga gcctttcgtt
     1621 ttatttgatg cctctggatt aattaattaa gcggcggcat cgatcgggcc ctgaggctta
     1681 cttatacagc tcgtccatgc cgccggtgga gtggcggccc tcggcgcgtt cgtactgttc
     1741 cacgatggtg tagtcctcgt tgtgggaggt gatgtccaac ttgatgttga cgttgtacgc
     1801 gccgggcagt tgcacgggct tcttggcctt gtaggtggtc ttgacctcag cgtcgtagtg
     1861 gccgccgtcc ttcagcttca gcctctgctt gatctcgccc ttcagcgcgc cgtcctcggg
     1921 gtacatccgc tcggaggagg cctcccagcc catagtcttc ttctgcatta cggggccgtc
     1981 ggaggggaag ttggtgccgc gcagcttcac cttgtagatg aactcgccgt cttgcaggga
     2041 ggagtcctgg gtcacggtca ccacgccgcc gtcctcgaag ttcatcacgc gctcccactt
     2101 gaagccctcg gggaaggaca gcttcaagta gtcggggatg tcggcggggt gcttcacgta
     2161 ggccttggag ccgtacatga actgagggga caggatgtcc caggcgaagg gcagggggcc
     2221 acccttggtc accttcagct tggcggtctg ggtgccctcg taggggcggc cctcgccctc
     2281 gccctcgatc tcgaactcgt ggccgttcac ggagccctcc atgtgaacct tgaagcgcat
     2341 gaactccttg atgatggcca tgttatcctc ctcgcccttg ctcaccatgg tctgtttcct
     2401 gtgtgaaatt gttatccgct cacaattcca cacattatac gagccggatg attaattgtc
     2461 aacagctcat ttcagaatat ttgccagaac cgttatgatg tcggcgcaaa aaacattatc
     2521 cagaacggga gtgcgccttg agcgacacgG GGAGACCAGA AACAAAAAAA GGCCCCCCGT
     2581 TAGGGAGGCC TTCAATAATT GGattatgca gtgatttacg acctgcacag ccataccaca
     2641 gcttccgatg gctgcctgac gccagaagca tTGGTGCACC GTGCAGTCGg gaccaaaacg
     2701 aaaaaacacc ctttcgggtg tcttttctgg aatttggtac cgagTGATAA GCTGTCAAAC
     2761 CAGATCAATT CGcgctaact cacattaatt gcgttgcgct cactgcccgc tttccagtcg
     2821 ggaaacctgt cgtgccagct gcattaatga atcggccaac gcgcggggag aggcggtttg
     2881 cgtattgggc gccagggtgg tttttctttt caccagtgag acgggcaaca gctgattgcc
     2941 cttcaccgcc tggccctgag agagttgcag caagcggtcc acgctggttt gccccagcag
     3001 gcgaaaatcc tgtttgatgg tggttgacgg cgggatataa catgagctgt cttcggtatc
     3061 gtcgtatccc actaccgaga tatccgcacc aacgcgcagc ccggactcgg taatggcgcg
     3121 cattgcgccc agcgccatct gatcgttggc aaccagcatc gcagtgggaa cgatgccctc
     3181 attcagcatt tgcatggttt gttgaaaacc ggacatggca ctccagtcgc cttcccgttc
     3241 cgctatcggc tgaatttgat tgcgagtgag atatttatgc cagccagcca gacgcagacg
     3301 cgccgagaca gaacttaatg ggcccgctaa cagcgcgatt tgctggtgac ccaatgcgac
     3361 cagatgctcc acgcccagtc gcgtaccgtc ttcatgggag aaaataatac tgttgatggg
     3421 tgtctggtca gagacatcaa gaaataacgc cggaacatta gtgcaggcag cttccacagc
     3481 aatggcatcc tggtcatcca gcggatagtt aatgatcagc ccactgacgc gttgcgcgag
     3541 aagattgtgc accgccgctt tacaggcttc gacgccgctt cgttctacca tcgacaccac
     3601 cacgctggca cccagttgat cggcgcgaga tttaatcgcc gcgacaattt gcgacggcgc
     3661 gtgcagggcc agactggagg tggcaacgcc aatcagcaac gactgtttgc ccgccagttg
     3721 ttgtgccacg cggttgggaa tgtaattcag ctccgccatc gccgcttcca ctttttcccg
     3781 cgttttcgca gaaacgtggc tggcctggtt caccacgcgg gaaacggtct gataagagac
     3841 accggcatac tctgcgacat cgtataacgt tactggtttc acattcacca ccctgaattg
     3901 actctcttcc gggcgctatc atgccatacc gcgaaaggtt ttgcaccatt cgatggtgtc
     3961 aacgtaaatg catgctagct atagttctag aagcggccgc gaattcgacg tcaaattcta
     4021 tcataattgt ggtttcaaaa tcggctccgt cgatactatg ttatacgcca actttgaaaa
     4081 caactttgaa aaggctgttt tctgtattta aggttttaga atgcaaggaa cagtgaattg
     4141 gagttcgtct tgttataatt agcttcttgg ggtatcttta aatactgtag aaaagaggaa
     4201 ggaaataata aatggctaaa atgagaatat caccggaatt gaaaaaactg atcgaagaat
     4261 accgctgcgt aaaagatacg gaaggaatgt ctcctgctaa ggtatataag ctggtgggag
     4321 aaaatgaaat cctatattta aaaatgacgg acagccggta taaagggacc acctatgatg
     4381 tggaacggga aaaggacatg atgctatggc tggaaggaaa gctgcctgtt ccaaaggtcc
     4441 tgcactttga acggcatgat ggctggagca atctgctcat gagtgaggcc gatggcgtcc
     4501 tttgctcgga agggtatgaa gatgaacaaa gccctgaaaa gactatcgag ctgtatgcgg
     4561 agtgcatcag gctctttcac tccatcgaca tatcggattg tccctatacg aatagcttag
     4621 acggccgctt agccgaattg gattacttac tgaataacga tctggccgat gtggattgcg
     4681 aaaactggga agaagacact ccatttaaag atccgcgcga gctgtatgat tttttaaaga
     4741 cggaaaagcc cgaagaggaa cttgtctttt cccacggcga cctgggagac agcaacatct
     4801 ttgtgaaaga tggcaaagta agtggcttta ttgatcttgg gagaagcggc agggcggaca
     4861 agtggtatga cattgccttc tgcgtccggt cgatcaggga ggatatcggg gaagaacagt
     4921 atgtcgagct attttttgac ttactgggga tcaagcctga ttgggagaaa ataaaatatt
     4981 atattttact ggatgaattg ttttagtacc gagctcgctt ggactcctgt tgatagatcc
     5041 agtaatgacc tcagaactcc atctggattt gttcagaacg ctcggttgcc gccgggcgtt
     5101 ttttattggt gagaatcatg agccacctcc tgatcttaaa ttttatttaa ccttcatttt
     5161 acgaatcatt ttatatagca aggctggtga taaccgagaa atccagacac ctaatttttc
     5221 tttcgctccg cccaccacaa tatattcttc ttcattcatg agcgccttta ccacttcctc
     5281 agcaaataca tctgcttcca aaccattttc aatggcttca tcttggtgtc cttgtggttt
     5341 tccctctcca ttgagtgcat tgaaagacac attggtttta acaaagccag gaaaaatgac
     5401 cgatacatct atcccaaatt ctgcaacttc agcacgtaaa ctatttgccc acatatgaat
     5461 ggctgctttg gccgccgaat aactggcacg gtactgtgtt ccgagtaatc ctgcaacact
     5521 cgacacataa gcaatacggc cagacttttg ctcgataaaa gttggtaaca ccgttttggt
     5581 caaaaaaact tgtgagaaat aatcaatttc catgatcgca cgttcggttt gcatggtggt
     5641 atcctgaatc aatgcgcgct ggctaagtcc tgcattgtta atcaaccaat caatacgccc
     5701 cttttttgcc aggacctgtt cataagcatg gcgtacctga gtttcatctg taatatcggc
     5761 tgctacagac gcatgttgtt ctggcttaaa taaaccaaac ctgacttttt caagttcatc
     5821 ataacgacgt gcagtgagta caacttgcgc accctgcaaa gcacattcac gtgccaaagc
     5881 tttccctaaa ccagaagaag cccccgtaat ccagaccact ttattctcaa gtgaattaag
     5941 ttttgacatg gtgatttacc ttttaaatga aagaattagg cttcttttct tagaaatgcc
     6001 agaaaatgtt caatatagtc atttgccata tcaaggtcaa tttgcgtgcc cagcttctct
     6061 aggcgcttgt agcccagatg tgtggtcata tgaatcacgc catttaaagt tttatcgacc
     6121 accagattaa attttaataa atgtttgggt tcacgaatca ggcaagtcac gccctgatcc
     6181 acaatcttgg ttaaagcatg aaatgctttt ggcacatagc tgatctgccc ttcacgaact
     6241 ttatcaacgt aactcagcgt atcc
//
