# Supplementary material for: Development of a genetic toolset for the highly engineerable and metabolically versatile Acinetobacter baylyi ADP1
Source: bioRxiv preprint, doi:10.1101/696302, version 1 (2019-07-09)
Supplement: Supplemental Files [file 696302_file04.zip › ADP1 Supplemental Files/ADP1 Tools Vectors/Chromosomal Integrations/Chromosomal Mapping Integrations/BWB275 aciad2435-rv-ko-cassette.gb]

LOCUS       ACIAD2435_Rv_KO_Cassett 5641 bp ds-DNA     linear       04-JAN-2019
DEFINITION  .
FEATURES             Location/Qualifiers
     misc_signal     complement(1549..1568)
                     /label="spKDL023"
                     /ApEinfo_revcolor=#b1ff67
                     /ApEinfo_fwdcolor=#b1ff67
     terminator      complement(1270..1356)
                     /label="rrnB T1 terminator"
                     /ApEinfo_revcolor=#f58a5e
                     /ApEinfo_fwdcolor=#f58a5e
     misc_binding    complement(2136..2158)
                     /label="LacO"
                     /ApEinfo_revcolor=#84b0dc
                     /ApEinfo_fwdcolor=#84b0dc
     CDS             complement(1407..2117)
                     /label="mCherry"
                     /ApEinfo_revcolor=#d59687
                     /ApEinfo_fwdcolor=#d59687
     misc_feature    complement(2186..2191)
                     /label="-35 Box"
                     /ApEinfo_revcolor=#9eafd2
                     /ApEinfo_fwdcolor=#9eafd2
     Terminator      complement(2279..2331)
                     /label="L3S3P21"
                     /ApEinfo_revcolor=#ffef86
                     /ApEinfo_fwdcolor=#ffef86
     terminator      complement(4751..4845)
                     /label="lambda t0 terminator"
                     /ApEinfo_revcolor=#c7b0e3
                     /ApEinfo_fwdcolor=#c7b0e3
     CDS             5637..5641
                     /label="CDS"
                     /ApEinfo_revcolor=#f58a5e
                     /ApEinfo_fwdcolor=#f58a5e
     CDS             complement(2529..3611)
                     /label="lacI CDS"
                     /ApEinfo_revcolor=#d59687
                     /ApEinfo_fwdcolor=#d59687
     gene            4861..5640
                     /label=" gene"
                     /ApEinfo_revcolor=#b4abac
                     /ApEinfo_fwdcolor=#b4abac
     misc_feature    complement(3716..3735)
                     /label="BioBrick prefix"
                     /ApEinfo_revcolor=#ff9ccd
                     /ApEinfo_fwdcolor=#ff9ccd
     misc_feature    complement(2163..2168)
                     /label="-10 Box"
                     /ApEinfo_revcolor=#d6b295
                     /ApEinfo_fwdcolor=#d6b295
     gene            24..1100
                     /label="alr gene"
                     /ApEinfo_revcolor=#b1ff67
                     /ApEinfo_fwdcolor=#b1ff67
     Terminator      complement(2419..2473)
                     /label="L3S2P24 Terminator"
                     /ApEinfo_revcolor=#faac61
                     /ApEinfo_fwdcolor=#faac61
     promoter        complement(3612..3689)
                     /label="lacIq promoter"
                     /ApEinfo_revcolor=#f58a5e
                     /ApEinfo_fwdcolor=#f58a5e
     protein_bind    complement(2138..2154)
                     /label="lac operator"
                     /ApEinfo_revcolor=#84b0dc
                     /ApEinfo_fwdcolor=#84b0dc
     promoter        complement(2162..2191)
                     /label="trc promoter"
                     /ApEinfo_revcolor=#d59687
                     /ApEinfo_fwdcolor=#d59687
     misc_feature    complement(1183..4845)
                     /label="KO Cassette -mCherry"
                     /ApEinfo_revcolor=#75c6a9
                     /ApEinfo_fwdcolor=#75c6a9
     CDS             3941..4735
                     /label="KanR"
                     /ApEinfo_revcolor=#faac61
                     /ApEinfo_fwdcolor=#faac61
     Terminator      complement(1183..1230)
                     /label="L3S1P22 Term"
                     /ApEinfo_revcolor=#ff9ccd
                     /ApEinfo_fwdcolor=#ff9ccd
     primer_bind     3573..3592
                     /label="LacI-R"
                     /ApEinfo_revcolor=#ffef86
                     /ApEinfo_fwdcolor=#ffef86
ORIGIN
        1 tactatacac aggagtaatc agggtgcgcc atgcaacagt ttatattgat cgccaagcgc
       61 ttcgatataa tttaaaccgt gtcaaacaac ttgcgccaca tgcaaaaatt gtaagtatgg
      121 tcaaagccaa tgcttatgga catggaatca aagactgttt agcagcctta gaaacgacag
      181 attcctttgg agtcgcctgc cttgctgaag cattagaaat tcgtgatgaa ggatatactc
      241 aatccattac attaattgaa ggcgtattca gtcaagatga aatgccaatc gtcattgaaa
      301 aaaatcttga atgtgtcgta catcacgctc aacaaattaa atggttattg gaatataaaa
      361 cacaatatat cactcagaaa ctcaaagtct ggattaagct gaatagtgga atgaatcgtc
      421 tagggtttaa gcctgatgaa attattgaag tcatacagca attgcaacat caaggttttc
      481 actgtgtact caccatgcat tttgccaatg cagatgtacc tgatcaccct atgaatcaac
      541 gccagattga tcaattaata acaattaaaa cagcttgtgc tccaatagaa atttcatgtt
      601 gtaattctgc tgcaatcttc aattggccag aattacattt cgattatgta agacctggaa
      661 ttatgctata cggcgccagt cctttcgcag aacaaaatat tcatcagctt gatttaaaac
      721 ctgttatgcg ttttaccgct catatcatgg ctctaaatac aatcaaggca ggtgaacata
      781 tcggttacgg ctctctttat accgctaaaa cggacatgac tgttgctatt gtttcaatcg
      841 gctatggaga tggttaccca cgagcgttta tagcccagaa ttttgtagct ttggggcagc
      901 aattattccc gattgtaggc cgagtaagta tggatatgct tgcaattgat gtgactgatc
      961 gagatatagc gattgataca gaaattgaac tatgggggca cacaagactg gtcgatgaag
     1021 tggcatcagc gaacgggacg atcggttatg aattgctttg tcgtctgagc aaccgcccta
     1081 tacgtaaagt tatttcataa ttcatcataa aaagccgtat caaaaagatt tgctacggct
     1141 ttaaacttat attgtctagc ctactatttg ctttaaatat ttttttgtta tcaataaaaa
     1201 aggccgcgat ttgcggcctt attgttcgtc AACGGGGGAA ATAAAATGac actaggtcta
     1261 gggcggcgga tttgtcctac tcaggagagc gttcaccgac aaacaacaga taaaacgaaa
     1321 ggcccagtct ttcgactgag cctttcgttt tatttgatgc ctctggatta attaattaag
     1381 cggcggcatc gatcgggccc tgaggcttac ttatacagct cgtccatgcc gccggtggag
     1441 tggcggccct cggcgcgttc gtactgttcc acgatggtgt agtcctcgtt gtgggaggtg
     1501 atgtccaact tgatgttgac gttgtacgcg ccgggcagtt gcacgggctt cttggccttg
     1561 taggtggtct tgacctcagc gtcgtagtgg ccgccgtcct tcagcttcag cctctgcttg
     1621 atctcgccct tcagcgcgcc gtcctcgggg tacatccgct cggaggaggc ctcccagccc
     1681 atagtcttct tctgcattac ggggccgtcg gaggggaagt tggtgccgcg cagcttcacc
     1741 ttgtagatga actcgccgtc ttgcagggag gagtcctggg tcacggtcac cacgccgccg
     1801 tcctcgaagt tcatcacgcg ctcccacttg aagccctcgg ggaaggacag cttcaagtag
     1861 tcggggatgt cggcggggtg cttcacgtag gccttggagc cgtacatgaa ctgaggggac
     1921 aggatgtccc aggcgaaggg cagggggcca cccttggtca ccttcagctt ggcggtctgg
     1981 gtgccctcgt aggggcggcc ctcgccctcg ccctcgatct cgaactcgtg gccgttcacg
     2041 gagccctcca tgtgaacctt gaagcgcatg aactccttga tgatggccat gttatcctcc
     2101 tcgcccttgc tcaccatggt ctgtttcctg tgtgaaattg ttatccgctc acaattccac
     2161 acattatacg agccggatga ttaattgtca acagctcatt tcagaatatt tgccagaacc
     2221 gttatgatgt cggcgcaaaa aacattatcc agaacgggag tgcgccttga gcgacacgGG
     2281 GAGACCAGAA ACAAAAAAAG GCCCCCCGTT AGGGAGGCCT TCAATAATTG Gattatgcag
     2341 tgatttacga cctgcacagc cataccacag cttccgatgg ctgcctgacg ccagaagcat
     2401 TGGTGCACCG TGCAGTCGgg accaaaacga aaaaacaccc tttcgggtgt cttttctgga
     2461 atttggtacc gagTGATAAG CTGTCAAACC AGATCAATTC Gcgctaactc acattaattg
     2521 cgttgcgctc actgcccgct ttccagtcgg gaaacctgtc gtgccagctg cattaatgaa
     2581 tcggccaacg cgcggggaga ggcggtttgc gtattgggcg ccagggtggt ttttcttttc
     2641 accagtgaga cgggcaacag ctgattgccc ttcaccgcct ggccctgaga gagttgcagc
     2701 aagcggtcca cgctggtttg ccccagcagg cgaaaatcct gtttgatggt ggttgacggc
     2761 gggatataac atgagctgtc ttcggtatcg tcgtatccca ctaccgagat atccgcacca
     2821 acgcgcagcc cggactcggt aatggcgcgc attgcgccca gcgccatctg atcgttggca
     2881 accagcatcg cagtgggaac gatgccctca ttcagcattt gcatggtttg ttgaaaaccg
     2941 gacatggcac tccagtcgcc ttcccgttcc gctatcggct gaatttgatt gcgagtgaga
     3001 tatttatgcc agccagccag acgcagacgc gccgagacag aacttaatgg gcccgctaac
     3061 agcgcgattt gctggtgacc caatgcgacc agatgctcca cgcccagtcg cgtaccgtct
     3121 tcatgggaga aaataatact gttgatgggt gtctggtcag agacatcaag aaataacgcc
     3181 ggaacattag tgcaggcagc ttccacagca atggcatcct ggtcatccag cggatagtta
     3241 atgatcagcc cactgacgcg ttgcgcgaga agattgtgca ccgccgcttt acaggcttcg
     3301 acgccgcttc gttctaccat cgacaccacc acgctggcac ccagttgatc ggcgcgagat
     3361 ttaatcgccg cgacaatttg cgacggcgcg tgcagggcca gactggaggt ggcaacgcca
     3421 atcagcaacg actgtttgcc cgccagttgt tgtgccacgc ggttgggaat gtaattcagc
     3481 tccgccatcg ccgcttccac tttttcccgc gttttcgcag aaacgtggct ggcctggttc
     3541 accacgcggg aaacggtctg ataagagaca ccggcatact ctgcgacatc gtataacgtt
     3601 actggtttca cattcaccac cctgaattga ctctcttccg ggcgctatca tgccataccg
     3661 cgaaaggttt tgcaccattc gatggtgtca acgtaaatgc atgctagcta tagttctaga
     3721 agcggccgcg aattcgacgt caaattctat cataattgtg gtttcaaaat cggctccgtc
     3781 gatactatgt tatacgccaa ctttgaaaac aactttgaaa aggctgtttt ctgtatttaa
     3841 ggttttagaa tgcaaggaac agtgaattgg agttcgtctt gttataatta gcttcttggg
     3901 gtatctttaa atactgtaga aaagaggaag gaaataataa atggctaaaa tgagaatatc
     3961 accggaattg aaaaaactga tcgaagaata ccgctgcgta aaagatacgg aaggaatgtc
     4021 tcctgctaag gtatataagc tggtgggaga aaatgaaatc ctatatttaa aaatgacgga
     4081 cagccggtat aaagggacca cctatgatgt ggaacgggaa aaggacatga tgctatggct
     4141 ggaaggaaag ctgcctgttc caaaggtcct gcactttgaa cggcatgatg gctggagcaa
     4201 tctgctcatg agtgaggccg atggcgtcct ttgctcggaa gggtatgaag atgaacaaag
     4261 ccctgaaaag actatcgagc tgtatgcgga gtgcatcagg ctctttcact ccatcgacat
     4321 atcggattgt ccctatacga atagcttaga cggccgctta gccgaattgg attacttact
     4381 gaataacgat ctggccgatg tggattgcga aaactgggaa gaagacactc catttaaaga
     4441 tccgcgcgag ctgtatgatt ttttaaagac ggaaaagccc gaagaggaac ttgtcttttc
     4501 ccacggcgac ctgggagaca gcaacatctt tgtgaaagat ggcaaagtaa gtggctttat
     4561 tgatcttggg agaagcggca gggcggacaa gtggtatgac attgccttct gcgtccggtc
     4621 gatcagggag gatatcgggg aagaacagta tgtcgagcta ttttttgact tactggggat
     4681 caagcctgat tgggagaaaa taaaatatta tattttactg gatgaattgt tttagtaccg
     4741 agctcgcttg gactcctgtt gatagatcca gtaatgacct cagaactcca tctggatttg
     4801 ttcagaacgc tcggttgccg ccgggcgttt tttattggtg agaatatctt ccacttccat
     4861 tcaacaagcc agtacttgca ccgttgatat catttcttca attcctccat tttcacgaat
     4921 ccctcgtatt ggagcaacat caaaataatc acgccctatt gcaacataaa tatgagtttt
     4981 tggtacaaaa atctgattac tgacatcaaa acaatgccat tcatggtcta catacacttc
     5041 tgcccatgca tggctcgcga gatgaggtga attataatca tataaatacc cagatacata
     5101 acgtgcgggt aaatttaatg ctcgacacat ggcaatcatc acgtgtgcat gatcctgaca
     5161 tacgccttga gctgcataaa atgcgtctat tgccgtcgtt tgcacattag tcgagtacgg
     5221 tgaataagtt attctctcta atatcttttg acttaaattt attaaggatg atacatcttt
     5281 agtttttaca atttccagcg caaaattcaa catctcggca tcacataaag ttgcaggtgt
     5341 aggctgtaaa aatacgtgag gcagtaccac tgaatcatga cagccactgt tttgcagatt
     5401 caattcaaca ataccttgag ccataatcgt aagattttga taatcaaaac gttgtgaaga
     5461 agtaatccat aaattatcaa aagcatctcg cttcataatt cgctcacctg ggacactaat
     5521 gtcccagtag tgaacaagtt gatgaggtga actttgcgga atcatcttga tatattgaat
     5581 actattacga gcaacctcac tgtaatggta atgagtctga tgattcacca taagtttcat
     5641 g
//
