# Supplementary material for: Development of a genetic toolset for the highly engineerable and metabolically versatile Acinetobacter baylyi ADP1
Source: bioRxiv preprint, doi:10.1101/696302, version 1 (2019-07-09)
Supplement: Supplemental Files [file 696302_file04.zip › ADP1 Supplemental Files/ADP1 Tools Vectors/Chromosomal Integrations/Chromosomal Mapping Integrations/BWB304 aciad1198-flipped-rv-ko-cassette.gb]

LOCUS       ACIAD1198_(Flipped)_Rv_ 5625 bp ds-DNA     linear       21-DEC-2018
DEFINITION  .
FEATURES             Location/Qualifiers
     misc_feature    complement(3602..3621)
                     /label="BioBrick prefix"
                     /ApEinfo_revcolor=#ff9ccd
                     /ApEinfo_fwdcolor=#ff9ccd
     Terminator      complement(2305..2359)
                     /label="L3S2P24 Terminator"
                     /ApEinfo_revcolor=#faac61
                     /ApEinfo_fwdcolor=#faac61
     promoter        complement(2048..2077)
                     /label="trc promoter"
                     /ApEinfo_revcolor=#d59687
                     /ApEinfo_fwdcolor=#d59687
     misc_feature    complement(1069..4731)
                     /label="KO Cassette -mCherry"
                     /ApEinfo_revcolor=#75c6a9
                     /ApEinfo_fwdcolor=#75c6a9
     CDS             complement(1293..2003)
                     /label="mCherry"
                     /ApEinfo_revcolor=#d59687
                     /ApEinfo_fwdcolor=#d59687
     CDS             3827..4621
                     /label="KanR"
                     /ApEinfo_revcolor=#faac61
                     /ApEinfo_fwdcolor=#faac61
     misc_signal     complement(1435..1454)
                     /label="spKDL023"
                     /ApEinfo_revcolor=#b1ff67
                     /ApEinfo_fwdcolor=#b1ff67
     CDS             complement(2415..3497)
                     /label="lacI CDS"
                     /ApEinfo_revcolor=#d59687
                     /ApEinfo_fwdcolor=#d59687
     promoter        complement(3498..3575)
                     /label="lacIq promoter"
                     /ApEinfo_revcolor=#f58a5e
                     /ApEinfo_fwdcolor=#f58a5e
     gene            4875..5625
                     /label=" gene"
                     /ApEinfo_revcolor=#ff9ccd
                     /ApEinfo_fwdcolor=#ff9ccd
     primer_bind     3459..3478
                     /label="LacI-R"
                     /ApEinfo_revcolor=#ffef86
                     /ApEinfo_fwdcolor=#ffef86
     gene            1..844
                     /label=" gene"
                     /ApEinfo_revcolor=#d59687
                     /ApEinfo_fwdcolor=#d59687
     misc_binding    complement(2022..2044)
                     /label="LacO"
                     /ApEinfo_revcolor=#84b0dc
                     /ApEinfo_fwdcolor=#84b0dc
     misc_feature    complement(2049..2054)
                     /label="-10 Box"
                     /ApEinfo_revcolor=#d6b295
                     /ApEinfo_fwdcolor=#d6b295
     terminator      complement(4637..4731)
                     /label="lambda t0 terminator"
                     /ApEinfo_revcolor=#c7b0e3
                     /ApEinfo_fwdcolor=#c7b0e3
     Terminator      complement(2165..2217)
                     /label="L3S3P21"
                     /ApEinfo_revcolor=#ffef86
                     /ApEinfo_fwdcolor=#ffef86
     Terminator      complement(1069..1116)
                     /label="L3S1P22 Term"
                     /ApEinfo_revcolor=#ff9ccd
                     /ApEinfo_fwdcolor=#ff9ccd
     misc_feature    complement(2072..2077)
                     /label="-35 Box"
                     /ApEinfo_revcolor=#9eafd2
                     /ApEinfo_fwdcolor=#9eafd2
     terminator      complement(1156..1242)
                     /label="rrnB T1 terminator"
                     /ApEinfo_revcolor=#f58a5e
                     /ApEinfo_fwdcolor=#f58a5e
     protein_bind    complement(2024..2040)
                     /label="lac operator"
                     /ApEinfo_revcolor=#84b0dc
                     /ApEinfo_fwdcolor=#84b0dc
ORIGIN
        1 cccagcgatc atctgtttct aaagaccatg aaccaaaaat tttcagcgca cttcttaaac
       61 gtcgaattgc aacgcgtgct tgatgaatat gctcaggctc agcaacacct tcagcaataa
      121 aagccgcatt cggaagtaaa tgttgtaaag cattggcaat catttggcgt aaagcagaat
      181 cagcactgga ctttttatgg aggaataagg tgctggcttt ggttgcaggt gaggtttttt
      241 gttgggtcgc cagtaagttt ccacgctggg ctttactacg cacatccaac cagagttgat
      301 attttttaac ccattcctga gtaaataata tgagctgttc ggcagaacca gatttaagtt
      361 caaactcgac ttcacaaatt ttctcagatt gatcggaggt agaaacgata ccgtcatcaa
      421 gacaaacttc aatggctgta tcttctatct gaaaaattcg gaaagtgcgc tccacatctg
      481 ttttaaattg aaatttaagt tcatcttgat gatcacctag aacttcttcc aaacgatcct
      541 taacagtttt attattttca aacaggctta aatctagttc aggttcaagc tcgcatttac
      601 ccagatgaat ctcactttca atacgttcta ggtgattctt tcccgctgct ttaaatgttt
      661 gaacccaatg atcgccttca agacgtaatc ttaatgccac atgattcttt gcgagaagtc
      721 ggtctggcgt atcgtaatac ttggcttgaa gtcgaatttt ttctgctgtt ttaggcttca
      781 atgcctgtaa tagactcttt tttttgcttt ctggaagctg aaacttaagc tcgatttcga
      841 ccatcttgat actcctaaac ttctttattt ctaatagttt gtcaatgtaa ataagaatat
      901 caccatgcct ataattatgt cttgatattt gctgcatgaa aatgcaggta gtgtattgtt
      961 ttgtttttaa atagaccatc taaaacatgg acagcgcgtc aattaaaaaa ctttttttct
     1021 caattttttt ggagtaaggt gataaaaaat gatcatagga cgatgagatt ttgttatcaa
     1081 taaaaaaggc cgcgatttgc ggccttattg ttcgtcAACG GGGGAAATAA AATGacacta
     1141 ggtctagggc ggcggatttg tcctactcag gagagcgttc accgacaaac aacagataaa
     1201 acgaaaggcc cagtctttcg actgagcctt tcgttttatt tgatgcctct ggattaatta
     1261 attaagcggc ggcatcgatc gggccctgag gcttacttat acagctcgtc catgccgccg
     1321 gtggagtggc ggccctcggc gcgttcgtac tgttccacga tggtgtagtc ctcgttgtgg
     1381 gaggtgatgt ccaacttgat gttgacgttg tacgcgccgg gcagttgcac gggcttcttg
     1441 gccttgtagg tggtcttgac ctcagcgtcg tagtggccgc cgtccttcag cttcagcctc
     1501 tgcttgatct cgcccttcag cgcgccgtcc tcggggtaca tccgctcgga ggaggcctcc
     1561 cagcccatag tcttcttctg cattacgggg ccgtcggagg ggaagttggt gccgcgcagc
     1621 ttcaccttgt agatgaactc gccgtcttgc agggaggagt cctgggtcac ggtcaccacg
     1681 ccgccgtcct cgaagttcat cacgcgctcc cacttgaagc cctcggggaa ggacagcttc
     1741 aagtagtcgg ggatgtcggc ggggtgcttc acgtaggcct tggagccgta catgaactga
     1801 ggggacagga tgtcccaggc gaagggcagg gggccaccct tggtcacctt cagcttggcg
     1861 gtctgggtgc cctcgtaggg gcggccctcg ccctcgccct cgatctcgaa ctcgtggccg
     1921 ttcacggagc cctccatgtg aaccttgaag cgcatgaact ccttgatgat ggccatgtta
     1981 tcctcctcgc ccttgctcac catggtctgt ttcctgtgtg aaattgttat ccgctcacaa
     2041 ttccacacat tatacgagcc ggatgattaa ttgtcaacag ctcatttcag aatatttgcc
     2101 agaaccgtta tgatgtcggc gcaaaaaaca ttatccagaa cgggagtgcg ccttgagcga
     2161 cacgGGGAGA CCAGAAACAA AAAAAGGCCC CCCGTTAGGG AGGCCTTCAA TAATTGGatt
     2221 atgcagtgat ttacgacctg cacagccata ccacagcttc cgatggctgc ctgacgccag
     2281 aagcatTGGT GCACCGTGCA GTCGggacca aaacgaaaaa acaccctttc gggtgtcttt
     2341 tctggaattt ggtaccgagT GATAAGCTGT CAAACCAGAT CAATTCGcgc taactcacat
     2401 taattgcgtt gcgctcactg cccgctttcc agtcgggaaa cctgtcgtgc cagctgcatt
     2461 aatgaatcgg ccaacgcgcg gggagaggcg gtttgcgtat tgggcgccag ggtggttttt
     2521 cttttcacca gtgagacggg caacagctga ttgcccttca ccgcctggcc ctgagagagt
     2581 tgcagcaagc ggtccacgct ggtttgcccc agcaggcgaa aatcctgttt gatggtggtt
     2641 gacggcggga tataacatga gctgtcttcg gtatcgtcgt atcccactac cgagatatcc
     2701 gcaccaacgc gcagcccgga ctcggtaatg gcgcgcattg cgcccagcgc catctgatcg
     2761 ttggcaacca gcatcgcagt gggaacgatg ccctcattca gcatttgcat ggtttgttga
     2821 aaaccggaca tggcactcca gtcgccttcc cgttccgcta tcggctgaat ttgattgcga
     2881 gtgagatatt tatgccagcc agccagacgc agacgcgccg agacagaact taatgggccc
     2941 gctaacagcg cgatttgctg gtgacccaat gcgaccagat gctccacgcc cagtcgcgta
     3001 ccgtcttcat gggagaaaat aatactgttg atgggtgtct ggtcagagac atcaagaaat
     3061 aacgccggaa cattagtgca ggcagcttcc acagcaatgg catcctggtc atccagcgga
     3121 tagttaatga tcagcccact gacgcgttgc gcgagaagat tgtgcaccgc cgctttacag
     3181 gcttcgacgc cgcttcgttc taccatcgac accaccacgc tggcacccag ttgatcggcg
     3241 cgagatttaa tcgccgcgac aatttgcgac ggcgcgtgca gggccagact ggaggtggca
     3301 acgccaatca gcaacgactg tttgcccgcc agttgttgtg ccacgcggtt gggaatgtaa
     3361 ttcagctccg ccatcgccgc ttccactttt tcccgcgttt tcgcagaaac gtggctggcc
     3421 tggttcacca cgcgggaaac ggtctgataa gagacaccgg catactctgc gacatcgtat
     3481 aacgttactg gtttcacatt caccaccctg aattgactct cttccgggcg ctatcatgcc
     3541 ataccgcgaa aggttttgca ccattcgatg gtgtcaacgt aaatgcatgc tagctatagt
     3601 tctagaagcg gccgcgaatt cgacgtcaaa ttctatcata attgtggttt caaaatcggc
     3661 tccgtcgata ctatgttata cgccaacttt gaaaacaact ttgaaaaggc tgttttctgt
     3721 atttaaggtt ttagaatgca aggaacagtg aattggagtt cgtcttgtta taattagctt
     3781 cttggggtat ctttaaatac tgtagaaaag aggaaggaaa taataaatgg ctaaaatgag
     3841 aatatcaccg gaattgaaaa aactgatcga agaataccgc tgcgtaaaag atacggaagg
     3901 aatgtctcct gctaaggtat ataagctggt gggagaaaat gaaatcctat atttaaaaat
     3961 gacggacagc cggtataaag ggaccaccta tgatgtggaa cgggaaaagg acatgatgct
     4021 atggctggaa ggaaagctgc ctgttccaaa ggtcctgcac tttgaacggc atgatggctg
     4081 gagcaatctg ctcatgagtg aggccgatgg cgtcctttgc tcggaagggt atgaagatga
     4141 acaaagccct gaaaagacta tcgagctgta tgcggagtgc atcaggctct ttcactccat
     4201 cgacatatcg gattgtccct atacgaatag cttagacggc cgcttagccg aattggatta
     4261 cttactgaat aacgatctgg ccgatgtgga ttgcgaaaac tgggaagaag acactccatt
     4321 taaagatccg cgcgagctgt atgatttttt aaagacggaa aagcccgaag aggaacttgt
     4381 cttttcccac ggcgacctgg gagacagcaa catctttgtg aaagatggca aagtaagtgg
     4441 ctttattgat cttgggagaa gcggcagggc ggacaagtgg tatgacattg ccttctgcgt
     4501 ccggtcgatc agggaggata tcggggaaga acagtatgtc gagctatttt ttgacttact
     4561 ggggatcaag cctgattggg agaaaataaa atattatatt ttactggatg aattgtttta
     4621 gtaccgagct cgcttggact cctgttgata gatccagtaa tgacctcaga actccatctg
     4681 gatttgttca gaacgctcgg ttgccgccgg gcgtttttta ttggtgagaa taagaggata
     4741 agaaagttaa attggatcat aaagcgacta ctcagttacg aaatattgag ttttccagtt
     4801 gatctttcat ttaattattc taatatctgt gtatctataa aggctaggat gccttggcct
     4861 ttggatgaaa taatatggga cgtattctga tgaaaaaatt aacaacagca cttttaccac
     4921 ttgcattact cgtaaccagc tttggcgcac aggcagcgac ttcggatggc aataactttg
     4981 ctgtttctgc gggttgggct catatcatgc cacaaggcac caagcagggt gtaaattcta
     5041 catcatcaat tccttatttt aataccttca attcagctgc aggctttgaa ttggacaatg
     5101 ctgatactgc agaatttaag ttagattatt tggtcaatga taatgtgaca gttggtttga
     5161 tcttgggtgt tccacctaag gtcgacattc aaggtaaggg acaattgtta gctggcgcat
     5221 taaatcttga tagctttagc aaagttgggg atgtaaaagt ttatagccca gtgctgactg
     5281 gtaaatatac atttggaagt gtaaacaata agttccgtcc atatgtaggt gccggtttta
     5341 tgtatgcaag tttccgtgat tttaaactta atccagaagt aaatgctaaa attgctcctc
     5401 ttggtggaac catcagtaat gtcgatattg atgatgcggt agcgccagtt gcgtttattg
     5461 gtgcagacta caatattacg cctaactggt ttgcaacggc ttcagtgagc tatgtacacc
     5521 taagtaccca tgcaaatctc aatgttgtga atcctgctaa tgtcacattt gtacaaggtt
     5581 caagcaaaat tgaaattaat ccaatcgtga cttatttagg tgtgg
//
