# Supplementary material for: Development of a genetic toolset for the highly engineerable and metabolically versatile Acinetobacter baylyi ADP1
Source: bioRxiv preprint, doi:10.1101/696302, version 1 (2019-07-09)
Supplement: Supplemental Files [file 696302_file04.zip › ADP1 Supplemental Files/ADP1 Tools Vectors/Chromosomal Integrations/Chromosomal Mapping Integrations/BWB224 aciad0487-uup-fw-ko-cassette.gb]

LOCUS       ACIAD0487_(uup)_Fw_KO_C 4948 bp ds-DNA     linear       04-JAN-2019
DEFINITION  .
FEATURES             Location/Qualifiers
     terminator      4221..4307
                     /label="rrnB T1 terminator"
                     /ApEinfo_revcolor=#f58a5e
                     /ApEinfo_fwdcolor=#f58a5e
     CDS             3460..4170
                     /label="mCherry"
                     /ApEinfo_revcolor=#d59687
                     /ApEinfo_fwdcolor=#d59687
     Terminator      4347..4394
                     /label="L3S1P22 Term"
                     /ApEinfo_revcolor=#ff9ccd
                     /ApEinfo_fwdcolor=#ff9ccd
     Terminator      3104..3158
                     /label="L3S2P24 Terminator"
                     /ApEinfo_revcolor=#faac61
                     /ApEinfo_fwdcolor=#faac61
     misc_binding    3419..3441
                     /label="LacO"
                     /ApEinfo_revcolor=#84b0dc
                     /ApEinfo_fwdcolor=#84b0dc
     CDS             1966..3048
                     /label="lacI CDS"
                     /ApEinfo_revcolor=#d59687
                     /ApEinfo_fwdcolor=#d59687
     primer_bind     complement(1985..2004)
                     /label="LacI-R"
                     /ApEinfo_revcolor=#ffef86
                     /ApEinfo_fwdcolor=#ffef86
     promoter        3386..3415
                     /label="trc promoter"
                     /ApEinfo_revcolor=#d59687
                     /ApEinfo_fwdcolor=#d59687
     gene            4417..4662
                     /label=" gene"
                     /ApEinfo_revcolor=#c6c9d1
                     /ApEinfo_fwdcolor=#c6c9d1
     Terminator      3246..3298
                     /label="L3S3P21"
                     /ApEinfo_revcolor=#ffef86
                     /ApEinfo_fwdcolor=#ffef86
     CDS             complement(842..1636)
                     /label="KanR"
                     /ApEinfo_revcolor=#faac61
                     /ApEinfo_fwdcolor=#faac61
     promoter        1888..1965
                     /label="lacIq promoter"
                     /ApEinfo_revcolor=#f58a5e
                     /ApEinfo_fwdcolor=#f58a5e
     misc_feature    3386..3391
                     /label="-35 Box"
                     /ApEinfo_revcolor=#9eafd2
                     /ApEinfo_fwdcolor=#9eafd2
     misc_feature    4395..4937
                     /label="ACIAD0487 Back Hom"
                     /ApEinfo_revcolor=#c7b0e3
                     /ApEinfo_fwdcolor=#c7b0e3
     misc_signal     4009..4028
                     /label="spKDL023"
                     /ApEinfo_revcolor=#b1ff67
                     /ApEinfo_fwdcolor=#b1ff67
     misc_feature    732..4394
                     /label="KO Cassette -mCherry"
                     /ApEinfo_revcolor=#75c6a9
                     /ApEinfo_fwdcolor=#75c6a9
     misc_feature    1842..1861
                     /label="BioBrick prefix"
                     /ApEinfo_revcolor=#ff9ccd
                     /ApEinfo_fwdcolor=#ff9ccd
     terminator      732..826
                     /label="lambda t0 terminator"
                     /ApEinfo_revcolor=#c7b0e3
                     /ApEinfo_fwdcolor=#c7b0e3
     gene            1..508
                     /label=" gene"
                     /ApEinfo_revcolor=#85dae9
                     /ApEinfo_fwdcolor=#85dae9
     protein_bind    3423..3439
                     /label="lac operator"
                     /ApEinfo_revcolor=#84b0dc
                     /ApEinfo_fwdcolor=#84b0dc
     gene            4716..4948
                     /label=" gene"
                     /ApEinfo_revcolor=#75c6a9
                     /ApEinfo_fwdcolor=#75c6a9
     misc_feature    217..731
                     /label="ACIAD0487 Front Hom"
                     /ApEinfo_revcolor=#c6c9d1
                     /ApEinfo_fwdcolor=#c6c9d1
     misc_feature    3409..3414
                     /label="-10 Box"
                     /ApEinfo_revcolor=#d6b295
                     /ApEinfo_fwdcolor=#d6b295
ORIGIN
        1 acacaatcag tgcattgact gaaacactta caaaaatttg tatggttccg agttgaatag
       61 actgcgccaa aatactgcct tgctgtggat gtataaactg tggcaataaa gacaaataca
      121 taatggcaat tttaggatta agtaaatttg tcaaaaagcc cattaaaaat agttttaatg
      181 gtgaatcgat agataagtct tttacactaa aaataggtgc tgcatttgga cgtaaggctt
      241 tccatgccag ccaaagtaaa tatagggcac ctacaatacg aatagtgtca taagcatatg
      301 gaactgcgac cacaagcgct gtgatcccga aagaagcgca gagcatataa aatacaaaac
      361 caaccgcaac gccaccgagg gaaataaatc ctgcgatttt gccctgacta atggagcgag
      421 agataagata aatcatattc gggcctgggg tgattaccat cgccaagcaa atgagtccga
      481 atgccaaaat ttgagaaaga tctagcatga aaaattaccc gaatattatt atattggtag
      541 atataacata attattttta taagtcttat cttcaatcag cgtgatattt taaacgatta
      601 aggctgacta aacttaatct ctcatcacgt gtttttttac agagtttgag ccttaaaatt
      661 tatatattct gaaaaaagcc ccttaatttc aggggctttt tcgttattta aactgtaggg
      721 aagaacgcaa aattctcacc aataaaaaac gcccggcggc aaccgagcgt tctgaacaaa
      781 tccagatgga gttctgaggt cattactgga tctatcaaca ggagtccaag cgagctcggt
      841 actaaaacaa ttcatccagt aaaatataat attttatttt ctcccaatca ggcttgatcc
      901 ccagtaagtc aaaaaatagc tcgacatact gttcttcccc gatatcctcc ctgatcgacc
      961 ggacgcagaa ggcaatgtca taccacttgt ccgccctgcc gcttctccca agatcaataa
     1021 agccacttac tttgccatct ttcacaaaga tgttgctgtc tcccaggtcg ccgtgggaaa
     1081 agacaagttc ctcttcgggc ttttccgtct ttaaaaaatc atacagctcg cgcggatctt
     1141 taaatggagt gtcttcttcc cagttttcgc aatccacatc ggccagatcg ttattcagta
     1201 agtaatccaa ttcggctaag cggccgtcta agctattcgt atagggacaa tccgatatgt
     1261 cgatggagtg aaagagcctg atgcactccg catacagctc gatagtcttt tcagggcttt
     1321 gttcatcttc atacccttcc gagcaaagga cgccatcggc ctcactcatg agcagattgc
     1381 tccagccatc atgccgttca aagtgcagga cctttggaac aggcagcttt ccttccagcc
     1441 atagcatcat gtccttttcc cgttccacat cataggtggt ccctttatac cggctgtccg
     1501 tcatttttaa atataggatt tcattttctc ccaccagctt atatacctta gcaggagaca
     1561 ttccttccgt atcttttacg cagcggtatt cttcgatcag ttttttcaat tccggtgata
     1621 ttctcatttt agccatttat tatttccttc ctcttttcta cagtatttaa agatacccca
     1681 agaagctaat tataacaaga cgaactccaa ttcactgttc cttgcattct aaaaccttaa
     1741 atacagaaaa cagccttttc aaagttgttt tcaaagttgg cgtataacat agtatcgacg
     1801 gagccgattt tgaaaccaca attatgatag aatttgacgt cgaattcgcg gccgcttcta
     1861 gaactatagc tagcatgcat ttacgttgac accatcgaat ggtgcaaaac ctttcgcggt
     1921 atggcatgat agcgcccgga agagagtcaa ttcagggtgg tgaatgtgaa accagtaacg
     1981 ttatacgatg tcgcagagta tgccggtgtc tcttatcaga ccgtttcccg cgtggtgaac
     2041 caggccagcc acgtttctgc gaaaacgcgg gaaaaagtgg aagcggcgat ggcggagctg
     2101 aattacattc ccaaccgcgt ggcacaacaa ctggcgggca aacagtcgtt gctgattggc
     2161 gttgccacct ccagtctggc cctgcacgcg ccgtcgcaaa ttgtcgcggc gattaaatct
     2221 cgcgccgatc aactgggtgc cagcgtggtg gtgtcgatgg tagaacgaag cggcgtcgaa
     2281 gcctgtaaag cggcggtgca caatcttctc gcgcaacgcg tcagtgggct gatcattaac
     2341 tatccgctgg atgaccagga tgccattgct gtggaagctg cctgcactaa tgttccggcg
     2401 ttatttcttg atgtctctga ccagacaccc atcaacagta ttattttctc ccatgaagac
     2461 ggtacgcgac tgggcgtgga gcatctggtc gcattgggtc accagcaaat cgcgctgtta
     2521 gcgggcccat taagttctgt ctcggcgcgt ctgcgtctgg ctggctggca taaatatctc
     2581 actcgcaatc aaattcagcc gatagcggaa cgggaaggcg actggagtgc catgtccggt
     2641 tttcaacaaa ccatgcaaat gctgaatgag ggcatcgttc ccactgcgat gctggttgcc
     2701 aacgatcaga tggcgctggg cgcaatgcgc gccattaccg agtccgggct gcgcgttggt
     2761 gcggatatct cggtagtggg atacgacgat accgaagaca gctcatgtta tatcccgccg
     2821 tcaaccacca tcaaacagga ttttcgcctg ctggggcaaa ccagcgtgga ccgcttgctg
     2881 caactctctc agggccaggc ggtgaagggc aatcagctgt tgcccgtctc actggtgaaa
     2941 agaaaaacca ccctggcgcc caatacgcaa accgcctctc cccgcgcgtt ggccgattca
     3001 ttaatgcagc tggcacgaca ggtttcccga ctggaaagcg ggcagtgagc gcaacgcaat
     3061 taatgtgagt tagcgCGAAT TGATCTGGTT TGACAGCTTA TCActcggta ccaaattcca
     3121 gaaaagacac ccgaaagggt gttttttcgt tttggtccCG ACTGCACGGT GCACCAatgc
     3181 ttctggcgtc aggcagccat cggaagctgt ggtatggctg tgcaggtcgt aaatcactgc
     3241 ataatCCAAT TATTGAAGGC CTCCCTAACG GGGGGCCTTT TTTTGTTTCT GGTCTCCCcg
     3301 tgtcgctcaa ggcgcactcc cgttctggat aatgtttttt gcgccgacat cataacggtt
     3361 ctggcaaata ttctgaaatg agctgttgac aattaatcat ccggctcgta taatgtgtgg
     3421 aattgtgagc ggataacaat ttcacacagg aaacagacca tggtgagcaa gggcgaggag
     3481 gataacatgg ccatcatcaa ggagttcatg cgcttcaagg ttcacatgga gggctccgtg
     3541 aacggccacg agttcgagat cgagggcgag ggcgagggcc gcccctacga gggcacccag
     3601 accgccaagc tgaaggtgac caagggtggc cccctgccct tcgcctggga catcctgtcc
     3661 cctcagttca tgtacggctc caaggcctac gtgaagcacc ccgccgacat ccccgactac
     3721 ttgaagctgt ccttccccga gggcttcaag tgggagcgcg tgatgaactt cgaggacggc
     3781 ggcgtggtga ccgtgaccca ggactcctcc ctgcaagacg gcgagttcat ctacaaggtg
     3841 aagctgcgcg gcaccaactt cccctccgac ggccccgtaa tgcagaagaa gactatgggc
     3901 tgggaggcct cctccgagcg gatgtacccc gaggacggcg cgctgaaggg cgagatcaag
     3961 cagaggctga agctgaagga cggcggccac tacgacgctg aggtcaagac cacctacaag
     4021 gccaagaagc ccgtgcaact gcccggcgcg tacaacgtca acatcaagtt ggacatcacc
     4081 tcccacaacg aggactacac catcgtggaa cagtacgaac gcgccgaggg ccgccactcc
     4141 accggcggca tggacgagct gtataagtaa gcctcagggc ccgatcgatg ccgccgctta
     4201 attaattaat ccagaggcat caaataaaac gaaaggctca gtcgaaagac tgggcctttc
     4261 gttttatctg ttgtttgtcg gtgaacgctc tcctgagtag gacaaatccg ccgccctaga
     4321 cctagtgtCA TTTTATTTCC CCCGTTgacg aacaataagg ccgcaaatcg cggccttttt
     4381 tattgataac aaaaaatccc aaatgaggag agttaaatga ctaaaccaac agattacgat
     4441 gatcatgcgt cattttccgc acccattgaa gatttgcaag tccgaattgc atttttggac
     4501 gaattagttg agcaattaaa tactcaactg gctttgcaga cacaagaaat tgcggatttg
     4561 aaaaaacaaa tgcagctttt gtatcaacgt gttgaagctt cggatttatc tgagggaatt
     4621 gcaccgtttg atccaaatac caataaaccc ccgcattatt gatctgatca accgtgtggt
     4681 gaatctgtct gtatattgac ctgaagtaat ttgacatgaa aagcattatt ttaattgatc
     4741 ttgaaaaaaa tccaattcaa gccaatagct tgcgtttata tattgagaat gaacaattga
     4801 tatacttgtt tcatccagag aataaactgg aatgtgcgct agatgaattg acagaattat
     4861 caagctggat cagcagtgga caggtcatta ttttagatgt tccaaaaata aaagatagag
     4921 caagtgcata tgcgctcata gcagggca
//
