# Supplementary material for: Development of a genetic toolset for the highly engineerable and metabolically versatile Acinetobacter baylyi ADP1
Source: bioRxiv preprint, doi:10.1101/696302, version 1 (2019-07-09)
Supplement: Supplemental Files [file 696302_file04.zip › ADP1 Supplemental Files/ADP1 Tools Vectors/Plasmids/Common SynBio Promoters/pBWB164 pbav1k-laci-t5-mcherry.gb]

LOCUS       pBAV1K-lacI-T5-mCherry  5028 bp ds-DNA     circular     12-DEC-2018
DEFINITION  .
FEATURES             Location/Qualifiers
     misc_binding    4117..4139
                     /label="LacO"
                     /ApEinfo_revcolor=#84b0dc
                     /ApEinfo_fwdcolor=#84b0dc
     promoter        4069..4113
                     /label="T5 promoter"
                     /ApEinfo_revcolor=#c7b0e3
                     /ApEinfo_fwdcolor=#c7b0e3
     promoter        2677..2754
                     /label="lacIq promoter"
                     /ApEinfo_revcolor=#f58a5e
                     /ApEinfo_fwdcolor=#f58a5e
     CDS             complement(1631..2425)
                     /label="KanR"
                     /ApEinfo_revcolor=#faac61
                     /ApEinfo_fwdcolor=#faac61
     primer_bind     complement(2774..2793)
                     /label="LacI-R"
                     /ApEinfo_revcolor=#ffef86
                     /ApEinfo_fwdcolor=#ffef86
     terminator      1521..1615
                     /label="lambda t0 terminator"
                     /ApEinfo_revcolor=#c7b0e3
                     /ApEinfo_fwdcolor=#c7b0e3
     misc_signal     4707..4726
                     /label="spKDL023"
                     /ApEinfo_revcolor=#b1ff67
                     /ApEinfo_fwdcolor=#b1ff67
     misc_feature    4107..4112
                     /label="-10 Box"
                     /ApEinfo_revcolor=#d6b295
                     /ApEinfo_fwdcolor=#d6b295
     protein_bind    4121..4137
                     /label="lac operator"
                     /ApEinfo_revcolor=#84b0dc
                     /ApEinfo_fwdcolor=#84b0dc
     CDS             1308..1319
                     /label="Factor Xa site"
                     /ApEinfo_revcolor=#b1ff67
                     /ApEinfo_fwdcolor=#b1ff67
     CDS             2755..3837
                     /label="lacI CDS"
                     /ApEinfo_revcolor=#d59687
                     /ApEinfo_fwdcolor=#d59687
     CDS             4158..4868
                     /label="mCherry"
                     /ApEinfo_revcolor=#d59687
                     /ApEinfo_fwdcolor=#d59687
     terminator      4919..5005
                     /label="rrnB T1 terminator"
                     /ApEinfo_revcolor=#f58a5e
                     /ApEinfo_fwdcolor=#f58a5e
     misc_feature    2631..2650
                     /label="BioBrick prefix"
                     /ApEinfo_revcolor=#ff9ccd
                     /ApEinfo_fwdcolor=#ff9ccd
ORIGIN
        1 ttttatttcc cccgtttcag catcaagaac ctttgcataa cttgctctat atccacactg
       61 ataattgccc tcaaaccata atctaaaggc gctagagttt gttgaaacaa tatcttttac
      121 atcattcgta tttaaaattc caaactccgc tcccctaagg cgaataaaag ccattaaatc
      181 ttttgtattt accaaattat agtcatccac tatatctaag agtaaattct tcaattctct
      241 tttttggctt tcatcaagtg ttatatagcg gtcaatatca aaatcattaa tgttcaaaat
      301 atcttttttg tcgtatatat gtttattctt agcaatagcg tcctttgatt catgagtcaa
      361 atattcatat gaacctttga tataatcaag tatctcaaca tgagcaactg aactattccc
      421 caattttcgc ttaatcttgt tcctaacgct ttctattgtt acaggatttc gtgcaatata
      481 tataacgtga tagtgtggtt ttttatagtg ctttccattt cgtataacat cactactatt
      541 ccatgtatct ttatcttttt tttcgtccat atcgtgtaaa ggactgacag ccatagatac
      601 gcccaaactc tctaattttt ccttccaatc attaggaatt gagtcaggat ataataaaaa
      661 tccaaaattt ctagctttag tatttttaat agccatgata taattacctt atcaaaaaca
      721 agtagcgaaa actcgtatcc ttctaaaaac gcgagctttc gcttattttt tttgttctga
      781 ttcctttctt gcatattctt ctatagctaa cgccgcaacc gcagattttg aaaaaccttt
      841 ttgtttcgcc atatctgtta attttttatc ttgctctttt gtcagagaaa tcataactct
      901 ttttttcgat tctgaaatca ccatttaaaa aactccaatc aaataatttt ataaagttag
      961 tgtatcactt tgtaatcata aaaacaacaa taaagctact taaatataga tttataaaaa
     1021 acgttggcga aaacgttggc gattcgttgg cgattgaaaa accccttaaa cccttgagcc
     1081 agttgggata gagcgttttt ggcacaaaaa ttggcactcg gcacttaatg gggggtcgta
     1141 gtacggaagc aaaattcgct tcctttcccc ccattttttt ccaaattcca aatttttttc
     1201 aaaaattttc cagcgctacc gctcggcaaa attgcaagca atttttaaaa tcaaacccat
     1261 gagggaattt cattccctca tactcccttg agcctcctcc aaccgaaata gaagggcgct
     1321 gcgcttatta tttcattcag tcatcggctt tcataatcta acagacaaca tcttcgctgc
     1381 aaagccacgc tacgctcaag ggcttttacg ctacgataac gcctgtttta acgattatgc
     1441 cgataactaa acgaaataaa cgctaaaacg tctcagaaac gattttgaga cgttttaata
     1501 aaaaatcgcc tagtgcttgg attctcacca ataaaaaacg cccggcggca accgagcgtt
     1561 ctgaacaaat ccagatggag ttctgaggtc attactggat ctatcaacag gagtccaagc
     1621 gagctcggta ctaaaacaat tcatccagta aaatataata ttttattttc tcccaatcag
     1681 gcttgatccc cagtaagtca aaaaatagct cgacatactg ttcttccccg atatcctccc
     1741 tgatcgaccg gacgcagaag gcaatgtcat accacttgtc cgccctgccg cttctcccaa
     1801 gatcaataaa gccacttact ttgccatctt tcacaaagat gttgctgtct cccaggtcgc
     1861 cgtgggaaaa gacaagttcc tcttcgggct tttccgtctt taaaaaatca tacagctcgc
     1921 gcggatcttt aaatggagtg tcttcttccc agttttcgca atccacatcg gccagatcgt
     1981 tattcagtaa gtaatccaat tcggctaagc ggccgtctaa gctattcgta tagggacaat
     2041 ccgatatgtc gatggagtga aagagcctga tgcactccgc atacagctcg atagtctttt
     2101 cagggctttg ttcatcttca tacccttccg agcaaaggac gccatcggcc tcactcatga
     2161 gcagattgct ccagccatca tgccgttcaa agtgcaggac ctttggaaca ggcagctttc
     2221 cttccagcca tagcatcatg tccttttccc gttccacatc ataggtggtc cctttatacc
     2281 ggctgtccgt catttttaaa tataggattt cattttctcc caccagctta tataccttag
     2341 caggagacat tccttccgta tcttttacgc agcggtattc ttcgatcagt tttttcaatt
     2401 ccggtgatat tctcatttta gccatttatt atttccttcc tcttttctac agtatttaaa
     2461 gataccccaa gaagctaatt ataacaagac gaactccaat tcactgttcc ttgcattcta
     2521 aaaccttaaa tacagaaaac agccttttca aagttgtttt caaagttggc gtataacata
     2581 gtatcgacgg agccgatttt gaaaccacaa ttatgataga atttgacgtc gaattcgcgg
     2641 ccgcttctag aactatagct agcatgcatt tacgttgaca ccatcgaatg gtgcaaaacc
     2701 tttcgcggta tggcatgata gcgcccggaa gagagtcaat tcagggtggt gaatgtgaaa
     2761 ccagtaacgt tatacgatgt cgcagagtat gccggtgtct cttatcagac cgtttcccgc
     2821 gtggtgaacc aggccagcca cgtttctgcg aaaacgcggg aaaaagtgga agcggcgatg
     2881 gcggagctga attacattcc caaccgcgtg gcacaacaac tggcgggcaa acagtcgttg
     2941 ctgattggcg ttgccacctc cagtctggcc ctgcacgcgc cgtcgcaaat tgtcgcggcg
     3001 attaaatctc gcgccgatca actgggtgcc agcgtggtgg tgtcgatggt agaacgaagc
     3061 ggcgtcgaag cctgtaaagc ggcggtgcac aatcttctcg cgcaacgcgt cagtgggctg
     3121 atcattaact atccgctgga tgaccaggat gccattgctg tggaagctgc ctgcactaat
     3181 gttccggcgt tatttcttga tgtctctgac cagacaccca tcaacagtat tattttctcc
     3241 catgaagacg gtacgcgact gggcgtggag catctggtcg cattgggtca ccagcaaatc
     3301 gcgctgttag cgggcccatt aagttctgtc tcggcgcgtc tgcgtctggc tggctggcat
     3361 aaatatctca ctcgcaatca aattcagccg atagcggaac gggaaggcga ctggagtgcc
     3421 atgtccggtt ttcaacaaac catgcaaatg ctgaatgagg gcatcgttcc cactgcgatg
     3481 ctggttgcca acgatcagat ggcgctgggc gcaatgcgcg ccattaccga gtccgggctg
     3541 cgcgttggtg cggatatctc ggtagtggga tacgacgata ccgaagacag ctcatgttat
     3601 atcccgccgt caaccaccat caaacaggat tttcgcctgc tggggcaaac cagcgtggac
     3661 cgcttgctgc aactctctca gggccaggcg gtgaagggca atcagctgtt gcccgtctca
     3721 ctggtgaaaa gaaaaaccac cctggcgccc aatacgcaaa ccgcctctcc ccgcgcgttg
     3781 gccgattcat taatgcagct ggcacgacag gtttcccgac tggaaagcgg gcagtgagcg
     3841 caacgcaatt aatgtgagtt agcgcgaatt gatctggttt gacagcttat catcgactgc
     3901 acggtgcacc aatgcttctg gcgtcaggca gccatcggaa gctgtggtat ggctgtgcag
     3961 gtcgtaaatc actgcataat tcgtgtcgct caaggcgcac tcccgttctg gataatgttt
     4021 tttgcgccga catcataacg gttctgGCAA ATATTCTGAA ATGAGCTGtc ataaaaaatt
     4081 tatttgcttt gtgagcggat aacaattata ataTGTGGAA TTGTGAGCGG Ataacaattt
     4141 cacacaggaa acagaccatg gtgagcaagg gcgaggagga taacatggcc atcatcaagg
     4201 agttcatgcg cttcaaggtt cacatggagg gctccgtgaa cggccacgag ttcgagatcg
     4261 agggcgaggg cgagggccgc ccctacgagg gcacccagac cgccaagctg aaggtgacca
     4321 agggtggccc cctgcccttc gcctgggaca tcctgtcccc tcagttcatg tacggctcca
     4381 aggcctacgt gaagcacccc gccgacatcc ccgactactt gaagctgtcc ttccccgagg
     4441 gcttcaagtg ggagcgcgtg atgaacttcg aggacggcgg cgtggtgacc gtgacccagg
     4501 actcctccct gcaagacggc gagttcatct acaaggtgaa gctgcgcggc accaacttcc
     4561 cctccgacgg ccccgtaatg cagaagaaga ctatgggctg ggaggcctcc tccgagcgga
     4621 tgtaccccga ggacggcgcg ctgaagggcg agatcaagca gaggctgaag ctgaaggacg
     4681 gcggccacta cgacgctgag gtcaagacca cctacaaggc caagaagccc gtgcaactgc
     4741 ccggcgcgta caacgtcaac atcaagttgg acatcacctc ccacaacgag gactacacca
     4801 tcgtggaaca gtacgaacgc gccgagggcc gccactccac cggcggcatg gacgagctgt
     4861 ataagtaagc ctcagggccc gatcgatgcc gccgcttaat taattaatcc agaggcatca
     4921 aataaaacga aaggctcagt cgaaagactg ggcctttcgt tttatctgtt gtttgtcggt
     4981 gaacgctctc ctgagtagga caaatccgcc gccctagacc tagtgtca
//
