# Supplementary material for: Development of a genetic toolset for the highly engineerable and metabolically versatile Acinetobacter baylyi ADP1
Source: bioRxiv preprint, doi:10.1101/696302, version 1 (2019-07-09)
Supplement: Supplemental Files [file 696302_file04.zip › ADP1 Supplemental Files/ADP1 Tools Vectors/Plasmids/Common SynBio Promoters/pBWB163 pbav1k-laci-t7-mcherry.gb]

LOCUS       pBAV1K-lacI-T7-mCherry  5003 bp ds-DNA     circular     26-DEC-2017
DEFINITION  .
FEATURES             Location/Qualifiers
     CDS             203..1285
                     /label="lacI CDS"
                     /ApEinfo_revcolor=#d59687
                     /ApEinfo_fwdcolor=#d59687
     primer_bind     complement(222..241)
                     /label="LacI-R"
                     /ApEinfo_revcolor=#ffef86
                     /ApEinfo_fwdcolor=#ffef86
     misc_binding    1540..1562
                     /label="LacO"
                     /ApEinfo_revcolor=#84b0dc
                     /ApEinfo_fwdcolor=#84b0dc
     primer_bind     1515..1536
                     /label="T7"
                     /ApEinfo_revcolor=#85dae9
                     /ApEinfo_fwdcolor=#85dae9
     CDS             3759..3770
                     /label="Factor Xa site"
                     /ApEinfo_revcolor=#b1ff67
                     /ApEinfo_fwdcolor=#b1ff67
     CDS             1581..2291
                     /label="mCherry"
                     /ApEinfo_revcolor=#d59687
                     /ApEinfo_fwdcolor=#d59687
     promoter        125..202
                     /label="lacIq promoter"
                     /ApEinfo_revcolor=#f58a5e
                     /ApEinfo_fwdcolor=#f58a5e
     terminator      3972..4066
                     /label="lambda t0 terminator"
                     /ApEinfo_revcolor=#c7b0e3
                     /ApEinfo_fwdcolor=#c7b0e3
     terminator      2342..2428
                     /label="rrnB T1 terminator"
                     /ApEinfo_revcolor=#f58a5e
                     /ApEinfo_fwdcolor=#f58a5e
     misc_signal     2130..2149
                     /label="spKDL023"
                     /ApEinfo_revcolor=#b1ff67
                     /ApEinfo_fwdcolor=#b1ff67
     CDS             complement(4082..4876)
                     /label="KanR"
                     /ApEinfo_revcolor=#faac61
                     /ApEinfo_fwdcolor=#faac61
     protein_bind    1544..1560
                     /label="lac operator"
                     /ApEinfo_revcolor=#84b0dc
                     /ApEinfo_fwdcolor=#84b0dc
     misc_feature    79..98
                     /label="BioBrick prefix"
                     /ApEinfo_revcolor=#ff9ccd
                     /ApEinfo_fwdcolor=#ff9ccd
ORIGIN
        1 gttgttttca aagttggcgt ataacatagt atcgacggag ccgattttga aaccacaatt
       61 atgatagaat ttgacgtcga attcgcggcc gcttctagaa ctatagctag catgcattta
      121 cgttgacacc atcgaatggt gcaaaacctt tcgcggtatg gcatgatagc gcccggaaga
      181 gagtcaattc agggtggtga atgtgaaacc agtaacgtta tacgatgtcg cagagtatgc
      241 cggtgtctct tatcagaccg tttcccgcgt ggtgaaccag gccagccacg tttctgcgaa
      301 aacgcgggaa aaagtggaag cggcgatggc ggagctgaat tacattccca accgcgtggc
      361 acaacaactg gcgggcaaac agtcgttgct gattggcgtt gccacctcca gtctggccct
      421 gcacgcgccg tcgcaaattg tcgcggcgat taaatctcgc gccgatcaac tgggtgccag
      481 cgtggtggtg tcgatggtag aacgaagcgg cgtcgaagcc tgtaaagcgg cggtgcacaa
      541 tcttctcgcg caacgcgtca gtgggctgat cattaactat ccgctggatg accaggatgc
      601 cattgctgtg gaagctgcct gcactaatgt tccggcgtta tttcttgatg tctctgacca
      661 gacacccatc aacagtatta ttttctccca tgaagacggt acgcgactgg gcgtggagca
      721 tctggtcgca ttgggtcacc agcaaatcgc gctgttagcg ggcccattaa gttctgtctc
      781 ggcgcgtctg cgtctggctg gctggcataa atatctcact cgcaatcaaa ttcagccgat
      841 agcggaacgg gaaggcgact ggagtgccat gtccggtttt caacaaacca tgcaaatgct
      901 gaatgagggc atcgttccca ctgcgatgct ggttgccaac gatcagatgg cgctgggcgc
      961 aatgcgcgcc attaccgagt ccgggctgcg cgttggtgcg gatatctcgg tagtgggata
     1021 cgacgatacc gaagacagct catgttatat cccgccgtca accaccatca aacaggattt
     1081 tcgcctgctg gggcaaacca gcgtggaccg cttgctgcaa ctctctcagg gccaggcggt
     1141 gaagggcaat cagctgttgc ccgtctcact ggtgaaaaga aaaaccaccc tggcgcccaa
     1201 tacgcaaacc gcctctcccc gcgcgttggc cgattcatta atgcagctgg cacgacaggt
     1261 ttcccgactg gaaagcgggc agtgagcgca acgcaattaa tgtgagttag cgcgaattga
     1321 tctggtttga cagcttatca tcgactgcac ggtgcaccaa tgcttctggc gtcaggcagc
     1381 catcggaagc tgtggtatgg ctgtgcaggt cgtaaatcac tgcataattc gtgtcgctca
     1441 aggcgcactc ccgttctgga taatgttttt tgcgccgaca tcataacggt tctgGCAAAT
     1501 ATTCTGAAAT GAGCTGtaat acgactcact atagggTGTG GAATTGTGAG CGGAtaacaa
     1561 tttcacacag gaaacagacc atggtgagca agggcgagga ggataacatg gccatcatca
     1621 aggagttcat gcgcttcaag gttcacatgg agggctccgt gaacggccac gagttcgaga
     1681 tcgagggcga gggcgagggc cgcccctacg agggcaccca gaccgccaag ctgaaggtga
     1741 ccaagggtgg ccccctgccc ttcgcctggg acatcctgtc ccctcagttc atgtacggct
     1801 ccaaggccta cgtgaagcac cccgccgaca tccccgacta cttgaagctg tccttccccg
     1861 agggcttcaa gtgggagcgc gtgatgaact tcgaggacgg cggcgtggtg accgtgaccc
     1921 aggactcctc cctgcaagac ggcgagttca tctacaaggt gaagctgcgc ggcaccaact
     1981 tcccctccga cggccccgta atgcagaaga agactatggg ctgggaggcc tcctccgagc
     2041 ggatgtaccc cgaggacggc gcgctgaagg gcgagatcaa gcagaggctg aagctgaagg
     2101 acggcggcca ctacgacgct gaggtcaaga ccacctacaa ggccaagaag cccgtgcaac
     2161 tgcccggcgc gtacaacgtc aacatcaagt tggacatcac ctcccacaac gaggactaca
     2221 ccatcgtgga acagtacgaa cgcgccgagg gccgccactc caccggcggc atggacgagc
     2281 tgtataagta agcctcaggg cccgatcgat gccgccgctt aattaattaa tccagaggca
     2341 tcaaataaaa cgaaaggctc agtcgaaaga ctgggccttt cgttttatct gttgtttgtc
     2401 ggtgaacgct ctcctgagta ggacaaatcc gccgccctag acctagtgtc attttatttc
     2461 ccccgtttca gcatcaagaa cctttgcata acttgctcta tatccacact gataattgcc
     2521 ctcaaaccat aatctaaagg cgctagagtt tgttgaaaca atatctttta catcattcgt
     2581 atttaaaatt ccaaactccg ctcccctaag gcgaataaaa gccattaaat cttttgtatt
     2641 taccaaatta tagtcatcca ctatatctaa gagtaaattc ttcaattctc ttttttggct
     2701 ttcatcaagt gttatatagc ggtcaatatc aaaatcatta atgttcaaaa tatctttttt
     2761 gtcgtatata tgtttattct tagcaatagc gtcctttgat tcatgagtca aatattcata
     2821 tgaacctttg atataatcaa gtatctcaac atgagcaact gaactattcc ccaattttcg
     2881 cttaatcttg ttcctaacgc tttctattgt tacaggattt cgtgcaatat atataacgtg
     2941 atagtgtggt tttttatagt gctttccatt tcgtataaca tcactactat tccatgtatc
     3001 tttatctttt ttttcgtcca tatcgtgtaa aggactgaca gccatagata cgcccaaact
     3061 ctctaatttt tccttccaat cattaggaat tgagtcagga tataataaaa atccaaaatt
     3121 tctagcttta gtatttttaa tagccatgat ataattacct tatcaaaaac aagtagcgaa
     3181 aactcgtatc cttctaaaaa cgcgagcttt cgcttatttt ttttgttctg attcctttct
     3241 tgcatattct tctatagcta acgccgcaac cgcagatttt gaaaaacctt tttgtttcgc
     3301 catatctgtt aattttttat cttgctcttt tgtcagagaa atcataactc tttttttcga
     3361 ttctgaaatc accatttaaa aaactccaat caaataattt tataaagtta gtgtatcact
     3421 ttgtaatcat aaaaacaaca ataaagctac ttaaatatag atttataaaa aacgttggcg
     3481 aaaacgttgg cgattcgttg gcgattgaaa aaccccttaa acccttgagc cagttgggat
     3541 agagcgtttt tggcacaaaa attggcactc ggcacttaat ggggggtcgt agtacggaag
     3601 caaaattcgc ttcctttccc cccatttttt tccaaattcc aaattttttt caaaaatttt
     3661 ccagcgctac cgctcggcaa aattgcaagc aatttttaaa atcaaaccca tgagggaatt
     3721 tcattccctc atactccctt gagcctcctc caaccgaaat agaagggcgc tgcgcttatt
     3781 atttcattca gtcatcggct ttcataatct aacagacaac atcttcgctg caaagccacg
     3841 ctacgctcaa gggcttttac gctacgataa cgcctgtttt aacgattatg ccgataacta
     3901 aacgaaataa acgctaaaac gtctcagaaa cgattttgag acgttttaat aaaaaatcgc
     3961 ctagtgcttg gattctcacc aataaaaaac gcccggcggc aaccgagcgt tctgaacaaa
     4021 tccagatgga gttctgaggt cattactgga tctatcaaca ggagtccaag cgagctcggt
     4081 actaaaacaa ttcatccagt aaaatataat attttatttt ctcccaatca ggcttgatcc
     4141 ccagtaagtc aaaaaatagc tcgacatact gttcttcccc gatatcctcc ctgatcgacc
     4201 ggacgcagaa ggcaatgtca taccacttgt ccgccctgcc gcttctccca agatcaataa
     4261 agccacttac tttgccatct ttcacaaaga tgttgctgtc tcccaggtcg ccgtgggaaa
     4321 agacaagttc ctcttcgggc ttttccgtct ttaaaaaatc atacagctcg cgcggatctt
     4381 taaatggagt gtcttcttcc cagttttcgc aatccacatc ggccagatcg ttattcagta
     4441 agtaatccaa ttcggctaag cggccgtcta agctattcgt atagggacaa tccgatatgt
     4501 cgatggagtg aaagagcctg atgcactccg catacagctc gatagtcttt tcagggcttt
     4561 gttcatcttc atacccttcc gagcaaagga cgccatcggc ctcactcatg agcagattgc
     4621 tccagccatc atgccgttca aagtgcagga cctttggaac aggcagcttt ccttccagcc
     4681 atagcatcat gtccttttcc cgttccacat cataggtggt ccctttatac cggctgtccg
     4741 tcatttttaa atataggatt tcattttctc ccaccagctt atatacctta gcaggagaca
     4801 ttccttccgt atcttttacg cagcggtatt cttcgatcag ttttttcaat tccggtgata
     4861 ttctcatttt agccatttat tatttccttc ctcttttcta cagtatttaa agatacccca
     4921 agaagctaat tataacaaga cgaactccaa ttcactgttc cttgcattct aaaaccttaa
     4981 atacagaaaa cagccttttc aaa
//
