# Supplementary material for: Development of a genetic toolset for the highly engineerable and metabolically versatile Acinetobacter baylyi ADP1
Source: bioRxiv preprint, doi:10.1101/696302, version 1 (2019-07-09)
Supplement: Supplemental Files [file 696302_file04.zip › ADP1 Supplemental Files/ADP1 Tools Vectors/Plasmids/Common SynBio Promoters/PBWB165 pbav1k-laci-tac-mcherry.gb]

LOCUS       pBAV1K-lacI-Tac-mCherry 5012 bp ds-DNA     circular     09-JAN-2018
DEFINITION  .
FEATURES             Location/Qualifiers
     misc_signal     928..947
                     /label="spKDL023"
                     /ApEinfo_revcolor=#b1ff67
                     /ApEinfo_fwdcolor=#b1ff67
     primer_bind     complement(4023..4042)
                     /label="LacI-R"
                     /ApEinfo_revcolor=#ffef86
                     /ApEinfo_fwdcolor=#ffef86
     promoter        3926..4003
                     /label="lacIq promoter"
                     /ApEinfo_revcolor=#f58a5e
                     /ApEinfo_fwdcolor=#f58a5e
     terminator      1140..1226
                     /label="rrnB T1 terminator"
                     /ApEinfo_revcolor=#f58a5e
                     /ApEinfo_fwdcolor=#f58a5e
     misc_feature    328..333
                     /label="-10 Box"
                     /ApEinfo_revcolor=#d6b295
                     /ApEinfo_fwdcolor=#d6b295
     misc_feature    3880..3899
                     /label="BioBrick prefix"
                     /ApEinfo_revcolor=#ff9ccd
                     /ApEinfo_fwdcolor=#ff9ccd
     protein_bind    342..358
                     /label="lac operator"
                     /ApEinfo_revcolor=#84b0dc
                     /ApEinfo_fwdcolor=#84b0dc
     CDS             379..1089
                     /label="mCherry"
                     /ApEinfo_revcolor=#d59687
                     /ApEinfo_fwdcolor=#d59687
     misc_feature    306..311
                     /label="-35 Box"
                     /ApEinfo_revcolor=#9eafd2
                     /ApEinfo_fwdcolor=#9eafd2
     CDS             complement(2880..3674)
                     /label="KanR"
                     /ApEinfo_revcolor=#faac61
                     /ApEinfo_fwdcolor=#faac61
     misc_binding    338..360
                     /label="LacO"
                     /ApEinfo_revcolor=#84b0dc
                     /ApEinfo_fwdcolor=#84b0dc
     terminator      2770..2864
                     /label="lambda t0 terminator"
                     /ApEinfo_revcolor=#c7b0e3
                     /ApEinfo_fwdcolor=#c7b0e3
     CDS             join(4004..5012,1..74)
                     /label="lacI CDS"
                     /ApEinfo_revcolor=#d59687
                     /ApEinfo_fwdcolor=#d59687
     promoter        306..334
                     /label="tac promoter"
                     /ApEinfo_revcolor=#75c6a9
                     /ApEinfo_fwdcolor=#75c6a9
     CDS             2557..2568
                     /label="Factor Xa site"
                     /ApEinfo_revcolor=#b1ff67
                     /ApEinfo_fwdcolor=#b1ff67
ORIGIN
        1 cctctccccg cgcgttggcc gattcattaa tgcagctggc acgacaggtt tcccgactgg
       61 aaagcgggca gtgagcgcaa cgcaattaat gtgagttagc gcgaattgat ctggtttgac
      121 agcttatcat cgactgcacg gtgcaccaat gcttctggcg tcaggcagcc atcggaagct
      181 gtggtatggc tgtgcaggtc gtaaatcact gcataattcg tgtcgctcaa ggcgcactcc
      241 cgttctggat aatgtttttt gcgccgacat cataacggtt ctgGCAAATA TTCTGAAATG
      301 AGCTGttgac aattaatcat cggctcgtat aatgTGTGGA ATTGTGAGCG GAtaacaatt
      361 tcacacagga aacagaccat ggtgagcaag ggcgaggagg ataacatggc catcatcaag
      421 gagttcatgc gcttcaaggt tcacatggag ggctccgtga acggccacga gttcgagatc
      481 gagggcgagg gcgagggccg cccctacgag ggcacccaga ccgccaagct gaaggtgacc
      541 aagggtggcc ccctgccctt cgcctgggac atcctgtccc ctcagttcat gtacggctcc
      601 aaggcctacg tgaagcaccc cgccgacatc cccgactact tgaagctgtc cttccccgag
      661 ggcttcaagt gggagcgcgt gatgaacttc gaggacggcg gcgtggtgac cgtgacccag
      721 gactcctccc tgcaagacgg cgagttcatc tacaaggtga agctgcgcgg caccaacttc
      781 ccctccgacg gccccgtaat gcagaagaag actatgggct gggaggcctc ctccgagcgg
      841 atgtaccccg aggacggcgc gctgaagggc gagatcaagc agaggctgaa gctgaaggac
      901 ggcggccact acgacgctga ggtcaagacc acctacaagg ccaagaagcc cgtgcaactg
      961 cccggcgcgt acaacgtcaa catcaagttg gacatcacct cccacaacga ggactacacc
     1021 atcgtggaac agtacgaacg cgccgagggc cgccactcca ccggcggcat ggacgagctg
     1081 tataagtaag cctcagggcc cgatcgatgc cgccgcttaa ttaattaatc cagaggcatc
     1141 aaataaaacg aaaggctcag tcgaaagact gggcctttcg ttttatctgt tgtttgtcgg
     1201 tgaacgctct cctgagtagg acaaatccgc cgccctagac ctagtgtcat tttatttccc
     1261 ccgtttcagc atcaagaacc tttgcataac ttgctctata tccacactga taattgccct
     1321 caaaccataa tctaaaggcg ctagagtttg ttgaaacaat atcttttaca tcattcgtat
     1381 ttaaaattcc aaactccgct cccctaaggc gaataaaagc cattaaatct tttgtattta
     1441 ccaaattata gtcatccact atatctaaga gtaaattctt caattctctt ttttggcttt
     1501 catcaagtgt tatatagcgg tcaatatcaa aatcattaat gttcaaaata tcttttttgt
     1561 cgtatatatg tttattctta gcaatagcgt cctttgattc atgagtcaaa tattcatatg
     1621 aacctttgat ataatcaagt atctcaacat gagcaactga actattcccc aattttcgct
     1681 taatcttgtt cctaacgctt tctattgtta caggatttcg tgcaatatat ataacgtgat
     1741 agtgtggttt tttatagtgc tttccatttc gtataacatc actactattc catgtatctt
     1801 tatctttttt ttcgtccata tcgtgtaaag gactgacagc catagatacg cccaaactct
     1861 ctaatttttc cttccaatca ttaggaattg agtcaggata taataaaaat ccaaaatttc
     1921 tagctttagt atttttaata gccatgatat aattacctta tcaaaaacaa gtagcgaaaa
     1981 ctcgtatcct tctaaaaacg cgagctttcg cttatttttt ttgttctgat tcctttcttg
     2041 catattcttc tatagctaac gccgcaaccg cagattttga aaaacctttt tgtttcgcca
     2101 tatctgttaa ttttttatct tgctcttttg tcagagaaat cataactctt tttttcgatt
     2161 ctgaaatcac catttaaaaa actccaatca aataatttta taaagttagt gtatcacttt
     2221 gtaatcataa aaacaacaat aaagctactt aaatatagat ttataaaaaa cgttggcgaa
     2281 aacgttggcg attcgttggc gattgaaaaa ccccttaaac ccttgagcca gttgggatag
     2341 agcgtttttg gcacaaaaat tggcactcgg cacttaatgg ggggtcgtag tacggaagca
     2401 aaattcgctt cctttccccc catttttttc caaattccaa atttttttca aaaattttcc
     2461 agcgctaccg ctcggcaaaa ttgcaagcaa tttttaaaat caaacccatg agggaatttc
     2521 attccctcat actcccttga gcctcctcca accgaaatag aagggcgctg cgcttattat
     2581 ttcattcagt catcggcttt cataatctaa cagacaacat cttcgctgca aagccacgct
     2641 acgctcaagg gcttttacgc tacgataacg cctgttttaa cgattatgcc gataactaaa
     2701 cgaaataaac gctaaaacgt ctcagaaacg attttgagac gttttaataa aaaatcgcct
     2761 agtgcttgga ttctcaccaa taaaaaacgc ccggcggcaa ccgagcgttc tgaacaaatc
     2821 cagatggagt tctgaggtca ttactggatc tatcaacagg agtccaagcg agctcggtac
     2881 taaaacaatt catccagtaa aatataatat tttattttct cccaatcagg cttgatcccc
     2941 agtaagtcaa aaaatagctc gacatactgt tcttccccga tatcctccct gatcgaccgg
     3001 acgcagaagg caatgtcata ccacttgtcc gccctgccgc ttctcccaag atcaataaag
     3061 ccacttactt tgccatcttt cacaaagatg ttgctgtctc ccaggtcgcc gtgggaaaag
     3121 acaagttcct cttcgggctt ttccgtcttt aaaaaatcat acagctcgcg cggatcttta
     3181 aatggagtgt cttcttccca gttttcgcaa tccacatcgg ccagatcgtt attcagtaag
     3241 taatccaatt cggctaagcg gccgtctaag ctattcgtat agggacaatc cgatatgtcg
     3301 atggagtgaa agagcctgat gcactccgca tacagctcga tagtcttttc agggctttgt
     3361 tcatcttcat acccttccga gcaaaggacg ccatcggcct cactcatgag cagattgctc
     3421 cagccatcat gccgttcaaa gtgcaggacc tttggaacag gcagctttcc ttccagccat
     3481 agcatcatgt ccttttcccg ttccacatca taggtggtcc ctttataccg gctgtccgtc
     3541 atttttaaat ataggatttc attttctccc accagcttat ataccttagc aggagacatt
     3601 ccttccgtat cttttacgca gcggtattct tcgatcagtt ttttcaattc cggtgatatt
     3661 ctcattttag ccatttatta tttccttcct cttttctaca gtatttaaag ataccccaag
     3721 aagctaatta taacaagacg aactccaatt cactgttcct tgcattctaa aaccttaaat
     3781 acagaaaaca gccttttcaa agttgttttc aaagttggcg tataacatag tatcgacgga
     3841 gccgattttg aaaccacaat tatgatagaa tttgacgtcg aattcgcggc cgcttctaga
     3901 actatagcta gcatgcattt acgttgacac catcgaatgg tgcaaaacct ttcgcggtat
     3961 ggcatgatag cgcccggaag agagtcaatt cagggtggtg aatgtgaaac cagtaacgtt
     4021 atacgatgtc gcagagtatg ccggtgtctc ttatcagacc gtttcccgcg tggtgaacca
     4081 ggccagccac gtttctgcga aaacgcggga aaaagtggaa gcggcgatgg cggagctgaa
     4141 ttacattccc aaccgcgtgg cacaacaact ggcgggcaaa cagtcgttgc tgattggcgt
     4201 tgccacctcc agtctggccc tgcacgcgcc gtcgcaaatt gtcgcggcga ttaaatctcg
     4261 cgccgatcaa ctgggtgcca gcgtggtggt gtcgatggta gaacgaagcg gcgtcgaagc
     4321 ctgtaaagcg gcggtgcaca atcttctcgc gcaacgcgtc agtgggctga tcattaacta
     4381 tccgctggat gaccaggatg ccattgctgt ggaagctgcc tgcactaatg ttccggcgtt
     4441 atttcttgat gtctctgacc agacacccat caacagtatt attttctccc atgaagacgg
     4501 tacgcgactg ggcgtggagc atctggtcgc attgggtcac cagcaaatcg cgctgttagc
     4561 gggcccatta agttctgtct cggcgcgtct gcgtctggct ggctggcata aatatctcac
     4621 tcgcaatcaa attcagccga tagcggaacg ggaaggcgac tggagtgcca tgtccggttt
     4681 tcaacaaacc atgcaaatgc tgaatgaggg catcgttccc actgcgatgc tggttgccaa
     4741 cgatcagatg gcgctgggcg caatgcgcgc cattaccgag tccgggctgc gcgttggtgc
     4801 ggatatctcg gtagtgggat acgacgatac cgaagacagc tcatgttata tcccgccgtc
     4861 aaccaccatc aaacaggatt ttcgcctgct ggggcaaacc agcgtggacc gcttgctgca
     4921 actctctcag ggccaggcgg tgaagggcaa tcagctgttg cccgtctcac tggtgaaaag
     4981 aaaaaccacc ctggcgccca atacgcaaac cg
//
