# Supplementary material for: Development of a genetic toolset for the highly engineerable and metabolically versatile Acinetobacter baylyi ADP1
Source: bioRxiv preprint, doi:10.1101/696302, version 1 (2019-07-09)
Supplement: Supplemental Files [file 696302_file04.zip › ADP1 Supplemental Files/ADP1 Tools Vectors/Plasmids/Common SynBio Promoters/pBWB162 pbav1k-laci-trc-mcherry.gb]

LOCUS       pBAV1K-lacI-Trc-mCherry 5013 bp ds-DNA     circular     06-FEB-2019
DEFINITION  .
FEATURES             Location/Qualifiers
     primer_bind     complement(1500..1519)
                     /label="LacI-R"
                     /ApEinfo_revcolor=#ffef86
                     /ApEinfo_fwdcolor=#ffef86
     promoter        2795..2824
                     /label="trc promoter"
                     /ApEinfo_revcolor=#d59687
                     /ApEinfo_fwdcolor=#d59687
     misc_feature    2790..2794
                     /label="5 bp upstream"
                     /ApEinfo_revcolor=#b7e6d7
                     /ApEinfo_fwdcolor=#b7e6d7
     CDS             2869..3579
                     /label="mCherry"
                     /ApEinfo_revcolor=#d59687
                     /ApEinfo_fwdcolor=#d59687
     misc_feature    1345..1365
                     /label="Potential end"
                     /ApEinfo_revcolor=#9eafd2
                     /ApEinfo_fwdcolor=#9eafd2
     protein_bind    2832..2848
                     /label="lac operator"
                     /ApEinfo_revcolor=#84b0dc
                     /ApEinfo_fwdcolor=#84b0dc
     terminator      247..341
                     /label="lambda t0 terminator"
                     /ApEinfo_revcolor=#c7b0e3
                     /ApEinfo_fwdcolor=#c7b0e3
     misc_feature    2851..2855
                     /label="Space before BCD"
                     /ApEinfo_revcolor=#faac61
                     /ApEinfo_fwdcolor=#faac61
     misc_feature    2795..2800
                     /label="-35 Box"
                     /ApEinfo_revcolor=#9eafd2
                     /ApEinfo_fwdcolor=#9eafd2
     misc_feature    3564..3584
                     /label="Other end"
                     /ApEinfo_revcolor=#d59687
                     /ApEinfo_fwdcolor=#d59687
     CDS             complement(357..1151)
                     /label="KanR"
                     /ApEinfo_revcolor=#faac61
                     /ApEinfo_fwdcolor=#faac61
     misc_feature    1357..1376
                     /label="BioBrick prefix"
                     /ApEinfo_revcolor=#ff9ccd
                     /ApEinfo_fwdcolor=#ff9ccd
     terminator      3630..3716
                     /label="rrnB T1 terminator"
                     /ApEinfo_revcolor=#f58a5e
                     /ApEinfo_fwdcolor=#f58a5e
     misc_feature    2818..2823
                     /label="-10 Box"
                     /ApEinfo_revcolor=#d6b295
                     /ApEinfo_fwdcolor=#d6b295
     misc_signal     3418..3437
                     /label="spKDL023"
                     /ApEinfo_revcolor=#b1ff67
                     /ApEinfo_fwdcolor=#b1ff67
     misc_binding    2828..2850
                     /label="LacO"
                     /ApEinfo_revcolor=#84b0dc
                     /ApEinfo_fwdcolor=#84b0dc
     misc_feature    2833..2833
                     /label="TSS"
                     /ApEinfo_revcolor=#d59687
                     /ApEinfo_fwdcolor=#d59687
     CDS             34..45
                     /label="Factor Xa site"
                     /ApEinfo_revcolor=#b1ff67
                     /ApEinfo_fwdcolor=#b1ff67
     CDS             1481..2563
                     /label="lacI CDS"
                     /ApEinfo_revcolor=#d59687
                     /ApEinfo_fwdcolor=#d59687
     promoter        1403..1480
                     /label="lacIq promoter"
                     /ApEinfo_revcolor=#f58a5e
                     /ApEinfo_fwdcolor=#f58a5e
ORIGIN
        1 ccctcatact cccttgagcc tcctccaacc gaaatagaag ggcgctgcgc ttattatttc
       61 attcagtcat cggctttcat aatctaacag acaacatctt cgctgcaaag ccacgctacg
      121 ctcaagggct tttacgctac gataacgcct gttttaacga ttatgccgat aactaaacga
      181 aataaacgct aaaacgtctc agaaacgatt ttgagacgtt ttaataaaaa atcgcctagt
      241 gcttggattc tcaccaataa aaaacgcccg gcggcaaccg agcgttctga acaaatccag
      301 atggagttct gaggtcatta ctggatctat caacaggagt ccaagcgagc tcggtactaa
      361 aacaattcat ccagtaaaat ataatatttt attttctccc aatcaggctt gatccccagt
      421 aagtcaaaaa atagctcgac atactgttct tccccgatat cctccctgat cgaccggacg
      481 cagaaggcaa tgtcatacca cttgtccgcc ctgccgcttc tcccaagatc aataaagcca
      541 cttactttgc catctttcac aaagatgttg ctgtctccca ggtcgccgtg ggaaaagaca
      601 agttcctctt cgggcttttc cgtctttaaa aaatcataca gctcgcgcgg atctttaaat
      661 ggagtgtctt cttcccagtt ttcgcaatcc acatcggcca gatcgttatt cagtaagtaa
      721 tccaattcgg ctaagcggcc gtctaagcta ttcgtatagg gacaatccga tatgtcgatg
      781 gagtgaaaga gcctgatgca ctccgcatac agctcgatag tcttttcagg gctttgttca
      841 tcttcatacc cttccgagca aaggacgcca tcggcctcac tcatgagcag attgctccag
      901 ccatcatgcc gttcaaagtg caggaccttt ggaacaggca gctttccttc cagccatagc
      961 atcatgtcct tttcccgttc cacatcatag gtggtccctt tataccggct gtccgtcatt
     1021 tttaaatata ggatttcatt ttctcccacc agcttatata ccttagcagg agacattcct
     1081 tccgtatctt ttacgcagcg gtattcttcg atcagttttt tcaattccgg tgatattctc
     1141 attttagcca tttattattt ccttcctctt ttctacagta tttaaagata ccccaagaag
     1201 ctaattataa caagacgaac tccaattcac tgttccttgc attctaaaac cttaaataca
     1261 gaaaacagcc ttttcaaagt tgttttcaaa gttggcgtat aacatagtat cgacggagcc
     1321 gattttgaaa ccacaattat gatagaattt gacgtcgaat tcgcggccgc ttctagaact
     1381 atagctagca tgcatttacg ttgacaccat cgaatggtgc aaaacctttc gcggtatggc
     1441 atgatagcgc ccggaagaga gtcaattcag ggtggtgaat gtgaaaccag taacgttata
     1501 cgatgtcgca gagtatgccg gtgtctctta tcagaccgtt tcccgcgtgg tgaaccaggc
     1561 cagccacgtt tctgcgaaaa cgcgggaaaa agtggaagcg gcgatggcgg agctgaatta
     1621 cattcccaac cgcgtggcac aacaactggc gggcaaacag tcgttgctga ttggcgttgc
     1681 cacctccagt ctggccctgc acgcgccgtc gcaaattgtc gcggcgatta aatctcgcgc
     1741 cgatcaactg ggtgccagcg tggtggtgtc gatggtagaa cgaagcggcg tcgaagcctg
     1801 taaagcggcg gtgcacaatc ttctcgcgca acgcgtcagt gggctgatca ttaactatcc
     1861 gctggatgac caggatgcca ttgctgtgga agctgcctgc actaatgttc cggcgttatt
     1921 tcttgatgtc tctgaccaga cacccatcaa cagtattatt ttctcccatg aagacggtac
     1981 gcgactgggc gtggagcatc tggtcgcatt gggtcaccag caaatcgcgc tgttagcggg
     2041 cccattaagt tctgtctcgg cgcgtctgcg tctggctggc tggcataaat atctcactcg
     2101 caatcaaatt cagccgatag cggaacggga aggcgactgg agtgccatgt ccggttttca
     2161 acaaaccatg caaatgctga atgagggcat cgttcccact gcgatgctgg ttgccaacga
     2221 tcagatggcg ctgggcgcaa tgcgcgccat taccgagtcc gggctgcgcg ttggtgcgga
     2281 tatctcggta gtgggatacg acgataccga agacagctca tgttatatcc cgccgtcaac
     2341 caccatcaaa caggattttc gcctgctggg gcaaaccagc gtggaccgct tgctgcaact
     2401 ctctcagggc caggcggtga agggcaatca gctgttgccc gtctcactgg tgaaaagaaa
     2461 aaccaccctg gcgcccaata cgcaaaccgc ctctccccgc gcgttggccg attcattaat
     2521 gcagctggca cgacaggttt cccgactgga aagcgggcag tgagcgcaac gcaattaatg
     2581 tgagttagcg cgaattgatc tggtttgaca gcttatcatc gactgcacgg tgcaccaatg
     2641 cttctggcgt caggcagcca tcggaagctg tggtatggct gtgcaggtcg taaatcactg
     2701 cataattcgt gtcgctcaag gcgcactccc gttctggata atgttttttg cgccgacatc
     2761 ataacggttc tggcaaatat tctgaaatga gctgttgaca attaatcatc cggctcgtat
     2821 aatgtgtgga attgtgagcg gataacaatt tcacacagga aacagaccat ggtgagcaag
     2881 ggcgaggagg ataacatggc catcatcaag gagttcatgc gcttcaaggt tcacatggag
     2941 ggctccgtga acggccacga gttcgagatc gagggcgagg gcgagggccg cccctacgag
     3001 ggcacccaga ccgccaagct gaaggtgacc aagggtggcc ccctgccctt cgcctgggac
     3061 atcctgtccc ctcagttcat gtacggctcc aaggcctacg tgaagcaccc cgccgacatc
     3121 cccgactact tgaagctgtc cttccccgag ggcttcaagt gggagcgcgt gatgaacttc
     3181 gaggacggcg gcgtggtgac cgtgacccag gactcctccc tgcaagacgg cgagttcatc
     3241 tacaaggtga agctgcgcgg caccaacttc ccctccgacg gccccgtaat gcagaagaag
     3301 actatgggct gggaggcctc ctccgagcgg atgtaccccg aggacggcgc gctgaagggc
     3361 gagatcaagc agaggctgaa gctgaaggac ggcggccact acgacgctga ggtcaagacc
     3421 acctacaagg ccaagaagcc cgtgcaactg cccggcgcgt acaacgtcaa catcaagttg
     3481 gacatcacct cccacaacga ggactacacc atcgtggaac agtacgaacg cgccgagggc
     3541 cgccactcca ccggcggcat ggacgagctg tataagtaag cctcagggcc cgatcgatgc
     3601 cgccgcttaa ttaattaatc cagaggcatc aaataaaacg aaaggctcag tcgaaagact
     3661 gggcctttcg ttttatctgt tgtttgtcgg tgaacgctct cctgagtagg acaaatccgc
     3721 cgccctagac ctagtgtcat tttatttccc ccgtttcagc atcaagaacc tttgcataac
     3781 ttgctctata tccacactga taattgccct caaaccataa tctaaaggcg ctagagtttg
     3841 ttgaaacaat atcttttaca tcattcgtat ttaaaattcc aaactccgct cccctaaggc
     3901 gaataaaagc cattaaatct tttgtattta ccaaattata gtcatccact atatctaaga
     3961 gtaaattctt caattctctt ttttggcttt catcaagtgt tatatagcgg tcaatatcaa
     4021 aatcattaat gttcaaaata tcttttttgt cgtatatatg tttattctta gcaatagcgt
     4081 cctttgattc atgagtcaaa tattcatatg aacctttgat ataatcaagt atctcaacat
     4141 gagcaactga actattcccc aattttcgct taatcttgtt cctaacgctt tctattgtta
     4201 caggatttcg tgcaatatat ataacgtgat agtgtggttt tttatagtgc tttccatttc
     4261 gtataacatc actactattc catgtatctt tatctttttt ttcgtccata tcgtgtaaag
     4321 gactgacagc catagatacg cccaaactct ctaatttttc cttccaatca ttaggaattg
     4381 agtcaggata taataaaaat ccaaaatttc tagctttagt atttttaata gccatgatat
     4441 aattacctta tcaaaaacaa gtagcgaaaa ctcgtatcct tctaaaaacg cgagctttcg
     4501 cttatttttt ttgttctgat tcctttcttg catattcttc tatagctaac gccgcaaccg
     4561 cagattttga aaaacctttt tgtttcgcca tatctgttaa ttttttatct tgctcttttg
     4621 tcagagaaat cataactctt tttttcgatt ctgaaatcac catttaaaaa actccaatca
     4681 aataatttta taaagttagt gtatcacttt gtaatcataa aaacaacaat aaagctactt
     4741 aaatatagat ttataaaaaa cgttggcgaa aacgttggcg attcgttggc gattgaaaaa
     4801 ccccttaaac ccttgagcca gttgggatag agcgtttttg gcacaaaaat tggcactcgg
     4861 cacttaatgg ggggtcgtag tacggaagca aaattcgctt cctttccccc catttttttc
     4921 caaattccaa atttttttca aaaattttcc agcgctaccg ctcggcaaaa ttgcaagcaa
     4981 tttttaaaat caaacccatg agggaatttc att
//
