# Supplementary material for: Development of a genetic toolset for the highly engineerable and metabolically versatile Acinetobacter baylyi ADP1
Source: bioRxiv preprint, doi:10.1101/696302, version 1 (2019-07-09)
Supplement: Supplemental Files [file 696302_file04.zip › ADP1 Supplemental Files/ADP1 Tools Vectors/Plasmids/Insulated Integration Vector/pBWB206 pbav1k-laci-trc-mcherry-term123.gb]

LOCUS       pBAV1K-lacI-Trc-mCherry 5166 bp ds-DNA     circular     09-MAY-2018
DEFINITION  .
FEATURES             Location/Qualifiers
     CDS             1243..2325
                     /label="lacI CDS"
                     /ApEinfo_revcolor=#d59687
                     /ApEinfo_fwdcolor=#d59687
     Terminator      3624..3671
                     /label="L3S1P22 Term"
                     /ApEinfo_revcolor=#ff9ccd
                     /ApEinfo_fwdcolor=#ff9ccd
     promoter        2663..2692
                     /label="trc promoter"
                     /ApEinfo_revcolor=#d59687
                     /ApEinfo_fwdcolor=#d59687
     misc_feature    2663..2668
                     /label="-35 Box"
                     /ApEinfo_revcolor=#9eafd2
                     /ApEinfo_fwdcolor=#9eafd2
     promoter        1165..1242
                     /label="lacIq promoter"
                     /ApEinfo_revcolor=#f58a5e
                     /ApEinfo_fwdcolor=#f58a5e
     misc_feature    9..3671
                     /label="KO Cassette -mCherry"
                     /ApEinfo_revcolor=#75c6a9
                     /ApEinfo_fwdcolor=#75c6a9
     primer_bind     complement(1262..1281)
                     /label="LacI-R"
                     /ApEinfo_revcolor=#ffef86
                     /ApEinfo_fwdcolor=#ffef86
     misc_signal     3286..3305
                     /label="spKDL023"
                     /ApEinfo_revcolor=#b1ff67
                     /ApEinfo_fwdcolor=#b1ff67
     protein_bind    2700..2716
                     /label="lac operator"
                     /ApEinfo_revcolor=#84b0dc
                     /ApEinfo_fwdcolor=#84b0dc
     terminator      3498..3584
                     /label="rrnB T1 terminator"
                     /ApEinfo_revcolor=#f58a5e
                     /ApEinfo_fwdcolor=#f58a5e
     CDS             complement(119..913)
                     /label="KanR"
                     /ApEinfo_revcolor=#faac61
                     /ApEinfo_fwdcolor=#faac61
     Terminator      2523..2575
                     /label="L3S3P21"
                     /ApEinfo_revcolor=#ffef86
                     /ApEinfo_fwdcolor=#ffef86
     CDS             2737..3447
                     /label="mCherry"
                     /ApEinfo_revcolor=#d59687
                     /ApEinfo_fwdcolor=#d59687
     CDS             4962..4973
                     /label="Factor Xa site"
                     /ApEinfo_revcolor=#b1ff67
                     /ApEinfo_fwdcolor=#b1ff67
     misc_feature    2686..2691
                     /label="-10 Box"
                     /ApEinfo_revcolor=#d6b295
                     /ApEinfo_fwdcolor=#d6b295
     terminator      9..103
                     /label="lambda t0 terminator"
                     /ApEinfo_revcolor=#c7b0e3
                     /ApEinfo_fwdcolor=#c7b0e3
     misc_binding    2696..2718
                     /label="LacO"
                     /ApEinfo_revcolor=#84b0dc
                     /ApEinfo_fwdcolor=#84b0dc
     misc_feature    1119..1138
                     /label="BioBrick prefix"
                     /ApEinfo_revcolor=#ff9ccd
                     /ApEinfo_fwdcolor=#ff9ccd
     Terminator      2381..2435
                     /label="L3S2P24 Terminator"
                     /ApEinfo_revcolor=#faac61
                     /ApEinfo_fwdcolor=#faac61
ORIGIN
        1 gtgcttggat tctcaccaat aaaaaacgcc cggcggcaac cgagcgttct gaacaaatcc
       61 agatggagtt ctgaggtcat tactggatct atcaacagga gtccaagcga gctcggtact
      121 aaaacaattc atccagtaaa atataatatt ttattttctc ccaatcaggc ttgatcccca
      181 gtaagtcaaa aaatagctcg acatactgtt cttccccgat atcctccctg atcgaccgga
      241 cgcagaaggc aatgtcatac cacttgtccg ccctgccgct tctcccaaga tcaataaagc
      301 cacttacttt gccatctttc acaaagatgt tgctgtctcc caggtcgccg tgggaaaaga
      361 caagttcctc ttcgggcttt tccgtcttta aaaaatcata cagctcgcgc ggatctttaa
      421 atggagtgtc ttcttcccag ttttcgcaat ccacatcggc cagatcgtta ttcagtaagt
      481 aatccaattc ggctaagcgg ccgtctaagc tattcgtata gggacaatcc gatatgtcga
      541 tggagtgaaa gagcctgatg cactccgcat acagctcgat agtcttttca gggctttgtt
      601 catcttcata cccttccgag caaaggacgc catcggcctc actcatgagc agattgctcc
      661 agccatcatg ccgttcaaag tgcaggacct ttggaacagg cagctttcct tccagccata
      721 gcatcatgtc cttttcccgt tccacatcat aggtggtccc tttataccgg ctgtccgtca
      781 tttttaaata taggatttca ttttctccca ccagcttata taccttagca ggagacattc
      841 cttccgtatc ttttacgcag cggtattctt cgatcagttt tttcaattcc ggtgatattc
      901 tcattttagc catttattat ttccttcctc ttttctacag tatttaaaga taccccaaga
      961 agctaattat aacaagacga actccaattc actgttcctt gcattctaaa accttaaata
     1021 cagaaaacag ccttttcaaa gttgttttca aagttggcgt ataacatagt atcgacggag
     1081 ccgattttga aaccacaatt atgatagaat ttgacgtcga attcgcggcc gcttctagaa
     1141 ctatagctag catgcattta cgttgacacc atcgaatggt gcaaaacctt tcgcggtatg
     1201 gcatgatagc gcccggaaga gagtcaattc agggtggtga atgtgaaacc agtaacgtta
     1261 tacgatgtcg cagagtatgc cggtgtctct tatcagaccg tttcccgcgt ggtgaaccag
     1321 gccagccacg tttctgcgaa aacgcgggaa aaagtggaag cggcgatggc ggagctgaat
     1381 tacattccca accgcgtggc acaacaactg gcgggcaaac agtcgttgct gattggcgtt
     1441 gccacctcca gtctggccct gcacgcgccg tcgcaaattg tcgcggcgat taaatctcgc
     1501 gccgatcaac tgggtgccag cgtggtggtg tcgatggtag aacgaagcgg cgtcgaagcc
     1561 tgtaaagcgg cggtgcacaa tcttctcgcg caacgcgtca gtgggctgat cattaactat
     1621 ccgctggatg accaggatgc cattgctgtg gaagctgcct gcactaatgt tccggcgtta
     1681 tttcttgatg tctctgacca gacacccatc aacagtatta ttttctccca tgaagacggt
     1741 acgcgactgg gcgtggagca tctggtcgca ttgggtcacc agcaaatcgc gctgttagcg
     1801 ggcccattaa gttctgtctc ggcgcgtctg cgtctggctg gctggcataa atatctcact
     1861 cgcaatcaaa ttcagccgat agcggaacgg gaaggcgact ggagtgccat gtccggtttt
     1921 caacaaacca tgcaaatgct gaatgagggc atcgttccca ctgcgatgct ggttgccaac
     1981 gatcagatgg cgctgggcgc aatgcgcgcc attaccgagt ccgggctgcg cgttggtgcg
     2041 gatatctcgg tagtgggata cgacgatacc gaagacagct catgttatat cccgccgtca
     2101 accaccatca aacaggattt tcgcctgctg gggcaaacca gcgtggaccg cttgctgcaa
     2161 ctctctcagg gccaggcggt gaagggcaat cagctgttgc ccgtctcact ggtgaaaaga
     2221 aaaaccaccc tggcgcccaa tacgcaaacc gcctctcccc gcgcgttggc cgattcatta
     2281 atgcagctgg cacgacaggt ttcccgactg gaaagcgggc agtgagcgca acgcaattaa
     2341 tgtgagttag cgCGAATTGA TCTGGTTTGA CAGCTTATCA ctcggtacca aattccagaa
     2401 aagacacccg aaagggtgtt ttttcgtttt ggtccCGACT GCACGGTGCA CCAatgcttc
     2461 tggcgtcagg cagccatcgg aagctgtggt atggctgtgc aggtcgtaaa tcactgcata
     2521 atCCAATTAT TGAAGGCCTC CCTAACGGGG GGCCTTTTTT TGTTTCTGGT CTCCCcgtgt
     2581 cgctcaaggc gcactcccgt tctggataat gttttttgcg ccgacatcat aacggttctg
     2641 gcaaatattc tgaaatgagc tgttgacaat taatcatccg gctcgtataa tgtgtggaat
     2701 tgtgagcgga taacaatttc acacaggaaa cagaccatgg tgagcaaggg cgaggaggat
     2761 aacatggcca tcatcaagga gttcatgcgc ttcaaggttc acatggaggg ctccgtgaac
     2821 ggccacgagt tcgagatcga gggcgagggc gagggccgcc cctacgaggg cacccagacc
     2881 gccaagctga aggtgaccaa gggtggcccc ctgcccttcg cctgggacat cctgtcccct
     2941 cagttcatgt acggctccaa ggcctacgtg aagcaccccg ccgacatccc cgactacttg
     3001 aagctgtcct tccccgaggg cttcaagtgg gagcgcgtga tgaacttcga ggacggcggc
     3061 gtggtgaccg tgacccagga ctcctccctg caagacggcg agttcatcta caaggtgaag
     3121 ctgcgcggca ccaacttccc ctccgacggc cccgtaatgc agaagaagac tatgggctgg
     3181 gaggcctcct ccgagcggat gtaccccgag gacggcgcgc tgaagggcga gatcaagcag
     3241 aggctgaagc tgaaggacgg cggccactac gacgctgagg tcaagaccac ctacaaggcc
     3301 aagaagcccg tgcaactgcc cggcgcgtac aacgtcaaca tcaagttgga catcacctcc
     3361 cacaacgagg actacaccat cgtggaacag tacgaacgcg ccgagggccg ccactccacc
     3421 ggcggcatgg acgagctgta taagtaagcc tcagggcccg atcgatgccg ccgcttaatt
     3481 aattaatcca gaggcatcaa ataaaacgaa aggctcagtc gaaagactgg gcctttcgtt
     3541 ttatctgttg tttgtcggtg aacgctctcc tgagtaggac aaatccgccg ccctagacct
     3601 agtgtCATTT TATTTCCCCC GTTgacgaac aataaggccg caaatcgcgg ccttttttat
     3661 tgataacaaa aCAGCATCAA GAACCTTTGc ataacttgct ctatatccac actgataatt
     3721 gccctcaaac cataatctaa aggcgctaga gtttgttgaa acaatatctt ttacatcatt
     3781 cgtatttaaa attccaaact ccgctcccct aaggcgaata aaagccatta aatcttttgt
     3841 atttaccaaa ttatagtcat ccactatatc taagagtaaa ttcttcaatt ctcttttttg
     3901 gctttcatca agtgttatat agcggtcaat atcaaaatca ttaatgttca aaatatcttt
     3961 tttgtcgtat atatgtttat tcttagcaat agcgtccttt gattcatgag tcaaatattc
     4021 atatgaacct ttgatataat caagtatctc aacatgagca actgaactat tccccaattt
     4081 tcgcttaatc ttgttcctaa cgctttctat tgttacagga tttcgtgcaa tatatataac
     4141 gtgatagtgt ggttttttat agtgctttcc atttcgtata acatcactac tattccatgt
     4201 atctttatct tttttttcgt ccatatcgtg taaaggactg acagccatag atacgcccaa
     4261 actctctaat ttttccttcc aatcattagg aattgagtca ggatataata aaaatccaaa
     4321 atttctagct ttagtatttt taatagccat gatataatta ccttatcaaa aacaagtagc
     4381 gaaaactcgt atccttctaa aaacgcgagc tttcgcttat tttttttgtt ctgattcctt
     4441 tcttgcatat tcttctatag ctaacgccgc aaccgcagat tttgaaaaac ctttttgttt
     4501 cgccatatct gttaattttt tatcttgctc ttttgtcaga gaaatcataa ctcttttttt
     4561 cgattctgaa atcaccattt aaaaaactcc aatcaaataa ttttataaag ttagtgtatc
     4621 actttgtaat cataaaaaca acaataaagc tacttaaata tagatttata aaaaacgttg
     4681 gcgaaaacgt tggcgattcg ttggcgattg aaaaacccct taaacccttg agccagttgg
     4741 gatagagcgt ttttggcaca aaaattggca ctcggcactt aatggggggt cgtagtacgg
     4801 aagcaaaatt cgcttccttt ccccccattt ttttccaaat tccaaatttt tttcaaaaat
     4861 tttccagcgc taccgctcgg caaaattgca agcaattttt aaaatcaaac ccatgaggga
     4921 atttcattcc ctcatactcc cttgagcctc ctccaaccga aatagaaggg cgctgcgctt
     4981 attatttcat tcagtcatcg gctttcataa tctaacagac aacatcttcg ctgcaaagcc
     5041 acgctacgct caagggcttt tacgctacga taacgcctgt tttaacgatt atgccgataa
     5101 ctaaacgaaa taaacgctaa aacgtctcag aaacgatttt gagacgtttt aataaaaaat
     5161 cgccta
//
