# Supplementary material for: Development of a genetic toolset for the highly engineerable and metabolically versatile Acinetobacter baylyi ADP1
Source: bioRxiv preprint, doi:10.1101/696302, version 1 (2019-07-09)
Supplement: Supplemental Files [file 696302_file04.zip › ADP1 Supplemental Files/ADP1 Tools Vectors/Plasmids/Counter selection vectors/pBWB290 pbav1k-trc-sacb.gb]

LOCUS       pBAV1k-Trc-sacB         4286 bp ds-DNA     circular     07-MAR-2019
DEFINITION  .
FEATURES             Location/Qualifiers
     misc_feature    266..286
                     /label="possible start"
                     /ApEinfo_revcolor=#d6b295
                     /ApEinfo_fwdcolor=#d6b295
     misc_feature    2932..2942
                     /label="BioBrick suffix"
                     /ApEinfo_revcolor=#d59687
                     /ApEinfo_fwdcolor=#d59687
     misc_feature    complement(3094..3115)
                     /label="Possible end"
                     /ApEinfo_revcolor=#d6b295
                     /ApEinfo_fwdcolor=#d6b295
     terminator      2971..3057
                     /label="rrnB T1 terminator"
                     /ApEinfo_revcolor=#75c6a9
                     /ApEinfo_fwdcolor=#75c6a9
     RBS             1489..1500
                     /label="strong bacterial ribosome binding site (Elowitz and Leibler, 2000)"
                     /ApEinfo_revcolor=#84b0dc
                     /ApEinfo_fwdcolor=#84b0dc
     misc_feature    1425..1454
                     /label="pTrc"
                     /ApEinfo_revcolor=#ffef86
                     /ApEinfo_fwdcolor=#ffef86
     CDS             102..113
                     /label="Factor Xa site"
                     /ApEinfo_revcolor=#b7e6d7
                     /ApEinfo_fwdcolor=#b7e6d7
     misc_feature    2050..2052
                     /label="Leu to Phe mutation"
                     /ApEinfo_revcolor=#84b0dc
                     /ApEinfo_fwdcolor=#84b0dc
     protein_bind    1463..1479
                     /label="lac operator"
                     /ApEinfo_revcolor=#f8d3a9
                     /ApEinfo_fwdcolor=#f8d3a9
     terminator      315..409
                     /label="lambda t0 terminator"
                     /ApEinfo_revcolor=#d6b295
                     /ApEinfo_fwdcolor=#d6b295
     CDS             1507..1593
                     /label="signal peptide"
                     /ApEinfo_revcolor=#b1ff67
                     /ApEinfo_fwdcolor=#b1ff67
     CDS             complement(425..1219)
                     /label="KanR"
                     /ApEinfo_revcolor=#75c6a9
                     /ApEinfo_fwdcolor=#75c6a9
     CDS             1507..2928
                     /label="SacB"
                     /ApEinfo_revcolor=#d59687
                     /ApEinfo_fwdcolor=#d59687
ORIGIN
        1 tttccagcgc taccgctcgg caaaattgca agcaattttt aaaatcaaac ccatgaggga
       61 atttcattcc ctcatactcc cttgagcctc ctccaaccga aatagaaggg cgctgcgctt
      121 attatttcat tcagtcatcg gctttcataa tctaacagac aacatcttcg ctgcaaagcc
      181 acgctacgct caagggcttt tacgctacga taacgcctgt tttaacgatt atgccgataa
      241 ctaaacgaaa taaacgctaa aacgtctcag aaacgatttt gagacgtttt aataaaaaat
      301 cgcctagtgc ttggattctc accaataaaa aacgcccggc ggcaaccgag cgttctgaac
      361 aaatccagat ggagttctga ggtcattact ggatctatca acgggagtcc aagcgagctc
      421 ggtactaaaa caattcatcc agtaaaatat aatattttat tttctcccaa tcaggcttga
      481 tccccagtaa gtcaaaaaat agctcgacat actgttcttc cccgatatcc tccctgatcg
      541 accggacgca gaaggcaatg tcataccact tgtccgccct gccgcttctc ccaagatcaa
      601 taaagccact tactttgcca tctttcacaa agatgttgct gtctcccagg tcgccgtggg
      661 aaaagacaag ttcctcttcg ggcttttccg tctttaaaaa atcatacagc tcgcgcggat
      721 ctttaaatgg agtgtcttct tcccagtttt cgcaatccac atcggccaga tcgttattca
      781 gtaagtaatc caattcggct aagcggccgt ctaagctatt cgtataggga caatccgata
      841 tgtcgatgga gtgaaagagc ctgatgcact ccgcatacag ctcgatagtc ttttcagggc
      901 tttgttcatc ttcataccct tccgagcaaa ggacgccatc ggcctcactc atgagcagat
      961 tgctccagcc atcatgccgt tcaaagtgca ggacctttgg aacaggcagc tttccttcca
     1021 gccatagcat catgtccttt tcccgttcca catcataggt ggtcccttta taccggctgt
     1081 ccgtcatttt taaatatagg atttcatttt ctcccaccag cttatatacc ttagcaggag
     1141 acattccttc cgtatctttt acgcagcggt attcttcgat cagttttttc aattccggtg
     1201 atattctcat tttagccatt tattatttcc ttcctctttt ctacagtatt taaagatacc
     1261 ccaagaagct aattataaca agacgaactc caattcactg ttccttgcat tctaaaacct
     1321 taaatacaga aaacagcctt ttcaaagttg ttttcaaagt tggcgtataa catagtatcg
     1381 acggagccga ttttgaaacc acaattatga tagaatttga cgtcttgaca attaatcatc
     1441 cggctcgtat aatgGATTCA AATTGTGAGC GGATAACaat tactaAagaa agaggagaaa
     1501 tactagatga acatcaaaaa gtttgcaaaa caagcaacag tattaacctt tactaccgca
     1561 ctgctggcag gaggcgcaac tcaagcgttt gcgaaagaaa cgaaccaaaa gccatataag
     1621 gaaacatacg gcatttccca tattacacgc catgatatgc tgcaaatccc tgaacagcaa
     1681 aaaaatgaaa aatatcaagt tcctgaattc gattcgtcca caattaaaaa tatctcttct
     1741 gcaaaaggcc tggacgtttg ggacagctgg ccattacaaa acgctgacgg cactgtcgca
     1801 aactatcacg gctaccacat cgtctttgca ttagccggag atcctaaaaa tgcggatgac
     1861 acatcgattt acatgttcta tcaaaaagtc ggcgaaactt ctattgacag ctggaaaaac
     1921 gctggccgcg tctttaaaga cagcgacaaa ttcgatgcaa atgattctat cctaaaagac
     1981 caaacacaag aatggtcagg ttcagccaca tttacatctg acggaaaaat ccgtttattc
     2041 tacactgatt tgtccggtaa acattacggc aaacaaacac tgacaactgc acaagttaac
     2101 gtatcagcat cagacagctc tttgaacatc aacggtgtag aggattataa atcaatcttt
     2161 gacggtgacg gaaaaacgta tcaaaatgta cagcagttca tcgatgaagg caactacagc
     2221 tcaggcgaca accatacgct gagagatcct cactacgtag aagataaagg ccacaaatac
     2281 ttagtatttg aagcaaacac tggaactgaa gatggctacc aaggcgaaga atctttattt
     2341 aacaaagcat actatggcaa aagcacatca ttcttccgtc aagaaagtca aaaacttctg
     2401 caaagcgata aaaaacgcac ggctgagtta gcaaacggcg ctctcggtat gattgagcta
     2461 aacgatgatt acacactgaa aaaagtgatg aaaccgctga ttgcatctaa cacagtaaca
     2521 gatgaaattg aacgcgcgaa cgtctttaaa atgaacggca aatggtacct gttcactgac
     2581 tcccgcggat caaaaatgac gattgacggc attacgtcta acgatattta catgcttggt
     2641 tatgtttcta attctttaac tggcccatac aagccgctga acaaaactgg ccttgtgtta
     2701 aaaatggatc ttgatcctaa cgatgtaacc tttacttact cacacttcgc tgtacctcaa
     2761 gcgaaaggaa acaatgtcgt gattacaagc tatatgacaa acagaggatt ctacgcagac
     2821 aaacaatcaa cgtttgcgcc aagcttcctg ctgaacatca aaggcaagaa aacatctgtt
     2881 gtcaaagaca gcatccttga acaaggacaa ttaacagtta acaaataata atactagtag
     2941 cggccgctta attaattaat ccagaggcat caaataaaac gaaaggctca gtcgaaagac
     3001 tgggcctttc gttttatctg ttgtttgtcg gtgaacgctc tcctgagtag gacaaatccg
     3061 ccgccctaga cctagtgtca ttttatttcc cccgtttcag catcaagaac ctttgcataa
     3121 cttgctctat atccacactg ataattgccc tcaaaccata atctaaaggc gctagagttt
     3181 gttgaaacaa tatcttttac atcattcgta tttaaaattc caaactccgc tcccctaagg
     3241 cgaataaaag ccattaaatc ttttgtattt accaaattat agtcatccac tatatctaag
     3301 agtaaattct tcaattctct tttttggctt tcatcaagtg ttatatagcg gtcaatatca
     3361 aaatcattaa tgttcaaaat atcttttttg tcgtatatat gtttattctt agcaatagcg
     3421 tcctttgatt catgagtcaa atattcatat gaacctttga tataatcaag tatctcaaca
     3481 tgagcaactg aactattccc caattttcgc ttaatcttgt tcctaacgct ttctattgtt
     3541 acaggatttc gtgcaatata tataacgtga tagtgtggtt ttttatagtg ctttccattt
     3601 cgtataacat cactactatt ccatgtatct ttatcttttt tttcgtccat atcgtgtaaa
     3661 ggactgacag ccatagatac gcccaaactc tctaattttt ccttccaatc attaggaatt
     3721 gagtcaggat ataataaaaa tccaaaattt ctagctttag tatttttaat agccatgata
     3781 taattacctt atcaaaaaca agtagcgaaa actcgtatcc ttctaaaaac gcgagctttc
     3841 gcttattttt tttgttctga ttcctttctt gcatattctt ctatagctaa cgccgcaacc
     3901 gcagattttg aaaaaccttt ttgtttcgcc atatctgtta attttttatc ttgctctttt
     3961 gtcagagaaa tcataactct ttttttcgat tctgaaatca ccatttaaaa aactccaatc
     4021 aaataatttt ataaagttag tgtatcactt tgtaatcata aaaacaacaa taaagctact
     4081 taaatataga tttataaaaa acgttggcga aaacgttggc gattcgttgg cgattgaaaa
     4141 accccttaaa cccttgagcc agttgggata gagcgttttt ggcacaaaaa ttggcactcg
     4201 gcacttaatg gggggtcgta gtacggaagc aaaattcgct tcctttcccc ccattttttt
     4261 ccaaattcca gatttttttc aaaaat
//
