# Supplementary material for: Development of a genetic toolset for the highly engineerable and metabolically versatile Acinetobacter baylyi ADP1
Source: bioRxiv preprint, doi:10.1101/696302, version 1 (2019-07-09)
Supplement: Supplemental Files [file 696302_file04.zip › ADP1 Supplemental Files/ADP1 Tools Vectors/Plasmids/Promoter Library/pBWB228 pbav1k-laci-b2e11-mcherry.gb]

LOCUS       pBAV1K-lacI-B2E11-mCher 5014 bp ds-DNA     circular     21-DEC-2018
DEFINITION  .
FEATURES             Location/Qualifiers
     misc_binding    3651..3673
                     /label="LacO"
                     /ApEinfo_revcolor=#84b0dc
                     /ApEinfo_fwdcolor=#84b0dc
     CDS             2303..3385
                     /label="lacI CDS"
                     /ApEinfo_revcolor=#d59687
                     /ApEinfo_fwdcolor=#d59687
     CDS             complement(1179..1973)
                     /label="KanR"
                     /ApEinfo_revcolor=#faac61
                     /ApEinfo_fwdcolor=#faac61
     promoter        2225..2302
                     /label="lacIq promoter"
                     /ApEinfo_revcolor=#f58a5e
                     /ApEinfo_fwdcolor=#f58a5e
     misc_feature    2179..2198
                     /label="BioBrick prefix"
                     /ApEinfo_revcolor=#ff9ccd
                     /ApEinfo_fwdcolor=#ff9ccd
     primer_bind     complement(2322..2341)
                     /label="LacI-R"
                     /ApEinfo_revcolor=#ffef86
                     /ApEinfo_fwdcolor=#ffef86
     misc_feature    3612..3650
                     /label="B2E11 Promoter"
                     /ApEinfo_revcolor=#f58a5e
                     /ApEinfo_fwdcolor=#f58a5e
     terminator      4453..4539
                     /label="rrnB T1 terminator"
                     /ApEinfo_revcolor=#f58a5e
                     /ApEinfo_fwdcolor=#f58a5e
     protein_bind    3655..3671
                     /label="lac operator"
                     /ApEinfo_revcolor=#84b0dc
                     /ApEinfo_fwdcolor=#84b0dc
     CDS             856..867
                     /label="Factor Xa site"
                     /ApEinfo_revcolor=#b1ff67
                     /ApEinfo_fwdcolor=#b1ff67
     misc_signal     4241..4260
                     /label="spKDL023"
                     /ApEinfo_revcolor=#b1ff67
                     /ApEinfo_fwdcolor=#b1ff67
     terminator      1069..1163
                     /label="lambda t0 terminator"
                     /ApEinfo_revcolor=#c7b0e3
                     /ApEinfo_fwdcolor=#c7b0e3
     CDS             3692..4402
                     /label="mCherry"
                     /ApEinfo_revcolor=#d59687
                     /ApEinfo_fwdcolor=#d59687
ORIGIN
        1 ctattgttac aggatttcgt gcaatatata taacgtgata gtgtggtttt ttatagtgct
       61 ttccatttcg tataacatca ctactattcc atgtatcttt atcttttttt tcgtccatat
      121 cgtgtaaagg actgacagcc atagatacgc ccaaactctc taatttttcc ttccaatcat
      181 taggaattga gtcaggatat aataaaaatc caaaatttct agctttagta tttttaatag
      241 ccatgatata attaccttat caaaaacaag tagcgaaaac tcgtatcctt ctaaaaacgc
      301 gagctttcgc ttattttttt tgttctgatt cctttcttgc atattcttct atagctaacg
      361 ccgcaaccgc agattttgaa aaaccttttt gtttcgccat atctgttaat tttttatctt
      421 gctcttttgt cagagaaatc ataactcttt ttttcgattc tgaaatcacc atttaaaaaa
      481 ctccaatcaa ataattttat aaagttagtg tatcactttg taatcataaa aacaacaata
      541 aagctactta aatatagatt tataaaaaac gttggcgaaa acgttggcga ttcgttggcg
      601 attgaaaaac cccttaaacc cttgagccag ttgggataga gcgtttttgg cacaaaaatt
      661 ggcactcggc acttaatggg gggtcgtagt acggaagcaa aattcgcttc ctttcccccc
      721 atttttttcc aaattccaaa tttttttcaa aaattttcca gcgctaccgc tcggcaaaat
      781 tgcaagcaat ttttaaaatc aaacccatga gggaatttca ttccctcata ctcccttgag
      841 cctcctccaa ccgaaataga agggcgctgc gcttattatt tcattcagtc atcggctttc
      901 ataatctaac agacaacatc ttcgctgcaa agccacgcta cgctcaaggg cttttacgct
      961 acgataacgc ctgttttaac gattatgccg ataactaaac gaaataaacg ctaaaacgtc
     1021 tcagaaacga ttttgagacg ttttaataaa aaatcgccta gtgcttggat tctcaccaat
     1081 aaaaaacgcc cggcggcaac cgagcgttct gaacaaatcc agatggagtt ctgaggtcat
     1141 tactggatct atcaacagga gtccaagcga gctcggtact aaaacaattc atccagtaaa
     1201 atataatatt ttattttctc ccaatcaggc ttgatcccca gtaagtcaaa aaatagctcg
     1261 acatactgtt cttccccgat atcctccctg atcgaccgga cgcagaaggc aatgtcatac
     1321 cacttgtccg ccctgccgct tctcccaaga tcaataaagc cacttacttt gccatctttc
     1381 acaaagatgt tgctgtctcc caggtcgccg tgggaaaaga caagttcctc ttcgggcttt
     1441 tccgtcttta aaaaatcata cagctcgcgc ggatctttaa atggagtgtc ttcttcccag
     1501 ttttcgcaat ccacatcggc cagatcgtta ttcagtaagt aatccaattc ggctaagcgg
     1561 ccgtctaagc tattcgtata gggacaatcc gatatgtcga tggagtgaaa gagcctgatg
     1621 cactccgcat acagctcgat agtcttttca gggctttgtt catcttcata cccttccgag
     1681 caaaggacgc catcggcctc actcatgagc agattgctcc agccatcatg ccgttcaaag
     1741 tgcaggacct ttggaacagg cagctttcct tccagccata gcatcatgtc cttttcccgt
     1801 tccacatcat aggtggtccc tttataccgg ctgtccgtca tttttaaata taggatttca
     1861 ttttctccca ccagcttata taccttagca ggagacattc cttccgtatc ttttacgcag
     1921 cggtattctt cgatcagttt tttcaattcc ggtgatattc tcattttagc catttattat
     1981 ttccttcctc ttttctacag tatttaaaga taccccaaga agctaattat aacaagacga
     2041 actccaattc actgttcctt gcattctaaa accttaaata cagaaaacag ccttttcaaa
     2101 gttgttttca aagttggcgt ataacatagt atcgacggag ccgattttga aaccacaatt
     2161 atgatagaat ttgacgtcga attcgcggcc gcttctagaa ctatagctag catgcattta
     2221 cgttgacacc atcgaatggt gcaaaacctt tcgcggtatg gcatgatagc gcccggaaga
     2281 gagtcaattc agggtggtga atgtgaaacc agtaacgtta tacgatgtcg cagagtatgc
     2341 cggtgtctct tatcagaccg tttcccgcgt ggtgaaccag gccagccacg tttctgcgaa
     2401 aacgcgggaa aaagtggaag cggcgatggc ggagctgaat tacattccca accgcgtggc
     2461 acaacaactg gcgggcaaac agtcgttgct gattggcgtt gccacctcca gtctggccct
     2521 gcacgcgccg tcgcaaattg tcgcggcgat taaatctcgc gccgatcaac tgggtgccag
     2581 cgtggtggtg tcgatggtag aacgaagcgg cgtcgaagcc tgtaaagcgg cggtgcacaa
     2641 tcttctcgcg caacgcgtca gtgggctgat cattaactat ccgctggatg accaggatgc
     2701 cattgctgtg gaagctgcct gcactaatgt tccggcgtta tttcttgatg tctctgacca
     2761 gacacccatc aacagtatta ttttctccca tgaagacggt acgcgactgg gcgtggagca
     2821 tctggtcgca ttgggtcacc agcaaatcgc gctgttagcg ggcccattaa gttctgtctc
     2881 ggcgcgtctg cgtctggctg gctggcataa atatctcact cgcaatcaaa ttcagccgat
     2941 agcggaacgg gaaggcgact ggagtgccat gtccggtttt caacaaacca tgcaaatgct
     3001 gaatgagggc atcgttccca ctgcgatgct ggttgccaac gatcagatgg cgctgggcgc
     3061 aatgcgcgcc attaccgagt ccgggctgcg cgttggtgcg gatatctcgg tagtgggata
     3121 cgacgatacc gaagacagct catgttatat cccgccgtca accaccatca aacaggattt
     3181 tcgcctgctg gggcaaacca gcgtggaccg cttgctgcaa ctctctcagg gccaggcggt
     3241 gaagggcaat cagctgttgc ccgtctcact ggtgaaaaga aaaaccaccc tggcgcccaa
     3301 tacgcaaacc gcctctcccc gcgcgttggc cgattcatta atgcagctgg cacgacaggt
     3361 ttcccgactg gaaagcgggc agtgagcgca acgcaattaa tgtgagttag cgcgaattga
     3421 tctggtttga cagcttatca tcgactgcac ggtgcaccaa tgcttctggc gtcaggcagc
     3481 catcggaagc tgtggtatgg ctgtgcaggt cgtaaatcac tgcataattc gtgtcgctca
     3541 aggcgcactc ccgttctgga taatgttttt tgcgccgaca tcataacggt tctggcaaat
     3601 attctgaaat gCCGTGTTGA CAATGTGTAT CTGTGTTTAT ATAATGGCCT ggaattgtga
     3661 gcggataaca atttcacaca ggaaacagac catggtgagc aagggcgagg aggataacat
     3721 ggccatcatc aaggagttca tgcgcttcaa ggttcacatg gagggctccg tgaacggcca
     3781 cgagttcgag atcgagggcg agggcgaggg ccgcccctac gagggcaccc agaccgccaa
     3841 gctgaaggtg accaagggtg gccccctgcc cttcgcctgg gacatcctgt cccctcagtt
     3901 catgtacggc tccaaggcct acgtgaagca ccccgccgac atccccgact acttgaagct
     3961 gtccttcccc gagggcttca agtgggagcg cgtgatgaac ttcgaggacg gcggcgtggt
     4021 gaccgtgacc caggactcct ccctgcaaga cggcgagttc atctacaagg tgaagctgcg
     4081 cggcaccaac ttcccctccg acggccccgt aatgcagaag aagactatgg gctgggaggc
     4141 ctcctccgag cggatgtacc ccgaggacgg cgcgctgaag ggcgagatca agcagaggct
     4201 gaagctgaag gacggcggcc actacgacgc tgaggtcaag accacctaca aggccaagaa
     4261 gcccgtgcaa ctgcccggcg cgtacaacgt caacatcaag ttggacatca cctcccacaa
     4321 cgaggactac accatcgtgg aacagtacga acgcgccgag ggccgccact ccaccggcgg
     4381 catggacgag ctgtataagt aagcctcagg gcccgatcga tgccgccgct taattaatta
     4441 atccagaggc atcaaataaa acgaaaggct cagtcgaaag actgggcctt tcgttttatc
     4501 tgttgtttgt cggtgaacgc tctcctgagt aggacaaatc cgccgcccta gacctagtgt
     4561 cattttattt cccccgtttc agcatcaaga acctttgcat aacttgctct atatccacac
     4621 tgataattgc cctcaaacca taatctaaag gcgctagagt ttgttgaaac aatatctttt
     4681 acatcattcg tatttaaaat tccaaactcc gctcccctaa ggcgaataaa agccattaaa
     4741 tcttttgtat ttaccaaatt atagtcatcc actatatcta agagtaaatt cttcaattct
     4801 cttttttggc tttcatcaag tgttatatag cggtcaatat caaaatcatt aatgttcaaa
     4861 atatcttttt tgtcgtatat atgtttattc ttagcaatag cgtcctttga ttcatgagtc
     4921 aaatattcat atgaaccttt gatataatca agtatctcaa catgagcaac tgaactattc
     4981 cccaattttc gcttaatctt gttcctaacg cttt
//
