# Supplementary material for: Development of a genetic toolset for the highly engineerable and metabolically versatile Acinetobacter baylyi ADP1
Source: bioRxiv preprint, doi:10.1101/696302, version 1 (2019-07-09)
Supplement: Supplemental Files [file 696302_file04.zip › ADP1 Supplemental Files/ADP1 Tools Vectors/Plasmids/Promoter Library/pBWB239 pbav1k-laci-e4h11-mcherry.gb]

LOCUS       pBAV1K-lacI-E4H11-mCher 5014 bp ds-DNA     circular     23-JAN-2019
DEFINITION  .
FEATURES             Location/Qualifiers
     CDS             2303..3385
                     /label="lacI CDS"
                     /ApEinfo_revcolor=#d59687
                     /ApEinfo_fwdcolor=#d59687
     protein_bind    3655..3671
                     /label="lac operator"
                     /ApEinfo_revcolor=#84b0dc
                     /ApEinfo_fwdcolor=#84b0dc
     CDS             856..867
                     /label="Factor Xa site"
                     /ApEinfo_revcolor=#b1ff67
                     /ApEinfo_fwdcolor=#b1ff67
     misc_feature    2179..2198
                     /label="BioBrick prefix"
                     /ApEinfo_revcolor=#ff9ccd
                     /ApEinfo_fwdcolor=#ff9ccd
     misc_feature    3612..3650
                     /label="E4H11 Promoter"
                     /ApEinfo_revcolor=#c7b0e3
                     /ApEinfo_fwdcolor=#c7b0e3
     CDS             3692..4402
                     /label="mCherry"
                     /ApEinfo_revcolor=#d59687
                     /ApEinfo_fwdcolor=#d59687
     primer_bind     complement(2322..2341)
                     /label="LacI-R"
                     /ApEinfo_revcolor=#ffef86
                     /ApEinfo_fwdcolor=#ffef86
     promoter        2225..2302
                     /label="lacIq promoter"
                     /ApEinfo_revcolor=#f58a5e
                     /ApEinfo_fwdcolor=#f58a5e
     misc_signal     4241..4260
                     /label="spKDL023"
                     /ApEinfo_revcolor=#b1ff67
                     /ApEinfo_fwdcolor=#b1ff67
     terminator      4453..4539
                     /label="rrnB T1 terminator"
                     /ApEinfo_revcolor=#f58a5e
                     /ApEinfo_fwdcolor=#f58a5e
     terminator      1069..1163
                     /label="lambda t0 terminator"
                     /ApEinfo_revcolor=#c7b0e3
                     /ApEinfo_fwdcolor=#c7b0e3
     CDS             complement(1179..1973)
                     /label="KanR"
                     /ApEinfo_revcolor=#faac61
                     /ApEinfo_fwdcolor=#faac61
     misc_binding    3651..3673
                     /label="LacO"
                     /ApEinfo_revcolor=#84b0dc
                     /ApEinfo_fwdcolor=#84b0dc
ORIGIN
        1 ctattgttac aggatttcgt gcaatatata taacgtgata gtgtggtttt ttatagtgct
       61 ttccatttcg tataacatca ctactattcc atgtatcttt atcttttttt tcgtccatat
      121 cgtgtaaagg actgacagcc atagatacgc ccaaactctc taatttttcc ttccaatcat
      181 taggaattga gtcaggatat aataaaaatc caaaatttct agctttagta tttttaatag
      241 ccatgatata attaccttat caaaaacaag tagcgaaaac tcgtatcctt ctaaaaacgc
      301 gagctttcgc ttattttttt tgttctgatt cctttcttgc atattcttct atagctaacg
      361 ccgcaaccgc agattttgaa aaaccttttt gtttcgccat atctgttaat tttttatctt
      421 gctcttttgt cagagaaatc ataactcttt ttttcgattc tgaaatcacc atttaaaaaa
      481 ctccaatcaa ataattttat aaagttagtg tatcactttg taatcataaa aacaacaata
      541 aagctactta aatatagatt tataaaaaac gttggcgaaa acgttggcga ttcgttggcg
      601 attgaaaaac cccttaaacc cttgagccag ttgggataga gcgtttttgg cacaaaaatt
      661 ggcactcggc acttaatggg gggtcgtagt acggaagcaa aattcgcttc ctttcccccc
      721 atttttttcc aaattccaaa tttttttcaa aaattttcca gcgctaccgc tcggcaaaat
      781 tgcaagcaat ttttaaaatc aaacccatga gggaatttca ttccctcata ctcccttgag
      841 cctcctccaa ccgaaataga agggcgctgc gcttattatt tcattcagtc atcggctttc
      901 ataatctaac agacaacatc ttcgctgcaa agccacgcta cgctcaaggg cttttacgct
      961 acgataacgc ctgttttaac gattatgccg ataactaaac gaaataaacg ctaaaacgtc
     1021 tcagaaacga ttttgagacg ttttaataaa aaatcgccta gtgcttggat tctcaccaat
     1081 aaaaaacgcc cggcggcaac cgagcgttct gaacaaatcc agatggagtt ctgaggtcat
     1141 tactggatct atcaacagga gtccaagcga gctcggtact aaaacaattc atccagtaaa
     1201 atataatatt ttattttctc ccaatcaggc ttgatcccca gtaagtcaaa aaatagctcg
     1261 acatactgtt cttccccgat atcctccctg atcgaccgga cgcagaaggc aatgtcatac
     1321 cacttgtccg ccctgccgct tctcccaaga tcaataaagc cacttacttt gccatctttc
     1381 acaaagatgt tgctgtctcc caggtcgccg tgggaaaaga caagttcctc ttcgggcttt
     1441 tccgtcttta aaaaatcata cagctcgcgc ggatctttaa atggagtgtc ttcttcccag
     1501 ttttcgcaat ccacatcggc cagatcgtta ttcagtaagt aatccaattc ggctaagcgg
     1561 ccgtctaagc tattcgtata gggacaatcc gatatgtcga tggagtgaaa gagcctgatg
     1621 cactccgcat acagctcgat agtcttttca gggctttgtt catcttcata cccttccgag
     1681 caaaggacgc catcggcctc actcatgagc agattgctcc agccatcatg ccgttcaaag
     1741 tgcaggacct ttggaacagg cagctttcct tccagccata gcatcatgtc cttttcccgt
     1801 tccacatcat aggtggtccc tttataccgg ctgtccgtca tttttaaata taggatttca
     1861 ttttctccca ccagcttata taccttagca ggagacattc cttccgtatc ttttacgcag
     1921 cggtattctt cgatcagttt tttcaattcc ggtgatattc tcattttagc catttattat
     1981 ttccttcctc ttttctacag tatttaaaga taccccaaga agctaattat aacaagacga
     2041 actccaattc actgttcctt gcattctaaa accttaaata cagaaaacag ccttttcaaa
     2101 gttgttttca aagttggcgt ataacatagt atcgacggag ccgattttga aaccacaatt
     2161 atgatagaat ttgacgtcga attcgcggcc gcttctagaa ctatagctag catgcattta
     2221 cgttgacacc atcgaatggt gcaaaacctt tcgcggtatg gcatgatagc gcccggaaga
     2281 gagtcaattc agggtggtga atgtgaaacc agtaacgtta tacgatgtcg cagagtatgc
     2341 cggtgtctct tatcagaccg tttcccgcgt ggtgaaccag gccagccacg tttctgcgaa
     2401 aacgcgggaa aaagtggaag cggcgatggc ggagctgaat tacattccca accgcgtggc
     2461 acaacaactg gcgggcaaac agtcgttgct gattggcgtt gccacctcca gtctggccct
     2521 gcacgcgccg tcgcaaattg tcgcggcgat taaatctcgc gccgatcaac tgggtgccag
     2581 cgtggtggtg tcgatggtag aacgaagcgg cgtcgaagcc tgtaaagcgg cggtgcacaa
     2641 tcttctcgcg caacgcgtca gtgggctgat cattaactat ccgctggatg accaggatgc
     2701 cattgctgtg gaagctgcct gcactaatgt tccggcgtta tttcttgatg tctctgacca
     2761 gacacccatc aacagtatta ttttctccca tgaagacggt acgcgactgg gcgtggagca
     2821 tctggtcgca ttgggtcacc agcaaatcgc gctgttagcg ggcccattaa gttctgtctc
     2881 ggcgcgtctg cgtctggctg gctggcataa atatctcact cgcaatcaaa ttcagccgat
     2941 agcggaacgg gaaggcgact ggagtgccat gtccggtttt caacaaacca tgcaaatgct
     3001 gaatgagggc atcgttccca ctgcgatgct ggttgccaac gatcagatgg cgctgggcgc
     3061 aatgcgcgcc attaccgagt ccgggctgcg cgttggtgcg gatatctcgg tagtgggata
     3121 cgacgatacc gaagacagct catgttatat cccgccgtca accaccatca aacaggattt
     3181 tcgcctgctg gggcaaacca gcgtggaccg cttgctgcaa ctctctcagg gccaggcggt
     3241 gaagggcaat cagctgttgc ccgtctcact ggtgaaaaga aaaaccaccc tggcgcccaa
     3301 tacgcaaacc gcctctcccc gcgcgttggc cgattcatta atgcagctgg cacgacaggt
     3361 ttcccgactg gaaagcgggc agtgagcgca acgcaattaa tgtgagttag cgcgaattga
     3421 tctggtttga cagcttatca tcgactgcac ggtgcaccaa tgcttctggc gtcaggcagc
     3481 catcggaagc tgtggtatgg ctgtgcaggt cgtaaatcac tgcataattc gtgtcgctca
     3541 aggcgcactc ccgttctgga taatgttttt tgcgccgaca tcataacggt tctggcaaat
     3601 attctgaaat gTTCCTTTGA CACGCACGGG GCGTAATTTT ATAATGGTTT ggaattgtga
     3661 gcggataaca atttcacaca ggaaacagac catggtgagc aagggcgagg aggataacat
     3721 ggccatcatc aaggagttca tgcgcttcaa ggttcacatg gagggctccg tgaacggcca
     3781 cgagttcgag atcgagggcg agggcgaggg ccgcccctac gagggcaccc agaccgccaa
     3841 gctgaaggtg accaagggtg gccccctgcc cttcgcctgg gacatcctgt cccctcagtt
     3901 catgtacggc tccaaggcct acgtgaagca ccccgccgac atccccgact acttgaagct
     3961 gtccttcccc gagggcttca agtgggagcg cgtgatgaac ttcgaggacg gcggcgtggt
     4021 gaccgtgacc caggactcct ccctgcaaga cggcgagttc atctacaagg tgaagctgcg
     4081 cggcaccaac ttcccctccg acggccccgt aatgcagaag aagactatgg gctgggaggc
     4141 ctcctccgag cggatgtacc ccgaggacgg cgcgctgaag ggcgagatca agcagaggct
     4201 gaagctgaag gacggcggcc actacgacgc tgaggtcaag accacctaca aggccaagaa
     4261 gcccgtgcaa ctgcccggcg cgtacaacgt caacatcaag ttggacatca cctcccacaa
     4321 cgaggactac accatcgtgg aacagtacga acgcgccgag ggccgccact ccaccggcgg
     4381 catggacgag ctgtataagt aagcctcagg gcccgatcga tgccgccgct taattaatta
     4441 atccagaggc atcaaataaa acgaaaggct cagtcgaaag actgggcctt tcgttttatc
     4501 tgttgtttgt cggtgaacgc tctcctgagt aggacaaatc cgccgcccta gacctagtgt
     4561 cattttattt cccccgtttc agcatcaaga acctttgcat aacttgctct atatccacac
     4621 tgataattgc cctcaaacca taatctaaag gcgctagagt ttgttgaaac aatatctttt
     4681 acatcattcg tatttaaaat tccaaactcc gctcccctaa ggcgaataaa agccattaaa
     4741 tcttttgtat ttaccaaatt atagtcatcc actatatcta agagtaaatt cttcaattct
     4801 cttttttggc tttcatcaag tgttatatag cggtcaatat caaaatcatt aatgttcaaa
     4861 atatcttttt tgtcgtatat atgtttattc ttagcaatag cgtcctttga ttcatgagtc
     4921 aaatattcat atgaaccttt gatataatca agtatctcaa catgagcaac tgaactattc
     4981 cccaattttc gcttaatctt gttcctaacg cttt
//
