# Supplementary material for: Development of a genetic toolset for the highly engineerable and metabolically versatile Acinetobacter baylyi ADP1
Source: bioRxiv preprint, doi:10.1101/696302, version 1 (2019-07-09)
Supplement: Supplemental Files [file 696302_file04.zip › ADP1 Supplemental Files/ADP1 Tools Vectors/Plasmids/Promoter Library/pBWB226 pbav1k-laci-c4c9-mcherry.gb]

LOCUS       pBAV1K-lacI-C4C9-mCherr 5073 bp ds-DNA     circular     21-DEC-2018
DEFINITION  .
FEATURES             Location/Qualifiers
     misc_signal     4300..4319
                     /label="spKDL023"
                     /ApEinfo_revcolor=#b1ff67
                     /ApEinfo_fwdcolor=#b1ff67
     protein_bind    3714..3730
                     /label="lac operator"
                     /ApEinfo_revcolor=#84b0dc
                     /ApEinfo_fwdcolor=#84b0dc
     promoter        2225..2302
                     /label="lacIq promoter"
                     /ApEinfo_revcolor=#f58a5e
                     /ApEinfo_fwdcolor=#f58a5e
     misc_feature    3649..3709
                     /label="C4C9 Promoter"
                     /ApEinfo_revcolor=#c7b0e3
                     /ApEinfo_fwdcolor=#c7b0e3
     primer_bind     complement(2322..2341)
                     /label="LacI-R"
                     /ApEinfo_revcolor=#ffef86
                     /ApEinfo_fwdcolor=#ffef86
     terminator      4512..4598
                     /label="rrnB T1 terminator"
                     /ApEinfo_revcolor=#f58a5e
                     /ApEinfo_fwdcolor=#f58a5e
     misc_feature    3616..3621
                     /label="-35 Box"
                     /ApEinfo_revcolor=#9eafd2
                     /ApEinfo_fwdcolor=#9eafd2
     promoter        3616..3645
                     /label="trc promoter"
                     /ApEinfo_revcolor=#d59687
                     /ApEinfo_fwdcolor=#d59687
     CDS             856..867
                     /label="Factor Xa site"
                     /ApEinfo_revcolor=#b1ff67
                     /ApEinfo_fwdcolor=#b1ff67
     misc_feature    2179..2198
                     /label="BioBrick prefix"
                     /ApEinfo_revcolor=#ff9ccd
                     /ApEinfo_fwdcolor=#ff9ccd
     CDS             3751..4461
                     /label="mCherry"
                     /ApEinfo_revcolor=#d59687
                     /ApEinfo_fwdcolor=#d59687
     terminator      1069..1163
                     /label="lambda t0 terminator"
                     /ApEinfo_revcolor=#c7b0e3
                     /ApEinfo_fwdcolor=#c7b0e3
     misc_feature    3671..3676
                     /label="-30"
                     /ApEinfo_revcolor=#d59687
                     /ApEinfo_fwdcolor=#d59687
     CDS             2303..3385
                     /label="lacI CDS"
                     /ApEinfo_revcolor=#d59687
                     /ApEinfo_fwdcolor=#d59687
     CDS             complement(1179..1973)
                     /label="KanR"
                     /ApEinfo_revcolor=#faac61
                     /ApEinfo_fwdcolor=#faac61
     misc_feature    3639..3644
                     /label="-10 Box"
                     /ApEinfo_revcolor=#d6b295
                     /ApEinfo_fwdcolor=#d6b295
     misc_binding    3710..3732
                     /label="LacO"
                     /ApEinfo_revcolor=#84b0dc
                     /ApEinfo_fwdcolor=#84b0dc
     misc_feature    3699..3704
                     /label="-10"
                     /ApEinfo_revcolor=#c6c9d1
                     /ApEinfo_fwdcolor=#c6c9d1
ORIGIN
        1 ctattgttac aggatttcgt gcaatatata taacgtgata gtgtggtttt ttatagtgct
       61 ttccatttcg tataacatca ctactattcc atgtatcttt atcttttttt tcgtccatat
      121 cgtgtaaagg actgacagcc atagatacgc ccaaactctc taatttttcc ttccaatcat
      181 taggaattga gtcaggatat aataaaaatc caaaatttct agctttagta tttttaatag
      241 ccatgatata attaccttat caaaaacaag tagcgaaaac tcgtatcctt ctaaaaacgc
      301 gagctttcgc ttattttttt tgttctgatt cctttcttgc atattcttct atagctaacg
      361 ccgcaaccgc agattttgaa aaaccttttt gtttcgccat atctgttaat tttttatctt
      421 gctcttttgt cagagaaatc ataactcttt ttttcgattc tgaaatcacc atttaaaaaa
      481 ctccaatcaa ataattttat aaagttagtg tatcactttg taatcataaa aacaacaata
      541 aagctactta aatatagatt tataaaaaac gttggcgaaa acgttggcga ttcgttggcg
      601 attgaaaaac cccttaaacc cttgagccag ttgggataga gcgtttttgg cacaaaaatt
      661 ggcactcggc acttaatggg gggtcgtagt acggaagcaa aattcgcttc ctttcccccc
      721 atttttttcc aaattccaaa tttttttcaa aaattttcca gcgctaccgc tcggcaaaat
      781 tgcaagcaat ttttaaaatc aaacccatga gggaatttca ttccctcata ctcccttgag
      841 cctcctccaa ccgaaataga agggcgctgc gcttattatt tcattcagtc atcggctttc
      901 ataatctaac agacaacatc ttcgctgcaa agccacgcta cgctcaaggg cttttacgct
      961 acgataacgc ctgttttaac gattatgccg ataactaaac gaaataaacg ctaaaacgtc
     1021 tcagaaacga ttttgagacg ttttaataaa aaatcgccta gtgcttggat tctcaccaat
     1081 aaaaaacgcc cggcggcaac cgagcgttct gaacaaatcc agatggagtt ctgaggtcat
     1141 tactggatct atcaacagga gtccaagcga gctcggtact aaaacaattc atccagtaaa
     1201 atataatatt ttattttctc ccaatcaggc ttgatcccca gtaagtcaaa aaatagctcg
     1261 acatactgtt cttccccgat atcctccctg atcgaccgga cgcagaaggc aatgtcatac
     1321 cacttgtccg ccctgccgct tctcccaaga tcaataaagc cacttacttt gccatctttc
     1381 acaaagatgt tgctgtctcc caggtcgccg tgggaaaaga caagttcctc ttcgggcttt
     1441 tccgtcttta aaaaatcata cagctcgcgc ggatctttaa atggagtgtc ttcttcccag
     1501 ttttcgcaat ccacatcggc cagatcgtta ttcagtaagt aatccaattc ggctaagcgg
     1561 ccgtctaagc tattcgtata gggacaatcc gatatgtcga tggagtgaaa gagcctgatg
     1621 cactccgcat acagctcgat agtcttttca gggctttgtt catcttcata cccttccgag
     1681 caaaggacgc catcggcctc actcatgagc agattgctcc agccatcatg ccgttcaaag
     1741 tgcaggacct ttggaacagg cagctttcct tccagccata gcatcatgtc cttttcccgt
     1801 tccacatcat aggtggtccc tttataccgg ctgtccgtca tttttaaata taggatttca
     1861 ttttctccca ccagcttata taccttagca ggagacattc cttccgtatc ttttacgcag
     1921 cggtattctt cgatcagttt tttcaattcc ggtgatattc tcattttagc catttattat
     1981 ttccttcctc ttttctacag tatttaaaga taccccaaga agctaattat aacaagacga
     2041 actccaattc actgttcctt gcattctaaa accttaaata cagaaaacag ccttttcaaa
     2101 gttgttttca aagttggcgt ataacatagt atcgacggag ccgattttga aaccacaatt
     2161 atgatagaat ttgacgtcga attcgcggcc gcttctagaa ctatagctag catgcattta
     2221 cgttgacacc atcgaatggt gcaaaacctt tcgcggtatg gcatgatagc gcccggaaga
     2281 gagtcaattc agggtggtga atgtgaaacc agtaacgtta tacgatgtcg cagagtatgc
     2341 cggtgtctct tatcagaccg tttcccgcgt ggtgaaccag gccagccacg tttctgcgaa
     2401 aacgcgggaa aaagtggaag cggcgatggc ggagctgaat tacattccca accgcgtggc
     2461 acaacaactg gcgggcaaac agtcgttgct gattggcgtt gccacctcca gtctggccct
     2521 gcacgcgccg tcgcaaattg tcgcggcgat taaatctcgc gccgatcaac tgggtgccag
     2581 cgtggtggtg tcgatggtag aacgaagcgg cgtcgaagcc tgtaaagcgg cggtgcacaa
     2641 tcttctcgcg caacgcgtca gtgggctgat cattaactat ccgctggatg accaggatgc
     2701 cattgctgtg gaagctgcct gcactaatgt tccggcgtta tttcttgatg tctctgacca
     2761 gacacccatc aacagtatta ttttctccca tgaagacggt acgcgactgg gcgtggagca
     2821 tctggtcgca ttgggtcacc agcaaatcgc gctgttagcg ggcccattaa gttctgtctc
     2881 ggcgcgtctg cgtctggctg gctggcataa atatctcact cgcaatcaaa ttcagccgat
     2941 agcggaacgg gaaggcgact ggagtgccat gtccggtttt caacaaacca tgcaaatgct
     3001 gaatgagggc atcgttccca ctgcgatgct ggttgccaac gatcagatgg cgctgggcgc
     3061 aatgcgcgcc attaccgagt ccgggctgcg cgttggtgcg gatatctcgg tagtgggata
     3121 cgacgatacc gaagacagct catgttatat cccgccgtca accaccatca aacaggattt
     3181 tcgcctgctg gggcaaacca gcgtggaccg cttgctgcaa ctctctcagg gccaggcggt
     3241 gaagggcaat cagctgttgc ccgtctcact ggtgaaaaga aaaaccaccc tggcgcccaa
     3301 tacgcaaacc gcctctcccc gcgcgttggc cgattcatta atgcagctgg cacgacaggt
     3361 ttcccgactg gaaagcgggc agtgagcgca acgcaattaa tgtgagttag cgcgattgat
     3421 ctggtttgac agcttatcat cgactgcacg gtgcaccaat gcttctggcg tcaggcagcc
     3481 atcggaagct gtggtatggc tgtgcaggtc gtaaatcact gcataattcg tgtcgctcaa
     3541 ggcgcactcc cgttctggat aatgtttttt gcgccgacat cataacggtt ctggcaaata
     3601 ttctgaaatg agctgttgac aattaatcat ccggctcgta taatgtgtGG AATTGTGAGC
     3661 GGATAACAAT TTCACACAGG AAACAGACCA GGGTAAGCTA TAATGAGCAg gaattgtgag
     3721 cggataacaa tttcacacag gaaacagacc atggtgagca agggcgagga ggataacatg
     3781 gccatcatca aggagttcat gcgcttcaag gttcacatgg agggctccgt gaacggccac
     3841 gagttcgaga tcgagggcga gggcgagggc cgcccctacg agggcaccca gaccgccaag
     3901 ctgaaggtga ccaagggtgg ccccctgccc ttcgcctggg acatcctgtc ccctcagttc
     3961 atgtacggct ccaaggccta cgtgaagcac cccgccgaca tccccgacta cttgaagctg
     4021 tccttccccg agggcttcaa gtgggagcgc gtgatgaact tcgaggacgg cggcgtggtg
     4081 accgtgaccc aggactcctc cctgcaagac ggcgagttca tctacaaggt gaagctgcgc
     4141 ggcaccaact tcccctccga cggccccgta atgcagaaga agactatggg ctgggaggcc
     4201 tcctccgagc ggatgtaccc cgaggacggc gcgctgaagg gcgagatcaa gcagaggctg
     4261 aagctgaagg acggcggcca ctacgacgct gaggtcaaga ccacctacaa ggccaagaag
     4321 cccgtgcaac tgcccggcgc gtacaacgtc aacatcaagt tggacatcac ctcccacaac
     4381 gaggactaca ccatcgtgga acagtacgaa cgcgccgagg gccgccactc caccggcggc
     4441 atggacgagc tgtataagta agcctcaggg cccgatcgat gccgccgctt aattaattaa
     4501 tccagaggca tcaaataaaa cgaaaggctc agtcgaaaga ctgggccttt cgttttatct
     4561 gttgtttgtc ggtgaacgct ctcctgagta ggacaaatcc gccgccctag acctagtgtc
     4621 attttatttc ccccgtttca gcatcaagaa cctttgcata acttgctcta tatccacact
     4681 gataattgcc ctcaaaccat aatctaaagg cgctagagtt tgttgaaaca atatctttta
     4741 catcattcgt atttaaaatt ccaaactccg ctcccctaag gcgaataaaa gccattaaat
     4801 cttttgtatt taccaaatta tagtcatcca ctatatctaa gagtaaattc ttcaattctc
     4861 ttttttggct ttcatcaagt gttatatagc ggtcaatatc aaaatcatta atgttcaaaa
     4921 tatctttttt gtcgtatata tgtttattct tagcaatagc gtcctttgat tcatgagtca
     4981 aatattcata tgaacctttg atataatcaa gtatctcaac atgagcaact gaactattcc
     5041 ccaattttcg cttaatcttg ttcctaacgc ttt
//
