# Supplementary material for: Development of a genetic toolset for the highly engineerable and metabolically versatile Acinetobacter baylyi ADP1
Source: bioRxiv preprint, doi:10.1101/696302, version 1 (2019-07-09)
Supplement: Supplemental Files [file 696302_file04.zip › ADP1 Supplemental Files/ADP1 Tools Vectors/Plasmids/Promoter Library/pBWB307 pbav1k-laci-f6c5-mcherry.gb]

LOCUS       pBAV1K-lacI-F6C5-mCherr 5014 bp ds-DNA     circular     23-JAN-2019
DEFINITION  .
FEATURES             Location/Qualifiers
     primer_bind     complement(2322..2341)
                     /label="LacI-R"
                     /ApEinfo_revcolor=#ffef86
                     /ApEinfo_fwdcolor=#ffef86
     CDS             3692..4402
                     /label="mCherry"
                     /ApEinfo_revcolor=#d59687
                     /ApEinfo_fwdcolor=#d59687
     misc_signal     4241..4260
                     /label="spKDL023"
                     /ApEinfo_revcolor=#b1ff67
                     /ApEinfo_fwdcolor=#b1ff67
     CDS             complement(1179..1973)
                     /label="KanR"
                     /ApEinfo_revcolor=#faac61
                     /ApEinfo_fwdcolor=#faac61
     misc_feature    3612..3650
                     /label="F6C5 Promoter"
                     /ApEinfo_revcolor=#85dae9
                     /ApEinfo_fwdcolor=#85dae9
     terminator      4453..4539
                     /label="rrnB T1 terminator"
                     /ApEinfo_revcolor=#f58a5e
                     /ApEinfo_fwdcolor=#f58a5e
     promoter        2225..2302
                     /label="lacIq promoter"
                     /ApEinfo_revcolor=#f58a5e
                     /ApEinfo_fwdcolor=#f58a5e
     CDS             856..867
                     /label="Factor Xa site"
                     /ApEinfo_revcolor=#b1ff67
                     /ApEinfo_fwdcolor=#b1ff67
     CDS             2303..3385
                     /label="lacI CDS"
                     /ApEinfo_revcolor=#d59687
                     /ApEinfo_fwdcolor=#d59687
     protein_bind    3655..3671
                     /label="lac operator"
                     /ApEinfo_revcolor=#84b0dc
                     /ApEinfo_fwdcolor=#84b0dc
     misc_binding    3651..3673
                     /label="LacO"
                     /ApEinfo_revcolor=#84b0dc
                     /ApEinfo_fwdcolor=#84b0dc
     misc_feature    2179..2198
                     /label="BioBrick prefix"
                     /ApEinfo_revcolor=#ff9ccd
                     /ApEinfo_fwdcolor=#ff9ccd
     terminator      1069..1163
                     /label="lambda t0 terminator"
                     /ApEinfo_revcolor=#c7b0e3
                     /ApEinfo_fwdcolor=#c7b0e3
ORIGIN
        1 ctattgttac aggatttcgt gcaatatata taacgtgata gtgtggtttt ttatagtgct
       61 ttccatttcg tataacatca ctactattcc atgtatcttt atcttttttt tcgtccatat
      121 cgtgtaaagg actgacagcc atagatacgc ccaaactctc taatttttcc ttccaatcat
      181 taggaattga gtcaggatat aataaaaatc caaaatttct agctttagta tttttaatag
      241 ccatgatata attaccttat caaaaacaag tagcgaaaac tcgtatcctt ctaaaaacgc
      301 gagctttcgc ttattttttt tgttctgatt cctttcttgc atattcttct atagctaacg
      361 ccgcaaccgc agattttgaa aaaccttttt gtttcgccat atctgttaat tttttatctt
      421 gctcttttgt cagagaaatc ataactcttt ttttcgattc tgaaatcacc atttaaaaaa
      481 ctccaatcaa ataattttat aaagttagtg tatcactttg taatcataaa aacaacaata
      541 aagctactta aatatagatt tataaaaaac gttggcgaaa acgttggcga ttcgttggcg
      601 attgaaaaac cccttaaacc cttgagccag ttgggataga gcgtttttgg cacaaaaatt
      661 ggcactcggc acttaatggg gggtcgtagt acggaagcaa aattcgcttc ctttcccccc
      721 atttttttcc aaattccaaa tttttttcaa aaattttcca gcgctaccgc tcggcaaaat
      781 tgcaagcaat ttttaaaatc aaacccatga gggaatttca ttccctcata ctcccttgag
      841 cctcctccaa ccgaaataga agggcgctgc gcttattatt tcattcagtc atcggctttc
      901 ataatctaac agacaacatc ttcgctgcaa agccacgcta cgctcaaggg cttttacgct
      961 acgataacgc ctgttttaac gattatgccg ataactaaac gaaataaacg ctaaaacgtc
     1021 tcagaaacga ttttgagacg ttttaataaa aaatcgccta gtgcttggat tctcaccaat
     1081 aaaaaacgcc cggcggcaac cgagcgttct gaacaaatcc agatggagtt ctgaggtcat
     1141 tactggatct atcaacagga gtccaagcga gctcggtact aaaacaattc atccagtaaa
     1201 atataatatt ttattttctc ccaatcaggc ttgatcccca gtaagtcaaa aaatagctcg
     1261 acatactgtt cttccccgat atcctccctg atcgaccgga cgcagaaggc aatgtcatac
     1321 cacttgtccg ccctgccgct tctcccaaga tcaataaagc cacttacttt gccatctttc
     1381 acaaagatgt tgctgtctcc caggtcgccg tgggaaaaga caagttcctc ttcgggcttt
     1441 tccgtcttta aaaaatcata cagctcgcgc ggatctttaa atggagtgtc ttcttcccag
     1501 ttttcgcaat ccacatcggc cagatcgtta ttcagtaagt aatccaattc ggctaagcgg
     1561 ccgtctaagc tattcgtata gggacaatcc gatatgtcga tggagtgaaa gagcctgatg
     1621 cactccgcat acagctcgat agtcttttca gggctttgtt catcttcata cccttccgag
     1681 caaaggacgc catcggcctc actcatgagc agattgctcc agccatcatg ccgttcaaag
     1741 tgcaggacct ttggaacagg cagctttcct tccagccata gcatcatgtc cttttcccgt
     1801 tccacatcat aggtggtccc tttataccgg ctgtccgtca tttttaaata taggatttca
     1861 ttttctccca ccagcttata taccttagca ggagacattc cttccgtatc ttttacgcag
     1921 cggtattctt cgatcagttt tttcaattcc ggtgatattc tcattttagc catttattat
     1981 ttccttcctc ttttctacag tatttaaaga taccccaaga agctaattat aacaagacga
     2041 actccaattc actgttcctt gcattctaaa accttaaata cagaaaacag ccttttcaaa
     2101 gttgttttca aagttggcgt ataacatagt atcgacggag ccgattttga aaccacaatt
     2161 atgatagaat ttgacgtcga attcgcggcc gcttctagaa ctatagctag catgcattta
     2221 cgttgacacc atcgaatggt gcaaaacctt tcgcggtatg gcatgatagc gcccggaaga
     2281 gagtcaattc agggtggtga atgtgaaacc agtaacgtta tacgatgtcg cagagtatgc
     2341 cggtgtctct tatcagaccg tttcccgcgt ggtgaaccag gccagccacg tttctgcgaa
     2401 aacgcgggaa aaagtggaag cggcgatggc ggagctgaat tacattccca accgcgtggc
     2461 acaacaactg gcgggcaaac agtcgttgct gattggcgtt gccacctcca gtctggccct
     2521 gcacgcgccg tcgcaaattg tcgcggcgat taaatctcgc gccgatcaac tgggtgccag
     2581 cgtggtggtg tcgatggtag aacgaagcgg cgtcgaagcc tgtaaagcgg cggtgcacaa
     2641 tcttctcgcg caacgcgtca gtgggctgat cattaactat ccgctggatg accaggatgc
     2701 cattgctgtg gaagctgcct gcactaatgt tccggcgtta tttcttgatg tctctgacca
     2761 gacacccatc aacagtatta ttttctccca tgaagacggt acgcgactgg gcgtggagca
     2821 tctggtcgca ttgggtcacc agcaaatcgc gctgttagcg ggcccattaa gttctgtctc
     2881 ggcgcgtctg cgtctggctg gctggcataa atatctcact cgcaatcaaa ttcagccgat
     2941 agcggaacgg gaaggcgact ggagtgccat gtccggtttt caacaaacca tgcaaatgct
     3001 gaatgagggc atcgttccca ctgcgatgct ggttgccaac gatcagatgg cgctgggcgc
     3061 aatgcgcgcc attaccgagt ccgggctgcg cgttggtgcg gatatctcgg tagtgggata
     3121 cgacgatacc gaagacagct catgttatat cccgccgtca accaccatca aacaggattt
     3181 tcgcctgctg gggcaaacca gcgtggaccg cttgctgcaa ctctctcagg gccaggcggt
     3241 gaagggcaat cagctgttgc ccgtctcact ggtgaaaaga aaaaccaccc tggcgcccaa
     3301 tacgcaaacc gcctctcccc gcgcgttggc cgattcatta atgcagctgg cacgacaggt
     3361 ttcccgactg gaaagcgggc agtgagcgca acgcaattaa tgtgagttag cgcgaattga
     3421 tctggtttga cagcttatca tcgactgcac ggtgcaccaa tgcttctggc gtcaggcagc
     3481 catcggaagc tgtggtatgg ctgtgcaggt cgtaaatcac tgcataattc gtgtcgctca
     3541 aggcgcactc ccgttctgga taatgttttt tgcgccgaca tcataacggt tctggcaaat
     3601 attctgaaat gCCAACTTGA CACAAGACAC CACTCGACAT ATAATTGGTG ggaattgtga
     3661 gcggataaca atttcacaca ggaaacagac catggtgagc aagggcgagg aggataacat
     3721 ggccatcatc aaggagttca tgcgcttcaa ggttcacatg gagggctccg tgaacggcca
     3781 cgagttcgag atcgagggcg agggcgaggg ccgcccctac gagggcaccc agaccgccaa
     3841 gctgaaggtg accaagggtg gccccctgcc cttcgcctgg gacatcctgt cccctcagtt
     3901 catgtacggc tccaaggcct acgtgaagca ccccgccgac atccccgact acttgaagct
     3961 gtccttcccc gagggcttca agtgggagcg cgtgatgaac ttcgaggacg gcggcgtggt
     4021 gaccgtgacc caggactcct ccctgcaaga cggcgagttc atctacaagg tgaagctgcg
     4081 cggcaccaac ttcccctccg acggccccgt aatgcagaag aagactatgg gctgggaggc
     4141 ctcctccgag cggatgtacc ccgaggacgg cgcgctgaag ggcgagatca agcagaggct
     4201 gaagctgaag gacggcggcc actacgacgc tgaggtcaag accacctaca aggccaagaa
     4261 gcccgtgcaa ctgcccggcg cgtacaacgt caacatcaag ttggacatca cctcccacaa
     4321 cgaggactac accatcgtgg aacagtacga acgcgccgag ggccgccact ccaccggcgg
     4381 catggacgag ctgtataagt aagcctcagg gcccgatcga tgccgccgct taattaatta
     4441 atccagaggc atcaaataaa acgaaaggct cagtcgaaag actgggcctt tcgttttatc
     4501 tgttgtttgt cggtgaacgc tctcctgagt aggacaaatc cgccgcccta gacctagtgt
     4561 cattttattt cccccgtttc agcatcaaga acctttgcat aacttgctct atatccacac
     4621 tgataattgc cctcaaacca taatctaaag gcgctagagt ttgttgaaac aatatctttt
     4681 acatcattcg tatttaaaat tccaaactcc gctcccctaa ggcgaataaa agccattaaa
     4741 tcttttgtat ttaccaaatt atagtcatcc actatatcta agagtaaatt cttcaattct
     4801 cttttttggc tttcatcaag tgttatatag cggtcaatat caaaatcatt aatgttcaaa
     4861 atatcttttt tgtcgtatat atgtttattc ttagcaatag cgtcctttga ttcatgagtc
     4921 aaatattcat atgaaccttt gatataatca agtatctcaa catgagcaac tgaactattc
     4981 cccaattttc gcttaatctt gttcctaacg cttt
//
