# Supplementary material for: Development of a genetic toolset for the highly engineerable and metabolically versatile Acinetobacter baylyi ADP1
Source: bioRxiv preprint, doi:10.1101/696302, version 1 (2019-07-09)
Supplement: Supplemental Files [file 696302_file04.zip › ADP1 Supplemental Files/ADP1 Tools Vectors/Plasmids/Promoter Library/pBWB230 pbav1k-laci-c8d2-mcherry.gb]

LOCUS       pBAV1K-lacI-C8D2-mCherr 5014 bp ds-DNA     circular     21-DEC-2018
DEFINITION  .
FEATURES             Location/Qualifiers
     CDS             856..867
                     /label="Factor Xa site"
                     /ApEinfo_revcolor=#b1ff67
                     /ApEinfo_fwdcolor=#b1ff67
     misc_binding    3651..3673
                     /label="LacO"
                     /ApEinfo_revcolor=#84b0dc
                     /ApEinfo_fwdcolor=#84b0dc
     misc_feature    3612..3650
                     /label="C8D2 Promoter"
                     /ApEinfo_revcolor=#f8d3a9
                     /ApEinfo_fwdcolor=#f8d3a9
     terminator      4453..4539
                     /label="rrnB T1 terminator"
                     /ApEinfo_revcolor=#f58a5e
                     /ApEinfo_fwdcolor=#f58a5e
     CDS             2303..3385
                     /label="lacI CDS"
                     /ApEinfo_revcolor=#d59687
                     /ApEinfo_fwdcolor=#d59687
     misc_feature    2179..2198
                     /label="BioBrick prefix"
                     /ApEinfo_revcolor=#ff9ccd
                     /ApEinfo_fwdcolor=#ff9ccd
     CDS             3692..4402
                     /label="mCherry"
                     /ApEinfo_revcolor=#d59687
                     /ApEinfo_fwdcolor=#d59687
     misc_signal     4241..4260
                     /label="spKDL023"
                     /ApEinfo_revcolor=#b1ff67
                     /ApEinfo_fwdcolor=#b1ff67
     protein_bind    3655..3671
                     /label="lac operator"
                     /ApEinfo_revcolor=#84b0dc
                     /ApEinfo_fwdcolor=#84b0dc
     primer_bind     complement(2322..2341)
                     /label="LacI-R"
                     /ApEinfo_revcolor=#ffef86
                     /ApEinfo_fwdcolor=#ffef86
     CDS             complement(1179..1973)
                     /label="KanR"
                     /ApEinfo_revcolor=#faac61
                     /ApEinfo_fwdcolor=#faac61
     promoter        2225..2302
                     /label="lacIq promoter"
                     /ApEinfo_revcolor=#f58a5e
                     /ApEinfo_fwdcolor=#f58a5e
     terminator      1069..1163
                     /label="lambda t0 terminator"
                     /ApEinfo_revcolor=#c7b0e3
                     /ApEinfo_fwdcolor=#c7b0e3
ORIGIN
        1 ctattgttac aggatttcgt gcaatatata taacgtgata gtgtggtttt ttatagtgct
       61 ttccatttcg tataacatca ctactattcc atgtatcttt atcttttttt tcgtccatat
      121 cgtgtaaagg actgacagcc atagatacgc ccaaactctc taatttttcc ttccaatcat
      181 taggaattga gtcaggatat aataaaaatc caaaatttct agctttagta tttttaatag
      241 ccatgatata attaccttat caaaaacaag tagcgaaaac tcgtatcctt ctaaaaacgc
      301 gagctttcgc ttattttttt tgttctgatt cctttcttgc atattcttct atagctaacg
      361 ccgcaaccgc agattttgaa aaaccttttt gtttcgccat atctgttaat tttttatctt
      421 gctcttttgt cagagaaatc ataactcttt ttttcgattc tgaaatcacc atttaaaaaa
      481 ctccaatcaa ataattttat aaagttagtg tatcactttg taatcataaa aacaacaata
      541 aagctactta aatatagatt tataaaaaac gttggcgaaa acgttggcga ttcgttggcg
      601 attgaaaaac cccttaaacc cttgagccag ttgggataga gcgtttttgg cacaaaaatt
      661 ggcactcggc acttaatggg gggtcgtagt acggaagcaa aattcgcttc ctttcccccc
      721 atttttttcc aaattccaaa tttttttcaa aaattttcca gcgctaccgc tcggcaaaat
      781 tgcaagcaat ttttaaaatc aaacccatga gggaatttca ttccctcata ctcccttgag
      841 cctcctccaa ccgaaataga agggcgctgc gcttattatt tcattcagtc atcggctttc
      901 ataatctaac agacaacatc ttcgctgcaa agccacgcta cgctcaaggg cttttacgct
      961 acgataacgc ctgttttaac gattatgccg ataactaaac gaaataaacg ctaaaacgtc
     1021 tcagaaacga ttttgagacg ttttaataaa aaatcgccta gtgcttggat tctcaccaat
     1081 aaaaaacgcc cggcggcaac cgagcgttct gaacaaatcc agatggagtt ctgaggtcat
     1141 tactggatct atcaacagga gtccaagcga gctcggtact aaaacaattc atccagtaaa
     1201 atataatatt ttattttctc ccaatcaggc ttgatcccca gtaagtcaaa aaatagctcg
     1261 acatactgtt cttccccgat atcctccctg atcgaccgga cgcagaaggc aatgtcatac
     1321 cacttgtccg ccctgccgct tctcccaaga tcaataaagc cacttacttt gccatctttc
     1381 acaaagatgt tgctgtctcc caggtcgccg tgggaaaaga caagttcctc ttcgggcttt
     1441 tccgtcttta aaaaatcata cagctcgcgc ggatctttaa atggagtgtc ttcttcccag
     1501 ttttcgcaat ccacatcggc cagatcgtta ttcagtaagt aatccaattc ggctaagcgg
     1561 ccgtctaagc tattcgtata gggacaatcc gatatgtcga tggagtgaaa gagcctgatg
     1621 cactccgcat acagctcgat agtcttttca gggctttgtt catcttcata cccttccgag
     1681 caaaggacgc catcggcctc actcatgagc agattgctcc agccatcatg ccgttcaaag
     1741 tgcaggacct ttggaacagg cagctttcct tccagccata gcatcatgtc cttttcccgt
     1801 tccacatcat aggtggtccc tttataccgg ctgtccgtca tttttaaata taggatttca
     1861 ttttctccca ccagcttata taccttagca ggagacattc cttccgtatc ttttacgcag
     1921 cggtattctt cgatcagttt tttcaattcc ggtgatattc tcattttagc catttattat
     1981 ttccttcctc ttttctacag tatttaaaga taccccaaga agctaattat aacaagacga
     2041 actccaattc actgttcctt gcattctaaa accttaaata cagaaaacag ccttttcaaa
     2101 gttgttttca aagttggcgt ataacatagt atcgacggag ccgattttga aaccacaatt
     2161 atgatagaat ttgacgtcga attcgcggcc gcttctagaa ctatagctag catgcattta
     2221 cgttgacacc atcgaatggt gcaaaacctt tcgcggtatg gcatgatagc gcccggaaga
     2281 gagtcaattc agggtggtga atgtgaaacc agtaacgtta tacgatgtcg cagagtatgc
     2341 cggtgtctct tatcagaccg tttcccgcgt ggtgaaccag gccagccacg tttctgcgaa
     2401 aacgcgggaa aaagtggaag cggcgatggc ggagctgaat tacattccca accgcgtggc
     2461 acaacaactg gcgggcaaac agtcgttgct gattggcgtt gccacctcca gtctggccct
     2521 gcacgcgccg tcgcaaattg tcgcggcgat taaatctcgc gccgatcaac tgggtgccag
     2581 cgtggtggtg tcgatggtag aacgaagcgg cgtcgaagcc tgtaaagcgg cggtgcacaa
     2641 tcttctcgcg caacgcgtca gtgggctgat cattaactat ccgctggatg accaggatgc
     2701 cattgctgtg gaagctgcct gcactaatgt tccggcgtta tttcttgatg tctctgacca
     2761 gacacccatc aacagtatta ttttctccca tgaagacggt acgcgactgg gcgtggagca
     2821 tctggtcgca ttgggtcacc agcaaatcgc gctgttagcg ggcccattaa gttctgtctc
     2881 ggcgcgtctg cgtctggctg gctggcataa atatctcact cgcaatcaaa ttcagccgat
     2941 agcggaacgg gaaggcgact ggagtgccat gtccggtttt caacaaacca tgcaaatgct
     3001 gaatgagggc atcgttccca ctgcgatgct ggttgccaac gatcagatgg cgctgggcgc
     3061 aatgcgcgcc attaccgagt ccgggctgcg cgttggtgcg gatatctcgg tagtgggata
     3121 cgacgatacc gaagacagct catgttatat cccgccgtca accaccatca aacaggattt
     3181 tcgcctgctg gggcaaacca gcgtggaccg cttgctgcaa ctctctcagg gccaggcggt
     3241 gaagggcaat cagctgttgc ccgtctcact ggtgaaaaga aaaaccaccc tggcgcccaa
     3301 tacgcaaacc gcctctcccc gcgcgttggc cgattcatta atgcagctgg cacgacaggt
     3361 ttcccgactg gaaagcgggc agtgagcgca acgcaattaa tgtgagttag cgcgaattga
     3421 tctggtttga cagcttatca tcgactgcac ggtgcaccaa tgcttctggc gtcaggcagc
     3481 catcggaagc tgtggtatgg ctgtgcaggt cgtaaatcac tgcataattc gtgtcgctca
     3541 aggcgcactc ccgttctgga taatgttttt tgcgccgaca tcataacggt tctggcaaat
     3601 attctgaaat gCAACTTTGA CAGGCACCAA CAGTTGGGAT ATAATCAGGA ggaattgtga
     3661 gcggataaca atttcacaca ggaaacagac catggtgagc aagggcgagg aggataacat
     3721 ggccatcatc aaggagttca tgcgcttcaa ggttcacatg gagggctccg tgaacggcca
     3781 cgagttcgag atcgagggcg agggcgaggg ccgcccctac gagggcaccc agaccgccaa
     3841 gctgaaggtg accaagggtg gccccctgcc cttcgcctgg gacatcctgt cccctcagtt
     3901 catgtacggc tccaaggcct acgtgaagca ccccgccgac atccccgact acttgaagct
     3961 gtccttcccc gagggcttca agtgggagcg cgtgatgaac ttcgaggacg gcggcgtggt
     4021 gaccgtgacc caggactcct ccctgcaaga cggcgagttc atctacaagg tgaagctgcg
     4081 cggcaccaac ttcccctccg acggccccgt aatgcagaag aagactatgg gctgggaggc
     4141 ctcctccgag cggatgtacc ccgaggacgg cgcgctgaag ggcgagatca agcagaggct
     4201 gaagctgaag gacggcggcc actacgacgc tgaggtcaag accacctaca aggccaagaa
     4261 gcccgtgcaa ctgcccggcg cgtacaacgt caacatcaag ttggacatca cctcccacaa
     4321 cgaggactac accatcgtgg aacagtacga acgcgccgag ggccgccact ccaccggcgg
     4381 catggacgag ctgtataagt aagcctcagg gcccgatcga tgccgccgct taattaatta
     4441 atccagaggc atcaaataaa acgaaaggct cagtcgaaag actgggcctt tcgttttatc
     4501 tgttgtttgt cggtgaacgc tctcctgagt aggacaaatc cgccgcccta gacctagtgt
     4561 cattttattt cccccgtttc agcatcaaga acctttgcat aacttgctct atatccacac
     4621 tgataattgc cctcaaacca taatctaaag gcgctagagt ttgttgaaac aatatctttt
     4681 acatcattcg tatttaaaat tccaaactcc gctcccctaa ggcgaataaa agccattaaa
     4741 tcttttgtat ttaccaaatt atagtcatcc actatatcta agagtaaatt cttcaattct
     4801 cttttttggc tttcatcaag tgttatatag cggtcaatat caaaatcatt aatgttcaaa
     4861 atatcttttt tgtcgtatat atgtttattc ttagcaatag cgtcctttga ttcatgagtc
     4921 aaatattcat atgaaccttt gatataatca agtatctcaa catgagcaac tgaactattc
     4981 cccaattttc gcttaatctt gttcctaacg cttt
//
