# Supplementary material for: Development of a genetic toolset for the highly engineerable and metabolically versatile Acinetobacter baylyi ADP1
Source: bioRxiv preprint, doi:10.1101/696302, version 1 (2019-07-09)
Supplement: Supplemental Files [file 696302_file04.zip › ADP1 Supplemental Files/ADP1 Tools Vectors/Plasmids/Promoter Library/pBWB229 pbav1k-laci-d7a3-mcherry.gb]

LOCUS       pBAV1K-lacI-D7A3-mCherr 5014 bp ds-DNA     circular     12-DEC-2018
DEFINITION  .
FEATURES             Location/Qualifiers
     protein_bind    3655..3671
                     /label="lac operator"
                     /ApEinfo_revcolor=#84b0dc
                     /ApEinfo_fwdcolor=#84b0dc
     misc_feature    3617..3622
                     /label="-35"
                     /ApEinfo_revcolor=#b4abac
                     /ApEinfo_fwdcolor=#b4abac
     misc_feature    2179..2198
                     /label="BioBrick prefix"
                     /ApEinfo_revcolor=#ff9ccd
                     /ApEinfo_fwdcolor=#ff9ccd
     promoter        2225..2302
                     /label="lacIq promoter"
                     /ApEinfo_revcolor=#f58a5e
                     /ApEinfo_fwdcolor=#f58a5e
     misc_feature    3612..3650
                     /label="D7A3 Promoter"
                     /ApEinfo_revcolor=#d59687
                     /ApEinfo_fwdcolor=#d59687
     misc_feature    3640..3645
                     /label="-10"
                     /ApEinfo_revcolor=#b7e6d7
                     /ApEinfo_fwdcolor=#b7e6d7
     terminator      4453..4539
                     /label="rrnB T1 terminator"
                     /ApEinfo_revcolor=#f58a5e
                     /ApEinfo_fwdcolor=#f58a5e
     CDS             3692..4402
                     /label="mCherry"
                     /ApEinfo_revcolor=#d59687
                     /ApEinfo_fwdcolor=#d59687
     CDS             856..867
                     /label="Factor Xa site"
                     /ApEinfo_revcolor=#b1ff67
                     /ApEinfo_fwdcolor=#b1ff67
     CDS             complement(1179..1973)
                     /label="KanR"
                     /ApEinfo_revcolor=#faac61
                     /ApEinfo_fwdcolor=#faac61
     CDS             2303..3385
                     /label="lacI CDS"
                     /ApEinfo_revcolor=#d59687
                     /ApEinfo_fwdcolor=#d59687
     misc_binding    3651..3673
                     /label="LacO"
                     /ApEinfo_revcolor=#84b0dc
                     /ApEinfo_fwdcolor=#84b0dc
     terminator      1069..1163
                     /label="lambda t0 terminator"
                     /ApEinfo_revcolor=#c7b0e3
                     /ApEinfo_fwdcolor=#c7b0e3
     misc_signal     4241..4260
                     /label="spKDL023"
                     /ApEinfo_revcolor=#b1ff67
                     /ApEinfo_fwdcolor=#b1ff67
     primer_bind     complement(2322..2341)
                     /label="LacI-R"
                     /ApEinfo_revcolor=#ffef86
                     /ApEinfo_fwdcolor=#ffef86
ORIGIN
        1 ctattgttac aggatttcgt gcaatatata taacgtgata gtgtggtttt ttatagtgct
       61 ttccatttcg tataacatca ctactattcc atgtatcttt atcttttttt tcgtccatat
      121 cgtgtaaagg actgacagcc atagatacgc ccaaactctc taatttttcc ttccaatcat
      181 taggaattga gtcaggatat aataaaaatc caaaatttct agctttagta tttttaatag
      241 ccatgatata attaccttat caaaaacaag tagcgaaaac tcgtatcctt ctaaaaacgc
      301 gagctttcgc ttattttttt tgttctgatt cctttcttgc atattcttct atagctaacg
      361 ccgcaaccgc agattttgaa aaaccttttt gtttcgccat atctgttaat tttttatctt
      421 gctcttttgt cagagaaatc ataactcttt ttttcgattc tgaaatcacc atttaaaaaa
      481 ctccaatcaa ataattttat aaagttagtg tatcactttg taatcataaa aacaacaata
      541 aagctactta aatatagatt tataaaaaac gttggcgaaa acgttggcga ttcgttggcg
      601 attgaaaaac cccttaaacc cttgagccag ttgggataga gcgtttttgg cacaaaaatt
      661 ggcactcggc acttaatggg gggtcgtagt acggaagcaa aattcgcttc ctttcccccc
      721 atttttttcc aaattccaaa tttttttcaa aaattttcca gcgctaccgc tcggcaaaat
      781 tgcaagcaat ttttaaaatc aaacccatga gggaatttca ttccctcata ctcccttgag
      841 cctcctccaa ccgaaataga agggcgctgc gcttattatt tcattcagtc atcggctttc
      901 ataatctaac agacaacatc ttcgctgcaa agccacgcta cgctcaaggg cttttacgct
      961 acgataacgc ctgttttaac gattatgccg ataactaaac gaaataaacg ctaaaacgtc
     1021 tcagaaacga ttttgagacg ttttaataaa aaatcgccta gtgcttggat tctcaccaat
     1081 aaaaaacgcc cggcggcaac cgagcgttct gaacaaatcc agatggagtt ctgaggtcat
     1141 tactggatct atcaacagga gtccaagcga gctcggtact aaaacaattc atccagtaaa
     1201 atataatatt ttattttctc ccaatcaggc ttgatcccca gtaagtcaaa aaatagctcg
     1261 acatactgtt cttccccgat atcctccctg atcgaccgga cgcagaaggc aatgtcatac
     1321 cacttgtccg ccctgccgct tctcccaaga tcaataaagc cacttacttt gccatctttc
     1381 acaaagatgt tgctgtctcc caggtcgccg tgggaaaaga caagttcctc ttcgggcttt
     1441 tccgtcttta aaaaatcata cagctcgcgc ggatctttaa atggagtgtc ttcttcccag
     1501 ttttcgcaat ccacatcggc cagatcgtta ttcagtaagt aatccaattc ggctaagcgg
     1561 ccgtctaagc tattcgtata gggacaatcc gatatgtcga tggagtgaaa gagcctgatg
     1621 cactccgcat acagctcgat agtcttttca gggctttgtt catcttcata cccttccgag
     1681 caaaggacgc catcggcctc actcatgagc agattgctcc agccatcatg ccgttcaaag
     1741 tgcaggacct ttggaacagg cagctttcct tccagccata gcatcatgtc cttttcccgt
     1801 tccacatcat aggtggtccc tttataccgg ctgtccgtca tttttaaata taggatttca
     1861 ttttctccca ccagcttata taccttagca ggagacattc cttccgtatc ttttacgcag
     1921 cggtattctt cgatcagttt tttcaattcc ggtgatattc tcattttagc catttattat
     1981 ttccttcctc ttttctacag tatttaaaga taccccaaga agctaattat aacaagacga
     2041 actccaattc actgttcctt gcattctaaa accttaaata cagaaaacag ccttttcaaa
     2101 gttgttttca aagttggcgt ataacatagt atcgacggag ccgattttga aaccacaatt
     2161 atgatagaat ttgacgtcga attcgcggcc gcttctagaa ctatagctag catgcattta
     2221 cgttgacacc atcgaatggt gcaaaacctt tcgcggtatg gcatgatagc gcccggaaga
     2281 gagtcaattc agggtggtga atgtgaaacc agtaacgtta tacgatgtcg cagagtatgc
     2341 cggtgtctct tatcagaccg tttcccgcgt ggtgaaccag gccagccacg tttctgcgaa
     2401 aacgcgggaa aaagtggaag cggcgatggc ggagctgaat tacattccca accgcgtggc
     2461 acaacaactg gcgggcaaac agtcgttgct gattggcgtt gccacctcca gtctggccct
     2521 gcacgcgccg tcgcaaattg tcgcggcgat taaatctcgc gccgatcaac tgggtgccag
     2581 cgtggtggtg tcgatggtag aacgaagcgg cgtcgaagcc tgtaaagcgg cggtgcacaa
     2641 tcttctcgcg caacgcgtca gtgggctgat cattaactat ccgctggatg accaggatgc
     2701 cattgctgtg gaagctgcct gcactaatgt tccggcgtta tttcttgatg tctctgacca
     2761 gacacccatc aacagtatta ttttctccca tgaagacggt acgcgactgg gcgtggagca
     2821 tctggtcgca ttgggtcacc agcaaatcgc gctgttagcg ggcccattaa gttctgtctc
     2881 ggcgcgtctg cgtctggctg gctggcataa atatctcact cgcaatcaaa ttcagccgat
     2941 agcggaacgg gaaggcgact ggagtgccat gtccggtttt caacaaacca tgcaaatgct
     3001 gaatgagggc atcgttccca ctgcgatgct ggttgccaac gatcagatgg cgctgggcgc
     3061 aatgcgcgcc attaccgagt ccgggctgcg cgttggtgcg gatatctcgg tagtgggata
     3121 cgacgatacc gaagacagct catgttatat cccgccgtca accaccatca aacaggattt
     3181 tcgcctgctg gggcaaacca gcgtggaccg cttgctgcaa ctctctcagg gccaggcggt
     3241 gaagggcaat cagctgttgc ccgtctcact ggtgaaaaga aaaaccaccc tggcgcccaa
     3301 tacgcaaacc gcctctcccc gcgcgttggc cgattcatta atgcagctgg cacgacaggt
     3361 ttcccgactg gaaagcgggc agtgagcgca acgcaattaa tgtgagttag cgcgaattga
     3421 tctggtttga cagcttatca tcgactgcac ggtgcaccaa tgcttctggc gtcaggcagc
     3481 catcggaagc tgtggtatgg ctgtgcaggt cgtaaatcac tgcataattc gtgtcgctca
     3541 aggcgcactc ccgttctgga taatgttttt tgcgccgaca tcataacggt tctggcaaat
     3601 attctgaaat gCCACATTGA CAACATCGTA TCTGTTCTGT ATAATGGTCA ggaattgtga
     3661 gcggataaca atttcacaca ggaaacagac catggtgagc aagggcgagg aggataacat
     3721 ggccatcatc aaggagttca tgcgcttcaa ggttcacatg gagggctccg tgaacggcca
     3781 cgagttcgag atcgagggcg agggcgaggg ccgcccctac gagggcaccc agaccgccaa
     3841 gctgaaggtg accaagggtg gccccctgcc cttcgcctgg gacatcctgt cccctcagtt
     3901 catgtacggc tccaaggcct acgtgaagca ccccgccgac atccccgact acttgaagct
     3961 gtccttcccc gagggcttca agtgggagcg cgtgatgaac ttcgaggacg gcggcgtggt
     4021 gaccgtgacc caggactcct ccctgcaaga cggcgagttc atctacaagg tgaagctgcg
     4081 cggcaccaac ttcccctccg acggccccgt aatgcagaag aagactatgg gctgggaggc
     4141 ctcctccgag cggatgtacc ccgaggacgg cgcgctgaag ggcgagatca agcagaggct
     4201 gaagctgaag gacggcggcc actacgacgc tgaggtcaag accacctaca aggccaagaa
     4261 gcccgtgcaa ctgcccggcg cgtacaacgt caacatcaag ttggacatca cctcccacaa
     4321 cgaggactac accatcgtgg aacagtacga acgcgccgag ggccgccact ccaccggcgg
     4381 catggacgag ctgtataagt aagcctcagg gcccgatcga tgccgccgct taattaatta
     4441 atccagaggc atcaaataaa acgaaaggct cagtcgaaag actgggcctt tcgttttatc
     4501 tgttgtttgt cggtgaacgc tctcctgagt aggacaaatc cgccgcccta gacctagtgt
     4561 cattttattt cccccgtttc agcatcaaga acctttgcat aacttgctct atatccacac
     4621 tgataattgc cctcaaacca taatctaaag gcgctagagt ttgttgaaac aatatctttt
     4681 acatcattcg tatttaaaat tccaaactcc gctcccctaa ggcgaataaa agccattaaa
     4741 tcttttgtat ttaccaaatt atagtcatcc actatatcta agagtaaatt cttcaattct
     4801 cttttttggc tttcatcaag tgttatatag cggtcaatat caaaatcatt aatgttcaaa
     4861 atatcttttt tgtcgtatat atgtttattc ttagcaatag cgtcctttga ttcatgagtc
     4921 aaatattcat atgaaccttt gatataatca agtatctcaa catgagcaac tgaactattc
     4981 cccaattttc gcttaatctt gttcctaacg cttt
//
