# Supplementary material for: Development of a genetic toolset for the highly engineerable and metabolically versatile Acinetobacter baylyi ADP1
Source: bioRxiv preprint, doi:10.1101/696302, version 1 (2019-07-09)
Supplement: Supplemental Files [file 696302_file04.zip › ADP1 Supplemental Files/ADP1 Tools Vectors/Plasmids/Promoter Library/pBWB236 pbav1k-laci-b12d11-mcherry.gb]

LOCUS       pBAV1K-lacI-B12D11-mChe 5013 bp ds-DNA     circular     12-DEC-2018
DEFINITION  .
FEATURES             Location/Qualifiers
     misc_feature    3612..3649
                     /label="B12D11 Promoter"
                     /ApEinfo_revcolor=#b4abac
                     /ApEinfo_fwdcolor=#b4abac
     CDS             3691..4401
                     /label="mCherry"
                     /ApEinfo_revcolor=#d59687
                     /ApEinfo_fwdcolor=#d59687
     CDS             2303..3385
                     /label="lacI CDS"
                     /ApEinfo_revcolor=#d59687
                     /ApEinfo_fwdcolor=#d59687
     misc_feature    3639..3644
                     /label="-10"
                     /ApEinfo_revcolor=#f8d3a9
                     /ApEinfo_fwdcolor=#f8d3a9
     misc_feature    3617..3622
                     /label="-35"
                     /ApEinfo_revcolor=#f8d3a9
                     /ApEinfo_fwdcolor=#f8d3a9
     CDS             856..867
                     /label="Factor Xa site"
                     /ApEinfo_revcolor=#b1ff67
                     /ApEinfo_fwdcolor=#b1ff67
     misc_binding    3650..3672
                     /label="LacO"
                     /ApEinfo_revcolor=#84b0dc
                     /ApEinfo_fwdcolor=#84b0dc
     misc_feature    2179..2198
                     /label="BioBrick prefix"
                     /ApEinfo_revcolor=#ff9ccd
                     /ApEinfo_fwdcolor=#ff9ccd
     terminator      4452..4538
                     /label="rrnB T1 terminator"
                     /ApEinfo_revcolor=#f58a5e
                     /ApEinfo_fwdcolor=#f58a5e
     promoter        2225..2302
                     /label="lacIq promoter"
                     /ApEinfo_revcolor=#f58a5e
                     /ApEinfo_fwdcolor=#f58a5e
     primer_bind     complement(2322..2341)
                     /label="LacI-R"
                     /ApEinfo_revcolor=#ffef86
                     /ApEinfo_fwdcolor=#ffef86
     terminator      1069..1163
                     /label="lambda t0 terminator"
                     /ApEinfo_revcolor=#c7b0e3
                     /ApEinfo_fwdcolor=#c7b0e3
     misc_signal     4240..4259
                     /label="spKDL023"
                     /ApEinfo_revcolor=#b1ff67
                     /ApEinfo_fwdcolor=#b1ff67
     protein_bind    3654..3670
                     /label="lac operator"
                     /ApEinfo_revcolor=#84b0dc
                     /ApEinfo_fwdcolor=#84b0dc
     CDS             complement(1179..1973)
                     /label="KanR"
                     /ApEinfo_revcolor=#faac61
                     /ApEinfo_fwdcolor=#faac61
ORIGIN
        1 ctattgttac aggatttcgt gcaatatata taacgtgata gtgtggtttt ttatagtgct
       61 ttccatttcg tataacatca ctactattcc atgtatcttt atcttttttt tcgtccatat
      121 cgtgtaaagg actgacagcc atagatacgc ccaaactctc taatttttcc ttccaatcat
      181 taggaattga gtcaggatat aataaaaatc caaaatttct agctttagta tttttaatag
      241 ccatgatata attaccttat caaaaacaag tagcgaaaac tcgtatcctt ctaaaaacgc
      301 gagctttcgc ttattttttt tgttctgatt cctttcttgc atattcttct atagctaacg
      361 ccgcaaccgc agattttgaa aaaccttttt gtttcgccat atctgttaat tttttatctt
      421 gctcttttgt cagagaaatc ataactcttt ttttcgattc tgaaatcacc atttaaaaaa
      481 ctccaatcaa ataattttat aaagttagtg tatcactttg taatcataaa aacaacaata
      541 aagctactta aatatagatt tataaaaaac gttggcgaaa acgttggcga ttcgttggcg
      601 attgaaaaac cccttaaacc cttgagccag ttgggataga gcgtttttgg cacaaaaatt
      661 ggcactcggc acttaatggg gggtcgtagt acggaagcaa aattcgcttc ctttcccccc
      721 atttttttcc aaattccaaa tttttttcaa aaattttcca gcgctaccgc tcggcaaaat
      781 tgcaagcaat ttttaaaatc aaacccatga gggaatttca ttccctcata ctcccttgag
      841 cctcctccaa ccgaaataga agggcgctgc gcttattatt tcattcagtc atcggctttc
      901 ataatctaac agacaacatc ttcgctgcaa agccacgcta cgctcaaggg cttttacgct
      961 acgataacgc ctgttttaac gattatgccg ataactaaac gaaataaacg ctaaaacgtc
     1021 tcagaaacga ttttgagacg ttttaataaa aaatcgccta gtgcttggat tctcaccaat
     1081 aaaaaacgcc cggcggcaac cgagcgttct gaacaaatcc agatggagtt ctgaggtcat
     1141 tactggatct atcaacagga gtccaagcga gctcggtact aaaacaattc atccagtaaa
     1201 atataatatt ttattttctc ccaatcaggc ttgatcccca gtaagtcaaa aaatagctcg
     1261 acatactgtt cttccccgat atcctccctg atcgaccgga cgcagaaggc aatgtcatac
     1321 cacttgtccg ccctgccgct tctcccaaga tcaataaagc cacttacttt gccatctttc
     1381 acaaagatgt tgctgtctcc caggtcgccg tgggaaaaga caagttcctc ttcgggcttt
     1441 tccgtcttta aaaaatcata cagctcgcgc ggatctttaa atggagtgtc ttcttcccag
     1501 ttttcgcaat ccacatcggc cagatcgtta ttcagtaagt aatccaattc ggctaagcgg
     1561 ccgtctaagc tattcgtata gggacaatcc gatatgtcga tggagtgaaa gagcctgatg
     1621 cactccgcat acagctcgat agtcttttca gggctttgtt catcttcata cccttccgag
     1681 caaaggacgc catcggcctc actcatgagc agattgctcc agccatcatg ccgttcaaag
     1741 tgcaggacct ttggaacagg cagctttcct tccagccata gcatcatgtc cttttcccgt
     1801 tccacatcat aggtggtccc tttataccgg ctgtccgtca tttttaaata taggatttca
     1861 ttttctccca ccagcttata taccttagca ggagacattc cttccgtatc ttttacgcag
     1921 cggtattctt cgatcagttt tttcaattcc ggtgatattc tcattttagc catttattat
     1981 ttccttcctc ttttctacag tatttaaaga taccccaaga agctaattat aacaagacga
     2041 actccaattc actgttcctt gcattctaaa accttaaata cagaaaacag ccttttcaaa
     2101 gttgttttca aagttggcgt ataacatagt atcgacggag ccgattttga aaccacaatt
     2161 atgatagaat ttgacgtcga attcgcggcc gcttctagaa ctatagctag catgcattta
     2221 cgttgacacc atcgaatggt gcaaaacctt tcgcggtatg gcatgatagc gcccggaaga
     2281 gagtcaattc agggtggtga atgtgaaacc agtaacgtta tacgatgtcg cagagtatgc
     2341 cggtgtctct tatcagaccg tttcccgcgt ggtgaaccag gccagccacg tttctgcgaa
     2401 aacgcgggaa aaagtggaag cggcgatggc ggagctgaat tacattccca accgcgtggc
     2461 acaacaactg gcgggcaaac agtcgttgct gattggcgtt gccacctcca gtctggccct
     2521 gcacgcgccg tcgcaaattg tcgcggcgat taaatctcgc gccgatcaac tgggtgccag
     2581 cgtggtggtg tcgatggtag aacgaagcgg cgtcgaagcc tgtaaagcgg cggtgcacaa
     2641 tcttctcgcg caacgcgtca gtgggctgat cattaactat ccgctggatg accaggatgc
     2701 cattgctgtg gaagctgcct gcactaatgt tccggcgtta tttcttgatg tctctgacca
     2761 gacacccatc aacagtatta ttttctccca tgaagacggt acgcgactgg gcgtggagca
     2821 tctggtcgca ttgggtcacc agcaaatcgc gctgttagcg ggcccattaa gttctgtctc
     2881 ggcgcgtctg cgtctggctg gctggcataa atatctcact cgcaatcaaa ttcagccgat
     2941 agcggaacgg gaaggcgact ggagtgccat gtccggtttt caacaaacca tgcaaatgct
     3001 gaatgagggc atcgttccca ctgcgatgct ggttgccaac gatcagatgg cgctgggcgc
     3061 aatgcgcgcc attaccgagt ccgggctgcg cgttggtgcg gatatctcgg tagtgggata
     3121 cgacgatacc gaagacagct catgttatat cccgccgtca accaccatca aacaggattt
     3181 tcgcctgctg gggcaaacca gcgtggaccg cttgctgcaa ctctctcagg gccaggcggt
     3241 gaagggcaat cagctgttgc ccgtctcact ggtgaaaaga aaaaccaccc tggcgcccaa
     3301 tacgcaaacc gcctctcccc gcgcgttggc cgattcatta atgcagctgg cacgacaggt
     3361 ttcccgactg gaaagcgggc agtgagcgca acgcaattaa tgtgagttag cgcgaattga
     3421 tctggtttga cagcttatca tcgactgcac ggtgcaccaa tgcttctggc gtcaggcagc
     3481 catcggaagc tgtggtatgg ctgtgcaggt cgtaaatcac tgcataattc gtgtcgctca
     3541 aggcgcactc ccgttctgga taatgttttt tgcgccgaca tcataacggt tctggcaaat
     3601 attctgaaat gCCACATTGA CACCCCACTA ATGGGGAGTA TAATGTCCCg gaattgtgag
     3661 cggataacaa tttcacacag gaaacagacc atggtgagca agggcgagga ggataacatg
     3721 gccatcatca aggagttcat gcgcttcaag gttcacatgg agggctccgt gaacggccac
     3781 gagttcgaga tcgagggcga gggcgagggc cgcccctacg agggcaccca gaccgccaag
     3841 ctgaaggtga ccaagggtgg ccccctgccc ttcgcctggg acatcctgtc ccctcagttc
     3901 atgtacggct ccaaggccta cgtgaagcac cccgccgaca tccccgacta cttgaagctg
     3961 tccttccccg agggcttcaa gtgggagcgc gtgatgaact tcgaggacgg cggcgtggtg
     4021 accgtgaccc aggactcctc cctgcaagac ggcgagttca tctacaaggt gaagctgcgc
     4081 ggcaccaact tcccctccga cggccccgta atgcagaaga agactatggg ctgggaggcc
     4141 tcctccgagc ggatgtaccc cgaggacggc gcgctgaagg gcgagatcaa gcagaggctg
     4201 aagctgaagg acggcggcca ctacgacgct gaggtcaaga ccacctacaa ggccaagaag
     4261 cccgtgcaac tgcccggcgc gtacaacgtc aacatcaagt tggacatcac ctcccacaac
     4321 gaggactaca ccatcgtgga acagtacgaa cgcgccgagg gccgccactc caccggcggc
     4381 atggacgagc tgtataagta agcctcaggg cccgatcgat gccgccgctt aattaattaa
     4441 tccagaggca tcaaataaaa cgaaaggctc agtcgaaaga ctgggccttt cgttttatct
     4501 gttgtttgtc ggtgaacgct ctcctgagta ggacaaatcc gccgccctag acctagtgtc
     4561 attttatttc ccccgtttca gcatcaagaa cctttgcata acttgctcta tatccacact
     4621 gataattgcc ctcaaaccat aatctaaagg cgctagagtt tgttgaaaca atatctttta
     4681 catcattcgt atttaaaatt ccaaactccg ctcccctaag gcgaataaaa gccattaaat
     4741 cttttgtatt taccaaatta tagtcatcca ctatatctaa gagtaaattc ttcaattctc
     4801 ttttttggct ttcatcaagt gttatatagc ggtcaatatc aaaatcatta atgttcaaaa
     4861 tatctttttt gtcgtatata tgtttattct tagcaatagc gtcctttgat tcatgagtca
     4921 aatattcata tgaacctttg atataatcaa gtatctcaac atgagcaact gaactattcc
     4981 ccaattttcg cttaatcttg ttcctaacgc ttt
//
