# Supplementary material for: Development of a genetic toolset for the highly engineerable and metabolically versatile Acinetobacter baylyi ADP1
Source: bioRxiv preprint, doi:10.1101/696302, version 1 (2019-07-09)
Supplement: Supplemental Files [file 696302_file04.zip › ADP1 Supplemental Files/ADP1 Tools Vectors/Plasmids/Promoter Library/pBWB235 pbav1k-laci-c11e8-mcherry.gb]

LOCUS       pBAV1K-lacI-C11E8-mCher 5011 bp ds-DNA     circular     21-DEC-2018
DEFINITION  .
FEATURES             Location/Qualifiers
     primer_bind     complement(2322..2341)
                     /label="LacI-R"
                     /ApEinfo_revcolor=#ffef86
                     /ApEinfo_fwdcolor=#ffef86
     protein_bind    3652..3668
                     /label="lac operator"
                     /ApEinfo_revcolor=#84b0dc
                     /ApEinfo_fwdcolor=#84b0dc
     misc_feature    3637..3642
                     /label="-10"
                     /ApEinfo_revcolor=#c6c9d1
                     /ApEinfo_fwdcolor=#c6c9d1
     CDS             complement(1179..1973)
                     /label="KanR"
                     /ApEinfo_revcolor=#faac61
                     /ApEinfo_fwdcolor=#faac61
     misc_signal     4238..4257
                     /label="spKDL023"
                     /ApEinfo_revcolor=#b1ff67
                     /ApEinfo_fwdcolor=#b1ff67
     CDS             2303..3385
                     /label="lacI CDS"
                     /ApEinfo_revcolor=#d59687
                     /ApEinfo_fwdcolor=#d59687
     misc_feature    2179..2198
                     /label="BioBrick prefix"
                     /ApEinfo_revcolor=#ff9ccd
                     /ApEinfo_fwdcolor=#ff9ccd
     misc_feature    3617..3622
                     /label="-35"
                     /ApEinfo_revcolor=#c6c9d1
                     /ApEinfo_fwdcolor=#c6c9d1
     terminator      1069..1163
                     /label="lambda t0 terminator"
                     /ApEinfo_revcolor=#c7b0e3
                     /ApEinfo_fwdcolor=#c7b0e3
     misc_feature    3612..3647
                     /label="C11E8 Promoter"
                     /ApEinfo_revcolor=#9eafd2
                     /ApEinfo_fwdcolor=#9eafd2
     CDS             856..867
                     /label="Factor Xa site"
                     /ApEinfo_revcolor=#b1ff67
                     /ApEinfo_fwdcolor=#b1ff67
     CDS             3689..4399
                     /label="mCherry"
                     /ApEinfo_revcolor=#d59687
                     /ApEinfo_fwdcolor=#d59687
     misc_binding    3648..3670
                     /label="LacO"
                     /ApEinfo_revcolor=#84b0dc
                     /ApEinfo_fwdcolor=#84b0dc
     promoter        2225..2302
                     /label="lacIq promoter"
                     /ApEinfo_revcolor=#f58a5e
                     /ApEinfo_fwdcolor=#f58a5e
     terminator      4450..4536
                     /label="rrnB T1 terminator"
                     /ApEinfo_revcolor=#f58a5e
                     /ApEinfo_fwdcolor=#f58a5e
ORIGIN
        1 ctattgttac aggatttcgt gcaatatata taacgtgata gtgtggtttt ttatagtgct
       61 ttccatttcg tataacatca ctactattcc atgtatcttt atcttttttt tcgtccatat
      121 cgtgtaaagg actgacagcc atagatacgc ccaaactctc taatttttcc ttccaatcat
      181 taggaattga gtcaggatat aataaaaatc caaaatttct agctttagta tttttaatag
      241 ccatgatata attaccttat caaaaacaag tagcgaaaac tcgtatcctt ctaaaaacgc
      301 gagctttcgc ttattttttt tgttctgatt cctttcttgc atattcttct atagctaacg
      361 ccgcaaccgc agattttgaa aaaccttttt gtttcgccat atctgttaat tttttatctt
      421 gctcttttgt cagagaaatc ataactcttt ttttcgattc tgaaatcacc atttaaaaaa
      481 ctccaatcaa ataattttat aaagttagtg tatcactttg taatcataaa aacaacaata
      541 aagctactta aatatagatt tataaaaaac gttggcgaaa acgttggcga ttcgttggcg
      601 attgaaaaac cccttaaacc cttgagccag ttgggataga gcgtttttgg cacaaaaatt
      661 ggcactcggc acttaatggg gggtcgtagt acggaagcaa aattcgcttc ctttcccccc
      721 atttttttcc aaattccaaa tttttttcaa aaattttcca gcgctaccgc tcggcaaaat
      781 tgcaagcaat ttttaaaatc aaacccatga gggaatttca ttccctcata ctcccttgag
      841 cctcctccaa ccgaaataga agggcgctgc gcttattatt tcattcagtc atcggctttc
      901 ataatctaac agacaacatc ttcgctgcaa agccacgcta cgctcaaggg cttttacgct
      961 acgataacgc ctgttttaac gattatgccg ataactaaac gaaataaacg ctaaaacgtc
     1021 tcagaaacga ttttgagacg ttttaataaa aaatcgccta gtgcttggat tctcaccaat
     1081 aaaaaacgcc cggcggcaac cgagcgttct gaacaaatcc agatggagtt ctgaggtcat
     1141 tactggatct atcaacagga gtccaagcga gctcggtact aaaacaattc atccagtaaa
     1201 atataatatt ttattttctc ccaatcaggc ttgatcccca gtaagtcaaa aaatagctcg
     1261 acatactgtt cttccccgat atcctccctg atcgaccgga cgcagaaggc aatgtcatac
     1321 cacttgtccg ccctgccgct tctcccaaga tcaataaagc cacttacttt gccatctttc
     1381 acaaagatgt tgctgtctcc caggtcgccg tgggaaaaga caagttcctc ttcgggcttt
     1441 tccgtcttta aaaaatcata cagctcgcgc ggatctttaa atggagtgtc ttcttcccag
     1501 ttttcgcaat ccacatcggc cagatcgtta ttcagtaagt aatccaattc ggctaagcgg
     1561 ccgtctaagc tattcgtata gggacaatcc gatatgtcga tggagtgaaa gagcctgatg
     1621 cactccgcat acagctcgat agtcttttca gggctttgtt catcttcata cccttccgag
     1681 caaaggacgc catcggcctc actcatgagc agattgctcc agccatcatg ccgttcaaag
     1741 tgcaggacct ttggaacagg cagctttcct tccagccata gcatcatgtc cttttcccgt
     1801 tccacatcat aggtggtccc tttataccgg ctgtccgtca tttttaaata taggatttca
     1861 ttttctccca ccagcttata taccttagca ggagacattc cttccgtatc ttttacgcag
     1921 cggtattctt cgatcagttt tttcaattcc ggtgatattc tcattttagc catttattat
     1981 ttccttcctc ttttctacag tatttaaaga taccccaaga agctaattat aacaagacga
     2041 actccaattc actgttcctt gcattctaaa accttaaata cagaaaacag ccttttcaaa
     2101 gttgttttca aagttggcgt ataacatagt atcgacggag ccgattttga aaccacaatt
     2161 atgatagaat ttgacgtcga attcgcggcc gcttctagaa ctatagctag catgcattta
     2221 cgttgacacc atcgaatggt gcaaaacctt tcgcggtatg gcatgatagc gcccggaaga
     2281 gagtcaattc agggtggtga atgtgaaacc agtaacgtta tacgatgtcg cagagtatgc
     2341 cggtgtctct tatcagaccg tttcccgcgt ggtgaaccag gccagccacg tttctgcgaa
     2401 aacgcgggaa aaagtggaag cggcgatggc ggagctgaat tacattccca accgcgtggc
     2461 acaacaactg gcgggcaaac agtcgttgct gattggcgtt gccacctcca gtctggccct
     2521 gcacgcgccg tcgcaaattg tcgcggcgat taaatctcgc gccgatcaac tgggtgccag
     2581 cgtggtggtg tcgatggtag aacgaagcgg cgtcgaagcc tgtaaagcgg cggtgcacaa
     2641 tcttctcgcg caacgcgtca gtgggctgat cattaactat ccgctggatg accaggatgc
     2701 cattgctgtg gaagctgcct gcactaatgt tccggcgtta tttcttgatg tctctgacca
     2761 gacacccatc aacagtatta ttttctccca tgaagacggt acgcgactgg gcgtggagca
     2821 tctggtcgca ttgggtcacc agcaaatcgc gctgttagcg ggcccattaa gttctgtctc
     2881 ggcgcgtctg cgtctggctg gctggcataa atatctcact cgcaatcaaa ttcagccgat
     2941 agcggaacgg gaaggcgact ggagtgccat gtccggtttt caacaaacca tgcaaatgct
     3001 gaatgagggc atcgttccca ctgcgatgct ggttgccaac gatcagatgg cgctgggcgc
     3061 aatgcgcgcc attaccgagt ccgggctgcg cgttggtgcg gatatctcgg tagtgggata
     3121 cgacgatacc gaagacagct catgttatat cccgccgtca accaccatca aacaggattt
     3181 tcgcctgctg gggcaaacca gcgtggaccg cttgctgcaa ctctctcagg gccaggcggt
     3241 gaagggcaat cagctgttgc ccgtctcact ggtgaaaaga aaaaccaccc tggcgcccaa
     3301 tacgcaaacc gcctctcccc gcgcgttggc cgattcatta atgcagctgg cacgacaggt
     3361 ttcccgactg gaaagcgggc agtgagcgca acgcaattaa tgtgagttag cgcgaattga
     3421 tctggtttga cagcttatca tcgactgcac ggtgcaccaa tgcttctggc gtcaggcagc
     3481 catcggaagc tgtggtatgg ctgtgcaggt cgtaaatcac tgcataattc gtgtcgctca
     3541 aggcgcactc ccgttctgga taatgttttt tgcgccgaca tcataacggt tctggcaaat
     3601 attctgaaat gCCCACTTGA CAATTGGCGT ACTTTGTATA ATATCTCgga attgtgagcg
     3661 gataacaatt tcacacagga aacagaccat ggtgagcaag ggcgaggagg ataacatggc
     3721 catcatcaag gagttcatgc gcttcaaggt tcacatggag ggctccgtga acggccacga
     3781 gttcgagatc gagggcgagg gcgagggccg cccctacgag ggcacccaga ccgccaagct
     3841 gaaggtgacc aagggtggcc ccctgccctt cgcctgggac atcctgtccc ctcagttcat
     3901 gtacggctcc aaggcctacg tgaagcaccc cgccgacatc cccgactact tgaagctgtc
     3961 cttccccgag ggcttcaagt gggagcgcgt gatgaacttc gaggacggcg gcgtggtgac
     4021 cgtgacccag gactcctccc tgcaagacgg cgagttcatc tacaaggtga agctgcgcgg
     4081 caccaacttc ccctccgacg gccccgtaat gcagaagaag actatgggct gggaggcctc
     4141 ctccgagcgg atgtaccccg aggacggcgc gctgaagggc gagatcaagc agaggctgaa
     4201 gctgaaggac ggcggccact acgacgctga ggtcaagacc acctacaagg ccaagaagcc
     4261 cgtgcaactg cccggcgcgt acaacgtcaa catcaagttg gacatcacct cccacaacga
     4321 ggactacacc atcgtggaac agtacgaacg cgccgagggc cgccactcca ccggcggcat
     4381 ggacgagctg tataagtaag cctcagggcc cgatcgatgc cgccgcttaa ttaattaatc
     4441 cagaggcatc aaataaaacg aaaggctcag tcgaaagact gggcctttcg ttttatctgt
     4501 tgtttgtcgg tgaacgctct cctgagtagg acaaatccgc cgccctagac ctagtgtcat
     4561 tttatttccc ccgtttcagc atcaagaacc tttgcataac ttgctctata tccacactga
     4621 taattgccct caaaccataa tctaaaggcg ctagagtttg ttgaaacaat atcttttaca
     4681 tcattcgtat ttaaaattcc aaactccgct cccctaaggc gaataaaagc cattaaatct
     4741 tttgtattta ccaaattata gtcatccact atatctaaga gtaaattctt caattctctt
     4801 ttttggcttt catcaagtgt tatatagcgg tcaatatcaa aatcattaat gttcaaaata
     4861 tcttttttgt cgtatatatg tttattctta gcaatagcgt cctttgattc atgagtcaaa
     4921 tattcatatg aacctttgat ataatcaagt atctcaacat gagcaactga actattcccc
     4981 aattttcgct taatcttgtt cctaacgctt t
//
