# Supplementary material for: Development of a genetic toolset for the highly engineerable and metabolically versatile Acinetobacter baylyi ADP1
Source: bioRxiv preprint, doi:10.1101/696302, version 1 (2019-07-09)
Supplement: Supplemental Files [file 696302_file04.zip › ADP1 Supplemental Files/ADP1 Tools Vectors/Plasmids/Promoter Library/pBWB231 pbav1k-laci-h1g12-mcherry.gb]

LOCUS       pBAV1K-lacI-H1G12-mCher 5014 bp ds-DNA     circular     12-DEC-2018
DEFINITION  .
FEATURES             Location/Qualifiers
     terminator      1069..1163
                     /label="lambda t0 terminator"
                     /ApEinfo_revcolor=#c7b0e3
                     /ApEinfo_fwdcolor=#c7b0e3
     misc_feature    3640..3645
                     /label="-10"
                     /ApEinfo_revcolor=#c6c9d1
                     /ApEinfo_fwdcolor=#c6c9d1
     misc_feature    3612..3650
                     /label="H1G12 Promoter"
                     /ApEinfo_revcolor=#ffef86
                     /ApEinfo_fwdcolor=#ffef86
     misc_binding    3651..3673
                     /label="LacO"
                     /ApEinfo_revcolor=#84b0dc
                     /ApEinfo_fwdcolor=#84b0dc
     primer_bind     complement(2322..2341)
                     /label="LacI-R"
                     /ApEinfo_revcolor=#ffef86
                     /ApEinfo_fwdcolor=#ffef86
     misc_feature    2179..2198
                     /label="BioBrick prefix"
                     /ApEinfo_revcolor=#ff9ccd
                     /ApEinfo_fwdcolor=#ff9ccd
     misc_signal     4241..4260
                     /label="spKDL023"
                     /ApEinfo_revcolor=#b1ff67
                     /ApEinfo_fwdcolor=#b1ff67
     CDS             856..867
                     /label="Factor Xa site"
                     /ApEinfo_revcolor=#b1ff67
                     /ApEinfo_fwdcolor=#b1ff67
     CDS             2303..3385
                     /label="lacI CDS"
                     /ApEinfo_revcolor=#d59687
                     /ApEinfo_fwdcolor=#d59687
     protein_bind    3655..3671
                     /label="lac operator"
                     /ApEinfo_revcolor=#84b0dc
                     /ApEinfo_fwdcolor=#84b0dc
     misc_feature    3617..3622
                     /label="-35"
                     /ApEinfo_revcolor=#c6c9d1
                     /ApEinfo_fwdcolor=#c6c9d1
     CDS             3692..4402
                     /label="mCherry"
                     /ApEinfo_revcolor=#d59687
                     /ApEinfo_fwdcolor=#d59687
     terminator      4453..4539
                     /label="rrnB T1 terminator"
                     /ApEinfo_revcolor=#f58a5e
                     /ApEinfo_fwdcolor=#f58a5e
     CDS             complement(1179..1973)
                     /label="KanR"
                     /ApEinfo_revcolor=#faac61
                     /ApEinfo_fwdcolor=#faac61
     promoter        2225..2302
                     /label="lacIq promoter"
                     /ApEinfo_revcolor=#f58a5e
                     /ApEinfo_fwdcolor=#f58a5e
ORIGIN
        1 ctattgttac aggatttcgt gcaatatata taacgtgata gtgtggtttt ttatagtgct
       61 ttccatttcg tataacatca ctactattcc atgtatcttt atcttttttt tcgtccatat
      121 cgtgtaaagg actgacagcc atagatacgc ccaaactctc taatttttcc ttccaatcat
      181 taggaattga gtcaggatat aataaaaatc caaaatttct agctttagta tttttaatag
      241 ccatgatata attaccttat caaaaacaag tagcgaaaac tcgtatcctt ctaaaaacgc
      301 gagctttcgc ttattttttt tgttctgatt cctttcttgc atattcttct atagctaacg
      361 ccgcaaccgc agattttgaa aaaccttttt gtttcgccat atctgttaat tttttatctt
      421 gctcttttgt cagagaaatc ataactcttt ttttcgattc tgaaatcacc atttaaaaaa
      481 ctccaatcaa ataattttat aaagttagtg tatcactttg taatcataaa aacaacaata
      541 aagctactta aatatagatt tataaaaaac gttggcgaaa acgttggcga ttcgttggcg
      601 attgaaaaac cccttaaacc cttgagccag ttgggataga gcgtttttgg cacaaaaatt
      661 ggcactcggc acttaatggg gggtcgtagt acggaagcaa aattcgcttc ctttcccccc
      721 atttttttcc aaattccaaa tttttttcaa aaattttcca gcgctaccgc tcggcaaaat
      781 tgcaagcaat ttttaaaatc aaacccatga gggaatttca ttccctcata ctcccttgag
      841 cctcctccaa ccgaaataga agggcgctgc gcttattatt tcattcagtc atcggctttc
      901 ataatctaac agacaacatc ttcgctgcaa agccacgcta cgctcaaggg cttttacgct
      961 acgataacgc ctgttttaac gattatgccg ataactaaac gaaataaacg ctaaaacgtc
     1021 tcagaaacga ttttgagacg ttttaataaa aaatcgccta gtgcttggat tctcaccaat
     1081 aaaaaacgcc cggcggcaac cgagcgttct gaacaaatcc agatggagtt ctgaggtcat
     1141 tactggatct atcaacagga gtccaagcga gctcggtact aaaacaattc atccagtaaa
     1201 atataatatt ttattttctc ccaatcaggc ttgatcccca gtaagtcaaa aaatagctcg
     1261 acatactgtt cttccccgat atcctccctg atcgaccgga cgcagaaggc aatgtcatac
     1321 cacttgtccg ccctgccgct tctcccaaga tcaataaagc cacttacttt gccatctttc
     1381 acaaagatgt tgctgtctcc caggtcgccg tgggaaaaga caagttcctc ttcgggcttt
     1441 tccgtcttta aaaaatcata cagctcgcgc ggatctttaa atggagtgtc ttcttcccag
     1501 ttttcgcaat ccacatcggc cagatcgtta ttcagtaagt aatccaattc ggctaagcgg
     1561 ccgtctaagc tattcgtata gggacaatcc gatatgtcga tggagtgaaa gagcctgatg
     1621 cactccgcat acagctcgat agtcttttca gggctttgtt catcttcata cccttccgag
     1681 caaaggacgc catcggcctc actcatgagc agattgctcc agccatcatg ccgttcaaag
     1741 tgcaggacct ttggaacagg cagctttcct tccagccata gcatcatgtc cttttcccgt
     1801 tccacatcat aggtggtccc tttataccgg ctgtccgtca tttttaaata taggatttca
     1861 ttttctccca ccagcttata taccttagca ggagacattc cttccgtatc ttttacgcag
     1921 cggtattctt cgatcagttt tttcaattcc ggtgatattc tcattttagc catttattat
     1981 ttccttcctc ttttctacag tatttaaaga taccccaaga agctaattat aacaagacga
     2041 actccaattc actgttcctt gcattctaaa accttaaata cagaaaacag ccttttcaaa
     2101 gttgttttca aagttggcgt ataacatagt atcgacggag ccgattttga aaccacaatt
     2161 atgatagaat ttgacgtcga attcgcggcc gcttctagaa ctatagctag catgcattta
     2221 cgttgacacc atcgaatggt gcaaaacctt tcgcggtatg gcatgatagc gcccggaaga
     2281 gagtcaattc agggtggtga atgtgaaacc agtaacgtta tacgatgtcg cagagtatgc
     2341 cggtgtctct tatcagaccg tttcccgcgt ggtgaaccag gccagccacg tttctgcgaa
     2401 aacgcgggaa aaagtggaag cggcgatggc ggagctgaat tacattccca accgcgtggc
     2461 acaacaactg gcgggcaaac agtcgttgct gattggcgtt gccacctcca gtctggccct
     2521 gcacgcgccg tcgcaaattg tcgcggcgat taaatctcgc gccgatcaac tgggtgccag
     2581 cgtggtggtg tcgatggtag aacgaagcgg cgtcgaagcc tgtaaagcgg cggtgcacaa
     2641 tcttctcgcg caacgcgtca gtgggctgat cattaactat ccgctggatg accaggatgc
     2701 cattgctgtg gaagctgcct gcactaatgt tccggcgtta tttcttgatg tctctgacca
     2761 gacacccatc aacagtatta ttttctccca tgaagacggt acgcgactgg gcgtggagca
     2821 tctggtcgca ttgggtcacc agcaaatcgc gctgttagcg ggcccattaa gttctgtctc
     2881 ggcgcgtctg cgtctggctg gctggcataa atatctcact cgcaatcaaa ttcagccgat
     2941 agcggaacgg gaaggcgact ggagtgccat gtccggtttt caacaaacca tgcaaatgct
     3001 gaatgagggc atcgttccca ctgcgatgct ggttgccaac gatcagatgg cgctgggcgc
     3061 aatgcgcgcc attaccgagt ccgggctgcg cgttggtgcg gatatctcgg tagtgggata
     3121 cgacgatacc gaagacagct catgttatat cccgccgtca accaccatca aacaggattt
     3181 tcgcctgctg gggcaaacca gcgtggaccg cttgctgcaa ctctctcagg gccaggcggt
     3241 gaagggcaat cagctgttgc ccgtctcact ggtgaaaaga aaaaccaccc tggcgcccaa
     3301 tacgcaaacc gcctctcccc gcgcgttggc cgattcatta atgcagctgg cacgacaggt
     3361 ttcccgactg gaaagcgggc agtgagcgca acgcaattaa tgtgagttag cgcgaattga
     3421 tctggtttga cagcttatca tcgactgcac ggtgcaccaa tgcttctggc gtcaggcagc
     3481 catcggaagc tgtggtatgg ctgtgcaggt cgtaaatcac tgcataattc gtgtcgctca
     3541 aggcgcactc ccgttctgga taatgttttt tgcgccgaca tcataacggt tctggcaaat
     3601 attctgaaat gCATTTTTGA CACTAATATT ACTTTAATGT ATAATGGACG ggaattgtga
     3661 gcggataaca atttcacaca ggaaacagac catggtgagc aagggcgagg aggataacat
     3721 ggccatcatc aaggagttca tgcgcttcaa ggttcacatg gagggctccg tgaacggcca
     3781 cgagttcgag atcgagggcg agggcgaggg ccgcccctac gagggcaccc agaccgccaa
     3841 gctgaaggtg accaagggtg gccccctgcc cttcgcctgg gacatcctgt cccctcagtt
     3901 catgtacggc tccaaggcct acgtgaagca ccccgccgac atccccgact acttgaagct
     3961 gtccttcccc gagggcttca agtgggagcg cgtgatgaac ttcgaggacg gcggcgtggt
     4021 gaccgtgacc caggactcct ccctgcaaga cggcgagttc atctacaagg tgaagctgcg
     4081 cggcaccaac ttcccctccg acggccccgt aatgcagaag aagactatgg gctgggaggc
     4141 ctcctccgag cggatgtacc ccgaggacgg cgcgctgaag ggcgagatca agcagaggct
     4201 gaagctgaag gacggcggcc actacgacgc tgaggtcaag accacctaca aggccaagaa
     4261 gcccgtgcaa ctgcccggcg cgtacaacgt caacatcaag ttggacatca cctcccacaa
     4321 cgaggactac accatcgtgg aacagtacga acgcgccgag ggccgccact ccaccggcgg
     4381 catggacgag ctgtataagt aagcctcagg gcccgatcga tgccgccgct taattaatta
     4441 atccagaggc atcaaataaa acgaaaggct cagtcgaaag actgggcctt tcgttttatc
     4501 tgttgtttgt cggtgaacgc tctcctgagt aggacaaatc cgccgcccta gacctagtgt
     4561 cattttattt cccccgtttc agcatcaaga acctttgcat aacttgctct atatccacac
     4621 tgataattgc cctcaaacca taatctaaag gcgctagagt ttgttgaaac aatatctttt
     4681 acatcattcg tatttaaaat tccaaactcc gctcccctaa ggcgaataaa agccattaaa
     4741 tcttttgtat ttaccaaatt atagtcatcc actatatcta agagtaaatt cttcaattct
     4801 cttttttggc tttcatcaag tgttatatag cggtcaatat caaaatcatt aatgttcaaa
     4861 atatcttttt tgtcgtatat atgtttattc ttagcaatag cgtcctttga ttcatgagtc
     4921 aaatattcat atgaaccttt gatataatca agtatctcaa catgagcaac tgaactattc
     4981 cccaattttc gcttaatctt gttcctaacg cttt
//
