# Supplementary material for: Development of a genetic toolset for the highly engineerable and metabolically versatile Acinetobacter baylyi ADP1
Source: bioRxiv preprint, doi:10.1101/696302, version 1 (2019-07-09)
Supplement: Supplemental Files [file 696302_file04.zip › ADP1 Supplemental Files/ADP1 Tools Vectors/Plasmids/Promoter Library/pBWB241 pbav1k-laci-c12h8-mcherry.gb]

LOCUS       pBAV1K-lacI-C12H8-mCher 4930 bp ds-DNA     circular     12-DEC-2018
DEFINITION  .
FEATURES             Location/Qualifiers
     CDS             856..867
                     /label="Factor Xa site"
                     /ApEinfo_revcolor=#b1ff67
                     /ApEinfo_fwdcolor=#b1ff67
     CDS             2303..3385
                     /label="lacI CDS"
                     /ApEinfo_revcolor=#d59687
                     /ApEinfo_fwdcolor=#d59687
     primer_bind     complement(2322..2341)
                     /label="LacI-R"
                     /ApEinfo_revcolor=#ffef86
                     /ApEinfo_fwdcolor=#ffef86
     misc_signal     4157..4176
                     /label="spKDL023"
                     /ApEinfo_revcolor=#b1ff67
                     /ApEinfo_fwdcolor=#b1ff67
     terminator      1069..1163
                     /label="lambda t0 terminator"
                     /ApEinfo_revcolor=#c7b0e3
                     /ApEinfo_fwdcolor=#c7b0e3
     protein_bind    3571..3587
                     /label="lac operator"
                     /ApEinfo_revcolor=#84b0dc
                     /ApEinfo_fwdcolor=#84b0dc
     CDS             3608..4318
                     /label="mCherry"
                     /ApEinfo_revcolor=#d59687
                     /ApEinfo_fwdcolor=#d59687
     misc_feature    3550..3566
                     /label="C12H8 Promoter"
                     /ApEinfo_revcolor=#84b0dc
                     /ApEinfo_fwdcolor=#84b0dc
     promoter        2225..2302
                     /label="lacIq promoter"
                     /ApEinfo_revcolor=#f58a5e
                     /ApEinfo_fwdcolor=#f58a5e
     misc_binding    3567..3589
                     /label="LacO"
                     /ApEinfo_revcolor=#84b0dc
                     /ApEinfo_fwdcolor=#84b0dc
     terminator      4369..4455
                     /label="rrnB T1 terminator"
                     /ApEinfo_revcolor=#f58a5e
                     /ApEinfo_fwdcolor=#f58a5e
     misc_feature    2179..2198
                     /label="BioBrick prefix"
                     /ApEinfo_revcolor=#ff9ccd
                     /ApEinfo_fwdcolor=#ff9ccd
     CDS             complement(1179..1973)
                     /label="KanR"
                     /ApEinfo_revcolor=#faac61
                     /ApEinfo_fwdcolor=#faac61
ORIGIN
        1 ctattgttac aggatttcgt gcaatatata taacgtgata gtgtggtttt ttatagtgct
       61 ttccatttcg tataacatca ctactattcc atgtatcttt atcttttttt tcgtccatat
      121 cgtgtaaagg actgacagcc atagatacgc ccaaactctc taatttttcc ttccaatcat
      181 taggaattga gtcaggatat aataaaaatc caaaatttct agctttagta tttttaatag
      241 ccatgatata attaccttat caaaaacaag tagcgaaaac tcgtatcctt ctaaaaacgc
      301 gagctttcgc ttattttttt tgttctgatt cctttcttgc atattcttct atagctaacg
      361 ccgcaaccgc agattttgaa aaaccttttt gtttcgccat atctgttaat tttttatctt
      421 gctcttttgt cagagaaatc ataactcttt ttttcgattc tgaaatcacc atttaaaaaa
      481 ctccaatcaa ataattttat aaagttagtg tatcactttg taatcataaa aacaacaata
      541 aagctactta aatatagatt tataaaaaac gttggcgaaa acgttggcga ttcgttggcg
      601 attgaaaaac cccttaaacc cttgagccag ttgggataga gcgtttttgg cacaaaaatt
      661 ggcactcggc acttaatggg gggtcgtagt acggaagcaa aattcgcttc ctttcccccc
      721 atttttttcc aaattccaaa tttttttcaa aaattttcca gcgctaccgc tcggcaaaat
      781 tgcaagcaat ttttaaaatc aaacccatga gggaatttca ttccctcata ctcccttgag
      841 cctcctccaa ccgaaataga agggcgctgc gcttattatt tcattcagtc atcggctttc
      901 ataatctaac agacaacatc ttcgctgcaa agccacgcta cgctcaaggg cttttacgct
      961 acgataacgc ctgttttaac gattatgccg ataactaaac gaaataaacg ctaaaacgtc
     1021 tcagaaacga ttttgagacg ttttaataaa aaatcgccta gtgcttggat tctcaccaat
     1081 aaaaaacgcc cggcggcaac cgagcgttct gaacaaatcc agatggagtt ctgaggtcat
     1141 tactggatct atcaacagga gtccaagcga gctcggtact aaaacaattc atccagtaaa
     1201 atataatatt ttattttctc ccaatcaggc ttgatcccca gtaagtcaaa aaatagctcg
     1261 acatactgtt cttccccgat atcctccctg atcgaccgga cgcagaaggc aatgtcatac
     1321 cacttgtccg ccctgccgct tctcccaaga tcaataaagc cacttacttt gccatctttc
     1381 acaaagatgt tgctgtctcc caggtcgccg tgggaaaaga caagttcctc ttcgggcttt
     1441 tccgtcttta aaaaatcata cagctcgcgc ggatctttaa atggagtgtc ttcttcccag
     1501 ttttcgcaat ccacatcggc cagatcgtta ttcagtaagt aatccaattc ggctaagcgg
     1561 ccgtctaagc tattcgtata gggacaatcc gatatgtcga tggagtgaaa gagcctgatg
     1621 cactccgcat acagctcgat agtcttttca gggctttgtt catcttcata cccttccgag
     1681 caaaggacgc catcggcctc actcatgagc agattgctcc agccatcatg ccgttcaaag
     1741 tgcaggacct ttggaacagg cagctttcct tccagccata gcatcatgtc cttttcccgt
     1801 tccacatcat aggtggtccc tttataccgg ctgtccgtca tttttaaata taggatttca
     1861 ttttctccca ccagcttata taccttagca ggagacattc cttccgtatc ttttacgcag
     1921 cggtattctt cgatcagttt tttcaattcc ggtgatattc tcattttagc catttattat
     1981 ttccttcctc ttttctacag tatttaaaga taccccaaga agctaattat aacaagacga
     2041 actccaattc actgttcctt gcattctaaa accttaaata cagaaaacag ccttttcaaa
     2101 gttgttttca aagttggcgt ataacatagt atcgacggag ccgattttga aaccacaatt
     2161 atgatagaat ttgacgtcga attcgcggcc gcttctagaa ctatagctag catgcattta
     2221 cgttgacacc atcgaatggt gcaaaacctt tcgcggtatg gcatgatagc gcccggaaga
     2281 gagtcaattc agggtggtga atgtgaaacc agtaacgtta tacgatgtcg cagagtatgc
     2341 cggtgtctct tatcagaccg tttcccgcgt ggtgaaccag gccagccacg tttctgcgaa
     2401 aacgcgggaa aaagtggaag cggcgatggc ggagctgaat tacattccca accgcgtggc
     2461 acaacaactg gcgggcaaac agtcgttgct gattggcgtt gccacctcca gtctggccct
     2521 gcacgcgccg tcgcaaattg tcgcggcgat taaatctcgc gccgatcaac tgggtgccag
     2581 cgtggtggtg tcgatggtag aacgaagcgg cgtcgaagcc tgtaaagcgg cggtgcacaa
     2641 tcttctcgcg caacgcgtca gtgggctgat cattaactat ccgctggatg accaggatgc
     2701 cattgctgtg gaagctgcct gcactaatgt tccggcgtta tttcttgatg tctctgacca
     2761 gacacccatc aacagtatta ttttctccca tgaagacggt acgcgactgg gcgtggagca
     2821 tctggtcgca ttgggtcacc agcaaatcgc gctgttagcg ggcccattaa gttctgtctc
     2881 ggcgcgtctg cgtctggctg gctggcataa atatctcact cgcaatcaaa ttcagccgat
     2941 agcggaacgg gaaggcgact ggagtgccat gtccggtttt caacaaacca tgcaaatgct
     3001 gaatgagggc atcgttccca ctgcgatgct ggttgccaac gatcagatgg cgctgggcgc
     3061 aatgcgcgcc attaccgagt ccgggctgcg cgttggtgcg gatatctcgg tagtgggata
     3121 cgacgatacc gaagacagct catgttatat cccgccgtca accaccatca aacaggattt
     3181 tcgcctgctg gggcaaacca gcgtggaccg cttgctgcaa ctctctcagg gccaggcggt
     3241 gaagggcaat cagctgttgc ccgtctcact ggtgaaaaga aaaaccaccc tggcgcccaa
     3301 tacgcaaacc gcctctcccc gcgcgttggc cgattcatta atgcagctgg cacgacaggt
     3361 ttcccgactg gaaagcgggc agtgagcgca acgcaattaa tgtgagttag cgcgaattga
     3421 tctggtttga cagcttatca tcgactgcac ggtgcaccaa tgcttctggc gtcaggcagc
     3481 catcggaagc tgtggtatgg ctgtgcaggt cgtaaatcac tgcataattc gtgtcgctca
     3541 aggcgcactT GGATATATAA TAGGCCggaa ttgtgagcgg ataacaattt cacacaggaa
     3601 acagaccatg gtgagcaagg gcgaggagga taacatggcc atcatcaagg agttcatgcg
     3661 cttcaaggtt cacatggagg gctccgtgaa cggccacgag ttcgagatcg agggcgaggg
     3721 cgagggccgc ccctacgagg gcacccagac cgccaagctg aaggtgacca agggtggccc
     3781 cctgcccttc gcctgggaca tcctgtcccc tcagttcatg tacggctcca aggcctacgt
     3841 gaagcacccc gccgacatcc ccgactactt gaagctgtcc ttccccgagg gcttcaagtg
     3901 ggagcgcgtg atgaacttcg aggacggcgg cgtggtgacc gtgacccagg actcctccct
     3961 gcaagacggc gagttcatct acaaggtgaa gctgcgcggc accaacttcc cctccgacgg
     4021 ccccgtaatg cagaagaaga ctatgggctg ggaggcctcc tccgagcgga tgtaccccga
     4081 ggacggcgcg ctgaagggcg agatcaagca gaggctgaag ctgaaggacg gcggccacta
     4141 cgacgctgag gtcaagacca cctacaaggc caagaagccc gtgcaactgc ccggcgcgta
     4201 caacgtcaac atcaagttgg acatcacctc ccacaacgag gactacacca tcgtggaaca
     4261 gtacgaacgc gccgagggcc gccactccac cggcggcatg gacgagctgt ataagtaagc
     4321 ctcagggccc gatcgatgcc gccgcttaat taattaatcc agaggcatca aataaaacga
     4381 aaggctcagt cgaaagactg ggcctttcgt tttatctgtt gtttgtcggt gaacgctctc
     4441 ctgagtagga caaatccgcc gccctagacc tagtgtcatt ttatttcccc cgtttcagca
     4501 tcaagaacct ttgcataact tgctctatat ccacactgat aattgccctc aaaccataat
     4561 ctaaaggcgc tagagtttgt tgaaacaata tcttttacat cattcgtatt taaaattcca
     4621 aactccgctc ccctaaggcg aataaaagcc attaaatctt ttgtatttac caaattatag
     4681 tcatccacta tatctaagag taaattcttc aattctcttt tttggctttc atcaagtgtt
     4741 atatagcggt caatatcaaa atcattaatg ttcaaaatat cttttttgtc gtatatatgt
     4801 ttattcttag caatagcgtc ctttgattca tgagtcaaat attcatatga acctttgata
     4861 taatcaagta tctcaacatg agcaactgaa ctattcccca attttcgctt aatcttgttc
     4921 ctaacgcttt
//
