# Supplementary material for: Development of a genetic toolset for the highly engineerable and metabolically versatile Acinetobacter baylyi ADP1
Source: bioRxiv preprint, doi:10.1101/696302, version 1 (2019-07-09)
Supplement: Supplemental Files [file 696302_file04.zip › ADP1 Supplemental Files/ADP1 Tools Vectors/Plasmids/Promoter Library/pBWB233 pbav1k-laci-b9e2-mcherry.gb]

LOCUS       pBAV1K-lacI-B9E2-mCherr 5012 bp ds-DNA     circular     21-DEC-2018
DEFINITION  .
FEATURES             Location/Qualifiers
     terminator      1069..1163
                     /label="lambda t0 terminator"
                     /ApEinfo_revcolor=#c7b0e3
                     /ApEinfo_fwdcolor=#c7b0e3
     misc_binding    3649..3671
                     /label="LacO"
                     /ApEinfo_revcolor=#84b0dc
                     /ApEinfo_fwdcolor=#84b0dc
     protein_bind    3653..3669
                     /label="lac operator"
                     /ApEinfo_revcolor=#84b0dc
                     /ApEinfo_fwdcolor=#84b0dc
     misc_feature    2179..2198
                     /label="BioBrick prefix"
                     /ApEinfo_revcolor=#ff9ccd
                     /ApEinfo_fwdcolor=#ff9ccd
     CDS             3690..4400
                     /label="mCherry"
                     /ApEinfo_revcolor=#d59687
                     /ApEinfo_fwdcolor=#d59687
     misc_signal     4239..4258
                     /label="spKDL023"
                     /ApEinfo_revcolor=#b1ff67
                     /ApEinfo_fwdcolor=#b1ff67
     misc_feature    3611..3648
                     /label="B9E2 Promoter"
                     /ApEinfo_revcolor=#f8d3a9
                     /ApEinfo_fwdcolor=#f8d3a9
     promoter        2225..2302
                     /label="lacIq promoter"
                     /ApEinfo_revcolor=#f58a5e
                     /ApEinfo_fwdcolor=#f58a5e
     CDS             complement(1179..1973)
                     /label="KanR"
                     /ApEinfo_revcolor=#faac61
                     /ApEinfo_fwdcolor=#faac61
     terminator      4451..4537
                     /label="rrnB T1 terminator"
                     /ApEinfo_revcolor=#f58a5e
                     /ApEinfo_fwdcolor=#f58a5e
     primer_bind     complement(2322..2341)
                     /label="LacI-R"
                     /ApEinfo_revcolor=#ffef86
                     /ApEinfo_fwdcolor=#ffef86
     CDS             856..867
                     /label="Factor Xa site"
                     /ApEinfo_revcolor=#b1ff67
                     /ApEinfo_fwdcolor=#b1ff67
     misc_feature    3617..3622
                     /label="-35"
                     /ApEinfo_revcolor=#c6c9d1
                     /ApEinfo_fwdcolor=#c6c9d1
     misc_feature    3638..3643
                     /label="-10"
                     /ApEinfo_revcolor=#c6c9d1
                     /ApEinfo_fwdcolor=#c6c9d1
     CDS             2303..3385
                     /label="lacI CDS"
                     /ApEinfo_revcolor=#d59687
                     /ApEinfo_fwdcolor=#d59687
ORIGIN
        1 ctattgttac aggatttcgt gcaatatata taacgtgata gtgtggtttt ttatagtgct
       61 ttccatttcg tataacatca ctactattcc atgtatcttt atcttttttt tcgtccatat
      121 cgtgtaaagg actgacagcc atagatacgc ccaaactctc taatttttcc ttccaatcat
      181 taggaattga gtcaggatat aataaaaatc caaaatttct agctttagta tttttaatag
      241 ccatgatata attaccttat caaaaacaag tagcgaaaac tcgtatcctt ctaaaaacgc
      301 gagctttcgc ttattttttt tgttctgatt cctttcttgc atattcttct atagctaacg
      361 ccgcaaccgc agattttgaa aaaccttttt gtttcgccat atctgttaat tttttatctt
      421 gctcttttgt cagagaaatc ataactcttt ttttcgattc tgaaatcacc atttaaaaaa
      481 ctccaatcaa ataattttat aaagttagtg tatcactttg taatcataaa aacaacaata
      541 aagctactta aatatagatt tataaaaaac gttggcgaaa acgttggcga ttcgttggcg
      601 attgaaaaac cccttaaacc cttgagccag ttgggataga gcgtttttgg cacaaaaatt
      661 ggcactcggc acttaatggg gggtcgtagt acggaagcaa aattcgcttc ctttcccccc
      721 atttttttcc aaattccaaa tttttttcaa aaattttcca gcgctaccgc tcggcaaaat
      781 tgcaagcaat ttttaaaatc aaacccatga gggaatttca ttccctcata ctcccttgag
      841 cctcctccaa ccgaaataga agggcgctgc gcttattatt tcattcagtc atcggctttc
      901 ataatctaac agacaacatc ttcgctgcaa agccacgcta cgctcaaggg cttttacgct
      961 acgataacgc ctgttttaac gattatgccg ataactaaac gaaataaacg ctaaaacgtc
     1021 tcagaaacga ttttgagacg ttttaataaa aaatcgccta gtgcttggat tctcaccaat
     1081 aaaaaacgcc cggcggcaac cgagcgttct gaacaaatcc agatggagtt ctgaggtcat
     1141 tactggatct atcaacagga gtccaagcga gctcggtact aaaacaattc atccagtaaa
     1201 atataatatt ttattttctc ccaatcaggc ttgatcccca gtaagtcaaa aaatagctcg
     1261 acatactgtt cttccccgat atcctccctg atcgaccgga cgcagaaggc aatgtcatac
     1321 cacttgtccg ccctgccgct tctcccaaga tcaataaagc cacttacttt gccatctttc
     1381 acaaagatgt tgctgtctcc caggtcgccg tgggaaaaga caagttcctc ttcgggcttt
     1441 tccgtcttta aaaaatcata cagctcgcgc ggatctttaa atggagtgtc ttcttcccag
     1501 ttttcgcaat ccacatcggc cagatcgtta ttcagtaagt aatccaattc ggctaagcgg
     1561 ccgtctaagc tattcgtata gggacaatcc gatatgtcga tggagtgaaa gagcctgatg
     1621 cactccgcat acagctcgat agtcttttca gggctttgtt catcttcata cccttccgag
     1681 caaaggacgc catcggcctc actcatgagc agattgctcc agccatcatg ccgttcaaag
     1741 tgcaggacct ttggaacagg cagctttcct tccagccata gcatcatgtc cttttcccgt
     1801 tccacatcat aggtggtccc tttataccgg ctgtccgtca tttttaaata taggatttca
     1861 ttttctccca ccagcttata taccttagca ggagacattc cttccgtatc ttttacgcag
     1921 cggtattctt cgatcagttt tttcaattcc ggtgatattc tcattttagc catttattat
     1981 ttccttcctc ttttctacag tatttaaaga taccccaaga agctaattat aacaagacga
     2041 actccaattc actgttcctt gcattctaaa accttaaata cagaaaacag ccttttcaaa
     2101 gttgttttca aagttggcgt ataacatagt atcgacggag ccgattttga aaccacaatt
     2161 atgatagaat ttgacgtcga attcgcggcc gcttctagaa ctatagctag catgcattta
     2221 cgttgacacc atcgaatggt gcaaaacctt tcgcggtatg gcatgatagc gcccggaaga
     2281 gagtcaattc agggtggtga atgtgaaacc agtaacgtta tacgatgtcg cagagtatgc
     2341 cggtgtctct tatcagaccg tttcccgcgt ggtgaaccag gccagccacg tttctgcgaa
     2401 aacgcgggaa aaagtggaag cggcgatggc ggagctgaat tacattccca accgcgtggc
     2461 acaacaactg gcgggcaaac agtcgttgct gattggcgtt gccacctcca gtctggccct
     2521 gcacgcgccg tcgcaaattg tcgcggcgat taaatctcgc gccgatcaac tgggtgccag
     2581 cgtggtggtg tcgatggtag aacgaagcgg cgtcgaagcc tgtaaagcgg cggtgcacaa
     2641 tcttctcgcg caacgcgtca gtgggctgat cattaactat ccgctggatg accaggatgc
     2701 cattgctgtg gaagctgcct gcactaatgt tccggcgtta tttcttgatg tctctgacca
     2761 gacacccatc aacagtatta ttttctccca tgaagacggt acgcgactgg gcgtggagca
     2821 tctggtcgca ttgggtcacc agcaaatcgc gctgttagcg ggcccattaa gttctgtctc
     2881 ggcgcgtctg cgtctggctg gctggcataa atatctcact cgcaatcaaa ttcagccgat
     2941 agcggaacgg gaaggcgact ggagtgccat gtccggtttt caacaaacca tgcaaatgct
     3001 gaatgagggc atcgttccca ctgcgatgct ggttgccaac gatcagatgg cgctgggcgc
     3061 aatgcgcgcc attaccgagt ccgggctgcg cgttggtgcg gatatctcgg tagtgggata
     3121 cgacgatacc gaagacagct catgttatat cccgccgtca accaccatca aacaggattt
     3181 tcgcctgctg gggcaaacca gcgtggaccg cttgctgcaa ctctctcagg gccaggcggt
     3241 gaagggcaat cagctgttgc ccgtctcact ggtgaaaaga aaaaccaccc tggcgcccaa
     3301 tacgcaaacc gcctctcccc gcgcgttggc cgattcatta atgcagctgg cacgacaggt
     3361 ttcccgactg gaaagcgggc agtgagcgca acgcaattaa tgtgagttag cgcgaattga
     3421 tctggtttga cagcttatca tcgactgcac ggtgcaccaa tgcttctggc gtcaggcagc
     3481 catcggaagc tgtggtatgg ctgtgcaggt cgtaaatcac tgcataattc gtgtcgctca
     3541 aggcgcactc ccgttctgga taatgttttt tgcgccgaca tcataacggt tctggcaaat
     3601 attctgaaat GCACTTTTGA CATCGACACA CGTGTGGTAT AATGGGGTgg aattgtgagc
     3661 ggataacaat ttcacacagg aaacagacca tggtgagcaa gggcgaggag gataacatgg
     3721 ccatcatcaa ggagttcatg cgcttcaagg ttcacatgga gggctccgtg aacggccacg
     3781 agttcgagat cgagggcgag ggcgagggcc gcccctacga gggcacccag accgccaagc
     3841 tgaaggtgac caagggtggc cccctgccct tcgcctggga catcctgtcc cctcagttca
     3901 tgtacggctc caaggcctac gtgaagcacc ccgccgacat ccccgactac ttgaagctgt
     3961 ccttccccga gggcttcaag tgggagcgcg tgatgaactt cgaggacggc ggcgtggtga
     4021 ccgtgaccca ggactcctcc ctgcaagacg gcgagttcat ctacaaggtg aagctgcgcg
     4081 gcaccaactt cccctccgac ggccccgtaa tgcagaagaa gactatgggc tgggaggcct
     4141 cctccgagcg gatgtacccc gaggacggcg cgctgaaggg cgagatcaag cagaggctga
     4201 agctgaagga cggcggccac tacgacgctg aggtcaagac cacctacaag gccaagaagc
     4261 ccgtgcaact gcccggcgcg tacaacgtca acatcaagtt ggacatcacc tcccacaacg
     4321 aggactacac catcgtggaa cagtacgaac gcgccgaggg ccgccactcc accggcggca
     4381 tggacgagct gtataagtaa gcctcagggc ccgatcgatg ccgccgctta attaattaat
     4441 ccagaggcat caaataaaac gaaaggctca gtcgaaagac tgggcctttc gttttatctg
     4501 ttgtttgtcg gtgaacgctc tcctgagtag gacaaatccg ccgccctaga cctagtgtca
     4561 ttttatttcc cccgtttcag catcaagaac ctttgcataa cttgctctat atccacactg
     4621 ataattgccc tcaaaccata atctaaaggc gctagagttt gttgaaacaa tatcttttac
     4681 atcattcgta tttaaaattc caaactccgc tcccctaagg cgaataaaag ccattaaatc
     4741 ttttgtattt accaaattat agtcatccac tatatctaag agtaaattct tcaattctct
     4801 tttttggctt tcatcaagtg ttatatagcg gtcaatatca aaatcattaa tgttcaaaat
     4861 atcttttttg tcgtatatat gtttattctt agcaatagcg tcctttgatt catgagtcaa
     4921 atattcatat gaacctttga tataatcaag tatctcaaca tgagcaactg aactattccc
     4981 caattttcgc ttaatcttgt tcctaacgct tt
//
