# Supplementary material for: Development of a genetic toolset for the highly engineerable and metabolically versatile Acinetobacter baylyi ADP1
Source: bioRxiv preprint, doi:10.1101/696302, version 1 (2019-07-09)
Supplement: Supplemental Files [file 696302_file04.zip › ADP1 Supplemental Files/ADP1 Tools Vectors/Plasmids/Promoter Library/pBWB306 pbav1k-laci-c7d6-mcherry.gb]

LOCUS       pBAV1K-lacI-C7D6-mCherr 5014 bp ds-DNA     circular     23-JAN-2019
DEFINITION  .
FEATURES             Location/Qualifiers
     promoter        2225..2302
                     /label="lacIq promoter"
                     /ApEinfo_revcolor=#f58a5e
                     /ApEinfo_fwdcolor=#f58a5e
     misc_feature    3617..3622
                     /label="-35"
                     /ApEinfo_revcolor=#9eafd2
                     /ApEinfo_fwdcolor=#9eafd2
     misc_binding    3651..3673
                     /label="LacO"
                     /ApEinfo_revcolor=#84b0dc
                     /ApEinfo_fwdcolor=#84b0dc
     misc_feature    2179..2198
                     /label="BioBrick prefix"
                     /ApEinfo_revcolor=#ff9ccd
                     /ApEinfo_fwdcolor=#ff9ccd
     misc_signal     4241..4260
                     /label="spKDL023"
                     /ApEinfo_revcolor=#b1ff67
                     /ApEinfo_fwdcolor=#b1ff67
     terminator      4453..4539
                     /label="rrnB T1 terminator"
                     /ApEinfo_revcolor=#f58a5e
                     /ApEinfo_fwdcolor=#f58a5e
     misc_feature    3640..3645
                     /label="-10"
                     /ApEinfo_revcolor=#9eafd2
                     /ApEinfo_fwdcolor=#9eafd2
     CDS             2303..3385
                     /label="lacI CDS"
                     /ApEinfo_revcolor=#d59687
                     /ApEinfo_fwdcolor=#d59687
     CDS             complement(1179..1973)
                     /label="KanR"
                     /ApEinfo_revcolor=#faac61
                     /ApEinfo_fwdcolor=#faac61
     terminator      1069..1163
                     /label="lambda t0 terminator"
                     /ApEinfo_revcolor=#c7b0e3
                     /ApEinfo_fwdcolor=#c7b0e3
     primer_bind     complement(2322..2341)
                     /label="LacI-R"
                     /ApEinfo_revcolor=#ffef86
                     /ApEinfo_fwdcolor=#ffef86
     misc_feature    3612..3650
                     /label="C7D6 Promoter"
                     /ApEinfo_revcolor=#b4abac
                     /ApEinfo_fwdcolor=#b4abac
     CDS             3692..4402
                     /label="mCherry"
                     /ApEinfo_revcolor=#d59687
                     /ApEinfo_fwdcolor=#d59687
     protein_bind    3655..3671
                     /label="lac operator"
                     /ApEinfo_revcolor=#84b0dc
                     /ApEinfo_fwdcolor=#84b0dc
     CDS             856..867
                     /label="Factor Xa site"
                     /ApEinfo_revcolor=#b1ff67
                     /ApEinfo_fwdcolor=#b1ff67
ORIGIN
        1 ctattgttac aggatttcgt gcaatatata taacgtgata gtgtggtttt ttatagtgct
       61 ttccatttcg tataacatca ctactattcc atgtatcttt atcttttttt tcgtccatat
      121 cgtgtaaagg actgacagcc atagatacgc ccaaactctc taatttttcc ttccaatcat
      181 taggaattga gtcaggatat aataaaaatc caaaatttct agctttagta tttttaatag
      241 ccatgatata attaccttat caaaaacaag tagcgaaaac tcgtatcctt ctaaaaacgc
      301 gagctttcgc ttattttttt tgttctgatt cctttcttgc atattcttct atagctaacg
      361 ccgcaaccgc agattttgaa aaaccttttt gtttcgccat atctgttaat tttttatctt
      421 gctcttttgt cagagaaatc ataactcttt ttttcgattc tgaaatcacc atttaaaaaa
      481 ctccaatcaa ataattttat aaagttagtg tatcactttg taatcataaa aacaacaata
      541 aagctactta aatatagatt tataaaaaac gttggcgaaa acgttggcga ttcgttggcg
      601 attgaaaaac cccttaaacc cttgagccag ttgggataga gcgtttttgg cacaaaaatt
      661 ggcactcggc acttaatggg gggtcgtagt acggaagcaa aattcgcttc ctttcccccc
      721 atttttttcc aaattccaaa tttttttcaa aaattttcca gcgctaccgc tcggcaaaat
      781 tgcaagcaat ttttaaaatc aaacccatga gggaatttca ttccctcata ctcccttgag
      841 cctcctccaa ccgaaataga agggcgctgc gcttattatt tcattcagtc atcggctttc
      901 ataatctaac agacaacatc ttcgctgcaa agccacgcta cgctcaaggg cttttacgct
      961 acgataacgc ctgttttaac gattatgccg ataactaaac gaaataaacg ctaaaacgtc
     1021 tcagaaacga ttttgagacg ttttaataaa aaatcgccta gtgcttggat tctcaccaat
     1081 aaaaaacgcc cggcggcaac cgagcgttct gaacaaatcc agatggagtt ctgaggtcat
     1141 tactggatct atcaacagga gtccaagcga gctcggtact aaaacaattc atccagtaaa
     1201 atataatatt ttattttctc ccaatcaggc ttgatcccca gtaagtcaaa aaatagctcg
     1261 acatactgtt cttccccgat atcctccctg atcgaccgga cgcagaaggc aatgtcatac
     1321 cacttgtccg ccctgccgct tctcccaaga tcaataaagc cacttacttt gccatctttc
     1381 acaaagatgt tgctgtctcc caggtcgccg tgggaaaaga caagttcctc ttcgggcttt
     1441 tccgtcttta aaaaatcata cagctcgcgc ggatctttaa atggagtgtc ttcttcccag
     1501 ttttcgcaat ccacatcggc cagatcgtta ttcagtaagt aatccaattc ggctaagcgg
     1561 ccgtctaagc tattcgtata gggacaatcc gatatgtcga tggagtgaaa gagcctgatg
     1621 cactccgcat acagctcgat agtcttttca gggctttgtt catcttcata cccttccgag
     1681 caaaggacgc catcggcctc actcatgagc agattgctcc agccatcatg ccgttcaaag
     1741 tgcaggacct ttggaacagg cagctttcct tccagccata gcatcatgtc cttttcccgt
     1801 tccacatcat aggtggtccc tttataccgg ctgtccgtca tttttaaata taggatttca
     1861 ttttctccca ccagcttata taccttagca ggagacattc cttccgtatc ttttacgcag
     1921 cggtattctt cgatcagttt tttcaattcc ggtgatattc tcattttagc catttattat
     1981 ttccttcctc ttttctacag tatttaaaga taccccaaga agctaattat aacaagacga
     2041 actccaattc actgttcctt gcattctaaa accttaaata cagaaaacag ccttttcaaa
     2101 gttgttttca aagttggcgt ataacatagt atcgacggag ccgattttga aaccacaatt
     2161 atgatagaat ttgacgtcga attcgcggcc gcttctagaa ctatagctag catgcattta
     2221 cgttgacacc atcgaatggt gcaaaacctt tcgcggtatg gcatgatagc gcccggaaga
     2281 gagtcaattc agggtggtga atgtgaaacc agtaacgtta tacgatgtcg cagagtatgc
     2341 cggtgtctct tatcagaccg tttcccgcgt ggtgaaccag gccagccacg tttctgcgaa
     2401 aacgcgggaa aaagtggaag cggcgatggc ggagctgaat tacattccca accgcgtggc
     2461 acaacaactg gcgggcaaac agtcgttgct gattggcgtt gccacctcca gtctggccct
     2521 gcacgcgccg tcgcaaattg tcgcggcgat taaatctcgc gccgatcaac tgggtgccag
     2581 cgtggtggtg tcgatggtag aacgaagcgg cgtcgaagcc tgtaaagcgg cggtgcacaa
     2641 tcttctcgcg caacgcgtca gtgggctgat cattaactat ccgctggatg accaggatgc
     2701 cattgctgtg gaagctgcct gcactaatgt tccggcgtta tttcttgatg tctctgacca
     2761 gacacccatc aacagtatta ttttctccca tgaagacggt acgcgactgg gcgtggagca
     2821 tctggtcgca ttgggtcacc agcaaatcgc gctgttagcg ggcccattaa gttctgtctc
     2881 ggcgcgtctg cgtctggctg gctggcataa atatctcact cgcaatcaaa ttcagccgat
     2941 agcggaacgg gaaggcgact ggagtgccat gtccggtttt caacaaacca tgcaaatgct
     3001 gaatgagggc atcgttccca ctgcgatgct ggttgccaac gatcagatgg cgctgggcgc
     3061 aatgcgcgcc attaccgagt ccgggctgcg cgttggtgcg gatatctcgg tagtgggata
     3121 cgacgatacc gaagacagct catgttatat cccgccgtca accaccatca aacaggattt
     3181 tcgcctgctg gggcaaacca gcgtggaccg cttgctgcaa ctctctcagg gccaggcggt
     3241 gaagggcaat cagctgttgc ccgtctcact ggtgaaaaga aaaaccaccc tggcgcccaa
     3301 tacgcaaacc gcctctcccc gcgcgttggc cgattcatta atgcagctgg cacgacaggt
     3361 ttcccgactg gaaagcgggc agtgagcgca acgcaattaa tgtgagttag cgcgaattga
     3421 tctggtttga cagcttatca tcgactgcac ggtgcaccaa tgcttctggc gtcaggcagc
     3481 catcggaagc tgtggtatgg ctgtgcaggt cgtaaatcac tgcataattc gtgtcgctca
     3541 aggcgcactc ccgttctgga taatgttttt tgcgccgaca tcataacggt tctggcaaat
     3601 attctgaaat gCATCCTTGA CACCCCCCCA TTTCATCGGT ATAATCGGAG ggaattgtga
     3661 gcggataaca atttcacaca ggaaacagac catggtgagc aagggcgagg aggataacat
     3721 ggccatcatc aaggagttca tgcgcttcaa ggttcacatg gagggctccg tgaacggcca
     3781 cgagttcgag atcgagggcg agggcgaggg ccgcccctac gagggcaccc agaccgccaa
     3841 gctgaaggtg accaagggtg gccccctgcc cttcgcctgg gacatcctgt cccctcagtt
     3901 catgtacggc tccaaggcct acgtgaagca ccccgccgac atccccgact acttgaagct
     3961 gtccttcccc gagggcttca agtgggagcg cgtgatgaac ttcgaggacg gcggcgtggt
     4021 gaccgtgacc caggactcct ccctgcaaga cggcgagttc atctacaagg tgaagctgcg
     4081 cggcaccaac ttcccctccg acggccccgt aatgcagaag aagactatgg gctgggaggc
     4141 ctcctccgag cggatgtacc ccgaggacgg cgcgctgaag ggcgagatca agcagaggct
     4201 gaagctgaag gacggcggcc actacgacgc tgaggtcaag accacctaca aggccaagaa
     4261 gcccgtgcaa ctgcccggcg cgtacaacgt caacatcaag ttggacatca cctcccacaa
     4321 cgaggactac accatcgtgg aacagtacga acgcgccgag ggccgccact ccaccggcgg
     4381 catggacgag ctgtataagt aagcctcagg gcccgatcga tgccgccgct taattaatta
     4441 atccagaggc atcaaataaa acgaaaggct cagtcgaaag actgggcctt tcgttttatc
     4501 tgttgtttgt cggtgaacgc tctcctgagt aggacaaatc cgccgcccta gacctagtgt
     4561 cattttattt cccccgtttc agcatcaaga acctttgcat aacttgctct atatccacac
     4621 tgataattgc cctcaaacca taatctaaag gcgctagagt ttgttgaaac aatatctttt
     4681 acatcattcg tatttaaaat tccaaactcc gctcccctaa ggcgaataaa agccattaaa
     4741 tcttttgtat ttaccaaatt atagtcatcc actatatcta agagtaaatt cttcaattct
     4801 cttttttggc tttcatcaag tgttatatag cggtcaatat caaaatcatt aatgttcaaa
     4861 atatcttttt tgtcgtatat atgtttattc ttagcaatag cgtcctttga ttcatgagtc
     4921 aaatattcat atgaaccttt gatataatca agtatctcaa catgagcaac tgaactattc
     4981 cccaattttc gcttaatctt gttcctaacg cttt
//
