# Supplementary material for: Development of a genetic toolset for the highly engineerable and metabolically versatile Acinetobacter baylyi ADP1
Source: bioRxiv preprint, doi:10.1101/696302, version 1 (2019-07-09)
Supplement: Supplemental Files [file 696302_file04.zip › ADP1 Supplemental Files/ADP1 Tools Vectors/Plasmids/Promoter Library/pBWB237 pbav1k-laci-a4f11-mcherry.gb]

LOCUS       pBAV1K-lacI-A4F11-mCher 5013 bp ds-DNA     circular     11-MAR-2019
DEFINITION  .
FEATURES             Location/Qualifiers
     misc_signal     4240..4259
                     /label="spKDL023"
                     /ApEinfo_revcolor=#b1ff67
                     /ApEinfo_fwdcolor=#b1ff67
     misc_feature    3612..3650
                     /label="A4F11 Promoter"
                     /ApEinfo_revcolor=#ffef86
                     /ApEinfo_fwdcolor=#ffef86
     misc_feature    3640..3645
                     /label="-10"
                     /ApEinfo_revcolor=#c6c9d1
                     /ApEinfo_fwdcolor=#c6c9d1
     CDS             2303..3385
                     /label="lacI CDS"
                     /ApEinfo_revcolor=#d59687
                     /ApEinfo_fwdcolor=#d59687
     misc_feature    3617..3622
                     /label="-35"
                     /ApEinfo_revcolor=#c6c9d1
                     /ApEinfo_fwdcolor=#c6c9d1
     promoter        2225..2302
                     /label="lacIq promoter"
                     /ApEinfo_revcolor=#f58a5e
                     /ApEinfo_fwdcolor=#f58a5e
     terminator      4452..4538
                     /label="rrnB T1 terminator"
                     /ApEinfo_revcolor=#f58a5e
                     /ApEinfo_fwdcolor=#f58a5e
     terminator      1069..1163
                     /label="lambda t0 terminator"
                     /ApEinfo_revcolor=#c7b0e3
                     /ApEinfo_fwdcolor=#c7b0e3
     protein_bind    3654..3670
                     /label="lac operator"
                     /ApEinfo_revcolor=#84b0dc
                     /ApEinfo_fwdcolor=#84b0dc
     misc_feature    2179..2198
                     /label="BioBrick prefix"
                     /ApEinfo_revcolor=#ff9ccd
                     /ApEinfo_fwdcolor=#ff9ccd
     CDS             complement(1179..1973)
                     /label="KanR"
                     /ApEinfo_revcolor=#faac61
                     /ApEinfo_fwdcolor=#faac61
     CDS             856..867
                     /label="Factor Xa site"
                     /ApEinfo_revcolor=#b1ff67
                     /ApEinfo_fwdcolor=#b1ff67
     misc_binding    3653..3672
                     /label="LacO"
                     /ApEinfo_revcolor=#84b0dc
                     /ApEinfo_fwdcolor=#84b0dc
     CDS             3691..4401
                     /label="mCherry"
                     /ApEinfo_revcolor=#d59687
                     /ApEinfo_fwdcolor=#d59687
     primer_bind     complement(2322..2341)
                     /label="LacI-R"
                     /ApEinfo_revcolor=#ffef86
                     /ApEinfo_fwdcolor=#ffef86
ORIGIN
        1 ctattgttac aggatttcgt gcaatatata taacgtgata gtgtggtttt ttatagtgct
       61 ttccatttcg tataacatca ctactattcc atgtatcttt atcttttttt tcgtccatat
      121 cgtgtaaagg actgacagcc atagatacgc ccaaactctc taatttttcc ttccaatcat
      181 taggaattga gtcaggatat aataaaaatc caaaatttct agctttagta tttttaatag
      241 ccatgatata attaccttat caaaaacaag tagcgaaaac tcgtatcctt ctaaaaacgc
      301 gagctttcgc ttattttttt tgttctgatt cctttcttgc atattcttct atagctaacg
      361 ccgcaaccgc agattttgaa aaaccttttt gtttcgccat atctgttaat tttttatctt
      421 gctcttttgt cagagaaatc ataactcttt ttttcgattc tgaaatcacc atttaaaaaa
      481 ctccaatcaa ataattttat aaagttagtg tatcactttg taatcataaa aacaacaata
      541 aagctactta aatatagatt tataaaaaac gttggcgaaa acgttggcga ttcgttggcg
      601 attgaaaaac cccttaaacc cttgagccag ttgggataga gcgtttttgg cacaaaaatt
      661 ggcactcggc acttaatggg gggtcgtagt acggaagcaa aattcgcttc ctttcccccc
      721 atttttttcc aaattccaaa tttttttcaa aaattttcca gcgctaccgc tcggcaaaat
      781 tgcaagcaat ttttaaaatc aaacccatga gggaatttca ttccctcata ctcccttgag
      841 cctcctccaa ccgaaataga agggcgctgc gcttattatt tcattcagtc atcggctttc
      901 ataatctaac agacaacatc ttcgctgcaa agccacgcta cgctcaaggg cttttacgct
      961 acgataacgc ctgttttaac gattatgccg ataactaaac gaaataaacg ctaaaacgtc
     1021 tcagaaacga ttttgagacg ttttaataaa aaatcgccta gtgcttggat tctcaccaat
     1081 aaaaaacgcc cggcggcaac cgagcgttct gaacaaatcc agatggagtt ctgaggtcat
     1141 tactggatct atcaacagga gtccaagcga gctcggtact aaaacaattc atccagtaaa
     1201 atataatatt ttattttctc ccaatcaggc ttgatcccca gtaagtcaaa aaatagctcg
     1261 acatactgtt cttccccgat atcctccctg atcgaccgga cgcagaaggc aatgtcatac
     1321 cacttgtccg ccctgccgct tctcccaaga tcaataaagc cacttacttt gccatctttc
     1381 acaaagatgt tgctgtctcc caggtcgccg tgggaaaaga caagttcctc ttcgggcttt
     1441 tccgtcttta aaaaatcata cagctcgcgc ggatctttaa atggagtgtc ttcttcccag
     1501 ttttcgcaat ccacatcggc cagatcgtta ttcagtaagt aatccaattc ggctaagcgg
     1561 ccgtctaagc tattcgtata gggacaatcc gatatgtcga tggagtgaaa gagcctgatg
     1621 cactccgcat acagctcgat agtcttttca gggctttgtt catcttcata cccttccgag
     1681 caaaggacgc catcggcctc actcatgagc agattgctcc agccatcatg ccgttcaaag
     1741 tgcaggacct ttggaacagg cagctttcct tccagccata gcatcatgtc cttttcccgt
     1801 tccacatcat aggtggtccc tttataccgg ctgtccgtca tttttaaata taggatttca
     1861 ttttctccca ccagcttata taccttagca ggagacattc cttccgtatc ttttacgcag
     1921 cggtattctt cgatcagttt tttcaattcc ggtgatattc tcattttagc catttattat
     1981 ttccttcctc ttttctacag tatttaaaga taccccaaga agctaattat aacaagacga
     2041 actccaattc actgttcctt gcattctaaa accttaaata cagaaaacag ccttttcaaa
     2101 gttgttttca aagttggcgt ataacatagt atcgacggag ccgattttga aaccacaatt
     2161 atgatagaat ttgacgtcga attcgcggcc gcttctagaa ctatagctag catgcattta
     2221 cgttgacacc atcgaatggt gcaaaacctt tcgcggtatg gcatgatagc gcccggaaga
     2281 gagtcaattc agggtggtga atgtgaaacc agtaacgtta tacgatgtcg cagagtatgc
     2341 cggtgtctct tatcagaccg tttcccgcgt ggtgaaccag gccagccacg tttctgcgaa
     2401 aacgcgggaa aaagtggaag cggcgatggc ggagctgaat tacattccca accgcgtggc
     2461 acaacaactg gcgggcaaac agtcgttgct gattggcgtt gccacctcca gtctggccct
     2521 gcacgcgccg tcgcaaattg tcgcggcgat taaatctcgc gccgatcaac tgggtgccag
     2581 cgtggtggtg tcgatggtag aacgaagcgg cgtcgaagcc tgtaaagcgg cggtgcacaa
     2641 tcttctcgcg caacgcgtca gtgggctgat cattaactat ccgctggatg accaggatgc
     2701 cattgctgtg gaagctgcct gcactaatgt tccggcgtta tttcttgatg tctctgacca
     2761 gacacccatc aacagtatta ttttctccca tgaagacggt acgcgactgg gcgtggagca
     2821 tctggtcgca ttgggtcacc agcaaatcgc gctgttagcg ggcccattaa gttctgtctc
     2881 ggcgcgtctg cgtctggctg gctggcataa atatctcact cgcaatcaaa ttcagccgat
     2941 agcggaacgg gaaggcgact ggagtgccat gtccggtttt caacaaacca tgcaaatgct
     3001 gaatgagggc atcgttccca ctgcgatgct ggttgccaac gatcagatgg cgctgggcgc
     3061 aatgcgcgcc attaccgagt ccgggctgcg cgttggtgcg gatatctcgg tagtgggata
     3121 cgacgatacc gaagacagct catgttatat cccgccgtca accaccatca aacaggattt
     3181 tcgcctgctg gggcaaacca gcgtggaccg cttgctgcaa ctctctcagg gccaggcggt
     3241 gaagggcaat cagctgttgc ccgtctcact ggtgaaaaga aaaaccaccc tggcgcccaa
     3301 tacgcaaacc gcctctcccc gcgcgttggc cgattcatta atgcagctgg cacgacaggt
     3361 ttcccgactg gaaagcgggc agtgagcgca acgcaattaa tgtgagttag cgcgaattga
     3421 tctggtttga cagcttatca tcgactgcac ggtgcaccaa tgcttctggc gtcaggcagc
     3481 catcggaagc tgtggtatgg ctgtgcaggt cgtaaatcac tgcataattc gtgtcgctca
     3541 aggcgcactc ccgttctgga taatgttttt tgcgccgaca tcataacggt tctggcaaat
     3601 attctgaaat gGCTCATTGA CACGTTAAAT GCTCATTTCT ATAATGCGCT GGattgtgag
     3661 cggataacaa tttcacacag gaaacagacc atggtgagca agggcgagga ggataacatg
     3721 gccatcatca aggagttcat gcgcttcaag gttcacatgg agggctccgt gaacggccac
     3781 gagttcgaga tcgagggcga gggcgagggc cgcccctacg agggcaccca gaccgccaag
     3841 ctgaaggtga ccaagggtgg ccccctgccc ttcgcctggg acatcctgtc ccctcagttc
     3901 atgtacggct ccaaggccta cgtgaagcac cccgccgaca tccccgacta cttgaagctg
     3961 tccttccccg agggcttcaa gtgggagcgc gtgatgaact tcgaggacgg cggcgtggtg
     4021 accgtgaccc aggactcctc cctgcaagac ggcgagttca tctacaaggt gaagctgcgc
     4081 ggcaccaact tcccctccga cggccccgta atgcagaaga agactatggg ctgggaggcc
     4141 tcctccgagc ggatgtaccc cgaggacggc gcgctgaagg gcgagatcaa gcagaggctg
     4201 aagctgaagg acggcggcca ctacgacgct gaggtcaaga ccacctacaa ggccaagaag
     4261 cccgtgcaac tgcccggcgc gtacaacgtc aacatcaagt tggacatcac ctcccacaac
     4321 gaggactaca ccatcgtgga acagtacgaa cgcgccgagg gccgccactc caccggcggc
     4381 atggacgagc tgtataagta agcctcaggg cccgatcgat gccgccgctt aattaattaa
     4441 tccagaggca tcaaataaaa cgaaaggctc agtcgaaaga ctgggccttt cgttttatct
     4501 gttgtttgtc ggtgaacgct ctcctgagta ggacaaatcc gccgccctag acctagtgtc
     4561 attttatttc ccccgtttca gcatcaagaa cctttgcata acttgctcta tatccacact
     4621 gataattgcc ctcaaaccat aatctaaagg cgctagagtt tgttgaaaca atatctttta
     4681 catcattcgt atttaaaatt ccaaactccg ctcccctaag gcgaataaaa gccattaaat
     4741 cttttgtatt taccaaatta tagtcatcca ctatatctaa gagtaaattc ttcaattctc
     4801 ttttttggct ttcatcaagt gttatatagc ggtcaatatc aaaatcatta atgttcaaaa
     4861 tatctttttt gtcgtatata tgtttattct tagcaatagc gtcctttgat tcatgagtca
     4921 aatattcata tgaacctttg atataatcaa gtatctcaac atgagcaact gaactattcc
     4981 ccaattttcg cttaatcttg ttcctaacgc ttt
//
