# Supplementary material for: Development of a genetic toolset for the highly engineerable and metabolically versatile Acinetobacter baylyi ADP1
Source: bioRxiv preprint, doi:10.1101/696302, version 1 (2019-07-09)
Supplement: Supplemental Files [file 696302_file04.zip › ADP1 Supplemental Files/ADP1 Tools Vectors/Plasmids/Promoter Library/pBWB240 pbav1k-laci-d12g6-mcherry.gb]

LOCUS       pBAV1K-lacI-D12G6-mCher 5007 bp ds-DNA     circular     21-DEC-2018
DEFINITION  .
FEATURES             Location/Qualifiers
     CDS             3685..4395
                     /label="mCherry"
                     /ApEinfo_revcolor=#d59687
                     /ApEinfo_fwdcolor=#d59687
     protein_bind    3648..3664
                     /label="lac operator"
                     /ApEinfo_revcolor=#84b0dc
                     /ApEinfo_fwdcolor=#84b0dc
     misc_signal     4234..4253
                     /label="spKDL023"
                     /ApEinfo_revcolor=#b1ff67
                     /ApEinfo_fwdcolor=#b1ff67
     primer_bind     complement(2322..2341)
                     /label="LacI-R"
                     /ApEinfo_revcolor=#ffef86
                     /ApEinfo_fwdcolor=#ffef86
     CDS             856..867
                     /label="Factor Xa site"
                     /ApEinfo_revcolor=#b1ff67
                     /ApEinfo_fwdcolor=#b1ff67
     CDS             complement(1179..1973)
                     /label="KanR"
                     /ApEinfo_revcolor=#faac61
                     /ApEinfo_fwdcolor=#faac61
     misc_feature    2179..2198
                     /label="BioBrick prefix"
                     /ApEinfo_revcolor=#ff9ccd
                     /ApEinfo_fwdcolor=#ff9ccd
     misc_binding    3644..3666
                     /label="LacO"
                     /ApEinfo_revcolor=#84b0dc
                     /ApEinfo_fwdcolor=#84b0dc
     promoter        2225..2302
                     /label="lacIq promoter"
                     /ApEinfo_revcolor=#f58a5e
                     /ApEinfo_fwdcolor=#f58a5e
     terminator      1069..1163
                     /label="lambda t0 terminator"
                     /ApEinfo_revcolor=#c7b0e3
                     /ApEinfo_fwdcolor=#c7b0e3
     CDS             2303..3385
                     /label="lacI CDS"
                     /ApEinfo_revcolor=#d59687
                     /ApEinfo_fwdcolor=#d59687
     misc_feature    3612..3643
                     /label="D12G6 Promoter"
                     /ApEinfo_revcolor=#ff9ccd
                     /ApEinfo_fwdcolor=#ff9ccd
     terminator      4446..4532
                     /label="rrnB T1 terminator"
                     /ApEinfo_revcolor=#f58a5e
                     /ApEinfo_fwdcolor=#f58a5e
ORIGIN
        1 ctattgttac aggatttcgt gcaatatata taacgtgata gtgtggtttt ttatagtgct
       61 ttccatttcg tataacatca ctactattcc atgtatcttt atcttttttt tcgtccatat
      121 cgtgtaaagg actgacagcc atagatacgc ccaaactctc taatttttcc ttccaatcat
      181 taggaattga gtcaggatat aataaaaatc caaaatttct agctttagta tttttaatag
      241 ccatgatata attaccttat caaaaacaag tagcgaaaac tcgtatcctt ctaaaaacgc
      301 gagctttcgc ttattttttt tgttctgatt cctttcttgc atattcttct atagctaacg
      361 ccgcaaccgc agattttgaa aaaccttttt gtttcgccat atctgttaat tttttatctt
      421 gctcttttgt cagagaaatc ataactcttt ttttcgattc tgaaatcacc atttaaaaaa
      481 ctccaatcaa ataattttat aaagttagtg tatcactttg taatcataaa aacaacaata
      541 aagctactta aatatagatt tataaaaaac gttggcgaaa acgttggcga ttcgttggcg
      601 attgaaaaac cccttaaacc cttgagccag ttgggataga gcgtttttgg cacaaaaatt
      661 ggcactcggc acttaatggg gggtcgtagt acggaagcaa aattcgcttc ctttcccccc
      721 atttttttcc aaattccaaa tttttttcaa aaattttcca gcgctaccgc tcggcaaaat
      781 tgcaagcaat ttttaaaatc aaacccatga gggaatttca ttccctcata ctcccttgag
      841 cctcctccaa ccgaaataga agggcgctgc gcttattatt tcattcagtc atcggctttc
      901 ataatctaac agacaacatc ttcgctgcaa agccacgcta cgctcaaggg cttttacgct
      961 acgataacgc ctgttttaac gattatgccg ataactaaac gaaataaacg ctaaaacgtc
     1021 tcagaaacga ttttgagacg ttttaataaa aaatcgccta gtgcttggat tctcaccaat
     1081 aaaaaacgcc cggcggcaac cgagcgttct gaacaaatcc agatggagtt ctgaggtcat
     1141 tactggatct atcaacagga gtccaagcga gctcggtact aaaacaattc atccagtaaa
     1201 atataatatt ttattttctc ccaatcaggc ttgatcccca gtaagtcaaa aaatagctcg
     1261 acatactgtt cttccccgat atcctccctg atcgaccgga cgcagaaggc aatgtcatac
     1321 cacttgtccg ccctgccgct tctcccaaga tcaataaagc cacttacttt gccatctttc
     1381 acaaagatgt tgctgtctcc caggtcgccg tgggaaaaga caagttcctc ttcgggcttt
     1441 tccgtcttta aaaaatcata cagctcgcgc ggatctttaa atggagtgtc ttcttcccag
     1501 ttttcgcaat ccacatcggc cagatcgtta ttcagtaagt aatccaattc ggctaagcgg
     1561 ccgtctaagc tattcgtata gggacaatcc gatatgtcga tggagtgaaa gagcctgatg
     1621 cactccgcat acagctcgat agtcttttca gggctttgtt catcttcata cccttccgag
     1681 caaaggacgc catcggcctc actcatgagc agattgctcc agccatcatg ccgttcaaag
     1741 tgcaggacct ttggaacagg cagctttcct tccagccata gcatcatgtc cttttcccgt
     1801 tccacatcat aggtggtccc tttataccgg ctgtccgtca tttttaaata taggatttca
     1861 ttttctccca ccagcttata taccttagca ggagacattc cttccgtatc ttttacgcag
     1921 cggtattctt cgatcagttt tttcaattcc ggtgatattc tcattttagc catttattat
     1981 ttccttcctc ttttctacag tatttaaaga taccccaaga agctaattat aacaagacga
     2041 actccaattc actgttcctt gcattctaaa accttaaata cagaaaacag ccttttcaaa
     2101 gttgttttca aagttggcgt ataacatagt atcgacggag ccgattttga aaccacaatt
     2161 atgatagaat ttgacgtcga attcgcggcc gcttctagaa ctatagctag catgcattta
     2221 cgttgacacc atcgaatggt gcaaaacctt tcgcggtatg gcatgatagc gcccggaaga
     2281 gagtcaattc agggtggtga atgtgaaacc agtaacgtta tacgatgtcg cagagtatgc
     2341 cggtgtctct tatcagaccg tttcccgcgt ggtgaaccag gccagccacg tttctgcgaa
     2401 aacgcgggaa aaagtggaag cggcgatggc ggagctgaat tacattccca accgcgtggc
     2461 acaacaactg gcgggcaaac agtcgttgct gattggcgtt gccacctcca gtctggccct
     2521 gcacgcgccg tcgcaaattg tcgcggcgat taaatctcgc gccgatcaac tgggtgccag
     2581 cgtggtggtg tcgatggtag aacgaagcgg cgtcgaagcc tgtaaagcgg cggtgcacaa
     2641 tcttctcgcg caacgcgtca gtgggctgat cattaactat ccgctggatg accaggatgc
     2701 cattgctgtg gaagctgcct gcactaatgt tccggcgtta tttcttgatg tctctgacca
     2761 gacacccatc aacagtatta ttttctccca tgaagacggt acgcgactgg gcgtggagca
     2821 tctggtcgca ttgggtcacc agcaaatcgc gctgttagcg ggcccattaa gttctgtctc
     2881 ggcgcgtctg cgtctggctg gctggcataa atatctcact cgcaatcaaa ttcagccgat
     2941 agcggaacgg gaaggcgact ggagtgccat gtccggtttt caacaaacca tgcaaatgct
     3001 gaatgagggc atcgttccca ctgcgatgct ggttgccaac gatcagatgg cgctgggcgc
     3061 aatgcgcgcc attaccgagt ccgggctgcg cgttggtgcg gatatctcgg tagtgggata
     3121 cgacgatacc gaagacagct catgttatat cccgccgtca accaccatca aacaggattt
     3181 tcgcctgctg gggcaaacca gcgtggaccg cttgctgcaa ctctctcagg gccaggcggt
     3241 gaagggcaat cagctgttgc ccgtctcact ggtgaaaaga aaaaccaccc tggcgcccaa
     3301 tacgcaaacc gcctctcccc gcgcgttggc cgattcatta atgcagctgg cacgacaggt
     3361 ttcccgactg gaaagcgggc agtgagcgca acgcaattaa tgtgagttag cgcgaattga
     3421 tctggtttga cagcttatca tcgactgcac ggtgcaccaa tgcttctggc gtcaggcagc
     3481 catcggaagc tgtggtatgg ctgtgcaggt cgtaaatcac tgcataattc gtgtcgctca
     3541 aggcgcactc ccgttctgga taatgttttt tgcgccgaca tcataacggt tctggcaaat
     3601 attctgaaat gCCTGCTTGA CAAAGTCCAT GTTATAATAT GATggaattg tgagcggata
     3661 acaatttcac acaggaaaca gaccatggtg agcaagggcg aggaggataa catggccatc
     3721 atcaaggagt tcatgcgctt caaggttcac atggagggct ccgtgaacgg ccacgagttc
     3781 gagatcgagg gcgagggcga gggccgcccc tacgagggca cccagaccgc caagctgaag
     3841 gtgaccaagg gtggccccct gcccttcgcc tgggacatcc tgtcccctca gttcatgtac
     3901 ggctccaagg cctacgtgaa gcaccccgcc gacatccccg actacttgaa gctgtccttc
     3961 cccgagggct tcaagtggga gcgcgtgatg aacttcgagg acggcggcgt ggtgaccgtg
     4021 acccaggact cctccctgca agacggcgag ttcatctaca aggtgaagct gcgcggcacc
     4081 aacttcccct ccgacggccc cgtaatgcag aagaagacta tgggctggga ggcctcctcc
     4141 gagcggatgt accccgagga cggcgcgctg aagggcgaga tcaagcagag gctgaagctg
     4201 aaggacggcg gccactacga cgctgaggtc aagaccacct acaaggccaa gaagcccgtg
     4261 caactgcccg gcgcgtacaa cgtcaacatc aagttggaca tcacctccca caacgaggac
     4321 tacaccatcg tggaacagta cgaacgcgcc gagggccgcc actccaccgg cggcatggac
     4381 gagctgtata agtaagcctc agggcccgat cgatgccgcc gcttaattaa ttaatccaga
     4441 ggcatcaaat aaaacgaaag gctcagtcga aagactgggc ctttcgtttt atctgttgtt
     4501 tgtcggtgaa cgctctcctg agtaggacaa atccgccgcc ctagacctag tgtcatttta
     4561 tttcccccgt ttcagcatca agaacctttg cataacttgc tctatatcca cactgataat
     4621 tgccctcaaa ccataatcta aaggcgctag agtttgttga aacaatatct tttacatcat
     4681 tcgtatttaa aattccaaac tccgctcccc taaggcgaat aaaagccatt aaatcttttg
     4741 tatttaccaa attatagtca tccactatat ctaagagtaa attcttcaat tctctttttt
     4801 ggctttcatc aagtgttata tagcggtcaa tatcaaaatc attaatgttc aaaatatctt
     4861 ttttgtcgta tatatgttta ttcttagcaa tagcgtcctt tgattcatga gtcaaatatt
     4921 catatgaacc tttgatataa tcaagtatct caacatgagc aactgaacta ttccccaatt
     4981 ttcgcttaat cttgttccta acgcttt
//
