# Supplementary material for: Development of a genetic toolset for the highly engineerable and metabolically versatile Acinetobacter baylyi ADP1
Source: bioRxiv preprint, doi:10.1101/696302, version 1 (2019-07-09)
Supplement: Supplemental Files [file 696302_file04.zip › ADP1 Supplemental Files/ADP1 Tools Vectors/Plasmids/Promoter Library/pBWB227 pbav1k-laci-f10b12-mcherry.gb]

LOCUS       pBAV1K-lacI-F10B12-mChe 5014 bp ds-DNA     circular     12-DEC-2018
DEFINITION  .
FEATURES             Location/Qualifiers
     misc_binding    3651..3673
                     /label="LacO"
                     /ApEinfo_revcolor=#84b0dc
                     /ApEinfo_fwdcolor=#84b0dc
     terminator      1069..1163
                     /label="lambda t0 terminator"
                     /ApEinfo_revcolor=#c7b0e3
                     /ApEinfo_fwdcolor=#c7b0e3
     misc_feature    3612..3650
                     /label="F10B12 Promoter"
                     /ApEinfo_revcolor=#d6b295
                     /ApEinfo_fwdcolor=#d6b295
     CDS             2303..3385
                     /label="lacI CDS"
                     /ApEinfo_revcolor=#d59687
                     /ApEinfo_fwdcolor=#d59687
     CDS             3692..4402
                     /label="mCherry"
                     /ApEinfo_revcolor=#d59687
                     /ApEinfo_fwdcolor=#d59687
     misc_signal     4241..4260
                     /label="spKDL023"
                     /ApEinfo_revcolor=#b1ff67
                     /ApEinfo_fwdcolor=#b1ff67
     CDS             856..867
                     /label="Factor Xa site"
                     /ApEinfo_revcolor=#b1ff67
                     /ApEinfo_fwdcolor=#b1ff67
     protein_bind    3655..3671
                     /label="lac operator"
                     /ApEinfo_revcolor=#84b0dc
                     /ApEinfo_fwdcolor=#84b0dc
     misc_feature    2179..2198
                     /label="BioBrick prefix"
                     /ApEinfo_revcolor=#ff9ccd
                     /ApEinfo_fwdcolor=#ff9ccd
     terminator      4453..4539
                     /label="rrnB T1 terminator"
                     /ApEinfo_revcolor=#f58a5e
                     /ApEinfo_fwdcolor=#f58a5e
     primer_bind     complement(2322..2341)
                     /label="LacI-R"
                     /ApEinfo_revcolor=#ffef86
                     /ApEinfo_fwdcolor=#ffef86
     promoter        2225..2302
                     /label="lacIq promoter"
                     /ApEinfo_revcolor=#f58a5e
                     /ApEinfo_fwdcolor=#f58a5e
     CDS             complement(1179..1973)
                     /label="KanR"
                     /ApEinfo_revcolor=#faac61
                     /ApEinfo_fwdcolor=#faac61
ORIGIN
        1 ctattgttac aggatttcgt gcaatatata taacgtgata gtgtggtttt ttatagtgct
       61 ttccatttcg tataacatca ctactattcc atgtatcttt atcttttttt tcgtccatat
      121 cgtgtaaagg actgacagcc atagatacgc ccaaactctc taatttttcc ttccaatcat
      181 taggaattga gtcaggatat aataaaaatc caaaatttct agctttagta tttttaatag
      241 ccatgatata attaccttat caaaaacaag tagcgaaaac tcgtatcctt ctaaaaacgc
      301 gagctttcgc ttattttttt tgttctgatt cctttcttgc atattcttct atagctaacg
      361 ccgcaaccgc agattttgaa aaaccttttt gtttcgccat atctgttaat tttttatctt
      421 gctcttttgt cagagaaatc ataactcttt ttttcgattc tgaaatcacc atttaaaaaa
      481 ctccaatcaa ataattttat aaagttagtg tatcactttg taatcataaa aacaacaata
      541 aagctactta aatatagatt tataaaaaac gttggcgaaa acgttggcga ttcgttggcg
      601 attgaaaaac cccttaaacc cttgagccag ttgggataga gcgtttttgg cacaaaaatt
      661 ggcactcggc acttaatggg gggtcgtagt acggaagcaa aattcgcttc ctttcccccc
      721 atttttttcc aaattccaaa tttttttcaa aaattttcca gcgctaccgc tcggcaaaat
      781 tgcaagcaat ttttaaaatc aaacccatga gggaatttca ttccctcata ctcccttgag
      841 cctcctccaa ccgaaataga agggcgctgc gcttattatt tcattcagtc atcggctttc
      901 ataatctaac agacaacatc ttcgctgcaa agccacgcta cgctcaaggg cttttacgct
      961 acgataacgc ctgttttaac gattatgccg ataactaaac gaaataaacg ctaaaacgtc
     1021 tcagaaacga ttttgagacg ttttaataaa aaatcgccta gtgcttggat tctcaccaat
     1081 aaaaaacgcc cggcggcaac cgagcgttct gaacaaatcc agatggagtt ctgaggtcat
     1141 tactggatct atcaacagga gtccaagcga gctcggtact aaaacaattc atccagtaaa
     1201 atataatatt ttattttctc ccaatcaggc ttgatcccca gtaagtcaaa aaatagctcg
     1261 acatactgtt cttccccgat atcctccctg atcgaccgga cgcagaaggc aatgtcatac
     1321 cacttgtccg ccctgccgct tctcccaaga tcaataaagc cacttacttt gccatctttc
     1381 acaaagatgt tgctgtctcc caggtcgccg tgggaaaaga caagttcctc ttcgggcttt
     1441 tccgtcttta aaaaatcata cagctcgcgc ggatctttaa atggagtgtc ttcttcccag
     1501 ttttcgcaat ccacatcggc cagatcgtta ttcagtaagt aatccaattc ggctaagcgg
     1561 ccgtctaagc tattcgtata gggacaatcc gatatgtcga tggagtgaaa gagcctgatg
     1621 cactccgcat acagctcgat agtcttttca gggctttgtt catcttcata cccttccgag
     1681 caaaggacgc catcggcctc actcatgagc agattgctcc agccatcatg ccgttcaaag
     1741 tgcaggacct ttggaacagg cagctttcct tccagccata gcatcatgtc cttttcccgt
     1801 tccacatcat aggtggtccc tttataccgg ctgtccgtca tttttaaata taggatttca
     1861 ttttctccca ccagcttata taccttagca ggagacattc cttccgtatc ttttacgcag
     1921 cggtattctt cgatcagttt tttcaattcc ggtgatattc tcattttagc catttattat
     1981 ttccttcctc ttttctacag tatttaaaga taccccaaga agctaattat aacaagacga
     2041 actccaattc actgttcctt gcattctaaa accttaaata cagaaaacag ccttttcaaa
     2101 gttgttttca aagttggcgt ataacatagt atcgacggag ccgattttga aaccacaatt
     2161 atgatagaat ttgacgtcga attcgcggcc gcttctagaa ctatagctag catgcattta
     2221 cgttgacacc atcgaatggt gcaaaacctt tcgcggtatg gcatgatagc gcccggaaga
     2281 gagtcaattc agggtggtga atgtgaaacc agtaacgtta tacgatgtcg cagagtatgc
     2341 cggtgtctct tatcagaccg tttcccgcgt ggtgaaccag gccagccacg tttctgcgaa
     2401 aacgcgggaa aaagtggaag cggcgatggc ggagctgaat tacattccca accgcgtggc
     2461 acaacaactg gcgggcaaac agtcgttgct gattggcgtt gccacctcca gtctggccct
     2521 gcacgcgccg tcgcaaattg tcgcggcgat taaatctcgc gccgatcaac tgggtgccag
     2581 cgtggtggtg tcgatggtag aacgaagcgg cgtcgaagcc tgtaaagcgg cggtgcacaa
     2641 tcttctcgcg caacgcgtca gtgggctgat cattaactat ccgctggatg accaggatgc
     2701 cattgctgtg gaagctgcct gcactaatgt tccggcgtta tttcttgatg tctctgacca
     2761 gacacccatc aacagtatta ttttctccca tgaagacggt acgcgactgg gcgtggagca
     2821 tctggtcgca ttgggtcacc agcaaatcgc gctgttagcg ggcccattaa gttctgtctc
     2881 ggcgcgtctg cgtctggctg gctggcataa atatctcact cgcaatcaaa ttcagccgat
     2941 agcggaacgg gaaggcgact ggagtgccat gtccggtttt caacaaacca tgcaaatgct
     3001 gaatgagggc atcgttccca ctgcgatgct ggttgccaac gatcagatgg cgctgggcgc
     3061 aatgcgcgcc attaccgagt ccgggctgcg cgttggtgcg gatatctcgg tagtgggata
     3121 cgacgatacc gaagacagct catgttatat cccgccgtca accaccatca aacaggattt
     3181 tcgcctgctg gggcaaacca gcgtggaccg cttgctgcaa ctctctcagg gccaggcggt
     3241 gaagggcaat cagctgttgc ccgtctcact ggtgaaaaga aaaaccaccc tggcgcccaa
     3301 tacgcaaacc gcctctcccc gcgcgttggc cgattcatta atgcagctgg cacgacaggt
     3361 ttcccgactg gaaagcgggc agtgagcgca acgcaattaa tgtgagttag cgcgaattga
     3421 tctggtttga cagcttatca tcgactgcac ggtgcaccaa tgcttctggc gtcaggcagc
     3481 catcggaagc tgtggtatgg ctgtgcaggt cgtaaatcac tgcataattc gtgtcgctca
     3541 aggcgcactc ccgttctgga taatgttttt tgcgccgaca tcataacggt tctggcaaat
     3601 attctgaaat gCACCGTTGA CACTCACGTT CTTGATGTGT ATAATGGAAG ggaattgtga
     3661 gcggataaca atttcacaca ggaaacagac catggtgagc aagggcgagg aggataacat
     3721 ggccatcatc aaggagttca tgcgcttcaa ggttcacatg gagggctccg tgaacggcca
     3781 cgagttcgag atcgagggcg agggcgaggg ccgcccctac gagggcaccc agaccgccaa
     3841 gctgaaggtg accaagggtg gccccctgcc cttcgcctgg gacatcctgt cccctcagtt
     3901 catgtacggc tccaaggcct acgtgaagca ccccgccgac atccccgact acttgaagct
     3961 gtccttcccc gagggcttca agtgggagcg cgtgatgaac ttcgaggacg gcggcgtggt
     4021 gaccgtgacc caggactcct ccctgcaaga cggcgagttc atctacaagg tgaagctgcg
     4081 cggcaccaac ttcccctccg acggccccgt aatgcagaag aagactatgg gctgggaggc
     4141 ctcctccgag cggatgtacc ccgaggacgg cgcgctgaag ggcgagatca agcagaggct
     4201 gaagctgaag gacggcggcc actacgacgc tgaggtcaag accacctaca aggccaagaa
     4261 gcccgtgcaa ctgcccggcg cgtacaacgt caacatcaag ttggacatca cctcccacaa
     4321 cgaggactac accatcgtgg aacagtacga acgcgccgag ggccgccact ccaccggcgg
     4381 catggacgag ctgtataagt aagcctcagg gcccgatcga tgccgccgct taattaatta
     4441 atccagaggc atcaaataaa acgaaaggct cagtcgaaag actgggcctt tcgttttatc
     4501 tgttgtttgt cggtgaacgc tctcctgagt aggacaaatc cgccgcccta gacctagtgt
     4561 cattttattt cccccgtttc agcatcaaga acctttgcat aacttgctct atatccacac
     4621 tgataattgc cctcaaacca taatctaaag gcgctagagt ttgttgaaac aatatctttt
     4681 acatcattcg tatttaaaat tccaaactcc gctcccctaa ggcgaataaa agccattaaa
     4741 tcttttgtat ttaccaaatt atagtcatcc actatatcta agagtaaatt cttcaattct
     4801 cttttttggc tttcatcaag tgttatatag cggtcaatat caaaatcatt aatgttcaaa
     4861 atatcttttt tgtcgtatat atgtttattc ttagcaatag cgtcctttga ttcatgagtc
     4921 aaatattcat atgaaccttt gatataatca agtatctcaa catgagcaac tgaactattc
     4981 cccaattttc gcttaatctt gttcctaacg cttt
//
