# Supplementary material for: Development of a genetic toolset for the highly engineerable and metabolically versatile Acinetobacter baylyi ADP1
Source: bioRxiv preprint, doi:10.1101/696302, version 1 (2019-07-09)
Supplement: Supplemental Files [file 696302_file04.zip › ADP1 Supplemental Files/ADP1 Tools Vectors/Plasmids/Native ADP1 Promoters/pBWB174 pbav1k-laci-glti-mcherry.gb]

LOCUS       pBAV1k-lacI-gltI-mCherr 5581 bp ds-DNA     circular     23-JAN-2018
DEFINITION  .
FEATURES             Location/Qualifiers
     promoter        201..278
                     /label="lacIq promoter"
                     /ApEinfo_revcolor=#f58a5e
                     /ApEinfo_fwdcolor=#f58a5e
     misc_feature    1593..2190
                     /label="gltI Promoter no RBS"
                     /ApEinfo_revcolor=#84b0dc
                     /ApEinfo_fwdcolor=#84b0dc
     primer_bind     complement(298..317)
                     /label="LacI-R"
                     /ApEinfo_revcolor=#ffef86
                     /ApEinfo_fwdcolor=#ffef86
     CDS             4413..4424
                     /label="Factor Xa site"
                     /ApEinfo_revcolor=#b1ff67
                     /ApEinfo_fwdcolor=#b1ff67
     misc_signal     2784..2803
                     /label="spKDL023"
                     /ApEinfo_revcolor=#b1ff67
                     /ApEinfo_fwdcolor=#b1ff67
     terminator      4626..4720
                     /label="lambda t0 terminator"
                     /ApEinfo_revcolor=#c7b0e3
                     /ApEinfo_fwdcolor=#c7b0e3
     CDS             279..1361
                     /label="lacI CDS"
                     /ApEinfo_revcolor=#d59687
                     /ApEinfo_fwdcolor=#d59687
     CDS             2235..2945
                     /label="mCherry"
                     /ApEinfo_revcolor=#d59687
                     /ApEinfo_fwdcolor=#d59687
     CDS             complement(4736..5530)
                     /label="KanR"
                     /ApEinfo_revcolor=#faac61
                     /ApEinfo_fwdcolor=#faac61
     misc_feature    155..174
                     /label="BioBrick prefix"
                     /ApEinfo_revcolor=#ff9ccd
                     /ApEinfo_fwdcolor=#ff9ccd
     terminator      2996..3082
                     /label="rrnB T1 terminator"
                     /ApEinfo_revcolor=#f58a5e
                     /ApEinfo_fwdcolor=#f58a5e
     protein_bind    2198..2214
                     /label="lac operator"
                     /ApEinfo_revcolor=#84b0dc
                     /ApEinfo_fwdcolor=#84b0dc
     misc_binding    2194..2216
                     /label="LacO"
                     /ApEinfo_revcolor=#84b0dc
                     /ApEinfo_fwdcolor=#84b0dc
ORIGIN
        1 aattataaca agacgaactc caattcactg ttccttgcat tctaaaacct taaatacaga
       61 aaacagcctt ttcaaagttg ttttcaaagt tggcgtataa catagtatcg acggagccga
      121 ttttgaaacc acaattatga tagaatttga cgtcgaattc gcggccgctt ctagaactat
      181 agctagcatg catttacgtt gacaccatcg aatggtgcaa aacctttcgc ggtatggcat
      241 gatagcgccc ggaagagagt caattcaggg tggtgaatgt gaaaccagta acgttatacg
      301 atgtcgcaga gtatgccggt gtctcttatc agaccgtttc ccgcgtggtg aaccaggcca
      361 gccacgtttc tgcgaaaacg cgggaaaaag tggaagcggc gatggcggag ctgaattaca
      421 ttcccaaccg cgtggcacaa caactggcgg gcaaacagtc gttgctgatt ggcgttgcca
      481 cctccagtct ggccctgcac gcgccgtcgc aaattgtcgc ggcgattaaa tctcgcgccg
      541 atcaactggg tgccagcgtg gtggtgtcga tggtagaacg aagcggcgtc gaagcctgta
      601 aagcggcggt gcacaatctt ctcgcgcaac gcgtcagtgg gctgatcatt aactatccgc
      661 tggatgacca ggatgccatt gctgtggaag ctgcctgcac taatgttccg gcgttatttc
      721 ttgatgtctc tgaccagaca cccatcaaca gtattatttt ctcccatgaa gacggtacgc
      781 gactgggcgt ggagcatctg gtcgcattgg gtcaccagca aatcgcgctg ttagcgggcc
      841 cattaagttc tgtctcggcg cgtctgcgtc tggctggctg gcataaatat ctcactcgca
      901 atcaaattca gccgatagcg gaacgggaag gcgactggag tgccatgtcc ggttttcaac
      961 aaaccatgca aatgctgaat gagggcatcg ttcccactgc gatgctggtt gccaacgatc
     1021 agatggcgct gggcgcaatg cgcgccatta ccgagtccgg gctgcgcgtt ggtgcggata
     1081 tctcggtagt gggatacgac gataccgaag acagctcatg ttatatcccg ccgtcaacca
     1141 ccatcaaaca ggattttcgc ctgctggggc aaaccagcgt ggaccgcttg ctgcaactct
     1201 ctcagggcca ggcggtgaag ggcaatcagc tgttgcccgt ctcactggtg aaaagaaaaa
     1261 ccaccctggc gcccaatacg caaaccgcct ctccccgcgc gttggccgat tcattaatgc
     1321 agctggcacg acaggtttcc cgactggaaa gcgggcagtg agcgcaacgc aattaatgtg
     1381 agttagcgcg aattgatctg gtttgacagc ttatcatcga ctgcacggtg caccaatgct
     1441 tctggcgtca ggcagccatc ggaagctgtg gtatggctgt gcaggtcgta aatcactgca
     1501 taattcgtgt cgctcaaggc gcactcccgt tctggataat gttttttgcg ccgacatcat
     1561 aacggttctg gcaaatattc tgaaatgagc tgtaattcat agatctgatg tctgagttgg
     1621 cgtatggtca gaaatcagat ctattttaaa attagattat atgcaagtag atattgagca
     1681 ttaggtttaa ttgctgtgat gcattacgaa aatatatttt ttacatcgaa tgccgaaaaa
     1741 gcaatcataa tttataaaaa taacttaata attttttaat attattttca tcatttattt
     1801 gcatgataat ttgttttatt tattaagtat aaaaataagt atctcgttaa ctaatgatcc
     1861 aaaatagaac ttggataaat tttatggcac taaaaagatg caataaaata aaaaatatga
     1921 gacttggttc atgtttttac gaaaaaaaag cttttaaaaa aagattttgg cgttaaaata
     1981 aattaaagca gtcaaggata agactaaagt ctagccgaaa atgaatttta aggcttttaa
     2041 tttgtatgta aaagcatgta aaaatactca catcggtcaa tgataagtaa caattaaaag
     2101 ttggcttgat aattgcttta aaggaaatga gagctatttt ttagtaagtt tgaataatcc
     2161 tcaaatgtat aaataatagc taagtataat tgtggaattg tgagcggata acaatttcac
     2221 acaggaaaca gaccatggtg agcaagggcg aggaggataa catggccatc atcaaggagt
     2281 tcatgcgctt caaggttcac atggagggct ccgtgaacgg ccacgagttc gagatcgagg
     2341 gcgagggcga gggccgcccc tacgagggca cccagaccgc caagctgaag gtgaccaagg
     2401 gtggccccct gcccttcgcc tgggacatcc tgtcccctca gttcatgtac ggctccaagg
     2461 cctacgtgaa gcaccccgcc gacatccccg actacttgaa gctgtccttc cccgagggct
     2521 tcaagtggga gcgcgtgatg aacttcgagg acggcggcgt ggtgaccgtg acccaggact
     2581 cctccctgca agacggcgag ttcatctaca aggtgaagct gcgcggcacc aacttcccct
     2641 ccgacggccc cgtaatgcag aagaagacta tgggctggga ggcctcctcc gagcggatgt
     2701 accccgagga cggcgcgctg aagggcgaga tcaagcagag gctgaagctg aaggacggcg
     2761 gccactacga cgctgaggtc aagaccacct acaaggccaa gaagcccgtg caactgcccg
     2821 gcgcgtacaa cgtcaacatc aagttggaca tcacctccca caacgaggac tacaccatcg
     2881 tggaacagta cgaacgcgcc gagggccgcc actccaccgg cggcatggac gagctgtata
     2941 agtaagcctc agggcccgat cgatgccgcc gcttaattaa ttaatccaga ggcatcaaat
     3001 aaaacgaaag gctcagtcga aagactgggc ctttcgtttt atctgttgtt tgtcggtgaa
     3061 cgctctcctg agtaggacaa atccgccgcc ctagacctag tgtcatttta tttcccccgt
     3121 ttcagcatca agaacctttg cataacttgc tctatatcca cactgataat tgccctcaaa
     3181 ccataatcta aaggcgctag agtttgttga aacaatatct tttacatcat tcgtatttaa
     3241 aattccaaac tccgctcccc taaggcgaat aaaagccatt aaatcttttg tatttaccaa
     3301 attatagtca tccactatat ctaagagtaa attcttcaat tctctttttt ggctttcatc
     3361 aagtgttata tagcggtcaa tatcaaaatc attaatgttc aaaatatctt ttttgtcgta
     3421 tatatgttta ttcttagcaa tagcgtcctt tgattcatga gtcaaatatt catatgaacc
     3481 tttgatataa tcaagtatct caacatgagc aactgaacta ttccccaatt ttcgcttaat
     3541 cttgttccta acgctttcta ttgttacagg atttcgtgca atatatataa cgtgatagtg
     3601 tggtttttta tagtgctttc catttcgtat aacatcacta ctattccatg tatctttatc
     3661 ttttttttcg tccatatcgt gtaaaggact gacagccata gatacgccca aactctctaa
     3721 tttttccttc caatcattag gaattgagtc aggatataat aaaaatccaa aatttctagc
     3781 tttagtattt ttaatagcca tgatataatt accttatcaa aaacaagtag cgaaaactcg
     3841 tatccttcta aaaacgcgag ctttcgctta ttttttttgt tctgattcct ttcttgcata
     3901 ttcttctata gctaacgccg caaccgcaga ttttgaaaaa cctttttgtt tcgccatatc
     3961 tgttaatttt ttatcttgct cttttgtcag agaaatcata actctttttt tcgattctga
     4021 aatcaccatt taaaaaactc caatcaaata attttataaa gttagtgtat cactttgtaa
     4081 tcataaaaac aacaataaag ctacttaaat atagatttat aaaaaacgtt ggcgaaaacg
     4141 ttggcgattc gttggcgatt gaaaaacccc ttaaaccctt gagccagttg ggatagagcg
     4201 tttttggcac aaaaattggc actcggcact taatgggggg tcgtagtacg gaagcaaaat
     4261 tcgcttcctt tccccccatt tttttccaaa ttccaaattt ttttcaaaaa ttttccagcg
     4321 ctaccgctcg gcaaaattgc aagcaatttt taaaatcaaa cccatgaggg aatttcattc
     4381 cctcatactc ccttgagcct cctccaaccg aaatagaagg gcgctgcgct tattatttca
     4441 ttcagtcatc ggctttcata atctaacaga caacatcttc gctgcaaagc cacgctacgc
     4501 tcaagggctt ttacgctacg ataacgcctg ttttaacgat tatgccgata actaaacgaa
     4561 ataaacgcta aaacgtctca gaaacgattt tgagacgttt taataaaaaa tcgcctagtg
     4621 cttggattct caccaataaa aaacgcccgg cggcaaccga gcgttctgaa caaatccaga
     4681 tggagttctg aggtcattac tggatctatc aacaggagtc caagcgagct cggtactaaa
     4741 acaattcatc cagtaaaata taatatttta ttttctccca atcaggcttg atccccagta
     4801 agtcaaaaaa tagctcgaca tactgttctt ccccgatatc ctccctgatc gaccggacgc
     4861 agaaggcaat gtcataccac ttgtccgccc tgccgcttct cccaagatca ataaagccac
     4921 ttactttgcc atctttcaca aagatgttgc tgtctcccag gtcgccgtgg gaaaagacaa
     4981 gttcctcttc gggcttttcc gtctttaaaa aatcatacag ctcgcgcgga tctttaaatg
     5041 gagtgtcttc ttcccagttt tcgcaatcca catcggccag atcgttattc agtaagtaat
     5101 ccaattcggc taagcggccg tctaagctat tcgtataggg acaatccgat atgtcgatgg
     5161 agtgaaagag cctgatgcac tccgcataca gctcgatagt cttttcaggg ctttgttcat
     5221 cttcataccc ttccgagcaa aggacgccat cggcctcact catgagcaga ttgctccagc
     5281 catcatgccg ttcaaagtgc aggacctttg gaacaggcag ctttccttcc agccatagca
     5341 tcatgtcctt ttcccgttcc acatcatagg tggtcccttt ataccggctg tccgtcattt
     5401 ttaaatatag gatttcattt tctcccacca gcttatatac cttagcagga gacattcctt
     5461 ccgtatcttt tacgcagcgg tattcttcga tcagtttttt caattccggt gatattctca
     5521 ttttagccat ttattatttc cttcctcttt tctacagtat ttaaagatac cccaagaagc
     5581 t
//
