# Supplementary material for: Development of a genetic toolset for the highly engineerable and metabolically versatile Acinetobacter baylyi ADP1
Source: bioRxiv preprint, doi:10.1101/696302, version 1 (2019-07-09)
Supplement: Supplemental Files [file 696302_file04.zip › ADP1 Supplemental Files/ADP1 Tools Vectors/Plasmids/Native ADP1 Promoters/pBWB166 pbav1k-laci-16s-rrna-mcherry.gb]

LOCUS       pBAV1K-lacI-16S_rRNA-mC 5032 bp ds-DNA     circular     26-DEC-2017
DEFINITION  .
FEATURES             Location/Qualifiers
     misc_feature    1536..1584
                     /label="ADP1 Consensus 16S rRNA Promoter"
                     /ApEinfo_revcolor=#75c6a9
                     /ApEinfo_fwdcolor=#75c6a9
     CDS             complement(4130..4924)
                     /label="KanR"
                     /ApEinfo_revcolor=#faac61
                     /ApEinfo_fwdcolor=#faac61
     protein_bind    1592..1608
                     /label="lac operator"
                     /ApEinfo_revcolor=#84b0dc
                     /ApEinfo_fwdcolor=#84b0dc
     terminator      2390..2476
                     /label="rrnB T1 terminator"
                     /ApEinfo_revcolor=#f58a5e
                     /ApEinfo_fwdcolor=#f58a5e
     misc_feature    98..117
                     /label="BioBrick prefix"
                     /ApEinfo_revcolor=#ff9ccd
                     /ApEinfo_fwdcolor=#ff9ccd
     CDS             1629..2339
                     /label="mCherry"
                     /ApEinfo_revcolor=#d59687
                     /ApEinfo_fwdcolor=#d59687
     CDS             3807..3818
                     /label="Factor Xa site"
                     /ApEinfo_revcolor=#b1ff67
                     /ApEinfo_fwdcolor=#b1ff67
     misc_signal     2178..2197
                     /label="spKDL023"
                     /ApEinfo_revcolor=#b1ff67
                     /ApEinfo_fwdcolor=#b1ff67
     CDS             222..1304
                     /label="lacI CDS"
                     /ApEinfo_revcolor=#d59687
                     /ApEinfo_fwdcolor=#d59687
     misc_binding    1588..1610
                     /label="LacO"
                     /ApEinfo_revcolor=#84b0dc
                     /ApEinfo_fwdcolor=#84b0dc
     promoter        144..221
                     /label="lacIq promoter"
                     /ApEinfo_revcolor=#f58a5e
                     /ApEinfo_fwdcolor=#f58a5e
     terminator      4020..4114
                     /label="lambda t0 terminator"
                     /ApEinfo_revcolor=#c7b0e3
                     /ApEinfo_fwdcolor=#c7b0e3
     primer_bind     complement(241..260)
                     /label="LacI-R"
                     /ApEinfo_revcolor=#ffef86
                     /ApEinfo_fwdcolor=#ffef86
ORIGIN
        1 agaaaacagc cttttcaaag ttgttttcaa agttggcgta taacatagta tcgacggagc
       61 cgattttgaa accacaatta tgatagaatt tgacgtcgaa ttcgcggccg cttctagaac
      121 tatagctagc atgcatttac gttgacacca tcgaatggtg caaaaccttt cgcggtatgg
      181 catgatagcg cccggaagag agtcaattca gggtggtgaa tgtgaaacca gtaacgttat
      241 acgatgtcgc agagtatgcc ggtgtctctt atcagaccgt ttcccgcgtg gtgaaccagg
      301 ccagccacgt ttctgcgaaa acgcgggaaa aagtggaagc ggcgatggcg gagctgaatt
      361 acattcccaa ccgcgtggca caacaactgg cgggcaaaca gtcgttgctg attggcgttg
      421 ccacctccag tctggccctg cacgcgccgt cgcaaattgt cgcggcgatt aaatctcgcg
      481 ccgatcaact gggtgccagc gtggtggtgt cgatggtaga acgaagcggc gtcgaagcct
      541 gtaaagcggc ggtgcacaat cttctcgcgc aacgcgtcag tgggctgatc attaactatc
      601 cgctggatga ccaggatgcc attgctgtgg aagctgcctg cactaatgtt ccggcgttat
      661 ttcttgatgt ctctgaccag acacccatca acagtattat tttctcccat gaagacggta
      721 cgcgactggg cgtggagcat ctggtcgcat tgggtcacca gcaaatcgcg ctgttagcgg
      781 gcccattaag ttctgtctcg gcgcgtctgc gtctggctgg ctggcataaa tatctcactc
      841 gcaatcaaat tcagccgata gcggaacggg aaggcgactg gagtgccatg tccggttttc
      901 aacaaaccat gcaaatgctg aatgagggca tcgttcccac tgcgatgctg gttgccaacg
      961 atcagatggc gctgggcgca atgcgcgcca ttaccgagtc cgggctgcgc gttggtgcgg
     1021 atatctcggt agtgggatac gacgataccg aagacagctc atgttatatc ccgccgtcaa
     1081 ccaccatcaa acaggatttt cgcctgctgg ggcaaaccag cgtggaccgc ttgctgcaac
     1141 tctctcaggg ccaggcggtg aagggcaatc agctgttgcc cgtctcactg gtgaaaagaa
     1201 aaaccaccct ggcgcccaat acgcaaaccg cctctccccg cgcgttggcc gattcattaa
     1261 tgcagctggc acgacaggtt tcccgactgg aaagcgggca gtgagcgcaa cgcaattaat
     1321 gtgagttagc gcgaattgat ctggtttgac agcttatcat cgactgcacg gtgcaccaat
     1381 gcttctggcg tcaggcagcc atcggaagct gtggtatggc tgtgcaggtc gtaaatcact
     1441 gcataattcg tgtcgctcaa ggcgcactcc cgttctggat aatgtttttt gcgccgacat
     1501 cataacggtt ctgGCAAATA TTCTGAAATG AGCTGgaatt ggtgtcttgt tctttaagaa
     1561 aggcacaaaa tgattttaac tgaaTGTGGA ATTGTGAGCG GAtaacaatt tcacacagga
     1621 aacagaccat ggtgagcaag ggcgaggagg ataacatggc catcatcaag gagttcatgc
     1681 gcttcaaggt tcacatggag ggctccgtga acggccacga gttcgagatc gagggcgagg
     1741 gcgagggccg cccctacgag ggcacccaga ccgccaagct gaaggtgacc aagggtggcc
     1801 ccctgccctt cgcctgggac atcctgtccc ctcagttcat gtacggctcc aaggcctacg
     1861 tgaagcaccc cgccgacatc cccgactact tgaagctgtc cttccccgag ggcttcaagt
     1921 gggagcgcgt gatgaacttc gaggacggcg gcgtggtgac cgtgacccag gactcctccc
     1981 tgcaagacgg cgagttcatc tacaaggtga agctgcgcgg caccaacttc ccctccgacg
     2041 gccccgtaat gcagaagaag actatgggct gggaggcctc ctccgagcgg atgtaccccg
     2101 aggacggcgc gctgaagggc gagatcaagc agaggctgaa gctgaaggac ggcggccact
     2161 acgacgctga ggtcaagacc acctacaagg ccaagaagcc cgtgcaactg cccggcgcgt
     2221 acaacgtcaa catcaagttg gacatcacct cccacaacga ggactacacc atcgtggaac
     2281 agtacgaacg cgccgagggc cgccactcca ccggcggcat ggacgagctg tataagtaag
     2341 cctcagggcc cgatcgatgc cgccgcttaa ttaattaatc cagaggcatc aaataaaacg
     2401 aaaggctcag tcgaaagact gggcctttcg ttttatctgt tgtttgtcgg tgaacgctct
     2461 cctgagtagg acaaatccgc cgccctagac ctagtgtcat tttatttccc ccgtttcagc
     2521 atcaagaacc tttgcataac ttgctctata tccacactga taattgccct caaaccataa
     2581 tctaaaggcg ctagagtttg ttgaaacaat atcttttaca tcattcgtat ttaaaattcc
     2641 aaactccgct cccctaaggc gaataaaagc cattaaatct tttgtattta ccaaattata
     2701 gtcatccact atatctaaga gtaaattctt caattctctt ttttggcttt catcaagtgt
     2761 tatatagcgg tcaatatcaa aatcattaat gttcaaaata tcttttttgt cgtatatatg
     2821 tttattctta gcaatagcgt cctttgattc atgagtcaaa tattcatatg aacctttgat
     2881 ataatcaagt atctcaacat gagcaactga actattcccc aattttcgct taatcttgtt
     2941 cctaacgctt tctattgtta caggatttcg tgcaatatat ataacgtgat agtgtggttt
     3001 tttatagtgc tttccatttc gtataacatc actactattc catgtatctt tatctttttt
     3061 ttcgtccata tcgtgtaaag gactgacagc catagatacg cccaaactct ctaatttttc
     3121 cttccaatca ttaggaattg agtcaggata taataaaaat ccaaaatttc tagctttagt
     3181 atttttaata gccatgatat aattacctta tcaaaaacaa gtagcgaaaa ctcgtatcct
     3241 tctaaaaacg cgagctttcg cttatttttt ttgttctgat tcctttcttg catattcttc
     3301 tatagctaac gccgcaaccg cagattttga aaaacctttt tgtttcgcca tatctgttaa
     3361 ttttttatct tgctcttttg tcagagaaat cataactctt tttttcgatt ctgaaatcac
     3421 catttaaaaa actccaatca aataatttta taaagttagt gtatcacttt gtaatcataa
     3481 aaacaacaat aaagctactt aaatatagat ttataaaaaa cgttggcgaa aacgttggcg
     3541 attcgttggc gattgaaaaa ccccttaaac ccttgagcca gttgggatag agcgtttttg
     3601 gcacaaaaat tggcactcgg cacttaatgg ggggtcgtag tacggaagca aaattcgctt
     3661 cctttccccc catttttttc caaattccaa atttttttca aaaattttcc agcgctaccg
     3721 ctcggcaaaa ttgcaagcaa tttttaaaat caaacccatg agggaatttc attccctcat
     3781 actcccttga gcctcctcca accgaaatag aagggcgctg cgcttattat ttcattcagt
     3841 catcggcttt cataatctaa cagacaacat cttcgctgca aagccacgct acgctcaagg
     3901 gcttttacgc tacgataacg cctgttttaa cgattatgcc gataactaaa cgaaataaac
     3961 gctaaaacgt ctcagaaacg attttgagac gttttaataa aaaatcgcct agtgcttgga
     4021 ttctcaccaa taaaaaacgc ccggcggcaa ccgagcgttc tgaacaaatc cagatggagt
     4081 tctgaggtca ttactggatc tatcaacagg agtccaagcg agctcggtac taaaacaatt
     4141 catccagtaa aatataatat tttattttct cccaatcagg cttgatcccc agtaagtcaa
     4201 aaaatagctc gacatactgt tcttccccga tatcctccct gatcgaccgg acgcagaagg
     4261 caatgtcata ccacttgtcc gccctgccgc ttctcccaag atcaataaag ccacttactt
     4321 tgccatcttt cacaaagatg ttgctgtctc ccaggtcgcc gtgggaaaag acaagttcct
     4381 cttcgggctt ttccgtcttt aaaaaatcat acagctcgcg cggatcttta aatggagtgt
     4441 cttcttccca gttttcgcaa tccacatcgg ccagatcgtt attcagtaag taatccaatt
     4501 cggctaagcg gccgtctaag ctattcgtat agggacaatc cgatatgtcg atggagtgaa
     4561 agagcctgat gcactccgca tacagctcga tagtcttttc agggctttgt tcatcttcat
     4621 acccttccga gcaaaggacg ccatcggcct cactcatgag cagattgctc cagccatcat
     4681 gccgttcaaa gtgcaggacc tttggaacag gcagctttcc ttccagccat agcatcatgt
     4741 ccttttcccg ttccacatca taggtggtcc ctttataccg gctgtccgtc atttttaaat
     4801 ataggatttc attttctccc accagcttat ataccttagc aggagacatt ccttccgtat
     4861 cttttacgca gcggtattct tcgatcagtt ttttcaattc cggtgatatt ctcattttag
     4921 ccatttatta tttccttcct cttttctaca gtatttaaag ataccccaag aagctaatta
     4981 taacaagacg aactccaatt cactgttcct tgcattctaa aaccttaaat ac
//
