# Supplementary material for: Development of a genetic toolset for the highly engineerable and metabolically versatile Acinetobacter baylyi ADP1
Source: bioRxiv preprint, doi:10.1101/696302, version 1 (2019-07-09)
Supplement: Supplemental Files [file 696302_file04.zip › ADP1 Supplemental Files/ADP1 Tools Vectors/Plasmids/Native ADP1 Promoters/pBWB180 pbav1k-laci-rpls-mcherry.gb]

LOCUS       pBAV1k-lacI-rplS-mCherr 5110 bp ds-DNA     circular     29-JAN-2018
DEFINITION  .
FEATURES             Location/Qualifiers
     CDS             1739..2449
                     /label="mCherry"
                     /ApEinfo_revcolor=#d59687
                     /ApEinfo_fwdcolor=#d59687
     terminator      2500..2586
                     /label="rrnB T1 terminator"
                     /ApEinfo_revcolor=#f58a5e
                     /ApEinfo_fwdcolor=#f58a5e
     misc_feature    130..149
                     /label="BioBrick prefix"
                     /ApEinfo_revcolor=#ff9ccd
                     /ApEinfo_fwdcolor=#ff9ccd
     protein_bind    1702..1718
                     /label="lac operator"
                     /ApEinfo_revcolor=#84b0dc
                     /ApEinfo_fwdcolor=#84b0dc
     CDS             254..1336
                     /label="lacI CDS"
                     /ApEinfo_revcolor=#d59687
                     /ApEinfo_fwdcolor=#d59687
     promoter        176..253
                     /label="lacIq promoter"
                     /ApEinfo_revcolor=#f58a5e
                     /ApEinfo_fwdcolor=#f58a5e
     CDS             3917..3928
                     /label="Factor Xa site"
                     /ApEinfo_revcolor=#b1ff67
                     /ApEinfo_fwdcolor=#b1ff67
     misc_binding    1698..1720
                     /label="LacO"
                     /ApEinfo_revcolor=#84b0dc
                     /ApEinfo_fwdcolor=#84b0dc
     primer_bind     complement(273..292)
                     /label="LacI-R"
                     /ApEinfo_revcolor=#ffef86
                     /ApEinfo_fwdcolor=#ffef86
     misc_feature    1568..1694
                     /label="rplS prom no RBS"
                     /ApEinfo_revcolor=#b1ff67
                     /ApEinfo_fwdcolor=#b1ff67
     CDS             complement(4240..5034)
                     /label="KanR"
                     /ApEinfo_revcolor=#faac61
                     /ApEinfo_fwdcolor=#faac61
     misc_signal     2288..2307
                     /label="spKDL023"
                     /ApEinfo_revcolor=#b1ff67
                     /ApEinfo_fwdcolor=#b1ff67
     terminator      4130..4224
                     /label="lambda t0 terminator"
                     /ApEinfo_revcolor=#c7b0e3
                     /ApEinfo_fwdcolor=#c7b0e3
ORIGIN
        1 cactgttcct tgcattctaa aaccttaaat acagaaaaca gccttttcaa agttgttttc
       61 aaagttggcg tataacatag tatcgacgga gccgattttg aaaccacaat tatgatagaa
      121 tttgacgtcg aattcgcggc cgcttctaga actatagcta gcatgcattt acgttgacac
      181 catcgaatgg tgcaaaacct ttcgcggtat ggcatgatag cgcccggaag agagtcaatt
      241 cagggtggtg aatgtgaaac cagtaacgtt atacgatgtc gcagagtatg ccggtgtctc
      301 ttatcagacc gtttcccgcg tggtgaacca ggccagccac gtttctgcga aaacgcggga
      361 aaaagtggaa gcggcgatgg cggagctgaa ttacattccc aaccgcgtgg cacaacaact
      421 ggcgggcaaa cagtcgttgc tgattggcgt tgccacctcc agtctggccc tgcacgcgcc
      481 gtcgcaaatt gtcgcggcga ttaaatctcg cgccgatcaa ctgggtgcca gcgtggtggt
      541 gtcgatggta gaacgaagcg gcgtcgaagc ctgtaaagcg gcggtgcaca atcttctcgc
      601 gcaacgcgtc agtgggctga tcattaacta tccgctggat gaccaggatg ccattgctgt
      661 ggaagctgcc tgcactaatg ttccggcgtt atttcttgat gtctctgacc agacacccat
      721 caacagtatt attttctccc atgaagacgg tacgcgactg ggcgtggagc atctggtcgc
      781 attgggtcac cagcaaatcg cgctgttagc gggcccatta agttctgtct cggcgcgtct
      841 gcgtctggct ggctggcata aatatctcac tcgcaatcaa attcagccga tagcggaacg
      901 ggaaggcgac tggagtgcca tgtccggttt tcaacaaacc atgcaaatgc tgaatgaggg
      961 catcgttccc actgcgatgc tggttgccaa cgatcagatg gcgctgggcg caatgcgcgc
     1021 cattaccgag tccgggctgc gcgttggtgc ggatatctcg gtagtgggat acgacgatac
     1081 cgaagacagc tcatgttata tcccgccgtc aaccaccatc aaacaggatt ttcgcctgct
     1141 ggggcaaacc agcgtggacc gcttgctgca actctctcag ggccaggcgg tgaagggcaa
     1201 tcagctgttg cccgtctcac tggtgaaaag aaaaaccacc ctggcgccca atacgcaaac
     1261 cgcctctccc cgcgcgttgg ccgattcatt aatgcagctg gcacgacagg tttcccgact
     1321 ggaaagcggg cagtgagcgc aacgcaatta atgtgagtta gcgcgaattg atctggtttg
     1381 acagcttatc atcgactgca cggtgcacca atgcttctgg cgtcaggcag ccatcggaag
     1441 ctgtggtatg gctgtgcagg tcgtaaatca ctgcataatt cgtgtcgctc aaggcgcact
     1501 cccgttctgg ataatgtttt ttgcgccgac atcataacgg ttctggcaaa tattctgaaa
     1561 tgagctggtg atctgatata ggctctttat ttttatacct tgagtataag taatagaggg
     1621 aaagttaaac gggttgatat gcgttttagc ctctgtcccc agcggtgtaa gagacctctt
     1681 ctctcccgca catatgtgga attgtgagcg gataacaatt tcacacagga aacagaccat
     1741 ggtgagcaag ggcgaggagg ataacatggc catcatcaag gagttcatgc gcttcaaggt
     1801 tcacatggag ggctccgtga acggccacga gttcgagatc gagggcgagg gcgagggccg
     1861 cccctacgag ggcacccaga ccgccaagct gaaggtgacc aagggtggcc ccctgccctt
     1921 cgcctgggac atcctgtccc ctcagttcat gtacggctcc aaggcctacg tgaagcaccc
     1981 cgccgacatc cccgactact tgaagctgtc cttccccgag ggcttcaagt gggagcgcgt
     2041 gatgaacttc gaggacggcg gcgtggtgac cgtgacccag gactcctccc tgcaagacgg
     2101 cgagttcatc tacaaggtga agctgcgcgg caccaacttc ccctccgacg gccccgtaat
     2161 gcagaagaag actatgggct gggaggcctc ctccgagcgg atgtaccccg aggacggcgc
     2221 gctgaagggc gagatcaagc agaggctgaa gctgaaggac ggcggccact acgacgctga
     2281 ggtcaagacc acctacaagg ccaagaagcc cgtgcaactg cccggcgcgt acaacgtcaa
     2341 catcaagttg gacatcacct cccacaacga ggactacacc atcgtggaac agtacgaacg
     2401 cgccgagggc cgccactcca ccggcggcat ggacgagctg tataagtaag cctcagggcc
     2461 cgatcgatgc cgccgcttaa ttaattaatc cagaggcatc aaataaaacg aaaggctcag
     2521 tcgaaagact gggcctttcg ttttatctgt tgtttgtcgg tgaacgctct cctgagtagg
     2581 acaaatccgc cgccctagac ctagtgtcat tttatttccc ccgtttcagc atcaagaacc
     2641 tttgcataac ttgctctata tccacactga taattgccct caaaccataa tctaaaggcg
     2701 ctagagtttg ttgaaacaat atcttttaca tcattcgtat ttaaaattcc aaactccgct
     2761 cccctaaggc gaataaaagc cattaaatct tttgtattta ccaaattata gtcatccact
     2821 atatctaaga gtaaattctt caattctctt ttttggcttt catcaagtgt tatatagcgg
     2881 tcaatatcaa aatcattaat gttcaaaata tcttttttgt cgtatatatg tttattctta
     2941 gcaatagcgt cctttgattc atgagtcaaa tattcatatg aacctttgat ataatcaagt
     3001 atctcaacat gagcaactga actattcccc aattttcgct taatcttgtt cctaacgctt
     3061 tctattgtta caggatttcg tgcaatatat ataacgtgat agtgtggttt tttatagtgc
     3121 tttccatttc gtataacatc actactattc catgtatctt tatctttttt ttcgtccata
     3181 tcgtgtaaag gactgacagc catagatacg cccaaactct ctaatttttc cttccaatca
     3241 ttaggaattg agtcaggata taataaaaat ccaaaatttc tagctttagt atttttaata
     3301 gccatgatat aattacctta tcaaaaacaa gtagcgaaaa ctcgtatcct tctaaaaacg
     3361 cgagctttcg cttatttttt ttgttctgat tcctttcttg catattcttc tatagctaac
     3421 gccgcaaccg cagattttga aaaacctttt tgtttcgcca tatctgttaa ttttttatct
     3481 tgctcttttg tcagagaaat cataactctt tttttcgatt ctgaaatcac catttaaaaa
     3541 actccaatca aataatttta taaagttagt gtatcacttt gtaatcataa aaacaacaat
     3601 aaagctactt aaatatagat ttataaaaaa cgttggcgaa aacgttggcg attcgttggc
     3661 gattgaaaaa ccccttaaac ccttgagcca gttgggatag agcgtttttg gcacaaaaat
     3721 tggcactcgg cacttaatgg ggggtcgtag tacggaagca aaattcgctt cctttccccc
     3781 catttttttc caaattccaa atttttttca aaaattttcc agcgctaccg ctcggcaaaa
     3841 ttgcaagcaa tttttaaaat caaacccatg agggaatttc attccctcat actcccttga
     3901 gcctcctcca accgaaatag aagggcgctg cgcttattat ttcattcagt catcggcttt
     3961 cataatctaa cagacaacat cttcgctgca aagccacgct acgctcaagg gcttttacgc
     4021 tacgataacg cctgttttaa cgattatgcc gataactaaa cgaaataaac gctaaaacgt
     4081 ctcagaaacg attttgagac gttttaataa aaaatcgcct agtgcttgga ttctcaccaa
     4141 taaaaaacgc ccggcggcaa ccgagcgttc tgaacaaatc cagatggagt tctgaggtca
     4201 ttactggatc tatcaacagg agtccaagcg agctcggtac taaaacaatt catccagtaa
     4261 aatataatat tttattttct cccaatcagg cttgatcccc agtaagtcaa aaaatagctc
     4321 gacatactgt tcttccccga tatcctccct gatcgaccgg acgcagaagg caatgtcata
     4381 ccacttgtcc gccctgccgc ttctcccaag atcaataaag ccacttactt tgccatcttt
     4441 cacaaagatg ttgctgtctc ccaggtcgcc gtgggaaaag acaagttcct cttcgggctt
     4501 ttccgtcttt aaaaaatcat acagctcgcg cggatcttta aatggagtgt cttcttccca
     4561 gttttcgcaa tccacatcgg ccagatcgtt attcagtaag taatccaatt cggctaagcg
     4621 gccgtctaag ctattcgtat agggacaatc cgatatgtcg atggagtgaa agagcctgat
     4681 gcactccgca tacagctcga tagtcttttc agggctttgt tcatcttcat acccttccga
     4741 gcaaaggacg ccatcggcct cactcatgag cagattgctc cagccatcat gccgttcaaa
     4801 gtgcaggacc tttggaacag gcagctttcc ttccagccat agcatcatgt ccttttcccg
     4861 ttccacatca taggtggtcc ctttataccg gctgtccgtc atttttaaat ataggatttc
     4921 attttctccc accagcttat ataccttagc aggagacatt ccttccgtat cttttacgca
     4981 gcggtattct tcgatcagtt ttttcaattc cggtgatatt ctcattttag ccatttatta
     5041 tttccttcct cttttctaca gtatttaaag ataccccaag aagctaatta taacaagacg
     5101 aactccaatt
//
