# Supplementary material for: Development of a genetic toolset for the highly engineerable and metabolically versatile Acinetobacter baylyi ADP1
Source: bioRxiv preprint, doi:10.1101/696302, version 1 (2019-07-09)
Supplement: Supplemental Files [file 696302_file04.zip › ADP1 Supplemental Files/ADP1 Tools Vectors/Plasmids/Native ADP1 Promoters/pBWB179 pbav1k-laci-putative rple-macherry.gb]

LOCUS       pBAV1k-lacI-rple?-mache 5148 bp ds-DNA     circular     29-JAN-2018
DEFINITION  .
FEATURES             Location/Qualifiers
     misc_feature    1599..1604
                     /label="-35 Potential"
                     /ApEinfo_revcolor=#c6c9d1
                     /ApEinfo_fwdcolor=#c6c9d1
     gene            complement(1575..1732)
                     /label="rplX gene"
                     /ApEinfo_revcolor=#f58a5e
                     /ApEinfo_fwdcolor=#f58a5e
     protein_bind    1747..1763
                     /label="lac operator"
                     /ApEinfo_revcolor=#84b0dc
                     /ApEinfo_fwdcolor=#84b0dc
     terminator      4175..4269
                     /label="lambda t0 terminator"
                     /ApEinfo_revcolor=#c7b0e3
                     /ApEinfo_fwdcolor=#c7b0e3
     primer_bind     complement(280..299)
                     /label="LacI-R"
                     /ApEinfo_revcolor=#ffef86
                     /ApEinfo_fwdcolor=#ffef86
     terminator      2545..2631
                     /label="rrnB T1 terminator"
                     /ApEinfo_revcolor=#f58a5e
                     /ApEinfo_fwdcolor=#f58a5e
     CDS             3962..3973
                     /label="Factor Xa site"
                     /ApEinfo_revcolor=#b1ff67
                     /ApEinfo_fwdcolor=#b1ff67
     CDS             1784..2494
                     /label="mCherry"
                     /ApEinfo_revcolor=#d59687
                     /ApEinfo_fwdcolor=#d59687
     misc_feature    1619..1627
                     /label="Potential -10"
                     /ApEinfo_revcolor=#c6c9d1
                     /ApEinfo_fwdcolor=#c6c9d1
     promoter        183..260
                     /label="lacIq promoter"
                     /ApEinfo_revcolor=#f58a5e
                     /ApEinfo_fwdcolor=#f58a5e
     CDS             261..1343
                     /label="lacI CDS"
                     /ApEinfo_revcolor=#d59687
                     /ApEinfo_fwdcolor=#d59687
     misc_feature    1575..1739
                     /label="rplE? Prom"
                     /ApEinfo_revcolor=#b1ff67
                     /ApEinfo_fwdcolor=#b1ff67
     misc_signal     2333..2352
                     /label="spKDL023"
                     /ApEinfo_revcolor=#b1ff67
                     /ApEinfo_fwdcolor=#b1ff67
     misc_binding    1743..1765
                     /label="LacO"
                     /ApEinfo_revcolor=#84b0dc
                     /ApEinfo_fwdcolor=#84b0dc
     CDS             complement(4285..5079)
                     /label="KanR"
                     /ApEinfo_revcolor=#faac61
                     /ApEinfo_fwdcolor=#faac61
     misc_feature    137..156
                     /label="BioBrick prefix"
                     /ApEinfo_revcolor=#ff9ccd
                     /ApEinfo_fwdcolor=#ff9ccd
ORIGIN
        1 tccaattcac tgttccttgc attctaaaac cttaaataca gaaaacagcc ttttcaaagt
       61 tgttttcaaa gttggcgtat aacatagtat cgacggagcc gattttgaaa ccacaattat
      121 gatagaattt gacgtcgaat tcgcggccgc ttctagaact atagctagca tgcatttacg
      181 ttgacaccat cgaatggtgc aaaacctttc gcggtatggc atgatagcgc ccggaagaga
      241 gtcaattcag ggtggtgaat gtgaaaccag taacgttata cgatgtcgca gagtatgccg
      301 gtgtctctta tcagaccgtt tcccgcgtgg tgaaccaggc cagccacgtt tctgcgaaaa
      361 cgcgggaaaa agtggaagcg gcgatggcgg agctgaatta cattcccaac cgcgtggcac
      421 aacaactggc gggcaaacag tcgttgctga ttggcgttgc cacctccagt ctggccctgc
      481 acgcgccgtc gcaaattgtc gcggcgatta aatctcgcgc cgatcaactg ggtgccagcg
      541 tggtggtgtc gatggtagaa cgaagcggcg tcgaagcctg taaagcggcg gtgcacaatc
      601 ttctcgcgca acgcgtcagt gggctgatca ttaactatcc gctggatgac caggatgcca
      661 ttgctgtgga agctgcctgc actaatgttc cggcgttatt tcttgatgtc tctgaccaga
      721 cacccatcaa cagtattatt ttctcccatg aagacggtac gcgactgggc gtggagcatc
      781 tggtcgcatt gggtcaccag caaatcgcgc tgttagcggg cccattaagt tctgtctcgg
      841 cgcgtctgcg tctggctggc tggcataaat atctcactcg caatcaaatt cagccgatag
      901 cggaacggga aggcgactgg agtgccatgt ccggttttca acaaaccatg caaatgctga
      961 atgagggcat cgttcccact gcgatgctgg ttgccaacga tcagatggcg ctgggcgcaa
     1021 tgcgcgccat taccgagtcc gggctgcgcg ttggtgcgga tatctcggta gtgggatacg
     1081 acgataccga agacagctca tgttatatcc cgccgtcaac caccatcaaa caggattttc
     1141 gcctgctggg gcaaaccagc gtggaccgct tgctgcaact ctctcagggc caggcggtga
     1201 agggcaatca gctgttgccc gtctcactgg tgaaaagaaa aaccaccctg gcgcccaata
     1261 cgcaaaccgc ctctccccgc gcgttggccg attcattaat gcagctggca cgacaggttt
     1321 cccgactgga aagcgggcag tgagcgcaac gcaattaatg tgagttagcg cgaattgatc
     1381 tggtttgaca gcttatcatc gactgcacgg tgcaccaatg cttctggcgt caggcagcca
     1441 tcggaagctg tggtatggct gtgcaggtcg taaatcactg cataattcgt gtcgctcaag
     1501 gcgcactccc gttctggata atgttttttg cgccgacatc ataacggttc tggcaaatat
     1561 tctgaaatga gctggcatcg ttactcaaga agcttcgctt catatttcaa acgtggcagt
     1621 ttttaatgct acaacccaaa aggctgaccg tgttggttac caagttgacg aaaatggcgc
     1681 gaaaactcgt gtttataagt caaatggtga atcagtggcg gtagcgaagt aataggttgt
     1741 gtggaattgt gagcggataa caatttcaca caggaaacag accatggtga gcaagggcga
     1801 ggaggataac atggccatca tcaaggagtt catgcgcttc aaggttcaca tggagggctc
     1861 cgtgaacggc cacgagttcg agatcgaggg cgagggcgag ggccgcccct acgagggcac
     1921 ccagaccgcc aagctgaagg tgaccaaggg tggccccctg cccttcgcct gggacatcct
     1981 gtcccctcag ttcatgtacg gctccaaggc ctacgtgaag caccccgccg acatccccga
     2041 ctacttgaag ctgtccttcc ccgagggctt caagtgggag cgcgtgatga acttcgagga
     2101 cggcggcgtg gtgaccgtga cccaggactc ctccctgcaa gacggcgagt tcatctacaa
     2161 ggtgaagctg cgcggcacca acttcccctc cgacggcccc gtaatgcaga agaagactat
     2221 gggctgggag gcctcctccg agcggatgta ccccgaggac ggcgcgctga agggcgagat
     2281 caagcagagg ctgaagctga aggacggcgg ccactacgac gctgaggtca agaccaccta
     2341 caaggccaag aagcccgtgc aactgcccgg cgcgtacaac gtcaacatca agttggacat
     2401 cacctcccac aacgaggact acaccatcgt ggaacagtac gaacgcgccg agggccgcca
     2461 ctccaccggc ggcatggacg agctgtataa gtaagcctca gggcccgatc gatgccgccg
     2521 cttaattaat taatccagag gcatcaaata aaacgaaagg ctcagtcgaa agactgggcc
     2581 tttcgtttta tctgttgttt gtcggtgaac gctctcctga gtaggacaaa tccgccgccc
     2641 tagacctagt gtcattttat ttcccccgtt tcagcatcaa gaacctttgc ataacttgct
     2701 ctatatccac actgataatt gccctcaaac cataatctaa aggcgctaga gtttgttgaa
     2761 acaatatctt ttacatcatt cgtatttaaa attccaaact ccgctcccct aaggcgaata
     2821 aaagccatta aatcttttgt atttaccaaa ttatagtcat ccactatatc taagagtaaa
     2881 ttcttcaatt ctcttttttg gctttcatca agtgttatat agcggtcaat atcaaaatca
     2941 ttaatgttca aaatatcttt tttgtcgtat atatgtttat tcttagcaat agcgtccttt
     3001 gattcatgag tcaaatattc atatgaacct ttgatataat caagtatctc aacatgagca
     3061 actgaactat tccccaattt tcgcttaatc ttgttcctaa cgctttctat tgttacagga
     3121 tttcgtgcaa tatatataac gtgatagtgt ggttttttat agtgctttcc atttcgtata
     3181 acatcactac tattccatgt atctttatct tttttttcgt ccatatcgtg taaaggactg
     3241 acagccatag atacgcccaa actctctaat ttttccttcc aatcattagg aattgagtca
     3301 ggatataata aaaatccaaa atttctagct ttagtatttt taatagccat gatataatta
     3361 ccttatcaaa aacaagtagc gaaaactcgt atccttctaa aaacgcgagc tttcgcttat
     3421 tttttttgtt ctgattcctt tcttgcatat tcttctatag ctaacgccgc aaccgcagat
     3481 tttgaaaaac ctttttgttt cgccatatct gttaattttt tatcttgctc ttttgtcaga
     3541 gaaatcataa ctcttttttt cgattctgaa atcaccattt aaaaaactcc aatcaaataa
     3601 ttttataaag ttagtgtatc actttgtaat cataaaaaca acaataaagc tacttaaata
     3661 tagatttata aaaaacgttg gcgaaaacgt tggcgattcg ttggcgattg aaaaacccct
     3721 taaacccttg agccagttgg gatagagcgt ttttggcaca aaaattggca ctcggcactt
     3781 aatggggggt cgtagtacgg aagcaaaatt cgcttccttt ccccccattt ttttccaaat
     3841 tccaaatttt tttcaaaaat tttccagcgc taccgctcgg caaaattgca agcaattttt
     3901 aaaatcaaac ccatgaggga atttcattcc ctcatactcc cttgagcctc ctccaaccga
     3961 aatagaaggg cgctgcgctt attatttcat tcagtcatcg gctttcataa tctaacagac
     4021 aacatcttcg ctgcaaagcc acgctacgct caagggcttt tacgctacga taacgcctgt
     4081 tttaacgatt atgccgataa ctaaacgaaa taaacgctaa aacgtctcag aaacgatttt
     4141 gagacgtttt aataaaaaat cgcctagtgc ttggattctc accaataaaa aacgcccggc
     4201 ggcaaccgag cgttctgaac aaatccagat ggagttctga ggtcattact ggatctatca
     4261 acaggagtcc aagcgagctc ggtactaaaa caattcatcc agtaaaatat aatattttat
     4321 tttctcccaa tcaggcttga tccccagtaa gtcaaaaaat agctcgacat actgttcttc
     4381 cccgatatcc tccctgatcg accggacgca gaaggcaatg tcataccact tgtccgccct
     4441 gccgcttctc ccaagatcaa taaagccact tactttgcca tctttcacaa agatgttgct
     4501 gtctcccagg tcgccgtggg aaaagacaag ttcctcttcg ggcttttccg tctttaaaaa
     4561 atcatacagc tcgcgcggat ctttaaatgg agtgtcttct tcccagtttt cgcaatccac
     4621 atcggccaga tcgttattca gtaagtaatc caattcggct aagcggccgt ctaagctatt
     4681 cgtataggga caatccgata tgtcgatgga gtgaaagagc ctgatgcact ccgcatacag
     4741 ctcgatagtc ttttcagggc tttgttcatc ttcataccct tccgagcaaa ggacgccatc
     4801 ggcctcactc atgagcagat tgctccagcc atcatgccgt tcaaagtgca ggacctttgg
     4861 aacaggcagc tttccttcca gccatagcat catgtccttt tcccgttcca catcataggt
     4921 ggtcccttta taccggctgt ccgtcatttt taaatatagg atttcatttt ctcccaccag
     4981 cttatatacc ttagcaggag acattccttc cgtatctttt acgcagcggt attcttcgat
     5041 cagttttttc aattccggtg atattctcat tttagccatt tattatttcc ttcctctttt
     5101 ctacagtatt taaagatacc ccaagaagct aattataaca agacgaac
//
