# Supplementary material for: Development of a genetic toolset for the highly engineerable and metabolically versatile Acinetobacter baylyi ADP1
Source: bioRxiv preprint, doi:10.1101/696302, version 1 (2019-07-09)
Supplement: Supplemental Files [file 696302_file04.zip › ADP1 Supplemental Files/ADP1 Tools Vectors/Plasmids/Expression Controls/pBWB172 pbav1k-laci-trc-___-ctrl.gb]

LOCUS       pBAV1K-lacI-Trc-____(CT 4302 bp ds-DNA     circular     12-JAN-2018
DEFINITION  .
FEATURES             Location/Qualifiers
     misc_binding    2585..2607
                     /label="LacO"
                     /ApEinfo_revcolor=#84b0dc
                     /ApEinfo_fwdcolor=#84b0dc
     CDS             1238..2320
                     /label="lacI CDS"
                     /ApEinfo_revcolor=#d59687
                     /ApEinfo_fwdcolor=#d59687
     protein_bind    2589..2605
                     /label="lac operator"
                     /ApEinfo_revcolor=#84b0dc
                     /ApEinfo_fwdcolor=#84b0dc
     terminator      2676..2762
                     /label="rrnB T1 terminator"
                     /ApEinfo_revcolor=#f58a5e
                     /ApEinfo_fwdcolor=#f58a5e
     promoter        2552..2581
                     /label="trc promoter"
                     /ApEinfo_revcolor=#d59687
                     /ApEinfo_fwdcolor=#d59687
     misc_feature    2552..2557
                     /label="-35 Box"
                     /ApEinfo_revcolor=#9eafd2
                     /ApEinfo_fwdcolor=#9eafd2
     CDS             4093..4104
                     /label="Factor Xa site"
                     /ApEinfo_revcolor=#b1ff67
                     /ApEinfo_fwdcolor=#b1ff67
     terminator      4..98
                     /label="lambda t0 terminator"
                     /ApEinfo_revcolor=#c7b0e3
                     /ApEinfo_fwdcolor=#c7b0e3
     primer_bind     complement(1257..1276)
                     /label="LacI-R"
                     /ApEinfo_revcolor=#ffef86
                     /ApEinfo_fwdcolor=#ffef86
     misc_feature    1114..1133
                     /label="BioBrick prefix"
                     /ApEinfo_revcolor=#ff9ccd
                     /ApEinfo_fwdcolor=#ff9ccd
     misc_feature    2575..2580
                     /label="-10 Box"
                     /ApEinfo_revcolor=#d6b295
                     /ApEinfo_fwdcolor=#d6b295
     CDS             complement(114..908)
                     /label="KanR"
                     /ApEinfo_revcolor=#faac61
                     /ApEinfo_fwdcolor=#faac61
     promoter        1160..1237
                     /label="lacIq promoter"
                     /ApEinfo_revcolor=#f58a5e
                     /ApEinfo_fwdcolor=#f58a5e
ORIGIN
        1 tggattctca ccaataaaaa acgcccggcg gcaaccgagc gttctgaaca aatccagatg
       61 gagttctgag gtcattactg gatctatcaa caggagtcca agcgagctcg gtactaaaac
      121 aattcatcca gtaaaatata atattttatt ttctcccaat caggcttgat ccccagtaag
      181 tcaaaaaata gctcgacata ctgttcttcc ccgatatcct ccctgatcga ccggacgcag
      241 aaggcaatgt cataccactt gtccgccctg ccgcttctcc caagatcaat aaagccactt
      301 actttgccat ctttcacaaa gatgttgctg tctcccaggt cgccgtggga aaagacaagt
      361 tcctcttcgg gcttttccgt ctttaaaaaa tcatacagct cgcgcggatc tttaaatgga
      421 gtgtcttctt cccagttttc gcaatccaca tcggccagat cgttattcag taagtaatcc
      481 aattcggcta agcggccgtc taagctattc gtatagggac aatccgatat gtcgatggag
      541 tgaaagagcc tgatgcactc cgcatacagc tcgatagtct tttcagggct ttgttcatct
      601 tcataccctt ccgagcaaag gacgccatcg gcctcactca tgagcagatt gctccagcca
      661 tcatgccgtt caaagtgcag gacctttgga acaggcagct ttccttccag ccatagcatc
      721 atgtcctttt cccgttccac atcataggtg gtccctttat accggctgtc cgtcattttt
      781 aaatatagga tttcattttc tcccaccagc ttatatacct tagcaggaga cattccttcc
      841 gtatctttta cgcagcggta ttcttcgatc agttttttca attccggtga tattctcatt
      901 ttagccattt attatttcct tcctcttttc tacagtattt aaagataccc caagaagcta
      961 attataacaa gacgaactcc aattcactgt tccttgcatt ctaaaacctt aaatacagaa
     1021 aacagccttt tcaaagttgt tttcaaagtt ggcgtataac atagtatcga cggagccgat
     1081 tttgaaacca caattatgat agaatttgac gtcgaattcg cggccgcttc tagaactata
     1141 gctagcatgc atttacgttg acaccatcga atggtgcaaa acctttcgcg gtatggcatg
     1201 atagcgcccg gaagagagtc aattcagggt ggtgaatgtg aaaccagtaa cgttatacga
     1261 tgtcgcagag tatgccggtg tctcttatca gaccgtttcc cgcgtggtga accaggccag
     1321 ccacgtttct gcgaaaacgc gggaaaaagt ggaagcggcg atggcggagc tgaattacat
     1381 tcccaaccgc gtggcacaac aactggcggg caaacagtcg ttgctgattg gcgttgccac
     1441 ctccagtctg gccctgcacg cgccgtcgca aattgtcgcg gcgattaaat ctcgcgccga
     1501 tcaactgggt gccagcgtgg tggtgtcgat ggtagaacga agcggcgtcg aagcctgtaa
     1561 agcggcggtg cacaatcttc tcgcgcaacg cgtcagtggg ctgatcatta actatccgct
     1621 ggatgaccag gatgccattg ctgtggaagc tgcctgcact aatgttccgg cgttatttct
     1681 tgatgtctct gaccagacac ccatcaacag tattattttc tcccatgaag acggtacgcg
     1741 actgggcgtg gagcatctgg tcgcattggg tcaccagcaa atcgcgctgt tagcgggccc
     1801 attaagttct gtctcggcgc gtctgcgtct ggctggctgg cataaatatc tcactcgcaa
     1861 tcaaattcag ccgatagcgg aacgggaagg cgactggagt gccatgtccg gttttcaaca
     1921 aaccatgcaa atgctgaatg agggcatcgt tcccactgcg atgctggttg ccaacgatca
     1981 gatggcgctg ggcgcaatgc gcgccattac cgagtccggg ctgcgcgttg gtgcggatat
     2041 ctcggtagtg ggatacgacg ataccgaaga cagctcatgt tatatcccgc cgtcaaccac
     2101 catcaaacag gattttcgcc tgctggggca aaccagcgtg gaccgcttgc tgcaactctc
     2161 tcagggccag gcggtgaagg gcaatcagct gttgcccgtc tcactggtga aaagaaaaac
     2221 caccctggcg cccaatacgc aaaccgcctc tccccgcgcg ttggccgatt cattaatgca
     2281 gctggcacga caggtttccc gactggaaag cgggcagtga gcgcaacgca attaatgtga
     2341 gttagcgcga attgatctgg tttgacagct tatcatcgac tgcacggtgc accaatgctt
     2401 ctggcgtcag gcagccatcg gaagctgtgg tatggctgtg caggtcgtaa atcactgcat
     2461 aattcgtgtc gctcaaggcg cactcccgtt ctggataatg ttttttgcgc cgacatcata
     2521 acggttctgg caaatattct gaaatgagct gttgacaatt aatcatccgg ctcgtataat
     2581 gtgtggaatt gtgagcggat aacaatttca cacaggaaac agaccgcctc agggcccgat
     2641 cgatgccgcc gcttaattaa ttaatccaga ggcatcaaat aaaacgaaag gctcagtcga
     2701 aagactgggc ctttcgtttt atctgttgtt tgtcggtgaa cgctctcctg agtaggacaa
     2761 atccgccgcc ctagacctag tgtcatttta tttcccccgt ttcagcatca agaacctttg
     2821 cataacttgc tctatatcca cactgataat tgccctcaaa ccataatcta aaggcgctag
     2881 agtttgttga aacaatatct tttacatcat tcgtatttaa aattccaaac tccgctcccc
     2941 taaggcgaat aaaagccatt aaatcttttg tatttaccaa attatagtca tccactatat
     3001 ctaagagtaa attcttcaat tctctttttt ggctttcatc aagtgttata tagcggtcaa
     3061 tatcaaaatc attaatgttc aaaatatctt ttttgtcgta tatatgttta ttcttagcaa
     3121 tagcgtcctt tgattcatga gtcaaatatt catatgaacc tttgatataa tcaagtatct
     3181 caacatgagc aactgaacta ttccccaatt ttcgcttaat cttgttccta acgctttcta
     3241 ttgttacagg atttcgtgca atatatataa cgtgatagtg tggtttttta tagtgctttc
     3301 catttcgtat aacatcacta ctattccatg tatctttatc ttttttttcg tccatatcgt
     3361 gtaaaggact gacagccata gatacgccca aactctctaa tttttccttc caatcattag
     3421 gaattgagtc aggatataat aaaaatccaa aatttctagc tttagtattt ttaatagcca
     3481 tgatataatt accttatcaa aaacaagtag cgaaaactcg tatccttcta aaaacgcgag
     3541 ctttcgctta ttttttttgt tctgattcct ttcttgcata ttcttctata gctaacgccg
     3601 caaccgcaga ttttgaaaaa cctttttgtt tcgccatatc tgttaatttt ttatcttgct
     3661 cttttgtcag agaaatcata actctttttt tcgattctga aatcaccatt taaaaaactc
     3721 caatcaaata attttataaa gttagtgtat cactttgtaa tcataaaaac aacaataaag
     3781 ctacttaaat atagatttat aaaaaacgtt ggcgaaaacg ttggcgattc gttggcgatt
     3841 gaaaaacccc ttaaaccctt gagccagttg ggatagagcg tttttggcac aaaaattggc
     3901 actcggcact taatgggggg tcgtagtacg gaagcaaaat tcgcttcctt tccccccatt
     3961 tttttccaaa ttccaaattt ttttcaaaaa ttttccagcg ctaccgctcg gcaaaattgc
     4021 aagcaatttt taaaatcaaa cccatgaggg aatttcattc cctcatactc ccttgagcct
     4081 cctccaaccg aaatagaagg gcgctgcgct tattatttca ttcagtcatc ggctttcata
     4141 atctaacaga caacatcttc gctgcaaagc cacgctacgc tcaagggctt ttacgctacg
     4201 ataacgcctg ttttaacgat tatgccgata actaaacgaa ataaacgcta aaacgtctca
     4261 gaaacgattt tgagacgttt taataaaaaa tcgcctagtg ct
//
