# Supplementary material for: Development of a genetic toolset for the highly engineerable and metabolically versatile Acinetobacter baylyi ADP1
Source: bioRxiv preprint, doi:10.1101/696302, version 1 (2019-07-09)
Supplement: Supplemental Files [file 696302_file04.zip › ADP1 Supplemental Files/ADP1 Tools Vectors/Plasmids/Expression Controls/pBWB171 pbav1k-laci-___-mcherry-ctrl.gb]

LOCUS       pBAV1K-lacI-___-mCherry 4983 bp ds-DNA     circular     23-MAY-2018
DEFINITION  .
FEATURES             Location/Qualifiers
     promoter        1160..1237
                     /label="lacIq promoter"
                     /ApEinfo_revcolor=#f58a5e
                     /ApEinfo_fwdcolor=#f58a5e
     misc_feature    1114..1133
                     /label="BioBrick prefix"
                     /ApEinfo_revcolor=#ff9ccd
                     /ApEinfo_fwdcolor=#ff9ccd
     CDS             1238..2320
                     /label="lacI CDS"
                     /ApEinfo_revcolor=#d59687
                     /ApEinfo_fwdcolor=#d59687
     misc_signal     3145..3164
                     /label="spKDL023"
                     /ApEinfo_revcolor=#b1ff67
                     /ApEinfo_fwdcolor=#b1ff67
     protein_bind    2559..2575
                     /label="lac operator"
                     /ApEinfo_revcolor=#84b0dc
                     /ApEinfo_fwdcolor=#84b0dc
     terminator      3357..3443
                     /label="rrnB T1 terminator"
                     /ApEinfo_revcolor=#f58a5e
                     /ApEinfo_fwdcolor=#f58a5e
     CDS             complement(114..908)
                     /label="KanR"
                     /ApEinfo_revcolor=#faac61
                     /ApEinfo_fwdcolor=#faac61
     primer_bind     complement(1257..1276)
                     /label="LacI-R"
                     /ApEinfo_revcolor=#ffef86
                     /ApEinfo_fwdcolor=#ffef86
     CDS             4774..4785
                     /label="Factor Xa site"
                     /ApEinfo_revcolor=#b1ff67
                     /ApEinfo_fwdcolor=#b1ff67
     misc_binding    2555..2577
                     /label="LacO"
                     /ApEinfo_revcolor=#84b0dc
                     /ApEinfo_fwdcolor=#84b0dc
     CDS             2596..3306
                     /label="mCherry"
                     /ApEinfo_revcolor=#d59687
                     /ApEinfo_fwdcolor=#d59687
     terminator      4..98
                     /label="lambda t0 terminator"
                     /ApEinfo_revcolor=#c7b0e3
                     /ApEinfo_fwdcolor=#c7b0e3
ORIGIN
        1 tggattctca ccaataaaaa acgcccggcg gcaaccgagc gttctgaaca aatccagatg
       61 gagttctgag gtcattactg gatctatcaa caggagtcca agcgagctcg gtactaaaac
      121 aattcatcca gtaaaatata atattttatt ttctcccaat caggcttgat ccccagtaag
      181 tcaaaaaata gctcgacata ctgttcttcc ccgatatcct ccctgatcga ccggacgcag
      241 aaggcaatgt cataccactt gtccgccctg ccgcttctcc caagatcaat aaagccactt
      301 actttgccat ctttcacaaa gatgttgctg tctcccaggt cgccgtggga aaagacaagt
      361 tcctcttcgg gcttttccgt ctttaaaaaa tcatacagct cgcgcggatc tttaaatgga
      421 gtgtcttctt cccagttttc gcaatccaca tcggccagat cgttattcag taagtaatcc
      481 aattcggcta agcggccgtc taagctattc gtatagggac aatccgatat gtcgatggag
      541 tgaaagagcc tgatgcactc cgcatacagc tcgatagtct tttcagggct ttgttcatct
      601 tcataccctt ccgagcaaag gacgccatcg gcctcactca tgagcagatt gctccagcca
      661 tcatgccgtt caaagtgcag gacctttgga acaggcagct ttccttccag ccatagcatc
      721 atgtcctttt cccgttccac atcataggtg gtccctttat accggctgtc cgtcattttt
      781 aaatatagga tttcattttc tcccaccagc ttatatacct tagcaggaga cattccttcc
      841 gtatctttta cgcagcggta ttcttcgatc agttttttca attccggtga tattctcatt
      901 ttagccattt attatttcct tcctcttttc tacagtattt aaagataccc caagaagcta
      961 attataacaa gacgaactcc aattcactgt tccttgcatt ctaaaacctt aaatacagaa
     1021 aacagccttt tcaaagttgt tttcaaagtt ggcgtataac atagtatcga cggagccgat
     1081 tttgaaacca caattatgat agaatttgac gtcgaattcg cggccgcttc tagaactata
     1141 gctagcatgc atttacgttg acaccatcga atggtgcaaa acctttcgcg gtatggcatg
     1201 atagcgcccg gaagagagtc aattcagggt ggtgaatgtg aaaccagtaa cgttatacga
     1261 tgtcgcagag tatgccggtg tctcttatca gaccgtttcc cgcgtggtga accaggccag
     1321 ccacgtttct gcgaaaacgc gggaaaaagt ggaagcggcg atggcggagc tgaattacat
     1381 tcccaaccgc gtggcacaac aactggcggg caaacagtcg ttgctgattg gcgttgccac
     1441 ctccagtctg gccctgcacg cgccgtcgca aattgtcgcg gcgattaaat ctcgcgccga
     1501 tcaactgggt gccagcgtgg tggtgtcgat ggtagaacga agcggcgtcg aagcctgtaa
     1561 agcggcggtg cacaatcttc tcgcgcaacg cgtcagtggg ctgatcatta actatccgct
     1621 ggatgaccag gatgccattg ctgtggaagc tgcctgcact aatgttccgg cgttatttct
     1681 tgatgtctct gaccagacac ccatcaacag tattattttc tcccatgaag acggtacgcg
     1741 actgggcgtg gagcatctgg tcgcattggg tcaccagcaa atcgcgctgt tagcgggccc
     1801 attaagttct gtctcggcgc gtctgcgtct ggctggctgg cataaatatc tcactcgcaa
     1861 tcaaattcag ccgatagcgg aacgggaagg cgactggagt gccatgtccg gttttcaaca
     1921 aaccatgcaa atgctgaatg agggcatcgt tcccactgcg atgctggttg ccaacgatca
     1981 gatggcgctg ggcgcaatgc gcgccattac cgagtccggg ctgcgcgttg gtgcggatat
     2041 ctcggtagtg ggatacgacg ataccgaaga cagctcatgt tatatcccgc cgtcaaccac
     2101 catcaaacag gattttcgcc tgctggggca aaccagcgtg gaccgcttgc tgcaactctc
     2161 tcagggccag gcggtgaagg gcaatcagct gttgcccgtc tcactggtga aaagaaaaac
     2221 caccctggcg cccaatacgc aaaccgcctc tccccgcgcg ttggccgatt cattaatgca
     2281 gctggcacga caggtttccc gactggaaag cgggcagtga gcgcaacgca attaatgtga
     2341 gttagcgcga attgatctgg tttgacagct tatcatcgac tgcacggtgc accaatgctt
     2401 ctggcgtcag gcagccatcg gaagctgtgg tatggctgtg caggtcgtaa atcactgcat
     2461 aattcgtgtc gctcaaggcg cactcccgtt ctggataatg ttttttgcgc cgacatcata
     2521 acggttctgg caaatattct gaaatgagct gtgtggaatt gtgagcggat aacaatttca
     2581 cacaggaaac agaccatggt gagcaagggc gaggaggata acatggccat catcaaggag
     2641 ttcatgcgct tcaaggttca catggagggc tccgtgaacg gccacgagtt cgagatcgag
     2701 ggcgagggcg agggccgccc ctacgagggc acccagaccg ccaagctgaa ggtgaccaag
     2761 ggtggccccc tgcccttcgc ctgggacatc ctgtcccctc agttcatgta cggctccaag
     2821 gcctacgtga agcaccccgc cgacatcccc gactacttga agctgtcctt ccccgagggc
     2881 ttcaagtggg agcgcgtgat gaacttcgag gacggcggcg tggtgaccgt gacccaggac
     2941 tcctccctgc aagacggcga gttcatctac aaggtgaagc tgcgcggcac caacttcccc
     3001 tccgacggcc ccgtaatgca gaagaagact atgggctggg aggcctcctc cgagcggatg
     3061 taccccgagg acggcgcgct gaagggcgag atcaagcaga ggctgaagct gaaggacggc
     3121 ggccactacg acgctgaggt caagaccacc tacaaggcca agaagcccgt gcaactgccc
     3181 ggcgcgtaca acgtcaacat caagttggac atcacctccc acaacgagga ctacaccatc
     3241 gtggaacagt acgaacgcgc cgagggccgc cactccaccg gcggcatgga cgagctgtat
     3301 aagtaagcct cagggcccga tcgatgccgc cgcttaatta attaatccag aggcatcaaa
     3361 taaaacgaaa ggctcagtcg aaagactggg cctttcgttt tatctgttgt ttgtcggtga
     3421 acgctctcct gagtaggaca aatccgccgc cctagaccta gtgtcatttt atttcccccg
     3481 tttcagcatc aagaaccttt gcataacttg ctctatatcc acactgataa ttgccctcaa
     3541 accataatct aaaggcgcta gagtttgttg aaacaatatc ttttacatca ttcgtattta
     3601 aaattccaaa ctccgctccc ctaaggcgaa taaaagccat taaatctttt gtatttacca
     3661 aattatagtc atccactata tctaagagta aattcttcaa ttctcttttt tggctttcat
     3721 caagtgttat atagcggtca atatcaaaat cattaatgtt caaaatatct tttttgtcgt
     3781 atatatgttt attcttagca atagcgtcct ttgattcatg agtcaaatat tcatatgaac
     3841 ctttgatata atcaagtatc tcaacatgag caactgaact attccccaat tttcgcttaa
     3901 tcttgttcct aacgctttct attgttacag gatttcgtgc aatatatata acgtgatagt
     3961 gtggtttttt atagtgcttt ccatttcgta taacatcact actattccat gtatctttat
     4021 cttttttttc gtccatatcg tgtaaaggac tgacagccat agatacgccc aaactctcta
     4081 atttttcctt ccaatcatta ggaattgagt caggatataa taaaaatcca aaatttctag
     4141 ctttagtatt tttaatagcc atgatataat taccttatca aaaacaagta gcgaaaactc
     4201 gtatccttct aaaaacgcga gctttcgctt attttttttg ttctgattcc tttcttgcat
     4261 attcttctat agctaacgcc gcaaccgcag attttgaaaa acctttttgt ttcgccatat
     4321 ctgttaattt tttatcttgc tcttttgtca gagaaatcat aactcttttt ttcgattctg
     4381 aaatcaccat ttaaaaaact ccaatcaaat aattttataa agttagtgta tcactttgta
     4441 atcataaaaa caacaataaa gctacttaaa tatagattta taaaaaacgt tggcgaaaac
     4501 gttggcgatt cgttggcgat tgaaaaaccc cttaaaccct tgagccagtt gggatagagc
     4561 gtttttggca caaaaattgg cactcggcac ttaatggggg gtcgtagtac ggaagcaaaa
     4621 ttcgcttcct ttccccccat ttttttccaa attccaaatt tttttcaaaa attttccagc
     4681 gctaccgctc ggcaaaattg caagcaattt ttaaaatcaa acccatgagg gaatttcatt
     4741 ccctcatact cccttgagcc tcctccaacc gaaatagaag ggcgctgcgc ttattatttc
     4801 attcagtcat cggctttcat aatctaacag acaacatctt cgctgcaaag ccacgctacg
     4861 ctcaagggct tttacgctac gataacgcct gttttaacga ttatgccgat aactaaacga
     4921 aataaacgct aaaacgtctc agaaacgatt ttgagacgtt ttaataaaaa atcgcctagt
     4981 gct
//
