# Supplementary material for: Development of a genetic toolset for the highly engineerable and metabolically versatile Acinetobacter baylyi ADP1
Source: bioRxiv preprint, doi:10.1101/696302, version 1 (2019-07-09)
Supplement: Supplemental Files [file 696302_file04.zip › ADP1 Supplemental Files/ADP1 Tools Vectors/Plasmids/BCD variants/pBWB296 pbav1k-laci-trc-bcd20-mcherry.gb]

LOCUS       pBAV1K-lacI-Trc-BCD20-m 5085 bp ds-DNA     circular     23-JAN-2019
DEFINITION  .
FEATURES             Location/Qualifiers
     misc_feature    748..752
                     /label="Space before BCD"
                     /ApEinfo_revcolor=#faac61
                     /ApEinfo_fwdcolor=#faac61
     primer_bind     complement(4482..4501)
                     /label="LacI-R"
                     /ApEinfo_revcolor=#ffef86
                     /ApEinfo_fwdcolor=#ffef86
     misc_feature    753..837
                     /label="BCD20"
                     /ApEinfo_revcolor=#84b0dc
                     /ApEinfo_fwdcolor=#84b0dc
     CDS             join(4463..5085,1..460)
                     /label="lacI CDS"
                     /ApEinfo_revcolor=#d59687
                     /ApEinfo_fwdcolor=#d59687
     misc_feature    715..720
                     /label="-10 Box"
                     /ApEinfo_revcolor=#d6b295
                     /ApEinfo_fwdcolor=#d6b295
     misc_feature    785..787
                     /label="Start codon internal"
                     /ApEinfo_revcolor=#75c6a9
                     /ApEinfo_fwdcolor=#75c6a9
     CDS             complement(3339..4133)
                     /label="KanR"
                     /ApEinfo_revcolor=#faac61
                     /ApEinfo_fwdcolor=#faac61
     terminator      3229..3323
                     /label="lambda t0 terminator"
                     /ApEinfo_revcolor=#c7b0e3
                     /ApEinfo_fwdcolor=#c7b0e3
     promoter        692..721
                     /label="trc promoter"
                     /ApEinfo_revcolor=#d59687
                     /ApEinfo_fwdcolor=#d59687
     misc_signal     1387..1406
                     /label="spKDL023"
                     /ApEinfo_revcolor=#b1ff67
                     /ApEinfo_fwdcolor=#b1ff67
     misc_feature    730..730
                     /label="TSS"
                     /ApEinfo_revcolor=#d59687
                     /ApEinfo_fwdcolor=#d59687
     misc_feature    692..697
                     /label="-35 Box"
                     /ApEinfo_revcolor=#9eafd2
                     /ApEinfo_fwdcolor=#9eafd2
     promoter        4385..4462
                     /label="lacIq promoter"
                     /ApEinfo_revcolor=#f58a5e
                     /ApEinfo_fwdcolor=#f58a5e
     CDS             3016..3027
                     /label="Factor Xa site"
                     /ApEinfo_revcolor=#b1ff67
                     /ApEinfo_fwdcolor=#b1ff67
     misc_feature    4339..4358
                     /label="BioBrick prefix"
                     /ApEinfo_revcolor=#ff9ccd
                     /ApEinfo_fwdcolor=#ff9ccd
     misc_binding    725..747
                     /label="LacO"
                     /ApEinfo_revcolor=#84b0dc
                     /ApEinfo_fwdcolor=#84b0dc
     misc_feature    823..831
                     /label="BCD20 SD2"
                     /ApEinfo_revcolor=#85dae9
                     /ApEinfo_fwdcolor=#85dae9
     misc_feature    753..818
                     /label="BCDt'"
                     /ApEinfo_revcolor=#b1ff67
                     /ApEinfo_fwdcolor=#b1ff67
     protein_bind    729..745
                     /label="lac operator"
                     /ApEinfo_revcolor=#84b0dc
                     /ApEinfo_fwdcolor=#84b0dc
     terminator      1599..1685
                     /label="rrnB T1 terminator"
                     /ApEinfo_revcolor=#f58a5e
                     /ApEinfo_fwdcolor=#f58a5e
     CDS             838..1548
                     /label="mCherry"
                     /ApEinfo_revcolor=#d59687
                     /ApEinfo_fwdcolor=#d59687
     misc_feature    772..779
                     /label="SD1"
                     /ApEinfo_revcolor=#f8d3a9
                     /ApEinfo_fwdcolor=#f8d3a9
ORIGIN
        1 tcaaattcag ccgatagcgg aacgggaagg cgactggagt gccatgtccg gttttcaaca
       61 aaccatgcaa atgctgaatg agggcatcgt tcccactgcg atgctggttg ccaacgatca
      121 gatggcgctg ggcgcaatgc gcgccattac cgagtccggg ctgcgcgttg gtgcggatat
      181 ctcggtagtg ggatacgacg ataccgaaga cagctcatgt tatatcccgc cgtcaaccac
      241 catcaaacag gattttcgcc tgctggggca aaccagcgtg gaccgcttgc tgcaactctc
      301 tcagggccag gcggtgaagg gcaatcagct gttgcccgtc tcactggtga aaagaaaaac
      361 caccctggcg cccaatacgc aaaccgcctc tccccgcgcg ttggccgatt cattaatgca
      421 gctggcacga caggtttccc gactggaaag cgggcagtga gcgcaacgca attaatgtga
      481 gttagcgcga attgatctgg tttgacagct tatcatcgac tgcacggtgc accaatgctt
      541 ctggcgtcag gcagccatcg gaagctgtgg tatggctgtg caggtcgtaa atcactgcat
      601 aattcgtgtc gctcaaggcg cactcccgtt ctggataatg ttttttgcgc cgacatcata
      661 acggttctgg caaatattct gaaatgagct gttgacaatt aatcatccgg ctcgtataat
      721 gtgtggaatt gtgagcggat aacaatttca caGGGCCCAA GTTCACTTAA AAAGGAGATC
      781 AACAATGAAA GCAATTTTCG TACTGAAACA TCTTAATCAT GCTGAGGAAA GTTTCTAatg
      841 gtgagcaagg gcgaggagga taacatggcc atcatcaagg agttcatgcg cttcaaggtt
      901 cacatggagg gctccgtgaa cggccacgag ttcgagatcg agggcgaggg cgagggccgc
      961 ccctacgagg gcacccagac cgccaagctg aaggtgacca agggtggccc cctgcccttc
     1021 gcctgggaca tcctgtcccc tcagttcatg tacggctcca aggcctacgt gaagcacccc
     1081 gccgacatcc ccgactactt gaagctgtcc ttccccgagg gcttcaagtg ggagcgcgtg
     1141 atgaacttcg aggacggcgg cgtggtgacc gtgacccagg actcctccct gcaagacggc
     1201 gagttcatct acaaggtgaa gctgcgcggc accaacttcc cctccgacgg ccccgtaatg
     1261 cagaagaaga ctatgggctg ggaggcctcc tccgagcgga tgtaccccga ggacggcgcg
     1321 ctgaagggcg agatcaagca gaggctgaag ctgaaggacg gcggccacta cgacgctgag
     1381 gtcaagacca cctacaaggc caagaagccc gtgcaactgc ccggcgcgta caacgtcaac
     1441 atcaagttgg acatcacctc ccacaacgag gactacacca tcgtggaaca gtacgaacgc
     1501 gccgagggcc gccactccac cggcggcatg gacgagctgt ataagtaagc ctcagggccc
     1561 gatcgatgcc gccgcttaat taattaatcc agaggcatca aataaaacga aaggctcagt
     1621 cgaaagactg ggcctttcgt tttatctgtt gtttgtcggt gaacgctctc ctgagtagga
     1681 caaatccgcc gccctagacc tagtgtcatt ttatttcccc cgtttcagca tcaagaacct
     1741 ttgcataact tgctctatat ccacactgat aattgccctc aaaccataat ctaaaggcgc
     1801 tagagtttgt tgaaacaata tcttttacat cattcgtatt taaaattcca aactccgctc
     1861 ccctaaggcg aataaaagcc attaaatctt ttgtatttac caaattatag tcatccacta
     1921 tatctaagag taaattcttc aattctcttt tttggctttc atcaagtgtt atatagcggt
     1981 caatatcaaa atcattaatg ttcaaaatat cttttttgtc gtatatatgt ttattcttag
     2041 caatagcgtc ctttgattca tgagtcaaat attcatatga acctttgata taatcaagta
     2101 tctcaacatg agcaactgaa ctattcccca attttcgctt aatcttgttc ctaacgcttt
     2161 ctattgttac aggatttcgt gcaatatata taacgtgata gtgtggtttt ttatagtgct
     2221 ttccatttcg tataacatca ctactattcc atgtatcttt atcttttttt tcgtccatat
     2281 cgtgtaaagg actgacagcc atagatacgc ccaaactctc taatttttcc ttccaatcat
     2341 taggaattga gtcaggatat aataaaaatc caaaatttct agctttagta tttttaatag
     2401 ccatgatata attaccttat caaaaacaag tagcgaaaac tcgtatcctt ctaaaaacgc
     2461 gagctttcgc ttattttttt tgttctgatt cctttcttgc atattcttct atagctaacg
     2521 ccgcaaccgc agattttgaa aaaccttttt gtttcgccat atctgttaat tttttatctt
     2581 gctcttttgt cagagaaatc ataactcttt ttttcgattc tgaaatcacc atttaaaaaa
     2641 ctccaatcaa ataattttat aaagttagtg tatcactttg taatcataaa aacaacaata
     2701 aagctactta aatatagatt tataaaaaac gttggcgaaa acgttggcga ttcgttggcg
     2761 attgaaaaac cccttaaacc cttgagccag ttgggataga gcgtttttgg cacaaaaatt
     2821 ggcactcggc acttaatggg gggtcgtagt acggaagcaa aattcgcttc ctttcccccc
     2881 atttttttcc aaattccaaa tttttttcaa aaattttcca gcgctaccgc tcggcaaaat
     2941 tgcaagcaat ttttaaaatc aaacccatga gggaatttca ttccctcata ctcccttgag
     3001 cctcctccaa ccgaaataga agggcgctgc gcttattatt tcattcagtc atcggctttc
     3061 ataatctaac agacaacatc ttcgctgcaa agccacgcta cgctcaaggg cttttacgct
     3121 acgataacgc ctgttttaac gattatgccg ataactaaac gaaataaacg ctaaaacgtc
     3181 tcagaaacga ttttgagacg ttttaataaa aaatcgccta gtgcttggat tctcaccaat
     3241 aaaaaacgcc cggcggcaac cgagcgttct gaacaaatcc agatggagtt ctgaggtcat
     3301 tactggatct atcaacagga gtccaagcga gctcggtact aaaacaattc atccagtaaa
     3361 atataatatt ttattttctc ccaatcaggc ttgatcccca gtaagtcaaa aaatagctcg
     3421 acatactgtt cttccccgat atcctccctg atcgaccgga cgcagaaggc aatgtcatac
     3481 cacttgtccg ccctgccgct tctcccaaga tcaataaagc cacttacttt gccatctttc
     3541 acaaagatgt tgctgtctcc caggtcgccg tgggaaaaga caagttcctc ttcgggcttt
     3601 tccgtcttta aaaaatcata cagctcgcgc ggatctttaa atggagtgtc ttcttcccag
     3661 ttttcgcaat ccacatcggc cagatcgtta ttcagtaagt aatccaattc ggctaagcgg
     3721 ccgtctaagc tattcgtata gggacaatcc gatatgtcga tggagtgaaa gagcctgatg
     3781 cactccgcat acagctcgat agtcttttca gggctttgtt catcttcata cccttccgag
     3841 caaaggacgc catcggcctc actcatgagc agattgctcc agccatcatg ccgttcaaag
     3901 tgcaggacct ttggaacagg cagctttcct tccagccata gcatcatgtc cttttcccgt
     3961 tccacatcat aggtggtccc tttataccgg ctgtccgtca tttttaaata taggatttca
     4021 ttttctccca ccagcttata taccttagca ggagacattc cttccgtatc ttttacgcag
     4081 cggtattctt cgatcagttt tttcaattcc ggtgatattc tcattttagc catttattat
     4141 ttccttcctc ttttctacag tatttaaaga taccccaaga agctaattat aacaagacga
     4201 actccaattc actgttcctt gcattctaaa accttaaata cagaaaacag ccttttcaaa
     4261 gttgttttca aagttggcgt ataacatagt atcgacggag ccgattttga aaccacaatt
     4321 atgatagaat ttgacgtcga attcgcggcc gcttctagaa ctatagctag catgcattta
     4381 cgttgacacc atcgaatggt gcaaaacctt tcgcggtatg gcatgatagc gcccggaaga
     4441 gagtcaattc agggtggtga atgtgaaacc agtaacgtta tacgatgtcg cagagtatgc
     4501 cggtgtctct tatcagaccg tttcccgcgt ggtgaaccag gccagccacg tttctgcgaa
     4561 aacgcgggaa aaagtggaag cggcgatggc ggagctgaat tacattccca accgcgtggc
     4621 acaacaactg gcgggcaaac agtcgttgct gattggcgtt gccacctcca gtctggccct
     4681 gcacgcgccg tcgcaaattg tcgcggcgat taaatctcgc gccgatcaac tgggtgccag
     4741 cgtggtggtg tcgatggtag aacgaagcgg cgtcgaagcc tgtaaagcgg cggtgcacaa
     4801 tcttctcgcg caacgcgtca gtgggctgat cattaactat ccgctggatg accaggatgc
     4861 cattgctgtg gaagctgcct gcactaatgt tccggcgtta tttcttgatg tctctgacca
     4921 gacacccatc aacagtatta ttttctccca tgaagacggt acgcgactgg gcgtggagca
     4981 tctggtcgca ttgggtcacc agcaaatcgc gctgttagcg ggcccattaa gttctgtctc
     5041 ggcgcgtctg cgtctggctg gctggcataa atatctcact cgcaa
//
