# Supplementary material for: Development of a genetic toolset for the highly engineerable and metabolically versatile Acinetobacter baylyi ADP1
Source: bioRxiv preprint, doi:10.1101/696302, version 1 (2019-07-09)
Supplement: Supplemental Files [file 696302_file04.zip › ADP1 Supplemental Files/ADP1 Tools Vectors/Plasmids/BCD variants/pBWB297 pbav1k-laci-trc-bcd24-mcherry.gb]

LOCUS       pBAV1K-lacI-Trc-BCD24-m 5085 bp ds-DNA     circular     23-JAN-2019
DEFINITION  .
FEATURES             Location/Qualifiers
     misc_feature    4339..4358
                     /label="BioBrick prefix"
                     /ApEinfo_revcolor=#ff9ccd
                     /ApEinfo_fwdcolor=#ff9ccd
     CDS             838..1548
                     /label="mCherry"
                     /ApEinfo_revcolor=#d59687
                     /ApEinfo_fwdcolor=#d59687
     misc_feature    748..752
                     /label="Space before BCD"
                     /ApEinfo_revcolor=#faac61
                     /ApEinfo_fwdcolor=#faac61
     CDS             join(4463..5085,1..460)
                     /label="lacI CDS"
                     /ApEinfo_revcolor=#d59687
                     /ApEinfo_fwdcolor=#d59687
     terminator      1599..1685
                     /label="rrnB T1 terminator"
                     /ApEinfo_revcolor=#f58a5e
                     /ApEinfo_fwdcolor=#f58a5e
     misc_feature    785..787
                     /label="Start codon internal"
                     /ApEinfo_revcolor=#75c6a9
                     /ApEinfo_fwdcolor=#75c6a9
     misc_feature    730..730
                     /label="TSS"
                     /ApEinfo_revcolor=#d59687
                     /ApEinfo_fwdcolor=#d59687
     misc_feature    692..697
                     /label="-35 Box"
                     /ApEinfo_revcolor=#9eafd2
                     /ApEinfo_fwdcolor=#9eafd2
     misc_feature    823..831
                     /label="BCD24 SD2"
                     /ApEinfo_revcolor=#b1ff67
                     /ApEinfo_fwdcolor=#b1ff67
     promoter        692..721
                     /label="trc promoter"
                     /ApEinfo_revcolor=#d59687
                     /ApEinfo_fwdcolor=#d59687
     misc_signal     1387..1406
                     /label="spKDL023"
                     /ApEinfo_revcolor=#b1ff67
                     /ApEinfo_fwdcolor=#b1ff67
     primer_bind     complement(4482..4501)
                     /label="LacI-R"
                     /ApEinfo_revcolor=#ffef86
                     /ApEinfo_fwdcolor=#ffef86
     misc_binding    725..747
                     /label="LacO"
                     /ApEinfo_revcolor=#84b0dc
                     /ApEinfo_fwdcolor=#84b0dc
     misc_feature    772..779
                     /label="SD1"
                     /ApEinfo_revcolor=#f8d3a9
                     /ApEinfo_fwdcolor=#f8d3a9
     promoter        4385..4462
                     /label="lacIq promoter"
                     /ApEinfo_revcolor=#f58a5e
                     /ApEinfo_fwdcolor=#f58a5e
     protein_bind    729..745
                     /label="lac operator"
                     /ApEinfo_revcolor=#84b0dc
                     /ApEinfo_fwdcolor=#84b0dc
     misc_feature    715..720
                     /label="-10 Box"
                     /ApEinfo_revcolor=#d6b295
                     /ApEinfo_fwdcolor=#d6b295
     CDS             complement(3339..4133)
                     /label="KanR"
                     /ApEinfo_revcolor=#faac61
                     /ApEinfo_fwdcolor=#faac61
     misc_feature    753..837
                     /label="BCD24"
                     /ApEinfo_revcolor=#84b0dc
                     /ApEinfo_fwdcolor=#84b0dc
     misc_feature    753..818
                     /label="BCDt'"
                     /ApEinfo_revcolor=#b1ff67
                     /ApEinfo_fwdcolor=#b1ff67
     CDS             3016..3027
                     /label="Factor Xa site"
                     /ApEinfo_revcolor=#b1ff67
                     /ApEinfo_fwdcolor=#b1ff67
     terminator      3229..3323
                     /label="lambda t0 terminator"
                     /ApEinfo_revcolor=#c7b0e3
                     /ApEinfo_fwdcolor=#c7b0e3
ORIGIN
        1 tcaaattcag ccgatagcgg aacgggaagg cgactggagt gccatgtccg gttttcaaca
       61 aaccatgcaa atgctgaatg agggcatcgt tcccactgcg atgctggttg ccaacgatca
      121 gatggcgctg ggcgcaatgc gcgccattac cgagtccggg ctgcgcgttg gtgcggatat
      181 ctcggtagtg ggatacgacg ataccgaaga cagctcatgt tatatcccgc cgtcaaccac
      241 catcaaacag gattttcgcc tgctggggca aaccagcgtg gaccgcttgc tgcaactctc
      301 tcagggccag gcggtgaagg gcaatcagct gttgcccgtc tcactggtga aaagaaaaac
      361 caccctggcg cccaatacgc aaaccgcctc tccccgcgcg ttggccgatt cattaatgca
      421 gctggcacga caggtttccc gactggaaag cgggcagtga gcgcaacgca attaatgtga
      481 gttagcgcga attgatctgg tttgacagct tatcatcgac tgcacggtgc accaatgctt
      541 ctggcgtcag gcagccatcg gaagctgtgg tatggctgtg caggtcgtaa atcactgcat
      601 aattcgtgtc gctcaaggcg cactcccgtt ctggataatg ttttttgcgc cgacatcata
      661 acggttctgg caaatattct gaaatgagct gttgacaatt aatcatccgg ctcgtataat
      721 gtgtggaatt gtgagcggat aacaatttca caGGGCCCAA GTTCACTTAA AAAGGAGATC
      781 AACAATGAAA GCAATTTTCG TACTGAAACA TCTTAATCAT GCGATGGACG GTTTCTAatg
      841 gtgagcaagg gcgaggagga taacatggcc atcatcaagg agttcatgcg cttcaaggtt
      901 cacatggagg gctccgtgaa cggccacgag ttcgagatcg agggcgaggg cgagggccgc
      961 ccctacgagg gcacccagac cgccaagctg aaggtgacca agggtggccc cctgcccttc
     1021 gcctgggaca tcctgtcccc tcagttcatg tacggctcca aggcctacgt gaagcacccc
     1081 gccgacatcc ccgactactt gaagctgtcc ttccccgagg gcttcaagtg ggagcgcgtg
     1141 atgaacttcg aggacggcgg cgtggtgacc gtgacccagg actcctccct gcaagacggc
     1201 gagttcatct acaaggtgaa gctgcgcggc accaacttcc cctccgacgg ccccgtaatg
     1261 cagaagaaga ctatgggctg ggaggcctcc tccgagcgga tgtaccccga ggacggcgcg
     1321 ctgaagggcg agatcaagca gaggctgaag ctgaaggacg gcggccacta cgacgctgag
     1381 gtcaagacca cctacaaggc caagaagccc gtgcaactgc ccggcgcgta caacgtcaac
     1441 atcaagttgg acatcacctc ccacaacgag gactacacca tcgtggaaca gtacgaacgc
     1501 gccgagggcc gccactccac cggcggcatg gacgagctgt ataagtaagc ctcagggccc
     1561 gatcgatgcc gccgcttaat taattaatcc agaggcatca aataaaacga aaggctcagt
     1621 cgaaagactg ggcctttcgt tttatctgtt gtttgtcggt gaacgctctc ctgagtagga
     1681 caaatccgcc gccctagacc tagtgtcatt ttatttcccc cgtttcagca tcaagaacct
     1741 ttgcataact tgctctatat ccacactgat aattgccctc aaaccataat ctaaaggcgc
     1801 tagagtttgt tgaaacaata tcttttacat cattcgtatt taaaattcca aactccgctc
     1861 ccctaaggcg aataaaagcc attaaatctt ttgtatttac caaattatag tcatccacta
     1921 tatctaagag taaattcttc aattctcttt tttggctttc atcaagtgtt atatagcggt
     1981 caatatcaaa atcattaatg ttcaaaatat cttttttgtc gtatatatgt ttattcttag
     2041 caatagcgtc ctttgattca tgagtcaaat attcatatga acctttgata taatcaagta
     2101 tctcaacatg agcaactgaa ctattcccca attttcgctt aatcttgttc ctaacgcttt
     2161 ctattgttac aggatttcgt gcaatatata taacgtgata gtgtggtttt ttatagtgct
     2221 ttccatttcg tataacatca ctactattcc atgtatcttt atcttttttt tcgtccatat
     2281 cgtgtaaagg actgacagcc atagatacgc ccaaactctc taatttttcc ttccaatcat
     2341 taggaattga gtcaggatat aataaaaatc caaaatttct agctttagta tttttaatag
     2401 ccatgatata attaccttat caaaaacaag tagcgaaaac tcgtatcctt ctaaaaacgc
     2461 gagctttcgc ttattttttt tgttctgatt cctttcttgc atattcttct atagctaacg
     2521 ccgcaaccgc agattttgaa aaaccttttt gtttcgccat atctgttaat tttttatctt
     2581 gctcttttgt cagagaaatc ataactcttt ttttcgattc tgaaatcacc atttaaaaaa
     2641 ctccaatcaa ataattttat aaagttagtg tatcactttg taatcataaa aacaacaata
     2701 aagctactta aatatagatt tataaaaaac gttggcgaaa acgttggcga ttcgttggcg
     2761 attgaaaaac cccttaaacc cttgagccag ttgggataga gcgtttttgg cacaaaaatt
     2821 ggcactcggc acttaatggg gggtcgtagt acggaagcaa aattcgcttc ctttcccccc
     2881 atttttttcc aaattccaaa tttttttcaa aaattttcca gcgctaccgc tcggcaaaat
     2941 tgcaagcaat ttttaaaatc aaacccatga gggaatttca ttccctcata ctcccttgag
     3001 cctcctccaa ccgaaataga agggcgctgc gcttattatt tcattcagtc atcggctttc
     3061 ataatctaac agacaacatc ttcgctgcaa agccacgcta cgctcaaggg cttttacgct
     3121 acgataacgc ctgttttaac gattatgccg ataactaaac gaaataaacg ctaaaacgtc
     3181 tcagaaacga ttttgagacg ttttaataaa aaatcgccta gtgcttggat tctcaccaat
     3241 aaaaaacgcc cggcggcaac cgagcgttct gaacaaatcc agatggagtt ctgaggtcat
     3301 tactggatct atcaacagga gtccaagcga gctcggtact aaaacaattc atccagtaaa
     3361 atataatatt ttattttctc ccaatcaggc ttgatcccca gtaagtcaaa aaatagctcg
     3421 acatactgtt cttccccgat atcctccctg atcgaccgga cgcagaaggc aatgtcatac
     3481 cacttgtccg ccctgccgct tctcccaaga tcaataaagc cacttacttt gccatctttc
     3541 acaaagatgt tgctgtctcc caggtcgccg tgggaaaaga caagttcctc ttcgggcttt
     3601 tccgtcttta aaaaatcata cagctcgcgc ggatctttaa atggagtgtc ttcttcccag
     3661 ttttcgcaat ccacatcggc cagatcgtta ttcagtaagt aatccaattc ggctaagcgg
     3721 ccgtctaagc tattcgtata gggacaatcc gatatgtcga tggagtgaaa gagcctgatg
     3781 cactccgcat acagctcgat agtcttttca gggctttgtt catcttcata cccttccgag
     3841 caaaggacgc catcggcctc actcatgagc agattgctcc agccatcatg ccgttcaaag
     3901 tgcaggacct ttggaacagg cagctttcct tccagccata gcatcatgtc cttttcccgt
     3961 tccacatcat aggtggtccc tttataccgg ctgtccgtca tttttaaata taggatttca
     4021 ttttctccca ccagcttata taccttagca ggagacattc cttccgtatc ttttacgcag
     4081 cggtattctt cgatcagttt tttcaattcc ggtgatattc tcattttagc catttattat
     4141 ttccttcctc ttttctacag tatttaaaga taccccaaga agctaattat aacaagacga
     4201 actccaattc actgttcctt gcattctaaa accttaaata cagaaaacag ccttttcaaa
     4261 gttgttttca aagttggcgt ataacatagt atcgacggag ccgattttga aaccacaatt
     4321 atgatagaat ttgacgtcga attcgcggcc gcttctagaa ctatagctag catgcattta
     4381 cgttgacacc atcgaatggt gcaaaacctt tcgcggtatg gcatgatagc gcccggaaga
     4441 gagtcaattc agggtggtga atgtgaaacc agtaacgtta tacgatgtcg cagagtatgc
     4501 cggtgtctct tatcagaccg tttcccgcgt ggtgaaccag gccagccacg tttctgcgaa
     4561 aacgcgggaa aaagtggaag cggcgatggc ggagctgaat tacattccca accgcgtggc
     4621 acaacaactg gcgggcaaac agtcgttgct gattggcgtt gccacctcca gtctggccct
     4681 gcacgcgccg tcgcaaattg tcgcggcgat taaatctcgc gccgatcaac tgggtgccag
     4741 cgtggtggtg tcgatggtag aacgaagcgg cgtcgaagcc tgtaaagcgg cggtgcacaa
     4801 tcttctcgcg caacgcgtca gtgggctgat cattaactat ccgctggatg accaggatgc
     4861 cattgctgtg gaagctgcct gcactaatgt tccggcgtta tttcttgatg tctctgacca
     4921 gacacccatc aacagtatta ttttctccca tgaagacggt acgcgactgg gcgtggagca
     4981 tctggtcgca ttgggtcacc agcaaatcgc gctgttagcg ggcccattaa gttctgtctc
     5041 ggcgcgtctg cgtctggctg gctggcataa atatctcact cgcaa
//
