# Supplementary material for: Development of a genetic toolset for the highly engineerable and metabolically versatile Acinetobacter baylyi ADP1
Source: bioRxiv preprint, doi:10.1101/696302, version 1 (2019-07-09)
Supplement: Supplemental Files [file 696302_file04.zip › ADP1 Supplemental Files/ADP1 Tools Vectors/Plasmids/BCD variants/pBWB293 pbav1k-laci-trc-bcd7-mcherry.gb]

LOCUS       pBAV1K-lacI-Trc-BCD7-mC 5085 bp ds-DNA     circular     23-JAN-2019
DEFINITION  .
FEATURES             Location/Qualifiers
     misc_feature    730..730
                     /label="TSS"
                     /ApEinfo_revcolor=#d59687
                     /ApEinfo_fwdcolor=#d59687
     misc_feature    692..697
                     /label="-35 Box"
                     /ApEinfo_revcolor=#9eafd2
                     /ApEinfo_fwdcolor=#9eafd2
     protein_bind    729..745
                     /label="lac operator"
                     /ApEinfo_revcolor=#84b0dc
                     /ApEinfo_fwdcolor=#84b0dc
     misc_binding    725..747
                     /label="LacO"
                     /ApEinfo_revcolor=#84b0dc
                     /ApEinfo_fwdcolor=#84b0dc
     promoter        692..721
                     /label="trc promoter"
                     /ApEinfo_revcolor=#d59687
                     /ApEinfo_fwdcolor=#d59687
     misc_feature    753..818
                     /label="BCDt'"
                     /ApEinfo_revcolor=#b1ff67
                     /ApEinfo_fwdcolor=#b1ff67
     misc_feature    823..831
                     /label="BCD7 SD2"
                     /ApEinfo_revcolor=#9eafd2
                     /ApEinfo_fwdcolor=#9eafd2
     CDS             join(4463..5085,1..460)
                     /label="lacI CDS"
                     /ApEinfo_revcolor=#d59687
                     /ApEinfo_fwdcolor=#d59687
     misc_signal     1387..1406
                     /label="spKDL023"
                     /ApEinfo_revcolor=#b1ff67
                     /ApEinfo_fwdcolor=#b1ff67
     CDS             complement(3339..4133)
                     /label="KanR"
                     /ApEinfo_revcolor=#faac61
                     /ApEinfo_fwdcolor=#faac61
     misc_feature    748..752
                     /label="Space before BCD"
                     /ApEinfo_revcolor=#faac61
                     /ApEinfo_fwdcolor=#faac61
     CDS             3016..3027
                     /label="Factor Xa site"
                     /ApEinfo_revcolor=#b1ff67
                     /ApEinfo_fwdcolor=#b1ff67
     terminator      3229..3323
                     /label="lambda t0 terminator"
                     /ApEinfo_revcolor=#c7b0e3
                     /ApEinfo_fwdcolor=#c7b0e3
     misc_feature    753..837
                     /label="BCD7"
                     /ApEinfo_revcolor=#84b0dc
                     /ApEinfo_fwdcolor=#84b0dc
     CDS             838..1548
                     /label="mCherry"
                     /ApEinfo_revcolor=#d59687
                     /ApEinfo_fwdcolor=#d59687
     misc_feature    4339..4358
                     /label="BioBrick prefix"
                     /ApEinfo_revcolor=#ff9ccd
                     /ApEinfo_fwdcolor=#ff9ccd
     misc_feature    715..720
                     /label="-10 Box"
                     /ApEinfo_revcolor=#d6b295
                     /ApEinfo_fwdcolor=#d6b295
     misc_feature    785..787
                     /label="Start codon internal"
                     /ApEinfo_revcolor=#75c6a9
                     /ApEinfo_fwdcolor=#75c6a9
     promoter        4385..4462
                     /label="lacIq promoter"
                     /ApEinfo_revcolor=#f58a5e
                     /ApEinfo_fwdcolor=#f58a5e
     terminator      1599..1685
                     /label="rrnB T1 terminator"
                     /ApEinfo_revcolor=#f58a5e
                     /ApEinfo_fwdcolor=#f58a5e
     misc_feature    772..779
                     /label="SD1"
                     /ApEinfo_revcolor=#f8d3a9
                     /ApEinfo_fwdcolor=#f8d3a9
     primer_bind     complement(4482..4501)
                     /label="LacI-R"
                     /ApEinfo_revcolor=#ffef86
                     /ApEinfo_fwdcolor=#ffef86
ORIGIN
        1 tcaaattcag ccgatagcgg aacgggaagg cgactggagt gccatgtccg gttttcaaca
       61 aaccatgcaa atgctgaatg agggcatcgt tcccactgcg atgctggttg ccaacgatca
      121 gatggcgctg ggcgcaatgc gcgccattac cgagtccggg ctgcgcgttg gtgcggatat
      181 ctcggtagtg ggatacgacg ataccgaaga cagctcatgt tatatcccgc cgtcaaccac
      241 catcaaacag gattttcgcc tgctggggca aaccagcgtg gaccgcttgc tgcaactctc
      301 tcagggccag gcggtgaagg gcaatcagct gttgcccgtc tcactggtga aaagaaaaac
      361 caccctggcg cccaatacgc aaaccgcctc tccccgcgcg ttggccgatt cattaatgca
      421 gctggcacga caggtttccc gactggaaag cgggcagtga gcgcaacgca attaatgtga
      481 gttagcgcga attgatctgg tttgacagct tatcatcgac tgcacggtgc accaatgctt
      541 ctggcgtcag gcagccatcg gaagctgtgg tatggctgtg caggtcgtaa atcactgcat
      601 aattcgtgtc gctcaaggcg cactcccgtt ctggataatg ttttttgcgc cgacatcata
      661 acggttctgg caaatattct gaaatgagct gttgacaatt aatcatccgg ctcgtataat
      721 gtgtggaatt gtgagcggat aacaatttca caGGGCCCAA GTTCACTTAA AAAGGAGATC
      781 AACAATGAAA GCAATTTTCG TACTGAAACA TCTTAATCAT GCTGGGGAGG GTTTCTAatg
      841 gtgagcaagg gcgaggagga taacatggcc atcatcaagg agttcatgcg cttcaaggtt
      901 cacatggagg gctccgtgaa cggccacgag ttcgagatcg agggcgaggg cgagggccgc
      961 ccctacgagg gcacccagac cgccaagctg aaggtgacca agggtggccc cctgcccttc
     1021 gcctgggaca tcctgtcccc tcagttcatg tacggctcca aggcctacgt gaagcacccc
     1081 gccgacatcc ccgactactt gaagctgtcc ttccccgagg gcttcaagtg ggagcgcgtg
     1141 atgaacttcg aggacggcgg cgtggtgacc gtgacccagg actcctccct gcaagacggc
     1201 gagttcatct acaaggtgaa gctgcgcggc accaacttcc cctccgacgg ccccgtaatg
     1261 cagaagaaga ctatgggctg ggaggcctcc tccgagcgga tgtaccccga ggacggcgcg
     1321 ctgaagggcg agatcaagca gaggctgaag ctgaaggacg gcggccacta cgacgctgag
     1381 gtcaagacca cctacaaggc caagaagccc gtgcaactgc ccggcgcgta caacgtcaac
     1441 atcaagttgg acatcacctc ccacaacgag gactacacca tcgtggaaca gtacgaacgc
     1501 gccgagggcc gccactccac cggcggcatg gacgagctgt ataagtaagc ctcagggccc
     1561 gatcgatgcc gccgcttaat taattaatcc agaggcatca aataaaacga aaggctcagt
     1621 cgaaagactg ggcctttcgt tttatctgtt gtttgtcggt gaacgctctc ctgagtagga
     1681 caaatccgcc gccctagacc tagtgtcatt ttatttcccc cgtttcagca tcaagaacct
     1741 ttgcataact tgctctatat ccacactgat aattgccctc aaaccataat ctaaaggcgc
     1801 tagagtttgt tgaaacaata tcttttacat cattcgtatt taaaattcca aactccgctc
     1861 ccctaaggcg aataaaagcc attaaatctt ttgtatttac caaattatag tcatccacta
     1921 tatctaagag taaattcttc aattctcttt tttggctttc atcaagtgtt atatagcggt
     1981 caatatcaaa atcattaatg ttcaaaatat cttttttgtc gtatatatgt ttattcttag
     2041 caatagcgtc ctttgattca tgagtcaaat attcatatga acctttgata taatcaagta
     2101 tctcaacatg agcaactgaa ctattcccca attttcgctt aatcttgttc ctaacgcttt
     2161 ctattgttac aggatttcgt gcaatatata taacgtgata gtgtggtttt ttatagtgct
     2221 ttccatttcg tataacatca ctactattcc atgtatcttt atcttttttt tcgtccatat
     2281 cgtgtaaagg actgacagcc atagatacgc ccaaactctc taatttttcc ttccaatcat
     2341 taggaattga gtcaggatat aataaaaatc caaaatttct agctttagta tttttaatag
     2401 ccatgatata attaccttat caaaaacaag tagcgaaaac tcgtatcctt ctaaaaacgc
     2461 gagctttcgc ttattttttt tgttctgatt cctttcttgc atattcttct atagctaacg
     2521 ccgcaaccgc agattttgaa aaaccttttt gtttcgccat atctgttaat tttttatctt
     2581 gctcttttgt cagagaaatc ataactcttt ttttcgattc tgaaatcacc atttaaaaaa
     2641 ctccaatcaa ataattttat aaagttagtg tatcactttg taatcataaa aacaacaata
     2701 aagctactta aatatagatt tataaaaaac gttggcgaaa acgttggcga ttcgttggcg
     2761 attgaaaaac cccttaaacc cttgagccag ttgggataga gcgtttttgg cacaaaaatt
     2821 ggcactcggc acttaatggg gggtcgtagt acggaagcaa aattcgcttc ctttcccccc
     2881 atttttttcc aaattccaaa tttttttcaa aaattttcca gcgctaccgc tcggcaaaat
     2941 tgcaagcaat ttttaaaatc aaacccatga gggaatttca ttccctcata ctcccttgag
     3001 cctcctccaa ccgaaataga agggcgctgc gcttattatt tcattcagtc atcggctttc
     3061 ataatctaac agacaacatc ttcgctgcaa agccacgcta cgctcaaggg cttttacgct
     3121 acgataacgc ctgttttaac gattatgccg ataactaaac gaaataaacg ctaaaacgtc
     3181 tcagaaacga ttttgagacg ttttaataaa aaatcgccta gtgcttggat tctcaccaat
     3241 aaaaaacgcc cggcggcaac cgagcgttct gaacaaatcc agatggagtt ctgaggtcat
     3301 tactggatct atcaacagga gtccaagcga gctcggtact aaaacaattc atccagtaaa
     3361 atataatatt ttattttctc ccaatcaggc ttgatcccca gtaagtcaaa aaatagctcg
     3421 acatactgtt cttccccgat atcctccctg atcgaccgga cgcagaaggc aatgtcatac
     3481 cacttgtccg ccctgccgct tctcccaaga tcaataaagc cacttacttt gccatctttc
     3541 acaaagatgt tgctgtctcc caggtcgccg tgggaaaaga caagttcctc ttcgggcttt
     3601 tccgtcttta aaaaatcata cagctcgcgc ggatctttaa atggagtgtc ttcttcccag
     3661 ttttcgcaat ccacatcggc cagatcgtta ttcagtaagt aatccaattc ggctaagcgg
     3721 ccgtctaagc tattcgtata gggacaatcc gatatgtcga tggagtgaaa gagcctgatg
     3781 cactccgcat acagctcgat agtcttttca gggctttgtt catcttcata cccttccgag
     3841 caaaggacgc catcggcctc actcatgagc agattgctcc agccatcatg ccgttcaaag
     3901 tgcaggacct ttggaacagg cagctttcct tccagccata gcatcatgtc cttttcccgt
     3961 tccacatcat aggtggtccc tttataccgg ctgtccgtca tttttaaata taggatttca
     4021 ttttctccca ccagcttata taccttagca ggagacattc cttccgtatc ttttacgcag
     4081 cggtattctt cgatcagttt tttcaattcc ggtgatattc tcattttagc catttattat
     4141 ttccttcctc ttttctacag tatttaaaga taccccaaga agctaattat aacaagacga
     4201 actccaattc actgttcctt gcattctaaa accttaaata cagaaaacag ccttttcaaa
     4261 gttgttttca aagttggcgt ataacatagt atcgacggag ccgattttga aaccacaatt
     4321 atgatagaat ttgacgtcga attcgcggcc gcttctagaa ctatagctag catgcattta
     4381 cgttgacacc atcgaatggt gcaaaacctt tcgcggtatg gcatgatagc gcccggaaga
     4441 gagtcaattc agggtggtga atgtgaaacc agtaacgtta tacgatgtcg cagagtatgc
     4501 cggtgtctct tatcagaccg tttcccgcgt ggtgaaccag gccagccacg tttctgcgaa
     4561 aacgcgggaa aaagtggaag cggcgatggc ggagctgaat tacattccca accgcgtggc
     4621 acaacaactg gcgggcaaac agtcgttgct gattggcgtt gccacctcca gtctggccct
     4681 gcacgcgccg tcgcaaattg tcgcggcgat taaatctcgc gccgatcaac tgggtgccag
     4741 cgtggtggtg tcgatggtag aacgaagcgg cgtcgaagcc tgtaaagcgg cggtgcacaa
     4801 tcttctcgcg caacgcgtca gtgggctgat cattaactat ccgctggatg accaggatgc
     4861 cattgctgtg gaagctgcct gcactaatgt tccggcgtta tttcttgatg tctctgacca
     4921 gacacccatc aacagtatta ttttctccca tgaagacggt acgcgactgg gcgtggagca
     4981 tctggtcgca ttgggtcacc agcaaatcgc gctgttagcg ggcccattaa gttctgtctc
     5041 ggcgcgtctg cgtctggctg gctggcataa atatctcact cgcaa
//
