# Supplementary material for: Development of a genetic toolset for the highly engineerable and metabolically versatile Acinetobacter baylyi ADP1
Source: bioRxiv preprint, doi:10.1101/696302, version 1 (2019-07-09)
Supplement: Supplemental Files [file 696302_file04.zip › ADP1 Supplemental Files/ADP1 Tools Vectors/Plasmids/BCD variants/pBWB295 pbav1k-laci-trc-bcd14-mcherry.gb]

LOCUS       pBAV1K-lacI-Trc-BCD14-m 5085 bp ds-DNA     circular     23-JAN-2019
DEFINITION  .
FEATURES             Location/Qualifiers
     promoter        4385..4462
                     /label="lacIq promoter"
                     /ApEinfo_revcolor=#f58a5e
                     /ApEinfo_fwdcolor=#f58a5e
     misc_feature    692..697
                     /label="-35 Box"
                     /ApEinfo_revcolor=#9eafd2
                     /ApEinfo_fwdcolor=#9eafd2
     protein_bind    729..745
                     /label="lac operator"
                     /ApEinfo_revcolor=#84b0dc
                     /ApEinfo_fwdcolor=#84b0dc
     misc_feature    715..720
                     /label="-10 Box"
                     /ApEinfo_revcolor=#d6b295
                     /ApEinfo_fwdcolor=#d6b295
     promoter        692..721
                     /label="trc promoter"
                     /ApEinfo_revcolor=#d59687
                     /ApEinfo_fwdcolor=#d59687
     misc_feature    730..730
                     /label="TSS"
                     /ApEinfo_revcolor=#d59687
                     /ApEinfo_fwdcolor=#d59687
     misc_feature    4339..4358
                     /label="BioBrick prefix"
                     /ApEinfo_revcolor=#ff9ccd
                     /ApEinfo_fwdcolor=#ff9ccd
     misc_feature    753..818
                     /label="BCDt'"
                     /ApEinfo_revcolor=#b1ff67
                     /ApEinfo_fwdcolor=#b1ff67
     CDS             3016..3027
                     /label="Factor Xa site"
                     /ApEinfo_revcolor=#b1ff67
                     /ApEinfo_fwdcolor=#b1ff67
     terminator      3229..3323
                     /label="lambda t0 terminator"
                     /ApEinfo_revcolor=#c7b0e3
                     /ApEinfo_fwdcolor=#c7b0e3
     misc_feature    823..831
                     /label="BCD14 SD2"
                     /ApEinfo_revcolor=#b4abac
                     /ApEinfo_fwdcolor=#b4abac
     CDS             join(4463..5085,1..460)
                     /label="lacI CDS"
                     /ApEinfo_revcolor=#d59687
                     /ApEinfo_fwdcolor=#d59687
     misc_binding    725..747
                     /label="LacO"
                     /ApEinfo_revcolor=#84b0dc
                     /ApEinfo_fwdcolor=#84b0dc
     misc_feature    753..837
                     /label="BCD14"
                     /ApEinfo_revcolor=#84b0dc
                     /ApEinfo_fwdcolor=#84b0dc
     terminator      1599..1685
                     /label="rrnB T1 terminator"
                     /ApEinfo_revcolor=#f58a5e
                     /ApEinfo_fwdcolor=#f58a5e
     misc_feature    785..787
                     /label="Start codon internal"
                     /ApEinfo_revcolor=#75c6a9
                     /ApEinfo_fwdcolor=#75c6a9
     misc_feature    772..779
                     /label="SD1"
                     /ApEinfo_revcolor=#f8d3a9
                     /ApEinfo_fwdcolor=#f8d3a9
     misc_signal     1387..1406
                     /label="spKDL023"
                     /ApEinfo_revcolor=#b1ff67
                     /ApEinfo_fwdcolor=#b1ff67
     CDS             838..1548
                     /label="mCherry"
                     /ApEinfo_revcolor=#d59687
                     /ApEinfo_fwdcolor=#d59687
     CDS             complement(3339..4133)
                     /label="KanR"
                     /ApEinfo_revcolor=#faac61
                     /ApEinfo_fwdcolor=#faac61
     misc_feature    748..752
                     /label="Space before BCD"
                     /ApEinfo_revcolor=#faac61
                     /ApEinfo_fwdcolor=#faac61
     primer_bind     complement(4482..4501)
                     /label="LacI-R"
                     /ApEinfo_revcolor=#ffef86
                     /ApEinfo_fwdcolor=#ffef86
ORIGIN
        1 tcaaattcag ccgatagcgg aacgggaagg cgactggagt gccatgtccg gttttcaaca
       61 aaccatgcaa atgctgaatg agggcatcgt tcccactgcg atgctggttg ccaacgatca
      121 gatggcgctg ggcgcaatgc gcgccattac cgagtccggg ctgcgcgttg gtgcggatat
      181 ctcggtagtg ggatacgacg ataccgaaga cagctcatgt tatatcccgc cgtcaaccac
      241 catcaaacag gattttcgcc tgctggggca aaccagcgtg gaccgcttgc tgcaactctc
      301 tcagggccag gcggtgaagg gcaatcagct gttgcccgtc tcactggtga aaagaaaaac
      361 caccctggcg cccaatacgc aaaccgcctc tccccgcgcg ttggccgatt cattaatgca
      421 gctggcacga caggtttccc gactggaaag cgggcagtga gcgcaacgca attaatgtga
      481 gttagcgcga attgatctgg tttgacagct tatcatcgac tgcacggtgc accaatgctt
      541 ctggcgtcag gcagccatcg gaagctgtgg tatggctgtg caggtcgtaa atcactgcat
      601 aattcgtgtc gctcaaggcg cactcccgtt ctggataatg ttttttgcgc cgacatcata
      661 acggttctgg caaatattct gaaatgagct gttgacaatt aatcatccgg ctcgtataat
      721 gtgtggaatt gtgagcggat aacaatttca caGGGCCCAA GTTCACTTAA AAAGGAGATC
      781 AACAATGAAA GCAATTTTCG TACTGAAACA TCTTAATCAT GCGGTGGAGG GTTTCTAatg
      841 gtgagcaagg gcgaggagga taacatggcc atcatcaagg agttcatgcg cttcaaggtt
      901 cacatggagg gctccgtgaa cggccacgag ttcgagatcg agggcgaggg cgagggccgc
      961 ccctacgagg gcacccagac cgccaagctg aaggtgacca agggtggccc cctgcccttc
     1021 gcctgggaca tcctgtcccc tcagttcatg tacggctcca aggcctacgt gaagcacccc
     1081 gccgacatcc ccgactactt gaagctgtcc ttccccgagg gcttcaagtg ggagcgcgtg
     1141 atgaacttcg aggacggcgg cgtggtgacc gtgacccagg actcctccct gcaagacggc
     1201 gagttcatct acaaggtgaa gctgcgcggc accaacttcc cctccgacgg ccccgtaatg
     1261 cagaagaaga ctatgggctg ggaggcctcc tccgagcgga tgtaccccga ggacggcgcg
     1321 ctgaagggcg agatcaagca gaggctgaag ctgaaggacg gcggccacta cgacgctgag
     1381 gtcaagacca cctacaaggc caagaagccc gtgcaactgc ccggcgcgta caacgtcaac
     1441 atcaagttgg acatcacctc ccacaacgag gactacacca tcgtggaaca gtacgaacgc
     1501 gccgagggcc gccactccac cggcggcatg gacgagctgt ataagtaagc ctcagggccc
     1561 gatcgatgcc gccgcttaat taattaatcc agaggcatca aataaaacga aaggctcagt
     1621 cgaaagactg ggcctttcgt tttatctgtt gtttgtcggt gaacgctctc ctgagtagga
     1681 caaatccgcc gccctagacc tagtgtcatt ttatttcccc cgtttcagca tcaagaacct
     1741 ttgcataact tgctctatat ccacactgat aattgccctc aaaccataat ctaaaggcgc
     1801 tagagtttgt tgaaacaata tcttttacat cattcgtatt taaaattcca aactccgctc
     1861 ccctaaggcg aataaaagcc attaaatctt ttgtatttac caaattatag tcatccacta
     1921 tatctaagag taaattcttc aattctcttt tttggctttc atcaagtgtt atatagcggt
     1981 caatatcaaa atcattaatg ttcaaaatat cttttttgtc gtatatatgt ttattcttag
     2041 caatagcgtc ctttgattca tgagtcaaat attcatatga acctttgata taatcaagta
     2101 tctcaacatg agcaactgaa ctattcccca attttcgctt aatcttgttc ctaacgcttt
     2161 ctattgttac aggatttcgt gcaatatata taacgtgata gtgtggtttt ttatagtgct
     2221 ttccatttcg tataacatca ctactattcc atgtatcttt atcttttttt tcgtccatat
     2281 cgtgtaaagg actgacagcc atagatacgc ccaaactctc taatttttcc ttccaatcat
     2341 taggaattga gtcaggatat aataaaaatc caaaatttct agctttagta tttttaatag
     2401 ccatgatata attaccttat caaaaacaag tagcgaaaac tcgtatcctt ctaaaaacgc
     2461 gagctttcgc ttattttttt tgttctgatt cctttcttgc atattcttct atagctaacg
     2521 ccgcaaccgc agattttgaa aaaccttttt gtttcgccat atctgttaat tttttatctt
     2581 gctcttttgt cagagaaatc ataactcttt ttttcgattc tgaaatcacc atttaaaaaa
     2641 ctccaatcaa ataattttat aaagttagtg tatcactttg taatcataaa aacaacaata
     2701 aagctactta aatatagatt tataaaaaac gttggcgaaa acgttggcga ttcgttggcg
     2761 attgaaaaac cccttaaacc cttgagccag ttgggataga gcgtttttgg cacaaaaatt
     2821 ggcactcggc acttaatggg gggtcgtagt acggaagcaa aattcgcttc ctttcccccc
     2881 atttttttcc aaattccaaa tttttttcaa aaattttcca gcgctaccgc tcggcaaaat
     2941 tgcaagcaat ttttaaaatc aaacccatga gggaatttca ttccctcata ctcccttgag
     3001 cctcctccaa ccgaaataga agggcgctgc gcttattatt tcattcagtc atcggctttc
     3061 ataatctaac agacaacatc ttcgctgcaa agccacgcta cgctcaaggg cttttacgct
     3121 acgataacgc ctgttttaac gattatgccg ataactaaac gaaataaacg ctaaaacgtc
     3181 tcagaaacga ttttgagacg ttttaataaa aaatcgccta gtgcttggat tctcaccaat
     3241 aaaaaacgcc cggcggcaac cgagcgttct gaacaaatcc agatggagtt ctgaggtcat
     3301 tactggatct atcaacagga gtccaagcga gctcggtact aaaacaattc atccagtaaa
     3361 atataatatt ttattttctc ccaatcaggc ttgatcccca gtaagtcaaa aaatagctcg
     3421 acatactgtt cttccccgat atcctccctg atcgaccgga cgcagaaggc aatgtcatac
     3481 cacttgtccg ccctgccgct tctcccaaga tcaataaagc cacttacttt gccatctttc
     3541 acaaagatgt tgctgtctcc caggtcgccg tgggaaaaga caagttcctc ttcgggcttt
     3601 tccgtcttta aaaaatcata cagctcgcgc ggatctttaa atggagtgtc ttcttcccag
     3661 ttttcgcaat ccacatcggc cagatcgtta ttcagtaagt aatccaattc ggctaagcgg
     3721 ccgtctaagc tattcgtata gggacaatcc gatatgtcga tggagtgaaa gagcctgatg
     3781 cactccgcat acagctcgat agtcttttca gggctttgtt catcttcata cccttccgag
     3841 caaaggacgc catcggcctc actcatgagc agattgctcc agccatcatg ccgttcaaag
     3901 tgcaggacct ttggaacagg cagctttcct tccagccata gcatcatgtc cttttcccgt
     3961 tccacatcat aggtggtccc tttataccgg ctgtccgtca tttttaaata taggatttca
     4021 ttttctccca ccagcttata taccttagca ggagacattc cttccgtatc ttttacgcag
     4081 cggtattctt cgatcagttt tttcaattcc ggtgatattc tcattttagc catttattat
     4141 ttccttcctc ttttctacag tatttaaaga taccccaaga agctaattat aacaagacga
     4201 actccaattc actgttcctt gcattctaaa accttaaata cagaaaacag ccttttcaaa
     4261 gttgttttca aagttggcgt ataacatagt atcgacggag ccgattttga aaccacaatt
     4321 atgatagaat ttgacgtcga attcgcggcc gcttctagaa ctatagctag catgcattta
     4381 cgttgacacc atcgaatggt gcaaaacctt tcgcggtatg gcatgatagc gcccggaaga
     4441 gagtcaattc agggtggtga atgtgaaacc agtaacgtta tacgatgtcg cagagtatgc
     4501 cggtgtctct tatcagaccg tttcccgcgt ggtgaaccag gccagccacg tttctgcgaa
     4561 aacgcgggaa aaagtggaag cggcgatggc ggagctgaat tacattccca accgcgtggc
     4621 acaacaactg gcgggcaaac agtcgttgct gattggcgtt gccacctcca gtctggccct
     4681 gcacgcgccg tcgcaaattg tcgcggcgat taaatctcgc gccgatcaac tgggtgccag
     4741 cgtggtggtg tcgatggtag aacgaagcgg cgtcgaagcc tgtaaagcgg cggtgcacaa
     4801 tcttctcgcg caacgcgtca gtgggctgat cattaactat ccgctggatg accaggatgc
     4861 cattgctgtg gaagctgcct gcactaatgt tccggcgtta tttcttgatg tctctgacca
     4921 gacacccatc aacagtatta ttttctccca tgaagacggt acgcgactgg gcgtggagca
     4981 tctggtcgca ttgggtcacc agcaaatcgc gctgttagcg ggcccattaa gttctgtctc
     5041 ggcgcgtctg cgtctggctg gctggcataa atatctcact cgcaa
//
