# Supplementary material for: Development of a genetic toolset for the highly engineerable and metabolically versatile Acinetobacter baylyi ADP1
Source: bioRxiv preprint, doi:10.1101/696302, version 1 (2019-07-09)
Supplement: Supplemental Files [file 696302_file04.zip › ADP1 Supplemental Files/ADP1 Tools Vectors/Plasmids/BCD variants/pBWB294 pbav1k-laci-trc-bcd9-mcherry.gb]

LOCUS       pBAV1K-lacI-Trc-BCD9-mC 5085 bp ds-DNA     circular     23-JAN-2019
DEFINITION  .
FEATURES             Location/Qualifiers
     misc_feature    715..720
                     /label="-10 Box"
                     /ApEinfo_revcolor=#d6b295
                     /ApEinfo_fwdcolor=#d6b295
     terminator      3229..3323
                     /label="lambda t0 terminator"
                     /ApEinfo_revcolor=#c7b0e3
                     /ApEinfo_fwdcolor=#c7b0e3
     misc_feature    772..779
                     /label="SD1"
                     /ApEinfo_revcolor=#f8d3a9
                     /ApEinfo_fwdcolor=#f8d3a9
     misc_feature    753..837
                     /label="BCD9"
                     /ApEinfo_revcolor=#84b0dc
                     /ApEinfo_fwdcolor=#84b0dc
     promoter        4385..4462
                     /label="lacIq promoter"
                     /ApEinfo_revcolor=#f58a5e
                     /ApEinfo_fwdcolor=#f58a5e
     primer_bind     complement(4482..4501)
                     /label="LacI-R"
                     /ApEinfo_revcolor=#ffef86
                     /ApEinfo_fwdcolor=#ffef86
     misc_feature    748..752
                     /label="Space before BCD"
                     /ApEinfo_revcolor=#faac61
                     /ApEinfo_fwdcolor=#faac61
     promoter        692..721
                     /label="trc promoter"
                     /ApEinfo_revcolor=#d59687
                     /ApEinfo_fwdcolor=#d59687
     CDS             838..1548
                     /label="mCherry"
                     /ApEinfo_revcolor=#d59687
                     /ApEinfo_fwdcolor=#d59687
     misc_feature    753..818
                     /label="BCDt'"
                     /ApEinfo_revcolor=#b1ff67
                     /ApEinfo_fwdcolor=#b1ff67
     misc_binding    725..747
                     /label="LacO"
                     /ApEinfo_revcolor=#84b0dc
                     /ApEinfo_fwdcolor=#84b0dc
     misc_feature    692..697
                     /label="-35 Box"
                     /ApEinfo_revcolor=#9eafd2
                     /ApEinfo_fwdcolor=#9eafd2
     protein_bind    729..745
                     /label="lac operator"
                     /ApEinfo_revcolor=#84b0dc
                     /ApEinfo_fwdcolor=#84b0dc
     misc_feature    823..831
                     /label="BCD9 SD2"
                     /ApEinfo_revcolor=#75c6a9
                     /ApEinfo_fwdcolor=#75c6a9
     misc_feature    4339..4358
                     /label="BioBrick prefix"
                     /ApEinfo_revcolor=#ff9ccd
                     /ApEinfo_fwdcolor=#ff9ccd
     misc_feature    730..730
                     /label="TSS"
                     /ApEinfo_revcolor=#d59687
                     /ApEinfo_fwdcolor=#d59687
     CDS             complement(3339..4133)
                     /label="KanR"
                     /ApEinfo_revcolor=#faac61
                     /ApEinfo_fwdcolor=#faac61
     CDS             3016..3027
                     /label="Factor Xa site"
                     /ApEinfo_revcolor=#b1ff67
                     /ApEinfo_fwdcolor=#b1ff67
     misc_signal     1387..1406
                     /label="spKDL023"
                     /ApEinfo_revcolor=#b1ff67
                     /ApEinfo_fwdcolor=#b1ff67
     terminator      1599..1685
                     /label="rrnB T1 terminator"
                     /ApEinfo_revcolor=#f58a5e
                     /ApEinfo_fwdcolor=#f58a5e
     CDS             join(4463..5085,1..460)
                     /label="lacI CDS"
                     /ApEinfo_revcolor=#d59687
                     /ApEinfo_fwdcolor=#d59687
     misc_feature    785..787
                     /label="Start codon internal"
                     /ApEinfo_revcolor=#75c6a9
                     /ApEinfo_fwdcolor=#75c6a9
ORIGIN
        1 tcaaattcag ccgatagcgg aacgggaagg cgactggagt gccatgtccg gttttcaaca
       61 aaccatgcaa atgctgaatg agggcatcgt tcccactgcg atgctggttg ccaacgatca
      121 gatggcgctg ggcgcaatgc gcgccattac cgagtccggg ctgcgcgttg gtgcggatat
      181 ctcggtagtg ggatacgacg ataccgaaga cagctcatgt tatatcccgc cgtcaaccac
      241 catcaaacag gattttcgcc tgctggggca aaccagcgtg gaccgcttgc tgcaactctc
      301 tcagggccag gcggtgaagg gcaatcagct gttgcccgtc tcactggtga aaagaaaaac
      361 caccctggcg cccaatacgc aaaccgcctc tccccgcgcg ttggccgatt cattaatgca
      421 gctggcacga caggtttccc gactggaaag cgggcagtga gcgcaacgca attaatgtga
      481 gttagcgcga attgatctgg tttgacagct tatcatcgac tgcacggtgc accaatgctt
      541 ctggcgtcag gcagccatcg gaagctgtgg tatggctgtg caggtcgtaa atcactgcat
      601 aattcgtgtc gctcaaggcg cactcccgtt ctggataatg ttttttgcgc cgacatcata
      661 acggttctgg caaatattct gaaatgagct gttgacaatt aatcatccgg ctcgtataat
      721 gtgtggaatt gtgagcggat aacaatttca caGGGCCCAA GTTCACTTAA AAAGGAGATC
      781 AACAATGAAA GCAATTTTCG TACTGAAACA TCTTAATCAT GCAGAGGAGT CTTTCTAatg
      841 gtgagcaagg gcgaggagga taacatggcc atcatcaagg agttcatgcg cttcaaggtt
      901 cacatggagg gctccgtgaa cggccacgag ttcgagatcg agggcgaggg cgagggccgc
      961 ccctacgagg gcacccagac cgccaagctg aaggtgacca agggtggccc cctgcccttc
     1021 gcctgggaca tcctgtcccc tcagttcatg tacggctcca aggcctacgt gaagcacccc
     1081 gccgacatcc ccgactactt gaagctgtcc ttccccgagg gcttcaagtg ggagcgcgtg
     1141 atgaacttcg aggacggcgg cgtggtgacc gtgacccagg actcctccct gcaagacggc
     1201 gagttcatct acaaggtgaa gctgcgcggc accaacttcc cctccgacgg ccccgtaatg
     1261 cagaagaaga ctatgggctg ggaggcctcc tccgagcgga tgtaccccga ggacggcgcg
     1321 ctgaagggcg agatcaagca gaggctgaag ctgaaggacg gcggccacta cgacgctgag
     1381 gtcaagacca cctacaaggc caagaagccc gtgcaactgc ccggcgcgta caacgtcaac
     1441 atcaagttgg acatcacctc ccacaacgag gactacacca tcgtggaaca gtacgaacgc
     1501 gccgagggcc gccactccac cggcggcatg gacgagctgt ataagtaagc ctcagggccc
     1561 gatcgatgcc gccgcttaat taattaatcc agaggcatca aataaaacga aaggctcagt
     1621 cgaaagactg ggcctttcgt tttatctgtt gtttgtcggt gaacgctctc ctgagtagga
     1681 caaatccgcc gccctagacc tagtgtcatt ttatttcccc cgtttcagca tcaagaacct
     1741 ttgcataact tgctctatat ccacactgat aattgccctc aaaccataat ctaaaggcgc
     1801 tagagtttgt tgaaacaata tcttttacat cattcgtatt taaaattcca aactccgctc
     1861 ccctaaggcg aataaaagcc attaaatctt ttgtatttac caaattatag tcatccacta
     1921 tatctaagag taaattcttc aattctcttt tttggctttc atcaagtgtt atatagcggt
     1981 caatatcaaa atcattaatg ttcaaaatat cttttttgtc gtatatatgt ttattcttag
     2041 caatagcgtc ctttgattca tgagtcaaat attcatatga acctttgata taatcaagta
     2101 tctcaacatg agcaactgaa ctattcccca attttcgctt aatcttgttc ctaacgcttt
     2161 ctattgttac aggatttcgt gcaatatata taacgtgata gtgtggtttt ttatagtgct
     2221 ttccatttcg tataacatca ctactattcc atgtatcttt atcttttttt tcgtccatat
     2281 cgtgtaaagg actgacagcc atagatacgc ccaaactctc taatttttcc ttccaatcat
     2341 taggaattga gtcaggatat aataaaaatc caaaatttct agctttagta tttttaatag
     2401 ccatgatata attaccttat caaaaacaag tagcgaaaac tcgtatcctt ctaaaaacgc
     2461 gagctttcgc ttattttttt tgttctgatt cctttcttgc atattcttct atagctaacg
     2521 ccgcaaccgc agattttgaa aaaccttttt gtttcgccat atctgttaat tttttatctt
     2581 gctcttttgt cagagaaatc ataactcttt ttttcgattc tgaaatcacc atttaaaaaa
     2641 ctccaatcaa ataattttat aaagttagtg tatcactttg taatcataaa aacaacaata
     2701 aagctactta aatatagatt tataaaaaac gttggcgaaa acgttggcga ttcgttggcg
     2761 attgaaaaac cccttaaacc cttgagccag ttgggataga gcgtttttgg cacaaaaatt
     2821 ggcactcggc acttaatggg gggtcgtagt acggaagcaa aattcgcttc ctttcccccc
     2881 atttttttcc aaattccaaa tttttttcaa aaattttcca gcgctaccgc tcggcaaaat
     2941 tgcaagcaat ttttaaaatc aaacccatga gggaatttca ttccctcata ctcccttgag
     3001 cctcctccaa ccgaaataga agggcgctgc gcttattatt tcattcagtc atcggctttc
     3061 ataatctaac agacaacatc ttcgctgcaa agccacgcta cgctcaaggg cttttacgct
     3121 acgataacgc ctgttttaac gattatgccg ataactaaac gaaataaacg ctaaaacgtc
     3181 tcagaaacga ttttgagacg ttttaataaa aaatcgccta gtgcttggat tctcaccaat
     3241 aaaaaacgcc cggcggcaac cgagcgttct gaacaaatcc agatggagtt ctgaggtcat
     3301 tactggatct atcaacagga gtccaagcga gctcggtact aaaacaattc atccagtaaa
     3361 atataatatt ttattttctc ccaatcaggc ttgatcccca gtaagtcaaa aaatagctcg
     3421 acatactgtt cttccccgat atcctccctg atcgaccgga cgcagaaggc aatgtcatac
     3481 cacttgtccg ccctgccgct tctcccaaga tcaataaagc cacttacttt gccatctttc
     3541 acaaagatgt tgctgtctcc caggtcgccg tgggaaaaga caagttcctc ttcgggcttt
     3601 tccgtcttta aaaaatcata cagctcgcgc ggatctttaa atggagtgtc ttcttcccag
     3661 ttttcgcaat ccacatcggc cagatcgtta ttcagtaagt aatccaattc ggctaagcgg
     3721 ccgtctaagc tattcgtata gggacaatcc gatatgtcga tggagtgaaa gagcctgatg
     3781 cactccgcat acagctcgat agtcttttca gggctttgtt catcttcata cccttccgag
     3841 caaaggacgc catcggcctc actcatgagc agattgctcc agccatcatg ccgttcaaag
     3901 tgcaggacct ttggaacagg cagctttcct tccagccata gcatcatgtc cttttcccgt
     3961 tccacatcat aggtggtccc tttataccgg ctgtccgtca tttttaaata taggatttca
     4021 ttttctccca ccagcttata taccttagca ggagacattc cttccgtatc ttttacgcag
     4081 cggtattctt cgatcagttt tttcaattcc ggtgatattc tcattttagc catttattat
     4141 ttccttcctc ttttctacag tatttaaaga taccccaaga agctaattat aacaagacga
     4201 actccaattc actgttcctt gcattctaaa accttaaata cagaaaacag ccttttcaaa
     4261 gttgttttca aagttggcgt ataacatagt atcgacggag ccgattttga aaccacaatt
     4321 atgatagaat ttgacgtcga attcgcggcc gcttctagaa ctatagctag catgcattta
     4381 cgttgacacc atcgaatggt gcaaaacctt tcgcggtatg gcatgatagc gcccggaaga
     4441 gagtcaattc agggtggtga atgtgaaacc agtaacgtta tacgatgtcg cagagtatgc
     4501 cggtgtctct tatcagaccg tttcccgcgt ggtgaaccag gccagccacg tttctgcgaa
     4561 aacgcgggaa aaagtggaag cggcgatggc ggagctgaat tacattccca accgcgtggc
     4621 acaacaactg gcgggcaaac agtcgttgct gattggcgtt gccacctcca gtctggccct
     4681 gcacgcgccg tcgcaaattg tcgcggcgat taaatctcgc gccgatcaac tgggtgccag
     4741 cgtggtggtg tcgatggtag aacgaagcgg cgtcgaagcc tgtaaagcgg cggtgcacaa
     4801 tcttctcgcg caacgcgtca gtgggctgat cattaactat ccgctggatg accaggatgc
     4861 cattgctgtg gaagctgcct gcactaatgt tccggcgtta tttcttgatg tctctgacca
     4921 gacacccatc aacagtatta ttttctccca tgaagacggt acgcgactgg gcgtggagca
     4981 tctggtcgca ttgggtcacc agcaaatcgc gctgttagcg ggcccattaa gttctgtctc
     5041 ggcgcgtctg cgtctggctg gctggcataa atatctcact cgcaa
//
