# Supplementary material for: Development of a genetic toolset for the highly engineerable and metabolically versatile Acinetobacter baylyi ADP1
Source: bioRxiv preprint, doi:10.1101/696302, version 1 (2019-07-09)
Supplement: Supplemental Files [file 696302_file04.zip › ADP1 Supplemental Files/ADP1 Tools Vectors/Plasmids/Broad Spectrum Bacterial components/pBWB167 pbav1k-laci-pbsi-mcherry.gb]

LOCUS       pBAV1K-lacI-pBSI-mCherr 5049 bp ds-DNA     circular     29-JAN-2018
DEFINITION  .
FEATURES             Location/Qualifiers
     terminator      4107..4201
                     /label="lambda t0 terminator"
                     /ApEinfo_revcolor=#c7b0e3
                     /ApEinfo_fwdcolor=#c7b0e3
     misc_binding    1675..1697
                     /label="LacO"
                     /ApEinfo_revcolor=#84b0dc
                     /ApEinfo_fwdcolor=#84b0dc
     CDS             complement(4217..5011)
                     /label="KanR"
                     /ApEinfo_revcolor=#faac61
                     /ApEinfo_fwdcolor=#faac61
     misc_signal     2265..2284
                     /label="spKDL023"
                     /ApEinfo_revcolor=#b1ff67
                     /ApEinfo_fwdcolor=#b1ff67
     promoter        214..291
                     /label="lacIq promoter"
                     /ApEinfo_revcolor=#f58a5e
                     /ApEinfo_fwdcolor=#f58a5e
     misc_feature    168..187
                     /label="BioBrick prefix"
                     /ApEinfo_revcolor=#ff9ccd
                     /ApEinfo_fwdcolor=#ff9ccd
     CDS             292..1374
                     /label="lacI CDS"
                     /ApEinfo_revcolor=#d59687
                     /ApEinfo_fwdcolor=#d59687
     misc_feature    1609..1672
                     /label="pBSI Promoter"
                     /ApEinfo_revcolor=#b7e6d7
                     /ApEinfo_fwdcolor=#b7e6d7
     primer_bind     complement(311..330)
                     /label="LacI-R"
                     /ApEinfo_revcolor=#ffef86
                     /ApEinfo_fwdcolor=#ffef86
     protein_bind    1679..1695
                     /label="lac operator"
                     /ApEinfo_revcolor=#84b0dc
                     /ApEinfo_fwdcolor=#84b0dc
     CDS             1716..2426
                     /label="mCherry"
                     /ApEinfo_revcolor=#d59687
                     /ApEinfo_fwdcolor=#d59687
     terminator      2477..2563
                     /label="rrnB T1 terminator"
                     /ApEinfo_revcolor=#f58a5e
                     /ApEinfo_fwdcolor=#f58a5e
     CDS             3894..3905
                     /label="Factor Xa site"
                     /ApEinfo_revcolor=#b1ff67
                     /ApEinfo_fwdcolor=#b1ff67
     misc_feature    1660..1671
                     /label="Potentially get rid of"
                     /ApEinfo_revcolor=#c6c9d1
                     /ApEinfo_fwdcolor=#c6c9d1
ORIGIN
        1 accccaagaa gctaattata acaagacgaa ctccaattca ctgttccttg cattctaaaa
       61 ccttaaatac agaaaacagc cttttcaaag ttgttttcaa agttggcgta taacatagta
      121 tcgacggagc cgattttgaa accacaatta tgatagaatt tgacgtcgaa ttcgcggccg
      181 cttctagaac tatagctagc atgcatttac gttgacacca tcgaatggtg caaaaccttt
      241 cgcggtatgg catgatagcg cccggaagag agtcaattca gggtggtgaa tgtgaaacca
      301 gtaacgttat acgatgtcgc agagtatgcc ggtgtctctt atcagaccgt ttcccgcgtg
      361 gtgaaccagg ccagccacgt ttctgcgaaa acgcgggaaa aagtggaagc ggcgatggcg
      421 gagctgaatt acattcccaa ccgcgtggca caacaactgg cgggcaaaca gtcgttgctg
      481 attggcgttg ccacctccag tctggccctg cacgcgccgt cgcaaattgt cgcggcgatt
      541 aaatctcgcg ccgatcaact gggtgccagc gtggtggtgt cgatggtaga acgaagcggc
      601 gtcgaagcct gtaaagcggc ggtgcacaat cttctcgcgc aacgcgtcag tgggctgatc
      661 attaactatc cgctggatga ccaggatgcc attgctgtgg aagctgcctg cactaatgtt
      721 ccggcgttat ttcttgatgt ctctgaccag acacccatca acagtattat tttctcccat
      781 gaagacggta cgcgactggg cgtggagcat ctggtcgcat tgggtcacca gcaaatcgcg
      841 ctgttagcgg gcccattaag ttctgtctcg gcgcgtctgc gtctggctgg ctggcataaa
      901 tatctcactc gcaatcaaat tcagccgata gcggaacggg aaggcgactg gagtgccatg
      961 tccggttttc aacaaaccat gcaaatgctg aatgagggca tcgttcccac tgcgatgctg
     1021 gttgccaacg atcagatggc gctgggcgca atgcgcgcca ttaccgagtc cgggctgcgc
     1081 gttggtgcgg atatctcggt agtgggatac gacgataccg aagacagctc atgttatatc
     1141 ccgccgtcaa ccaccatcaa acaggatttt cgcctgctgg ggcaaaccag cgtggaccgc
     1201 ttgctgcaac tctctcaggg ccaggcggtg aagggcaatc agctgttgcc cgtctcactg
     1261 gtgaaaagaa aaaccaccct ggcgcccaat acgcaaaccg cctctccccg cgcgttggcc
     1321 gattcattaa tgcagctggc acgacaggtt tcccgactgg aaagcgggca gtgagcgcaa
     1381 cgcaattaat gtgagttagc gcgaattgat ctggtttgac agcttatcat cgactgcacg
     1441 gtgcaccaat gcttctggcg tcaggcagcc atcggaagct gtggtatggc tgtgcaggtc
     1501 gtaaatcact gcataattcg tgtcgctcaa ggcgcactcc cgttctggat aatgtttttt
     1561 gcgccgacat cataacggtt ctgGCAAATA TTCTGAAATG AGCTGggcgc gccctaattt
     1621 gacagtagaa ttagcatgtg atataataaa taatttttac tacccaagct tTGTGGAATT
     1681 GTGAGCGGAt aacaatttca cacaggaaac agaccatggt gagcaagggc gaggaggata
     1741 acatggccat catcaaggag ttcatgcgct tcaaggttca catggagggc tccgtgaacg
     1801 gccacgagtt cgagatcgag ggcgagggcg agggccgccc ctacgagggc acccagaccg
     1861 ccaagctgaa ggtgaccaag ggtggccccc tgcccttcgc ctgggacatc ctgtcccctc
     1921 agttcatgta cggctccaag gcctacgtga agcaccccgc cgacatcccc gactacttga
     1981 agctgtcctt ccccgagggc ttcaagtggg agcgcgtgat gaacttcgag gacggcggcg
     2041 tggtgaccgt gacccaggac tcctccctgc aagacggcga gttcatctac aaggtgaagc
     2101 tgcgcggcac caacttcccc tccgacggcc ccgtaatgca gaagaagact atgggctggg
     2161 aggcctcctc cgagcggatg taccccgagg acggcgcgct gaagggcgag atcaagcaga
     2221 ggctgaagct gaaggacggc ggccactacg acgctgaggt caagaccacc tacaaggcca
     2281 agaagcccgt gcaactgccc ggcgcgtaca acgtcaacat caagttggac atcacctccc
     2341 acaacgagga ctacaccatc gtggaacagt acgaacgcgc cgagggccgc cactccaccg
     2401 gcggcatgga cgagctgtat aagtaagcct cagggcccga tcgatgccgc cgcttaatta
     2461 attaatccag aggcatcaaa taaaacgaaa ggctcagtcg aaagactggg cctttcgttt
     2521 tatctgttgt ttgtcggtga acgctctcct gagtaggaca aatccgccgc cctagaccta
     2581 gtgtcatttt atttcccccg tttcagcatc aagaaccttt gcataacttg ctctatatcc
     2641 acactgataa ttgccctcaa accataatct aaaggcgcta gagtttgttg aaacaatatc
     2701 ttttacatca ttcgtattta aaattccaaa ctccgctccc ctaaggcgaa taaaagccat
     2761 taaatctttt gtatttacca aattatagtc atccactata tctaagagta aattcttcaa
     2821 ttctcttttt tggctttcat caagtgttat atagcggtca atatcaaaat cattaatgtt
     2881 caaaatatct tttttgtcgt atatatgttt attcttagca atagcgtcct ttgattcatg
     2941 agtcaaatat tcatatgaac ctttgatata atcaagtatc tcaacatgag caactgaact
     3001 attccccaat tttcgcttaa tcttgttcct aacgctttct attgttacag gatttcgtgc
     3061 aatatatata acgtgatagt gtggtttttt atagtgcttt ccatttcgta taacatcact
     3121 actattccat gtatctttat cttttttttc gtccatatcg tgtaaaggac tgacagccat
     3181 agatacgccc aaactctcta atttttcctt ccaatcatta ggaattgagt caggatataa
     3241 taaaaatcca aaatttctag ctttagtatt tttaatagcc atgatataat taccttatca
     3301 aaaacaagta gcgaaaactc gtatccttct aaaaacgcga gctttcgctt attttttttg
     3361 ttctgattcc tttcttgcat attcttctat agctaacgcc gcaaccgcag attttgaaaa
     3421 acctttttgt ttcgccatat ctgttaattt tttatcttgc tcttttgtca gagaaatcat
     3481 aactcttttt ttcgattctg aaatcaccat ttaaaaaact ccaatcaaat aattttataa
     3541 agttagtgta tcactttgta atcataaaaa caacaataaa gctacttaaa tatagattta
     3601 taaaaaacgt tggcgaaaac gttggcgatt cgttggcgat tgaaaaaccc cttaaaccct
     3661 tgagccagtt gggatagagc gtttttggca caaaaattgg cactcggcac ttaatggggg
     3721 gtcgtagtac ggaagcaaaa ttcgcttcct ttccccccat ttttttccaa attccaaatt
     3781 tttttcaaaa attttccagc gctaccgctc ggcaaaattg caagcaattt ttaaaatcaa
     3841 acccatgagg gaatttcatt ccctcatact cccttgagcc tcctccaacc gaaatagaag
     3901 ggcgctgcgc ttattatttc attcagtcat cggctttcat aatctaacag acaacatctt
     3961 cgctgcaaag ccacgctacg ctcaagggct tttacgctac gataacgcct gttttaacga
     4021 ttatgccgat aactaaacga aataaacgct aaaacgtctc agaaacgatt ttgagacgtt
     4081 ttaataaaaa atcgcctagt gcttggattc tcaccaataa aaaacgcccg gcggcaaccg
     4141 agcgttctga acaaatccag atggagttct gaggtcatta ctggatctat caacaggagt
     4201 ccaagcgagc tcggtactaa aacaattcat ccagtaaaat ataatatttt attttctccc
     4261 aatcaggctt gatccccagt aagtcaaaaa atagctcgac atactgttct tccccgatat
     4321 cctccctgat cgaccggacg cagaaggcaa tgtcatacca cttgtccgcc ctgccgcttc
     4381 tcccaagatc aataaagcca cttactttgc catctttcac aaagatgttg ctgtctccca
     4441 ggtcgccgtg ggaaaagaca agttcctctt cgggcttttc cgtctttaaa aaatcataca
     4501 gctcgcgcgg atctttaaat ggagtgtctt cttcccagtt ttcgcaatcc acatcggcca
     4561 gatcgttatt cagtaagtaa tccaattcgg ctaagcggcc gtctaagcta ttcgtatagg
     4621 gacaatccga tatgtcgatg gagtgaaaga gcctgatgca ctccgcatac agctcgatag
     4681 tcttttcagg gctttgttca tcttcatacc cttccgagca aaggacgcca tcggcctcac
     4741 tcatgagcag attgctccag ccatcatgcc gttcaaagtg caggaccttt ggaacaggca
     4801 gctttccttc cagccatagc atcatgtcct tttcccgttc cacatcatag gtggtccctt
     4861 tataccggct gtccgtcatt tttaaatata ggatttcatt ttctcccacc agcttatata
     4921 ccttagcagg agacattcct tccgtatctt ttacgcagcg gtattcttcg atcagttttt
     4981 tcaattccgg tgatattctc attttagcca tttattattt ccttcctctt ttctacagta
     5041 tttaaagat
//
