# Supplementary material for: Development of a genetic toolset for the highly engineerable and metabolically versatile Acinetobacter baylyi ADP1
Source: bioRxiv preprint, doi:10.1101/696302, version 1 (2019-07-09)
Supplement: Supplemental Files [file 696302_file04.zip › ADP1 Supplemental Files/ADP1 Tools Vectors/Plasmids/Broad Spectrum Bacterial components/pBWB177 pbav1k-laci-pbsiii-mcherry.gb]

LOCUS       pBAV1K-lacI-pBSIII-mChe 5049 bp ds-DNA     circular     29-JAN-2018
DEFINITION  .
FEATURES             Location/Qualifiers
     terminator      2477..2563
                     /label="rrnB T1 terminator"
                     /ApEinfo_revcolor=#f58a5e
                     /ApEinfo_fwdcolor=#f58a5e
     CDS             3894..3905
                     /label="Factor Xa site"
                     /ApEinfo_revcolor=#b1ff67
                     /ApEinfo_fwdcolor=#b1ff67
     misc_feature    168..187
                     /label="BioBrick prefix"
                     /ApEinfo_revcolor=#ff9ccd
                     /ApEinfo_fwdcolor=#ff9ccd
     promoter        214..291
                     /label="lacIq promoter"
                     /ApEinfo_revcolor=#f58a5e
                     /ApEinfo_fwdcolor=#f58a5e
     CDS             1716..2426
                     /label="mCherry"
                     /ApEinfo_revcolor=#d59687
                     /ApEinfo_fwdcolor=#d59687
     CDS             292..1374
                     /label="lacI CDS"
                     /ApEinfo_revcolor=#d59687
                     /ApEinfo_fwdcolor=#d59687
     misc_binding    1675..1697
                     /label="LacO"
                     /ApEinfo_revcolor=#84b0dc
                     /ApEinfo_fwdcolor=#84b0dc
     CDS             complement(4217..5011)
                     /label="KanR"
                     /ApEinfo_revcolor=#faac61
                     /ApEinfo_fwdcolor=#faac61
     primer_bind     complement(311..330)
                     /label="LacI-R"
                     /ApEinfo_revcolor=#ffef86
                     /ApEinfo_fwdcolor=#ffef86
     misc_signal     2265..2284
                     /label="spKDL023"
                     /ApEinfo_revcolor=#b1ff67
                     /ApEinfo_fwdcolor=#b1ff67
     protein_bind    1679..1695
                     /label="lac operator"
                     /ApEinfo_revcolor=#84b0dc
                     /ApEinfo_fwdcolor=#84b0dc
     promoter        1606..1672
                     /label="pBSIII"
                     /ApEinfo_revcolor=#d6b295
                     /ApEinfo_fwdcolor=#d6b295
     terminator      4107..4201
                     /label="lambda t0 terminator"
                     /ApEinfo_revcolor=#c7b0e3
                     /ApEinfo_fwdcolor=#c7b0e3
ORIGIN
        1 accccaagaa gctaattata acaagacgaa ctccaattca ctgttccttg cattctaaaa
       61 ccttaaatac agaaaacagc cttttcaaag ttgttttcaa agttggcgta taacatagta
      121 tcgacggagc cgattttgaa accacaatta tgatagaatt tgacgtcgaa ttcgcggccg
      181 cttctagaac tatagctagc atgcatttac gttgacacca tcgaatggtg caaaaccttt
      241 cgcggtatgg catgatagcg cccggaagag agtcaattca gggtggtgaa tgtgaaacca
      301 gtaacgttat acgatgtcgc agagtatgcc ggtgtctctt atcagaccgt ttcccgcgtg
      361 gtgaaccagg ccagccacgt ttctgcgaaa acgcgggaaa aagtggaagc ggcgatggcg
      421 gagctgaatt acattcccaa ccgcgtggca caacaactgg cgggcaaaca gtcgttgctg
      481 attggcgttg ccacctccag tctggccctg cacgcgccgt cgcaaattgt cgcggcgatt
      541 aaatctcgcg ccgatcaact gggtgccagc gtggtggtgt cgatggtaga acgaagcggc
      601 gtcgaagcct gtaaagcggc ggtgcacaat cttctcgcgc aacgcgtcag tgggctgatc
      661 attaactatc cgctggatga ccaggatgcc attgctgtgg aagctgcctg cactaatgtt
      721 ccggcgttat ttcttgatgt ctctgaccag acacccatca acagtattat tttctcccat
      781 gaagacggta cgcgactggg cgtggagcat ctggtcgcat tgggtcacca gcaaatcgcg
      841 ctgttagcgg gcccattaag ttctgtctcg gcgcgtctgc gtctggctgg ctggcataaa
      901 tatctcactc gcaatcaaat tcagccgata gcggaacggg aaggcgactg gagtgccatg
      961 tccggttttc aacaaaccat gcaaatgctg aatgagggca tcgttcccac tgcgatgctg
     1021 gttgccaacg atcagatggc gctgggcgca atgcgcgcca ttaccgagtc cgggctgcgc
     1081 gttggtgcgg atatctcggt agtgggatac gacgataccg aagacagctc atgttatatc
     1141 ccgccgtcaa ccaccatcaa acaggatttt cgcctgctgg ggcaaaccag cgtggaccgc
     1201 ttgctgcaac tctctcaggg ccaggcggtg aagggcaatc agctgttgcc cgtctcactg
     1261 gtgaaaagaa aaaccaccct ggcgcccaat acgcaaaccg cctctccccg cgcgttggcc
     1321 gattcattaa tgcagctggc acgacaggtt tcccgactgg aaagcgggca gtgagcgcaa
     1381 cgcaattaat gtgagttagc gcgaattgat ctggtttgac agcttatcat cgactgcacg
     1441 gtgcaccaat gcttctggcg tcaggcagcc atcggaagct gtggtatggc tgtgcaggtc
     1501 gtaaatcact gcataattcg tgtcgctcaa ggcgcactcc cgttctggat aatgtttttt
     1561 gcgccgacat cataacggtt ctgGCAAATA TTCTGAAATG AGCTGGGCGC GCCGTTAGTT
     1621 GACACTTAGC CTAGCATGTG ATATAATTAT GTTATTTATC TACCCAAGCT TTGTGGAATT
     1681 GTGAGCGGAt aacaatttca cacaggaaac agaccatggt gagcaagggc gaggaggata
     1741 acatggccat catcaaggag ttcatgcgct tcaaggttca catggagggc tccgtgaacg
     1801 gccacgagtt cgagatcgag ggcgagggcg agggccgccc ctacgagggc acccagaccg
     1861 ccaagctgaa ggtgaccaag ggtggccccc tgcccttcgc ctgggacatc ctgtcccctc
     1921 agttcatgta cggctccaag gcctacgtga agcaccccgc cgacatcccc gactacttga
     1981 agctgtcctt ccccgagggc ttcaagtggg agcgcgtgat gaacttcgag gacggcggcg
     2041 tggtgaccgt gacccaggac tcctccctgc aagacggcga gttcatctac aaggtgaagc
     2101 tgcgcggcac caacttcccc tccgacggcc ccgtaatgca gaagaagact atgggctggg
     2161 aggcctcctc cgagcggatg taccccgagg acggcgcgct gaagggcgag atcaagcaga
     2221 ggctgaagct gaaggacggc ggccactacg acgctgaggt caagaccacc tacaaggcca
     2281 agaagcccgt gcaactgccc ggcgcgtaca acgtcaacat caagttggac atcacctccc
     2341 acaacgagga ctacaccatc gtggaacagt acgaacgcgc cgagggccgc cactccaccg
     2401 gcggcatgga cgagctgtat aagtaagcct cagggcccga tcgatgccgc cgcttaatta
     2461 attaatccag aggcatcaaa taaaacgaaa ggctcagtcg aaagactggg cctttcgttt
     2521 tatctgttgt ttgtcggtga acgctctcct gagtaggaca aatccgccgc cctagaccta
     2581 gtgtcatttt atttcccccg tttcagcatc aagaaccttt gcataacttg ctctatatcc
     2641 acactgataa ttgccctcaa accataatct aaaggcgcta gagtttgttg aaacaatatc
     2701 ttttacatca ttcgtattta aaattccaaa ctccgctccc ctaaggcgaa taaaagccat
     2761 taaatctttt gtatttacca aattatagtc atccactata tctaagagta aattcttcaa
     2821 ttctcttttt tggctttcat caagtgttat atagcggtca atatcaaaat cattaatgtt
     2881 caaaatatct tttttgtcgt atatatgttt attcttagca atagcgtcct ttgattcatg
     2941 agtcaaatat tcatatgaac ctttgatata atcaagtatc tcaacatgag caactgaact
     3001 attccccaat tttcgcttaa tcttgttcct aacgctttct attgttacag gatttcgtgc
     3061 aatatatata acgtgatagt gtggtttttt atagtgcttt ccatttcgta taacatcact
     3121 actattccat gtatctttat cttttttttc gtccatatcg tgtaaaggac tgacagccat
     3181 agatacgccc aaactctcta atttttcctt ccaatcatta ggaattgagt caggatataa
     3241 taaaaatcca aaatttctag ctttagtatt tttaatagcc atgatataat taccttatca
     3301 aaaacaagta gcgaaaactc gtatccttct aaaaacgcga gctttcgctt attttttttg
     3361 ttctgattcc tttcttgcat attcttctat agctaacgcc gcaaccgcag attttgaaaa
     3421 acctttttgt ttcgccatat ctgttaattt tttatcttgc tcttttgtca gagaaatcat
     3481 aactcttttt ttcgattctg aaatcaccat ttaaaaaact ccaatcaaat aattttataa
     3541 agttagtgta tcactttgta atcataaaaa caacaataaa gctacttaaa tatagattta
     3601 taaaaaacgt tggcgaaaac gttggcgatt cgttggcgat tgaaaaaccc cttaaaccct
     3661 tgagccagtt gggatagagc gtttttggca caaaaattgg cactcggcac ttaatggggg
     3721 gtcgtagtac ggaagcaaaa ttcgcttcct ttccccccat ttttttccaa attccaaatt
     3781 tttttcaaaa attttccagc gctaccgctc ggcaaaattg caagcaattt ttaaaatcaa
     3841 acccatgagg gaatttcatt ccctcatact cccttgagcc tcctccaacc gaaatagaag
     3901 ggcgctgcgc ttattatttc attcagtcat cggctttcat aatctaacag acaacatctt
     3961 cgctgcaaag ccacgctacg ctcaagggct tttacgctac gataacgcct gttttaacga
     4021 ttatgccgat aactaaacga aataaacgct aaaacgtctc agaaacgatt ttgagacgtt
     4081 ttaataaaaa atcgcctagt gcttggattc tcaccaataa aaaacgcccg gcggcaaccg
     4141 agcgttctga acaaatccag atggagttct gaggtcatta ctggatctat caacaggagt
     4201 ccaagcgagc tcggtactaa aacaattcat ccagtaaaat ataatatttt attttctccc
     4261 aatcaggctt gatccccagt aagtcaaaaa atagctcgac atactgttct tccccgatat
     4321 cctccctgat cgaccggacg cagaaggcaa tgtcatacca cttgtccgcc ctgccgcttc
     4381 tcccaagatc aataaagcca cttactttgc catctttcac aaagatgttg ctgtctccca
     4441 ggtcgccgtg ggaaaagaca agttcctctt cgggcttttc cgtctttaaa aaatcataca
     4501 gctcgcgcgg atctttaaat ggagtgtctt cttcccagtt ttcgcaatcc acatcggcca
     4561 gatcgttatt cagtaagtaa tccaattcgg ctaagcggcc gtctaagcta ttcgtatagg
     4621 gacaatccga tatgtcgatg gagtgaaaga gcctgatgca ctccgcatac agctcgatag
     4681 tcttttcagg gctttgttca tcttcatacc cttccgagca aaggacgcca tcggcctcac
     4741 tcatgagcag attgctccag ccatcatgcc gttcaaagtg caggaccttt ggaacaggca
     4801 gctttccttc cagccatagc atcatgtcct tttcccgttc cacatcatag gtggtccctt
     4861 tataccggct gtccgtcatt tttaaatata ggatttcatt ttctcccacc agcttatata
     4921 ccttagcagg agacattcct tccgtatctt ttacgcagcg gtattcttcg atcagttttt
     4981 tcaattccgg tgatattctc attttagcca tttattattt ccttcctctt ttctacagta
     5041 tttaaagat
//
