# Supplementary material for: Development of a genetic toolset for the highly engineerable and metabolically versatile Acinetobacter baylyi ADP1
Source: bioRxiv preprint, doi:10.1101/696302, version 1 (2019-07-09)
Supplement: Supplemental Files [file 696302_file04.zip › ADP1 Supplemental Files/ADP1 Tools Vectors/Plasmids/Broad Spectrum Bacterial components/pBWB176 pbav1k-laci-pbsii-mcherry.gb]

LOCUS       pBAV1K-lacI-pBSII-mCher 5049 bp ds-DNA     circular     29-JAN-2018
DEFINITION  .
FEATURES             Location/Qualifiers
     CDS             complement(4217..5011)
                     /label="KanR"
                     /ApEinfo_revcolor=#faac61
                     /ApEinfo_fwdcolor=#faac61
     protein_bind    1679..1695
                     /label="lac operator"
                     /ApEinfo_revcolor=#84b0dc
                     /ApEinfo_fwdcolor=#84b0dc
     misc_binding    1675..1697
                     /label="LacO"
                     /ApEinfo_revcolor=#84b0dc
                     /ApEinfo_fwdcolor=#84b0dc
     promoter        1606..1672
                     /label="pBSII"
                     /ApEinfo_revcolor=#9eafd2
                     /ApEinfo_fwdcolor=#9eafd2
     misc_feature    168..187
                     /label="BioBrick prefix"
                     /ApEinfo_revcolor=#ff9ccd
                     /ApEinfo_fwdcolor=#ff9ccd
     primer_bind     complement(311..330)
                     /label="LacI-R"
                     /ApEinfo_revcolor=#ffef86
                     /ApEinfo_fwdcolor=#ffef86
     CDS             1716..2426
                     /label="mCherry"
                     /ApEinfo_revcolor=#d59687
                     /ApEinfo_fwdcolor=#d59687
     CDS             292..1374
                     /label="lacI CDS"
                     /ApEinfo_revcolor=#d59687
                     /ApEinfo_fwdcolor=#d59687
     promoter        214..291
                     /label="lacIq promoter"
                     /ApEinfo_revcolor=#f58a5e
                     /ApEinfo_fwdcolor=#f58a5e
     terminator      4107..4201
                     /label="lambda t0 terminator"
                     /ApEinfo_revcolor=#c7b0e3
                     /ApEinfo_fwdcolor=#c7b0e3
     CDS             3894..3905
                     /label="Factor Xa site"
                     /ApEinfo_revcolor=#b1ff67
                     /ApEinfo_fwdcolor=#b1ff67
     terminator      2477..2563
                     /label="rrnB T1 terminator"
                     /ApEinfo_revcolor=#f58a5e
                     /ApEinfo_fwdcolor=#f58a5e
     misc_signal     2265..2284
                     /label="spKDL023"
                     /ApEinfo_revcolor=#b1ff67
                     /ApEinfo_fwdcolor=#b1ff67
ORIGIN
        1 accccaagaa gctaattata acaagacgaa ctccaattca ctgttccttg cattctaaaa
       61 ccttaaatac agaaaacagc cttttcaaag ttgttttcaa agttggcgta taacatagta
      121 tcgacggagc cgattttgaa accacaatta tgatagaatt tgacgtcgaa ttcgcggccg
      181 cttctagaac tatagctagc atgcatttac gttgacacca tcgaatggtg caaaaccttt
      241 cgcggtatgg catgatagcg cccggaagag agtcaattca gggtggtgaa tgtgaaacca
      301 gtaacgttat acgatgtcgc agagtatgcc ggtgtctctt atcagaccgt ttcccgcgtg
      361 gtgaaccagg ccagccacgt ttctgcgaaa acgcgggaaa aagtggaagc ggcgatggcg
      421 gagctgaatt acattcccaa ccgcgtggca caacaactgg cgggcaaaca gtcgttgctg
      481 attggcgttg ccacctccag tctggccctg cacgcgccgt cgcaaattgt cgcggcgatt
      541 aaatctcgcg ccgatcaact gggtgccagc gtggtggtgt cgatggtaga acgaagcggc
      601 gtcgaagcct gtaaagcggc ggtgcacaat cttctcgcgc aacgcgtcag tgggctgatc
      661 attaactatc cgctggatga ccaggatgcc attgctgtgg aagctgcctg cactaatgtt
      721 ccggcgttat ttcttgatgt ctctgaccag acacccatca acagtattat tttctcccat
      781 gaagacggta cgcgactggg cgtggagcat ctggtcgcat tgggtcacca gcaaatcgcg
      841 ctgttagcgg gcccattaag ttctgtctcg gcgcgtctgc gtctggctgg ctggcataaa
      901 tatctcactc gcaatcaaat tcagccgata gcggaacggg aaggcgactg gagtgccatg
      961 tccggttttc aacaaaccat gcaaatgctg aatgagggca tcgttcccac tgcgatgctg
     1021 gttgccaacg atcagatggc gctgggcgca atgcgcgcca ttaccgagtc cgggctgcgc
     1081 gttggtgcgg atatctcggt agtgggatac gacgataccg aagacagctc atgttatatc
     1141 ccgccgtcaa ccaccatcaa acaggatttt cgcctgctgg ggcaaaccag cgtggaccgc
     1201 ttgctgcaac tctctcaggg ccaggcggtg aagggcaatc agctgttgcc cgtctcactg
     1261 gtgaaaagaa aaaccaccct ggcgcccaat acgcaaaccg cctctccccg cgcgttggcc
     1321 gattcattaa tgcagctggc acgacaggtt tcccgactgg aaagcgggca gtgagcgcaa
     1381 cgcaattaat gtgagttagc gcgaattgat ctggtttgac agcttatcat cgactgcacg
     1441 gtgcaccaat gcttctggcg tcaggcagcc atcggaagct gtggtatggc tgtgcaggtc
     1501 gtaaatcact gcataattcg tgtcgctcaa ggcgcactcc cgttctggat aatgtttttt
     1561 gcgccgacat cataacggtt ctgGCAAATA TTCTGAAATG AGCTGGGCGC GCCGTAGATT
     1621 GACACCCTCT GTAGCATGTG ATATAATAAA TTTTATATTC TACCCAAGCT TTGTGGAATT
     1681 GTGAGCGGAt aacaatttca cacaggaaac agaccatggt gagcaagggc gaggaggata
     1741 acatggccat catcaaggag ttcatgcgct tcaaggttca catggagggc tccgtgaacg
     1801 gccacgagtt cgagatcgag ggcgagggcg agggccgccc ctacgagggc acccagaccg
     1861 ccaagctgaa ggtgaccaag ggtggccccc tgcccttcgc ctgggacatc ctgtcccctc
     1921 agttcatgta cggctccaag gcctacgtga agcaccccgc cgacatcccc gactacttga
     1981 agctgtcctt ccccgagggc ttcaagtggg agcgcgtgat gaacttcgag gacggcggcg
     2041 tggtgaccgt gacccaggac tcctccctgc aagacggcga gttcatctac aaggtgaagc
     2101 tgcgcggcac caacttcccc tccgacggcc ccgtaatgca gaagaagact atgggctggg
     2161 aggcctcctc cgagcggatg taccccgagg acggcgcgct gaagggcgag atcaagcaga
     2221 ggctgaagct gaaggacggc ggccactacg acgctgaggt caagaccacc tacaaggcca
     2281 agaagcccgt gcaactgccc ggcgcgtaca acgtcaacat caagttggac atcacctccc
     2341 acaacgagga ctacaccatc gtggaacagt acgaacgcgc cgagggccgc cactccaccg
     2401 gcggcatgga cgagctgtat aagtaagcct cagggcccga tcgatgccgc cgcttaatta
     2461 attaatccag aggcatcaaa taaaacgaaa ggctcagtcg aaagactggg cctttcgttt
     2521 tatctgttgt ttgtcggtga acgctctcct gagtaggaca aatccgccgc cctagaccta
     2581 gtgtcatttt atttcccccg tttcagcatc aagaaccttt gcataacttg ctctatatcc
     2641 acactgataa ttgccctcaa accataatct aaaggcgcta gagtttgttg aaacaatatc
     2701 ttttacatca ttcgtattta aaattccaaa ctccgctccc ctaaggcgaa taaaagccat
     2761 taaatctttt gtatttacca aattatagtc atccactata tctaagagta aattcttcaa
     2821 ttctcttttt tggctttcat caagtgttat atagcggtca atatcaaaat cattaatgtt
     2881 caaaatatct tttttgtcgt atatatgttt attcttagca atagcgtcct ttgattcatg
     2941 agtcaaatat tcatatgaac ctttgatata atcaagtatc tcaacatgag caactgaact
     3001 attccccaat tttcgcttaa tcttgttcct aacgctttct attgttacag gatttcgtgc
     3061 aatatatata acgtgatagt gtggtttttt atagtgcttt ccatttcgta taacatcact
     3121 actattccat gtatctttat cttttttttc gtccatatcg tgtaaaggac tgacagccat
     3181 agatacgccc aaactctcta atttttcctt ccaatcatta ggaattgagt caggatataa
     3241 taaaaatcca aaatttctag ctttagtatt tttaatagcc atgatataat taccttatca
     3301 aaaacaagta gcgaaaactc gtatccttct aaaaacgcga gctttcgctt attttttttg
     3361 ttctgattcc tttcttgcat attcttctat agctaacgcc gcaaccgcag attttgaaaa
     3421 acctttttgt ttcgccatat ctgttaattt tttatcttgc tcttttgtca gagaaatcat
     3481 aactcttttt ttcgattctg aaatcaccat ttaaaaaact ccaatcaaat aattttataa
     3541 agttagtgta tcactttgta atcataaaaa caacaataaa gctacttaaa tatagattta
     3601 taaaaaacgt tggcgaaaac gttggcgatt cgttggcgat tgaaaaaccc cttaaaccct
     3661 tgagccagtt gggatagagc gtttttggca caaaaattgg cactcggcac ttaatggggg
     3721 gtcgtagtac ggaagcaaaa ttcgcttcct ttccccccat ttttttccaa attccaaatt
     3781 tttttcaaaa attttccagc gctaccgctc ggcaaaattg caagcaattt ttaaaatcaa
     3841 acccatgagg gaatttcatt ccctcatact cccttgagcc tcctccaacc gaaatagaag
     3901 ggcgctgcgc ttattatttc attcagtcat cggctttcat aatctaacag acaacatctt
     3961 cgctgcaaag ccacgctacg ctcaagggct tttacgctac gataacgcct gttttaacga
     4021 ttatgccgat aactaaacga aataaacgct aaaacgtctc agaaacgatt ttgagacgtt
     4081 ttaataaaaa atcgcctagt gcttggattc tcaccaataa aaaacgcccg gcggcaaccg
     4141 agcgttctga acaaatccag atggagttct gaggtcatta ctggatctat caacaggagt
     4201 ccaagcgagc tcggtactaa aacaattcat ccagtaaaat ataatatttt attttctccc
     4261 aatcaggctt gatccccagt aagtcaaaaa atagctcgac atactgttct tccccgatat
     4321 cctccctgat cgaccggacg cagaaggcaa tgtcatacca cttgtccgcc ctgccgcttc
     4381 tcccaagatc aataaagcca cttactttgc catctttcac aaagatgttg ctgtctccca
     4441 ggtcgccgtg ggaaaagaca agttcctctt cgggcttttc cgtctttaaa aaatcataca
     4501 gctcgcgcgg atctttaaat ggagtgtctt cttcccagtt ttcgcaatcc acatcggcca
     4561 gatcgttatt cagtaagtaa tccaattcgg ctaagcggcc gtctaagcta ttcgtatagg
     4621 gacaatccga tatgtcgatg gagtgaaaga gcctgatgca ctccgcatac agctcgatag
     4681 tcttttcagg gctttgttca tcttcatacc cttccgagca aaggacgcca tcggcctcac
     4741 tcatgagcag attgctccag ccatcatgcc gttcaaagtg caggaccttt ggaacaggca
     4801 gctttccttc cagccatagc atcatgtcct tttcccgttc cacatcatag gtggtccctt
     4861 tataccggct gtccgtcatt tttaaatata ggatttcatt ttctcccacc agcttatata
     4921 ccttagcagg agacattcct tccgtatctt ttacgcagcg gtattcttcg atcagttttt
     4981 tcaattccgg tgatattctc attttagcca tttattattt ccttcctctt ttctacagta
     5041 tttaaagat
//
