# Supplementary material for: Development of a genetic toolset for the highly engineerable and metabolically versatile Acinetobacter baylyi ADP1
Source: bioRxiv preprint, doi:10.1101/696302, version 1 (2019-07-09)
Supplement: Supplemental Files [file 696302_file04.zip › ADP1 Supplemental Files/ADP1 Tools Vectors/Plasmids/Broad Spectrum Bacterial components/pBWB175 pbav1k-laci-pbs-mcherry.gb]

LOCUS       pBAV1K-lacI-pBS-mCherry 5049 bp ds-DNA     circular     29-JAN-2018
DEFINITION  .
FEATURES             Location/Qualifiers
     promoter        214..291
                     /label="lacIq promoter"
                     /ApEinfo_revcolor=#f58a5e
                     /ApEinfo_fwdcolor=#f58a5e
     primer_bind     complement(311..330)
                     /label="LacI-R"
                     /ApEinfo_revcolor=#ffef86
                     /ApEinfo_fwdcolor=#ffef86
     misc_feature    1632..1647
                     /label="-10"
                     /ApEinfo_revcolor=#c6c9d1
                     /ApEinfo_fwdcolor=#c6c9d1
     promoter        1606..1672
                     /label="pBS"
                     /ApEinfo_revcolor=#75c6a9
                     /ApEinfo_fwdcolor=#75c6a9
     CDS             complement(4217..5011)
                     /label="KanR"
                     /ApEinfo_revcolor=#faac61
                     /ApEinfo_fwdcolor=#faac61
     misc_signal     2265..2284
                     /label="spKDL023"
                     /ApEinfo_revcolor=#b1ff67
                     /ApEinfo_fwdcolor=#b1ff67
     CDS             3894..3905
                     /label="Factor Xa site"
                     /ApEinfo_revcolor=#b1ff67
                     /ApEinfo_fwdcolor=#b1ff67
     misc_binding    1675..1697
                     /label="LacO"
                     /ApEinfo_revcolor=#84b0dc
                     /ApEinfo_fwdcolor=#84b0dc
     terminator      2477..2563
                     /label="rrnB T1 terminator"
                     /ApEinfo_revcolor=#f58a5e
                     /ApEinfo_fwdcolor=#f58a5e
     terminator      4107..4201
                     /label="lambda t0 terminator"
                     /ApEinfo_revcolor=#c7b0e3
                     /ApEinfo_fwdcolor=#c7b0e3
     protein_bind    1679..1695
                     /label="lac operator"
                     /ApEinfo_revcolor=#84b0dc
                     /ApEinfo_fwdcolor=#84b0dc
     CDS             1716..2426
                     /label="mCherry"
                     /ApEinfo_revcolor=#d59687
                     /ApEinfo_fwdcolor=#d59687
     misc_feature    168..187
                     /label="BioBrick prefix"
                     /ApEinfo_revcolor=#ff9ccd
                     /ApEinfo_fwdcolor=#ff9ccd
     CDS             292..1374
                     /label="lacI CDS"
                     /ApEinfo_revcolor=#d59687
                     /ApEinfo_fwdcolor=#d59687
     misc_feature    1619..1624
                     /label="-35 Box"
                     /ApEinfo_revcolor=#c6c9d1
                     /ApEinfo_fwdcolor=#c6c9d1
ORIGIN
        1 accccaagaa gctaattata acaagacgaa ctccaattca ctgttccttg cattctaaaa
       61 ccttaaatac agaaaacagc cttttcaaag ttgttttcaa agttggcgta taacatagta
      121 tcgacggagc cgattttgaa accacaatta tgatagaatt tgacgtcgaa ttcgcggccg
      181 cttctagaac tatagctagc atgcatttac gttgacacca tcgaatggtg caaaaccttt
      241 cgcggtatgg catgatagcg cccggaagag agtcaattca gggtggtgaa tgtgaaacca
      301 gtaacgttat acgatgtcgc agagtatgcc ggtgtctctt atcagaccgt ttcccgcgtg
      361 gtgaaccagg ccagccacgt ttctgcgaaa acgcgggaaa aagtggaagc ggcgatggcg
      421 gagctgaatt acattcccaa ccgcgtggca caacaactgg cgggcaaaca gtcgttgctg
      481 attggcgttg ccacctccag tctggccctg cacgcgccgt cgcaaattgt cgcggcgatt
      541 aaatctcgcg ccgatcaact gggtgccagc gtggtggtgt cgatggtaga acgaagcggc
      601 gtcgaagcct gtaaagcggc ggtgcacaat cttctcgcgc aacgcgtcag tgggctgatc
      661 attaactatc cgctggatga ccaggatgcc attgctgtgg aagctgcctg cactaatgtt
      721 ccggcgttat ttcttgatgt ctctgaccag acacccatca acagtattat tttctcccat
      781 gaagacggta cgcgactggg cgtggagcat ctggtcgcat tgggtcacca gcaaatcgcg
      841 ctgttagcgg gcccattaag ttctgtctcg gcgcgtctgc gtctggctgg ctggcataaa
      901 tatctcactc gcaatcaaat tcagccgata gcggaacggg aaggcgactg gagtgccatg
      961 tccggttttc aacaaaccat gcaaatgctg aatgagggca tcgttcccac tgcgatgctg
     1021 gttgccaacg atcagatggc gctgggcgca atgcgcgcca ttaccgagtc cgggctgcgc
     1081 gttggtgcgg atatctcggt agtgggatac gacgataccg aagacagctc atgttatatc
     1141 ccgccgtcaa ccaccatcaa acaggatttt cgcctgctgg ggcaaaccag cgtggaccgc
     1201 ttgctgcaac tctctcaggg ccaggcggtg aagggcaatc agctgttgcc cgtctcactg
     1261 gtgaaaagaa aaaccaccct ggcgcccaat acgcaaaccg cctctccccg cgcgttggcc
     1321 gattcattaa tgcagctggc acgacaggtt tcccgactgg aaagcgggca gtgagcgcaa
     1381 cgcaattaat gtgagttagc gcgaattgat ctggtttgac agcttatcat cgactgcacg
     1441 gtgcaccaat gcttctggcg tcaggcagcc atcggaagct gtggtatggc tgtgcaggtc
     1501 gtaaatcact gcataattcg tgtcgctcaa ggcgcactcc cgttctggat aatgtttttt
     1561 gcgccgacat cataacggtt ctgGCAAATA TTCTGAAATG AGCTGGGCGC GCCCCTCCTT
     1621 GACACTGAAT TTAGCATGTG ATATAATTAA CTTAATATTC TACCCAAGCT TTGTGGAATT
     1681 GTGAGCGGAt aacaatttca cacaggaaac agaccatggt gagcaagggc gaggaggata
     1741 acatggccat catcaaggag ttcatgcgct tcaaggttca catggagggc tccgtgaacg
     1801 gccacgagtt cgagatcgag ggcgagggcg agggccgccc ctacgagggc acccagaccg
     1861 ccaagctgaa ggtgaccaag ggtggccccc tgcccttcgc ctgggacatc ctgtcccctc
     1921 agttcatgta cggctccaag gcctacgtga agcaccccgc cgacatcccc gactacttga
     1981 agctgtcctt ccccgagggc ttcaagtggg agcgcgtgat gaacttcgag gacggcggcg
     2041 tggtgaccgt gacccaggac tcctccctgc aagacggcga gttcatctac aaggtgaagc
     2101 tgcgcggcac caacttcccc tccgacggcc ccgtaatgca gaagaagact atgggctggg
     2161 aggcctcctc cgagcggatg taccccgagg acggcgcgct gaagggcgag atcaagcaga
     2221 ggctgaagct gaaggacggc ggccactacg acgctgaggt caagaccacc tacaaggcca
     2281 agaagcccgt gcaactgccc ggcgcgtaca acgtcaacat caagttggac atcacctccc
     2341 acaacgagga ctacaccatc gtggaacagt acgaacgcgc cgagggccgc cactccaccg
     2401 gcggcatgga cgagctgtat aagtaagcct cagggcccga tcgatgccgc cgcttaatta
     2461 attaatccag aggcatcaaa taaaacgaaa ggctcagtcg aaagactggg cctttcgttt
     2521 tatctgttgt ttgtcggtga acgctctcct gagtaggaca aatccgccgc cctagaccta
     2581 gtgtcatttt atttcccccg tttcagcatc aagaaccttt gcataacttg ctctatatcc
     2641 acactgataa ttgccctcaa accataatct aaaggcgcta gagtttgttg aaacaatatc
     2701 ttttacatca ttcgtattta aaattccaaa ctccgctccc ctaaggcgaa taaaagccat
     2761 taaatctttt gtatttacca aattatagtc atccactata tctaagagta aattcttcaa
     2821 ttctcttttt tggctttcat caagtgttat atagcggtca atatcaaaat cattaatgtt
     2881 caaaatatct tttttgtcgt atatatgttt attcttagca atagcgtcct ttgattcatg
     2941 agtcaaatat tcatatgaac ctttgatata atcaagtatc tcaacatgag caactgaact
     3001 attccccaat tttcgcttaa tcttgttcct aacgctttct attgttacag gatttcgtgc
     3061 aatatatata acgtgatagt gtggtttttt atagtgcttt ccatttcgta taacatcact
     3121 actattccat gtatctttat cttttttttc gtccatatcg tgtaaaggac tgacagccat
     3181 agatacgccc aaactctcta atttttcctt ccaatcatta ggaattgagt caggatataa
     3241 taaaaatcca aaatttctag ctttagtatt tttaatagcc atgatataat taccttatca
     3301 aaaacaagta gcgaaaactc gtatccttct aaaaacgcga gctttcgctt attttttttg
     3361 ttctgattcc tttcttgcat attcttctat agctaacgcc gcaaccgcag attttgaaaa
     3421 acctttttgt ttcgccatat ctgttaattt tttatcttgc tcttttgtca gagaaatcat
     3481 aactcttttt ttcgattctg aaatcaccat ttaaaaaact ccaatcaaat aattttataa
     3541 agttagtgta tcactttgta atcataaaaa caacaataaa gctacttaaa tatagattta
     3601 taaaaaacgt tggcgaaaac gttggcgatt cgttggcgat tgaaaaaccc cttaaaccct
     3661 tgagccagtt gggatagagc gtttttggca caaaaattgg cactcggcac ttaatggggg
     3721 gtcgtagtac ggaagcaaaa ttcgcttcct ttccccccat ttttttccaa attccaaatt
     3781 tttttcaaaa attttccagc gctaccgctc ggcaaaattg caagcaattt ttaaaatcaa
     3841 acccatgagg gaatttcatt ccctcatact cccttgagcc tcctccaacc gaaatagaag
     3901 ggcgctgcgc ttattatttc attcagtcat cggctttcat aatctaacag acaacatctt
     3961 cgctgcaaag ccacgctacg ctcaagggct tttacgctac gataacgcct gttttaacga
     4021 ttatgccgat aactaaacga aataaacgct aaaacgtctc agaaacgatt ttgagacgtt
     4081 ttaataaaaa atcgcctagt gcttggattc tcaccaataa aaaacgcccg gcggcaaccg
     4141 agcgttctga acaaatccag atggagttct gaggtcatta ctggatctat caacaggagt
     4201 ccaagcgagc tcggtactaa aacaattcat ccagtaaaat ataatatttt attttctccc
     4261 aatcaggctt gatccccagt aagtcaaaaa atagctcgac atactgttct tccccgatat
     4321 cctccctgat cgaccggacg cagaaggcaa tgtcatacca cttgtccgcc ctgccgcttc
     4381 tcccaagatc aataaagcca cttactttgc catctttcac aaagatgttg ctgtctccca
     4441 ggtcgccgtg ggaaaagaca agttcctctt cgggcttttc cgtctttaaa aaatcataca
     4501 gctcgcgcgg atctttaaat ggagtgtctt cttcccagtt ttcgcaatcc acatcggcca
     4561 gatcgttatt cagtaagtaa tccaattcgg ctaagcggcc gtctaagcta ttcgtatagg
     4621 gacaatccga tatgtcgatg gagtgaaaga gcctgatgca ctccgcatac agctcgatag
     4681 tcttttcagg gctttgttca tcttcatacc cttccgagca aaggacgcca tcggcctcac
     4741 tcatgagcag attgctccag ccatcatgcc gttcaaagtg caggaccttt ggaacaggca
     4801 gctttccttc cagccatagc atcatgtcct tttcccgttc cacatcatag gtggtccctt
     4861 tataccggct gtccgtcatt tttaaatata ggatttcatt ttctcccacc agcttatata
     4921 ccttagcagg agacattcct tccgtatctt ttacgcagcg gtattcttcg atcagttttt
     4981 tcaattccgg tgatattctc attttagcca tttattattt ccttcctctt ttctacagta
     5041 tttaaagat
//
